# Supplementary material for: Picocyanobacteria containing a novel pigment gene cluster dominate the brackish water Baltic Sea
Source: ISME J. 2014 Mar 13;8(9):1892–903. doi: 10.1038/ismej.2014.35 (PMC4139726; doi:10.1038/ismej.2014.35)
Supplement: Supplementary dataset 2 [file ismej201435x11.zip › Contig414.gbk]

LOCUS       Contig414               4517 bp    DNA              UNK 01-JAN-1980
DEFINITION  Picocyanobacterial phycobilisome operon, metagenomic contig, partial
            sequence.
ACCESSION   Contig414
VERSION     Contig414
KEYWORDS    cyanobacteria; phycobilisome; pigment; horizontal gene transfer;
            Baltic Sea; ecology.
SOURCE      Contig414
  ORGANISM  Synechococcus/Cyanobium
            Bacteria; Cyanobacteria; Oscillatoriophycideae; Chroococcales.
REFERENCE   1
  AUTHORS   Larsson, J., Celepli, N., Ininbergs, K., Dupont, C., Yooseph, S.,
            Bergman, B., Ekman, M.
  TITLE     Picocyanobacteria containing a novel pigment gene cluster dominate
            the brackish water Baltic Sea
FEATURES             Location/Qualifiers
     source          1..4517
                     /collection_date="July-2009"
                     /assembly method="Newbler"
                     /mol_type="assembled metagenomic DNA"
                     /organism="Synechococcus/Cyanobium"
     gene            2..733
                     /locus_tag="Contig414_3785_4516"
                     /gene="pebB"
     CDS             2..733
                     /db_xref="113954259"
                     /locus_tag="Contig414_3785_4516"
                     /gene="pebB"
                     /translation="IEGWSWQPFLEDAVKSLEGLNFDPYPVPDRFLQREGQTGSKSKPI
                     SVTTATWACKTEKFRQVRAACVSAGSAASVLNFVINPNSTYDLPFFGGDLVTLPSGHLL
                     ALDLQPAIKTDEVHTTQVWERLIPIFERWRDQLPYGGPIPEEAKPFFSPGFLWTRLPLG
                     KEGDDLIESIVRPAFNEYLNLYLELAASAEPVSPERSDLLLQGQRKYTDYRAEKDPARG
                     MLTRFHGSEWTEAYIHSVLFDL"
     gene            926..1435
                     /locus_tag="Contig414_3083_3592"
                     /gene="cpcB"
     CDS             926..1435
                     /db_xref="113954985"
                     /locus_tag="Contig414_3083_3592"
                     /gene="cpcB"
                     /translation="MFDAFTKVVAQADARGQFISANEIDALAAMVSGSNKRLDAVSRIS
                     NNASTIVANAARQLFAQQPALISPGGNAYTSRRMAACLRDMEIILRYITYSAFTGDASV
                     LEDRCLNGLRETYLALGTPGASVATGVNLMKDAALSIVNDSAGISSGDCASLSSEIGTY
                     FDRAAAS"
     gene            1485..1970
                     /locus_tag="Contig414_2548_3033"
                     /gene="cpcA"
     CDS             1485..1970
                     /db_xref="113953069"
                     /locus_tag="Contig414_2548_3033"
                     /gene="cpcA"
                     /translation="MKTPLTEAVAAADSQGRFLSNTEVQAASGRFNRAQASLEAAKGLT
                     AKADSLVSGATQAVYTKFPYTTQMEGPNYSTTPEGKAKCSRDIGYYLRMVTYCLVAGGT
                     GPMDDYLIAGLDEINRTFELSPSWYVEALKHIKSNHGLSGDAATEANSYINYAINALT"
     gene            2063..2650
                     /locus_tag="Contig414_1868_2455"
                     /gene="cpcT"
     CDS             2063..2650
                     /db_xref="113953713"
                     /locus_tag="Contig414_1868_2455"
                     /gene="cpcT"
                     /translation="MTATIGHFLENLCGEYSNQQQAFDNPPLFAHIFLRYKPIEHLQPG
                     SILLEQTYAVDPKHPYRLRVIRAEEVTSGVIKLWNHTFKDPDHFSTATYNDECRKTIKE
                     QDLIRLDHCHYQVRQLDNGFHGELEPGCRCIVHRDGKETYLVSSFHLQGDELSTLDRGH
                     DPKTHERCWGSIAGEFRFQRISNWAENIPEKWL"
     gene            2655..3449
                     /locus_tag="Contig414_1069_1863"
                     /gene="cpcE"
     CDS             2655..3449
                     /db_xref="113955455"
                     /locus_tag="Contig414_1069_1863"
                     /gene="cpcE"
                     /translation="MKDPSTEHLHPPLTEAQVIANLRQTEDFSDQYYAAWWLGRMRSRH
                     PETIPLLIAALDPLQENPINSERRAVALNAIRALGILQATNAEEKLRILLKKNDYSIRE
                     ESARSLGMIQAQAAIPDLCELLSGSQDEVEQIQPGSAKLKEPYESVLEALGAIGVASHS
                     VIIMITPFTKHSRPLIRASACRALLQLTGDQKWAPPLIELLQHDDPLIRRGVLLDLGAT
                     GWMPALPAIQAAAIENSLKLVALRGLAEKSEDTSVLDAMDALL"
     gene            3455..4075
                     /locus_tag="Contig414_443_1063"
                     /gene="cpcF"
     CDS             3455..4075
                     /db_xref="113953171"
                     /locus_tag="Contig414_443_1063"
                     /gene="cpcF"
                     /translation="HASPLEGAIADLQAAKTTPELIQATKNLCNLRTVGAISALIEVLG
                     FNNPAVASVATAGLIELGSQAVPSLLVSLDEKNYGSRAWVVRALASIRDPRSLDLLEHA
                     LATDIAPSVRRSAARGLADLNLIYPEESSKLNRCLLALLAAIKDDEWVVRYSAIFGIEL
                     HLLKYNSINKHQCIMGLKQLSSNSESIKVIRLRATLALQRVNPS"
     gene            4075..4515
                     /locus_tag="Contig414_3_443"
                     /gene="phos"
     CDS             4075..4515
                     /db_xref="113953454"
                     /locus_tag="Contig414_3_443"
                     /gene="phos"
                     /translation="MTTKLLFVCLGNICRSPAAEGVFLHLIEQRKLTDQFLVDSAGTGG
                     WHVGNPADRRMQAAAKRRGIDLPSRARQLERSDLESFDHILTMDQDNLRNVSSMAKEFG
                     PRSTANIRLMLSHARRADTLEVPDPYYGGEQGFEHVLDLLEDA"
ORIGIN
        1 catcgaagga tggtcatggc aaccctttct tgaggatgct gttaagagcc tagaaggctt
       61 aaattttgac ccatacccag tgccagatcg gtttttacaa cgcgaaggtc aaaccggatc
      121 caaatcaaaa ccaatttctg tcacaacagc cacctgggct tgcaaaacgg agaaatttag
      181 gcaagtcaga gctgcttgcg tgagtgctgg atctgcagcg tctgttttga attttgtgat
      241 caatccaaat tccacatatg acctaccttt ttttggcggt gatttagtaa cgctcccttc
      301 agggcacctg cttgccctgg acctgcaacc tgccatcaaa accgatgaag tccacaccac
      361 tcaagtctgg gagcgactaa taccaatatt tgaacgttgg cgtgatcaat tgccttacgg
      421 aggaccaatc ccagaagaag caaaaccctt tttctctcca ggattcctct ggacaagact
      481 cccgcttggt aaggaaggcg acgatttgat tgagtcaatc gtgagacctg ccttcaatga
      541 atatttaaat ctctacctgg agctagccgc tagcgctgag cctgtgagcc cggaacgaag
      601 cgatcttctc ctgcaaggac aaagaaaata cacggattat cgagctgaaa aagaccctgc
      661 gcgcggaatg ttgactcgct ttcatggcag cgaatggact gaggcctata tccactctgt
      721 tctttttgac ctgtaatcga gacccgtttg tagcttttga ggtctataca gctccaaacc
      781 acccggagag agttacacat tatgaacagc tttcagggga gtcctaagca tttggcgaaa
      841 attgcctgga acccgagagg acttccgtag gatggtctca cgggtgcttg gacacctcac
      901 cagacattgc aagcaggagt aaaaaatgtt cgacgccttc accaaggttg tcgcccaggc
      961 cgacgccagg ggacagttca tcagtgccaa tgaaattgat gctctggcag ccatggtttc
     1021 tggcagcaac aagcgcttgg acgccgtaag ccggatttcc aacaacgcct ccacaatcgt
     1081 tgctaacgct gcacgccaac ttttcgcaca acaacctgct ctgatttctc ctggaggaaa
     1141 cgcatatacc tcccgtcgaa tggcagcttg ccttcgcgat atggaaatca tcctgcgtta
     1201 catcacatat tcagcattca ctggtgacgc atctgtccta gaggatcgtt gcctgaatgg
     1261 tcttcgtgag acctacctcg cattaggaac accaggtgcc tcagttgcaa ctggcgtgaa
     1321 cctgatgaag gacgcagcac tttctatcgt taacgacagt gctggcattt ccagtggcga
     1381 ttgcgcttcg ctgagtagtg aaatcggtac ttattttgat cgtgcagctg catcctgttg
     1441 cctgatccgg cgaattgatt ccacttcacc tccctcatct ctaaatgaaa actccactta
     1501 ccgaagcggt tgcagccgcc gactcacaag gccgtttcct tagcaacaca gaagtccaag
     1561 cagcttctgg acgtttcaac cgtgcccaag cgagcctaga ggccgccaaa ggtcttacag
     1621 caaaggctga ttcactcgta agcggtgcca cccaggctgt ctacaccaag ttcccttaca
     1681 ccactcagat ggaggggccg aactactcaa ccactcctga aggaaaagca aagtgctctc
     1741 gtgatatcgg ctattacttg agaatggtca cctattgctt ggttgccggt ggcacaggcc
     1801 cgatggatga ctacctcatc gctggtcttg acgagatcaa ccgcactttt gagctttctc
     1861 cttcatggta cgtagaggct cttaagcaca ttaaaagcaa ccatggccta tcaggcgatg
     1921 ctgcaaccga agccaatagc tacatcaact atgcaattaa tgcactgacc tgatcccatt
     1981 acgcaaggat cagatcagtc aacgcattca agccccctta taacgggggc tttttcaatg
     2041 tcacaatgtg aaaactgcct aaatgacagc aacgattgga cattttcttg agaatctttg
     2101 tggtgaatac agtaaccagc aacaggcatt cgacaaccca ccattatttg cacacatttt
     2161 tcttcgctat aagccaattg agcatctgca gcctggttca atccttctcg aacaaaccta
     2221 cgcagtcgac cctaagcatc cttatcggct gagggtaatt cgtgccgaag aagttacttc
     2281 aggtgtcatc aagttatgga atcatacatt taaagatccg gatcacttct caactgctac
     2341 atataatgac gagtgcagaa aaacaattaa agagcaagat ctaatccgcc tcgatcattg
     2401 ccattatcaa gtccgtcaat tagataatgg atttcatggt gaacttgaac cgggatgtcg
     2461 atgcatcgtg catcgcgacg ggaaagagac ctatttagtg agcagctttc acctccaagg
     2521 cgatgaatta tcaacattag atcgaggaca cgaccccaaa acacatgaga gatgctgggg
     2581 atccattgct ggtgaattcc gctttcagcg catcagtaac tgggctgaaa acattcctga
     2641 aaagtggtta tgaaatgaag gatccttcaa ctgagcacct ccacccacct ctcacagaag
     2701 cgcaggtcat tgcgaattta cgccagacag aagatttctc tgaccagtac tacgcagcgt
     2761 ggtggctcgg gcggatgcgc agtcgtcatc ctgaaacgat acctctgctg atcgcagcgt
     2821 tggatcctct ccaagaaaat cctatcaata gcgaacgtcg cgccgttgca ttgaatgcaa
     2881 tcagagcgct aggaatcctt caagcaacga atgcagaaga aaagctcaga attctcctga
     2941 agaaaaacga ctactcaatc cgtgaagagt cagcaagaag tttgggaatg attcaagctc
     3001 aagctgctat cccagatcta tgcgagctgt tatctgggag ccaggacgag gtagaacaaa
     3061 tacaaccggg atctgccaag ttgaaagaac cctatgaatc tgtgttagag gccttgggag
     3121 cgattggcgt agcatcacac agcgtgataa tcatgattac gcctttcaca aaacattctc
     3181 gtccgctaat acgagcttca gcttgtcgag ccttgcttca actcaccggt gatcagaaat
     3241 gggcaccacc tttaattgag cttctacaac atgatgatcc actgattcgt aggggcgttc
     3301 ttctggatct aggggcaaca ggctggatgc cagcgttgcc cgccattcag gctgctgcca
     3361 ttgaaaacag cctcaaactt gtagctttac gtggccttgc agaaaaaagc gaagacacgt
     3421 ccgtccttga tgcaatggac gcactcttgt gaagcatgcc tctccgctag aaggagctat
     3481 cgctgatctt caagccgcca aaacaacacc tgaattaatt caagccacca aaaacctatg
     3541 caatcttcgt acggttggag caatttcagc actgattgaa gtgttgggat ttaataatcc
     3601 agccgtcgca tcagttgcaa ctgctggatt gatcgaactt ggcagccagg ctgtgccctc
     3661 actattagtg agccttgacg agaaaaacta cggttcacgc gcctgggtcg tgcgagccct
     3721 tgcctcgatt cgtgatccca gaagtctcga cttactggaa catgctttag caacagatat
     3781 tgcaccaagt gtgcggcgct ccgccgcccg tggtctggca gatctaaatc tcatttatcc
     3841 tgaagaaagt tcaaaactga atcgctgtct attagcgctg ctcgcagcaa tcaaagatga
     3901 tgaatgggtg gtgcgctatt ccgcaatctt cggaattgaa ttgcacttac tcaagtacaa
     3961 ttccataaat aagcatcaat gcatcatggg tttaaaacaa ctgagttcca attctgagtc
     4021 catcaaggtg attcgcctgc gcgccacctt ggctttacag cgcgtgaatc cctcatgaca
     4081 acaaaattgc tatttgtttg tctcggcaat atctgccgtt cacccgccgc tgaaggcgta
     4141 ttccttcacc tcatcgagca acgaaaactc acggaccagt ttctcgttga ttccgctggg
     4201 acagggggct ggcatgtagg gaatccagcc gatcgacgca tgcaagcagc cgcgaagcgc
     4261 cgcgggattg atctgcccag tcgtgctcgc caacttgaac gcagcgactt agagagtttt
     4321 gatcacatcc tcaccatgga tcaggacaac ctgcgcaacg tgagcagcat ggccaaagaa
     4381 ttcggccccc gaagcacagc caacattcgc ctgatgctca gccatgcacg tcgggcagac
     4441 acgcttgagg ttccagatcc ctattacgga ggtgagcagg gcttcgaaca tgtgctcgat
     4501 ttactcgagg atgcctg
//
