# Supplementary material for: Picocyanobacteria containing a novel pigment gene cluster dominate the brackish water Baltic Sea
Source: ISME J. 2014 Mar 13;8(9):1892–903. doi: 10.1038/ismej.2014.35 (PMC4139726; doi:10.1038/ismej.2014.35)
Supplement: Supplementary dataset 2 [file ismej201435x11.zip › Contig5104.gbk]

LOCUS       Contig5104              9837 bp    DNA              UNK 01-JAN-1980
DEFINITION  Picocyanobacterial phycobilisome operon, metagenomic contig, partial
            sequence.
ACCESSION   Contig5104
VERSION     Contig5104
KEYWORDS    cyanobacteria; phycobilisome; pigment; horizontal gene transfer;
            Baltic Sea; ecology.
SOURCE      Contig5104
  ORGANISM  Synechococcus/Cyanobium
            Bacteria; Cyanobacteria; Oscillatoriophycideae; Chroococcales.
REFERENCE   1
  AUTHORS   Larsson, J., Celepli, N., Ininbergs, K., Dupont, C., Yooseph, S.,
            Bergman, B., Ekman, M.
  TITLE     Picocyanobacteria containing a novel pigment gene cluster dominate
            the brackish water Baltic Sea
FEATURES             Location/Qualifiers
     source          1..9837
                     /collection_date="July-2009"
                     /assembly method="Newbler"
                     /mol_type="assembled metagenomic DNA"
                     /organism="Synechococcus/Cyanobium"
     CDS             2..136
                     /translation="TRMNETMRMEQRMGDKITGVAVSGGDLDAASASALHARKKTVSKA
                     AKAPG"
                     /gene="cpcD"
     gene            2..136
                     /gene="cpcD"
     gene            468..965
                     /locus_tag="Contig5104_468_965"
                     /gene="cpcB"
     CDS             468..965
                     /db_xref="87124915"
                     /locus_tag="Contig5104_468_965"
                     /gene="cpcB"
                     /translation="MFDAFTKVVAQADARGEFINAGQIDALAAMVAESNKRMDAVNRIT
                     SNASKIVTNAARDLFEAQPALTAPGGNAYTSRRMAACLRDMDIILRYITYAVFNGDASV
                     LEDRCLNGLRETYLALGVPGASVAEGVRKMKAAAIAIANDRNGITQGDCSALISEIGTY
                     FDR"
     gene            1029..1514
                     /locus_tag="Contig5104_1029_1514"
                     /gene="cpcA"
     CDS             1029..1514
                     /db_xref="87124913"
                     /locus_tag="Contig5104_1029_1514"
                     /gene="cpcA"
                     /translation="MKTPLTEAVATADSQGRFLSNTELNSAFGRFDRAKNALAAAKGLT
                     ANADNLVNGAAQAVYNKFPYTTQMQGANYAADARGKAKCSRDIGYYLRMVTYCLVAGGT
                     GPMDEYLIAGIDEINRAFELSPSWYVEALNYIKANHGLAGEAATEANNYLDYAINALV"
     gene            1928..2134
                     /locus_tag="Contig5104_1928_2134"
                     /gene="unk4"
     CDS             1928..2134
                     /db_xref="116072642"
                     /locus_tag="Contig5104_1928_2134"
                     /gene="unk4"
                     /translation="TNLTWVVGAAIRSAQVEGTAQAKYLLKSLGVSEQLVNLASEHCPG
                     LGGAAIWAFHLERHGWLTATPVGS"
     gene            2140..2772
                     /locus_tag="Contig5104_2140_2772"
                     /gene="aplA"
     CDS             2140..2772
                     /db_xref="contig14565|aplA"
                     /locus_tag="Contig5104_2140_2772"
                     /gene="aplA"
                     /translation="LTIEAQRQLRISELAKAAQVCGITKRNSLPNEVRGLIANADTSKQ
                     PLNVDELKKVCVCCNTSEHAVSLLIAETINVTDAARRKLLDQQPNLILPGGELYPEKRA
                     EACWRDCQQFLRVVIYGVACDCAEITDTAGMAALRLLYKEMKVPVPAMMYALAQMRKLT
                     TLILEASGHLREIDCLNRAFDNLVNALQPSDSLMPKAEQTQRPIAEAS"
     gene            2877..3548
                     /locus_tag="Contig5104_2877_3548"
                     /gene="unk5"
     CDS             2877..3548
                     /db_xref="78211997"
                     /locus_tag="Contig5104_2877_3548"
                     /gene="unk5"
                     /translation="EAPEDCKPVSSQHLPIDARGANWVNRILQPLDLRDANLCRTDIRG
                     TDLTACQLEGCNLTLARYDKKTRVPVGFNLEKSGAVGPGAALNGAFLNGADLRGMDLRN
                     TNFMGAYLSGCDLSGAVLDGARFVGADLRFAKMQGCRCVGTRFNGSQLQQADFRAADLT
                     EAILEGAESIQGADFSQATGMDKIQLANLLTRSHIELDCWNPLTRQATRATLESLLEST
                     MQ"
     gene            3673..4554
                     /locus_tag="Contig5104_3673_4554"
                     /gene="cpeC"
     CDS             3673..4554
                     /db_xref="contig14565|cpeC"
                     /locus_tag="Contig5104_3673_4554"
                     /gene="cpeC"
                     /translation="MPFGPASILGVESFSQECEAPRELVPGDDDQSKEEIVRAVYRQVL
                     GNAYVMESERQVVAESQFKLGEISVRELVRRIAKSDLYSTRFFDSCTRYRYIELAFRHL
                     LGRAPADFEEMRGHAERLDTSGYEADIDSFLDSDEYQNTFGEWTVPYQRGWKTESCTTL
                     QEFTWSFQLLRGNSSSSLKGNLAGIRSRLGGAAYQNRPLPVVAPSSQDSQGWSFRPAAN
                     LTDPVTRIGVLAGETGKVYRVEVTGYRANNVRPTSRYRKSNRVYFVPFNKLSEQYQLIH
                     REGGKIASITPLS"
     gene            4690..6307
                     /locus_tag="Contig5104_4690_5034"
                     /gene="mpeD"
     CDS             4690..6307
                     /db_xref="contig14565|mpeD"
                     /locus_tag="Contig5104_4690_5034"
                     /gene="mpeD"
                     /translation="MTANQSKSLDFGATQLLEAPARFSRQRTDDTETATSEDLFRNQQL
                     LNTPSAFTANDNAAFTIAVRAAYRQVFGNVQPMESERLLSAESRLRNGDINVREFVRRL
                     AQSSFYRTRFFDAVSPHRAVELNFKHLLGRAPQNQAEVASHVTLIATSGFTGEINSYLD
                     SDEYLKSFGEETVPYPTSWNSPVGQPQAAFNRIAALEQNFAGSDTAVGTKSQLLGNLVS
                     GYRLSIKVPAQVYRSSSLGQMGRTATGSAEPVKRNSADGGDSTPLRGDLYVGFGLGQRQ
                     QEVFERCNGDSADQITALIRSVYRQVLGNPHVMESERNLTAESQFTEGRLSTREFIRAV
                     GLSADYRRRFFETNAPYRFVELNFKHILGRAPATQAEMSEHLQRLAIHGYDAEINSYVD
                     SEEYQNTFGENTVPYLRVATENGREQVSFNRHIALVQGYAASDTIQCASSLLNSVATRS
                     APTNWTNTTVRINRLAAASGSADPTSKRFRIVVNAQPAGGRQRNPNASYVVSGSDITSQ
                     LGYIHRRGGRIISVTEI"
     gene            6391..7116
                     /locus_tag="Contig5104_6391_7116"
                     /gene="cpeE"
     CDS             6391..7116
                     /db_xref="88807821"
                     /locus_tag="Contig5104_6391_7116"
                     /gene="cpeE"
                     /translation="TLARPDSDLRQSEAQAQLKAAYRQVFGNAHLFDDERSLSAESLFI
                     NGDLTVQGLINALALSDSYRRLFFEANGPYRFVELNFKHLLGRAPRNQAELSEHVQILA
                     TKGYEAEINSYIYGAEYLEIYGFDTVPYNRGATSIGGNSNITYNRTLALASGFAGFDGD
                     KQSQLLFSIATNSSPRAAQRTPGPGDRNGQRYTIRWTSSNPVGQNRRVVQTSSAPYSSL
                     SSVIQSIHRRGGSIASVTES"
     gene            7390..7914
                     /locus_tag="Contig5104_7390_7914"
                     /gene="cpeS"
     CDS             7390..7914
                     /db_xref="88807823"
                     /locus_tag="Contig5104_7390_7914"
                     /gene="cpeS"
                     /translation="MQLESFVARSLGRWRSMRSGHSLAFQQFEDVRSSVLIESIEPQDP
                     LVLNLLKDCTIRDAKPVHPFRMEWNAESDWEPDDPSAITAGSCILVPIPTDNRNGILLR
                     SVGYAEAEQAASNYTFLEDDTFILSTQYGQSIAEERIWFVSENVRCRSSVLRTSAGSGI
                     LQTSFASEIRRL"
     gene            7962..8537
                     /locus_tag="Contig5104_7962_8537"
                     /gene="cpeT"
     CDS             7962..8537
                     /db_xref="78211992"
                     /locus_tag="Contig5104_7962_8537"
                     /gene="cpeT"
                     /translation="FSKILAGHYSNSAQSQHDPVNFAHINIYFRPLPWGVFQGPGFYSE
                     QSYGHDPWRPYRQGVHRLISTEKVQIVENYGFDEPIRLAGAGFTPELLKLINIKRLKQR
                     CGCAMHFHETTQGCFSGLVEPGQKCLVPRDGRPTYLVSEVLVDHENWISRDQGFDPATD
                     ALQWGSEHGALRFKRIASYENEVAAEWRN"
     gene            8602..8901
                     /locus_tag="Contig5104_8602_8901"
                     /gene="cpeR"
     CDS             8602..8901
                     /db_xref="88807825"
                     /locus_tag="Contig5104_8602_8901"
                     /gene="cpeR"
                     /translation="SPAIQQFRSWIRSQHLVCQGQDFIFETIDHSQLERFEACLNMLDG
                     HVRSVRAIGNWPMGPRRTFKILRAEAAVPRPKGLEIQRYWAERGSFQTRFSEISN"
     gene            complement(8907..9833)
                     /locus_tag="Contig5104_8907_9833"
                     /gene="cpeY"
     CDS             complement(8907..9833)
                     /db_xref="88807826"
                     /locus_tag="Contig5104_8907_9833"
                     /gene="cpeY"
                     /translation="LLNDPAQSRRVLIQALSGLEVHTALPVLQSLQDEANPGVRGAALA
                     GVAQLSGDSSRLKELEDHLTLPNQMDRQSAIQDLIDCRATYLLPSILKAPVSPVFRLRA
                     LRTLWPGQDKAHAGLDLLTCLDSLMWDQPEVLVLAHCYDTEPTTLFLFEEFFGTDFSRC
                     YLALSTLKHRRAEELWPTFWKRWQEDAYNDYGAHYFFIQLLGSVDDWPSAATSTIESLL
                     LEAMNSKRPQFSKSKVAACLTLNKHFPDIWCKSVQQLLSSDLTASWELRYAALMGLGSI
                     DFGNNHEIFQLLKNDLSVQDPDPFVDRR"
ORIGIN
        1 cacccgcatg aacgaaacca tgcgcatgga gcagcgcatg ggcgacaaga tcaccggagt
       61 ggccgtcagt ggtggcgacc tggatgccgc ctcggcatct gccctacatg cgcgcaagaa
      121 aacagtttcc aaagcggcaa aggctcccgg ctgaaaaaac ggccacactg aacaaacccg
      181 ccacacgaaa aactctccag cgcccagggc accgacgcag cgctgaccca gccctcgcct
      241 ctgcaggcgg gggcttttga tgggcgcctc aggagcgacg ctggcggtga ctgtttgtta
      301 cgcggatcgt ggctgggctg gcttcttgcc gacaatggtt gcaccaagtt gacaacagcc
      361 agatagctgc gccctgccca catggggcaa tgcgtagctc ctgtgccctg gccagcctgg
      421 caacttatcc accctgccga ctcttcgtcg cgactaggag cttcccaatg ttcgacgcct
      481 tcaccaaggt tgtagcccag gccgacgccc gtggcgaatt catcaacgcc ggtcagatcg
      541 acgcgcttgc cgcgatggtt gccgagagca acaagcgtat ggatgctgtg aaccgcatca
      601 cctcaaacgc ttcaaagatc gttaccaatg cggcgcgcga tctttttgag gctcagccgg
      661 cgcttacagc tcctggaggg aacgcctaca ccagccgccg catggctgcg tgcctgcgcg
      721 acatggacat cattctccgt tacatcacct acgccgtttt caacggcgat gcatccgtac
      781 tggaagaccg ctgcctcaac ggccttcggg aaacctacct ggccctcggc gtgcctggcg
      841 cttccgttgc tgaaggcgtt cgcaaaatga aggccgccgc cattgcaatt gccaacgacc
      901 gcaacggcat cacccagggg gactgctccg ctttaatcag cgaaatcggc acctacttcg
      961 accgcgctgc ggcagccgtc ggctgatcag ctcactaaaa aagtcaatcc aacctatccc
     1021 cccttcccat gaagactccc cttaccgaag ccgtcgccac cgctgattcc cagggtcgct
     1081 tcctctccaa tactgaactc aactctgctt ttggtcgctt tgaccgcgcc aaaaatgctc
     1141 ttgcagcggc taagggcctg acagcgaacg cagacaacct agtaaacgga gccgcccaag
     1201 ccgtttacaa taaattccct tacaccaccc agatgcaggg tgcaaactat gccgctgacg
     1261 cccgcggcaa ggcaaagtgc tcccgtgaca tcggttacta cctccgcatg gtcacctact
     1321 gcctcgtagc tggtgggacc ggccccatgg atgagtacct gattgccgga attgatgaga
     1381 tcaatcgcgc ttttgagctc tccccctctt ggtacgtgga agctcttaac tatatcaagg
     1441 caaaccatgg ccttgccggc gaagcagcga cagaagcaaa caattatctc gactacgcaa
     1501 tcaacgcgct tgtttgatta agcttcttgc caaattgcaa caaaagcctc cccattagcg
     1561 gggggctatt tttattgatt aaaaacacaa acgaacagcc ttggccttag cccaaatccg
     1621 catcaggatg atagccacaa aaatttaagc actcccgagc acacggcaag atagatatag
     1681 agcccggggc aactaacacc atgcaaaaga aaacccatca tgctgcccaa aggaaattta
     1741 agcataaaag atttaattaa acaagccggc gaggagcagg agcttcagta cggaacaggc
     1801 gaggcccgct tgcgcataga cctcagaatt gacgacattg acctttggaa atcccatagc
     1861 gccaagcatc ctggctatag caatcttctg cttgcatgcg aaaataatgg cggtgaactg
     1921 tcggaaaacc aatctgacct gggtagttgg agcggcaata cgttctgccc aggttgaagg
     1981 aacggcccaa gcaaaatatc tgctcaaaag cctcggtgtg tcagaacaac ttgttaatct
     2041 cgcatcggaa cattgtccag gcctaggtgg agcagccatc tgggcgttcc acttggagag
     2101 gcatggctgg cttactgcta ctcctgtggg atcgtgaacc tgacgataga agctcagcga
     2161 caactaagaa taagcgaact tgccaaggca gcacaagtat gcggcataac aaagcgcaac
     2221 agcctcccca atgaagtgag agggttgata gcaaatgcgg atacctcaaa acagcctcta
     2281 aacgtcgatg aattgaaaaa ggtatgcgtc tgttgcaata cctcagagca tgccgttagc
     2341 ctactgattg ctgagacaat caatgtaact gatgcggcaa ggcgaaaatt gctggaccaa
     2401 caacctaatc tgatactgcc aggtggggag ctatacccgg agaaaagagc agaagcctgc
     2461 tggcgagatt gccaacaatt tctacgagta gtcatctacg gagtggcatg cgattgcgca
     2521 gagataacag acaccgccgg aatggctgca ttgcggttat tatacaaaga aatgaaagta
     2581 ccagttccag cgatgatgta cgctttagcc caaatgcgta aactgactac acttatccta
     2641 gaagcttctg gccatcttcg cgagatagac tgcctaaaca gggccttcga taacctagtc
     2701 aacgccctgc aaccaagcga ttcactaatg ccaaaagctg agcaaaccca acgacccata
     2761 gccgaagcta gctaacaaaa aacagagttg cactaaataa ccagtgaatc acatcttgtc
     2821 tgtaaaatga atcataagca ccaagcctgc ttgttacccg aagaccccag ccaatggagg
     2881 ctcctgaaga ttgcaaacct gtttcatcac agcatctacc catagacgcg cgaggggcca
     2941 attgggtcaa ccgtattctc cagccacttg atctacggga tgcaaaccta tgtcgtacgg
     3001 acataagagg cacagaccta actgcctgcc aactagaagg atgcaattta acacttgccc
     3061 gttatgataa aaagactcgc gtacccgttg gttttaatct ggaaaagtca ggagcagtgg
     3121 gtccaggagc agcccttaat ggggcttttt taaatggtgc agatctccgg ggtatggacc
     3181 ttcgaaacac caactttatg ggtgcctacc taagcgggtg tgacctaagt ggtgcagtat
     3241 tggacggggc acgttttgta ggtgccgact taaggtttgc gaagatgcaa ggctgtcgct
     3301 gcgtgggcac acgctttaac ggcagtcagt tgcagcaggc tgactttagg gctgctgatt
     3361 taacagaggc aatcctggaa ggagcggaaa gtattcaggg tgctgacttc agtcaggcta
     3421 cgggtatgga caagatacag ctagcaaatc tcctaactcg ctcgcacatc gaactggatt
     3481 gctggaaccc actcactagg caagcgaccc gggcgacact ggaatcgctg ctggaatcga
     3541 caatgcagcc cggttagcgc gctggcactg gcagaaaagc gtagtcattg aaacaaaaga
     3601 ttgagctttg tcaagctgcc gggaaatgga aataaaagac agggataatt ggggagtatt
     3661 gcagtttcag tcatgccctt tggccccgcc tccatcctgg gtgtggaaag cttctcgcaa
     3721 gaatgcgagg caccacgaga gctagttccg ggtgacgacg accaatcaaa agaggaaata
     3781 gtccgagcag tttatagaca ggtgcttggg aatgcctacg taatggaaag cgaaagacaa
     3841 gtagttgcag aatcacaatt caagcttggc gagatcagcg ttagagaact ggtacgacgc
     3901 atcgccaaaa gcgatctata cagcacccgc ttttttgact catgcacgcg ctaccgctat
     3961 atcgaactag catttcgcca cctactcggc cgtgccccag cagactttga ggaaatgcgt
     4021 ggccatgccg aacgactaga tacaagtggt tacgaagcag acatcgacag cttcttagat
     4081 tctgacgagt atcagaacac ctttggtgag tggacagttc catatcagcg tggttggaaa
     4141 acggaatcct gtacaacgct ccaagagttc acctggtcat tccagttgct gcgtggaaac
     4201 agcagcagca gcctaaaagg caacctagct ggaatcagga gccgtcttgg cggtgctgct
     4261 tatcagaacc gccctcttcc agtggtagct ccctcatcac aagattccca aggctggagc
     4321 ttccgcccag ccgccaacct gacagatccc gttacacgga taggtgtact cgcaggcgaa
     4381 acaggcaaag tctatcgagt tgaagtgaca ggctatagag ccaacaatgt gcgccccaca
     4441 tcacgctata gaaaatctaa cagagtatac ttcgttccct tcaacaagct atcagagcag
     4501 tatcaactta ttcaccgcga gggtggcaag atcgcaagca tcacacccct gagttgatcc
     4561 attgctccaa ccagccctac tcaacaagta agttaccaag ccagctagga tcgaagaaat
     4621 tagatgccta aaaacatcta gcaacattta atccactcaa caaagcaagt ccactaatcc
     4681 cgtcttccca tgacagcaaa tcaaagcaag tcgcttgact tcggagccac tcagcttctt
     4741 gaagccccag cgagattttc tcgccaaagg actgatgaca cagagactgc aacaagtgaa
     4801 gatctatttc gcaaccagca actactaaat acgccgtcag cattcaccgc gaacgacaat
     4861 gctgctttta ccatcgcagt aagagctgca taccggcagg tattcggcaa tgttcagccg
     4921 atggaaagcg agcgcctact cagtgcagaa tctagattac gcaatggcga cataaacgta
     4981 cgagaattcg tacgaaggtt ggcccaatcc agtttttatc gcacacgctt ctttgatgcc
     5041 gtatctccgc atcgagcagt tgagcttaac ttcaagcatt tgctgggacg cgccccccca
     5101 gaatcaagca gaggttgcta gccatgtaac actgatcgcc acaagtggtt tcacaggcga
     5161 gatcaatagc tatcttgatt ccgatgagta tctaaagtca tttggcgagg aaactgttcc
     5221 atacccaaca agctggaact ctccagtagg ccagcctcaa gcagcgttca accggatcgc
     5281 agcacttgag cagaacttcg ctggtagcga cacagccgta gggaccaaaa gtcagctgtt
     5341 agggaatcta gttagcggct acaggctctc aataaaggtg cctgcccagg tgtaccgatc
     5401 cagttccctt ggtcagatgg gtagaacggc gactggttcg gctggcatgc tagaacctgt
     5461 gaagcggaac agtgcagacg gaggcgactc gacaccgttg cgtggtgatc tctacgttgg
     5521 ctttgggctt ggtcagcgcc agcaggaggt gttcgagcgc tgcaacggcg attccgcaga
     5581 tcagattact gcgctgatcc gctcggtgta ccgccaagtg ttgggcaatc cccatgtgat
     5641 ggagagcgaa cgcaacttaa ccgcagaaag ccagtttacc gagggaaggc ttagcacccg
     5701 cgaatttata agagctgttg gactctctgc agactatcgc cggcgctttt tcgaaacaaa
     5761 tgctccctac cgttttgttg agctgaattt caaacatatt ctgggccgtg cgccagcaac
     5821 tcaggctgag atgagtgagc atctacaaag gctagccata catggctatg acgcagaaat
     5881 caacagctac gttgatagtg aagagtatca gaataccttc ggcgagaata ctgttcccta
     5941 tctgcgtgtg gcgactgaga atggccgcga acaggtttcc tttaatcgcc atatagcact
     6001 agttcaaggc tatgcagcca gtgacaccat tcaatgtgca tcaagcctgc tgaattcagt
     6061 agcaacaaga tctgcgccta caaactggac aaatacaaca gtacggatta acaggcttgc
     6121 tgcggcctct ggctcagctg atcccacatc caagcggttc cgtattgtgg tgaatgccca
     6181 gcctgcaggc ggccgccaac gcaacccgaa cgccagttac gtagtaagcg gcagtgatat
     6241 taccagccaa ctgggataca tccatagacg cggaggccgg atcatttctg tgaccgaaat
     6301 cacctagaaa acactgcctt atcttttcag gccaaaaata cacttcttat ctccctctca
     6361 caagccaacc aaaaagccat ggatatcaaa actcttgccc gtcccgattc ggatttacgc
     6421 cagtcggaag cccaagccca gctgaaggca gcctaccgcc aggtatttgg caatgcacac
     6481 ctttttgatg atgagcgctc actctcggcc gagagtctgt tcatcaacgg cgatctcaca
     6541 gtgcaggggc tgatcaatgc cctggccctt tctgatagct atcggcggct cttttttgag
     6601 gcaaatggcc cctatcgttt tgttgagctc aacttcaagc atctcttagg tcgagctccc
     6661 cgaaatcaag ctgaactgag cgagcatgtt caaatcctgg ccacaaaggg atatgaagcc
     6721 gaaatcaaca gctatatata tggagctgaa tatctagaaa tctacggctt tgatacagtc
     6781 ccctataatc gaggagcgac aagcataggt ggcaactcga acattactta caacagaaca
     6841 cttgcattag cctctggatt cgcaggcttt gatggtgata agcaatcaca gttactgttt
     6901 agcatagcca ccaattcaag ccccagggct gctcaaagaa ctccagggcc aggagaccgc
     6961 aatggccagc gttatacaat tcgatggaca tcatctaatc ctgttggaca aaaccggcga
     7021 gtggtgcaga ccagtagtgc gccatacagc tcactctcat cagttattca atcaatccat
     7081 cggcgtgggg gcagcattgc ctcagtgaca gaatcctaaa tagaaaccag ctaaaatagc
     7141 agaagacttt gggcggatat tgcattcatg tctccgccca attgccacaa ttgacgaaca
     7201 gtactcttgt tatcaatgat ctcaaaaaac acaaactatc ggcaagcacc attgcttcca
     7261 gccaatcaaa gcactgatga gccccagcct gcgatcaaca tgatgatcga tacatgggta
     7321 cacatggtgc agggaggccg tctcccaagt ggaaggacca cctacagtag taaggcctga
     7381 gcatatttaa tgcagctgga atcctttgta gctcgtagcc tgggccgctg gcgatcaatg
     7441 cgaagtgggc attctcttgc ttttcagcaa tttgaggatg ttcgcagttc agtcttgata
     7501 gagtcaattg agccccaaga tccattggtt cttaatctac tcaaggattg cacaatacgc
     7561 gatgcaaaac ctgttcatcc ttttagaatg gaatggaatg ccgaaagcga ctgggaacca
     7621 gatgacccca gcgcaataac agcaggatca tgcattctag ttccaatacc aactgataat
     7681 cgaaacggaa tcttgctgcg aagtgttgga tacgcagaag ccgagcaggc agcctcaaac
     7741 tacacatttt tagaagatga cacttttata ctaagtaccc aatacggcca atccattgca
     7801 gaggaaagga tctggttcgt atctgagaat gtacgctgcc gctcatcagt gctacgaact
     7861 tcagcaggtt cagggatact gcaaacctcc ttcgcatctg aaatccgccg attagattcc
     7921 ttcagctaac agtaatcgcc gtgccaaata atgccctgag attttcaaaa atactggctg
     7981 gccattacag caattctgct caatctcaac acgacccagt aaattttgca catattaaca
     8041 tctatttccg ccctctgcca tggggagtat ttcaaggccc tggcttttac tctgagcaga
     8101 gctatgggca cgacccttgg cgaccctaca ggcaaggcgt acatcgactg atctcaactg
     8161 agaaggtgca aattgttgaa aattatggat tcgacgaacc gattcgatta gctggggcag
     8221 gcttcacgcc tgaactcctc aagctcatta atattaaacg ccttaaacag cgctgtggtt
     8281 gtgcgatgca tttccacgaa acgacacagg gttgcttcag cggattggta gagcctggtc
     8341 aaaaatgcct agtacctcgc gatgggcggc ctacctatct agtgagtgag gtattagttg
     8401 atcacgaaaa ctggattagt agagatcagg gctttgatcc agccacagat gctttacaat
     8461 ggggctccga acatggagcg cttcgattta aacgaatagc tagctatgag aatgaagtag
     8521 cagctgagtg gagaaaccta acgaatgatc agggggatca acctgagcac attggataaa
     8581 caaaagagca tgcaagctga cagtccagct atccagcaat tccggagctg gattcgctcg
     8641 cagcacctag tttgtcaagg ccaagacttt atttttgaga ccattgacca tagtcagctt
     8701 gagcgttttg aagcctgcct aaacatgctt gatgggcacg tgcgatccgt aagagcaatt
     8761 ggaaactggc ccatggggcc tcgccggaca ttcaagatcc tgagagctga agcagctgtg
     8821 ccgaggccta aaggcttgga aattcaacgc tactgggctg aacgtggttc ctttcagaca
     8881 cggttttcgg aaattagcaa ttgacgtcta cgatctacaa aaggatcagg atcctgaacg
     8941 gataaatcgt tctttaagag ctgaaatatt tcatggttat tcccaaaatc aattgaacca
     9001 aggcccatca atgcagcgta acgcagctcc cagcttgctg tgagatcgga agataaaagc
     9061 tgctgcacac ttttgcacca tatatcagga aaatgcttat tcagtgtcag acaagcagcc
     9121 acttttgact tgctgaattg cggtcgcttg ctgttcatgg cttccagcag aagcgactca
     9181 atggtggagg tggcagcgga aggccagtcg tccacactgc caagaagctg aatgaagaaa
     9241 tagtgtgcac cataatcatt ataagcatcc tcctgccatc gcttccagaa agtaggccag
     9301 agctcctctg ctcgcctatg cttcaatgtg gacaatgcaa ggtagcaacg gctaaagtca
     9361 gtaccaaaaa attcctcaaa taaaaataac gtggtgggtt cagtgtcgta acagtgcgcc
     9421 aagaccaaaa cttctggctg atcccacata agcgaatcca aacaagtaag caggtcgagg
     9481 cctgcgtgtg ctttgtcttg gcccggccag agtgtccgca gagcgcgcaa cctgaacaca
     9541 ggggacacgg gcgccttgag gatcgagggc aatagatatg tagctcgaca gtcaattaaa
     9601 tcctgaattg ccgactgccg gtccatttgg ttcggcaggg tcaggtggtc ttccaactct
     9661 ttaaggcgac tactatcgcc actaagctgt gcaaccccgg ctaaagcagc ccctcgaacc
     9721 cctggattcg cctcatcttg cagcgattga agcacgggca aggccgtgtg cacttctaac
     9781 ccggaaagag cctgaataag aaccctgcgg ctctgggctg gatcattgag tagcagg
//
