# Supplementary material for: Picocyanobacteria containing a novel pigment gene cluster dominate the brackish water Baltic Sea
Source: ISME J. 2014 Mar 13;8(9):1892–903. doi: 10.1038/ismej.2014.35 (PMC4139726; doi:10.1038/ismej.2014.35)
Supplement: Supplementary dataset 2 [file ismej201435x11.zip › Contig6129.gbk]

LOCUS       Contig6129              1587 bp    DNA              UNK 01-JAN-1980
DEFINITION  Picocyanobacterial phycobilisome operon, metagenomic contig, partial
            sequence.
ACCESSION   Contig6129
VERSION     Contig6129
KEYWORDS    cyanobacteria; phycobilisome; pigment; horizontal gene transfer;
            Baltic Sea; ecology.
SOURCE      Contig6129
  ORGANISM  Synechococcus/Cyanobium
            Bacteria; Cyanobacteria; Oscillatoriophycideae; Chroococcales.
REFERENCE   1
  AUTHORS   Larsson, J., Celepli, N., Ininbergs, K., Dupont, C., Yooseph, S.,
            Bergman, B., Ekman, M.
  TITLE     Picocyanobacteria containing a novel pigment gene cluster dominate
            the brackish water Baltic Sea
FEATURES             Location/Qualifiers
     source          1..1587
                     /collection_date="July-2009"
                     /assembly method="Newbler"
                     /mol_type="assembled metagenomic DNA"
                     /organism="Synechococcus/Cyanobium"
     gene            2..421
                     /locus_tag="Contig6129_2_421"
                     /gene="cpcB"
     CDS             2..421
                     /db_xref="78185474"
                     /locus_tag="Contig6129_2_421"
                     /gene="cpcB"
                     /translation="DSNKRLDAVSRISSNASTIVANAARQLFAQQPALIAPGGNAYTSR
                     RMAACLRDMEIILRYVTYSVFTGDASVMEDRCLNGLRETYLALGTPGASVASGVNLMKD
                     AALGMVNDKSGITAGDCASLSSEIGVYFDRAAASVA"
     gene            466..951
                     /locus_tag="Contig6129_466_951"
                     /gene="cpcA"
     CDS             466..951
                     /db_xref="78185475"
                     /locus_tag="Contig6129_466_951"
                     /gene="cpcA"
                     /translation="MKTPLTEAVAAADSQGRFLSNTEVQAASGRFNRAKASLEAAKGLT
                     SKAEALVNGAAQAVYSKFPYTTQMDGANYASTPEGKAKCSRDVGYYLRMITYCLVAGGT
                     GPMDDYLIAGLSEINRTFELSPSWYVEALKHIKANHGLSGDAATEANSYIDYAVNSLT"
     gene            1039..1587
                     /locus_tag="Contig6129_1039_1587"
                     /gene="cpcT"
     CDS             1039..1587
                     /db_xref="78185476"
                     /locus_tag="Contig6129_1039_1587"
                     /gene="cpcT"
                     /translation="MNATITPTVQRFLTLLCGEYSNQQQAFDNPPLFAHIFLRYRPLEH
                     LQPGSILLEQTYAVDPKNPYRLRMIRAEERGPGVIKLWNHTFRDPQRFASATHDEACRK
                     EIQDNDLVCLDQCHYQVTEKEGGYYGEIEPGCRCIVHRDGKDTVLMSSFTLKGESLETL
                     DRGHDPETNERCWGSIAGEF"
ORIGIN
        1 ggatagcaac aagcgtttag acgctgtgag tcgtatttcc agcaatgcat cgaccatcgt
       61 tgccaatgct gctcgtcagt tgtttgctca acagcctgca ctgatcgctc caggtggcaa
      121 cgcctatacc tcccgtcgga tggctgcttg ccttcgcgac atggaaatca tccttcgcta
      181 cgtcacttac tcagtgttca ccggtgatgc ttccgtgatg gaagaccgct gcctgaatgg
      241 cctgcgcgag acctacctgg ctctcggaac tccaggtgca tccgtcgcat ccggtgtgaa
      301 cctgatgaaa gatgccgccc ttgggatggt gaacgacaaa agtggcatca ctgctggcga
      361 ctgcgcctca ctcagcagcg aaatcggggt ctacttcgac cgtgctgccg cttctgttgc
      421 ctgattcggc ccaagttttt catctaaatc tattaactcc ccatcatgaa aactcccctc
      481 accgaagccg ttgcagcggc tgattcccag ggccgtttcc tgagcaacac cgaagttcag
      541 gccgcatctg gtcgttttaa tcgtgccaaa gccagccttg aagctgcaaa agggctgacc
      601 agcaaagccg aagctttggt taacggtgca gcgcaagctg tttactcaaa gttcccctac
      661 accactcaaa tggatggggc taactacgcc tctactccag aaggcaaagc caagtgctcc
      721 cgtgacgtgg gctattacct gcgcatgatc acttactgcc tggttgctgg tggtaccggc
      781 ccgatggacg actacttgat cgctggtctg agcgaaatca atcgcacctt cgagctctcc
      841 ccctcttggt atgtggaagc tctgaagcac atcaaggcca accacggtct tagcggcgac
      901 gctgccactg aggcgaacag ctacatcgac tacgccgtca attcactgac ctgatcaaat
      961 tcaggtgaat ctgcacactg caagagcctc ccaagggggg ctctttttta ttgtcagagc
     1021 gtggaggtgc cgagagacat gaacgcaaca atcacgccaa cagtgcagcg ttttctcacc
     1081 ttgctatgcg gtgaatacag caaccagcaa caagcttttg ataacccgcc tctttttgcc
     1141 cacatctttc tgagatatcg accactcgaa catctccaac cggggtcgat cctgctcgaa
     1201 caaacctatg ccgtagatcc aaagaatccc tatcgacttc gcatgattcg tgcagaagaa
     1261 cgaggccctg gagttatcaa gctttggaac cacaccttcc gagatcccca acgcttcgcc
     1321 tcagcaaccc atgacgaagc ctgtcggaag gagattcagg acaacgatct ggtctgcctc
     1381 gaccaatgcc actaccaagt caccgaaaaa gaaggggggt actacggcga gatcgagcca
     1441 ggttgccgct gcatcgttca tcgcgatggc aaggacaccg tcttgatgag cagcttcacc
     1501 ctcaagggag agtcccttga gacactggac agaggacatg accctgaaac aaatgaacgc
     1561 tgttggggct ccatcgcagg cgaattc
//
