# Supplementary material for: Picocyanobacteria containing a novel pigment gene cluster dominate the brackish water Baltic Sea
Source: ISME J. 2014 Mar 13;8(9):1892–903. doi: 10.1038/ismej.2014.35 (PMC4139726; doi:10.1038/ismej.2014.35)
Supplement: Supplementary dataset 2 [file ismej201435x11.zip › Contig6636.gbk]

LOCUS       Contig6636              3545 bp    DNA              UNK 01-JAN-1980
DEFINITION  Picocyanobacterial phycobilisome operon, metagenomic contig, partial
            sequence.
ACCESSION   Contig6636
VERSION     Contig6636
KEYWORDS    cyanobacteria; phycobilisome; pigment; horizontal gene transfer;
            Baltic Sea; ecology.
SOURCE      Contig6636
  ORGANISM  Synechococcus/Cyanobium
            Bacteria; Cyanobacteria; Oscillatoriophycideae; Chroococcales.
REFERENCE   1
  AUTHORS   Larsson, J., Celepli, N., Ininbergs, K., Dupont, C., Yooseph, S.,
            Bergman, B., Ekman, M.
  TITLE     Picocyanobacteria containing a novel pigment gene cluster dominate
            the brackish water Baltic Sea
FEATURES             Location/Qualifiers
     source          1..3545
                     /collection_date="July-2009"
                     /assembly method="Newbler"
                     /mol_type="assembled metagenomic DNA"
                     /organism="Synechococcus/Cyanobium"
     gene            3..116
                     /locus_tag="Contig6636_3_116"
                     /gene="cpeU"
     CDS             3..116
                     /db_xref="88807835"
                     /locus_tag="Contig6636_3_116"
                     /gene="cpeU"
                     /translation="VSSVQNLDGVTMTTYCTERRCPSDADILALARHTAERE"
     gene            124..819
                     /locus_tag="Contig6636_124_819"
                     /gene="pebA"
     CDS             124..819
                     /db_xref="88807836"
                     /locus_tag="Contig6636_124_819"
                     /gene="pebA"
                     /translation="MFDPFLETLHQDIKARGGQVQTISPEFELQRSERNASTIRSWLWD
                     VPGFRRWRVTRLDAGESLQVLNSVAYPSHDLDHPILGIDLLWFGARQKLVAVLDFQPLI
                     QDEGYLKRHFSGLKALNERFPELNGEETMRSFDPHQYFSPWLLFCRGGAEQAHESLPTA
                     FNEFMKCFWDLHDTAKAVPSQLPPDEVDRLQIAYDVYSAERDPAHGLFTSHFGKAWSDK
                     FLHTFLFPAA"
     gene            828..1595
                     /locus_tag="Contig6636_828_1595"
                     /gene="pebB"
     CDS             828..1595
                     /db_xref="33866553"
                     /locus_tag="Contig6636_828_1595"
                     /gene="pebB"
                     /translation="DSRQSSLDPVQLEGWRWAPFLDQAIEQLLPMQAGGLSD*KAYLHR
                     HNTGGSDKKALQCDHRDMGLQH*KASTSQSRMRRGRFSRICSQPGDESQNELRPSFFGA
                     DLVTLPNGHLIALDLQPALKSDASHTEHVWARLTPLFERWRQELPDGGPIPEEAQPFFS
                     PCFLWTRLPLGDEGDALIEKAVMPAYLDYLHLYIDLVKEATSVSSDREQNLLSGQRKYT
                     AYRSEKDPARGMLGRFHGPEWTENFIHGVLFDLE"
     gene            1779..2276
                     /locus_tag="Contig6636_1779_2276"
                     /gene="cpcB"
     CDS             1779..2276
                     /db_xref="352096569"
                     /locus_tag="Contig6636_1779_2276"
                     /gene="cpcB"
                     /translation="MFDAFTKVVAQADARGQFISSSEIDALSAMVSDSDKRLDSVSRLS
                     SNASTIVANAARQLFAQQPALIAPGGNAYTSRRMAACLRDMEIILRYVTYSAFTGDASV
                     LDDRCLNGLRETYLALGTPGASVAAGVNLMKEAALAIINDKAGISSGDCSSLTSEIGTY
                     FDR"
     gene            2338..2823
                     /locus_tag="Contig6636_2338_2823"
                     /gene="cpcA"
     CDS             2338..2823
                     /db_xref="352096568"
                     /locus_tag="Contig6636_2338_2823"
                     /gene="cpcA"
                     /translation="MKTPLTEAVAAADSQGRFLSNTEVQAASGRFNRAKASLEAAKGLT
                     AKADSLVNGAAQAVYTKFPYTTQMQGSNYSTTPEGKAKCARDIGYYLRMITYCLVAGGT
                     GPMDDYLIAGLDEINRTFELSPSWYVEALKHIKANHGLSGNAGTEANSYIDYAINALI"
     gene            2912..3510
                     /locus_tag="Contig6636_3175_3504"
                     /gene="cpcT"
     CDS             2912..3510
                     /db_xref="78185476"
                     /locus_tag="Contig6636_3175_3504"
                     /gene="cpcT"
                     /translation="MTPSVLRFLQQICGEYSNQEQAFENPPFFAHIFLRYTPLLHLKPG
                     SILLEQTYAVDPSYPYRLRVIsspeergsrKLWNQTFLVPERFADATFNSDCRKQIQDS
                     DLISMDQCHYQVTEVDGGYRGEMEPGCQCIVHRDGKDTVLVSTFHLKGDALETLDRGHD
                     PLTHERCWGSIAGEFRFLRTKTWDEEIPSQWT"
ORIGIN
        1 gcgtgagctc ggtacaaaac ctggacggcg tcaccatgac gacttactgc acagagcgtc
       61 gttgcccaag cgacgctgac atcctggccc ttgccaggca caccgcagaa cgagagatct
      121 gacatgttcg acccctttct cgaaactctg catcaagaca tcaaagcgag gggaggccag
      181 gtgcaaacca tctctcctga atttgaattg cagcgatctg agcgcaacgc aagcacgatt
      241 cgcagctggt tatgggacgt tccaggcttt cgccgttggc gggtcacacg tctcgatgcc
      301 ggagagagtt tgcaggttct caattccgtg gcttatccct cccatgacct cgatcatcca
      361 attcttggaa ttgatctgct gtggtttggc gcccgtcaaa aattggtagc cgttctcgac
      421 tttcagccct tgatccaaga cgagggttat ctgaaacgtc acttttcagg cctgaaagca
      481 ctcaacgaac gcttccctga actgaatggg gaagaaacga tgcgctcttt tgacccccat
      541 cagtattttt ctccatggct gttgttctgc aggggaggag ctgagcaagc ccacgaatca
      601 cttcccacag cttttaacga attcatgaaa tgtttctggg acctacatga cacggccaaa
      661 gctgttccat cgcagctgcc tccagacgaa gtcgacagac ttcagattgc atacgacgtc
      721 tacagcgcag aacgcgatcc tgctcacggt ttgtttacca gccatttcgg gaaagcctgg
      781 tcagacaaat tcctgcatac ctttcttttc cctgctgcgt tatgagcgat tcacgccaat
      841 ccagcctcga ccccgttcaa ttagaaggat ggcgttgggc accgtttctc gatcaggcca
      901 tcgagcaact gctgccgatg caggccggtg gcctatccga ttgaaaagcc tatttgcaca
      961 ggcacaacac cggtggctca gacaaaaaag cccttcagtg cgaccacaga gacatggggt
     1021 tgcagcactg aaaagcttcg acaagtcaga gccgcatgcg tagaggccgg ttcagccgca
     1081 tctgttctca acctggtgat gaatcccaga acgagctacg accttccttt tttggcgccg
     1141 atttagtcac gctcccaaac ggacacctca tcgccctcga tcttcaacca gcactcaaat
     1201 cggacgcgag ccacactgaa cacgtctggg caaggctgac tcccctcttt gagcgctgga
     1261 gacaagagct ccccgatgga ggcccaatac cggaagaagc ccagcccttt ttctcgccct
     1321 gcttcctatg gacgcgctta ccgcttgggg atgaaggtga tgcactgatt gagaaggctg
     1381 tgatgccggc ttatctcgac tacctccacc tctatataga tctcgtcaaa gaagcgacat
     1441 cagtgagctc agatagggaa caaaatctct taagcgggca gcgaaagtac accgcctatc
     1501 gatccgagaa agatccagcc cgcggaatgc ttggacgctt ccatggcccc gagtggaccg
     1561 agaacttcat ccatggcgtg ctattcgacc tcgagtaagg gtgaaaacgg cctggtcaga
     1621 ggtgctccac cgtctgggga gttaaacatt atgaacagct gtcgaggaca acaagcctct
     1681 ttagtcagaa tcgggctcga cgggatgggc acagcttccg tgccgtcctc atccaggtct
     1741 gaagactttt ccctccagac gttacaagga gttctcccat gttcgacgcc ttcactaagg
     1801 ttgtcgccca ggccgatgcc cggggccagt tcatcagttc cagcgaaatc gatgccctgt
     1861 cggcaatggt ttccgacagc gacaagcgac ttgactctgt cagccgtctt tccagcaacg
     1921 cttccacaat cgttgccaac gctgctcgcc aactgtttgc tcagcagcct gcactgatcg
     1981 ctcctggtgg caatgcctac accagccgtc gcatggctgc atgccttcgc gacatggaga
     2041 tcatcctccg ctacgtcact tactcagcat ttacaggtga cgcatctgtc cttgatgatc
     2101 gttgcctgaa tggtctgcgc gagacctact tggctttggg cacacccggc gcctcagttg
     2161 cagctggcgt caacttgatg aaagaagctg ctctggcaat catcaacgac aaagccggca
     2221 tctcctcagg tgactgctcc tcactcacca gtgaaatcgg cacctatttc gaccgtgctg
     2281 ctgctgcagt ggcctgatca ggcatagctg actcgacgat ttaatccctt ttcaacaatg
     2341 aaaactcccc tcaccgaagc tgtagcagca gccgattcac aaggccgctt cctcagcaat
     2401 actgaagttc aggctgcttc tggccgtttc aatcgcgcca aagctagtct cgaggctgcc
     2461 aaaggactca ccgccaaggc tgattctctg gtgaacggtg ctgcgcaagc cgtctacacc
     2521 aagttcccct acaccactca gatgcagggt tcgaactact ccacaacccc tgaaggtaaa
     2581 gccaagtgcg cccgtgacat cggctattac ttgcgcatga tcacctactg cctggtagct
     2641 ggtggcactg gcccaatgga cgattacctg atcgctggtc tcgacgagat caaccgtacg
     2701 tttgagcttt ccccatcctg gtatgtggaa gccctcaagc acatcaaggc aaaccacggg
     2761 ctgtctggca acgccggtac cgaggccaac agctatatcg attacgccat taacgctctg
     2821 atctgatctg gatcaatcca agagtttttg gtccaaagag cccccagcca ggggctcttt
     2881 tttattgtca atcaatccct aaaggcggaa catgacgcca tccgtactcc gttttcttca
     2941 gcagatatgt ggtgaataca gcaatcaaga gcaggcattc gaaaacccgc cttttttcgc
     3001 tcacattttt ctgcgctaca caccgctcct ccacctgaaa cctggatcca ttttgttaga
     3061 gcagacctat gccgtggatc ccagtctatc cttaccgctt acgcgtgatt agtagtccgg
     3121 aagaacgcgg ctccaggtag tgatcaaagc tttggaatca aaccttcctg gtacccagaa
     3181 cgctttgccg atgccacgtt taattcagac tgtcgcaagc aaattcagga cagtgatctg
     3241 atctccatgg atcaatgcca ttaccaagtc acagaggttg atggtggcta ccgcggtgaa
     3301 atggagcctg gttgccaatg catcgtgcat cgcgatggga aagacactgt tttagtcagc
     3361 acctttcatc tcaaaggcga tgctttagaa actctcgacc gagggcatga cccgttgacc
     3421 catgaacgct gttgggggtc gatcgcgggc gagtttcgct ttctacgaac caaaacgtgg
     3481 gatgaagaaa tcccttcgca atggacttaa tcaatagctc gcctgcagca actgacgaca
     3541 ccccc
//
