# Supplementary material for: Picocyanobacteria containing a novel pigment gene cluster dominate the brackish water Baltic Sea
Source: ISME J. 2014 Mar 13;8(9):1892–903. doi: 10.1038/ismej.2014.35 (PMC4139726; doi:10.1038/ismej.2014.35)
Supplement: Supplementary dataset 2 [file ismej201435x11.zip › GS815_0p1_contig-43.gbk]

LOCUS       43                      1330 bp    DNA              UNK 01-JAN-1980
DEFINITION  Picocyanobacterial phycobilisome operon, metagenomic contig, partial
            sequence.
ACCESSION   43
VERSION     43
KEYWORDS    cyanobacteria; phycobilisome; pigment; horizontal gene transfer;
            Baltic Sea; ecology.
SOURCE      GS815_0p1|contig-43
  ORGANISM  Synechococcus/Cyanobium
            Bacteria; Cyanobacteria; Oscillatoriophycideae; Chroococcales.
REFERENCE   1
  AUTHORS   Larsson, J., Celepli, N., Ininbergs, K., Dupont, C., Yooseph, S.,
            Bergman, B., Ekman, M.
  TITLE     Picocyanobacteria containing a novel pigment gene cluster dominate
            the brackish water Baltic Sea
FEATURES             Location/Qualifiers
     source          1..1330
                     /mol_type="assembled metagenomic DNA"
                     /collection_date="2011-06-14"
                     /filter_size="0p1"
                     /assembly method="Ray-Meta"
                     /location="lat:58.82 lon:17.63"
                     /sample_name="GS815"
                     /organism="Synechococcus/Cyanobium"
     gene            196..714
                     /translation="FDAFTKVVAQADARGEFINAGQIDALAAMVSESNKRMDAVNRITS
                     NASKIVTNAARDLFEAQPALTAPGGNAYTSRRMAACLRDMDIILRYITYAIFNGDASVL
                     EDRCLNGLRETYLALGVPGASVSEGVRKMKDAAIAIANDRNGITQGDCSALISEIGTYF
                     DRAAAAVG"
                     /gene="cpcB"
                     /blast_species="Cyanobium sp. PCC 7001"
                     /locus_tag="GS815_0p1|contig-438000028_196_714_+"
                     /description="phycocyanin, beta subunit "
     CDS             196..714
                     /translation="FDAFTKVVAQADARGEFINAGQIDALAAMVSESNKRMDAVNRITS
                     NASKIVTNAARDLFEAQPALTAPGGNAYTSRRMAACLRDMDIILRYITYAIFNGDASVL
                     EDRCLNGLRETYLALGVPGASVSEGVRKMKDAAIAIANDRNGITQGDCSALISEIGTYF
                     DRAAAAVG"
                     /gene="cpcB"
                     /blast_species="Cyanobium sp. PCC 7001"
                     /locus_tag="GS815_0p1|contig-438000028_196_714_+"
                     /description="phycocyanin, beta subunit "
     gene            757..1244
                     /translation="KTPLTEAVAAADSQGRFLSNTELNSAFGRFDRAKNALAAAKGLTA
                     NADNLVNGAAQAVYNKFPYTTQMQGANYAADARXQAKCSRDIGYYLRMVTYCLVAGGTG
                     PMDEYLIAGIDEINRAFELSPSWYVEALNYIKANHGLAGEAATEANNYLDYAINALV"
                     /gene="cpcA"
                     /blast_species="Cyanobium gracile PCC 6307"
                     /locus_tag="GS815_0p1|contig-438000028_757_1244_+"
                     /description="phycocyanin, alpha subunit "
     CDS             757..1244
                     /translation="KTPLTEAVAAADSQGRFLSNTELNSAFGRFDRAKNALAAAKGLTA
                     NADNLVNGAAQAVYNKFPYTTQMQGANYAADARXQAKCSRDIGYYLRMVTYCLVAGGTG
                     PMDEYLIAGIDEINRAFELSPSWYVEALNYIKANHGLAGEAATEANNYLDYAINALV"
                     /gene="cpcA"
                     /blast_species="Cyanobium gracile PCC 6307"
                     /locus_tag="GS815_0p1|contig-438000028_757_1244_+"
                     /description="phycocyanin, alpha subunit "
ORIGIN
        1 cagtccctag ggcagtgacc gtttgttaag ggagcagtag gcaggcaggc atcttgaaga
       61 gaatgggcga accaagttga caacagccag gttgctgcac cctgcccaca aggggcactg
      121 cgcagccctg ggccctgacc agcctggaac ccctatccac ccttccgact cttcgtcgcg
      181 actaggagcc tcccaatgtt cgacgccttc accaaggttg tagcccaggc tgatgcccgt
      241 ggcgaattca tcaacgccgg tcaaatcgac gcgcttgcgg cgatggtttc cgagagcaac
      301 aagcgtatgg atgctgtgaa ccgcatcacc tccaacgcat ccaagatcgt caccaatgcg
      361 gcccgcgatc tttttgaagc tcagccggcg ctaacagctc ctggtgggaa cgcctacacc
      421 agccgccgca tggctgcgtg cctacgcgac atggacatca tcctccgtta catcacctac
      481 gcgattttca acggcgatgc atccgtgctg gaagaccgct gcctcaacgg cctgcgggag
      541 acctacctgg cgctcggcgt tcctggcgct tcggtttctg aaggcgttcg caagatgaag
      601 gacgcagcca ttgcaattgc caacgaccgc aacggcatca cccagggaga ctgctcagct
      661 ttgatcagcg aaatcggcac ctacttcgac cgcgctgcag cagccgtcgg ctgatcagct
      721 cactaaaaat tcaaaccaac ttatttcctc cttcccatga agactcccct taccgaagcc
      781 gtcgcagcag ctgattccca gggacggttc ctctcaaaca ctgagctcaa ctcagctttt
      841 ggtcgctttg accgcgccaa aaatgctctt gcagctgcta agggactaac agccaacgca
      901 gacaacttgg tgaacggcgc tgcccaggcc gtttacaaca agttccccta caccacccag
      961 atgcagggtg cgaactatgc ggctgacgcc cgtggcaagg cgaagtgctc ccgtgacatc
     1021 ggttactacc tccgcatggt cacctactgc ctcgtggctg gtggcaccgg ccccatggat
     1081 gagtacctga ttgccgggat tgatgaaatc aatcgcgctt ttgagctctc cccctcttgg
     1141 tatgtggaag ctcttaacta tatcaaagcc aaccatggcc ttgccggcga agcagcaaca
     1201 gaggcaaaca attacctcga ttacgcaatc aacgcacttg tttgatcaag ccgcctttta
     1261 gaacgtaatc aatagcctcc ccgtcgaagg gaggctattt ttattgaaca aaagataaag
     1321 ggatgggcga
//
