# Supplementary material for: Picocyanobacteria containing a novel pigment gene cluster dominate the brackish water Baltic Sea
Source: ISME J. 2014 Mar 13;8(9):1892–903. doi: 10.1038/ismej.2014.35 (PMC4139726; doi:10.1038/ismej.2014.35)
Supplement: Supplementary dataset 2 [file ismej201435x11.zip › GS815_0p8_contig-84.gbk]

LOCUS       84                      1310 bp    DNA              UNK 01-JAN-1980
DEFINITION  Picocyanobacterial phycobilisome operon, metagenomic contig, partial
            sequence.
ACCESSION   84
VERSION     84
KEYWORDS    cyanobacteria; phycobilisome; pigment; horizontal gene transfer;
            Baltic Sea; ecology.
SOURCE      GS815_0p8|contig-84
  ORGANISM  Synechococcus/Cyanobium
            Bacteria; Cyanobacteria; Oscillatoriophycideae; Chroococcales.
REFERENCE   1
  AUTHORS   Larsson, J., Celepli, N., Ininbergs, K., Dupont, C., Yooseph, S.,
            Bergman, B., Ekman, M.
  TITLE     Picocyanobacteria containing a novel pigment gene cluster dominate
            the brackish water Baltic Sea
FEATURES             Location/Qualifiers
     source          1..1310
                     /mol_type="assembled metagenomic DNA"
                     /collection_date="2011-06-14"
                     /filter_size="0p8"
                     /assembly method="Ray-Meta"
                     /location="lat:58.82 lon:17.63"
                     /sample_name="GS815"
                     /organism="Synechococcus/Cyanobium"
     gene            139..657
                     /translation="FDAFTKVVAQADARGEFINAGQIDALAAMVSESNKRMDAVNRITS
                     NASKIVTNAARDLFEAQPALTAPGGNAYTSRRMAACLRDMDIILRYITYAIFNGDASVL
                     EDRCLNGLRETYLALGVPGASVSEGVRKMKDAAIAIANDRNGITQGDCSALISEIGTYF
                     DRAAAAVG"
                     /gene="cpcB"
                     /blast_species="Cyanobium sp. PCC 7001"
                     /locus_tag="GS815_0p8|contig-841000023_139_657_+"
                     /description="phycocyanin, beta subunit "
     CDS             139..657
                     /translation="FDAFTKVVAQADARGEFINAGQIDALAAMVSESNKRMDAVNRITS
                     NASKIVTNAARDLFEAQPALTAPGGNAYTSRRMAACLRDMDIILRYITYAIFNGDASVL
                     EDRCLNGLRETYLALGVPGASVSEGVRKMKDAAIAIANDRNGITQGDCSALISEIGTYF
                     DRAAAAVG"
                     /gene="cpcB"
                     /blast_species="Cyanobium sp. PCC 7001"
                     /locus_tag="GS815_0p8|contig-841000023_139_657_+"
                     /description="phycocyanin, beta subunit "
     gene            700..1187
                     /translation="KTPLTEAVAAADSQGRFLSNTELNSAFGRFDRAKNALAAAKGLTA
                     NADNLVNGAAQAVYNKFPYTTQMQGANYAADARGKAKCSRDIGYYLRMVTYCLVLVXTG
                     PMDEYLIAGIDEINRAFELSPSWYVEALNYIKANHGLAGEAATEANNYLDYAINALV"
                     /gene="cpcA"
                     /blast_species="Cyanobium gracile PCC 6307"
                     /locus_tag="GS815_0p8|contig-841000023_700_1187_+"
                     /description="phycocyanin, alpha subunit "
     CDS             700..1187
                     /translation="KTPLTEAVAAADSQGRFLSNTELNSAFGRFDRAKNALAAAKGLTA
                     NADNLVNGAAQAVYNKFPYTTQMQGANYAADARGKAKCSRDIGYYLRMVTYCLVLVXTG
                     PMDEYLIAGIDEINRAFELSPSWYVEALNYIKANHGLAGEAATEANNYLDYAINALV"
                     /gene="cpcA"
                     /blast_species="Cyanobium gracile PCC 6307"
                     /locus_tag="GS815_0p8|contig-841000023_700_1187_+"
                     /description="phycocyanin, alpha subunit "
ORIGIN
        1 agagaatggg cgaaccaagt tgacaacacc caggttgctg caccctgccc acaaggggca
       61 ctgcgcagcc ctgggccctg accagcctgg aacccctatc cacccttccg actcttcgtc
      121 gcgactagga gcctcccaat gttcgacgcc ttcaccaagg ttgtagccca ggctgatgcc
      181 cgtggcgaat tcatcaacgc cggtcaaatc gacgcgcttg cggcgatggt ttccgagagc
      241 aacaagcgta tggatgctgt gaaccgcatc acctccaacg catccaagat cgtcaccaat
      301 gcggcccgcg atctttttga agctcagccg gcgctaacag ctcctggtgg gaacgcctac
      361 accagccgcc gcatggctgc gtgcctacgc gacatggaca tcatcctccg ttacatcacc
      421 tacgcgattt tcaacggcga tgcatccgtg ctggaagacc gctgcctcaa cggcctgcgg
      481 gagacctacc tggcgctcgg cgttcctggc gcttcggttt ctgaaggcgt tcgcaagatg
      541 aaggacgcag ccattgcaat tgccaacgac cgcaacggca tcacccaggg agactgctca
      601 gctttgatca gcgaaatcgg cacctacttc gaccgcgctg cagcagccgt cggctgatca
      661 gctcactaaa aattcaaacc aacttatttc ctccttccca tgaagactcc ccttaccgaa
      721 gccgtcgcag cagctgattc ccagggacgg ttcctctcaa acactgagct caactcagct
      781 tttggtcgct ttgaccgcgc caaaaatgct cttgcagctg ctaagggact aacagccaac
      841 gcagacaact tggtgaacgg cgctgcccag gccgtttaca acaagttccc ctacaccacc
      901 cagatgcagg gtgcgaacta tgccgctgat gcccgtggca aggcgaagtg ctcccgtgac
      961 atcggttact acctccgcat ggtcacctac tgcctcgtgg ctggtggcac cggccccatg
     1021 gatgagtacc tgattgccgg gattgatgaa atcaatcgcg cttttgagct ctccccctct
     1081 tggtatgtgg aagctcttaa ctatatcaaa gccaaccatg gccttgccgg cgaagcagca
     1141 acagaggcaa acaattacct cgattacgca atcaacgcac ttgtttgatc aagccgcctt
     1201 ttagaacgta atcaatagcc tccccgtcga agggaggcta tttttattga acaaaagata
     1261 aagggatggg cgaaggcaag cataaagaca gccgtcgtga agaattagtc
//
