# Supplementary material for: Picocyanobacteria containing a novel pigment gene cluster dominate the brackish water Baltic Sea
Source: ISME J. 2014 Mar 13;8(9):1892–903. doi: 10.1038/ismej.2014.35 (PMC4139726; doi:10.1038/ismej.2014.35)
Supplement: Supplementary dataset 2 [file ismej201435x11.zip › GS817_0p8_contig-34.gbk]

LOCUS       34                      4616 bp    DNA              UNK 01-JAN-1980
DEFINITION  Picocyanobacterial phycobilisome operon, metagenomic contig, partial
            sequence.
ACCESSION   34
VERSION     34
KEYWORDS    cyanobacteria; phycobilisome; pigment; horizontal gene transfer;
            Baltic Sea; ecology.
SOURCE      GS817_0p8|contig-34
  ORGANISM  Synechococcus/Cyanobium
            Bacteria; Cyanobacteria; Oscillatoriophycideae; Chroococcales.
REFERENCE   1
  AUTHORS   Larsson, J., Celepli, N., Ininbergs, K., Dupont, C., Yooseph, S.,
            Bergman, B., Ekman, M.
  TITLE     Picocyanobacteria containing a novel pigment gene cluster dominate
            the brackish water Baltic Sea
FEATURES             Location/Qualifiers
     source          1..4616
                     /mol_type="assembled metagenomic DNA"
                     /collection_date="2011-06-29"
                     /filter_size="0p8"
                     /assembly method="Ray-Meta"
                     /location="lat:58.82 lon:17.63"
                     /sample_name="GS817"
                     /organism="Synechococcus/Cyanobium"
     gene            217..465
                     /gene="unk1"
     CDS             217..465
                     /translation="MREHPLNSNRVFNNADSFAQAFDEAWQKHEQRDPHHGLDPAAKVD
                     LILEGLGEHPFLQNQPELAQQVATFRLRLLGLAGPSQ*"
                     /gene="unk1"
     gene            525..1097
                     /translation="MLSGGFNNQEQAFENPPLYAHILVKLRPLPQLAPGSLLLEQSYAI
                     NPAAPYRIRVLRAEAQNGQLTIVNQALADDQRFWGAVEDSELRSRIQTSDLMPLGGCAY
                     VVREESEGFVGEVEPGCRCLVERKGSTSYLVSRLELDPAGMRTIDRGHDPITHEHLWGS
                     LAGPFEFARTDDYSDEIPAHWFEQWRD*"
                     /locus_tag="GS817_0p8|contig-34000138_3517_4612_-"
                     /gene="cpcT"
                     /blast_species="Cyanobium sp. PCC 7001"
                     /description="CpeT protein "
     CDS             525..1097
                     /translation="MLSGGFNNQEQAFENPPLYAHILVKLRPLPQLAPGSLLLEQSYAI
                     NPAAPYRIRVLRAEAQNGQLTIVNQALADDQRFWGAVEDSELRSRIQTSDLMPLGGCAY
                     VVREESEGFVGEVEPGCRCLVERKGSTSYLVSRLELDPAGMRTIDRGHDPITHEHLWGS
                     LAGPFEFARTDDYSDEIPAHWFEQWRD*"
                     /locus_tag="GS817_0p8|contig-34000138_3517_4612_-"
                     /gene="cpcT"
                     /blast_species="Cyanobium sp. PCC 7001"
                     /description="CpeT protein "
     gene            complement(1114..1524)
                     /translation="MAVELKVADCTQRLADQLQTLSEVAEAITFRLLELEERLAAQELR
                     LEPLLEGQADSQGVLAEETELRLDDTEGRLARLEGLLKGIENQGVDRHLRPVVGSQLAH
                     PQEAQDSFLDDSMVEQPFLDEEEQPFLDELSA"
                     /locus_tag="GS817_0p8|contig-34000138_2918_3500_+"
                     /gene="unk2"
                     /blast_species="Cyanobium gracile PCC 6307"
                     /description="hypothetical protein Cyagr_1635 "
     CDS             complement(1114..1524)
                     /translation="MAVELKVADCTQRLADQLQTLSEVAEAITFRLLELEERLAAQELR
                     LEPLLEGQADSQGVLAEETELRLDDTEGRLARLEGLLKGIENQGVDRHLRPVVGSQLAH
                     PQEAQDSFLDDSMVEQPFLDEEEQPFLDELSA"
                     /locus_tag="GS817_0p8|contig-34000138_2918_3500_+"
                     /gene="unk2"
                     /blast_species="Cyanobium gracile PCC 6307"
                     /description="hypothetical protein Cyagr_1635 "
     gene            1952..2470
                     /translation="FDAFTKVVAQADARGEFINAGQIDALAAMVSESNKRMDAVNRITS
                     NASKIVTNAARDLFEAQPALTAPGGNAYTSRRMAACLRDMDIILRYITYAIFNGDASVL
                     EDRCLNGLRETYLALGVPGASVAEGVRKMKDAAIAIANDRNGITQGDCSALISEIGTYF
                     DRAAAAVG"
                     /gene="cpcB"
                     /blast_species="Cyanobium sp. PCC 7001"
                     /locus_tag="GS817_0p8|contig-34000138_2145_2663_-"
                     /description="phycocyanin, beta subunit "
     CDS             1952..2470
                     /translation="MFDAFTKVVAQADARGEFINAGQIDALAAMVSESNKRMDAVNRIT
                     SNASKIVTNAARDLFEAQPALTAPGGNAYTSRRMAACLRDMDIILRYITYAIFNGDASV
                     LEDRCLNGLRETYLALGVPGASVAEGVRKMKDAAIAIANDRNGITQGDCSALISEIGTY
                     FDRAAAAVG"
                     /locus_tag="GS817_0p8|contig-34000138_2145_2663_-"
                     /gene="cpcB"
                     /blast_species="Cyanobium sp. PCC 7001"
                     /description="phycocyanin, beta subunit "
     gene            2513..3001
                     /translation="KTPLTEAVAAADSQGRFLSNTELNSAFGRFDRAKMLLQLXKGLTA
                     NADNLVNGAAQAVYNKFPYTTQMQGANYAADARGKAKCSRDIGYYLRMVTYCLVAGGTG
                     PMDEYLIAGIDEINRAFELSPSWYVEALNYIKANHGLAGEAATEANNYLDYAINALV"
                     /gene="cpcA"
                     /blast_species="Cyanobium gracile PCC 6307"
                     /locus_tag="GS817_0p8|contig-34000138_1615_2102_-"
                     /description="phycocyanin, alpha subunit "
     CDS             2513..3001
                     /translation="MKTPLTEAVAAADSQGRFLSNTELNSAFGRFDRAKNALAAAKGLT
                     ANADNLVNGAAQAVYNKFPYTTQMQGANYAADARGKAKCSRDIGYYLRMVTYCLVAGGT
                     GPMDEYLIAGIDEINRAFELSPSWYVEALNYIKANHGLAGEAATEANNYLDYAINALV"
                     /locus_tag="GS817_0p8|contig-34000138_1615_2102_-"
                     /gene="cpcA"
                     /blast_species="Cyanobium gracile PCC 6307"
                     /description="phycocyanin, alpha subunit "
     gene            3191..3607
                     /gene="unk4"
     CDS             3191..3607
                     /translation="MPPKEVLSIKDLIKQAGEEQEIQYGTSEARLRIDLRIEDIGLWKS
                     HHNKNPDNNNILLACESNSGELSETTLTWVVGAAIRSALVEGTAQAKDLLKNLGVSEEL
                     VDLASEHCPGLGGKAIWAFHLERHGWLTATPVES"
                     /gene="unk4"
     gene            3634..4191
                     /translation="GESKHKDSSREELADHSNSAKVIQPGKPSFAKKKTVMPPKEVLSI
                     KDLIKQAGEEQEIQYGTSEARLRIDLRIEDIGLWKSHHNKNPDNNNILLACESNSGELS
                     ETTLTWVVGAAIRSALVEGTAQAKDLLKNLGVSEELVDLASEHCPGQAGKQYGLSIWSD
                     MAGLPQLLWNREPDKEANRKMEISQLAKAAKVCGISNRDSLPEAVRAVVAKADTSKRFL
                     NTEEIGEICKYCKTSEHAVELLIAESNQVVDKARQQLLAQQPQLILPGGKLHPEPRAEA
                     CWRDCQQFLRVIIYGVACDCTEVTDAAGMTALRQLYKEMEVPIPAMMYVLAQMQTLTTE
                     VLKTSGHLREATCLDKAFDNLIKALQPT"
                     /gene="aplA"
                     /blast_species="Synechococcus sp. RS9916"
                     /locus_tag="GS817_0p8|contig-34000138_426_1537_-"
                     /description="possible phycobilisome polypeptide "
     CDS             3634..4191
                     /translation="MEISQLAKAAKVCGISNRDSLPEAVRAVVAKADTSKRFLNTEEIG
                     EICKYCKTSEHAVELLIAESNQVVDKARQQLLAQQPQLILPGGKLHPEPRAEACWRDCQ
                     QFLRVIIYGVACDCTEVTDAAGMTALRQLYKEMEVPIPAMMYVLAQMQTLTTEVLKTSG
                     HLREATCLDKAFDNLIKALQPT*"
                     /locus_tag="GS817_0p8|contig-34000138_426_1537_-"
                     /gene="aplA"
                     /blast_species="Synechococcus sp. RS9916"
                     /description="possible phycobilisome polypeptide "
     gene            4298..4616
                     /translation="NQKHHASLLPEDPSQWSAPEKCEPTAAQHQPVDARGASWNNRVLQ
                     PLDLRQANLCRMDIRGTDLSNCLLEGCNLTLARYDKKTRVPADFDLEKSGAVGPGAALN
                     G"
                     /gene="unk5"
                     /blast_species="Synechococcus sp. WH 8102"
                     /locus_tag="GS817_0p8|contig-34000138_1_319_-"
                     /description="hypothetical protein SYNW1998 "
     CDS             4298..4616
                     /translation="NQKHHASLLPEDPSQWSAPEKCEPTAAQHQPVDARGASWNNRVLQ
                     PLDLRQANLCRMDIRGTDLSNCLLEGCNLTLARYDKKTRVPADFDLEKSGAVGPGAALN
                     G"
                     /gene="unk5"
                     /blast_species="Synechococcus sp. WH 8102"
                     /locus_tag="GS817_0p8|contig-34000138_1_319_-"
                     /description="hypothetical protein SYNW1998 "
ORIGIN
        1 gggtgcttgc caaggtggac cagctagcac cctgggacga agaatccacc attgatgcct
       61 ggcggtcctt ccttcgccac tactgccaga ttctctggcg cgaaagcagc accccgatcg
      121 aagtggaaaa atgcgatacg gcaatcaata ccctgcttga gatgctgctt ggtccagccc
      181 agccagctcc aggcccccag agccctagcc aacgccatgc gtgaacatcc actgaactcc
      241 aaccgggtgt tcaataacgc cgacagcttt gcgcaggctt tcgatgaagc ctggcaaaaa
      301 catgagcagc gcgaccccca ccacggcctc gatccagcag ccaaggtcga cctgattctc
      361 gaagggcttg gcgagcaccc ctttctgcaa aaccaaccag agctggctca gcaagtagcc
      421 acttttcgcc tccgcctcct ggggttggcc gggcccagcc agtagcgtca tcctcactgc
      481 cgtgaactgg cgtgatggcg agctccttgg agcgattggt gcggatgttg agcggtggct
      541 tcaacaacca ggagcaggcc tttgaaaatc cgcccctgta cgcccacatc ctggtcaaat
      601 tacgtcccct cccccagctg gcaccgggct ccctactgct ggagcagagc tatgcaatta
      661 acccggcagc tccctaccga attcgggtat taagggcgga agcacagaac ggccagctga
      721 cgatcgtcaa ccaggcgctg gcagacgatc aacgcttctg gggagcggtt gaggacagcg
      781 aactgcgtag ccgcattcaa accagtgacc tcatgcccct aggtggctgc gcgtacgtgg
      841 tgcgcgaaga gagcgaagga ttcgtggggg aagtggagcc tggatgtcgc tgtctggtgg
      901 agcgcaaggg aagcacctcc tacctagtga gccggttgga actagaccca gctggcatgc
      961 gcacgatcga taggggccac gatccgatca cccacgaaca tctttgggga tcactggcgg
     1021 gtccctttga atttgcccgc accgacgact acagcgacga aataccagcc cattggtttg
     1081 agcagtggcg tgattgagtg tcgggattga gtctcaggcg ctgagctcat cgaggaaggg
     1141 ttgctcctct tcatcaagga agggctgctc gaccatgctg tcatccagaa aactatcctg
     1201 agcctcctgg ggatgggcca gctgggagcc aacaactgga cgcaggtgac ggtctacacc
     1261 ttgattctcg atgcctttaa gcagtccctc aaggcgagcc agccggcctt cggtgtcatc
     1321 aagtcgtagc tccgtctcct cagcgagcac gccctggcta tcggcctggc cctcaagcag
     1381 gggctcgagc ctcaactcct gggcggcaag ccgctcctcc agttcaagca gccggaaggt
     1441 gatcgcttca gccacttccg agagggtctg cagctggtca gccagccgct gggtgcagtc
     1501 tgcaaccttt agctcaacag ccataaccat tgcccatgga atgggcggat ggtatcggcg
     1561 cagcccgtaa gcgccagggg ttggcgcccc agggcctgca gcacagcatt tgtaacgatt
     1621 gcaaaagcct tgtaatccga tcgaaacagg cccatgtgga tcccgcggcc aagttttttg
     1681 aaaaccacca cacccaacgc tttgttgagc taaaaatgag gaatctgctg tggtcacctg
     1741 caccgagcaa gcccaccagt ccctagggca gtgaccgttt gttaagggag cagtaggcag
     1801 gcaggcatct tgaagagaat gggcgaacca agttgacaac agccaggttg ctgcaccctg
     1861 cccacaaggg gcactgcgca gccctgggcc ctgaccagcc tggaacccct atccaccctt
     1921 ccgactcttc gtcgcgacta ggagcctccc aatgttcgac gccttcacca aggttgtagc
     1981 ccaggctgat gcccgtggcg aattcatcaa cgccggtcaa atcgacgcgc ttgcggcgat
     2041 ggtttccgag agcaacaagc gtatggatgc tgtgaaccgc atcacctcca acgcatccaa
     2101 gatcgtcacc aatgcggccc gcgatctttt tgaagctcag ccggcgctaa cagctcctgg
     2161 ggggaacgcc tacaccagcc gccgcatggc tgcgtgccta cgcgacatgg acatcatcct
     2221 ccgttacatc acctacgcga ttttcaacgg cgatgcatcc gtgctggaag accgctgcct
     2281 caacggcctg cgggagacct acctggcgct cggcgttcct ggcgcttcgg ttgctgaagg
     2341 cgttcgcaag atgaaggacg cagccattgc aattgccaac gaccgcaacg gcatcaccca
     2401 gggagactgc tcagctttga tcagcgaaat cggcacctac ttcgaccgcg ctgcagcagc
     2461 cgtcggctga tcagctcact aaaaattcaa accaacttat ttcctccttc ccatgaagac
     2521 tccccttacc gaagccgtcg cagcagctga ttcccaggga cggttcctct caaacactga
     2581 gctcaactca gcttttggtc gctttgaccg cgccaaaaat gctcttgcag ctgctaaggg
     2641 actaacagcc aacgcagaca acttggtgaa cggcgctgcc caggccgttt acaacaagtt
     2701 cccatacacc acccagatgc agggtgcgaa ctatgccgct gatgcccgtg gcaaggcgaa
     2761 gtgctcccgt gacatcggtt actacctccg catggtcacc tactgcctcg tggctggtgg
     2821 caccggcccc atggatgagt acctgattgc cgggattgat gaaatcaatc gcgcttttga
     2881 gctctccccc tcttggtatg tggaagctct taactatatc aaagccaacc atggccttgc
     2941 cggcgaagca gcaacagagg caaacaatta cctcgattac gcaatcaacg cacttgtttg
     3001 atcaagctgc tttttagaac ataatcaata gcctccccgt cgaagggagg ctatttttat
     3061 tgaacaaaag ataaagggat gggcgaaagc aagcacaaag acagcagtcg tgaagaatta
     3121 gccgaccaca gcaattcggc aaaagtcatt cagccgggga aaccgtcctc ttgccaaaaa
     3181 gaaaaccgtc atgccgccca aagaagtttt aagcataaaa gacttaataa aacaagccgg
     3241 agaggaacag gagattcagt acggaacaag cgaggcacgc ttgcgcatag acctcagaat
     3301 tgaagacatt gggctttgga aatcccatca caacaaaaat cctgacaaca acaatattct
     3361 gcttgcctgc gagagtaata gcggcgaact atcagaaacc actctgacct gggtagtagg
     3421 cgcagcaata cgttctgcat tggtagaagg aacggcccaa gcaaaggatc tgctcaaaaa
     3481 cctcggagtg tcagaagaac tggtggatct ggcatctgaa cactgtccag gtctaggcgg
     3541 gaaagcaata tgggctttcc atttggagcg acatggctgg cttaccgcaa ctcctgtgga
     3601 atcgtgaacc tgacaagaga agcaaatcga aaaatggaga tcagccaact ggccaaggct
     3661 gcaaaagtat gcggcataag caatcgagac agtctccccg aagcagtgag agcggtggta
     3721 gctaaagccg atacttcaaa acggttccta aacacagaag aaataggaga gatttgcaaa
     3781 tattgcaaaa cctcagaaca tgccgttgag ctactgatag ctgagtcaaa ccaggtggtt
     3841 gataaagcaa gacaacaact actagcccaa caaccacagc tcatcctgcc tggcgggaaa
     3901 ttacacccag aaccaagggc agaagcctgc tggcgagatt gccaacagtt tctacgggtg
     3961 atcatttacg gggtcgcgtg cgattgcaca gaagtaacag atgcggcagg catgacagca
     4021 ttacgtcagt tatacaagga gatggaagta cctatccctg cgatgatgta tgtcctagcc
     4081 cagatgcaaa cactaaccac agaagtccta aaaacttctg gccatcttcg cgaggcaacc
     4141 tgcctcgaca aggcttttga taatctgatc aaggccttgc aaccaaccta gcccggagaa
     4201 caggaagcca aataaacctg gcaaccaatt accattgcat gcgaaaccac agaacactaa
     4261 cccatctgat tactagcgaa gtgaatcccg tctaaacatg aatcaaaagc atcacgcatc
     4321 tttgttgccg gaagatccaa gccaatggag tgctcctgaa aagtgcgaac ctactgcggc
     4381 gcagcatcaa cccgtagacg cgcgcggtgc aagctggaac aaccgtgttc tacaaccact
     4441 ggacctgcgc caggcaaacc tttgtcgcat ggatataagg ggaacagacc taagcaactg
     4501 tctactagaa ggatgcaatc taacacttgc tcgttatgac aaaaagactc gtgtacccgc
     4561 tgattttgat cttgaaaaat caggagcagt aggccctggt gcagcactta atgggg
//
