# Supplementary material for: Picocyanobacteria containing a novel pigment gene cluster dominate the brackish water Baltic Sea
Source: ISME J. 2014 Mar 13;8(9):1892–903. doi: 10.1038/ismej.2014.35 (PMC4139726; doi:10.1038/ismej.2014.35)
Supplement: Supplementary dataset 2 [file ismej201435x11.zip › GS820_0p1_contig-687000226.gbk]

LOCUS       687000226               3348 bp    DNA              UNK 01-JAN-1980
DEFINITION  Picocyanobacterial phycobilisome operon, metagenomic contig, partial
            sequence.
ACCESSION   687000226
VERSION     687000226
KEYWORDS    cyanobacteria; phycobilisome; pigment; horizontal gene transfer;
            Baltic Sea; ecology.
SOURCE      GS820_0p1|contig-687000226
  ORGANISM  Synechococcus/Cyanobium
            Bacteria; Cyanobacteria; Oscillatoriophycideae; Chroococcales.
REFERENCE   1
  AUTHORS   Larsson, J., Celepli, N., Ininbergs, K., Dupont, C., Yooseph, S.,
            Bergman, B., Ekman, M.
  TITLE     Picocyanobacteria containing a novel pigment gene cluster dominate
            the brackish water Baltic Sea
FEATURES             Location/Qualifiers
     source          1..3348
                     /mol_type="assembled metagenomic DNA"
                     /collection_date="2011-07-20"
                     /note="PC/PE gene(s) identical to GS832_0p8|contig-30"
                     /filter_size="0p1"
                     /assembly method="Ray-Meta"
                     /location="lat:58.82 lon:17.63"
                     /sample_name="GS820"
                     /organism="Synechococcus/Cyanobium"
     CDS             83..331
                     /translation="MREHPLNSNRMFNNADSFAQAFDEAWQKHEQRDPHHGLDPAAKVD
                     LILEGLGEHPFLQNQPELAQQVATFRLRLLGLAGPSQ"
                     /gene="unk1"
     gene            83..331
                     /gene="unk1"
     gene            361..963
                     /translation="MASSLERLVRMLSGGFNNQEQAFENPPLYAHILVKLRPLPQLAPG
                     SLLLEQSYAINPAAPYRIRVLRAEAQNGQLTIVNQALADDQRFWGAVEDSELRGSIQTS
                     DLMPLAGCAYEVREKSKGFVGEVEPGCRCLVERKGSTSYLVSRLELDPAGMRTIDRGHD
                     PITHEHRWGSLAGPFEFARTDDYSDEIPAHWFEQWRD*"
                     /locus_tag="GS820_0p1|contig-687000226_1_963_+"
                     /gene="cpcT"
                     /blast_species="Cyanobium sp. PCC 7001"
                     /description="CpeT protein "
     CDS             361..963
                     /translation="MASSLERLVRMLSGGFNNQEQAFENPPLYAHILVKLRPLPQLAPG
                     SLLLEQSYAINPAAPYRIRVLRAEAQNGQLTIVNQALADDQRFWGAVEDSELRGSIQTS
                     DLMPLAGCAYEVREKSKGFVGEVEPGCRCLVERKGSTSYLVSRLELDPAGMRTIDRGHD
                     PITHEHRWGSLAGPFEFARTDDYSDEIPAHWFEQWRD*"
                     /locus_tag="GS820_0p1|contig-687000226_1_963_+"
                     /gene="cpcT"
                     /blast_species="Cyanobium sp. PCC 7001"
                     /description="CpeT protein "
     gene            complement(980..1393)
                     /translation="LVFKKLGRVIYMGPFRSAYKALAIVTNAVLQALGRQPLALTGCAD
                     TIRPFHGXMVMAVELKVADCTQRLADQLQTLSEVAEAITFRLLELEERLAAQELRLEPL
                     LEGHADSQGLFADDTELRLDDTEDRLARLEGLLKGIENQGVGRHLRPVVASQLDHAQEA
                     QQESFLDDSLVEQPFLDEEEXTLPDELSA"
                     /gene="unk2"
                     /blast_species="Unknown"
                     /locus_tag="GS820_0p1|contig-687000226_980_1559_-"
                     /description="NA"
     CDS             complement(980..1393)
                     /translation="MAVELKVADCTQRLADQLQTLSEVAEAITFRLLELEERLAAQELR
                     LEPLLEGHADSQGLFADDTELRLDDTEDRLARLEGLLKGIENQGVGRHLRPVVASQLDH
                     AQEAQQESFLDDSLVEQPFLDEEEQPFLDELSA*"
                     /locus_tag="GS820_0p1|contig-687000226_980_1559_-"
                     /gene="unk2"
                     /blast_species="Unknown"
                     /description="NA"
     gene            1821..2339
                     /translation="FDAFTKVVAQADARGEFINAGQIDALAAMVSESNKRMDAVNRITS
                     NASKIVTNAARDXFEAQPALTAPGGNAYTSRRMAACLRDMDIILRYITYAIFNGDASVL
                     EDRCLNGLRETYLALGVPGASVSEGVRKMKDAAIAIANDRNGITQGDCSALISEIGTYF
                     DRAAAAVG"
                     /gene="cpcB"
                     /blast_species="Cyanobium sp. PCC 7001"
                     /locus_tag="GS820_0p1|contig-687000226_1820_2337_+"
                     /description="phycocyanin, beta subunit "
     CDS             1821..2339
                     /translation="MFDAFTKVVAQADARGEFINAGQIDALAAMVSESNKRMDAVNRIT
                     SNASKIVTNAARDLFEAQPALTAPGGNAYTSRRMAACLRDMDIILRYITYAIFNGDASV
                     LEDRCLNGLRETYLALGVPGASVSEGVRKMKDAAIAIANDRNGITQGDCSALISEIGTY
                     FDRAAAAVG"
                     /locus_tag="GS820_0p1|contig-687000226_1820_2337_+"
                     /gene="cpcB"
                     /blast_species="Cyanobium sp. PCC 7001"
                     /description="phycocyanin, beta subunit "
     gene            2382..2870
                     /translation="KTPLTEAVAAADSQGRFLSNTELNSAFGRFDRAKNALAAAKGLTA
                     NADNLVNGAAQAVYNKFPYTTQMQGANYAADARGKAKCSRDIGYYLRMVTYCLVAGGTG
                     PMDEYLIAGIDEINRAFELSPSWYVEALNYIKANHGLAGEAATEANNYLDYAINALV"
                     /gene="cpcA"
                     /blast_species="Cyanobium gracile PCC 6307"
                     /locus_tag="GS820_0p1|contig-687000226_2380_2868_+"
                     /description="phycocyanin, alpha subunit "
     CDS             2382..2870
                     /translation="MKTPLTEAVAAADSQGRFLSNTELNSAFGRFDRAKNALAAAKGLT
                     ANADNLVNGAAQAVYNKFPYTTQMQGANYAADARGKAKCSRDIGYYLRMVTYCLVAGGT
                     GPMDEYLIAGIDEINRAFELSPSWYVEALNYIKANHGLAGEAATEANNYLDYAINALV"
                     /locus_tag="GS820_0p1|contig-687000226_2380_2868_+"
                     /gene="cpcA"
                     /blast_species="Cyanobium gracile PCC 6307"
                     /description="phycocyanin, alpha subunit "
     gene            3059..3345
                     /translation="PPKEVLSIKDLIKQAGEEQEIQYGTNEARLRIDLRIEDIGLWKSH
                     HNKNPDKNNILLACESNSGELSETTLTWVVGAAIRSALVEGTAQAKDLLK"
                     /gene="unk4"
                     /blast_species="Synechococcus sp. RCC307"
                     /locus_tag="GS820_0p1|contig-687000226_3056_3345_+"
                     /description="hypothetical protein SynRCC307_2034 "
     CDS             3059..3345
                     /translation="PPKEVLSIKDLIKQAGEEQEIQYGTNEARLRIDLRIEDIGLWKSH
                     HNKNPDKNNILLACESNSGELSETTLTWVVGAAIRSALVEGTAQAKDLLK"
                     /gene="unk4"
                     /blast_species="Synechococcus sp. RCC307"
                     /locus_tag="GS820_0p1|contig-687000226_3056_3345_+"
                     /description="hypothetical protein SynRCC307_2034 "
ORIGIN
        1 cgtcccacta cttccctgcc gcgaaaagcc tgccaagggg tttgggattg ctcaactaga
       61 aactgctgaa tattgcggcg ccatgcgtga acatccactg aactccaacc ggatgttcaa
      121 taacgccgac agctttgctc aggctttcga tgaagcctgg caaaaacatg agcagcgcga
      181 cccccaccat ggcctcgatc cagccgccaa ggtcgacctg attctcgaag ggcttggcga
      241 gcaccccttt ctgcaaaacc aaccagagct ggctcagcaa gtagccactt ttcgcctccg
      301 cctcctgggg ttggccgggc ccagccagta gcgtcatcct cactgccgtg aactggcgtg
      361 atggcgagct ccttggagcg attggtgcgg atgttgagcg gtggcttcaa caaccaggag
      421 caggcctttg agaatccgcc cctatacgcc cacatcctgg tcaaattacg tcccctcccc
      481 cagctggcac cgggctccct gctgctggag cagagctatg caattaaccc ggcagctccc
      541 taccgaattc gggtattgag ggcggaagca cagaacggcc agctgacgat cgtcaaccag
      601 gcgctggcag acgatcaacg cttctgggga gcggttgagg acagcgaact gcgtggcagc
      661 attcaaacca gtgacctcat gcccctagct ggctgcgcct acgaggtgcg cgaaaagagc
      721 aaaggattcg tgggggaagt ggagcctgga tgtcgctgtc tggtggagcg caagggaagc
      781 acctcctacc tagtgagccg gctggaacta gacccagctg gcatgcgcac gatcgatagg
      841 ggccacgatc cgatcaccca cgaacatcgt tgggggtcgc tggcgggtcc ctttgaattt
      901 gcccgcaccg acgactacag cgacgaaata ccagcccatt ggtttgagca gtggcgtgat
      961 tgagtgtcgg gattgagtct caggcgctga gctcatcgag gaagggttgc tcctcttcat
     1021 caaggaaggg ctgctcgacc aagctgtcat ccagaaagct ctcctgctga gcctcctggg
     1081 catggtccag ctgggaggca acaactggac gcaggtgacg gcctacccct tgattctcga
     1141 tgcctttaag caggccctca aggcgagcca gccggtcttc ggtgtcatcg agtcgtagct
     1201 ccgtgtcgtc agcgaacaag ccctggctat cggcatggcc ctcaagcaga ggctcgagcc
     1261 tcaactcctg ggcggcaagc cgctcctcca gttcaagcag ccggaaggtg atcgcttcag
     1321 ccacttccga gagggtctgc agctggtcag ccagccgctg ggtgcagtct gcaaccttta
     1381 gctcaacagc cataaccatt gcccatggaa tgggcggatg gtatcggcgc agcccgtaag
     1441 cgccaggggt tggcgcccca gggcctgcag cacagcgttt gtaacgattg ccaaagcctt
     1501 gtaagccgat cgaaacgggc ccatgtagat cacgcggcca agttttttga aaaccaacac
     1561 acccaacgct ttattgagct aaaaatgagg tatctgctgt ggtcaccggc accgagcaag
     1621 cccaccagtc cctagggcag tgaccgtttg ttaagggagc agtaggcagg caggcatctt
     1681 gaagagaatg ggcgaaccaa gttgacaaca gccaggttgc tgcaccctgc ccacaagggg
     1741 cactgcgcag ccctgggccc tgaccagcct ggaaccccta tccacccttc cgactcttcg
     1801 tcgcgactag gagcctccca atgttcgacg ccttcaccaa ggttgtagcc caggctgatg
     1861 cccgtggcga attcatcaac gccggtcaaa tcgacgcgct tgcggcgatg gtttccgaga
     1921 gcaacaagcg tatggatgct gtgaaccgca tcacctccaa cgcatccaag atcgtcacca
     1981 atgcggcccg cgatcttttt gaagctcagc cggcgctaac agctcctggt gggaacgcct
     2041 acaccagccg ccgcatggct gcgtgcctac gcgacatgga catcatcctc cgttacatca
     2101 cctacgcgat tttcaacggc gatgcatccg tgctggaaga ccgctgcctc aacggcctgc
     2161 gggagaccta cctggcgctc ggcgttcctg gcgcttcggt ttctgaaggc gttcgcaaga
     2221 tgaaggacgc agccattgca attgccaacg accgcaacgg catcacccag ggagactgct
     2281 cagctttgat cagcgaaatc ggcacctact tcgaccgcgc tgcagcagcc gtcggctgat
     2341 cagctcacta aaaattcaaa ccaacttatt tcctccttcc catgaagact ccccttaccg
     2401 aagccgtcgc agcagctgat tcccagggac ggttcctctc aaacactgag ctcaactcag
     2461 cttttggtcg ctttgaccgc gccaaaaatg ctcttgcagc tgctaaggga ctaacagcca
     2521 acgcagacaa cttggtgaac ggcgctgccc aggccgttta caacaagttc ccctacacca
     2581 cccagatgca gggtgcgaac tatgccgctg atgcccgtgg caaggcgaag tgctcccgtg
     2641 acatcggtta ctacctccgc atggtcacct actgcctcgt ggctggtggc accggcccca
     2701 tggatgagta cctgattgcc gggattgatg aaatcaatcg cgcttttgag ctctccccct
     2761 cttggtatgt ggaagctctt aactatatca aagccaacca tggccttgcc ggcgaagcag
     2821 caacagaggc aaacaattac ctcgattacg caatcaacgc acttgtttga tcaagccgcc
     2881 ttttagaacg taatcaatag cctccccgtc gaagggaggc tatttttatt gaacaaaaga
     2941 taaagggatg ggcgaagcca agcataaaga cagcagtcgt aaagaattag tcgcccacag
     3001 caattcggca aaagtcatac agccgaggaa accgtcctct tgccaaaaga aaaccgtcat
     3061 gccgcccaaa gaagttttaa gcataaaaga cttaataaaa caagccggag aggaacagga
     3121 gattcagtac ggaacaaacg aggcacgctt gcgcatagac ctcagaattg aagacattgg
     3181 gctttggaaa tcccatcaca acaaaaatcc tgacaaaaac aatattctgc ttgcctgcga
     3241 gagcaatagc ggcgaactat cagaaaccac tctgacctgg gtagtcggag cagcaatacg
     3301 ttctgcattg gtagaaggaa cggcccaagc aaaggatctg ctcaaaaa
//
