# Supplementary material for: Picocyanobacteria containing a novel pigment gene cluster dominate the brackish water Baltic Sea
Source: ISME J. 2014 Mar 13;8(9):1892–903. doi: 10.1038/ismej.2014.35 (PMC4139726; doi:10.1038/ismej.2014.35)
Supplement: Supplementary dataset 2 [file ismej201435x11.zip › GS820_0p8_contig-18.gbk]

LOCUS       18                      2600 bp    DNA              UNK 01-JAN-1980
DEFINITION  Picocyanobacterial phycobilisome operon, metagenomic contig, partial
            sequence.
ACCESSION   18
VERSION     18
KEYWORDS    cyanobacteria; phycobilisome; pigment; horizontal gene transfer;
            Baltic Sea; ecology.
SOURCE      GS820_0p8|contig-18
  ORGANISM  Synechococcus/Cyanobium
            Bacteria; Cyanobacteria; Oscillatoriophycideae; Chroococcales.
REFERENCE   1
  AUTHORS   Larsson, J., Celepli, N., Ininbergs, K., Dupont, C., Yooseph, S.,
            Bergman, B., Ekman, M.
  TITLE     Picocyanobacteria containing a novel pigment gene cluster dominate
            the brackish water Baltic Sea
FEATURES             Location/Qualifiers
     source          1..2600
                     /mol_type="assembled metagenomic DNA"
                     /collection_date="2011-07-20"
                     /filter_size="0p8"
                     /assembly method="Ray-Meta"
                     /location="lat:58.82 lon:17.63"
                     /sample_name="GS820"
                     /organism="Synechococcus/Cyanobium"
     gene            351..869
                     /translation="PECLQRQRLPAEKTATLNKPATEKLSSAQGTDAALTQPSPLQAGA
                     FDGRLRSDAGGDCLLRGSWLGWLLADNXLHQVDNSQIAAPCPHGAMRSSCALASLATYP
                     PCRLFVATRSFPMFDAFTKVVAQADARGEFINAGQIDALAAMVAESNKRMDAVNRITSN
                     ASKIVTNAARDLFEAQPALTAPGGNAYTSRRMAACLRDMDIILRYITYAVFNGDASVLE
                     DRCLNGLRETYLALGVPGASVAEGVRKMKAAAIAIANDRNGITQGDCSALISEIGTYFD
                     RAAAAVG"
                     /gene="cpcB"
                     /blast_species="Synechococcus sp. RS9917"
                     /locus_tag="GS820_0p8|contig-1839000492_1_869_+"
                     /description="phycocyanin beta subunit "
     CDS             351..869
                     /translation="MFDAFTKVVAQADARGEFINAGQIDALAAMVAESNKRMDAVNRIT
                     SNASKIVTNAARDLFEAQPALTAPGGNAYTSRRMAACLRDMDIILRYITYAVFNGDASV
                     LEDRCLNGLRETYLALGVPGASVAEGVRKMKAAAIAIANDRNGITQGDCSALISEIGTY
                     FDRAAAAVG"
                     /locus_tag="GS820_0p8|contig-1839000492_1_869_+"
                     /gene="cpcB"
                     /blast_species="Synechococcus sp. RS9917"
                     /description="phycocyanin beta subunit "
     gene            912..1399
                     /translation="KTPLTEAVATADSQGRFLSNTELNSAFGALTXAKNALAAAKGLTA
                     NADNLVNGAAQAVYNKFPYTTQMQGANYAADARGKAKCSRDIGYYLRMVTYCLVAGGTG
                     PMDEYLIAGIDEINRAFELSPSWYVEALNYIKANHGLAGEAATEANNYLDYAINALV"
                     /gene="cpcA"
                     /blast_species="Cyanobium gracile PCC 6307"
                     /locus_tag="GS820_0p8|contig-1839000492_912_1399_+"
                     /description="phycocyanin, alpha subunit "
     CDS             912..1399
                     /translation="MKTPLTEAVATADSQGRFLSNTELNSAFGRFDRAKNALAAAKGLT
                     ANADNLVNGAAQAVYNKFPYTTQMQGANYAADARGKAKCSRDIGYYLRMVTYCLVAGGT
                     GPMDEYLIAGIDEINRAFELSPSWYVEALNYIKANHGLAGEAATEANNYLDYAINALV"
                     /locus_tag="GS820_0p8|contig-1839000492_912_1399_+"
                     /gene="cpcA"
                     /blast_species="Cyanobium gracile PCC 6307"
                     /description="phycocyanin, alpha subunit "
     CDS             1603..2019
                     /translation="MLPKGNLSIKDLIKQAGEEQELQYGTGEARLRIDLRIDDIDLWKS
                     HSAKHPGYSNLLLACENNGGELSETNLTWVVGAAIRSAQVEGTAQAKYLLKSLGVSEQL
                     VNLASEHCPGLGGAAIWAFHLERHGWLTATPVGS*"
                     /gene="unk4"
     gene            1603..2019
                     /gene="unk4"
     gene            2022..2598
                     /translation="LPKGNLSIKDLIKQAGEEQELQYGTGEARLRIDLRIDDIDLWKSH
                     SAKHPGYSNLLLACENNGGELSETNLTWVVGAAIRSAQVEGTAQAKYLLKSLGVSEQLV
                     NLASEHCPGLGGAAIWAFHLEDMAGLRYSCRIVNLTIEAQRQLRISELAKAAQVCGITK
                     RNSLPNEVRGLIANADTSKQPLNVDELKKVCACCNTSEHAVSLLIAETINVTDAARRKL
                     LDQQPNLILPGGELYPEKRAEACWRDCQQFLRVVIYGVACDCAEITDTAGMAALRLLYK
                     EMKVPVPAMMYALAQMRKLTTLILEASGHLREIDCLNRAFDNLVNALQP"
                     /gene="aplA"
                     /blast_species="Synechococcus sp. WH 7803"
                     /locus_tag="GS820_0p8|contig-1839000492_1602_2598_+"
                     /description="phycobilisome polypeptide "
     CDS             2022..2598
                     /translation="LPKGNLSIKDLIKQAGEEQELQYGTGEARLRIDLRIDDIDLWKSH
                     SAKHPGYSNLLLACENNGGELSETNLTWVVGAAIRSAQVEGTAQAKYLLKSLGVSEQLV
                     NLASEHCPGLGGAAIWAFHLEDMAGLRYSCRIVNLTIEAQRQLRISELAKAAQVCGITK
                     RNSLPNEVRGLIANADTSKQPLNVDELKKVCACCNTSEHAVSLLIAETINVTDAARRKL
                     LDQQPNLILPGGELYPEKRAEACWRDCQQFLRVVIYGVACDCAEITDTAGMAALRLLYK
                     EMKVPVPAMMYALAQMRKLTTLILEASGHLREIDCLNRAFDNLVNALQP"
                     /gene="aplA"
                     /blast_species="Synechococcus sp. WH 7803"
                     /locus_tag="GS820_0p8|contig-1839000492_1602_2598_+"
                     /description="phycobilisome polypeptide "
ORIGIN
        1 cccctgaatg cttacagcgg caaaggctcc cggctgaaaa aacggccaca ctgaacaaac
       61 ccgccacacg aaaaactctc cagcgcccag ggcaccgacg cagcgctgac ccaaccctcg
      121 cctctgcagg cgggggcttt tgatgggcgc ctcaggagcg acgctggcgg tgactgtttg
      181 ttacgcggat cgtggctggg ctggcttctt gccgacaatg gttgcaccaa gttgacaaca
      241 gccagatagc tgcgccctgc ccacatgggg caatgcgtag ctcctgtgcc ctggccagcc
      301 tggcaactta tccaccctgc cgactcttcg tcgcgactag gagcttccca atgttcgacg
      361 ccttcaccaa ggttgtagcc caggccgacg cccgtggcga attcatcaac gccggtcaga
      421 tcgacgcgct tgccgcgatg gttgccgaga gcaacaagcg tatggatgct gtgaaccgca
      481 tcacctcaaa cgcttcaaag atcgttacca atgcggcgcg cgatcttttt gaggctcagc
      541 cggcgcttac agctcctgga gggaacgcct acaccagccg gcgcatggct gcgtgcctgc
      601 gcgacatgga catcattctc cgttacatca cctacgccgt tttcaacggc gatgcatccg
      661 tactggaaga ccgctgcctc aacggccttc gggaaaccta tctggccctc ggcgtgcctg
      721 gcgcttccgt tgctgaaggc gttcgcaaaa tgaaggccgc cgccattgca attgccaacg
      781 accgcaacgg catcacccag ggggactgct ccgctttaat cagcgaaatc ggcacctact
      841 tcgaccgcgc tgcggcagcc gtcggctgat cagctcacta aaaaagtcaa tccaacctat
      901 ccccccttcc catgaagact ccccttaccg aagccgtcgc caccgctgat tcccagggtc
      961 gcttcctctc caatactgaa ctcaactctg cttttggtcg ctttgaccgc gccaaaaatg
     1021 ctcttgcagc ggctaagggc ctgacagcga acgcagacaa cctagtaaac ggagccgccc
     1081 aagccgttta caataaattc ccttacacca cccagatgca gggtgcaaac tatgccgctg
     1141 acgcccgcgg caaggcaaag tgctcccgtg acatcggtta ctacctccgc atggtcacct
     1201 actgcctcgt agctggtggg accggcccca tggatgagta cctgattgcc ggaattgatg
     1261 aaatcaatcg cgcttttgag ctctccccct cctggtacgt ggaagctctt aactatatca
     1321 aggcaaacca tggccttgcc ggcgaagcag cgacagaagc aaacaattat ctcgactacg
     1381 caatcaacgc gcttgtttga ttaagcttct tgccaaattg caacaaaagc ctccccatta
     1441 gcggggggct atttttattg attaaaaaca caaacgaaca gccttggcct tagcccaaat
     1501 ccgcatcagg atgatagcca caaaaattta agcactcccg agcacaaggc aagatagata
     1561 tagagcccgg ggcaactaac accatgcaaa agaaaaccca tcatgctgcc caaaggaaat
     1621 ttaagcataa aagatttaat taaacaagcc ggcgaggagc aggagcttca gtacggaaca
     1681 ggcgaggccc gcttgcgcat agacctcaga attgacgaca ttgacctttg gaaatcccat
     1741 agcgccaagc atcctggcta tagcaatctt ctgcttgcat gcgaaaataa tggcggtgaa
     1801 ctgtcggaaa ccaatctgac ctgggtagtt ggagcggcaa tacgttctgc ccaggttgaa
     1861 ggaacggccc aagcaaaata tctgctcaaa agcctcggtg tgtcagaaca acttgttaat
     1921 ctcgcatcgg aacattgtcc aggcctaggt ggagcagcca tctgggcgtt ccacttggag
     1981 agacatggct ggcttactgc tactcctgta ggatcgtgaa cctgacgata gaagctcagc
     2041 gacaactaag aataagcgaa cttgccaagg cagcacaagt atgcggcata acaaagcgca
     2101 acagcctccc caatgaagtg agagggttga tagcaaatgc ggatacctca aaacagcctc
     2161 taaacgtcga tgaattgaaa aaggtatgcg cctgttgcaa tacctcagag catgccgtta
     2221 gcctactgat tgctgagaca atcaatgtaa ctgatgcggc aaggcgaaaa ttgctggacc
     2281 aacaacctaa tctgatactg ccaggtgggg agctataccc ggagaaaaga gcagaagcct
     2341 gctggcgaga ttgccaacaa tttctacgag tagtcatcta cggagtggca tgcgattgcg
     2401 cagagataac agacaccgcc ggaatggctg cattgcggtt attatacaaa gaaatgaaag
     2461 taccagttcc agcgatgatg tacgctttag cccaaatgcg taaactgact acacttatcc
     2521 tagaagcttc tggccatctt cgcgagatag actgcctaaa cagggccttc gacaacctag
     2581 tcaacgcatt gcaaccaagc
//
