# Supplementary material for: Picocyanobacteria containing a novel pigment gene cluster dominate the brackish water Baltic Sea
Source: ISME J. 2014 Mar 13;8(9):1892–903. doi: 10.1038/ismej.2014.35 (PMC4139726; doi:10.1038/ismej.2014.35)
Supplement: Supplementary dataset 2 [file ismej201435x11.zip › GS820_0p8_contig-3960000460.gbk]

LOCUS       3960000460              2822 bp    DNA              UNK 01-JAN-1980
DEFINITION  Picocyanobacterial phycobilisome operon, metagenomic contig, partial
            sequence.
ACCESSION   3960000460
VERSION     3960000460
KEYWORDS    cyanobacteria; phycobilisome; pigment; horizontal gene transfer;
            Baltic Sea; ecology.
SOURCE      GS820_0p8|contig-3960000460
  ORGANISM  Synechococcus/Cyanobium
            Bacteria; Cyanobacteria; Oscillatoriophycideae; Chroococcales.
REFERENCE   1
  AUTHORS   Larsson, J., Celepli, N., Ininbergs, K., Dupont, C., Yooseph, S.,
            Bergman, B., Ekman, M.
  TITLE     Picocyanobacteria containing a novel pigment gene cluster dominate
            the brackish water Baltic Sea
FEATURES             Location/Qualifiers
     source          1..2822
                     /mol_type="assembled metagenomic DNA"
                     /collection_date="2011-07-20"
                     /note="PC/PE gene(s) identical to GS832_0p8|contig-30"
                     /filter_size="0p8"
                     /assembly method="Ray-Meta"
                     /location="lat:58.82 lon:17.63"
                     /sample_name="GS820"
                     /organism="Synechococcus/Cyanobium"
     gene            213..731
                     /translation="FDAFTKVVAQADARGEFINAGQIDALAAMVSESNKRMDAVNRITS
                     NASKIVTNAARDLFEAQPALTAPGGNAYTSRRMAACLRDMDIILRYITYAIFNGDASVL
                     EDRCLNGLRETYLALGVPGASVSEGVRKMKDAAIAIANDRNGITQGDCSALISEIGTYF
                     DRAAAAVG"
                     /gene="cpcB"
                     /blast_species="Cyanobium sp. PCC 7001"
                     /locus_tag="GS820_0p8|contig-3960000460_213_731_+"
                     /description="phycocyanin, beta subunit "
     CDS             213..731
                     /translation="MFDAFTKVVAQADARGEFINAGQIDALAAMVSESNKRMDAVNRIT
                     SNASKIVTNAARDLFEAQPALTAPGGNAYTSRRMAACLRDMDIILRYITYAIFNGDASV
                     LEDRCLNGLRETYLALGVPGASVSEGVRKMKDAAIAIANDRNGITQGDCSALISEIGTY
                     FDRAAAAVG"
                     /locus_tag="GS820_0p8|contig-3960000460_213_731_+"
                     /gene="cpcB"
                     /blast_species="Cyanobium sp. PCC 7001"
                     /description="phycocyanin, beta subunit "
     gene            774..1261
                     /translation="KTPLTEAVAAADSQGRFLSNTELNSAFGRFDRAKNALAAAKGLTA
                     NADNLVNGAAQAVYNKFPYTTQMQGANYALXARGKAKCSRDIGYYLRMVTYCLVAGGTG
                     PMDEYLIAGIDEINRAFELSPSWYVEALNYIKANHGLAGEAATEANNYLDYAINALV"
                     /gene="cpcA"
                     /blast_species="Cyanobium gracile PCC 6307"
                     /locus_tag="GS820_0p8|contig-3960000460_774_1261_+"
                     /description="phycocyanin, alpha subunit "
     CDS             774..1261
                     /translation="MKTPLTEAVAAADSQGRFLSNTELNSAFGRFDRAKNALAAAKGLT
                     ANADNLVNGAAQAVYNKFPYTTQMQGANYAADARGKAKCSRDIGYYLRMVTYCLVAGGT
                     GPMDEYLIAGIDEINRAFELSPSWYVEALNYIKANHGLAGEAATEANNYLDYAINALV"
                     /locus_tag="GS820_0p8|contig-3960000460_774_1261_+"
                     /gene="cpcA"
                     /blast_species="Cyanobium gracile PCC 6307"
                     /description="phycocyanin, alpha subunit "
     CDS             1451..1867
                     /gene="unk4"
     gene            1451..1867
                     /gene="unk4"
     gene            1894..2451
                     /translation="GDSKHKDSSREKLSAHSNSAKVIQPGKPSSCQKKTVMPPKEVLSI
                     KDLIKQAGEEQEIQYGTSEARLRIDLRIEDIGLWKSHHNKNPDNNNILLACESNSGELS
                     ETTLTWVVGAAIRSALVEGTAQAKDLLKKLGVSEELVDLASEHCPGLGGKXNMGFPFGA
                     TWLAYRNSCGIVNLTREANRKMEISQLAKAAKVCGISNRDSLPEAVRAVVAKADXFKRF
                     LNTEEIEDICKYCKTSEHAVELLIAESNQVVDKARQQLLAQQPQLILPGGKLHPEPRAE
                     ACWRDCQQFLRVIIYGVACDCTEVTDAAGMTAMRQLYKEMEVPIPAMMYVLAQMRTLTT
                     QLLKTSGHFREATCLDKAFDNLIKALQPT"
                     /gene="aplA"
                     /blast_species="Synechococcus sp. RS9916"
                     /locus_tag="GS820_0p8|contig-3960000460_1339_2449_+"
                     /description="possible phycobilisome polypeptide "
     CDS             1894..2451
                     /translation="MEISQLAKAAKVCGISNRDSLPEAVRAVVAKADTSKRFLNTEEIE
                     DICKYCKTSEHAVELLIAESNQVVDKARQQLLAQQPQLILPGGKLHPEPRAEACWRDCQ
                     QFLRVIIYGVACDCTEVTDAAGMTAMRQLYKEMEVPIPAMMYVLAQMRTLTTQLLKTSG
                     HFREATCLDKAFDNLIKALQPT*"
                     /locus_tag="GS820_0p8|contig-3960000460_1339_2449_+"
                     /gene="aplA"
                     /blast_species="Synechococcus sp. RS9916"
                     /description="possible phycobilisome polypeptide "
     gene            2558..2821
                     /translation="MNQKHHASLLPEDPSQWSAPEKCEPTAAQHQPVDARGAGWNNRVL
                     QPLDLRQANLCRMDIRGTDLSNCLLEGCNLTLARYDKKTRVPA"
                     /locus_tag="GS820_0p8|contig-3960000460_2556_2820_+"
                     /gene="unk5"
                     /blast_species="Synechococcus sp. WH 8109"
                     /description="pentapeptide repeat family protein "
     CDS             2558..2821
                     /translation="MNQKHHASLLPEDPSQWSAPEKCEPTAAQHQPVDARGAGWNNRVL
                     QPLDLRQANLCRMDIRGTDLSNCLLEGCNLTLARYDKKTRVPA"
                     /locus_tag="GS820_0p8|contig-3960000460_2556_2820_+"
                     /gene="unk5"
                     /blast_species="Synechococcus sp. WH 8109"
                     /description="pentapeptide repeat family protein "
ORIGIN
        1 gcaccgagca agcccaccag tccctagggc agtgaccgtt tgttaaggga gcagtaggca
       61 ggcaggcatc ttgaagagaa tgggcgaacc aagttgacaa cagccaggtt gctgcaccct
      121 gcccacaagg ggcactgcgc agccctgggc cctgaccagc ctggaacccc tatccaccct
      181 tccgactctt cgtcgcgact aggagcctcc caatgttcga cgccttcacc aaggttgtag
      241 cccaggctga tgcccgtggc gaattcatca acgccggtca aatcgacgcg cttgcggcga
      301 tggtttccga gagcaacaag cgtatggatg ctgtgaaccg catcacctcc aacgcatcca
      361 agatcgtcac caatgcggcc cgcgatcttt ttgaagctca gccggcgcta acagctcctg
      421 gtgggaacgc atacaccagc cgccgcatgg ctgcgtgcct acgcgacatg gacatcatcc
      481 tccgttacat cacctacgcg attttcaacg gcgatgcatc cgtgctggaa gaccgctgcc
      541 tcaacggcct gcgggagacc tacctggcgc tcggcgttcc tggcgcttcg gtttctgaag
      601 gcgttcgcaa gatgaaggac gcagccattg caattgccaa cgaccgcaac ggcatcaccc
      661 agggagactg ctcagctttg atcagcgaaa tcggcaccta cttcgaccgc gctgcagcag
      721 ccgtcggctg atcagctcac taaaaattca aaccaactta tttcctcctt cccatgaaga
      781 ctccccttac cgaagccgtc gcagcagctg attcccaggg acggttcctc tcaaacactg
      841 agctcaactc agcttttggt cgctttgacc gcgccaaaaa tgctcttgca gctgctaagg
      901 gactaacagc caacgcagac aacttggtga acggcgctgc ccaggccgtt tacaacaagt
      961 tcccctacac cacccagatg cagggtgcga actatgccgc tgatgcccgt ggcaaggcga
     1021 agtgctcccg tgacatcggt tactacctcc gcatggtcac ctactgcctc gtggctggtg
     1081 gcaccggccc catggatgag tacctgattg ccgggattga tgaaatcaat cgcgcttttg
     1141 agctctcccc ctcttggtat gtggaagctc ttaactatat caaagccaac catggccttg
     1201 ccggcgaagc agcaacagag gcaaacaatt acctcgatta cgcaatcaac gcacttgttt
     1261 gatcaagctg ccttctagaa tataatcaat agcctccccg tcgaagggag gctattttta
     1321 ttgaacaaaa gataaaggga tgggcgacag taagcataaa gacagcagtc gtgaaaaatt
     1381 atccgcccac agcaattcgg caaaagtcat tcagccgggg aaaccgtcct cttgccaaaa
     1441 gaaaaccgtc atgccgccca aagaagtttt aagcataaaa gacttaataa aacaagctgg
     1501 agaggaacag gagattcagt acggaacaag cgaggcacgc ttgcgcatag acctcagaat
     1561 tgaagacatt gggctttgga aatcccatca caacaaaaat cctgacaaca acaatattct
     1621 gcttgcctgc gagagtaata gcggcgaact atcagaaacc actctgacct gggtagtagg
     1681 cgcagcaata cgttctgcat tggtagaagg aacggcccaa gcaaaggatc tgctcaaaaa
     1741 gctcggagtg tcagaagaac tggtggatct agcatctgaa cactgtccag gtctaggcgg
     1801 gaaagcaata tgggctttcc atttggagcg acatggctgg cttaccgcaa ctcctgtgga
     1861 atcgtgaacc tgacaagaga agcaaatcga aaaatggaga tcagccaact ggccaaggct
     1921 gcaaaagtat gcggcataag caatcgagac agtctccccg aagcagtgag agcggtggta
     1981 gctaaagccg atacttcaaa acggttccta aacacagaag aaatagaaga tatttgcaaa
     2041 tattgcaaaa cctcagaaca tgccgttgag ctactgatag ctgagtcaaa ccaggtggtt
     2101 gataaagcaa gacaacaact actagcccaa caaccacagc tcatcctgcc tggcgggaaa
     2161 ttacacccag aaccaagggc agaagcctgc tggcgagatt gccaacagtt tctacgggtg
     2221 atcatttacg gggtcgcgtg cgattgcaca gaagtaacag atgcggcagg tatgacagca
     2281 atgcgtcagt tatacaagga gatggaagta cctatccctg cgatgatgta tgtcctagcc
     2341 cagatgcgaa cactaaccac acaactccta aaaacttctg gccattttcg cgaggcaacc
     2401 tgcctcgaca aggcttttga taatctgatc aaggccttgc aaccaaccta gcccggagaa
     2461 caggaagcca aataaacctg gcaaccaatt accattgcat gcgaaaccac agaacactaa
     2521 cccatctgat tactagcgaa gtgaatcccg tctaaacatg aatcaaaagc atcacgcatc
     2581 tttgttgccg gaagatccaa gccaatggag tgctcctgaa aagtgcgaac ctactgcggc
     2641 gcagcatcaa cccgtagacg cgcgcggtgc aggctggaac aaccgtgttc tacaaccact
     2701 ggacctgcgc caggcaaacc tttgtcgcat ggatataagg ggaacagacc taagcaactg
     2761 tctactagaa ggatgcaatc taacacttgc tcgttatgac aaaaagactc gtgtacccgc
     2821 tg
//
