# Supplementary material for: Picocyanobacteria containing a novel pigment gene cluster dominate the brackish water Baltic Sea
Source: ISME J. 2014 Mar 13;8(9):1892–903. doi: 10.1038/ismej.2014.35 (PMC4139726; doi:10.1038/ismej.2014.35)
Supplement: Supplementary dataset 2 [file ismej201435x11.zip › GS820_0p8_contig-695000044.gbk]

LOCUS       695000044               8567 bp    DNA              UNK 01-JAN-1980
DEFINITION  Picocyanobacterial phycobilisome operon, metagenomic contig, partial
            sequence.
ACCESSION   695000044
VERSION     695000044
KEYWORDS    cyanobacteria; phycobilisome; pigment; horizontal gene transfer;
            Baltic Sea; ecology.
SOURCE      GS820_0p8|contig-695000044
  ORGANISM  Synechococcus/Cyanobium
            Bacteria; Cyanobacteria; Oscillatoriophycideae; Chroococcales.
REFERENCE   1
  AUTHORS   Larsson, J., Celepli, N., Ininbergs, K., Dupont, C., Yooseph, S.,
            Bergman, B., Ekman, M.
  TITLE     Picocyanobacteria containing a novel pigment gene cluster dominate
            the brackish water Baltic Sea
FEATURES             Location/Qualifiers
     source          1..8567
                     /mol_type="assembled metagenomic DNA"
                     /collection_date="2011-07-20"
                     /note="PC/PE gene(s) identical to GS832_0p8|contig-30"
                     /filter_size="0p8"
                     /assembly method="Ray-Meta"
                     /location="lat:58.82 lon:17.63"
                     /sample_name="GS820"
                     /organism="Synechococcus/Cyanobium"
     gene            1..567
                     /translation="IHPAGATAVGSRSHNLISTATALAQVGLGWPEALELSESVFTATD
                     GLHGQGSEHRPIATAGLHDLMQALQEAGVVCAVISNDDEAGIEAFLASQNLRSKFQGLW
                     SADHNPRKPDPAAVHALCAQLGIQPNRCALIGDANSDLRMAQQAGVPVVLGYGAGWSIA
                     PPLDPRFPCLQHWRELQVNAGQHIG"
                     /gene="haloacid dehalogenase"
                     /blast_species="Cyanobium sp. PCC 7001"
                     /locus_tag="GS820_0p8|contig-695000044_1_567_+"
                     /description="haloacid dehalogenase/epoxide hydrolase
                     family "
     CDS             1..567
                     /translation="IHPAGATAVGSRSHNLISTATALAQVGLGWPEALELSESVFTATD
                     GLHGQGSEHRPIATAGLHDLMQALQEAGVVCAVISNDDEAGIEAFLASQNLRSKFQGLW
                     SADHNPRKPDPAAVHALCAQLGIQPNRCALIGDANSDLRMAQQAGVPVVLGYGAGWSIA
                     PPLDPRFPCLQHWRELQVNAGQHIG"
                     /gene="GS820_0p8|contig-695000044_1_567_+"
                     /blast_species="Cyanobium sp. PCC 7001"
                     /locus_tag="GS820_0p8|contig-695000044_1_567_+"
                     /description="haloacid dehalogenase/epoxide hydrolase
                     family"
     gene            589..1851
                     /locus_tag="GS820_0p8|contig-695000044_589_3246_+"
                     /gene="S-adenosylmethionine synthetase"
                     /blast_species="Cyanobium gracile PCC 6307"
                     /translation="MSRYVFTSESVTEGHPDKICDQVSDAVLDALLAQDPASRVACETV
                     VNTGLCLITGEVTTTARVDFNTLVRGVINQIGYAGARAGGFDAHSCAVLVALDQQSPDI
                     AQGVNEADDHDGDPLDLVGAGDQGIMFGYACNETPELMPLPISLAHRLARRLAEVRHNG
                     SLTYLLPDGKTQVSVVYENEVPVSIDTILISTQHTAEIDGISDEKAIRERIAADLWSHV
                     VEPATADLALKPSQADTRFLVNPTGKFVVGGPQGDAGLTGRKIIVDTYGGYARHGGGAF
                     SGKDPTKVDRSAAYAARYVAKALVSSGLARKCEVQLSYAIGVAKPVSILVESFGTGAIS
                     NADLTTLVQEQFDLRPGAIIATFGLRELPQQRGGRFYQDVAAYGHFGRTDLDLPWENVD
                     AIAATLKQITAAKVNAAQVNA*"
                     /description="S-adenosylmethionine synthetase"
     CDS             589..1851
                     /translation="MSRYVFTSESVTEGHPDKICDQVSDAVLDALLAQDPASRVACETV
                     VNTGLCLITGEVTTTARVDFNTLVRGVINQIGYAGARAGGFDAHSCAVLVALDQQSPDI
                     AQGVNEADDHDGDPLDLVGAGDQGIMFGYACNETPELMPLPISLAHRLARRLAEVRHNG
                     SLTYLLPDGKTQVSVVYENEVPVSIDTILISTQHTAEIDGISDEKAIRERIAADLWSHV
                     VEPATADLALKPSQADTRFLVNPTGKFVVGGPQGDAGLTGRKIIVDTYGGYARHGGGAF
                     SGKDPTKVDRSAAYAARYVAKALVSSGLARKCEVQLSYAIGVAKPVSILVESFGTGAIS
                     NADLTTLVQEQFDLRPGAIIATFGLRELPQQRGGRFYQDVAAYGHFGRTDLDLPWENVD
                     AIAATLKQITAAKVNAAQVNA*"
                     /locus_tag="GS820_0p8|contig-695000044_589_3246_+"
                     /gene="GS820_0p8|contig-695000044_589_3246_+"
                     /blast_species="Cyanobium gracile PCC 6307"
                     /description="S-adenosylmethionine synthetase "
     CDS             1880..3082
     gene            1880..3082
                     /gene="sugar kinase"
     gene            3306..3572
                     /translation="AADPLTPSVSDRICRHMNDDHAEAVLAYARHYGGLGAAEKASLVA
                     VRAEAMELEVDGAKVTVPFDHCLSDSEDAHRTLVSMLRALPR"
                     /gene="hyp"
                     /blast_species="Synechococcus sp. RS9916"
                     /locus_tag="GS820_0p8|contig-695000044_3306_3572_+"
                     /description="hypothetical protein RS9916_40346 "
     CDS             3306..3572
                     /translation="AADPLTPSVSDRICRHMNDDHAEAVLAYARHYGGLGAAEKASLVA
                     VRAEAMELEVDGAKVTVPFDHCLSDSEDAHRTLVSMLRALPR"
                     /gene="hyp"
                     /blast_species="Synechococcus sp. RS9916"
                     /locus_tag="GS820_0p8|contig-695000044_3306_3572_+"
                     /description="hypothetical protein RS9916_40346 "
     gene            3620..4306
                     /translation="AAWTPGPTPLTAGLLKLLPLDWIAKPPSLHADLAAELPEGGRQGS
                     DPIHWWAAGMYSGRLRRQLLYLRTHPNPAMVAVLVQQLAARLGAEPWARPPLLVAIPSW
                     KRRANPLPGLLGRALSWQLGCPKYPSCNAVGQXLGQHHLGRELRWANQAGAFRCSAPGQ
                     QQHPRDKPAVVLLDDILTTGATACAAADTLRDQGWQVAGMACLAEPHGRAVI"
                     /gene="amidophosphoribosyltransferase"
                     /blast_species="Cyanobium gracile PCC 6307"
                     /locus_tag="GS820_0p8|contig-695000044_3617_4267_+"
                     /description="amidophosphoribosyltransferase"
     CDS             3620..4306
                     /translation="MAAWTPGPTPLTAGLLKLLPLDWIAKPPSLHADLAAELPEGGRQG
                     SDPIHWWAAGMYSGRLRRQLLYLRTHPNPAMVAVLVQQLAARLGAEPWARPPLLVAIPS
                     WKRRANPLPGLLGRALSWQLGWPQVPLLQRSRAVLGQHHLGRELRWANQAGAFRCSAPG
                     QQQHPRDKPAVVLLDDILTTGATACAAADTLRDQGWQVAGMACLARTPWQGRDLRLPRR
                     LGDGPG*"
                     /locus_tag="GS820_0p8|contig-695000044_3617_4267_+"
                     /gene="GS820_0p8|contig-695000044_3617_4267_+"
                     /blast_species="Cyanobium gracile PCC 6307"
                     /description="amidophosphoribosyltransferase "
     gene            5025..5273
                     /translation="QSQLQGFFVGEKIRQLLHCDAAFTEHCERLNYKADPSRDPKLVSA
                     TMGRALLEIALCFGELAEPGTSNKGLYGAASTITELICDHDPKEPEVAGGRSLALKRLL
                     GSRGGMAVAQTITRVLAKVDQLAPWDEESTIDAWRSFLRHYCQILWRESSTPIEVEKCD
                     TAINTLLEMLLGPAQPVQAPRALANAMREHPLNSNRVFNNADSFAQAFDEAWQKHEQRD
                     PHHGLDPAAKVDLILEGLGEHPFLQNQPELAQQVATFRLRLLGLAGPSQ"
                     /gene="unk1"
                     /blast_species="Cyanobium gracile PCC 6307"
                     /locus_tag="GS820_0p8|contig-695000044_4450_5268_+"
                     /description="hypothetical protein Cyagr_1633 "
     CDS             5025..5273
                     /translation="MREHPLNSNRVFNNADSFAQAFDEAWQKHEQRDPHHGLDPAAKVD
                     LILEGLGEHPFLQNQPELAQQVATFRLRLLGLAGPSQ*"
                     /locus_tag="GS820_0p8|contig-695000044_4450_5268_+"
                     /gene="unk1"
                     /blast_species="Cyanobium gracile PCC 6307"
                     /description="hypothetical protein Cyagr_1633 "
     gene            5303..5905
                     /translation="ASSLERLVRMLSGGFNNQEQAFENPPLYAHILVKLRPLPQLAPGS
                     LLLEQSYAINPAAPYRIRVLRAEAQNGQLTIVNQALADDQRFWGAVEDSELRSRIQTSD
                     LMPLAGCAYVVREESEGFVGEVEPGCRCLVERKGSTSYLVSRLELDPAGMRTIDRGHDP
                     ITHEHLWGSLAGPFEFARTDDYSDEIPAHWFEQWRD"
                     /gene="cpcT"
                     /blast_species="Cyanobium sp. PCC 7001"
                     /locus_tag="GS820_0p8|contig-695000044_5298_5900_+"
                     /description="CpeT protein "
     CDS             5303..5905
                     /translation="MASSLERLVRMLSGGFNNQEQAFENPPLYAHILVKLRPLPQLAPG
                     SLLLEQSYAINPAAPYRIRVLRAEAQNGQLTIVNQALADDQRFWGAVEDSELRSRIQTS
                     DLMPLAGCAYVVREESEGFVGEVEPGCRCLVERKGSTSYLVSRLELDPAGMRTIDRGHD
                     PITHEHLWGSLAGPFEFARTDDYSDEIPAHWFEQWRD*"
                     /locus_tag="GS820_0p8|contig-695000044_5298_5900_+"
                     /gene="cpcT"
                     /blast_species="Cyanobium sp. PCC 7001"
                     /description="CpeT protein "
     gene            complement(5922..6335)
                     /translation="AVELKVADCTQRLADQLQTLSEVAEAITFRLLELEERLAAQELRL
                     EPLLEGHADSQGLFADDTELRLDDTEDRLARLEGLLKGIENQGVGRHLRPVVASQLDHA
                     QEAQQESFXDDSLVEQPFLDEEEQPFLDELSA"
                     /gene="unk2"
                     /blast_species="Unknown"
                     /locus_tag="GS820_0p8|contig-695000044_5917_6329_-"
                     /description="NA"
     CDS             complement(5922..6335)
                     /translation="MAVELKVADCTQRLADQLQTLSEVAEAITFRLLELEERLAAQELR
                     LEPLLEGHADSQGLFADDTELRLDDTEDRLARLEGLLKGIENQGVGRHLRPVVASQLDH
                     AQEAQQESFLDDSLVEQPFLDEEEQPFLDELSA*"
                     /locus_tag="GS820_0p8|contig-695000044_5917_6329_-"
                     /gene="unk2"
                     /blast_species="Unknown"
                     /description="NA"
     gene            6763..7281
                     /translation="FDAFTKVVAQADARGEFINAGQIDALAAMVSESNKRMDAVNRITS
                     NASKIVTNAARDLFEAQPALTAPGGNAYTSRAWLRAYXDMDIILRYITYAIFNGDASVL
                     EDRCLNGLRETYLALGVPGASVSEGVRKMKDAAIAIANDRNGITQGDCSALISEIGTYF
                     DRAAAAVG"
                     /gene="cpcB"
                     /blast_species="Cyanobium sp. PCC 7001"
                     /locus_tag="GS820_0p8|contig-695000044_6757_7274_+"
                     /description="phycocyanin, beta subunit "
     CDS             6763..7281
                     /translation="MFDAFTKVVAQADARGEFINAGQIDALAAMVSESNKRMDAVNRIT
                     SNASKIVTNAARDLFEAQPALTAPGGNAYTSRRMAACLRDMDIILRYITYAIFNGDASV
                     LEDRCLNGLRETYLALGVPGASVSEGVRKMKDAAIAIANDRNGITQGDCSALISEIGTY
                     FDRAAAAVG*"
                     /locus_tag="GS820_0p8|contig-695000044_6757_7274_+"
                     /gene="cpcB"
                     /blast_species="Cyanobium sp. PCC 7001"
                     /description="phycocyanin, beta subunit "
     gene            7324..7812
                     /translation="KTPLTEAVAAADSQGRFLSNTELNSAFGRFDRAKNALAAAKGLTA
                     NADNLVNGAAQAVYNKFPYTTQMQGANYAADARGKAKCSRDIGYYLRMVTYCLVAGGTG
                     PMDEYLIAGIDEINRAFELSPSWYVEALNYIKANHGLAGEAATEANNYLDYAINALV"
                     /gene="cpcA"
                     /blast_species="Cyanobium gracile PCC 6307"
                     /locus_tag="GS820_0p8|contig-695000044_7317_7805_+"
                     /description="phycocyanin, alpha subunit "
     CDS             7324..7812
                     /translation="MKTPLTEAVAAADSQGRFLSNTELNSAFGRFDRAKNALAAAKGLT
                     ANADNLVNGAAQAVYNKFPYTTQMQGANYAADARGKAKCSRDIGYYLRMVTYCLVAGGT
                     GPMDEYLIAGIDEINRAFELSPSWYVEALNYIKANHGLAGEAATEANNYLDYAINALV*
                     "
                     /locus_tag="GS820_0p8|contig-695000044_7317_7805_+"
                     /gene="cpcA"
                     /blast_species="Cyanobium gracile PCC 6307"
                     /description="phycocyanin, alpha subunit "
     CDS             8002..8418
                     /gene="unk4"
     gene            8002..8418
                     /gene="unk4"
ORIGIN
        1 atccatccgg ccggcgccac ggccgtcggc tcccgcagcc acaacctgat ctccaccgcc
       61 acagcgttgg cccaggttgg ccttggctgg ccagaagccc ttgaactcag cgaaagcgta
      121 tttacggcca ccgatggcct gcatggccag gggagtgagc accggcccat cgccaccgcc
      181 ggactccacg atctgatgca agcactgcag gaagcaggag tggtttgcgc cgtgatcagc
      241 aacgatgacg aggccggcat cgaagctttt ctggccagcc aaaacctcag gtccaagttt
      301 caaggcctgt ggagtgccga ccacaacccg cgcaagccag acccggcggc ggtgcacgca
      361 ctctgcgccc aactcggaat acagcccaac cgttgcgccc tgatcggaga tgccaatagc
      421 gacctacgca tggcccagca ggcgggggtg cccgtggtgc tcggctatgg ggcgggctgg
      481 agcatcgccc cgccgctaga tccccgcttc ccctgcctgc aacattggcg cgagctccaa
      541 gtaaacgcag gccagcacat aggctgagct cagttgaatt aaggctgcat gagccgctac
      601 gtcttcacct ccgagtcggt aacagaaggc catcccgaca agatctgtga ccaggtgagc
      661 gatgcggtgc tcgacgccct gctggcccag gacccggctt ctcgagttgc ctgcgagacc
      721 gtggtcaaca ccggcctttg cctgatcaca ggtgaagtaa caaccaccgc ccgggttgac
      781 ttcaacaccc tggtgcgggg cgtgatcaac cagatcggtt acgccggtgc ccgcgccggc
      841 ggcttcgatg ctcacagctg cgccgtgctg gtggccctag accagcagtc ccccgatatt
      901 gcccaggggg taaatgaggc cgacgaccac gacggcgacc ccctcgatct ggtgggagca
      961 ggcgaccagg ggatcatgtt tggctacgcc tgtaacgaga cgccagagct aatgcctctg
     1021 ccgatcagcc tggcccaccg cctggcgcgg cggctggcgg aggtgcgtca caacggcagc
     1081 ctcacctatc tgctgcccga cggcaaaacc caggtgagcg tcgtctacga aaacgaagtg
     1141 cccgtgtcga tcgacacgat cttgatctcc acccagcaca cagctgagat cgacggcatc
     1201 tcggacgaaa aagcaattcg ggagcggatt gccgccgacc tctggagcca cgtggtggag
     1261 cccgccaccg ccgatctggc cctcaagccc tcccaggcag acactcgctt cctggtgaac
     1321 cccaccggca aatttgtggt gggcggcccc cagggtgacg ccggtctgac gggccgcaaa
     1381 atcatcgtcg atacctacgg cggctacgcc cgccatggcg gtggcgcctt ctcgggcaag
     1441 gatcccacca aggtggatcg ctccgccgcc tacgccgccc gctacgtggc taaagccctg
     1501 gtgtcctcag gcctggctcg caagtgcgaa gtgcagctca gctacgccat cggcgtggcc
     1561 aaaccggtga gcatcctggt ggaaagcttc ggcacgggcg ccatcagcaa tgccgacctc
     1621 accaccctgg tgcaggagca gttcgacctg cgccccgggg ccatcatcgc caccttcggt
     1681 ttgcgggagc tgccccagca acgcggcggc cgcttctatc aagatgtggc tgcttacggc
     1741 catttcggcc gcaccgacct ggatctgccc tgggaaaacg tggacgccat cgctgccacg
     1801 ctcaagcaga tcaccgcggc caaggtcaac gcggcgcagg tcaacgcctg aactgccggc
     1861 ccggcaggtg aacaaggccc ttgcccttgg agtggatctg ggcagtagtg gcctgcggat
     1921 tgccctgata gggccagacg gcgagcagct gatcgaagag tccagcccct atccatccag
     1981 tttggaggag cctttgggct gggtggaggg cctaacaagc ctctgcgggc tgctgccagc
     2041 agctgccctt aagcgggttg gggcactggc ggtggatggc acctccggca ccctgctgct
     2101 gtgccgtgcc gatggccagc ccggccctgg ctgcctaggg caagccttgc cctatcactt
     2161 cgcctgccgc gagcaagcaa ctgcagctgc agccatggcc ggttcaggcc cagccgctag
     2221 tgccaacggc agcctggccc gggccctgca cctgctggct caggcccaag caatcggagc
     2281 ggggggccca tggctgctgc gtcaccaggc cgactggcta accggctggt tgcttggtga
     2341 ctggagctgg ggagaagagg gcaacaacct gcgcctcggc tgggacctgc aacggcagtg
     2401 ctggagtggc tcgatcgcgt gccagccgtg ggccacagcc ttgccagcga ttcgccccag
     2461 cggcgcggtg ctggggcgaa tcgctggcaa ggccgcccaa aagctgggcc tggcgcctgg
     2521 ctgccaggta gttgcaggca gcaccgacgc caacgccggg gtgctagccg cccagccagg
     2581 caaaggcgat ggcgtcaccg tgctgggcac caccctggtg ctcaaacagt tcagccccag
     2641 accgatcgaa gggccaggca tcagctgtca ccgagtggcc ggcagctggc tggtgggtgg
     2701 cgcctccaat gccggagccg gcatcctgag gcgcttcttc agtgacagcc agatcgaaga
     2761 gttgagccgc cagatcgatc ctcgccagcc cacgggcctg cagctgcggc cgctgccagc
     2821 ccgtggggag cgctttcccg tggacgatcc tgagctcgag ccgctgctag gcccgcgccc
     2881 gatcagcgac gtccgctacc tgcaagccct gctggagggc ctcacagccc tcgaaaaaca
     2941 gggctggcag cggttgcaag cggccggcgc ccccgccctg gagcgggtga tcaccctggg
     3001 gggcggggcc cgcaaccccc aatggcggcg gctgcgccag cagagcctcg gcataccagt
     3061 gctgaatcga ccggggtgca cagctgccct tggcatggcc agactggccg caacagccct
     3121 gcaaaaacca tgaacgaccg cctgcgctct gtgatctcca tggcggtgtt tgtggtgctg
     3181 gctggctatg tgggcttcag tgccctgcgt cttggcctgt tgttgtggca gcgcttcggc
     3241 gccgcctaac ccccttagca gcttcgtccg agccagaatc actcccaccc ccaccgccga
     3301 gcatcaccat ggccgccgac cccctcaccc cctccgtgag cgatcggatt tgccgacaca
     3361 tgaatgacga ccatgccgag gcggtgctgg cctatgcccg tcactacggc ggcctaggcg
     3421 cagccgaaaa ggcaagcctg gtagcagtcc gagccgaagc catggagctt gaggtggatg
     3481 gagccaaggt cacagtgccc ttcgaccact gccttagtga cagtgaagat gcccatcgca
     3541 ccctggtgtc gatgttgcgg gccctgcccc gctgaagccg gcggcgtggg aaccctgcgg
     3601 gaaacctgca gaccctttca tggccgcctg gacccctggc ccaactcccc taacggcagg
     3661 gctgttaaag ctgctgcccc tggactggat cgccaaacca ccaagcctgc acgccgatct
     3721 ggcggcggaa ttacccgagg ggggacgcca gggcagtgat cccatccatt ggtgggccgc
     3781 tggcatgtac tcggggcggc tgcgccggca gcttctttat ctgcgcaccc atccgaatcc
     3841 agcaatggtg gcagttctgg tacagcaact agccgcaaga ctgggcgccg aaccttgggc
     3901 cagaccaccc ctgctggttg cgatccccag ctggaagcgg cgagccaacc ctctgcccgg
     3961 tctgctgggc agagccctta gctggcaact gggctggccc caagtacccc tcctgcaacg
     4021 cagtcgggca gtgctgggcc agcaccatct aggccgcgag ctgcgctggg ctaaccaggc
     4081 aggagccttt cgctgctcgg cgcctgggca gcaacagcac ccccgggata aacctgcggt
     4141 agtgctgttg gacgacatcc tcacgacagg tgctacggcc tgcgccgctg cagacaccct
     4201 gcgcgaccag ggctggcagg tggctggcat ggcctgcctg gcccgaaccc catggcaggg
     4261 ccgtgatcta agattgcctc gtcgcttagg cgacgggccg ggatagctca gttggtagag
     4321 caggcgattg aaaatcgccg tgtccccagt tcaaatctgg gtcctggcat tctcatccca
     4381 ctactttcct gccgcgaaaa acctgcccgg gtttggaatg gctcaactag aaacggctga
     4441 atattgcggc accatgcaga gccagctcca aggctttttc gtcggcgaga aaattcgcca
     4501 acttctgcac tgcgatgcag cctttacgga acattgcgag cgtctcaact acaaagctga
     4561 tcccagccgt gatcccaagc tggtgagcgc caccatgggg agggccctgc ttgaaatcgc
     4621 cctctgtttt ggcgagctgg ccgagccagg cacctccaac aagggccttt atggggccgc
     4681 tagcaccatc accgaactga tctgtgacca cgaccccaag gagccagagg tggcgggggg
     4741 ccgctccttg gccctgaagc ggctactggg cagccgtggt ggcatggcgg tggcccaaac
     4801 cattaccagg gtgcttgcca aggtggacca gctagcaccc tgggacgaag aatccactat
     4861 tgatgcctgg cggtccttcc ttcgccacta ctgccagatt ctctggcgcg aaagcagcac
     4921 cccgatcgaa gtggaaaaat gcgatacggc aatcaatacc ctgcttgaga tgctgcttgg
     4981 tccagcccag ccagctccag gcccccagag ccctagccaa cgccatgcgt gaacatccac
     5041 tgaactccaa ccgggtgttc aataacgccg acagctttgc gcaggctttc gatgaagcct
     5101 ggcaaaaaca tgagcagcgc gacccccacc acggcctcga tccagccgcc aaggtcgacc
     5161 tgattctcga agggcttggc gagcacccct ttctgcaaaa ccaaccagag ctggctcagc
     5221 aagtagccac ttttcgcctc cgcctcctgg ggttggccgg gcccagccag tagcgtcatc
     5281 ctcactgccg tgaactggcg tgatggcgag ctccttggag cgattggtgc ggatgttgag
     5341 cggtggcttc aacaaccagg agcaggcctt tgaaaatccg cccctgtacg cccacatcct
     5401 ggtcaaatta cgtcccctcc cccagctggc accgggctcc ctactgctgg agcagagcta
     5461 tgcaattaac ccggcagctc cctaccgaat tcgggtattg agggcggaag cacagaacgg
     5521 ccagctgacg atcgtcaacc aggcgctggc agacgatcaa cgcttctggg gagcggttga
     5581 ggacagcgaa ctgcgtagcc gcattcaaac cagtgacctc atgcccctag ctggctgcgc
     5641 ctacgtggtg cgcgaagaga gcgaaggatt cgtgggggaa gtggagcctg gatgtcgctg
     5701 tctggtggag cgcaagggaa gcacctccta cctagtgagc cggctggaac tagacccagc
     5761 tggcatgcgc acgatcgata ggggccacga tccgatcacc cacgaacatc tttggggatc
     5821 actggcgggt ccctttgaat ttgcccgcac cgacgactac agcgacgaaa taccagccca
     5881 ttggtttgag cagtggcgtg attgagtgtc gggattgagt ctcaggcgct gagctcatcg
     5941 aggaagggtt gctcctcttc atcaaggaag ggctgctcga ccaagctgtc atccagaaag
     6001 ctctcctgct gagcctcctg ggcatggtcc agctgggagg caacaactgg acgcaggtga
     6061 cggcctaccc cttgattctc gatgccttta agcaggccct caaggcgagc cagccggtct
     6121 tcggtgtcat cgagtcgtag ctccgtgtcg tcagcgaaca agccctggct atcggcatgg
     6181 ccctcaagca gaggctcgag cctcaactcc tgggcggcaa gccgctcctc cagttcaagc
     6241 agccggaagg tgatcgcttc agccacttcc gagagggtct gcagctggtc agccagccgc
     6301 tgggtgcagt ctgcaacctt tagctcaaca gccataacca ttgcccatgg aatgggcgga
     6361 tggtatcggc gcagcccgta agcgccaggg gttggcgccc cagggcctgc agcacagcat
     6421 ttgtaacgat tgcaaaagcc ttgtaatccg atcgaaacag gcccatgtgg atcccgcggc
     6481 caagtttttt gaaaaccacc acacccaacg ctttgttgag ctaaaaatga ggaatctgct
     6541 gtggtcacct gcaccgagca agcccaccag tccctagggc agtgaccgtt tgttaaggga
     6601 gcagtaggca ggcaggcatc ttgaagagaa tgggcgaacc aagttgacaa cagccaggtt
     6661 gctgcaccct gcccacaagg ggcactgcgc agccctgggc cctgaccagc ctggaacccc
     6721 tatccaccct tccgactctt cgtcgcgact aggagcctcc caatgttcga cgccttcacc
     6781 aaggttgtag cccaggctga tgcccgtggc gaattcatca acgccggtca aatcgacgcg
     6841 cttgcggcga tggtttccga gagcaacaag cgtatggatg ctgtgaaccg catcacctcc
     6901 aacgcatcca agatcgtcac caatgcggcc cgcgatcttt ttgaagctca gccggcgcta
     6961 acagctcctg gtgggaacgc ctacaccagc cgccgcatgg ctgcgtgcct acgcgacatg
     7021 gacatcatcc tccgttacat cacctacgcg attttcaacg gcgatgcatc cgtgctggaa
     7081 gaccgctgcc tcaacggcct gcgggagacc tacctggcgc tcggcgttcc tggcgcttcg
     7141 gtttctgaag gcgttcgcaa gatgaaggac gcagccattg caattgccaa cgaccgcaac
     7201 ggcatcaccc agggagactg ctcagctttg atcagcgaaa tcggcaccta cttcgaccgc
     7261 gctgcagcag ccgtcggctg atcagctcac taaaaattca aaccaactta tttcctcctt
     7321 cccatgaaga ctccccttac cgaagccgtc gcagcagctg attcccaggg acggttcctc
     7381 tcaaacactg agctcaactc agcttttggt cgctttgacc gcgccaaaaa tgctcttgca
     7441 gctgctaagg gactaacagc caacgcagac aacttggtga acggcgctgc ccaggccgtt
     7501 tacaacaagt tcccatacac cacccagatg cagggtgcga actatgccgc tgatgcccgt
     7561 ggcaaggcga agtgctcccg tgacatcggt tactacctcc gcatggtcac ctactgcctc
     7621 gtggctggtg gcaccggccc catggatgag tacctgattg ccgggattga tgaaatcaat
     7681 cgcgcttttg agctctcccc ctcttggtat gtggaagctc ttaactatat caaagccaac
     7741 catggccttg ccggcgaagc agcaacagag gcaaacaatt acctcgatta cgcaatcaac
     7801 gcacttgttt gatcaagctg ctttttagaa cataatcaat agcctccccg tcgaagggag
     7861 gctattttta ttgaacaaaa gataaaggga tgggcgacag taagcataaa gacagcagtc
     7921 gtgaaaaatt atccgcccac agcaattcgg caaaagtcat tcagccgggg aaaccgtcct
     7981 cttgccaaaa agaaaaccgt catgccgccc aaagaagttt taagcataaa agacttaata
     8041 aaacaagccg gagaggaaca ggagattcag tacggaacaa gcgaggcacg cttgcgcata
     8101 gacctcagaa ttgaagacat tgggctttgg aaatcccatc acaacaaaaa tcctgacaac
     8161 aacaatattc tgcttgcctg cgagagtaat agcggcgaac tatcagaaac cactctgacc
     8221 tgggtagtag gcgcagcaat acgttctgca ttggtagaag gaacggccca agcaaaggat
     8281 ctgctcaaaa acctcggagt gtcagaagaa ctggtggatc tagcatctga acactgtcca
     8341 ggtctaggcg ggaaagcaat atgggctttc catttggagc gacatggctg gcttaccgca
     8401 actcctgtgg aatcgtgaac ctgacaagag aagcaaatcg aaaaatggag atcagccaac
     8461 tggccaaggc tgcaaaagta tgcggcataa gcaatcgaga cagtctcccc gaagcagtga
     8521 gagcggtggt agctaaagcc gatacttcaa aacggttcct aaacaca
//
