# Supplementary material for: Picocyanobacteria containing a novel pigment gene cluster dominate the brackish water Baltic Sea
Source: ISME J. 2014 Mar 13;8(9):1892–903. doi: 10.1038/ismej.2014.35 (PMC4139726; doi:10.1038/ismej.2014.35)
Supplement: Supplementary dataset 2 [file ismej201435x11.zip › GS822_0p1_contig-21.gbk]

LOCUS       21                      1365 bp    DNA              UNK 01-JAN-1980
DEFINITION  Picocyanobacterial phycobilisome operon, metagenomic contig, partial
            sequence.
ACCESSION   21
VERSION     21
KEYWORDS    cyanobacteria; phycobilisome; pigment; horizontal gene transfer;
            Baltic Sea; ecology.
SOURCE      GS822_0p1|contig-21
  ORGANISM  Synechococcus/Cyanobium
            Bacteria; Cyanobacteria; Oscillatoriophycideae; Chroococcales.
REFERENCE   1
  AUTHORS   Larsson, J., Celepli, N., Ininbergs, K., Dupont, C., Yooseph, S.,
            Bergman, B., Ekman, M.
  TITLE     Picocyanobacteria containing a novel pigment gene cluster dominate
            the brackish water Baltic Sea
FEATURES             Location/Qualifiers
     source          1..1365
                     /mol_type="assembled metagenomic DNA"
                     /collection_date="2011-08-03"
                     /filter_size="0p1"
                     /assembly method="Ray-Meta"
                     /location="lat:58.82 lon:17.63"
                     /sample_name="GS822"
                     /organism="Synechococcus/Cyanobium"
     gene            3..281
                     /translation="ACLRDMDIILRYITYAVFNGDASVLEDRCLNGLRETYLALGVPGA
                     SVAEGVRKMKTAAIAIVNDRNGITQGDCSALMSEIGTYFDRAAAAVG"
                     /gene="cpcB"
                     /blast_species="Cyanobium gracile PCC 6307"
                     /locus_tag="GS822_0p1|contig-216000374_1084_1364_-"
                     /description="phycocyanin, beta subunit "
     CDS             3..281
                     /translation="ACLRDMDIILRYITYAVFNGDASVLEDRCLNGLRETYLALGVPGA
                     SVAEGVRKMKTAAIAIVNDRNGITQGDCSALMSEIGTYFDRAAAAVG"
                     /gene="cpcB"
                     /blast_species="Cyanobium gracile PCC 6307"
                     /locus_tag="GS822_0p1|contig-216000374_1084_1364_-"
                     /description="phycocyanin, beta subunit "
     gene            324..812
                     /translation="KTPLTEAVSAADSRVGSYXNTELNSAFGRFERAKNALAAAKGLTA
                     NADNLVNGASQAVYNKFPYTTQMQGANYAADARGKAKCARDIGYYLRMVTYCLVAGGTG
                     PMDEYLIAGIDEINRAFELSPSWYVEALNYIKANHGLSGEAATEANNYLDYAINALXLI
                     KLLEKTNAATTSLPLDGEAVFIGLNEGEQAWKYTANQDEKTKALSILKDTVRSKYNXKG
                     IVLLPKPNTMLPEEILSIKDLIKKSGAEQELQYGTSEARLRINLRIDDIGLWKSHRAKH
                     PGKCNLLLACESNSGELSETYLTWVVGSAIRSAWVEGSTKAKDLLKTLGVSEQLMGLIS
                     EHCPGL"
                     /gene="cpcA"
                     /blast_species="Synechococcus sp. RS9917"
                     /locus_tag="GS822_0p1|contig-216000374_1_1041_-"
                     /description="phycocyanin a subunit "
     CDS             324..812
                     /translation="MKTPLTEAVSAADSQGRFLSNTELNSAFGRFERAKNALAAAKGLT
                     ANADNLVNGASQAVYNKFPYTTQMQGANYAADARGKAKCARDIGYYLRMVTYCLVAGGT
                     GPMDEYLIAGIDEINRAFELSPSWYVEALNYIKANHGLSGEAATEANNYLDYAINALV*
                     "
                     /locus_tag="GS822_0p1|contig-216000374_1_1041_-"
                     /gene="cpcA"
                     /blast_species="Synechococcus sp. RS9917"
                     /description="phycocyanin a subunit "
     CDS             1019..1363
                     /translation="MLPEEILSIKDLIKKSGAEQELQYGTSEARLRINLRIDDIGLWKS
                     HRAKHPGKCNLLLACESNSGELSETYLTWVVGSAIRSAWVEGSTKAKDLLKTLGVSEQL
                     MGLISEHCPGL"
                     /gene="unk4"
     gene            1019..1363
                     /gene="unk4"
ORIGIN
        1 ctgcgtgcct acgcgacatg gatatcatcc tccgttacat cacctacgcc gttttcaatg
       61 gcgatgcatc agttctggaa gaccgttgcc tcaacggcct gcgtgagacc tacctcgccc
      121 tcggcgttcc tggagcttcc gtagctgaag gcgttcgcaa gatgaagacc gccgccattg
      181 caattgtcaa tgaccgcaac ggcatcaccc aaggagactg ctcagctttg atgagtgaaa
      241 tcgggaccta cttcgaccgc gctgcagcag ccgtaggcta atcagcacac tcataacgtc
      301 aaatcaaccc atctcccctt cccatgaaga ctccccttac cgaagccgtc tccgccgctg
      361 attcccaggg tcggttccta tcaaatactg aactcaactc cgctttcggt cgttttgagc
      421 gcgccaaaaa tgctcttgca gcagcaaaag gtctgactgc caacgcagac aacttagtga
      481 acggcgcctc ccaggccgtt tacaacaagt tcccctacac cacccagatg cagggtgcca
      541 actatgccgc tgacgcccgt ggcaaagcca agtgcgcccg agacatcggt tactacctcc
      601 gcatggtcac ctactgcctc gtggcaggtg gcaccggccc aatggatgag tacctgattg
      661 ccgggattga tgagatcaat cgcgctttcg agctctcccc ctcttggtac gtggaagctc
      721 ttaactacat caaggccaac catggccttt ccggtgaagc agcgacagaa gcaaacaact
      781 acctcgatta cgcaatcaac gcgcttgttt gattaagctt ctagagaaaa caaacgcagc
      841 caccaccagc ctccccctcg acggggaggc tgtttttatt ggtttagaat gaaggagaac
      901 aggcatggaa atacactgcg aatcaagacg agaagaccaa agcactaagc attctcaagg
      961 atacggtaag atcaaaatat aattcaaggg catcgttctt ttaccaaaac caaacaccat
     1021 gctacccgaa gaaattctaa gcataaaaga cttaattaaa aaatccggag cagaacagga
     1081 acttcagtac ggaactagcg aagcccgatt gcgcatcaac ctaagaattg acgacattgg
     1141 tctttggaag tcgcatcggg caaagcatcc tggcaaatgc aatcttctgc ttgcctgcga
     1201 aagtaatagc ggcgagctat ccgaaaccta tctgacctgg gtcgtcggtt cagcgatacg
     1261 ttcagcctgg gtagaaggat cgaccaaagc aaaggatcta ctcaaaaccc tcggggtatc
     1321 agaacaactt atgggactga tatctgaaca ctgtccaggc ctggg
//
