# Supplementary material for: Picocyanobacteria containing a novel pigment gene cluster dominate the brackish water Baltic Sea
Source: ISME J. 2014 Mar 13;8(9):1892–903. doi: 10.1038/ismej.2014.35 (PMC4139726; doi:10.1038/ismej.2014.35)
Supplement: Supplementary dataset 2 [file ismej201435x11.zip › GS822_0p8_contig-227000071.gbk]

LOCUS       227000071               6058 bp    DNA              UNK 01-JAN-1980
DEFINITION  Picocyanobacterial phycobilisome operon, metagenomic contig, partial
            sequence.
ACCESSION   227000071
VERSION     227000071
KEYWORDS    cyanobacteria; phycobilisome; pigment; horizontal gene transfer;
            Baltic Sea; ecology.
SOURCE      GS822_0p8|contig-227000071
  ORGANISM  Synechococcus/Cyanobium
            Bacteria; Cyanobacteria; Oscillatoriophycideae; Chroococcales.
REFERENCE   1
  AUTHORS   Larsson, J., Celepli, N., Ininbergs, K., Dupont, C., Yooseph, S.,
            Bergman, B., Ekman, M.
  TITLE     Picocyanobacteria containing a novel pigment gene cluster dominate
            the brackish water Baltic Sea
FEATURES             Location/Qualifiers
     source          1..6058
                     /mol_type="assembled metagenomic DNA"
                     /collection_date="2011-08-03"
                     /note="PC/PE gene(s) identical to GS832_0p8|contig-30"
                     /filter_size="0p8"
                     /assembly method="Ray-Meta"
                     /location="lat:58.82 lon:17.63"
                     /sample_name="GS822"
                     /organism="Synechococcus/Cyanobium"
     CDS             233..481
                     /gene="unk1"
     gene            233..481
                     /gene="unk1"
     gene            511..1113
                     /translation="ASSLERLVRMLSGGFNNQEQAFENPPLYAHILVKLRPLPQLAPGS
                     LLLEQSYAINPAAPYRIRVLRAEAQNGQLTIVNQALADDQRFWGAVEDSELRSRIQTSD
                     LMPLAGCAYVVREESEGFVGEVEPGCRCLVERKGSTSYLVSRLELDPAGMRTIDRGHDP
                     ITHEHLWGSLAGPFEFARTDATATKYQPIGLSSGVIECRD"
                     /gene="cpcT"
                     /blast_species="Cyanobium sp. PCC 7001"
                     /locus_tag="GS822_0p8|contig-227000071_4929_5543_-"
                     /description="CpeT protein "
     CDS             511..1113
                     /translation="MASSLERLVRMLSGGFNNQEQAFENPPLYAHILVKLRPLPQLAPG
                     SLLLEQSYAINPAAPYRIRVLRAEAQNGQLTIVNQALADDQRFWGAVEDSELRSRIQTS
                     DLMPLAGCAYVVREESEGFVGEVEPGCRCLVERKGSTSYLVSRLELDPAGMRTIDRGHD
                     PITHEHLWGSLAGPFEFARTDDYSDEIPAHWFEQWRD*"
                     /locus_tag="GS822_0p8|contig-227000071_4929_5543_-"
                     /gene="cpcT"
                     /blast_species="Cyanobium sp. PCC 7001"
                     /description="CpeT protein "
     CDS             complement(1130..1543)
                     /gene="unk2"
     gene            complement(1130..1543)
                     /gene="unk2"
     gene            1971..2489
                     /translation="DAVNRITSNASKIVTNAARDLFEAQPALTAPGGNAYTSRRMAACL
                     RDMDIILRYITYAIFNGDASVLEDRCLNGLRETYLALGVPGASVSEGVRKMKDAAIAIA
                     NDRNGITQGDCSALISEIGTYFDRAAAAVG"
                     /gene="cpcB"
                     /blast_species="Cyanobium gracile PCC 6307"
                     /locus_tag="GS822_0p8|contig-227000071_3567_3974_-"
                     /description="phycocyanin, beta subunit "
     CDS             1971..2489
                     /translation="MFDAFTKVVAQADARGEFINAGQIDALAAMVSESNKRMDAVNRIT
                     SNASKIVTNAARDLFEAQPALTAPGGNAYTSRRMAACLRDMDIILRYITYAIFNGDASV
                     LEDRCLNGLRETYLALGVPGASVSEGVRKMKDAAIAIANDRNGITQGDCSALISEIGTY
                     FDRAAAAVG"
                     /locus_tag="GS822_0p8|contig-227000071_3567_3974_-"
                     /gene="cpcB"
                     /blast_species="Cyanobium gracile PCC 6307"
                     /description="phycocyanin, beta subunit "
     gene            2532..3020
                     /translation="KTPLTEAVAAADSQGRFLSNTELNSAFGRFDRAKNALAAAKGLTA
                     NADNLVNGAAQAVYNKFPYTTQMQGANYAADARGKAKCSRDIGYYLRMVTYCLVAGGTG
                     PMDEYLIAGIDEINRAFELSPSWYVEALNYIKANHGLAGEAATEANNYLDYAINALV"
                     /gene="cpcA"
                     /blast_species="Cyanobium gracile PCC 6307"
                     /locus_tag="GS822_0p8|contig-227000071_3036_3524_-"
                     /description="phycocyanin, alpha subunit "
     CDS             2532..3020
                     /translation="MKTPLTEAVAAADSQGRFLSNTELNSAFGRFDRAKNALAAAKGLT
                     ANADNLVNGAAQAVYNKFPYTTQMQGANYAADARGKAKCSRDIGYYLRMVTYCLVAGGT
                     GPMDEYLIAGIDEINRAFELSPSWYVEALNYIKANHGLAGEAATEANNYLDYAINALV"
                     /locus_tag="GS822_0p8|contig-227000071_3036_3524_-"
                     /gene="cpcA"
                     /blast_species="Cyanobium gracile PCC 6307"
                     /description="phycocyanin, alpha subunit "
     gene            3210..3560
                     /gene="unk4"
     CDS             3210..3560
                     /gene="unk4"
     gene            3653..4210
                     /translation="GDSKHKDSSREKLSAHSNSAKVIQPGNRPLAKKKTVMPPKEVLSI
                     KDLIKQAGEEQEIQYGTSEARLRIDLRIEDIGLWKSHHNKNPDNNNILLACESNSGELS
                     ETTLTWVVGAAIRSALVEGTAQAKDLLKKLGVSEELVDLASEHCPGLGXESNMGFPFGA
                     TWLAYRNSCGIVNLTREANRKMEISQLAKAAKVCGISNRDSLPEAVRAVVAKADTSKRF
                     LNTEEIGEICKYCKTSEHAVELLIAESNQVVDKARQQLLAQQPQLILPGGKLHPEPRAE
                     ACWRDCQQFLRVIIYGVACDCTEVTDAAGMTALRQLYKXVEVPIPAMMYVLAQMRTLTT
                     KVLKTSGHLREATCLDKAFDNLIKALQPT"
                     /gene="aplA"
                     /blast_species="Synechococcus sp. CC9902"
                     /locus_tag="GS822_0p8|contig-227000071_1848_2959_-"
                     /description="phycobilisome polypeptide "
     CDS             3653..4210
                     /translation="GDSKHKDSSREKLSAHSNSAKVIQPGNRPLAKKKTVMPPKEVLSI
                     KDLIKQAGEEQEIQYGTSEARLRIDLRIEDIGLWKSHHNKNPDNNNILLACESNSGELS
                     ETTLTWVVGAAIRSALVEGTAQAKDLLKKLGVSEELVDLASEHCPGLGXESNMGFPFGA
                     TWLAYRNSCGIVNLTREANRKMEISQLAKAAKVCGISNRDSLPEAVRAVVAKADTSKRF
                     LNTEEIGEICKYCKTSEHAVELLIAESNQVVDKARQQLLAQQPQLILPGGKLHPEPRAE
                     ACWRDCQQFLRVIIYGVACDCTEVTDAAGMTALRQLYKXVEVPIPAMMYVLAQMRTLTT
                     KVLKTSGHLREATCLDKAFDNLIKALQPT"
                     /gene="aplA"
                     /blast_species="Synechococcus sp. CC9902"
                     /locus_tag="GS822_0p8|contig-227000071_1848_2959_-"
                     /description="phycobilisome polypeptide "
     gene            4317..5048
                     /translation="NQKHHASLLPEDPSQWSAPEKCEPTAAQHQPVDARGASWNNRVLQ
                     PLDLRQANLCRMDIRGTDLSNCLLEGCNLTLARYDKKTRVPAGFDLEKSGAVGPGAALN
                     GAFLNGADLRGMDLRNTNFMGAYLSGCDLSGSVLDGTRFVGADLRFAKLQGCRCIATRF
                     TGSQLQQADFRAADLTEAILDGAESIQGADFSQVTGMDKKQLANLLTRSHNELDCWNPL
                     TRQATRATLESLLXIGNENGIARWHARQSEAIEQKIEVYKAKVRGYGMPGKLQGIAKKV
                     MPFGPASILGVESFSQECEAPRELVPGDDDQAKESVIRAVYRQVLGNAYVMESERQVVA
                     ESQFKLGEISVRELVRRIAKSDLYSTRFFDSCARYRYIELAFRHLLGRAPADFEEMRGH
                     AERLDTSGYEADIDSFLDSDEYQNTFGEWTVPYQRGWKTESCATLQEFTWSFQLLRGNS
                     SSSLKGNLAGIRSRLGGAAYQNRPLPVVAPSSQDTQGWSFRPAANLTDPVTRIGVLAGE
                     AGKVYRVEVTAYRANNVRPTSRYRKANRVLFVPFNKLSEQYQLIHREGGKIASIXTTEL
                     THY"
                     /gene="unk5"
                     /blast_species="Synechococcus sp. WH 8102"
                     /locus_tag="GS822_0p8|contig-227000071_1_1741_-"
                     /description="phycobilisome linker polypeptide "
     CDS             4317..5048
                     /translation="MNQKHHASLLPEDPSQWSAPEKCEPTAAQHQPVDARGASWNNRVL
                     QPLDLRQANLCRMDIRGTDLSNCLLEGCNLTLARYDKKTRVPAGFDLEKSGAVGPGAAL
                     NGAFLNGADLRGMDLRNTNFMGAYLSGCDLSGSVLDGTRFVGADLRFAKLQGCRCIATR
                     FTGSQLQQADFRAADLTEAILDGAESIQGADFSQVTGMDKKQLANLLTRSHNELDCWNP
                     LTRQATRATLESLLESATRTG*"
                     /locus_tag="GS822_0p8|contig-227000071_1_1741_-"
                     /gene="cpeC"
                     /blast_species="Synechococcus sp. WH 8102"
                     /description="phycobilisome linker polypeptide "
     CDS             5165..6049
                     /translation="MPFGPASILGVESFSQECEAPRELVPGDDDQAKESVIRAVYRQVL
                     GNAYVMESERQVVAESQFKLGEISVRELVRRIAKSDLYSTRFFDSCARYRYIELAFRHL
                     LGRAPADFEEMRGHAERLDTSGYEADIDSFLDSDEYQNTFGEWTVPYQRGWKTESCATL
                     QEFTWSFQLLRGNSSSSLKGNLAGIRSRLGGAAYQNRPLPVVAPSSQDTQGWSFRPAAN
                     LTDPVTRIGVLAGEAGKVYRVEVTAYRANNVRPTSRYRKANRVLFVPFNKLSEQYQLIH
                     REGGKIASITPLS*"
                     /gene="mpeD"
     gene            5165..6049
                     /gene="cpeC"
ORIGIN
        1 gcccaaacca ttacccgggt gcttgccaag gtggaccagc tagcaccctg ggacgaagaa
       61 tccactgttg atgcctggcg gtccttcctt cgccactact gccagattct ctggcgcgaa
      121 agcagcgccc cgatcgaagt ggaaaaatgc gataggacaa tcaataccct gcttgagatg
      181 ctgcttggtc cagccctgcc agctccaagc ccccagagcc ctagccaacg ccatgcgtga
      241 acatccactc aactccaacc gggtgttcaa taacgccgac agctttgcgc aggctttcga
      301 tgaagcctgg caaaaacatg agcagcgcga cccccaccac ggcctcgatc cagccgccaa
      361 ggtcgacctg attctcgaag ggcttggcga gcaccccttt ctgcaaaacc aaccagagct
      421 ggctcagcaa gtagccactt ttcgcctccg cctcctgggg ttggccgggc ccagccagta
      481 gcgtcatcct cactgccgtg aactggcgtg atggcgagct ccttggagcg attggtgcgg
      541 atgttgagcg gtggcttcaa caaccaggag caggcctttg agaatccgcc cctatacgcc
      601 cacatcctgg tcaaattacg tcccctcccc cagctggcac cgggctccct gctgctggag
      661 cagagctatg caattaaccc ggcagctccc taccgaattc gggtattgag ggcggaagca
      721 cagaacggcc agctgacgat cgtcaaccag gcgctggcag acgatcaacg cttctgggga
      781 gcggttgagg acagcgaact gcgtagccgc attcaaacca gtgacctcat gcccctagct
      841 ggctgcgcct acgtggtgcg cgaagagagc gaaggattcg tgggggaagt ggagcctgga
      901 tgtcgctgtc tggtggagcg caagggaagc acctcctacc tagtgagccg gctggaacta
      961 gacccagctg gcatgcgcac gatcgatagg ggccacgatc cgatcaccca cgaacatctt
     1021 tggggatcac tggcgggtcc ctttgaattt gcccgcaccg acgactacag cgacgaaata
     1081 ccagcccatt ggtttgagca gtggcgtgat tgagtgtcgg gattgagtct caggcgctga
     1141 gctcatcgag gaagggttgc tcctcttcat caaggaaggg ctgctcgacc aagctgtcat
     1201 ccagaaagct ctcctgctga gcctcctggg catggtccag ctgggaggca acaactggac
     1261 gcaggtgacg gcctacccct tgattctcga tgcctttaag caggccctca aggcgagcca
     1321 gccggtcttc ggtgtcatcg agtcgtagct ccgtgtcgtc agcgaacaag ccctggctat
     1381 cggcatggcc ctcaagcaga ggctcgagcc tcaactcctg ggcggcaagc cgctcctcca
     1441 gttcaagcag ccggaaggtg atcgcttcag ccacttccga gagggtctgc agctggtcag
     1501 ccagccgctg ggtgcagtct gcaaccttta gctcaacagc cataaccatt gcccatggaa
     1561 tgggcggatg gtatcggcgc agcccgtaag cgccaggggt tggcgcccca gggcctgcag
     1621 cacagcgttt gtaacgattg ccaaagcctt gtaagccgat cgaaacgggc ccatgtagat
     1681 cacgcggcca agttttttga aaaccaacac acccaacgct ttattgagct aaaaatgagg
     1741 tatctgctgt ggtcaccggc accgagcaag cccaccagtc cctagggcag tgaccgtttg
     1801 ttaagggagc agtaggcagg caggcatctt gaagagaatg ggcgaaccaa gttgacaaca
     1861 gccaggttgc tgcaccctgc ccacaagggg cactgcgcag ccctgggccc tgaccagcct
     1921 ggaaccccta tccacccttc cgactcttcg tcgcgactag gagcctccca atgttcgacg
     1981 ccttcaccaa ggttgtagcc caggctgatg cccgtggcga attcatcaac gccggtcaaa
     2041 tcgacgcgct tgcggcgatg gtttccgaga gcaacaagcg tatggatgct gtgaaccgca
     2101 tcacctccaa cgcatccaag atcgtcacca atgcggcccg cgatcttttt gaagctcagc
     2161 cggcgctaac agctcctggt gggaacgcat acaccagccg ccgcatggct gcgtgcctac
     2221 gcgacatgga catcatcctc cgttacatca cctacgcgat tttcaacggc gatgcatccg
     2281 tgctggaaga ccgctgcctc aacggcctgc gggagaccta cctggcgctc ggcgttcctg
     2341 gcgcttcggt ttctgaaggc gttcgcaaga tgaaggacgc agccattgca attgccaacg
     2401 accgcaacgg catcacccag ggagactgct cagctttgat cagcgaaatc ggcacctact
     2461 tcgaccgcgc tgcagcagcc gtcggctgat cagctcacta aaaattcaaa ccaacttatt
     2521 tcctccttcc catgaagact ccccttaccg aagccgtcgc agcagctgat tcccagggac
     2581 ggttcctctc aaacactgag ctcaactcag cttttggtcg ctttgaccgc gccaaaaatg
     2641 ctcttgcagc tgctaaggga ctaacagcca acgcagacaa cttggtgaac ggcgctgccc
     2701 aggccgttta caacaagttc ccctacacca cccagatgca gggtgcgaac tatgccgctg
     2761 atgcccgtgg caaggcgaag tgctcccgtg acatcggtta ctacctccgc atggtcacct
     2821 actgcctcgt ggctggtggc accggcccca tggatgagta cctgattgcc gggattgatg
     2881 aaatcaatcg cgcttttgag ctctccccct cttggtatgt ggaagctctt aactatatca
     2941 aagccaacca tggccttgcc ggcgaagcag caacagaggc aaacaattac ctcgattacg
     3001 caatcaacgc acttgtttga tcaagctgct ttttagaaca taatcaatag cctccccgtc
     3061 gaagggaggc tatttttatt gaacaaaaga taaagggatg ggcgacagta agcataaaga
     3121 cagcagtcgt gaaaaattat ccgcccacag caattcggca aaagtcattc agccggggaa
     3181 accgtcctct tgccaaaaag aaaaccgtca tgccgcccaa agaagtttta agcataaaag
     3241 acttaataaa acaagccgga gaggaacagg agattcagta cggaacaagc gaggcacgct
     3301 tgcgcataga cctcagaatt gaagacattg ggctttggaa atcccatcac aacaaaaatc
     3361 ctgacaacaa caatattctg cttgcctgcg agagtaatag cggcgaacta tcagaaacca
     3421 ctctgacctg ggtagtaggc gcagcaatac gttctgcatt ggtagaagga acggcccaag
     3481 caaaggatct gctcaaaaag ctcggagtgt cagaagaact ggtggatcta gcatctgaac
     3541 actgtccagg tctaggcggg aaagcaatat gggctttcca tttggagcga catggctggc
     3601 ttaccgcaac tcctgtggaa tcgtgaacct gacaagagaa gcaaatcgaa aaatggagat
     3661 cagccaactg gccaaggctg caaaagtatg cggcataagc aatcgagaca gtctccccga
     3721 agcagtgaga gcggtggtag ctaaagccga tacttcaaaa cggttcctaa acacagaaga
     3781 aataggagag atttgcaaat attgcaaaac ctcagaacat gccgttgagc tactgatagc
     3841 tgagtcaaac caggtggttg ataaagcaag acaacaacta ctagcccaac aaccacagct
     3901 catcctgcct ggcgggaaat tacacccaga accaagggca gaagcctgct ggcgagattg
     3961 ccaacagttt ctacgggtga tcatttacgg ggtcgcgtgc gattgcacag aagtaacaga
     4021 tgcggcaggc atgacagcat tgcgtcagtt atacaaggag atggaagtac ctatccctgc
     4081 gatgatgtat gtcctagccc agatgcgaac actaaccaca aaagtcctaa aaacttctgg
     4141 ccatcttcgc gaggcaacct gcctcgacaa ggcttttgat aatctgatca aggccttgca
     4201 accaacctag cccggagaac aggaagccaa ataaacctgg caaccaatta ccattgcatg
     4261 cgaaaccaca gaacactaac ccatctgatt actagcgaag tgaatcccgt ctaaacatga
     4321 atcaaaagca tcacgcatct ttgttgccgg aagatccaag ccaatggagt gctcctgaaa
     4381 agtgcgaacc tactgcggcg cagcatcaac ccgtagacgc gcgcggtgca agctggaaca
     4441 accgtgttct acaaccactg gacctgcgcc aggcaaacct ttgtcgcatg gatataaggg
     4501 gaacagacct aagcaactgt ctactagaag gatgcaatct aacacttgct cgttatgaca
     4561 aaaagactcg tgtacccgct ggttttgatc ttgaaaaatc aggcgcagta ggccctggtg
     4621 cagcacttaa tggggctttt ctaaatggtg cagatctcag gggtatggat cttcggaaca
     4681 ccaacttcat gggtgcctac ctaagcggat gtgacttaag tggttcagta ttagacggaa
     4741 cacgttttgt cggagcagat ctaaggtttg cgaaattgca aggctgtcgc tgcatcgcaa
     4801 cacgctttac cggcagtcaa ttgcagcagg cagactttag ggctgctgat ttaacagagg
     4861 caatcctaga tggggctgaa agtattcaag gcgctgactt cagtcaggta acaggcatgg
     4921 acaagaaaca gctcgcaaac ctcctaactc gctctcacaa cgaactggat tgttggaacc
     4981 cactcacccg gcaagccacc agggcgaccc ttgaatcgtt gcttgaatcg gcaacgagaa
     5041 cgggatagcg cgctggcact gccagacaaa gcgaagcgat tgaaacaaaa gattgaggtt
     5101 tataaagcta aggtcagagg ttatgggatg ccagggataa ttgcaaggta tcgccaagaa
     5161 agtcatgccg tttggtccag catccatcct gggtgtggag agcttctccc aagagtgcga
     5221 agcaccacgt gagctagtac caggagacga cgaccaagcg aaggagtcag taatccgggc
     5281 tgtctacaga caggtgcttg ggaatgccta cgtcatggag agcgaacgac aagttgttgc
     5341 agaatcgcag ttcaagctag gcgagatcag cgttagagag ctggtacgac gtatcgccaa
     5401 aagcgatttg tatagcaccc gcttctttga ctcatgcgcg cgctaccgct atatcgaact
     5461 agcatttcgc cacctactcg gacgtgctcc agcagatttt gaggaaatgc gaggtcatgc
     5521 cgaaagacta gatacaagtg ggtatgaagc agacatcgac agcttcttag attctgacga
     5581 gtatcagaac acctttggtg agtggacagt cccatatcaa cgtggttgga aaacagaatc
     5641 ctgtgcaacg cttcaagaat tcacctggtc attccagttg ctgcgtggaa acagcagcag
     5701 cagcctaaaa ggcaacttgg ctggaatcag gagccgcctt ggcggtgctg cttatcagaa
     5761 ccgacccctc cctgtggtag ctccctcatc acaagatacc caaggctgga gcttccgccc
     5821 agctgccaac ctgacagatc ctgttacacg gataggtgta cttgcaggtg aagcaggcaa
     5881 agtctatcga gttgaagtaa cagcctatag ggccaataac gtgcggccca catcacgcta
     5941 caggaaggca aacagagtat tattcgtccc tttcaacaag ctatctgagc agtatcaact
     6001 tattcaccgc gagggaggca agatcgcaag catcacacca ctgagttgac ccattact
//
