# Supplementary material for: Picocyanobacteria containing a novel pigment gene cluster dominate the brackish water Baltic Sea
Source: ISME J. 2014 Mar 13;8(9):1892–903. doi: 10.1038/ismej.2014.35 (PMC4139726; doi:10.1038/ismej.2014.35)
Supplement: Supplementary dataset 2 [file ismej201435x11.zip › GS822_0p8_contig-4000410.gbk]

LOCUS       4000410                 3870 bp    DNA              UNK 01-JAN-1980
DEFINITION  Picocyanobacterial phycobilisome operon, metagenomic contig, partial
            sequence.
ACCESSION   4000410
VERSION     4000410
KEYWORDS    cyanobacteria; phycobilisome; pigment; horizontal gene transfer;
            Baltic Sea; ecology.
SOURCE      GS822_0p8|contig-4000410
  ORGANISM  Synechococcus/Cyanobium
            Bacteria; Cyanobacteria; Oscillatoriophycideae; Chroococcales.
REFERENCE   1
  AUTHORS   Larsson, J., Celepli, N., Ininbergs, K., Dupont, C., Yooseph, S.,
            Bergman, B., Ekman, M.
  TITLE     Picocyanobacteria containing a novel pigment gene cluster dominate
            the brackish water Baltic Sea
FEATURES             Location/Qualifiers
     source          1..3870
                     /mol_type="assembled metagenomic DNA"
                     /collection_date="2011-08-03"
                     /note="PC/PE gene(s) identical to GS832_0p8|contig-29"
                     /filter_size="0p8"
                     /assembly method="Ray-Meta"
                     /location="lat:58.82 lon:17.63"
                     /sample_name="GS822"
                     /organism="Synechococcus/Cyanobium"
     CDS             complement(169..423)
                     /gene="unk2"
     gene            complement(169..423)
                     /gene="unk2"
     gene            613..804
                     /gene="cpcC"
     CDS             613..804
                     /translation="MTLANAAHLNIERFTNTPAKANWANATENGKAALVRAMYRQVLGN
                     QYAMASERLKGPESLFKNG"
                     /gene="cpcC"
     CDS             980..1225
                     /translation="MKVSAGTRGTSFSSGRQVTFTVTGMNNNNYSRTADMVLNVPYTRM
                     NETMRMVQRMGGKITGIAVNGGDSGSAPAPARKKTVS"
                     /gene="cpcD"
     gene            980..1225
                     /gene="cpcD"
     gene            1540..2058
                     /translation="TLANAAHLNIERFTNTPAKANWANATENGKAALVRAMYRQVLGNQ
                     YAMASERLKGPESLFKNGVVVQQFVEGDKAHLAAALLHAVVQIQKESRRFAXDYFDEMS
                     WPAPHRLPLTQPIAVKAMKVSAGTRGTSFSSGRQVTFTVTGMNNNNYSRTADMVLNVPY
                     TRMNETMRMVQRMGGKITGIAVNGGDSGSAPAPARKKTVSTAAKVKPPWDQKPGQQAQK
                     PPAGGWLMLRCPGLAASEGLSPTGAIQAVTICNGPLIQAPITAKNTRVVLTSVLSLPGF
                     TPGDPKHRQPASHHPPDSSSRLGDSQMFDAFTKVIAQADARGEFISAGQIDALAAMVSD
                     SNKRMDTVNRITSNASAIVTNAARDLFDSQPSLIAPGGNAYTSRRMAACLRDMDIILRY
                     ITYAVFNGDASVLEDRCLNAXRETYLALGVPGASVAEGVRKMKTAAIAIVNDRNGITQG
                     DCSALMSEIGTYFDRAAAAVG"
                     /gene="cpcB"
                     /blast_species="Cyanobium sp. PCC 7001"
                     /locus_tag="GS822_0p8|contig-4000410_1812_3255_-"
                     /description="phycocyanin, beta subunit "
     CDS             1540..2058
                     /translation="MFDAFTKVIAQADARGEFISAGQIDALAAMVSDSNKRMDTVNRIT
                     SNASAIVTNAARDLFDSQPSLIAPGGNAYTSRRMAACLRDMDIILRYITYAVFNGDASV
                     LEDRCLNGLRETYLALGVPGASVAEGVRKMKTAAIAIVNDRNGITQGDCSALMSEIGTY
                     FDRAAAAVG"
                     /locus_tag="GS822_0p8|contig-4000410_1812_3255_-"
                     /gene="cpcB"
                     /blast_species="Cyanobium sp. PCC 7001"
                     /description="phycocyanin, beta subunit "
     gene            2101..2589
                     /translation="KTPLTEAVSAADSQGRFLSNTELNSAFGRFERAKNALAAAKGLTA
                     NADNLVNGASQAVYNKFPYTTQMQGANYAADARGKAKCARDIGYYLRMVTYCLVAGGTG
                     PMDEYLIAGIDEINRAFELSPSWYVEALNYIKANHGLSGEAATEANNYLDYAINALV"
                     /gene="cpcA"
                     /blast_species="Cyanobium gracile PCC 6307"
                     /locus_tag="GS822_0p8|contig-4000410_1281_1769_-"
                     /description="phycocyanin, alpha subunit "
     CDS             2101..2589
                     /translation="MKTPLTEAVSAADSQGRFLSNTELNSAFGRFERAKNALAAAKGLT
                     ANADNLVNGASQAVYNKFPYTTQMQGANYAADARGKAKCARDIGYYLRMVTYCLVAGGT
                     GPMDEYLIAGIDEINRAFELSPSWYVEALNYIKANHGLSGEAATEANNYLDYAINALV"
                     /locus_tag="GS822_0p8|contig-4000410_1281_1769_-"
                     /gene="cpcA"
                     /blast_species="Cyanobium gracile PCC 6307"
                     /description="phycocyanin, alpha subunit "
     CDS             2964..3218
                     /gene="unk4"
     gene            2964..3218
                     /gene="unk4"
     gene            3233..3694
                     /translation="LACESNSGELSETYLTWVVGSAIRSAWVEGSTKAKDLLKTLGVSE
                     QLMGLVSKHCPGLGGKTIWAFHLERHGWLTATPVXIVELTKEAQERLKISQLAKATQVC
                     GISNRNSLPTTARALVAKADASKQPLSLDELKTVCDCCKTSESAVALLIAKSNQVVDAA
                     RQQLLEQQPHLILPGGELYPENRAEACWRDCQQFLRVIIYGVACDCAEITDSDGMAALR
                     QLYEVMEVPVPAMMYALNQMRCLTTQALETSEHIRELACLNMAFDNLIKALLPTQSLMH
                     ETDRARQANSPTRRQYKSKM"
                     /gene="aplA"
                     /blast_species="Synechococcus sp. CC9605"
                     /locus_tag="GS822_0p8|contig-4000410_1_907_-"
                     /description="phycobilisome polypeptide "
     CDS             3233..3694
                     /translation="ERLKISQLAKATQVCGISNRNSLPTTARALVAKADASKQPLSLDE
                     LKTVCDCCKTSESAVALLIAKSNQVVDAARQQLLEQQPHLILPGGELYPENRAEACWRD
                     CQQFLRVIIYGVACDCAEITDSDGMAALRQLYEVMEVPVPAMMYALNQMR"
                     /locus_tag="GS822_0p8|contig-4000410_1_907_-"
                     /gene="aplA"
                     /blast_species="Synechococcus sp. CC9605"
                     /description="phycobilisome polypeptide "
ORIGIN
        1 ctcgaactcg tgatcgtcca ggaagggctc ctcctctggg atggactctt cctctgggtt
       61 ggactcttcc tctgggttgg aatcctcctg agcgacgagc tcttcctctg cgacgggagc
      121 ttcctcggcc tcggcgacgc gctcgtcttg atggggcgct tgatcagcca ccccgttgag
      181 gagcgattca agccgggcca gccggtcttc ggtttcgacc aaacgcagct cggtgccttc
      241 ggccatgggg gcgcctgagg ccaaacctcc ctccaggaga tgctccagcc gcacctcttg
      301 ccccgccagg cgctcctcca gttccaaaag cctgaaggtg aggatttcag cgacctgaga
      361 cagggtttgc aactggtcgg ccagtcgctg ggtggaatct gccgccttca gctctggagc
      421 catgggcctt accaggggtt tggccggatg gtatcggcgg agcatggaaa cgccaggggg
      481 ctggcggccc caggcagccc ttgatttgta acgattgtga aagcctttgg attcggtcga
      541 aacagaccca aaggatccgc ctgccgccgt ttagcgcggc tccggcttac ctccctccgg
      601 cctctcacgc ccatgacact cgccaacgct gcccacctga acatcgagcg ttttaccaat
      661 acccctgcca aggcaaactg ggcaaacgcc accgagaacg gcaaggcagc cctggtccgc
      721 gccatgtatc gccaggtgct gggcaaccaa tacgcgatgg ccagtgagcg gctgaaaggc
      781 ccggaatcac tgttcaagaa cgggggtggt agtccagcaa tttgttgaag gggataaagc
      841 acacttggct gctgcgcttc tgcacgcggt agttgcagat ccagaaagaa agccgccgct
      901 ttgccaggat tacttcgatg aaatgagctg gcctgcgccc caccgcctcc ctctcaccca
      961 acccattgct gtcaaagcca tgaaagtttc tgcaggcacc cgaggcacca gcttcagtag
     1021 cggtcgccag gtcaccttca ccgtgaccgg catgaacaac aacaactatt cccggaccgc
     1081 ggacatggtg ctgaatgtgc cctacacccg catgaacgaa accatgcgca tggtgcagcg
     1141 catgggcggc aagatcacgg ggattgccgt gaacggcggc gacagtggca gcgccccagc
     1201 gcctgcccgt aagaaaaccg tcagcacggc tgccaagggt taagccaccc tgggaccaaa
     1261 aaccggggca acaggctcaa aagcccccag ccgggggctg gttgatgctc cgatgccctg
     1321 ggttggcggc cagcgaaggc ctgtctccaa ctggcgccat ccaggcggtg accatttgta
     1381 acgggccgct catccaggcc cccattaccg ccaaaaatac gcgggtcgtg ttgacgtctg
     1441 ttttgtcttt gcccgggctt cacccccggc gatccgaaac accggcaacc tgcttcccat
     1501 caccctcccg actcttcgtc gcgactagga gactcccaaa tgttcgacgc cttcaccaag
     1561 gtcatagccc aggctgatgc ccgtggcgaa ttcatcagtg ccggtcagat cgacgccctc
     1621 gcggcgatgg tcagcgacag caacaagcgc atggacacgg tgaaccgcat cacctccaac
     1681 gcttcggcca tcgtcaccaa cgcagctcgc gatctgtttg attcgcagcc ctcgctgatc
     1741 gcccccggcg gcaacgccta caccagccgc cgcatggctg cgtgcctacg cgacatggat
     1801 atcatcctcc gttacatcac ctacgccgtt ttcaatggcg atgcatcagt tctggaagac
     1861 cgttgcctca acggcctgcg tgagacctac ctcgccctcg gcgttcctgg agcttccgta
     1921 gctgaaggcg ttcgcaagat gaagaccgcc gccattgcaa ttgtcaatga ccgcaacggc
     1981 atcacccaag gagactgctc agctttgatg agtgaaatcg ggacctactt cgaccgcgct
     2041 gcagcagccg taggctaatc agcacactca taacgtcaaa tcaacccatc tccccttccc
     2101 atgaagactc cccttaccga agccgtctcc gccgctgatt cccagggtcg gttcctatca
     2161 aatactgaac tcaactccgc tttcggtcgt tttgagcgcg ccaaaaatgc tcttgcagca
     2221 gcaaaaggtc tgactgccaa cgcagacaac ttagtgaacg gcgcctccca ggccgtttac
     2281 aacaagttcc cctacaccac ccagatgcag ggtgccaact atgccgctga cgcccgtggc
     2341 aaagccaagt gcgcccgaga catcggttac tacctccgca tggtcaccta ctgcctcgtg
     2401 gcaggtggca ccggcccaat ggatgagtac ctgattgccg ggattgatga gatcaatcgc
     2461 gctttcgagc tctccccctc ttggtacgtg gaagctctta actacatcaa ggccaaccat
     2521 ggcctttccg gtgaagcagc gacagaagca aacaactacc tcgattacgc aatcaacgcg
     2581 cttgtttgat taagcttcta gagaaaacaa acgcagccac caccagcctc cccctcgacg
     2641 gggaggctgt ttttattggt ttagaatgaa ggagaacagg catggaaata cactgcgaat
     2701 caagacgaga agaccaaagc actaagcatt ctcaaggata cggtaagatc aaaatataat
     2761 tcaagggcat cgttctttta ccaaaaccaa acaccatgct acccgaagaa attctaagca
     2821 taaaagactt aattaaaaaa tccggagcag aacaggaact tcagtacgga actagcgaag
     2881 cccgattgcg catcaaccta agaattgacg acattggtct ttggaagtcg catcgggcaa
     2941 agcatcctgg caaatgcaat cttatgcttg cctgcgaaag taatagcggc gagctatccg
     3001 aaacctatct gacctgggtc gtcggttcag cgatacgttc agcctgggta gaaggatcga
     3061 ccaaagcaaa ggatctactc aaaaccctcg gggtgtcaga acaacttatg ggactggtat
     3121 cgaaacactg tccaggcctg ggcgggaaaa ccatctgggc attccattta gagcggcatg
     3181 gctggctcac cgctacgcct gtggaatcgt ggaactgaca aaagaagctc aagaacgact
     3241 gaagataagc caactcgcca aggcgacaca agtatgcgga ataagcaatc gcaacagcct
     3301 ccccactaca gcgagagcgt tggtagcaaa agcagatgca tccaagcaac ccctaagcct
     3361 cgatgaatta aaaacggtat gcgactgttg caaaacctca gagagtgccg ttgcgttact
     3421 gatagcgaag tcaaaccagg tggttgatgc tgcaaggcaa caattgctag agcaacagcc
     3481 ccatctcatc ttgccagggg gagagctata ccctgaaaac cgcgcagaag cttgctggcg
     3541 ggattgccaa cagtttctgc gggtgataat ctacggcgtg gcgtgtgatt gcgcggagat
     3601 aacagactca gacggcatgg cagcattgcg tcagttatac gaagtaatgg aagtaccagt
     3661 tcctgcgatg atgtatgccc taaatcaaat gcgttgcctt actacacaag cactagaaac
     3721 ttctgagcat attcgtgagc tggcctgcct gaacatggct tttgacaatc tgatcaaagc
     3781 tctgctacct acccagtccc tgatgccacg aaactgaccg tgcccgacaa gccaattccc
     3841 ctaccaggcg acagtacaaa tccaaaatgg
//
