# Supplementary material for: Picocyanobacteria containing a novel pigment gene cluster dominate the brackish water Baltic Sea
Source: ISME J. 2014 Mar 13;8(9):1892–903. doi: 10.1038/ismej.2014.35 (PMC4139726; doi:10.1038/ismej.2014.35)
Supplement: Supplementary dataset 2 [file ismej201435x11.zip › GS822_0p8_contig-40.gbk]

LOCUS       40                     40087 bp    DNA              UNK 01-JAN-1980
DEFINITION  Picocyanobacterial phycobilisome operon, metagenomic contig, partial
            sequence.
ACCESSION   40
VERSION     40
KEYWORDS    cyanobacteria; phycobilisome; pigment; horizontal gene transfer;
            Baltic Sea; ecology.
SOURCE      GS822_0p8|contig-40
  ORGANISM  Synechococcus/Cyanobium
            Bacteria; Cyanobacteria; Oscillatoriophycideae; Chroococcales.
REFERENCE   1
  AUTHORS   Larsson, J., Celepli, N., Ininbergs, K., Dupont, C., Yooseph, S.,
            Bergman, B., Ekman, M.
  TITLE     Picocyanobacteria containing a novel pigment gene cluster dominate
            the brackish water Baltic Sea
FEATURES             Location/Qualifiers
     source          1..40087
                     /mol_type="assembled metagenomic DNA"
                     /collection_date="2011-08-03"
                     /filter_size="0p8"
                     /assembly method="Ray-Meta"
                     /location="lat:58.82 lon:17.63"
                     /sample_name="GS822"
                     /organism="Synechococcus/Cyanobium"
     gene            complement(3..770)
                     /translation="MAKVGVVLLNLGGPERIQDVGPFLYNLFADPEIIRLPNPALQKPL
                     AWLISSLRAGKSQAAYRSIGGGSPLRRITEQQARELQSTLRQRGIEATSYVAMRYWHPF
                     TESAVADIKADGIDEVVVLPLYPHFSISTSGSSFRELQRLRQGDPAFSKLPIRCIRSYY
                     NDPGYIGAMAELIGKEIQACPDPATAHVFFSAHGVPKSYVEEAGDPYQKEIEGCAQLIM
                     DKLAADLGHANPFTLAYQSRVGPVEWLKPYTDDA"
                     /locus_tag="GS822_0p8|contig-4000383_39279_40047_+"
                     /gene="hemH"
                     /blast_species="Cyanobium sp. PCC 7001"
                     /description="ferrochelatase "
     CDS             complement(3..770)
                     /translation="MAKVGVVLLNLGGPERIQDVGPFLYNLFADPEIIRLPNPALQKPL
                     AWLISSLRAGKSQAAYRSIGGGSPLRRITEQQARELQSTLRQRGIEATSYVAMRYWHPF
                     TESAVADIKADGIDEVVVLPLYPHFSISTSGSSFRELQRLRQGDPAFSKLPIRCIRSYY
                     NDPGYIGAMAELIGKEIQACPDPATAHVFFSAHGVPKSYVEEAGDPYQKEIEGCAQLIM
                     DKLAADLGHANPFTLAYQSRVGPVEWLKPYTDDA"
                     /locus_tag="GS822_0p8|contig-4000383_39279_40047_+"
                     /gene="hemH"
                     /blast_species="Cyanobium sp. PCC 7001"
                     /description="ferrochelatase "
     gene            1037..1555
                     /translation="FDAFTKVVAQADARGQFIGAGELDALAAMFXDSNKRLDAVNRITS
                     NASTIVSAAARQLFAQQPALIAPGGNAYTSRRMAACLRDMEIILRYVTYSIFTGDASVM
                     EDRCLNGLRETYLALGTPGASVAAGVNLMKEAAISIANDKAGITQGDCTALMSEIGTYF
                     DRAAAAVA"
                     /gene="cpcB"
                     /blast_species="Synechococcus sp. CB0205"
                     /locus_tag="GS822_0p8|contig-4000383_38495_39012_-"
                     /description="R-phycocyanin II beta chain "
     CDS             1037..1555
                     /translation="FDAFTKVVAQADARGQFIGAGELDALAAMFXDSNKRLDAVNRITS
                     NASTIVSAAARQLFAQQPALIAPGGNAYTSRRMAACLRDMEIILRYVTYSIFTGDASVM
                     EDRCLNGLRETYLALGTPGASVAAGVNLMKEAAISIANDKAGITQGDCTALMSEIGTYF
                     DRAAAAVA"
                     /gene="cpcB"
                     /blast_species="Synechococcus sp. CB0205"
                     /locus_tag="GS822_0p8|contig-4000383_38495_39012_-"
                     /description="R-phycocyanin II beta chain "
     gene            1595..2083
                     /translation="KTPLTEAVAAADSQGRFLGNTEIQGAFGRFNRAKAGLEAAKALTA
                     KADTLVNGAAQAVYSKFPYTTQMQGPAYAATAEGKAKCSRDIGYYLRMVTYCLVAGGTG
                     PMDDYLIAGLDEINRTFELSPSWYVEALNYIKANHGLSGEAATEANNYFDYAINALI"
                     /gene="cpcA"
                     /blast_species="Synechococcus sp. CB0205"
                     /locus_tag="GS822_0p8|contig-4000383_37967_38455_-"
                     /description="phycocyanin, alpha subunit "
     CDS             1595..2083
                     /translation="MKTPLTEAVAAADSQGRFLGNTEIQGAFGRFNRAKAGLEAAKALT
                     AKADTLVNGAAQAVYSKFPYTTQMQGPAYAATAEGKAKCSRDIGYYLRMVTYCLVAGGT
                     GPMDDYLIAGLDEINRTFELSPSWYVEALNYIKANHGLSGEAATEANNYFDYAINALI"
                     /locus_tag="GS822_0p8|contig-4000383_37967_38455_-"
                     /gene="cpcA"
                     /blast_species="Synechococcus sp. CB0205"
                     /description="phycocyanin, alpha subunit "
     gene            2187..2984
                     /translation="ADPIDEAEALRRLRATDDPSAQYYAAWWLGRHRSQHPDTLPLLLA
                     AMRQRRARALGDGVEENAVARNATRAVGKLGPSASEAIPVLLELLDDPDYGLREAAARS
                     LGELRAKVALPALVARLRSGPNVAGARASNSANLLEPCEALLEAIGDLGSSDDEVIEVL
                     ESFLAHERPVVQSSACRSLLQLTQEPRWGERLKTLLLHPQLQVRRAALMDLGATGWRPA
                     TQAIAATLAENSLKLIALKGLVESAPSDGLDEEIFDVMDGLL"
                     /gene="cpcE"
                     /blast_species="Cyanobium sp. PCC 7001"
                     /locus_tag="GS822_0p8|contig-4000383_37067_37864_-"
                     /description="phycocyanobilin lyase subunit alpha "
     CDS             2187..2984
                     /translation="MADPIDEAEALRRLRATDDPSAQYYAAWWLGRHRSQHPDTLPLLL
                     AAMRQRRARALGDGVEENAVARNATRAVGKLGPSASEAIPVLLELLDDPDYGLREAAAR
                     SLGELRAKVALPALVARLRSGPNVAGARASNSANLLEPCEALLEAIGDLGSSDDEVIEV
                     LESFLAHERPVVQSSACRSLLQLTQEPRWGERLKTLLLHPQLQVRRAALMDLGATGWRP
                     ATQAIAATLAENSLKLIALKGLVESAPSDGLDEEIFDVMDGLL"
                     /locus_tag="GS822_0p8|contig-4000383_37067_37864_-"
                     /gene="cpcE"
                     /blast_species="Cyanobium sp. PCC 7001"
                     /description="phycocyanobilin lyase subunit alpha "
     gene            3125..3634
                     /translation="EILGFNNPGAAVAAVDGLIAIGESAVEPILASLGTNNYGARAWSV
                     RALAGIADPRGLEVLERALATDIGPSVRRAAASGLGRLDLRSLPDDQASGLAERCLQAL
                     LEACGDGEWIVRYAVVVGLEGLALHQVERVSGLNFEALRQALVGLASGSDPLTPVVVQR
                     RSALALHRMITLEVSMAEQRLLFVCLGNICRSPAAEGVFLHLIAQAGLEDRFVVDSAGT
                     GGWHVGHPADRRMRAAAERRGIHLPSRARQIELADFSSFDRILTMDDDNLQAVRALAAE
                     LGSRPGLALVEPMTSHCRRFGDQEVPDPYYGGEQGFEHVLDLLEDACSGLLRP"
                     /gene="cpcF"
                     /locus_tag="GS822_0p8|contig-4000383_35919_36927_-"
     CDS             3125..3634
                     /locus_tag="GS822_0p8|contig-4000383_35919_36927_-"
                     /gene="cpcF"
                     /blast_species="Synechococcus sp. CB0205"
                     /translation="LEILGFNNPGAAVAAVDGLIAIGESAVEPILASLGTNNYGARAWS
                     VRALAGIADPRGLEVLERALATDIGPSVRRAAASGLGRLDLRSLPDDQASGLAERCLQA
                     LLEACGDGEWIVRYAVVVGLEGLALHQVERVSGLNFEALRQALVGLASGSDPLTPVVVQ
                     RRSALAL"
                     /description="heat domain-containing protein"
     CDS             3663..4145
                     /gene="phos"
     gene            3663..4145
                     /gene="phos"
     gene            complement(4142..5695)
                     /translation="QLLRTRAELEAWRQACGDRALCCVPTMGALHGGHASLIRRARQPT
                     PVDCNPLVLTSVFVNPLQFGPNEDFARYPRCLDADLQIAQQAGSDALFAPSVEEVYPEG
                     ECELTRVQPRPSLQAELCGRHRAGHFDGVATVVVRLLALIRPQVLLLGEKDWQQLQILK
                     SVVQDLGLPVQVWGCPTLREADGLAXELRNRYLSSDERQRASALPQALQRAAQRCLGQP
                     ELELAPVQAEVQRALEEAGMVVDYVEALKPQSLQAQPRLGGLTLLAAAAHCGPSRLIDH
                     VFLMSRAPIVAIDGPAGAGKSTVTRAFAERLGLIYLDTGAMYRAVTWLVRDRAVDPSKA
                     EEVAPLLADLDLQLSSTSSGQRVSVNGVDVTDAIRSPEVTAQVSVVAAHGCVREALTQQ
                     QQAMGARGGLVAEGRDIGTAVFPDAELKVFLTATVSERARRRALDLEERGFEVPERADL
                     EAQIAERDHLDSTRAVAPLTQAEDALELITDGLAIDAVIQRLVDLFRERVPHDAWPNPN
                     "
                     /gene="cmk"
                     /blast_species="Cyanobium gracile PCC 6307"
                     /locus_tag="GS822_0p8|contig-4000383_34356_35911_+"
                     /description="cytidylate kinase/pantoate--beta-alanine
                     ligase "
     CDS             complement(4142..5695)
                     /translation="QLLRTRAELEAWRQACGDRALCCVPTMGALHGGHASLIRRARQPT
                     PVDCNPLVLTSVFVNPLQFGPNEDFARYPRCLDADLQIAQQAGSDALFAPSVEEVYPEG
                     ECELTRVQPRPSLQAELCGRHRAGHFDGVATVVVRLLALIRPQVLLLGEKDWQQLQILK
                     SVVQDLGLPVQVWGCPTLREADGLAMSSRNRYLSSDERQRASALPQALQRAAQRCLGQP
                     ELELAPVQAEVQRALEEAGMVVDYVEALKPQSLQAQPRLGGLTLLAAAAHCGPSRLIDH
                     VFLMSRAPIVAIDGPAGAGKSTVTRAFAERLGLIYLDTGAMYRAVTWLVRDRAVDPSKA
                     EEVAPLLADLDLQLSSTSSGQRVSVNGVDVTDAIRSPEVTAQVSVVAAHGCVREALTQQ
                     QQAMGARGGLVAEGRDIGTAVFPDAELKVFLTATVSERARRRALDLEERGFEVPERADL
                     EAQIAERDHLDSTRAVAPLTQAEDALELITDGLAIDAVIQRLVDLFRERVPHDAWPNPN
                     *"
                     /locus_tag="GS822_0p8|contig-4000383_34356_35911_+"
                     /gene="cmk"
                     /blast_species="Cyanobium gracile PCC 6307"
                     /description="cytidylate kinase/pantoate--beta-alanine
                     ligase "
     gene            complement(5750..6249)
                     /translation="RRLSLLGGFALLLSGSSNANPVLATKSPAILXIPAAKSVALRNVE
                     TPGAESETLKKPAAPALPIAVRSVSTGEASWYGPGFYGNRTANGELFRPGTLTAAHRTL
                     PFGTKVRVTNLWNGRSAIVRINDRGPFHGRRVIDLAHGAASQLGLISSGIAQVKLEVLQ
                     AQ"
                     /gene="lipoprotein"
                     /blast_species="Synechococcus sp. RS9917"
                     /locus_tag="GS822_0p8|contig-4000383_33839_34338_+"
                     /description="possible rare lipoprotein A "
     CDS             complement(5750..6249)
                     /translation="RRLSLLGGFALLLSGSSNANPVLATKSPAILXIPAAKSVALRNVE
                     TPGAESETLKKPAAPALPIAVRSVSTGEASWYGPGFYGNRTANGELFRPGTLTAAHRTL
                     PFGTKVRVTNLWNGRSAIVRINDRGPFHGRRVIDLAHGAASQLGLISSGIAQVKLEVLQ
                     AQ"
                     /gene="GS822_0p8|contig-4000383_33839_34338_+"
                     /blast_species="Synechococcus sp. RS9917"
                     /locus_tag="GS822_0p8|contig-4000383_33839_34338_+"
                     /description="possible rare lipoprotein A "
     gene            6636..7669
                     /translation="DYRTAGVDVVAGRAFVERIRSSVESTRRPEVVGGLGGFGGLCRIP
                     EGIKKPLLVSGTDGVGTKLELAQAHGRHHGVGIDLVAMCVNDVVTSGAQPLFFLDYIAT
                     GKLTPEAMAEVVEGIADGCRQSGCALLGGETAEMPGFYGPGRYDLAGFCVAVVDEDDLI
                     DGSRVQAGDASLXVASSGVHSNGFSLVRRILEAHGVTASTPLEGAGLPVLDALLEPTVL
                     YPALVQRLLQDGLALHGMAHITGGGLPENLPRTLPAGVHGRIDPGSWERPSLFRWLQEK
                     GEVPERDLWNTFNLGVGLALVLPEAQVERAIAVCQEAGHRAWLLGSVEAGEAGAEPLAG
                     LPY"
                     /gene="phosphoribosylaminoimidazole synthetase"
                     /blast_species="Synechococcus sp. WH 5701"
                     /locus_tag="GS822_0p8|contig-4000383_32419_33452_-"
                     /description="phosphoribosylaminoimidazole synthetase"
     CDS             6636..7669
                     /translation="DYRTAGVDVVAGRAFVERIRSSVESTRRPEVVGGLGGFGGLCRIP
                     EGIKKPLLVSGTDGVGTKLELAQAHGRHHGVGIDLVAMCVNDVVTSGAQPLFFLDYIAT
                     GKLTPEAMAEVVEGIADGCRQSGCALLGGETAEMPGFYGPGRYDLAGFCVAVVDEDDLI
                     DGSRVQAGDASLXVASSGVHSNGFSLVRRILEAHGVTASTPLEGAGLPVLDALLEPTVL
                     YPALVQRLLQDGLALHGMAHITGGGLPENLPRTLPAGVHGRIDPGSWERPSLFRWLQEK
                     GEVPERDLWNTFNLGVGLALVLPEAQVERAIAVCQEAGHRAWLLGSVEAGEAGAEPLAG
                     LPY"
                     /gene="GS822_0p8|contig-4000383_32419_33452_-"
                     /blast_species="Synechococcus sp. WH 5701"
                     /locus_tag="GS822_0p8|contig-4000383_32419_33452_-"
                     /description="phosphoribosylaminoimidazole synthetase "
     gene            7846..8537
                     /translation="SFNAQSSAAFVGNSGRITRRRSSAGPVAPNRPLRREPYSGRSNVR
                     PTFLTLRDHGKVFVADLPRLSDGQLAHVGKEAKEVMESLCRRLEELDQQLSLNPQXEET
                     RIRAATKRDVTDRFILAVEEEQEQRRNNPALKAAAGESLARAFLEIARHRLPGATFDSL
                     LQEALSACDEGASEPEEVTPPEPVAPEPPRARVVPMVRRIETPQAPEREQMTVVLTPDP
                     SPEMGGD"
                     /gene="hyp"
                     /blast_species="Cyanobium sp. PCC 7001"
                     /locus_tag="GS822_0p8|contig-4000383_31551_32242_-"
                     /description="conserved hypothetical protein "
     CDS             7846..8537
                     /translation="SFNAQSSAAFVGNSGRITRRRSSAGPVAPNRPLRREPYSGRSNVR
                     PTFLTLRDHGKVFVADLPRLSDGQLAHVGKEAKEVMESLCRRLEELDQQLSLNPQXEET
                     RIRAATKRDVTDRFILAVEEEQEQRRNNPALKAAAGESLARAFLEIARHRLPGATFDSL
                     LQEALSACDEGASEPEEVTPPEPVAPEPPRARVVPMVRRIETPQAPEREQMTVVLTPDP
                     SPEMGGD"
                     /gene="GS822_0p8|contig-4000383_31551_32242_-"
                     /blast_species="Cyanobium sp. PCC 7001"
                     /locus_tag="GS822_0p8|contig-4000383_31551_32242_-"
                     /description="conserved hypothetical protein "
     gene            complement(8542..9509)
                     /translation="TSEADQPGIGVGTWAWGNQFLWGYDPQRDDARLEQTFQRCLALGF
                     RFFDTADSYGTGRLNGRSEMLLGQFAMRATADERQQLCIATKLAPFPWRLGRRGYDRAF
                     AASQRRLQGQMKRVQXHWSTARYAPWQEPALIDGLADLVESGAVPSLGLSNVGPKRLRT
                     IHRTLQERGIPISSLQVQFSLLAPQPLADGGVAATCQELGIELIAYSPLALGLLGRSAG
                     DPRPLPQGTRGNLFRRLESSLAPLRQTMEEIANGRPGGLGAVALNWCRAHGAMPIPGLR
                     SSDQVEQAAAARSWSLSSDERRSLDALAAARMPANPFQSA"
                     /gene="aldo/keto reductase"
                     /blast_species="Cyanobium sp. PCC 7001"
                     /locus_tag="GS822_0p8|contig-4000383_30579_31546_+"
                     /description="aldo/keto reductase"
     CDS             complement(8542..9509)
                     /translation="TSEADQPGIGVGTWAWGNQFLWGYDPQRDDARLEQTFQRCLALGF
                     RFFDTADSYGTGRLNGRSEMLLGQFAMRATADERQQLCIATKLAPFPWRLGRRGYDRAF
                     AASQRRLQGQMKRVQXHWSTARYAPWQEPALIDGLADLVESGAVPSLGLSNVGPKRLRT
                     IHRTLQERGIPISSLQVQFSLLAPQPLADGGVAATCQELGIELIAYSPLALGLLGRSAG
                     DPRPLPQGTRGNLFRRLESSLAPLRQTMEEIANGRPGGLGAVALNWCRAHGAMPIPGLR
                     SSDQVEQAAAARSWSLSSDERRSLDALAAARMPANPFQSA"
                     /gene="GS822_0p8|contig-4000383_30579_31546_+"
                     /blast_species="Cyanobium sp. PCC 7001"
                     /locus_tag="GS822_0p8|contig-4000383_30579_31546_+"
                     /description="aldo/keto reductase "
     gene            9535..10198
                     /translation="LNSLPSPAAQASDSPPQAEESAPARQEQDPVLCGHCGRTANNGLV
                     CIGMCVADSGXLSVARLLLVALCLGAAAPALAAEEKQQGFGRWQVEPRRCSLTLFGQAP
                     GPCSSVRLDQRNPSVLRFSWMAPVPQQDLLQEVSFVGERASSGQPLRCSDGVCKLDGSV
                     LLRVRLLRLAQFNPRGLVVGFPKTFPVAGTCEIDGPQARCEXQTQFGERWSAEADLP"
                     /gene="hyp"
                     /blast_species="Synechococcus sp. WH 5701"
                     /locus_tag="GS822_0p8|contig-4000383_29890_30553_-"
                     /description="hypothetical protein WH5701_05845 "
     CDS             9535..10198
                     /translation="LNSLPSPAAQASDSPPQAEESAPARQEQDPVLCGHCGRTANNGLV
                     CIGMCVADSGXLSVARLLLVALCLGAAAPALAAEEKQQGFGRWQVEPRRCSLTLFGQAP
                     GPCSSVRLDQRNPSVLRFSWMAPVPQQDLLQEVSFVGERASSGQPLRCSDGVCKLDGSV
                     LLRVRLLRLAQFNPRGLVVGFPKTFPVAGTCEIDGPQARCEXQTQFGERWSAEADLP"
                     /gene="GS822_0p8|contig-4000383_29890_30553_-"
                     /blast_species="Synechococcus sp. WH 5701"
                     /locus_tag="GS822_0p8|contig-4000383_29890_30553_-"
                     /description="hypothetical protein WH5701_05845 "
     gene            10331..11580
                     /translation="PGRLLVLSNGHGEDLIALRVIQALKQRRPEIEVAVLPMVGEGAAY
                     RGAEEQGLLRRVGPRRQLPSGGFSNQSLRGLLADLGAGVLGLTLRQWRFVRRWGKAGDP
                     VLAVGDLLPLLLAWSGGGPYGFIGTPKSDYTWAGAPGIAALYHRLKGSEWDPWEWALMA
                     GPRCRLAAMRDRLTARGLRRHGVAAIAPGNPMMDGLDLGTLPLALRDWRRVLLLGGSRM
                     PEAAGNLKRLLESLALVPSGAPLLVLAPTGSRPAPHEWEPLLLDLGYXAIEPPEALAEL
                     GAAAAWACGRRLLLIGPGCFSRWACWAELGLASAGTATEQLVGLGIPALSLPGPGPQFK
                     RGFAERQSRLLGGAVAVCRSSAVLAERAELLLGDPGLARQLGAIGTQRMGMAGGSVALS
                     RAIEERLLGSADGATG"
                     /gene="hyp"
                     /blast_species="Synechococcus sp. RS9916"
                     /locus_tag="GS822_0p8|contig-4000383_28508_29757_-"
                     /description="hypothetical protein RS9916_40091 "
     CDS             10331..11580
                     /translation="PGRLLVLSNGHGEDLIALRVIQALKQRRPEIEVAVLPMVGEGAAY
                     RGAEEQGLLRRVGPRRQLPSGGFSNQSLRGLLADLGAGVLGLTLRQWRFVRRWGKAGDP
                     VLAVGDLLPLLLAWSGGGPYGFIGTPKSDYTWAGAPGIAALYHRLKGSEWDPWEWALMA
                     GPRCRLAAMRDRLTARGLRRHGVAAIAPGNPMMDGLDLGTLPLALRDWRRVLLLGGSRM
                     PEAAGNLKRLLESLALVPSGAPLLVLAPTGSRPAPHEWEPLLLDLGYXAIEPPEALAEL
                     GAAAAWACGRRLLLIGPGCFSRWACWAELGLASAGTATEQLVGLGIPALSLPGPGPQFK
                     RGFAERQSRLLGGAVAVCRSSAVLAERAELLLGDPGLARQLGAIGTQRMGMAGGSVALS
                     RAIEERLLGSADGATG"
                     /gene="GS822_0p8|contig-4000383_28508_29757_-"
                     /blast_species="Synechococcus sp. RS9916"
                     /locus_tag="GS822_0p8|contig-4000383_28508_29757_-"
                     /description="hypothetical protein RS9916_40091 "
     gene            complement(11884..12560)
                     /translation="SSAASAVSAPPAGSSPARFAVLDRDLTPEWRALLGASSALAVDTE
                     AMGLIHGRDRLCLVQISDDHDNVCCIRIHRGQTEAPLLKELMEAAGIEKVFHFARFDVA
                     ALAEGLDIHVSPIFCTKIGSRLARTYTNRHGLKXLVNELCHVELDKGAQSSDWGRVEEL
                     SESQLAYAANDVRYLLAARARLIEMLVREERLDLAQRCFGCIPVISDLDRGRFGAIFEH
                     RS"
                     /gene="ribonuclease"
                     /blast_species="Synechococcus sp. RCC307"
                     /locus_tag="GS822_0p8|contig-4000383_27528_28204_+"
                     /description="ribonuclease "
     CDS             complement(11884..12560)
                     /translation="SSAASAVSAPPAGSSPARFAVLDRDLTPEWRALLGASSALAVDTE
                     AMGLIHGRDRLCLVQISDDHDNVCCIRIHRGQTEAPLLKELMEAAGIEKVFHFARFDVA
                     ALAEGLDIHVSPIFCTKIGSRLARTYTNRHGLKXLVNELCHVELDKGAQSSDWGRVEEL
                     SESQLAYAANDVRYLLAARARLIEMLVREERLDLAQRCFGCIPVISDLDRGRFGAIFEH
                     RS"
                     /gene="GS822_0p8|contig-4000383_27528_28204_+"
                     /blast_species="Synechococcus sp. RCC307"
                     /locus_tag="GS822_0p8|contig-4000383_27528_28204_+"
                     /description="ribonuclease "
     gene            12770..13630
                     /translation="ELAVCWILERLLEADTYPTALMQDLSASHPKLRLSETVLQQALGF
                     LDQDGTIASYAQRCPSRGRPRRMLHLLETRRGDAEQLMPPWRHWLEENERNLHASSLPQ
                     ALGSTLPLTLLLVVGLVFFXRAASKDRTTVVEIRSSKPPLEVLPALAEWLKGRGWVAEE
                     ANPERRLLKFSGQVEASGALALLLSVLGGVGAACLGLVLCQLLPSLAWWPLLLTLLGPL
                     AGVVYRRRAARAETVELRLISHDEATGSALQMRAHRDELIALEQEMGPQLGLFGVGDLL
                     HSPI"
                     /gene="hyp"
                     /blast_species="Cyanobium sp. PCC 7001"
                     /locus_tag="GS822_0p8|contig-4000383_26458_27318_-"
                     /description="conserved hypothetical protein "
     CDS             12770..13630
                     /translation="ELAVCWILERLLEADTYPTALMQDLSASHPKLRLSETVLQQALGF
                     LDQDGTIASYAQRCPSRGRPRRMLHLLETRRGDAEQLMPPWRHWLEENERNLHASSLPQ
                     ALGSTLPLTLLLVVGLVFFXRAASKDRTTVVEIRSSKPPLEVLPALAEWLKGRGWVAEE
                     ANPERRLLKFSGQVEASGALALLLSVLGGVGAACLGLVLCQLLPSLAWWPLLLTLLGPL
                     AGVVYRRRAARAETVELRLISHDEATGSALQMRAHRDELIALEQEMGPQLGLFGVGDLL
                     HSPI"
                     /gene="GS822_0p8|contig-4000383_26458_27318_-"
                     /blast_species="Cyanobium sp. PCC 7001"
                     /locus_tag="GS822_0p8|contig-4000383_26458_27318_-"
                     /description="conserved hypothetical protein "
     gene            13645..14465
                     /translation="RFPRRRTLLLASLAAASLALAADAQAPAPAPGAADALTGPRGRLG
                     RDWIGVRQVASTTPILVMAGHADSQAIPGSGTSGYSVDIRGAKPMQQGIRDELYWNLEV
                     ARRVVQLGRQRGLNIRFYDPPARTILDGDDPRTNWSVGKAHAEAGGYAVEIHFDAYGPD
                     GSALXVIPALHRPLSSLDESLAVAFGGYPLRFRGGLGGPKRGITLLEIGKLEAPLEPAL
                     RNPRSRDQALAVISERVVAALEAGLGRHRLVVAPPPVSAHGAVGLAATNQ"
                     /gene="hyp"
                     /blast_species="Synechococcus sp. WH 5701"
                     /locus_tag="GS822_0p8|contig-4000383_25623_26443_-"
                     /description="hypothetical protein WH5701_05820 "
     CDS             13645..14465
                     /translation="RFPRRRTLLLASLAAASLALAADAQAPAPAPGAADALTGPRGRLG
                     RDWIGVRQVASTTPILVMAGHADSQAIPGSGTSGYSVDIRGAKPMQQGIRDELYWNLEV
                     ARRVVQLGRQRGLNIRFYDPPARTILDGDDPRTNWSVGKAHAEAGGYAVEIHFDAYGPD
                     GSALXVIPALHRPLSSLDESLAVAFGGYPLRFRGGLGGPKRGITLLEIGKLEAPLEPAL
                     RNPRSRDQALAVISERVVAALEAGLGRHRLVVAPPPVSAHGAVGLAATNQ"
                     /gene="GS822_0p8|contig-4000383_25623_26443_-"
                     /blast_species="Synechococcus sp. WH 5701"
                     /locus_tag="GS822_0p8|contig-4000383_25623_26443_-"
                     /description="hypothetical protein WH5701_05820 "
     gene            complement(14470..15523)
                     /translation="LKGLLSRAKAKLASETSATSGPVALEAPPANSRERARALVMGLQD
                     SICAGLEQFDGGGRFEEESWVRPEGGGGRSRVIKGGRVFEQGGVNFSEVEGTELPPSIL
                     NQRPEAKGHRWYATGTSMVLHPRNXFIPTVHLNYRYFEAGPVWWFGGGADLTPYYPFLE
                     DAKHFHQTLKNACDSVNPAYYQVFKPWCDEYFYLKHRDETRGVGGIFYDYQDPRGVLYK
                     GQAPEGPAAAAGQGVGPIQQSWEQLFNLASACGNAFLPSYLPIAEKRQHTPYGERERQF
                     QLYRRGRYVEFNLVFDRGTIFGLQTNGRTESILMSLPPLVRWEYGYKAEEGSREALLTD
                     LFTKPQNWLX"
                     /gene="coproporphyrinogen III oxidase"
                     /blast_species="Cyanobium sp. PCC 7001"
                     /locus_tag="GS822_0p8|contig-4000383_24565_25618_+"
                     /description="coproporphyrinogen III oxidase, aerobic"
     CDS             complement(14470..15523)
                     /translation="LKGLLSRAKAKLASETSATSGPVALEAPPANSRERARALVMGLQD
                     SICAGLEQFDGGGRFEEESWVRPEGGGGRSRVIKGGRVFEQGGVNFSEVEGTELPPSIL
                     NQRPEAKGHRWYATGTSMVLHPRNXFIPTVHLNYRYFEAGPVWWFGGGADLTPYYPFLE
                     DAKHFHQTLKNACDSVNPAYYQVFKPWCDEYFYLKHRDETRGVGGIFYDYQDPRGVLYK
                     GQAPEGPAAAAGQGVGPIQQSWEQLFNLASACGNAFLPSYLPIAEKRQHTPYGERERQF
                     QLYRRGRYVEFNLVFDRGTIFGLQTNGRTESILMSLPPLVRWEYGYKAEEGSREALLTD
                     LFTKPQNWLX"
                     /gene="GS822_0p8|contig-4000383_24565_25618_+"
                     /blast_species="Cyanobium sp. PCC 7001"
                     /locus_tag="GS822_0p8|contig-4000383_24565_25618_+"
                     /description="coproporphyrinogen III oxidase, aerobic "
     gene            15685..19419
                     /translation="ASADQALKEALAALEPLKDAGTGRSLLDLQWIQEVRVQNNRVVFQ
                     LALPGYASSQRDRIAADARGALLQLGGIDDVQIELTQATPQAPAQGGAPIGAAGHGGGG
                     PERQAIPGVKQVIAVSSGKGGVGKSTVAVNLACALAQSGLKVGLLXADIYGPNAPTMLG
                     VADQTPQVRGSGNDQVLTPIESCGIAMVSMGLLIDAHQPVIWRGPMLNGIIRQFLYQVE
                     WGERDVLVVDLPPGTGDAQLSLAQAVPMVGVIIVTTPQMVSLQDARRGLAMFQQLGVPV
                     LGVVENMTAFIPPDAPEKRYELFGSGGGQCLADESGVPLLAQLPMELAVVQGGDGGRPV
                     TVSAPESATASAFAALAGRLPVAXALMTLSGFWDRRRGGLLFKRDGRRRRWFAGVDKIL
                     WWIPLAMIFVAGFLIASTQRQAGYADWYQHWVTAAVGLVIALLLAKVPVERISRWTWPI
                     YGAMVASLIAVRLIGVSALGAXELDNIAGFNVQPSEFAKIAAILLLAQVLSRHPVERPV
                     DLVRPVATISVPWLLVLIQPDLGTSLVFGAVLLVMMFWSGMPGAWVVLLISPVVTSVLA
                     GVVPWLLVLWIPAMAVVAARSLPWKRLAPMAVVAIQGLFAVGTPWLWNNFLQPHQRDRL
                     TLFLDPNKDPLGGGYHLLQSTVGIGSGGWFGTGLLQGHLTLLRFIPEQHTDFIFSALGE
                     ETGFLGSALVVLGFVAWIWRLLKIAGQARTDVESLVVIGVGAMVMFQVVVNINMTIGLG
                     PITGIPLPWLSYGRSAMLVNFIGLGLCASVARGIKQPAXTPLMGVLGCSFEALRRQLAQ
                     XDANRRCDEDSVRRQWWAALATLQEDFLLPLGAQPGVWLASPLPALYEPSLLQQFQGWV
                     WAPSELKDLLQSNAPLLPAAAASPSVSGGFQRLALEEADGTDPLLVLITPKLQMAMALV
                     GPAQERQLVVRFDPPTLSAALSLFDERLQQSDPQQGQALRQSIQALGGLHNDEQLAQLF
                     WPRLAERLAAMAPSLTLQPLVHRSSGSDSSSSPSSELALLEALTHEVRTPLATIRTLIR
                     SLLRRGDLTELVRKRLNQIDGECSEQIDRFGLIFLAAELQRQPVLDEPAQALARTDLAQ
                     LLGQLEAGWQQQLERRGLNLELLLTPELPFVLSDPARLETVLAXLMDRFSRGLPAGAVV
                     QLSLQPAGARLKLRLSAAALPTGEGEQDLQERVGPVLSWNPGTGSLQLSRQATQRLFHS
                     LGGRLAERSGNDLTVFFPVA"
                     /gene="hyp"
                     /blast_species="Synechococcus sp. WH 5701"
                     /locus_tag="GS822_0p8|contig-4000383_20669_24403_-"
                     /description="hypothetical protein WH5701_05805 "
     CDS             15685..19419
                     /translation="ASADQALKEALAALEPLKDAGTGRSLLDLQWIQEVRVQNNRVVFQ
                     LALPGYASSQRDRIAADARGALLQLGGIDDVQIELTQATPQAPAQGGAPIGAAGHGGGG
                     PERQAIPGVKQVIAVSSGKGGVGKSTVAVNLACALAQSGLKVGLLXADIYGPNAPTMLG
                     VADQTPQVRGSGNDQVLTPIESCGIAMVSMGLLIDAHQPVIWRGPMLNGIIRQFLYQVE
                     WGERDVLVVDLPPGTGDAQLSLAQAVPMVGVIIVTTPQMVSLQDARRGLAMFQQLGVPV
                     LGVVENMTAFIPPDAPEKRYELFGSGGGQCLADESGVPLLAQLPMELAVVQGGDGGRPV
                     TVSAPESATASAFAALAGRLPVAXALMTLSGFWDRRRGGLLFKRDGRRRRWFAGVDKIL
                     WWIPLAMIFVAGFLIASTQRQAGYADWYQHWVTAAVGLVIALLLAKVPVERISRWTWPI
                     YGAMVASLIAVRLIGVSALGAXELDNIAGFNVQPSEFAKIAAILLLAQVLSRHPVERPV
                     DLVRPVATISVPWLLVLIQPDLGTSLVFGAVLLVMMFWSGMPGAWVVLLISPVVTSVLA
                     GVVPWLLVLWIPAMAVVAARSLPWKRLAPMAVVAIQGLFAVGTPWLWNNFLQPHQRDRL
                     TLFLDPNKDPLGGGYHLLQSTVGIGSGGWFGTGLLQGHLTLLRFIPEQHTDFIFSALGE
                     ETGFLGSALVVLGFVAWIWRLLKIAGQARTDVESLVVIGVGAMVMFQVVVNINMTIGLG
                     PITGIPLPWLSYGRSAMLVNFIGLGLCASVARGIKQPAXTPLMGVLGCSFEALRRQLAQ
                     XDANRRCDEDSVRRQWWAALATLQEDFLLPLGAQPGVWLASPLPALYEPSLLQQFQGWV
                     WAPSELKDLLQSNAPLLPAAAASPSVSGGFQRLALEEADGTDPLLVLITPKLQMAMALV
                     GPAQERQLVVRFDPPTLSAALSLFDERLQQSDPQQGQALRQSIQALGGLHNDEQLAQLF
                     WPRLAERLAAMAPSLTLQPLVHRSSGSDSSSSPSSELALLEALTHEVRTPLATIRTLIR
                     SLLRRGDLTELVRKRLNQIDGECSEQIDRFGLIFLAAELQRQPVLDEPAQALARTDLAQ
                     LLGQLEAGWQQQLERRGLNLELLLTPELPFVLSDPARLETVLAXLMDRFSRGLPAGAVV
                     QLSLQPAGARLKLRLSAAALPTGEGEQDLQERVGPVLSWNPGTGSLQLSRQATQRLFHS
                     LGGRLAERSGNDLTVFFPVA"
                     /gene="GS822_0p8|contig-4000383_20669_24403_-"
                     /blast_species="Synechococcus sp. WH 5701"
                     /locus_tag="GS822_0p8|contig-4000383_20669_24403_-"
                     /description="hypothetical protein WH5701_05805 "
     gene            19541..19963
                     /translation="TLSGQLPKYIGSTGGLLNAAETEEKYAITWTSAKEQVFELPTGGA
                     AHMNEGENLMYFARKEQCLALGTQLRTKFKPRIEDYKIYRIFPGGDTEFLHPKDGVFPE
                     KVNEGRQMVGHNARRIGQNGNPASIKFTGKNTFDS"
                     /gene="psaD"
                     /blast_species="Cyanobium sp. PCC 7001"
                     /locus_tag="GS822_0p8|contig-4000383_20125_20547_-"
                     /description="photosystem I reaction center subunit II "
     CDS             19541..19963
                     /translation="TLSGQLPKYIGSTGGLLNAAETEEKYAITWTSAKEQVFELPTGGA
                     AHMNEGENLMYFARKEQCLALGTQLRTKFKPRIEDYKIYRIFPGGDTEFLHPKDGVFPE
                     KVNEGRQMVGHNARRIGQNGNPASIKFTGKNTFDS"
                     /gene="GS822_0p8|contig-4000383_20125_20547_-"
                     /blast_species="Cyanobium sp. PCC 7001"
                     /locus_tag="GS822_0p8|contig-4000383_20125_20547_-"
                     /description="photosystem I reaction center subunit II "
     gene            20062..25753
                     /translation="PSPDRATVLAQAKAGSNYIPIGXTWPADLETPLTTWLKVGAGSDH
                     GVLLESVEGGERIGRWSFVVSDPLWTLSVRGESAEQRWRDGRSSALSGNPFDLLRDTLA
                     AYDAPAVPGLPPLGQLFGFWGYELIRWIEPSVPIHPTDPEGPPDGCWMLADSLLAFDQV
                     KRQLTAVAYVNLHDEPDATAAYDAAVARLDALEQRMHQPLPSGVTPLDWRDADAVDLPT
                     SSNRSRDEFEAAVLTAKEHIAAGDVFQLVISQRLETPVEREPFELYRSLRMVNPSPYMA
                     FFNFGGWYLIGSSPEVMVKAEPMADGSGRVKASLRPIAGTRPRGRSEAEDLALEKDLLA
                     DPKERAEHVMLVDLAXNDLGRVCVPGSVSVSELMVIERYSHVMHIVSEVEGLLDPERDV
                     WDLLMASFPAGTVSGAPKIRAMQLIHALEPDARGPYSGVYGAMDLSGALNTAITIRTMV
                     VLPDGDGRWRVQVQAGAGLVADSVPASEFQETLNKARGMLKALACLXMSSPLLLKGFEV
                     ELYTGRPDGTVVGCSAEVAAALEGFVTEPDCRNLEYITPPAASYATQLALLLEPRRRLR
                     PWLAQRGLTLLPGSTLSTGDSQRFERSDPKNPYHAYIEATYGTRVVTASVHINLGLTDP
                     DQLFAACRLVRCEAALLLALSACSPFVDGQVTGAHSQRWLQFPLTPEQVPLXLNHGHYI
                     DWVEQQLQLGTMQNVRHLWTSVRPNGERRPYDLNRLEIRICDLVADPQLLLSLTAFVEL
                     RIHQLLRDPAACDPLQASDLDPQALAALADANDQAAARSSLDAELRHWRDGAPITARAW
                     IVAELAGLQSLARELGLAELLLPLQQVLSQGNQAMQWLEAHAQGVSVAELIASAAADLE
                     QLETRLGAQSTINEAGTLXMIMQRTPAETASMGPTLAATEASAPAAEPRVTRLLGDRLE
                     LVEDLWQTVLRSECPAPQAERLLRMKALSNRIDGGAPDQASEAATEEIVQLIRDMDLAE
                     AIAAARSFSLYFQLVNILEQHIEEDSYLASLRPTTLXELSDPFVPPLASQSSPATFREL
                     FTRLRGLGVPPAQIEQLLQELDIRLVFTAHPTEIVRHTVRHKQRRVASLIQQLQKSQLL
                     HPEERDNLRQQLEEEIRLWWRTDELHQFKPSVLDEVDYALHYFQQVLFEAMPQLRQRIR
                     TALGANYPDVLPPSDAFCTFGSWVGSDRDGNPSVTPDITWRTASFQRQLMLDRYLAAVE
                     DLRDQLSISMQWSQVSAPLLESLEMDRLRFPEVYEERAARYRLEPYRLKISYVIERLRL
                     TLARNQQQAAAGWAAPHEPRPAQPDFGNQGAMPAPPAPELHYGTVDEFRTDLELINESL
                     QGSGLSCEPLXNLIAQVHTFAFCLASLDIRQESTRHSDALDELTRYLQMPTPYGEMDEE
                     QRISWLMSELQTRRPLIPAAVKWSPLTAETFDVLRVVKRLQQEFGSRICRTYVISMSHT
                     VSDLLEVLLLAKEAGLVDPTAQRSDLLVIPLFETVEDLKAAPGVMERLFSEDFYRQLIA
                     SSSPNGRPLQELMLGYSDSNKDSGFLSSNWEIHQAQIALQQLARRHDVCLRLFHGRGGS
                     VGRGGGPAYQAILAQPSGTLNGRIKITEQGEVLASKYSLPELALYNLETVTTAVIQNSL
                     VTSHVDDTPDWNELMVRLAARSRSHYRSLVHDNPDLVGFFQQCTPIEEXSKLQISSRPA
                     RRKSGAKDLSSLRAIPWVFGWTQSRFLLPSWFGVGTALQEELSGDPGQMELFQQLYQRW
                     PFFRMLISKVEMTLSKVDLDLAHHYVQSLGRPESREAFEEIFAVIAREFVLTRDLVLAI
                     TGHERLLDGDPALQLSVELRNRTIIPLGFLQVALLRRLRDQNRQPPMSEEAARDDGRTY
                     SRSELLRGALLTINGIAAGMRNTG"
                     /gene="PEP carboxylase"
                     /blast_species="Synechococcus sp. WH 5701"
                     /locus_tag="GS822_0p8|contig-4000383_14335_20026_-"
                     /description="phosphoenolpyruvate carboxylase "
     CDS             20062..25753
                     /translation="PSPDRATVLAQAKAGSNYIPIGXTWPADLETPLTTWLKVGAGSDH
                     GVLLESVEGGERIGRWSFVVSDPLWTLSVRGESAEQRWRDGRSSALSGNPFDLLRDTLA
                     AYDAPAVPGLPPLGQLFGFWGYELIRWIEPSVPIHPTDPEGPPDGCWMLADSLLAFDQV
                     KRQLTAVAYVNLHDEPDATAAYDAAVARLDALEQRMHQPLPSGVTPLDWRDADAVDLPT
                     SSNRSRDEFEAAVLTAKEHIAAGDVFQLVISQRLETPVEREPFELYRSLRMVNPSPYMA
                     FFNFGGWYLIGSSPEVMVKAEPMADGSGRVKASLRPIAGTRPRGRSEAEDLALEKDLLA
                     DPKERAEHVMLVDLAXNDLGRVCVPGSVSVSELMVIERYSHVMHIVSEVEGLLDPERDV
                     WDLLMASFPAGTVSGAPKIRAMQLIHALEPDARGPYSGVYGAMDLSGALNTAITIRTMV
                     VLPDGDGRWRVQVQAGAGLVADSVPASEFQETLNKARGMLKALACLXMSSPLLLKGFEV
                     ELYTGRPDGTVVGCSAEVAAALEGFVTEPDCRNLEYITPPAASYATQLALLLEPRRRLR
                     PWLAQRGLTLLPGSTLSTGDSQRFERSDPKNPYHAYIEATYGTRVVTASVHINLGLTDP
                     DQLFAACRLVRCEAALLLALSACSPFVDGQVTGAHSQRWLQFPLTPEQVPLXLNHGHYI
                     DWVEQQLQLGTMQNVRHLWTSVRPNGERRPYDLNRLEIRICDLVADPQLLLSLTAFVEL
                     RIHQLLRDPAACDPLQASDLDPQALAALADANDQAAARSSLDAELRHWRDGAPITARAW
                     IVAELAGLQSLARELGLAELLLPLQQVLSQGNQAMQWLEAHAQGVSVAELIASAAADLE
                     QLETRLGAQSTINEAGTLXMIMQRTPAETASMGPTLAATEASAPAAEPRVTRLLGDRLE
                     LVEDLWQTVLRSECPAPQAERLLRMKALSNRIDGGAPDQASEAATEEIVQLIRDMDLAE
                     AIAAARSFSLYFQLVNILEQHIEEDSYLASLRPTTLXELSDPFVPPLASQSSPATFREL
                     FTRLRGLGVPPAQIEQLLQELDIRLVFTAHPTEIVRHTVRHKQRRVASLIQQLQKSQLL
                     HPEERDNLRQQLEEEIRLWWRTDELHQFKPSVLDEVDYALHYFQQVLFEAMPQLRQRIR
                     TALGANYPDVLPPSDAFCTFGSWVGSDRDGNPSVTPDITWRTASFQRQLMLDRYLAAVE
                     DLRDQLSISMQWSQVSAPLLESLEMDRLRFPEVYEERAARYRLEPYRLKISYVIERLRL
                     TLARNQQQAAAGWAAPHEPRPAQPDFGNQGAMPAPPAPELHYGTVDEFRTDLELINESL
                     QGSGLSCEPLXNLIAQVHTFAFCLASLDIRQESTRHSDALDELTRYLQMPTPYGEMDEE
                     QRISWLMSELQTRRPLIPAAVKWSPLTAETFDVLRVVKRLQQEFGSRICRTYVISMSHT
                     VSDLLEVLLLAKEAGLVDPTAQRSDLLVIPLFETVEDLKAAPGVMERLFSEDFYRQLIA
                     SSSPNGRPLQELMLGYSDSNKDSGFLSSNWEIHQAQIALQQLARRHDVCLRLFHGRGGS
                     VGRGGGPAYQAILAQPSGTLNGRIKITEQGEVLASKYSLPELALYNLETVTTAVIQNSL
                     VTSHVDDTPDWNELMVRLAARSRSHYRSLVHDNPDLVGFFQQCTPIEEXSKLQISSRPA
                     RRKSGAKDLSSLRAIPWVFGWTQSRFLLPSWFGVGTALQEELSGDPGQMELFQQLYQRW
                     PFFRMLISKVEMTLSKVDLDLAHHYVQSLGRPESREAFEEIFAVIAREFVLTRDLVLAI
                     TGHERLLDGDPALQLSVELRNRTIIPLGFLQVALLRRLRDQNRQPPMSEEAARDDGRTY
                     SRSELLRGALLTINGIAAGMRNTG"
                     /gene="GS822_0p8|contig-4000383_14335_20026_-"
                     /blast_species="Synechococcus sp. WH 5701"
                     /locus_tag="GS822_0p8|contig-4000383_14335_20026_-"
                     /description="phosphoenolpyruvate carboxylase "
     gene            25766..26232
                     /translation="LDSLLIPFRSQPQPPALPLGYSLDGQQSPSGAELNRLLVQCGDPQ
                     RLEERLEQTLSRSAWQFSVRNATGVLVGFVRATSDLALNANLWDLSADPQDPEQAQVLR
                     VIVHAAMARXTAELPGCSISVAAPSVALEALKQNGFVVDPGGIRAMGLRL"
                     /gene="hyp"
                     /blast_species="Synechococcus sp. WH 5701"
                     /locus_tag="GS822_0p8|contig-4000383_13856_14322_-"
                     /description="hypothetical protein WH5701_05775 "
     CDS             25766..26232
                     /translation="LDSLLIPFRSQPQPPALPLGYSLDGQQSPSGAELNRLLVQCGDPQ
                     RLEERLEQTLSRSAWQFSVRNATGVLVGFVRATSDLALNANLWDLSADPQDPEQAQVLR
                     VIVHAAMARXTAELPGCSISVAAPSVALEALKQNGFVVDPGGIRAMGLRL"
                     /gene="GS822_0p8|contig-4000383_13856_14322_-"
                     /blast_species="Synechococcus sp. WH 5701"
                     /locus_tag="GS822_0p8|contig-4000383_13856_14322_-"
                     /description="hypothetical protein WH5701_05775 "
     gene            26395..27572
                     /translation="GRVQAADHRHRLTLLVRRPQRPIRLHRLELRQFRNYGALSLTLEA
                     PRLLVIGRNGEGKSNLLEAVELLGSLRSHRCSSDRDLIQQGERQGLIAADCDGGDRLEL
                     ELRRQGGRQARRNGKVLERQHELIGPLRCVGFSALDLELVRGEPALRRQWLDRVVLQLE
                     PVYAELLSRYGRLLRQRSQLLRRGFPQSQLEGLLDAFDQQMALIGTRLHRRRLRALRRL
                     EPLAQAWQHRLSDGRXTLGLRYCPGSQLEGEEAEAPWRDALAEQLLLQRPQELRLGQCS
                     VGPHRDEVAMELGGQPARRYGSAGQQRTLVLALKMAELELVHQLWGEPPLLLLDDVLAE
                     LDPGRQELLLEAVGQGHQCLVSATHLGAFNGGWHQGSQVVTVEAGMVLPGQ"
                     /gene="recF"
                     /blast_species="Cyanobium gracile PCC 6307"
                     /locus_tag="GS822_0p8|contig-4000383_12516_13693_-"
                     /description="recF protein "
     CDS             26395..27572
                     /translation="GRVQAADHRHRLTLLVRRPQRPIRLHRLELRQFRNYGALSLTLEA
                     PRLLVIGRNGEGKSNLLEAVELLGSLRSHRCSSDRDLIQQGERQGLIAADCDGGDRLEL
                     ELRRQGGRQARRNGKVLERQHELIGPLRCVGFSALDLELVRGEPALRRQWLDRVVLQLE
                     PVYAELLSRYGRLLRQRSQLLRRGFPQSQLEGLLDAFDQQMALIGTRLHRRRLRALRRL
                     EPLAQAWQHRLSDGRXTLGLRYCPGSQLEGEEAEAPWRDALAEQLLLQRPQELRLGQCS
                     VGPHRDEVAMELGGQPARRYGSAGQQRTLVLALKMAELELVHQLWGEPPLLLLDDVLAE
                     LDPGRQELLLEAVGQGHQCLVSATHLGAFNGGWHQGSQVVTVEAGMVLPGQ"
                     /gene="GS822_0p8|contig-4000383_12516_13693_-"
                     /blast_species="Cyanobium gracile PCC 6307"
                     /locus_tag="GS822_0p8|contig-4000383_12516_13693_-"
                     /description="recF protein "
     gene            27689..28075
                     /translation="VGKHCILELYNCDADKLDDEAFIRNALTTAAKRAGATLLNLITHH
                     FQPQGVTGLALLAESHISIHTWPESGYAAVDVFTCGDHTMPERACIVLSEELNAGNYKL
                     KSFRRETPEAVAAAEREPDLIAA"
                     /gene="S-adenosylmethionine decarboxylase"
                     /blast_species="Cyanobium gracile PCC 6307"
                     /locus_tag="GS822_0p8|contig-4000383_12013_12399_-"
                     /description="S-adenosylmethionine decarboxylase"
     CDS             27689..28075
                     /translation="VGKHCILELYNCDADKLDDEAFIRNALTTAAKRAGATLLNLITHH
                     FQPQGVTGLALLAESHISIHTWPESGYAAVDVFTCGDHTMPERACIVLSEELNAGNYKL
                     KSFRRETPEAVAAAEREPDLIAA"
                     /gene="GS822_0p8|contig-4000383_12013_12399_-"
                     /blast_species="Cyanobium gracile PCC 6307"
                     /locus_tag="GS822_0p8|contig-4000383_12013_12399_-"
                     /description="S-adenosylmethionine decarboxylase "
     gene            complement(28445..29259)
                     /translation="VEALGALRQRIASLPAAIVAYSGGVDSALVAAIAAEQLGDRALAV
                     TGIXTALAPHLRSEAQQQASWMGIQQQELPTAELNDPAYSSNPDNRCYACKRELHSVIA
                     ELVGQLDEQWRGASVLDGVNRDDLGDHRPGIEAARERGVSSPLAELQIDKAGVRALSRA
                     LGFPWWDKPAQPCLASRFPYGEGINAERLQRVGAAEAWLRQRGFQELRVRSQGETARIE
                     VPPSALQRLVEEPTRTAVVETLLGLGFSAVSLDLEGLVSGKLNRALKR"
                     /gene="PP family ATPase"
                     /blast_species="Synechococcus sp. RCC307"
                     /locus_tag="GS822_0p8|contig-4000383_10829_11643_+"
                     /description="PP family ATPase"
     CDS             complement(28445..29259)
                     /translation="VEALGALRQRIASLPAAIVAYSGGVDSALVAAIAAEQLGDRALAV
                     TGIXTALAPHLRSEAQQQASWMGIQQQELPTAELNDPAYSSNPDNRCYACKRELHSVIA
                     ELVGQLDEQWRGASVLDGVNRDDLGDHRPGIEAARERGVSSPLAELQIDKAGVRALSRA
                     LGFPWWDKPAQPCLASRFPYGEGINAERLQRVGAAEAWLRQRGFQELRVRSQGETARIE
                     VPPSALQRLVEEPTRTAVVETLLGLGFSAVSLDLEGLVSGKLNRALKR"
                     /gene="GS822_0p8|contig-4000383_10829_11643_+"
                     /blast_species="Synechococcus sp. RCC307"
                     /locus_tag="GS822_0p8|contig-4000383_10829_11643_+"
                     /description="PP family ATPase "
     gene            29340..30538
                     /translation="APQATSASTSRSTGRGIGIRTAADGSERSRGQVHVYDGEGKGKSQ
                     AALGVVLRTIGLGICEQKQTRVLLLRFLKGPGRSYDEDAAIEALQQGFPHLIDQVRTGR
                     GEFFGADEVTRVDVQEAQRGWTIAKGAIASELYSVVVLDELNPVLDLGLLDAEEVVRTL
                     SAKPAGMEVIVTGRGAPRSLVQIADLHSEMRAHRRPDTPAFEEQTGEPVLAGLEGVEVY
                     TGEGKGKSTSALGKALQAIGRGISQDKSHRVLIXQWLKGGNGYTEDAAIAALRESYPHL
                     VDHLRSGRDAIVWRGQQQPIDYVEAERAWEIARAAISSGLYKTVILDEINPTVDLELIP
                     VEPIVQTLLRKPAETEVILTGRCKHPPAYFDLASVHSEMVCHKHYAERGVDLKRGVDY"
                     /gene="adenosyltransferase"
                     /blast_species="Synechococcus sp. WH 5701"
                     /locus_tag="GS822_0p8|contig-4000383_9550_10748_-"
                     /description="cob(I)yrinic acid a,c-diamide
                     adenosyltransferase"
     CDS             29340..30538
                     /translation="APQATSASTSRSTGRGIGIRTAADGSERSRGQVHVYDGEGKGKSQ
                     AALGVVLRTIGLGICEQKQTRVLLLRFLKGPGRSYDEDAAIEALQQGFPHLIDQVRTGR
                     GEFFGADEVTRVDVQEAQRGWTIAKGAIASELYSVVVLDELNPVLDLGLLDAEEVVRTL
                     SAKPAGMEVIVTGRGAPRSLVQIADLHSEMRAHRRPDTPAFEEQTGEPVLAGLEGVEVY
                     TGEGKGKSTSALGKALQAIGRGISQDKSHRVLIXQWLKGGNGYTEDAAIAALRESYPHL
                     VDHLRSGRDAIVWRGQQQPIDYVEAERAWEIARAAISSGLYKTVILDEINPTVDLELIP
                     VEPIVQTLLRKPAETEVILTGRCKHPPAYFDLASVHSEMVCHKHYAERGVDLKRGVDY"
                     /gene="GS822_0p8|contig-4000383_9550_10748_-"
                     /blast_species="Synechococcus sp. WH 5701"
                     /locus_tag="GS822_0p8|contig-4000383_9550_10748_-"
                     /description="cob(I)yrinic acid a,c-diamide
                     adenosyltransferase "
     gene            complement(30589..32213)
                     /translation="VLERTLNAALPEEGCALLLGKTKGKSLELXSGLALLNRWEPARER
                     DHRFLLDPREQLLAQRWARERGLQVIGSAHSHPTSAAIPSQTDRELCFGPTLMVIASGL
                     GNERWRAWWLSGDGDACEPRELPLRQGLAEGTSVWESRELESDRHSMLPLDTTGIELSP
                     DEVARFARHLILPEVGMEGQKRLKASSVLCVGTGGLGSPLLLYLAAAGVGRIGIVDFDV
                     VDHSNLQRQVIHGTSWVGKPKIESAKARILEINPHCQVDLYETALSSENALDIVRPYDI
                     VCDGTDNFPTRYLVNDACVLLGKPNVYGSIFRFEGQATVFNLDAESPNYRDLFPEPPPP
                     GMVPSCAEGGVVGVLPGIIGVIQATEAVXIITGIGTTLSGRLLLFDALGMKFRELKLRP
                     NPERPVIDKLIDYQEFCGVGGTAPGQEEAGSVESISVSELKTLLDGDTSGMVLIDVRNP
                     PEAEIAVIPGAELIPLDHIENGTAVERIKQLADGKQLYVHCKLGGRSAKALIALKRHGV
                     EGINVAGGIDAWSQEVDSSVPRY"
                     /gene="molybdopterin biosynthesis protein"
                     /blast_species="Synechococcus sp. RCC307"
                     /locus_tag="GS822_0p8|contig-4000383_7875_9499_+"
                     /description="molybdopterin biosynthesis protein"
     CDS             complement(30589..32213)
                     /translation="VLERTLNAALPEEGCALLLGKTKGKSLELXSGLALLNRWEPARER
                     DHRFLLDPREQLLAQRWARERGLQVIGSAHSHPTSAAIPSQTDRELCFGPTLMVIASGL
                     GNERWRAWWLSGDGDACEPRELPLRQGLAEGTSVWESRELESDRHSMLPLDTTGIELSP
                     DEVARFARHLILPEVGMEGQKRLKASSVLCVGTGGLGSPLLLYLAAAGVGRIGIVDFDV
                     VDHSNLQRQVIHGTSWVGKPKIESAKARILEINPHCQVDLYETALSSENALDIVRPYDI
                     VCDGTDNFPTRYLVNDACVLLGKPNVYGSIFRFEGQATVFNLDAESPNYRDLFPEPPPP
                     GMVPSCAEGGVVGVLPGIIGVIQATEAVXIITGIGTTLSGRLLLFDALGMKFRELKLRP
                     NPERPVIDKLIDYQEFCGVGGTAPGQEEAGSVESISVSELKTLLDGDTSGMVLIDVRNP
                     PEAEIAVIPGAELIPLDHIENGTAVERIKQLADGKQLYVHCKLGGRSAKALIALKRHGV
                     EGINVAGGIDAWSQEVDSSVPRY"
                     /gene="GS822_0p8|contig-4000383_7875_9499_+"
                     /blast_species="Synechococcus sp. RCC307"
                     /locus_tag="GS822_0p8|contig-4000383_7875_9499_+"
                     /description="molybdopterin biosynthesis protein "
     gene            32220..32288
                     /translation="TINAQLVWRLGSHPDTLCRGF"
                     /gene="GS822_0p8|contig-4000383_7800_7868_-"
                     /blast_species="Unknown"
                     /locus_tag="GS822_0p8|contig-4000383_7800_7868_-"
                     /description="NA"
     CDS             32220..32288
                     /translation="TINAQLVWRLGSHPDTLCRGF"
                     /gene="GS822_0p8|contig-4000383_7800_7868_-"
                     /blast_species="Unknown"
                     /locus_tag="GS822_0p8|contig-4000383_7800_7868_-"
                     /description="NA"
     gene            32304..32669
                     /translation="TDDSNDLKESATPAAEEAGANFTERYTEVLSKVNETLDQVDWSQM
                     GRIGKGVGVLVIVIVAQVLIKGVLDTINLLPVVPGLLELLGLVVVGQWSWKNLTTSDKR
                     TAVINKVQGLRKEYLG"
                     /gene="hyp"
                     /blast_species="Synechococcus sp. WH 5701"
                     /locus_tag="GS822_0p8|contig-4000383_7419_7784_-"
                     /description="hypothetical protein WH5701_05735 "
     CDS             32304..32669
                     /translation="TDDSNDLKESATPAAEEAGANFTERYTEVLSKVNETLDQVDWSQM
                     GRIGKGVGVLVIVIVAQVLIKGVLDTINLLPVVPGLLELLGLVVVGQWSWKNLTTSDKR
                     TAVINKVQGLRKEYLG"
                     /gene="GS822_0p8|contig-4000383_7419_7784_-"
                     /blast_species="Synechococcus sp. WH 5701"
                     /locus_tag="GS822_0p8|contig-4000383_7419_7784_-"
                     /description="hypothetical protein WH5701_05735 "
     gene            complement(32679..33614)
                     /translation="LERPSLHRVVAIPQAFSDWIEATSGARLLKRSPVGGGCIHNAWRL
                     TLADGQELFAKTNRAELLPVLEAEAQGLEALARAIEQGQSSLRVPRPCGLGLAGGEAVL
                     LLNWLDLGTPTDPAQAWEALGAGLAQLHRGSLIGHDGRFGWERDNFIGSGPQANRWGET
                     WGAFFADSASGPSSAGRPTQDTRFLEXEALLERVPLWLAKHPVEPALVHGDLWSGNAAL
                     LQGGGGAIFDPAVYRGDREVDLAMAQLFGGFPRSFFRGYEREWPLEAGHQRRVELYNLY
                     HLLNHVNLFGGGYWQQSAASITALLREWQ"
                     /gene="fructosamine-3-kinase"
                     /blast_species="Cyanobium gracile PCC 6307"
                     /locus_tag="GS822_0p8|contig-4000383_6474_7409_+"
                     /description="fructosamine-3-kinase"
     CDS             complement(32679..33614)
                     /translation="LERPSLHRVVAIPQAFSDWIEATSGARLLKRSPVGGGCIHNAWRL
                     TLADGQELFAKTNRAELLPVLEAEAQGLEALARAIEQGQSSLRVPRPCGLGLAGGEAVL
                     LLNWLDLGTPTDPAQAWEALGAGLAQLHRGSLIGHDGRFGWERDNFIGSGPQANRWGET
                     WGAFFADSASGPSSAGRPTQDTRFLEXEALLERVPLWLAKHPVEPALVHGDLWSGNAAL
                     LQGGGGAIFDPAVYRGDREVDLAMAQLFGGFPRSFFRGYEREWPLEAGHQRRVELYNLY
                     HLLNHVNLFGGGYWQQSAASITALLREWQ"
                     /gene="GS822_0p8|contig-4000383_6474_7409_+"
                     /blast_species="Cyanobium gracile PCC 6307"
                     /locus_tag="GS822_0p8|contig-4000383_6474_7409_+"
                     /description="fructosamine-3-kinase "
     gene            33621..35121
                     /translation="GKSCDVAVVGGGIAGLTAAALLAAEGLQVELLEAHSQTGGCAGTF
                     RRGPYVFDVGATQVAGFEPGGIHQRLMAHFGVPLPEATPLNPGCSVQLSATEEPVHLWR
                     DPERWRQERERQFPGSERFWALCALLHSSNWAFAARDPVLPPRTLWDLRQLLGALXAGT
                     LASGLFTTATVADLLVLSGCAGDARLRRFLDLQLRLYSQEPADQTAALYGATVLAMAQE
                     PLGLWHLHGSMQQLCQALEQVLEARGGSLRLRHRLSQMRPGGSGWQLSGEGPGQKPFAL
                     EAADVVCALPPQTLPALLGESLPAAYGRRIAGFPDPSGALVLYAAVDRDRLPKGLGLHA
                     QLDWQDPGSVFLSFSAEGDGRAPAGQATLIASVFTPAKPWFDLPEPEYQRKKQQAMAGI
                     QAALEAFFGLRLEDYRHAELATPRGFAGWTGRPFGFVGGLGQHPSRFGPFGLASRTPLA
                     GLWLCGDAIYPGEGTAGVSLSALMACRQLLQSKGXSLVLSS"
                     /gene="phytoene dehydrogenase"
                     /blast_species="Synechococcus sp. WH 5701"
                     /locus_tag="GS822_0p8|contig-4000383_4967_6467_-"
                     /description="phytoene dehydrogenase related enzyme"
     CDS             33621..35121
                     /translation="GKSCDVAVVGGGIAGLTAAALLAAEGLQVELLEAHSQTGGCAGTF
                     RRGPYVFDVGATQVAGFEPGGIHQRLMAHFGVPLPEATPLNPGCSVQLSATEEPVHLWR
                     DPERWRQERERQFPGSERFWALCALLHSSNWAFAARDPVLPPRTLWDLRQLLGALXAGT
                     LASGLFTTATVADLLVLSGCAGDARLRRFLDLQLRLYSQEPADQTAALYGATVLAMAQE
                     PLGLWHLHGSMQQLCQALEQVLEARGGSLRLRHRLSQMRPGGSGWQLSGEGPGQKPFAL
                     EAADVVCALPPQTLPALLGESLPAAYGRRIAGFPDPSGALVLYAAVDRDRLPKGLGLHA
                     QLDWQDPGSVFLSFSAEGDGRAPAGQATLIASVFTPAKPWFDLPEPEYQRKKQQAMAGI
                     QAALEAFFGLRLEDYRHAELATPRGFAGWTGRPFGFVGGLGQHPSRFGPFGLASRTPLA
                     GLWLCGDAIYPGEGTAGVSLSALMACRQLLQSKGXSLVLSS"
                     /gene="GS822_0p8|contig-4000383_4967_6467_-"
                     /blast_species="Synechococcus sp. WH 5701"
                     /locus_tag="GS822_0p8|contig-4000383_4967_6467_-"
                     /description="phytoene dehydrogenase related enzyme "
     gene            complement(35128..35936)
                     /translation="GLGLIGGSLGLDLQAQGLEVRALVHRRSTAERAQERGLAQRIDTD
                     PAVLQDCGLMILALPLDRLLEPDPSLVAALPADAVITDVGSVKQPIQERWASLHRRFVP
                     SHPMAGTAQAGVEAGLAGLFQGRPWVATPTAETDPEALTAVRGLAESIGAHWLECPAAA
                     HDQAVALISHMPVLVSAALLQSADQGGTAAPALVRALASSGFADTSRIGGGNPELGTLM
                     ARTNRAAVLSALEQYQRQLQQLQSLVEGEQWEALQQELVHCQALXT"
                     /gene="Prephenate dehydrogenase"
                     /blast_species="Cyanobium sp. PCC 7001"
                     /locus_tag="GS822_0p8|contig-4000383_4152_4960_+"
                     /description="Prephenate dehydrogenase"
     CDS             complement(35128..35936)
                     /translation="GLGLIGGSLGLDLQAQGLEVRALVHRRSTAERAQERGLAQRIDTD
                     PAVLQDCGLMILALPLDRLLEPDPSLVAALPADAVITDVGSVKQPIQERWASLHRRFVP
                     SHPMAGTAQAGVEAGLAGLFQGRPWVATPTAETDPEALTAVRGLAESIGAHWLECPAAA
                     HDQAVALISHMPVLVSAALLQSADQGGTAAPALVRALASSGFADTSRIGGGNPELGTLM
                     ARTNRAAVLSALEQYQRQLQQLQSLVEGEQWEALQQELVHCQALXT"
                     /gene="GS822_0p8|contig-4000383_4152_4960_+"
                     /blast_species="Cyanobium sp. PCC 7001"
                     /locus_tag="GS822_0p8|contig-4000383_4152_4960_+"
                     /description="Prephenate dehydrogenase "
     gene            36103..37144
                     /translation="VARSLRRSDQTLVRLAPGSDPSWLLGLLVPLALNNSPVALVVSPA
                     LRQRLLTVELPRLQAVGLNLPCWEGTTAPESAPLWLLQHDALVAAWRSGQLADRQLVVP
                     EGELLQPLLRQALEVVIETEHWEQLRRSLPAAAPSLLQLHERLSRRLLARPCGPHQRVP
                     ITPDDEAPLRQLLGVLSPLPEPWPQWLAVAGEDWTSWASVNPTLLQWTLHRQPLDPCTV
                     MPGLLSGRGLVVVGPWPQPAPSGLGIEPQVEVSLADPPLLDPLPLFAPQGQALPNAPHY
                     PSHLLDQCRRLVLGQAGLTVVVLDDEGLRLGLTSALAAEFGSRVGHELMLLGQWRPLLQ
                     LELVA"
                     /gene="hyp"
                     /blast_species="Synechococcus sp. WH 5701"
                     /locus_tag="GS822_0p8|contig-4000383_2944_3985_-"
                     /description="hypothetical protein WH5701_05715 "
     CDS             36103..37144
                     /translation="VARSLRRSDQTLVRLAPGSDPSWLLGLLVPLALNNSPVALVVSPA
                     LRQRLLTVELPRLQAVGLNLPCWEGTTAPESAPLWLLQHDALVAAWRSGQLADRQLVVP
                     EGELLQPLLRQALEVVIETEHWEQLRRSLPAAAPSLLQLHERLSRRLLARPCGPHQRVP
                     ITPDDEAPLRQLLGVLSPLPEPWPQWLAVAGEDWTSWASVNPTLLQWTLHRQPLDPCTV
                     MPGLLSGRGLVVVGPWPQPAPSGLGIEPQVEVSLADPPLLDPLPLFAPQGQALPNAPHY
                     PSHLLDQCRRLVLGQAGLTVVVLDDEGLRLGLTSALAAEFGSRVGHELMLLGQWRPLLQ
                     LELVA"
                     /gene="GS822_0p8|contig-4000383_2944_3985_-"
                     /blast_species="Synechococcus sp. WH 5701"
                     /locus_tag="GS822_0p8|contig-4000383_2944_3985_-"
                     /description="hypothetical protein WH5701_05715 "
     gene            37158..37448
                     /translation="PLPCQLIAATLPISSLEDPLTAARVAALRLQGRDWFRELLLPEAL
                     GRLQRSIAGLRRNGGRLAVLDGRLRRRGWGRQVLEALEPWVALHRLLPNP"
                     /gene="hyp"
                     /blast_species="Cyanobium gracile PCC 6307"
                     /locus_tag="GS822_0p8|contig-4000383_2640_2930_-"
                     /description="hypothetical protein Cyagr_1801 "
     CDS             37158..37448
                     /translation="PLPCQLIAATLPISSLEDPLTAARVAALRLQGRDWFRELLLPEAL
                     GRLQRSIAGLRRNGGRLAVLDGRLRRRGWGRQVLEALEPWVALHRLLPNP"
                     /gene="GS822_0p8|contig-4000383_2640_2930_-"
                     /blast_species="Cyanobium gracile PCC 6307"
                     /locus_tag="GS822_0p8|contig-4000383_2640_2930_-"
                     /description="hypothetical protein Cyagr_1801 "
     gene            37494..37736
                     /translation="GEAKRRSEQGLPPREKKSEKAKDTSPRLAPWLPLTQRQGEKFVSV
                     TTRGAWIGIGALVLFWLTVRFLGPALGWWTLADG"
                     /gene="hyp"
                     /blast_species="Synechococcus sp. WH 5701"
                     /locus_tag="GS822_0p8|contig-4000383_2352_2594_-"
                     /description="hypothetical protein WH5701_05710 "
     CDS             37494..37736
                     /translation="GEAKRRSEQGLPPREKKSEKAKDTSPRLAPWLPLTQRQGEKFVSV
                     TTRGAWIGIGALVLFWLTVRFLGPALGWWTLADG"
                     /gene="GS822_0p8|contig-4000383_2352_2594_-"
                     /blast_species="Synechococcus sp. WH 5701"
                     /locus_tag="GS822_0p8|contig-4000383_2352_2594_-"
                     /description="hypothetical protein WH5701_05710 "
     gene            37816..38100
                     /translation="FARLAEQYRSVVEDLVMSLRALAEGLQRQGIAATCYVCGDGQDGH
                     GASFVASLGDEHMVRFLVSDFGISWVESRNGHELVKLEGAEAIQELSA"
                     /gene="hyp"
                     /blast_species="Synechococcus sp. WH 5701"
                     /locus_tag="GS822_0p8|contig-4000383_1988_2272_-"
                     /description="hypothetical protein WH5701_05705 "
     CDS             37816..38100
                     /translation="FARLAEQYRSVVEDLVMSLRALAEGLQRQGIAATCYVCGDGQDGH
                     GASFVASLGDEHMVRFLVSDFGISWVESRNGHELVKLEGAEAIQELSA"
                     /gene="GS822_0p8|contig-4000383_1988_2272_-"
                     /blast_species="Synechococcus sp. WH 5701"
                     /locus_tag="GS822_0p8|contig-4000383_1988_2272_-"
                     /description="hypothetical protein WH5701_05705 "
     gene            complement(38222..39333)
                     /translation="MPADDKSTSAKSPERDKALGLVLNQIERNFGKGSIMRLGDASRMR
                     IETTPTGALTLDLALGGGYPKGRVVEVYGPESSGKTTLTLHAIAEVQRRGGVAAFVDAE
                     HALDPVYAAALGVDIENLLVSQPDTGEMALEIVDQLVRSAAVDIVVVDSVAALTPRSEI
                     EGEMGDLAVGSQARLMSQAMRKITGNIGKSGCTVIFLNQLRQKIGVTYGNPETTTGGNA
                     LKFYASVRLDIRRIQTLKRGTEEFGIRAKVKVAKNKVAPPFRIAEFDILFGRGISTVGC
                     LLDLAEEHGVVVRKGAWYSYEGDNIGQGRDNTITWLEQNSTEKEAIEVKVRQKLSETTD
                     SLKPVATAAAKLAAAGSASADKDQALPAAS"
                     /locus_tag="GS822_0p8|contig-4000383_755_1866_+"
                     /gene="recA"
                     /blast_species="Synechococcus sp. CB0205"
                     /description="recombinase A "
     CDS             complement(38222..39333)
                     /blast_species="Synechococcus sp. CB0205"
                     /locus_tag="GS822_0p8|contig-4000383_755_1866_+"
                     /gene="GS822_0p8|contig-4000383_755_1866_+"
                     /translation="MPADDKSTSAKSPERDKALGLVLNQIERNFGKGSIMRLGDASRMR
                     IETTPTGALTLDLALGGGYPKGRVVEVYGPESSGKTTLTLHAIAEVQRRGGVAAFVDAE
                     HALDPVYAAALGVDIENLLVSQPDTGEMALEIVDQLVRSAAVDIVVVDSVAALTPRSEI
                     EGEMGDLAVGSQARLMSQAMRKITGNIGKSGCTVIFLNQLRQKIGVTYGNPETTTGGNA
                     LKFYASVRLDIRRIQTLKRGTEEFGIRAKVKVAKNKVAPPFRIAEFDILFGRGISTVGC
                     LLDLAEEHGVVVRKGAWYSYEGDNIGQGRDNTITWLEQNSTEKEAIEVKVRQKLSETTD
                     SLKPVATAAAKLAAAGSASADKDQALPAAS"
                     /description="recombinase A "
     gene            complement(39485..40087)
                     /translation="LRPLIHKGWEMVLVALELSRSDLDVGHYVSAYEEHTQTALAHWGF
                     SAEQLQSALEDLRSEAIQQDPSGWRALHSPYPDIPERLRALESEGSPWLVLTTKGGNFA
                     RELLTGYGLHPQAVYGHEQGSKPEVLLGLREQGRPLWFVEDRRVTLETVRRTPGLEAVR
                     CFLVSWGYLGPRDHEQLPEGIQLLEPQRFAGPLASWP"
                     /gene="hyp"
                     /blast_species="Synechococcus sp. WH 5701"
                     /locus_tag="GS822_0p8|contig-4000383_1_603_+"
                     /description="hypothetical protein WH5701_05695 "
     CDS             complement(39485..40087)
                     /translation="LRPLIHKGWEMVLVALELSRSDLDVGHYVSAYEEHTQTALAHWGF
                     SAEQLQSALEDLRSEAIQQDPSGWRALHSPYPDIPERLRALESEGSPWLVLTTKGGNFA
                     RELLTGYGLHPQAVYGHEQGSKPEVLLGLREQGRPLWFVEDRRVTLETVRRTPGLEAVR
                     CFLVSWGYLGPRDHEQLPEGIQLLEPQRFAGPLASWP"
                     /gene="GS822_0p8|contig-4000383_1_603_+"
                     /blast_species="Synechococcus sp. WH 5701"
                     /locus_tag="GS822_0p8|contig-4000383_1_603_+"
                     /description="hypothetical protein WH5701_05695 "
ORIGIN
        1 agggcgtcat cggtgtaggg cttgagccac tccaccggac cgacgcggct ctggtaggca
       61 agcgtgaagg ggttggcgtg gccgagatcg gcggccagct tgtccatgat cagctgggcg
      121 cagccctcga tctccttttg ataggggtca ccggcttcct cgacgtagct cttggggacg
      181 ccgtgggcgg agaagaagac gtgggccgtg gccgggtctg ggcaggcctg gatttccttg
      241 ccgatcaact cggccatggc gccgatgtaa ccggggtcgt tgtagtagct gcgaatgcag
      301 cggatcggca gcttggagaa ggcggggtcg ccctggcgca ggcgctgcag ttcccggaag
      361 ctggagccgc tggtgctgat cgagaagtgg gggtagagag gtaggaccac cacctcatcg
      421 atcccatcgg ccttgatgtc ggccacggcc gactcggtaa aggggtgcca gtagcgcatc
      481 gccacgtagc tggtggcctc gatgccgcgt tgacgcaggg tgctttgcag ctcgcgggcc
      541 tgctgctcgg tgatgcgccg gaggggggag cccccaccga tggagcggta ggcggcttgg
      601 gacttgccag cgcgcaggct gctgatcagc caggccaggg gtttttgcag cgccggattg
      661 ggcagccgga tgatttccgg gtccgcgaag aggttgtaga ggaagggacc gacgtcctga
      721 atgcgctcag ggccgccgag gttcagcaac accacgccga ccttggccat gcccgagtcc
      781 actgacaaac gacggggccg accgtaaagg gcctgaaggg gggcaggcgg aaaaccccat
      841 ggagctcaag aacttgtcat gccgcgtcac cactgctcag ccgcacaggg gtggttaaac
      901 attatgaacg ccttcgcggg tgtgcacttg gctgtggcga caattcactc cgacgggatg
      961 cggtatgcct cccggcagac ccatccatag cgtctgcagt cccctccctc agacgaagcc
     1021 aaaaaggagt taactcatgt tcgacgcctt caccaaggtt gtcgcccagg ccgacgcccg
     1081 gggccaattc atcggcgccg gtgagcttga cgctctggcc gccatggttt ccgacagcaa
     1141 caagcgtctg gatgccgtca accgcatcac cagcaacgcc tccaccatcg tgtcggccgc
     1201 tgctcgccag ctgttcgctc agcagcccgc tctgattgct cctggcggca atgcctacac
     1261 ctcccgccgc atggctgctt gcctgcgcga catggagatc atccttcgct acgtcaccta
     1321 ctcgatcttc accggcgacg cttccgtgat ggaagaccgc tgcctgaacg gtctgcgtga
     1381 gacctacctg gccctcggca cccccggcgc ttccgtagcc gctggcgtga acctgatgaa
     1441 ggaagccgcc atctccatcg ctaatgacaa ggccggcatc acccaaggtg attgcaccgc
     1501 cctcatgagc gagatcggca cctacttcga ccgtgctgct gccgctgttg cctgatccgg
     1561 caccagttca cgtccacccc tctctttctc cgtcatgaag acgcctctca ccgaagccgt
     1621 tgccgctgct gattcccagg gccgtttcct gggtaacacc gaaatccaag gcgctttcgg
     1681 tcgtttcaac cgcgctaagg ctggcctcga ggccgccaag gctctgaccg ctaaggccga
     1741 caccctggtg aacggcgcag cccaggctgt gtactccaag ttcccctaca ccacccaaat
     1801 gcagggtccc gcctacgccg ctacggcaga aggcaaggcc aagtgctccc gcgacatcgg
     1861 ttactacctg cgcatggtga cctactgcct cgtggcaggt ggcaccggcc ccatggatga
     1921 ctacctgatc gctggtctcg acgagatcaa ccgcaccttc gaactgtccc cctcctggta
     1981 cgtcgaagct ctgaactaca tcaaggccaa ccacggtctg agcggtgagg ctgcaaccga
     2041 agccaacaac tacttcgact acgccatcaa cgccctgatc tgatcagcgc gcgattggcc
     2101 ctcaagaccc cccaatcggg gggtctttct ttttgtcttg cgtttccgag cgggttatgt
     2161 cggctccctc ctccccaacc tttgagatgg ctgatcccat cgatgaagcg gaggctttgc
     2221 ggcggttgag ggcgaccgat gacccctctg ctcagtacta cgccgcctgg tggttaggtc
     2281 gccaccgcag tcagcatcca gatacgctcc cgttgttgct ggctgccatg cgtcagcggc
     2341 gggcacgcgc gctcggtgat ggcgtggagg agaacgccgt cgcccgcaac gccacccgtg
     2401 ccgtcggcaa gttgggcccg tccgcgagcg aggcgattcc agttctcctc gaattgctgg
     2461 atgatcctga ttacggcttg agggaagctg ccgcccgctc cctgggtgaa ctgagagcca
     2521 aggtggcgct gccggccctg gttgctcgat tgagatcggg cccgaacgtg gcaggggccc
     2581 gggcctcgaa ttcagccaat ttgctcgagc cctgtgaggc tctcctggaa gccatcggtg
     2641 atctgggttc ttcagatgat gaggtcattg aagttctgga gtccttcttg gcccatgagc
     2701 gtcctgtcgt tcaaagttcg gcgtgccggt cactgctcca actcacccaa gagccccgct
     2761 ggggtgagcg actgaagact ctgttattgc acccccagtt gcaggtcagg cgcgctgcat
     2821 tgatggacct aggagcgacg ggttggcgtc ccgcgaccca ggcgatcgct gccaccctgg
     2881 ctgaaaacag cctcaaactc atcgccttaa agggcttggt tgagtctgcg ccaagtgacg
     2941 gtctcgatga ggagattttc gacgtgatgg atgggttgct ctgatggtgc ctgacgtcat
     3001 ggactcccaa acgtccgttg aacaacggat tgccaacgtt caatcggctg attccgcgga
     3061 tgctctctta agtgccgttg agcacttggc tgaagcgaag cacccctcgg ccacagcctg
     3121 tttgttggaa attctcggtt tcaacaatcc aggtgcggca gtggcggcgg ttgatggtct
     3181 gattgccatt ggagaatcgg ctgtggagcc gattcttgct tcgctgggta ccaacaacta
     3241 cggcgcgcgg gcatggtcgg ttcgtgccct cgccgggatt gctgaccctc gtggccttga
     3301 ggtgctcgag cgggccttgg cgacggatat tggaccttct gttcggcgcg ctgcggcgtc
     3361 gggcctcggg cgccttgatc tgagatccct gcctgacgat caggcctcgg gcctggcgga
     3421 gaggtgcctg caggcattgc ttgaggcctg tggggacggg gagtggatcg ttcgctatgc
     3481 cgtcgtcgtc ggtttagaag ggctggcgct ccatcaagtt gaacgggttt caggcctcaa
     3541 ctttgaggcc ctgaggcagg ccttggttgg cctcgcctca ggatcggacc cgctcacgcc
     3601 cgtcgtggtt caaaggcgtt cggccttggc tctgcatcgc attgatcact ctggaggtct
     3661 ccatggctga acaacgattg ctctttgtct gtctcggcaa catctgccgc tcgcctgccg
     3721 ccgagggggt ctttttgcac ctgatcgccc aagcgggtct ggaggaccgc ttcgtggtcg
     3781 acagtgccgg caccggcggc tggcacgtcg gtcacccagc ggaccggcgg atgcgcgccg
     3841 ccgccgagcg ccgcggcatt cacctcccca gccgcgcccg ccagatcgag ttggccgact
     3901 tcagcagttt tgatcgcatc ctgacgatgg atgacgacaa cctgcaggcc gttcgcgccc
     3961 tcgcggcgga gctgggctcc cgccccggtt tggccctggt ggaaccgatg accagccatt
     4021 gccgccgctt tggcgatcag gaagtccctg atccctatta cggcggtgag cagggctttg
     4081 agcacgtcct cgatctgctc gaggacgcct gttcaggctt gctggagacc ctgacgcggg
     4141 actagttggg gttcggccag gcgtcgtggg gaacgcgctc gcggaacaga tccacgagcc
     4201 gctgaatcac cgcgtcgatg gccaggccat cggtgatcag ctcaagggca tcctccgctt
     4261 gggtgagggg ggccacggcc cgggtggagt ccaggtgatc gcgctcggca atctgcgctt
     4321 ccagatccgc ccgttccggc acctcaaaac cacgctcttc cagatcgagg gcccggcgcc
     4381 gagcccgctc gctcacggtg gcggtcagaa agaccttgag ttcggcatct gggaacacgg
     4441 ccgtgccgat gtcgcggcct tccgccacca ggccgccgcg cgcgcccatc gcctgttgct
     4501 gctgggtcag ggcctcgcgc acgcagccgt gggctgcaac gacagagacc tgagccgtca
     4561 cctccgggga gcggatcgca tcggtgacat ccacgccatt gacgctcacc cgttgaccac
     4621 tggatgtgct gctgagctgc agatcgagat cggccaggag aggagcgacc tcctcagcct
     4681 tgctggggtc gacagcgcgg tcccgcacca accaggtcac ggcgcgatac atcgccccgg
     4741 tgtccagata gatcagcccc agccgttcgg caaaggctcg ggtcacggtg cttttgccgg
     4801 cgccggcagg gccatcgatg gcaacgattg gggctcggct catgagaaag acgtggtcaa
     4861 tcagtcggct ggggccgcag tgggcagctg ccgccagaag ggtcagtccc cccagacggg
     4921 gttgggcctg gaggctctgg ggcttcagcg cctccacata gtccaccacc atgccggcct
     4981 cctccagggc ccgttggacc tccgcttgca ctggcgcgag ctcgagctcc ggctgtccga
     5041 ggcagcgctg ggcggctctc tgcagcgcct ggggcagggc ggaggcgcgc tggcgctcgt
     5101 cgctggagag gtagcgattg cgggagctca tggccaagcc atcggcctcg cgcaaggtgg
     5161 gacaacccca gacctgaacc ggcaagccca aatcctggac gacgctcttg aggatctgca
     5221 gttgctgcca gtccttctcg cccagcagca gaacctgggg gcggatcagg gccagcaggc
     5281 gcacgacgac cgtggccacc ccatcgaaat gtccggctcg gtgtcggccg cagagttccg
     5341 cttgcagcga aggccgcggt tgtacgcggg tgagttcaca ctccccctcg ggatagacct
     5401 cttccacgct tggtgcgaaa agggcgtcgg atccggcttg ctgggcgatc tgcagatcag
     5461 cgtctaggca gcgcgggtag cgggcgaagt cctcgttggg gccgaactgc agcgggttca
     5521 cgaacacgct ggtcagcacc agtgggttgc aatccactgg ggttggctgc ctggcccggc
     5581 ggatcaggct ggcgtggccc ccatgcaagg cccccatcgt ggggacgcag cacagcgcgc
     5641 gatcaccgca ggcctggcgc caggcctcga gttcggcgcg ggttcgcagc agctgcacag
     5701 cgaagggttg aatccctact gagcttgcag cacctcaagc ttcacctggg cgataccgct
     5761 ggagatcaga cccagctgac tggcggcacc gtgggcgaga tcgatgaccc ggcggccatg
     5821 gaaggggcct cggtcgttga tgcgcacgat ggcgctgcgg ccgttccaga ggttggtcac
     5881 gcggaccttg gtgccgaagg gcagggtccg gtgcgccgcg gtcaaggtgc cggggcggaa
     5941 gagttcgccg ttggcggtgc gattgccgta gaaaccgggg ccgtaccaac tggcctcacc
     6001 ggtactgacg gagcgaaccg cgatcggaag agccggcgcg gcgggcttct tcagggtttc
     6061 ggactcagct cctggggtct cgacgttccg cagggcaacc gacttggccg ctgggatctc
     6121 agggatcgca gggctcttgg tggccaagac cggattggcg ttgctgctgc ccgagagcag
     6181 gagtgcgaat ccgccgagga gagaaagacg acgcataaca accggaacac ctagtcgcga
     6241 agcggcgact ggttggattg caactcgttg ggatcagcgt caaaaacgcg aggtttctgt
     6301 agctgatgcg ctgaggtgtt ccttggaact gagaaggtct ggcaaaagtt agtcggactt
     6361 gcatcaacgt tccctgatat ttcggcgtgg tcgtattcat caggattggc aatctcactg
     6421 ggaaacactc ttcccgcctg ggttgagcga caacgcactg cgactctcta atcagcagga
     6481 gtcatggctt tcatcagtgc gactgattga aatgtggtgc aattttggaa ttgtccactt
     6541 gtttttgggt cttgggggtg gctgacgggg caggatcaga gaagtgatcg gccgtctagg
     6601 gcatggacta ccgcaccgct ggcgttgatg tggtggctgg gcgcgccttt gtggagcgca
     6661 tccgctcgag tgttgagtcc acccgccgac ctgaggtggt cggcggcctg ggcgggtttg
     6721 gcgggctctg ccgaattcct gaagggatca aaaagcccct gttggtctcc gggaccgatg
     6781 gcgtcggcac caagttggag ttggcccagg cccacggccg tcaccacggc gtcggcatcg
     6841 atctggtcgc catgtgcgtc aacgatgtgg tgaccagcgg cgcccagccc ctgtttttcc
     6901 tggactacat cgccaccgga aagctcacgc ctgaagcgat ggcggaagtg gtggagggca
     6961 ttgccgatgg ctgtcgccag agcggctgtg ccctgttggg gggtgagacc gcagagatgc
     7021 ctggctttta cgggcctggt cgctacgacc tcgccggttt ttgtgtggct gtggtcgatg
     7081 aggatgacct gattgatggc agccgcgtcc aggccggtga tcgcatcgtt gctgtggcca
     7141 gcagcggtgt gcacagcaac ggcttcagcc tggtgcgccg catcctcgag gcccatggag
     7201 tgaccgcctc caccccgcta gagggggctg gcctgccggt cctcgatgcc ctgctggagc
     7261 cgactgtgct ctacccagca cttgtgcaac ggctcctcca ggacgggttg gcgctccacg
     7321 gcatggcaca catcacgggg ggcgggcttc cggagaacct cccgcggacc ctgcctgccg
     7381 gcgtccatgg ccgcattgac ccggggagct gggaacgccc ctcgctcttc cgctggctgc
     7441 aggagaaggg ggaggtccca gagcgggatc tttggaacac cttcaacttg ggggtggggc
     7501 tggcgcttgt gctgcctgag gctcaggtgg agcgggcgat cgcggtctgc caggaggcgg
     7561 ggcaccgcgc ctggctgctg ggcagtgttg aggccggcga ggctggggca gagcccttgg
     7621 cgggtttgcc gtactgaagc ggcggcctgg acctgccaaa ttgcttcagt catgcacgat
     7681 caaggcacct tctcctgagt tgttgcctag gttccgcgca agctgttttg tggttgttcc
     7741 gtaattcagt tctattggcc gttgttcaga tttctttctg ttcaaggttc tgttgtttat
     7801 agggttgttt gagatgtctt tcaacgcgca atcttctgct gcatttgtag gtaactccgg
     7861 gcgaatcacc cgccgccgca gctccgccgg accggtcgcc ccaaatcgtc ccctgcgccg
     7921 cgagccctac tccggtcgca gcaatgtccg gcccaccttc ttgaccctga gggaccacgg
     7981 caaggtcttc gttgctgacc tccctcgcct ctctgacggc cagctcgccc atgtgggcaa
     8041 agaagccaag gaggtgatgg agagcctctg ccggcgcctt gaggaactcg atcaacagct
     8101 cagcctcaac ccccaggagc aggagacgcg cattcgtgcg gccaccaagc gggatgtcac
     8161 ggatcgcttc atccttgccg ttgaggagga gcaggagcag cgccggaaca acccggccct
     8221 gaaggctgcg gctggcgaat ccttggcccg cgccttcctg gagatcgccc ggcaccgtct
     8281 gcctggtgcc acctttgatt cgctgctgca ggaggcgctc tccgcctgtg acgagggtgc
     8341 gtctgagccc gaggaggtca cgccgcctga accggtcgcg cctgagcccc cccgggctcg
     8401 tgtcgtgccg atggtccgtc ggatcgaaac cccccaggca ccggagcgtg agcagatgac
     8461 cgttgtgctc acccccgatc cctcccctga aatgggtggt gactagtcgc tcaggcgctc
     8521 tgaaagggat tggcaggcat gcgcgcggcc gcgagggcat caaggctgcg ccgttcatcg
     8581 ctgctcaagc tccagctccg ggccgccgcg gcttgctcaa cttgatcgct gcttctgagc
     8641 ccggggatcg gcatggcccc atgggctctg caccagttca aggccacagc ccctaagccc
     8701 cccggcctgc cgttggcgat ctcctccatg gtttggcgca agggggccag ggagctctcg
     8761 aggcggcgga agaggttgcc gcgcgttcct tggggcagcg gtctcgggtc cccagcgctg
     8821 cggcccaaca ggccgagggc cagggggctg taggcaatga gctcaattcc cagctcctgg
     8881 caggtggccg cgaccccccc gtctgcgagg ggttgtgggg ccagcagcga gaactgcacc
     8941 tgcaggctgc tgatgggaat tcctcgctct tggagtgtcc ggtggatggt tcgcagccgc
     9001 ttgggcccca cgttcgagag ccccaggctg gggaccgctc cgctctccac caggtccgcc
     9061 aggccatcga tcagcgccgg ttcctgccag ggggcgtagc gcgcggtgct ccagtgcagc
     9121 tgcacccgtt tcatttggcc ctgcaggcgc cgctgggagg cggcaaaggc ccggtcgtag
     9181 ccccgccggc ccaggcgcca ggggaagggg gccaacttgg tggcaatgca gagctgctgg
     9241 cgctcgtcgg cggttgcgcg catggcgaat tgccccagca gcatctcgct gcggccattc
     9301 agtcggccgg tcccgtagga gtccgccgta tcgaagaagc gaaagcccag tgccaggcaa
     9361 cgctgaaagg tttgttccag ccgagcgtcg tcccgctgcg ggtcatagcc ccagaggaac
     9421 tggttgcccc aggcccaggt gccaacgccg atgcccggtt ggtccgcctc acttgtcatg
     9481 atcgagccat cgcggacttg cactgtgctg aattctctgc ccagcccggc tgcccaggcc
     9541 agcgattcgc cgccccaggc ggaggagtcc gcgcccgcgc gccaggagca ggatccggtg
     9601 ctctgcggtc actgcggccg cacggccaac aatggcttgg tctgtattgg gatgtgcgtg
     9661 gcggattccg gctattgagc gtggcgcgtc tgctgctggt ggccctttgc ctcggcgccg
     9721 ctgctcccgc gctggcggct gaagagaagc aacagggctt tgggcgttgg caggtggagc
     9781 ccaggcgttg ttcattgacc ctatttggcc aggctccagg gccctgcagc agcgtgcgcc
     9841 tggatcagcg caacccgtcg gtgctgcgct tcagttggat ggcgcctgtg ccccagcagg
     9901 acctgctcca ggaggtgagt tttgtggggg agcgggcgag ctctgggcag cccctgcgct
     9961 gcagcgatgg ggtctgcaag ctcgatggct ccgtgctgct gcgcgtgcgc ttgttgcgcc
    10021 tcgctcagtt caacccccgc ggtctggtgg tgggcttccc gaaaaccttc ccggtggctg
    10081 gcacctgtga gatcgatggc ccccaggccc gttgcgatgc gcagacgcaa ttcggcgaac
    10141 gctggtcagc ggaagccgat ctgccctgac ccgcgagcgc gattcaaagg cggcacccag
    10201 attcgaactg ggggtaaagg atttgcaatc ctctgcctta ccacttggcc atgccgccgc
    10261 ttgggagcaa actcccaggg acggatcgta tcagtcacgg gatgcctggc cgcctgctgg
    10321 tcctgagcaa cggccatggg gaagacctga ttgccctgcg ggtcatccag gccttgaagc
    10381 agaggcgccc cgagatcgag gtggcggtgc tgccgatggt cggagagggt gccgcctacc
    10441 ggggggctga ggagcagggg ctgctgcgcc gggtggggcc gcgccgtcaa ctgcccagcg
    10501 gtggcttcag caatcagagc ctgagggggc tgctggcgga tcttggcgct ggggttctgg
    10561 gcttgaccct gcggcagtgg cgctttgtgc gccgttgggg caaggcgggt gatcccgttt
    10621 tggcggtggg ggatctgctg cccctgctgc tggcctggtc tggcggcggg ccctatggct
    10681 tcatcggcac ccccaagagc gactacacct gggccggcgc gccggggatc gcggccctgt
    10741 atcaccgcct caagggcagt gagtgggacc cctgggaatg ggccctgatg gcaggccccc
    10801 gctgccgtct ggcggcgatg agggatcgcc tgacggcgcg ggggctgcgg cgccatgggg
    10861 tggcggccat tgcccctggt aatccaatga tggacggcct ggatctgggg accctgccgc
    10921 tggccctgcg ggattggcgg cgtgtcttgc tgctgggcgg cagtcgcatg cccgaggcgg
    10981 cgggcaacct caagcgtctg ctggagtccc tcgccttggt gccgagcggc gctcccctgc
    11041 tggtgttggc gccgaccggt tcacgcccgg ctccccatga atgggaaccg ctgctgctgg
    11101 acctgggcta cgagcccatc gagcctccag aggccctggc ggagctgggg gcagccgcgg
    11161 cctgggcctg cggccgccgc ttgctgttga ttggccccgg ttgtttttcg cgctgggcct
    11221 gttgggcgga attgggcctg gcctctgcgg gaacggccac cgagcagctc gttggactcg
    11281 ggattccggc gctttcgttg cctggccccg ggccccagtt caagcggggg tttgcggagc
    11341 gccagagccg tttgctcggc ggtgccgtgg cggtctgccg ctcctcagcc gtcctggcgg
    11401 agcgggccga gctgctgctg ggtgacccgg gtctcgcccg gcagctgggg gccatcggga
    11461 cccagcggat ggggatggcg ggcggcagcg ttgccctctc gcgggcgatc gaggagcgcc
    11521 tattggggag cgcggacggc gcaacgggat gatgggggct tgatcaaccg ccgcgttgct
    11581 tcgcccctat ggcagctccc caggacaagg actacgcaaa agcctgcgga cagctcgcca
    11641 gtgccttgag catcagcctg gcttcggccc gccgcaaggt ggatctggtg gcggccaagg
    11701 agggggtgcg cgacaaagag gggcgactgc tgatcgccca gcgtctcctg ctggaggccc
    11761 agggcgtggg ccaggaatcc cgccagctgt tggatgtgct gctcgaggcg gtgaaggagg
    11821 aggagatgta cctcggggat gactgagccc cttccttaag agcggtgctc aaagatcgcg
    11881 ccgaagcggc cgcgatccag atccgagatc acggggatgc agccaaagca acgctgggcc
    11941 aggtccagcc gctcttcgcg cacgagcatc tcgatcaagc gggcgcgggc ggctaggaga
    12001 tagcgcacgt cattggcggc ataggccagc tgggactcgc tcagttcctc aacccgtccc
    12061 cagtcactgc tctgggctcc cttgtcgagt tcgacgtggc agagctcgtt gaccaggtcc
    12121 ttgaggccgt ggcggttggt gtaggtccgg gccaggcggc tgccgatctt ggtgcaaaag
    12181 atggggctga cgtggatgtc caggccttca gcgagggcgg cgacgtcgaa gcgggcgaag
    12241 tgaaagacct tctcgatgcc ggctgcttcc atcagctctt tgagcagggg tgcctcggtt
    12301 tggccgcggt ggatgcgaat gcagcagacg ttgtcgtggt cgtcgctgat ttgcaccagg
    12361 cagaggcgat cgcggccgtg gatcaggccc atggcttcgg tgtccaccgc gagtgcgctg
    12421 gaggccccga gtagggcgcg ccactcaggc gtgagatcgc gatccaggac ggcaaagcga
    12481 gcagggctcg atcccgcggg aggggcggag acggcggagg cggcgctgct caagggggga
    12541 gggttcaact gcgatccatc gtcgcggacc ggcggcaaat ctcaagatca tctgtcgctt
    12601 ttgcgtatca atgtgagatc gcgctagcag ttggtcagcg cgtggcccct ctccttcaat
    12661 gcgttctcgt cccttgcccc cacggcctgg tctggagtcc attcgggcct tttttgagcg
    12721 tccgcctgtc cagcacttga gtttggagtt ggccgtctgc tggattttgg agcggctgct
    12781 cgaggccgac acctacccga cggccctgat gcaggacctc tcggcctccc atcccaagtt
    12841 gcgactgtcg gagaccgtgt tgcagcaggc gttgggcttt ttggatcagg acggcacgat
    12901 cgccagttac gcccagcgct gccccagccg cgggcgtccg cggcggatgt tgcatcttct
    12961 cgagacccgg cgcggcgacg ctgagcagtt gatgccgcca tggcgccact ggctcgagga
    13021 gaatgagcga aatcttcacg ccagcagcca tgccccaggc cctgggctcc accctgcccc
    13081 tcaccctgct gctggttgtc ggtctggtgt tctttctgcg ggccgccagt aaggaccgca
    13141 cgaccgttgt tgaaatccgc tcctcgaagc ctccgctcga ggtgcttccg gccctggcgg
    13201 agtggctgaa ggggcgcggc tgggtggccg aggaggccaa cccggagcgc cgtttgctga
    13261 agttctccgg tcaggtggag gccagtggcg ccttggcgct gttgctctct gtgctgggag
    13321 gggtcggtgc ggcctgcctg ggcctggtcc tctgtcagct gttgccttcc ctggcctggt
    13381 ggcccttgct cttgaccctg ctgggtccct tggctggggt ggtctatcgc cgccgcgcgg
    13441 cgcgggctga aaccgtggaa ttgcgcctga tcagccacga cgaggccacc ggcagtgcgc
    13501 tgcagatgcg ggcccatcgc gatgagttaa tcgccctgga gcaggagatg gggccccagc
    13561 tgggactctt tggtgtgggc gatctgttgc attcgccgat ctgagccagg atgggccgat
    13621 gaggtttccc cggcgccgca cgttgctgtt ggccagcctg gctgcagcca gcttggccct
    13681 ggccgctgac gctcaggcgc cggctcccgc tcccggtgca gccgatgcct tgaccgggcc
    13741 gcgcgggcgc ttgggacggg actggattgg ggtccggcaa gtcgccagca ccaccccgat
    13801 cctggtcatg gctggccacg cagactccca ggccattccg ggatccggaa cctccggcta
    13861 ctcggttgat atccgtggtg ccaagcccat gcagcagggc atccgcgacg agctctattg
    13921 gaaccttgag gtcgcacgcc gtgtcgtcca gctgggccgt cagcgggggt tgaacatccg
    13981 gttctatgac cccccggcgc gcacgatcct cgatggcgat gatccgcgca cgaattggag
    14041 cgtgggcaag gcccatgcgg aggccggcgg ctacgcggtg gagatccatt tcgatgccta
    14101 tggccccgat ggcatcggct ctggggtcat cccggccctg catcgcccct tgagctccct
    14161 ggatgagagc ctggcggtcg cctttggcgg ctatcccctg cgcttccgtg gtggtttggg
    14221 tggtcccaaa cggggcatca ccctgctgga gatcggcaag ctcgaggcgc ccctggaacc
    14281 tgccctgcgc aatccccgta gccgcgatca ggccttggcg gtgatcagtg aacgggttgt
    14341 ggctgccttg gaggccggct tgggacgcca ccgcttggtg gtggctccac cacccgtctc
    14401 agctcacggc gccgtggggc tggcagcgac caaccagtga gtcatcaccc agccagtttt
    14461 ggggcttggt gaatagatcg gtcagcagtg cttcgcggct gccttcctcg gctttgtagc
    14521 cgtactccca gcgcaccaag gggggcaggg acatcaggat cgactcggtg cggccgttgg
    14581 tttgcaggcc aaagatcgtg ccccggtcaa acaccaggtt gaactccacg tagcggccgc
    14641 ggcgatagag ctggaactga cgttcccgct cgccgtaggg ggtgtgctgc cgcttctcag
    14701 cgatcggcag atagctcgga aggaaggcgt tgccgcaggc gctggccagg ttgaagagct
    14761 gctcccagct ctgctggatg ggcccgaccc cttgtcctgc ggcggcagcc ggtccctcgg
    14821 gggcctggcc cttgtagagc accccgcgcg gatcctggta gtcgtaaaag atcccgccga
    14881 caccccgggt ctcatcgcgg tgcttcaagt agaagtactc gtcgcaccag ggcttgaaca
    14941 cctggtagta ggccggattg acgctgtcgc aggcgttctt cagggtttgg tggaagtgct
    15001 tggcgtcctc caggaagggg tagtaggggg tcaggtcagc gccgccgcca aaccaccaga
    15061 cgggaccggc ctcgaagtag cggtagttga ggtgaacggt ggggatgaag gggttgcggg
    15121 ggtgcagcac catcgaggtg ccggtggcat accagcggtg gcccttggct tcgggccgtt
    15181 gattgaggat cgaggggggg agctcggtgc cctccacctc agagaagttc acgccgccct
    15241 gctcaaacac ccggccgcct ttgatcacgc gggagcggcc accaccgccc tcggggcgaa
    15301 cccagctttc ctcttcaaag cgcccgccgc cgtcgaactg ctccaggcca gcgcagatgg
    15361 aatcctgcag ccccatcacc agggcgcgcg cccgctcccg ggagttggcg gggggagcct
    15421 cgagggcgac ggggccggag gtcgccgagg tctcactcgc cagcttggcc ttggcacggg
    15481 acagcagacc cttcaacatc gatgctcgcg ccgtggggca gggggaatcg gaccaccttt
    15541 tcagtccgac ccaccgctgc acaagttttc gagagggttc gtgatcccgc cgggctttgg
    15601 ccttggggat gcctctctgg gccaacgctt ttaggatccg gagcaccgtg taatcgcccg
    15661 atggccagcg cagaccaggc cctgaaagag gccctcgccg ccctcgagcc cctgaaagat
    15721 gccggcaccg gccgcagcct tctggatctg cagtggattc aagaggttcg ggtccagaac
    15781 aaccgcgtcg tgttccagct ggcgttgccc ggttacgcca gctcccagcg ggaccggatc
    15841 gccgccgatg cccgtggtgc cctgctccag ctcggcggga ttgatgatgt tcaaatcgag
    15901 ttaacccagg cgaccccgca ggcccccgcc caggggggtg ctcccatcgg cgcggctggt
    15961 catggcggcg gtggtcctga gcgccaggcc attcctggcg tcaagcaggt gatcgccgtc
    16021 agcagtggca aagggggcgt gggcaaaagc accgtggcgg tgaacctggc ctgtgccctg
    16081 gcccagagcg gactcaaggt cggtctgctc gatgccgaca tctatggccc gaatgccccg
    16141 acgatgttgg gcgtggccga tcaaaccccg caggtgcggg gcagcggcaa cgaccaggtc
    16201 ttaaccccca ttgagagttg cggcatcgcg atggtctcga tgggcctgct gattgatgcc
    16261 catcagcccg tgatctggcg cggcccgatg ctcaacggca tcattcgcca gttcctctac
    16321 caagtcgagt ggggtgagcg ggatgtgctc gtggttgacc tgcctccggg gacgggtgac
    16381 gcccagctca gcctggccca ggccgtgccg atggttggcg tgatcattgt cacgacaccc
    16441 caaatggtct cgcttcagga cgctcgccgt ggcttggcga tgttccagca gctgggggtt
    16501 ccggtcttgg gtgtggtgga gaacatgacg gccttcatcc cgccggatgc ccccgagaag
    16561 cgctacgagc tctttggctc cggtggcggc cagtgcctgg ccgatgagag cggtgtgccg
    16621 ctcttggccc agttgccgat ggaattggcg gtggttcaag gcggtgacgg cggccggccc
    16681 gtgaccgtca gtgcaccgga gtcggcgacg gcctccgcct ttgccgcgct ggcgggccgc
    16741 cttccggtgg ccacgcgctg atgacgctct cgggcttctg ggatcgccgc cgcgggggcc
    16801 tgctgttcaa acgggatgga cgacggcgcc gctggttcgc cggcgtcgac aagatcctgt
    16861 ggtggatccc cctggcgatg attttcgtcg ccggattcct gatcgccagc acccagcgcc
    16921 aggccggtta cgccgattgg taccagcact gggtgacggc ggctgtgggt ttggtcattg
    16981 ccctgctgct ggccaaggtt ccagtggagc gcatctcccg ctggacctgg ccgatctatg
    17041 gcgccatggt tgccagcttg atcgcggtgc gcctgatcgg ggtgagtgcc ttgggggccc
    17101 agagctggat caacatcgct ggcttcaatg tccagccctc tgagttcgcc aagatcgcgg
    17161 ccattctttt attggcgcag gtcctgtcgc gccatcccgt tgagcggccc gtggacctgg
    17221 tgcggccggt ggcgaccatc agcgtccctt ggctgctggt cttgatccag cccgacctgg
    17281 gcacctcctt ggtgtttggc gcggtgctgc tggtgatgat gttctggtcc gggatgccgg
    17341 gagcctgggt cgtgctcctg atctcgccgg tggtcacctc agtgctcgcc ggggtcgtcc
    17401 cgtggctatt ggtgctctgg attccggcca tggctgttgt ggccgcccgt tcgctgcctt
    17461 ggaaacgcct ggcaccgatg gccgtagtgg ccattcaggg gttgttcgct gtcggaaccc
    17521 cctggttgtg gaacaacttt ctgcagcccc accagcggga tcgcctgacc ctcttcctgg
    17581 atcccaacaa ggatcccttg ggcggcggct accacctgct gcagagcacc gtgggcattg
    17641 gctcgggcgg ctggttcggc accggtctgc tccagggcca tctgaccctg ctgcgcttca
    17701 tcccagagca gcacaccgat ttcatcttca gcgcgctggg cgaagaaacg ggatttctgg
    17761 gttcggcgtt ggtggttctg ggctttgtcg cctggatctg gcggctgctc aagatcgccg
    17821 gtcaggcccg cacggatgtg gagtccttgg tggtgattgg cgtgggggcg atggtgatgt
    17881 tccaggtggt cgtgaacatc aacatgacca tcggcctggg gccgatcacc gggatcccct
    17941 tgccctggtt gagttacggc cgctccgcga tgttggtgaa cttcatcggc ctggggttat
    18001 gcgcctcggt ggcccggggc attaagcaac cggccaaacg ccgctgatgg gagtcctggg
    18061 ctgcagtttt gaggcgctcc ggcgtcaact ggcccagcag atgccaaccg gtcgctgcga
    18121 tgaggacagc gtgcgccggc agtggtgggc cgccctggcc accctccagg aggatttttt
    18181 gctgcccctg ggggctcagc ccggggtctg gctggcctcc cccctgcccg ccctttacga
    18241 accctccctg ttgcagcagt tccagggctg ggtctgggcg ccttctgaac tcaaggacct
    18301 gctgcagagc aacgccccct tgctgccggc cgcggcggca agcccgtcgg tcagtggtgg
    18361 atttcagcgg ttggccctgg aggaggccga tggaacggat ccactgctgg tgctgatcac
    18421 gccgaagttg cagatggcga tggcactggt gggcccggcc caggagcgac aactggtggt
    18481 ccggtttgac ccgcccaccc tctctgccgc gctgtcgctg ttcgatgaac gcctgcagca
    18541 gagcgatccc cagcagggcc aggccctgcg ccagtccatc caggccctgg gtggattgca
    18601 caacgacgag cagctggcac agctgttttg gccccgcctg gctgagcggc tggcggcgat
    18661 ggcccccagt ctgaccctgc agcccttggt gcaccgcagc agtggctcag acagcagctc
    18721 cagccccagc agtgagttgg ccctgctcga ggccctcacc catgaggtgc gcacgccgtt
    18781 ggccacgatt cgcaccttga ttcgttcgct gctgcggcgc ggcgatctca cggagttggt
    18841 gcgcaagcgc ctgaatcaaa tcgatgggga atgcagcgag cagattgatc gcttcggctt
    18901 gatttttctg gcggctgagt tgcagcgtca gccggtgctc gatgagccgg cccaggccct
    18961 ggcccgcacc gatctcgccc agctcttggg tcagcttgag gccggctggc agcagcagct
    19021 ggagcgccgt ggcttgaacc tggagctgtt gctcacgccg gagctgccgt tcgtcctctc
    19081 cgacccagcg cggctggaaa ccgtcttggg cggactgatg gatcgcttca gtcgcggctt
    19141 gcccgccgga gcggtggtgc aactgagcct tcagcccgcg ggagcgcggt tgaagttgcg
    19201 cctcagtgct gcggccttgc ccacgggtga gggtgagcag gacctgcaag agcgggtggg
    19261 cccagtgttg agttggaacc ccggcaccgg cagcctgcag ctgagccgtc aggccaccca
    19321 gcgcctgttc cacagcctgg ggggacggct cgcggagcgc tctggaaatg acctcacggt
    19381 ctttttcccg gtggcctaaa accggcacca atgttgacgg gtgtgaagag agcagcggca
    19441 cctccagttc accccaaaac acggtgctag cttccgcttg aaacggtctg cggtctgccg
    19501 acaccccctc cggaacagcc atgacattga gcggtcaact cccgaagtac atcggcagca
    19561 ccggcggtct gctcaacgcc gctgagaccg aagagaagta cgccatcacc tggaccagcg
    19621 ccaaagagca agtctttgag ctccccaccg gcggtgcggc tcacatgaat gagggcgaga
    19681 acctcatgta tttcgcccgc aaggagcagt gcctggccct cggtacccag ctgcgcacca
    19741 agttcaagcc ccggatcgag gactacaaga tctaccggat cttccccggc ggtgacaccg
    19801 agttcctgca ccccaaagat ggtgtgttcc ccgagaaggt gaacgagggt cgtcagatgg
    19861 tgggccataa cgcccgccgc attggtcaga acggcaaccc cgccagcatc aagttcaccg
    19921 gcaagaacac cttcgattcc tgattcagga cctgcactgc ttcgagcaat gggcggtgct
    19981 tcaacctcta taaaggcggg gctaagcgcc ccgttttttt tgcctgcccg tcgtcgtagt
    20041 gatgccctcc cctgaccgcg cgacagttct ggcccaggcc aaggcgggca gcaattacat
    20101 cccgatctgg cgcacctggc cggcggacct ggagacgccc ctgaccacct ggctgaaggt
    20161 gggtgccggc agtgaccacg gcgtcttgct ggagtccgtc gaaggcggtg agcggatcgg
    20221 ccgctggagc tttgtagtca gcgatccgct ctggaccctc agtgtgcgcg gtgagtcggc
    20281 ggaacagcgc tggcgggatg ggcgcagcag cgccctcagc gggaacccct ttgatctgtt
    20341 gcgggacacc ctggcggcct acgacgcccc ggcagttcct ggtctgcctc ccctgggtca
    20401 actgtttggt ttttggggct acgaactgat tcgttggatt gagcccagcg ttccgattca
    20461 ccccaccgat ccggaggggc cgcccgatgg ctgctggatg ctcgccgaca gcctgctggc
    20521 cttcgatcag gtcaagcgtc agctcactgc cgtggcctac gtcaatctcc acgacgaacc
    20581 cgacgcgacc gctgcctacg acgccgcggt cgcgcggttg gacgcgctgg agcagcgcat
    20641 gcaccagccc ctgccctccg gggtgacacc cctggattgg cgggatgccg atgcggtgga
    20701 tctgcccacc agcagcaacc gcagtcgcga tgagtttgaa gcggctgttc tgacggccaa
    20761 agagcacatc gccgctgggg atgtgttcca gctggtgatc agtcagcgcc tggaaacgcc
    20821 ggttgagcgg gagccgtttg agctctaccg cagcctgcgg atggtgaatc cgtctcccta
    20881 catggccttc ttcaactttg gaggctggta cctgattggc tccagccctg aggtgatggt
    20941 gaaggccgag cccatggccg atggcagtgg ccgggtgaag gcctccctgc ggcccattgc
    21001 gggcacccgc ccccggggcc ggagtgaagc ggaggacctg gcgctcgaga aggatctttt
    21061 ggccgatccc aaggagcgcg cggagcacgt gatgctcgtg gacctcggcc gcaatgacct
    21121 gggccgggtc tgtgtgccgg gcagcgtcag cgtcagcgag ttgatggtga ttgagcgcta
    21181 ctcccacgtg atgcacatcg tcagtgaggt ggagggattg ctcgatccag agcgggatgt
    21241 ctgggatctg ttgatggcct ccttcccggc tggcaccgtc agcggtgcgc cgaagatccg
    21301 ggcgatgcag ttgatccatg ccttggaacc cgatgcccgg ggtccctact ccggggtcta
    21361 tggcgccatg gatctcagcg gggcgctgaa tacggcgatc acgattcgaa ccatggtcgt
    21421 cctgcccgat ggggacggtc gctggcgggt tcaggtccag gccggtgctg gcttagtggc
    21481 tgattcggtg cctgcttcgg aattccaaga gaccctcaac aaagcccggg gcatgctgaa
    21541 ggctctggct tgcctggcat gagcagcccc ctgttgctca agggttttga ggtcgagctc
    21601 tacaccggcc gtcccgacgg gaccgtggtg ggatgttcgg ctgaagtcgc ggcggccctc
    21661 gaagggtttg tcaccgagcc cgattgccgc aatctcgaat acatcacccc ccctgcggcc
    21721 agctacgcca cccagctggc cctgctgctg gagccccggc ggcggctgcg cccttggctg
    21781 gcccaacggg gactgaccct gctgccgggc agcaccttga gcaccgggga tagccagcgt
    21841 tttgagcgct cagatccgaa gaacccgtat cacgcctaca tcgaggccac ctacggcacc
    21901 cgcgtcgtga ccgccagtgt ccacatcaac ctggggctca ccgatccgga tcagctgttt
    21961 gcggcctgcc gcctggtgcg ttgtgaggcg gccttgctgt tggccttgag tgcctgctcg
    22021 cccttcgtcg atgggcaggt cacgggcgcc cattcccagc gttggctcca gttcccgcta
    22081 acccccgagc aggtgcccct gttcttgaac cacgggcact acatcgactg ggtggagcag
    22141 cagctgcagt tgggcacgat gcaaaacgtg cgccatctct ggacctccgt acgccccaat
    22201 ggtgagcggc gcccctacga cctcaatcgc ctggagattc gcatctgtga cctggtggcg
    22261 gatccccagt tgctgttgtc cctgacggcg tttgtggagc tgcgcattca ccaactcctc
    22321 cgagatcctg cggcctgcga cccgctgcag gccagtgact tggatcccca agccctggca
    22381 gcccttgctg atgcgaatga tcaggcggcg gcgcgcagca gcctggacgc tgaactccgc
    22441 cactggcgtg atggtgcgcc gatcacggcc cgcgcatgga ttgtcgctga gctcgccggt
    22501 ctgcagtcgc tggcccggga gctgggtcta gctgagctgc tgctgccgct gcaacaggtg
    22561 ttgagccagg gcaaccaagc gatgcaatgg ctggaggccc atgcccaggg cgtgtccgtg
    22621 gcagagctga ttgcctcggc cgcagcggat ctcgagcagt tggaaacccg tcttggtgcg
    22681 caaagcacca tcaacgaggc aggcactttg ggatgatcat gcagcgcacc cctgccgaaa
    22741 ccgcctctat ggggcccacc ctcgccgcaa ctgaagcctc tgctcctgcg gctgagcctc
    22801 gggtcacccg actccttggc gatcggttgg agctggtgga ggacctctgg cagacggtgc
    22861 tgcgcagtga atgtcctgcc ccccaggcgg aacggttgct gcggatgaaa gcgttgagca
    22921 accgcatcga cggcggcgct cccgatcagg catccgaggc ggcgaccgag gagatcgtgc
    22981 agctgatccg cgacatggat ctggctgaag ccattgctgc cgctcgctcc ttttccctct
    23041 atttccagct ggtcaacatc ctcgagcagc acatcgagga ggacagctat ctcgccagcc
    23101 ttcggcccca ccacgctgaa gagctgagcg atccctttgt tccgcccctg gcgagccaga
    23161 gctcgcccgc gaccttccga gagctcttca cccggctgcg gggccttggc gttcctccgg
    23221 cccagatcga gcagctgctg caggagcttg atatccggct ggtgttcacc gcccacccca
    23281 cggagatcgt ccgtcacacc gtgcgccaca agcagcgccg ggtggcctcc ctgatccaac
    23341 agctccagaa gagtcagctg ctgcatcccg aggaacggga caacctgcgt cagcagttgg
    23401 aggaggaaat tcgcctctgg tggcgcaccg atgagctgca ccagttcaag ccctccgtcc
    23461 tcgatgaggt cgattacgcc ctgcactact tccagcaggt gctgtttgag gcgatgcctc
    23521 agctgcgcca gcggattcgc acggccctgg gtgcgaacta ccccgacgtt ctgcccccga
    23581 gcgatgcctt ctgcaccttt ggctcttggg ttggatccga ccgcgacggc aacccctcgg
    23641 tcaccccgga catcacctgg cggacggcgt cttttcagcg tcagctgatg ctcgatcgct
    23701 acttggctgc ggtggaggac ctccgcgatc agctgagtat ttcgatgcag tggagccagg
    23761 tcagcgctcc cctgctcgag tccctcgaga tggatcgtct gcgcttcccg gaggtctacg
    23821 aagagcgggc ggcccgctac cggttggagc cctatcgcct caaaatcagc tacgtcattg
    23881 agcggctgcg gctgaccttg gcccgcaacc agcagcaggc ggctgccggc tgggctgctc
    23941 cccacgaacc gcggccggcc cagcccgact ttggcaatca gggcgccatg cccgctcccc
    24001 ccgcaccaga gctgcactac ggaacggtcg atgagttccg caccgatctg gagctgatca
    24061 acgaaagcct gcagggcagc ggcttgagct gtgagcccct ggacaacctg atcgcccagg
    24121 tccacacctt cgcgttctgc ctggccagcc tcgatatccg gcaggagagc acccgtcaca
    24181 gcgatgccct cgatgagctg acccgctacc tgcagatgcc cactccctat ggggagatgg
    24241 acgaggagca gcggatcagc tggttgatgt ctgagctgca gacccgccgt ccgctcatcc
    24301 ctgcggccgt taagtggagc cccctgacgg ctgaaacctt tgatgttctg cgcgtcgtca
    24361 aacggctgca gcaggagttc ggctcccgca tctgccgcac ctacgtgatc tcgatgagtc
    24421 acacggtgtc ggatctgctt gaggtgttgt tgctggccaa ggaggccggc ctggtggatc
    24481 cgaccgccca gcgctccgac ctcttggtga tccccctgtt tgaaacggtg gaggatctca
    24541 aggctgctcc tggcgtgatg gagcggctgt ttagcgagga cttctatcgc cagctgatcg
    24601 cgagctccag ccccaacgga cggccgctgc aggagctgat gctcggctac tccgacagca
    24661 acaaagactc cggcttcctc tccagtaact gggagatcca ccaggcccaa atcgctctgc
    24721 agcagttggc aagacgccat gacgtctgcc tgcgcctctt ccacggccgc ggcggctccg
    24781 tgggacgggg cggtggtccg gcctaccagg cgatcctggc gcaacccagc ggcaccctga
    24841 atggccgcat caagatcacc gagcaagggg aggtcttggc ctccaagtac tccttgccgg
    24901 agctagcgct ctacaacctg gagacggtca ccaccgcggt gattcagaac agcctggtca
    24961 ccagccacgt ggatgacacg ccggactgga atgagctgat ggttcggttg gcggcgcgct
    25021 cccgcagcca ctaccgctcc ctcgtccacg acaaccctga tctggtcggc ttcttccagc
    25081 agtgcacccc gatcgaagag atcagcaaat tgcagatctc cagccgtcct gcccggcgca
    25141 agagcggtgc caaggatctc tcgagcctgc gcgccatccc ctgggtgttt ggttggaccc
    25201 agagccgctt cctgctcccc agttggttcg gcgtgggcac ggccctacag gaggaactca
    25261 gcggggaccc cggtcagatg gagttgttcc agcagctcta tcagcgctgg cccttcttcc
    25321 ggatgctgat ctccaaggtg gagatgaccc tctcgaaggt cgatcttgat ctggcccacc
    25381 actacgtgca gtccctggga cgcccggaat cccgcgaggc cttcgaggag atcttcgcgg
    25441 tgattgcccg cgagttcgtg ctcacccggg atctggtcct ggccatcacc ggccatgagc
    25501 gtctgctcga tggggatccg gccctgcagc tctcggttga gctgcgcaac cgcacgatca
    25561 tcccgctggg attcctgcag gtggccctgt tgcggcggct gcgggatcag aaccgccagc
    25621 cgcccatgag cgaagaggcg gcccgcgacg acggccggac ctacagccgc agtgagctgc
    25681 tgcgcggtgc gttgctgacc atcaatggca ttgccgcggg catgcgcaat accggttgag
    25741 gcgcggcggc cttgcttgat tcgcttctga tccccttccg ctcgcagccc cagccgccgg
    25801 cgttgcccct gggctacagc cttgacggtc agcagtcccc cagtggggca gaactcaaca
    25861 gactgctcgt gcagtgcggg gatccccagc ggctggagga gcggctcgag cagaccctct
    25921 cccgcagcgc ctggcagttc agcgtgcgca atgccactgg tgtcttggtc ggttttgtgc
    25981 gagcgaccag cgacctggcc ctcaatgcca atctttggga tctctcagcg gatccacaag
    26041 accctgagca ggcccaggtg cttcgggtga tcgtccatgc cgccatggcg cgtctacggc
    26101 gcgaattgcc cggatgcagc atttcggtgg cggcccccag cgtggccctc gaggcgctca
    26161 agcaaaacgg atttgtcgtg gaccccggcg gtattcgggc catgggtctg cgcctctagg
    26221 ccacaaaaaa accccgccgc agcggggtga tgtcggtgac gggtctagga cctgatcacg
    26281 agcatggagg gactcgaacc cccgaccctc agaaccggaa tctgatgctc tatccaactg
    26341 agctacatgc ccatgcggcc tgagcaagat ctgttgctca gatgggtcgt gtgcaggcag
    26401 cagaccaccg tcaccgcctt accttactgg tcagacggcc ccagagaccc attcggctgc
    26461 accgcctgga gctgcgtcag ttccgtaatt acggagcgct gagcctcacc ctcgaggccc
    26521 cgcgattgct ggtgattggc cgcaatggtg agggcaaatc caacctgctg gaggcagtcg
    26581 agctgctcgg cagtcttcgt tcccaccgct gcagcagcga ccgggatttg attcagcagg
    26641 gggagcggca ggggttgatt gccgccgact gtgacggcgg cgatcgcctg gagttggaat
    26701 tgcgccggca gggggggcgg caggcccgcc ggaacggcaa ggtgctggag cgtcagcacg
    26761 agttgattgg tcccctgcgc tgcgtcggtt tcagcgccct ggacctggag ctcgtgcgcg
    26821 gtgagcctgc cctgcgccgg cagtggctgg atcgggtggt gctgcagctc gagccggtct
    26881 atgccgagtt gctcagtcgc tacggccgcc tgctgcgtca gcgctctcag ctgctgcggc
    26941 ggggattccc ccagtcccag cttgaggggc tgctggatgc ctttgaccag cagatggcct
    27001 tgatcggaac ccggctgcac cgccggcggc tgcgggcgct gcggcggctg gaacccctgg
    27061 cccaggcttg gcagcaccgc ctcagcgatg gccgtgaact cttgggtctg cgctactgcc
    27121 ccggcagtca gctcgagggt gaggaggccg aagccccctg gcgggatgcc ctggcggagc
    27181 agttgctgct gcagcgcccc caggagttgc gactgggcca gtgcagcgtc ggcccccacc
    27241 gcgatgaggt ggcgatggag ctgggcggcc agccggcccg ccgctatgga tcagcgggac
    27301 agcagcgcac cttggtcctg gctttgaaga tggcggagct cgagctggtg catcaactct
    27361 ggggcgagcc accactgctg ctgctggatg acgtcttggc ggagctcgat ccaggacggc
    27421 aagagctgtt gctggaggcg gtcggccagg gacatcagtg tctggtgagc gcgacccacc
    27481 tgggggcctt taacggcggt tggcatcagg gttctcaggt ggtcaccgtt gaggcaggaa
    27541 tggtgctccc tggccagtaa agtcttgaac tctttgcctc acgttgatga gccaagcagc
    27601 ctgtctccac cccaacccgg gatggactgg agctgagacc ttctccgcta gcccccaagc
    27661 acccagtgcc accgacatgg tgggtaaaca ctgcatcctc gagctgtaca actgcgacgc
    27721 tgacaagctc gacgacgaag ctttcatcag gaacgccctc accaccgctg cgaagcgtgc
    27781 tggcgcgacc ctgctcaatc tgatcaccca ccacttccaa cctcagggtg tgacggggct
    27841 ggcccttctg gccgaatccc atatctccat ccacacgtgg cccgagtcgg gctacgccgc
    27901 tgtggacgtg ttcacctgcg gtgaccacac catgcccgag cgggcctgca tcgtgctgag
    27961 cgaagagctc aacgcaggta actacaagct caagagcttc cgccgcgaga cccctgaggc
    28021 tgtggcggct gccgagcgtg aacccgatct gatcgcagcc tgattgcgat cgaacaccga
    28081 gcctcccgcc agcggggggc tttttgtgcc cgtgcaccag tggcgtgtct tgaaaggatt
    28141 ggctgtaatg ccgccaatct cgatctctcc ccccatgcag gagaccacct ttgccatcga
    28201 ggcggcgctg atcaccgtcg gcagcttggc gctgttgacc ctggcctccc ggatccccgc
    28261 cgccgcagat caggcgcttg ccgctcctcc cgcgccaccg aagcttgacc accgtcccac
    28321 cccgcggacc cagttggagg gccagacggt ggtgcaactg cagcagctgg cccgcgcccg
    28381 ggggctctcc ggggtgagcc gcctgcgcaa ggcggatctg attgaggagt tgctcagcgc
    28441 ttgagggccc ggttgagctt tccgctcacc aagccctcaa gatccaggct gacggcgctg
    28501 aagcccaggc ccagcagggt ctccacaacg gcagtacggg tgggctcctc caccagacgt
    28561 tgcagggctg aggggggcac ctcaatgcgg gccgtttccc cctggctgcg cacccgcagt
    28621 tcctgaaatc ccctctgccg cagccaggct tcggcggccc ccacccgctg cagtcgctca
    28681 gcgttgatgc cttcgccgta gggaaaacgc gaggccaggc agggttgagc gggcttgtcc
    28741 caccagggga atcccagggc ccgcgagagg gcacgcaccc cggctttgtc gatctgcagt
    28801 tccgccaggg gcgatgagac cccccgctcc cgcgccgcct cgatgccggg gcgatggtcg
    28861 ccgaggtcgt cgcggttcac gccatcgaga acgctggcac cgcgccattg ctcgtcgagt
    28921 tggccgacca gttcagcgat cacgctgtgg agttctcgct tgcaggcgta gcagcggttg
    28981 tctgggttgc tgctgtaggc cggatcgttc agctcggccg tgggcagttc ctgctgctgg
    29041 atgcccatcc aggacgcctg ctgctgcgct tctgagcgga ggtggggcgc caaggccggt
    29101 gagatgccgg tgaccgccag ggcacgatcg cccagctgtt cagctgcgat ggcggccacc
    29161 aaggcactgt cgactccgcc ggagtaggcg acgatggccg ccggaagcga cgcaatgcgc
    29221 tgccgcaggg ccccgagggc ctccaccaag ggaggctcca gtcgttcaac gatggggtgc
    29281 cctggcttca aaacactctc gttaggatcc aacggtaaga ggcgcgtcga tggctccgca
    29341 ggcaacctct gccagcacta gtcgcagcac cggacgcggc attgggatcc gaaccgccgc
    29401 tgatggcagc gagcgcagtc gcggccaggt tcacgtctac gacggcgaag gcaaaggcaa
    29461 aagtcaggcg gccctcgggg tcgtcctgcg gaccattggc ttgggcatct gcgagcagaa
    29521 gcagacccgg gtgctcttgc tgcgttttct gaaggggccc ggtcgctcct acgacgaaga
    29581 cgcggcgatc gaagcgctgc agcagggttt cccccatctg attgaccagg tccgcaccgg
    29641 ccgcggcgaa ttttttggcg ccgatgaggt cacccgcgtt gacgtgcaag aggcccagcg
    29701 gggttggacc atcgccaagg gggccatcgc cagcgagctc tattcggtgg tggtgctcga
    29761 tgagctcaac cccgtgctgg atctcggctt gttggatgcc gaggaggtgg tgcgcaccct
    29821 ctcggccaag cccgccggca tggaggtgat cgtcaccggt cggggtgctc ctcgctcctt
    29881 ggtgcagatt gcagacctcc actcggagat gcgcgcccac cggcgccccg ataccccggc
    29941 cttcgaggag caaaccggtg agccggtctt ggcgggcctc gagggggttg aggtctacac
    30001 cggcgagggc aagggcaagt ccaccagtgc cctgggcaag gccctgcagg ccattggccg
    30061 cggcatctcc caggacaaaa gccacagggt gttgatcctg cagtggctca aggggggcaa
    30121 cggctacacc gaggatgcgg cgattgcggc cctacgggag agctaccccc atctggtgga
    30181 tcacctgcgc tcgggccggg acgccatcgt ctggcgcggt cagcagcaac cgattgatta
    30241 cgtcgaggcc gagcgcgctt gggaaatcgc ccgtgcggcg atctccagtg gtctctacaa
    30301 gaccgtgatc ctcgatgaga tcaaccccac cgttgatctg gagttgattc cggtggagcc
    30361 gatcgtgcaa accctgctgc gcaagccggc tgagactgaa gtgatcctga ccggacgctg
    30421 caagcacccc cccgcctact tcgatttggc cagcgtccac tccgagatgg tctgccacaa
    30481 gcactacgcc gaacgtgggg tggacctcaa gcgcggcgtg gattactgag cgctcgccat
    30541 gaaaaaagcc cggggagtcc ccgggctgag gtcttgcaat cagtagcggg ggactgagct
    30601 gtccacctct tggctccagg catcgatgcc gccggccacg ttgatgcctt caacgccgtg
    30661 gcgcttcagg gcaatcaggg ccttggcgct gcggcccccg agcttgcagt ggacgtagag
    30721 ctgcttgccg tcggccagct gcttgatccg ctccacggcg gttccgttct cgatgtggtc
    30781 gaggggaatc agctcggctc ctgggatgac agcaatctcc gcttcgggtg ggttgcgcac
    30841 gtcgatcagc accatgccgg aggtgtcccc atccagcagg gtcttcagtt cgctgacgct
    30901 gatgctttcg acggagccgg cctcctcttg gcccggggcg gtgccgccga ccccgcagaa
    30961 ctcctggtag tcgatcagct tgtcgatcac cgggcgctcc gggttggggc gcagcttgag
    31021 ctcccggaac ttcatgccca gggcatcaaa cagcagcagc cgcccgctga gggtggtgcc
    31081 gatgccggtg atgatcttca ccgcctcggt ggcttggatt acgccgatga ttccgggcag
    31141 aacgcccacc acgccgccct cggcgcagga gggaaccatg cccggcggcg ggggctcagg
    31201 gaagaggtcg cggtagttgg ggctttcggc atccaggttg aacaccgtgg cctggccttc
    31261 aaagcggaag atcgagccgt agacgttggg tttgcccagc agcacgcagg cgtcgttcac
    31321 caggtagcgg gtggggaagt tgtcggtccc gtcgcagacg atgtcgtagg ggcgaacgat
    31381 gtcgagggcg ttctcgctgc tgagggccgt ctcatagaga tcgacctggc agtgggggtt
    31441 gatctcgagg attctcgcct tggccgattc gatcttgggt ttgccgaccc agctggtgcc
    31501 gtggattacc tgacgctgca ggttggagtg atccactacg tcgaagtcga cgatgccgat
    31561 gcggccgacg ccagccgcag ccagataaag gagcaggggg gagcccagtc cgccggtgcc
    31621 tacgcagagg acagaagagg ctttaagccg cttttgaccc tccatgccca cttccggcag
    31681 gatcaggtgg cgcgcaaaac gggccacctc atcggggctc agctcgatgc cggtggtgtc
    31741 aaggggaagc atggagtgcc gatcgctttc cagctcccta ctttcccaaa cgctggtccc
    31801 ctgcggccag cccctgtcgc aaaggcaatt cacggggctc gcaggcgtcg ccatccccgg
    31861 acagccacca ggcccgccag cgctcgttgc ccaggcctga ggcgatcacc atcaaggtgg
    31921 gcccaaagca gagctcccgg tcggtttggg acgggatggc ggcgctggtg ggatggctgt
    31981 gggctgaacc gatcacctgg agcccgcgct cccgggccca gcgctgcgcg agcagctgct
    32041 cgcggggatc gagcaggaag cggtggtccc gttcccgggc cggttcccag cggttgcagc
    32101 agggccaaac ccgatgcagc tccaggcttt tgcccttggt tttacccagc aggagagcac
    32161 aaccctcttc cggcagggcg gcgttgaggg tccgctccaa aaccatcagc caatgaccat
    32221 caacgcgcaa ctggtctggc gcttgggcag tcacccggat accttgtgtc gaggttttta
    32281 atccaagccc atcctgatga ccgacgacag caacgatctg aaggaatcgg caactccagc
    32341 tgcagaagag gccggcgcga atttcaccga gcgctacacc gaggtgctct ccaaggtcaa
    32401 cgagaccctg gaccaggtcg actggagcca gatgggccgc atcggtaagg gtgttggcgt
    32461 tctggtgatc gtgatcgtcg cccaggtcct gatcaagggc gtgctggaca ccatcaacct
    32521 gctgcctgtg gttcctggtc tgctggagct gctgggcctg gtggtcgtgg gtcagtggag
    32581 ctggaaaaac ctcaccacca gcgacaagcg caccgccgtg atcaacaaag tccagggtct
    32641 gcgcaaggaa tacctgggct gattcagtct cttactgcca ctcgcgcagg agcgcggtga
    32701 tgctggcggc actttgctgc cagtagccac cgccaaagag attgacgtgg ttgagcaggt
    32761 gatacaggtt gtagagctcg acccgccgct ggtggcccgc ttccaggggc cattcccgtt
    32821 cgtagccgcg gaagaagctg cgggggaaac caccgaagag ctgggccatg gccagatcca
    32881 cctcccggtc cccgcggtag acggccggat caaagatggc gccgccgccg ccctgaagca
    32941 gtgcagcgtt cccgctccag aggtcgccgt gtaccagggc aggctccacc gggtgcttcg
    33001 cgagccagag cggtacccgc tcgagcaggg cttcggctcc aggaagcgcg tgtcctgagt
    33061 cggccgccca gctgagctgg ggcctgaggc gctgctcggc aaaaaacgcg ccccaggtct
    33121 ctccccagcg attggcttgg gggccagagc caatgaagtt gtcgcgctcc cagccgaagc
    33181 gtccgtcatg gccaatgagg ctgccccggt gcagctgggc cagtcctgcc cctagggcct
    33241 cccaggcttg ggctggatcc gttggcgtgc cgaggtccag ccagttcagc agcaacacgg
    33301 cttcgccgcc ggcgaggccc aggccgcagg gccgcggaac gcgcaggctc gattgcccct
    33361 gctcgatggc cctggccagg gcctccagcc cctgggcttc agcctcgagc accggcagca
    33421 gttcggcgcg gttggttttg gcgaagagct cctgcccatc ggccagggtc agccgccagg
    33481 cgttgtggat gcagcctcca cccaccggtg agcgcttcag cagccgggcc ccgctggtgg
    33541 cctcgatcca gtctgagaag gcctgcggga tggccacgac gcggtggagg gaggggcgct
    33601 gccagcatgc cgcgatgggc aaatcctgtg atgtcgcagt cgtcggaggg ggcattgccg
    33661 gcctgaccgc agccgcactg ctggccgcag aaggcctgca ggtggagttg ctagaggccc
    33721 acagccagac cggtggctgc gctggaacct ttcgccgtgg tccctacgtc tttgatgtgg
    33781 gggcaaccca ggtggcgggg tttgagccgg gggggatcca tcagcggctg atggcccatt
    33841 tcggggtccc tctgcccgag gccaccccct tgaatcccgg ctgcagcgtg cagctcagcg
    33901 ccaccgagga accggtgcac ctctggcggg atcccgagcg ttggcgccag gagcgcgagc
    33961 gccagttccc aggaagtgaa cggttttggg ccctctgtgc cctgttgcac agcagcaatt
    34021 gggccttcgc cgcccgtgat ccggtgcttc cgccacgcac gctctgggat ctgcgccaac
    34081 tgctgggggc cctgggggcc ggcaccttgg ccagtggcct gttcacgacc gccacggttg
    34141 ccgatttgct ggtgctcagc ggctgcgcgg gggatgcgcg cctgcggcgc ttcttggatc
    34201 ttcagctgcg cctctattcc caggagccgg ccgaccagac ggcggccctc tacggggcca
    34261 cggtgttggc gatggcccag gagccgcttg ggctttggca cctccacggc tcgatgcagc
    34321 agctctgcca ggccctcgag caggtcctgg aggccagggg ggggagcctt cgcttgcgcc
    34381 atcggctgag ccagatgcgc cctggcggca gtggttggca gctgagcggt gaggggccag
    34441 gccagaagcc ctttgcgctg gaggcggccg atgtggtctg tgcgctgccg cctcagacct
    34501 tgccggctct gctcggagag tccctgccag cggcctatgg ccgccgcatc gccggcttcc
    34561 cggatccatc gggcgctttg gtgctctacg ccgcggtgga tcgcgaccgc cttcccaagg
    34621 gactggggct gcatgcccag ctggattggc aggaccccgg cagcgtgttt ctctccttca
    34681 gcgccgaggg cgatggacgg gccccggcgg ggcaggcgac cttgattgcg agtgtcttca
    34741 ccccggccaa gccttggttt gatctgcctg agcctgagta ccagcgcaaa aaacagcagg
    34801 caatggcagg gattcaggcg gcgctagagg ccttctttgg cctgaggctg gaggactacc
    34861 gccatgctga gctggccacc ccgcggggct ttgcgggctg gacgggccga cccttcggct
    34921 ttgtcggtgg cctgggccag cacccgagcc gctttggtcc ctttggcttg gccagccgga
    34981 ctcccctggc ggggctttgg ctctgtggcg acgcgatcta tcccggtgag ggcaccgctg
    35041 gggtgagcct ctcggccttg atggcctgcc gccagttact gcagagcaag gggcgctccc
    35101 tggtgctcag cagctagaga aattcaggtc gcagggcctg gcagtgcacc agttcctgct
    35161 gcagggcctc ccactgctct ccctccacca agctctgcag ctgttgcagt tgtcgttggt
    35221 actgctccaa ggcgctcaga acggcggcgc ggttggtgcg cgccatcaag gtgcccagtt
    35281 cgggattgcc gccaccgatc cggctggtgt cggcgaagcc gctggaggcc agggcccgca
    35341 cgagggctgg ggccgcggtt ccgccttgat cggcgctctg cagcagcgca gcactgacga
    35401 ggaccggcat gtgggagatc agggctacgg cctggtcatg ggccgcggcg gggcactcca
    35461 gccagtgggc gccgatgctc tccgccaggc cgcgcaccgc cgtcagcgcc tctggatcgg
    35521 tctcggctgt gggggtggca acccagggac gcccttgaaa gagaccggca aggcccgcct
    35581 ccaccccggc ttgggccgtc cccgccatcg gatggctcgg cacgaagcgc cggtgcagcg
    35641 atgcccagcg ctcctggatc ggttgcttga ccgatcccac atccgtgatc acggcgtcgg
    35701 ccggcagggc cgccaccagg ctggggtctg gttccagcag gcgatccaag ggcaaggcca
    35761 ggatcatcaa accgcagtcc tgcaacaccg ccggatcggt gtcgatcctc tgggccagcc
    35821 cccgctcctg ggcccgctcg gcggtgctgc ggcgatggac caaggctcgg acctcgagtc
    35881 cctgggcttg cagatccagg cccagggatc cgccgatcaa ccccaggccc acgatcccga
    35941 tgggtcgctc tcgccagtgg gttgtcatcg ctgaacagtt gtctcgtccc agcttcctac
    36001 gattccccga tgttggaagc caaggcccac caacagctca aggcgctcct ccgcctggag
    36061 ggggaaaccc gctggcccca ccacctcacc ttgagccggt tggtggcccg cagcctgcgg
    36121 cgctcggatc agaccttggt gcgtctggcc cccggcagtg atcccagctg gctgctgggc
    36181 ctgttggtgc ccttggctct caacaacagc cccgtggcgt tggtggtcag cccggccctg
    36241 cgccagcgtc tgttgacggt ggagttgccc cggctccagg ccgttggctt gaacctcccc
    36301 tgctgggagg gcacgacggc accggagtcg gcaccgctct ggctgctgca gcacgacgcc
    36361 ctggtggcgg cctggcgcag cggtcaactg gcggaccgcc agcttgtggt cccggagggg
    36421 gagctgctgc agccgctgct gcggcaggcc ctggaggtgg tgattgaaac ggagcactgg
    36481 gagcagttgc gccgcagcct tcccgccgct gcccccagcc tgctgcagct gcatgaacgc
    36541 ttgagtcgcc ggctgttggc ccggccctgc ggtccccatc agcgggttcc catcactcca
    36601 gatgatgagg cccccttgcg gcagttgctg ggggtcctgt ctcccctgcc ggagccctgg
    36661 ccccagtggc ttgcggtggc gggcgaggac tggaccagtt gggcctcggt caatccaacc
    36721 ctgctgcagt ggaccctgca tcgccagccc ctggatccct gcaccgtgat gcccgggctc
    36781 ctcagcggcc gtggcttggt ggtggttggc ccctggccgc aaccggcccc ttcaggactc
    36841 gggattgagc cccaggtgga ggtgagcctc gcggatccgc ccctgctgga tcccttgccc
    36901 ctgtttgctc cccaggggca ggccctgccg aatgctcccc actaccccag ccatctgctg
    36961 gatcagtgcc gccgcttggt cttggggcag gccggcctga cggtggttgt gcttgatgac
    37021 gaggggttga ggctgggact gaccagtgcc ttggcggcgg aattcggcag tcgagtgggc
    37081 catgagctca ctgctcctga ggccaatggc gtcctctgct gcagctggag ttggtggctt
    37141 gagcatcaac agcgattgcc gttgccctgt cagctgatcg cggccaccct gcccatctcg
    37201 agcctggagg acccgctcac ggcggcacgg gtggcggctc tgcggctgca gggccgcgat
    37261 tggttccggg agctgctgct gcctgaagcc ctgggccgac tgcagcgctc gattgctggt
    37321 ttacggcgca atggcggtcg tctggccgtc cttgacggcc gcttgaggcg ccggggttgg
    37381 ggccgccagg tgctcgaggc cctggagccc tgggtggccc tgcatcgact gctccccaac
    37441 ccttaggggc cgagtccccg tagcctggcc gcgccgcgca gcacagcagc aatgggagag
    37501 gccaagcgtc gctcggaaca gggtctgccc ccccgcgaga agaagagcga gaaggccaag
    37561 gacacctcac cgcgtcttgc tccttggctg cccttgaccc agcgccaggg tgagaagttc
    37621 gtctccgtca ccacccgtgg cgcctggatt ggcattggtg cactggtgct cttctggctg
    37681 acggttcgct tcctcggccc cgccttgggc tggtggaccc tggccgacgg ttaatcgtca
    37741 gggggcgaac atctttgctc gcgcaaatct gaagaaaaga ttaggatcga ttcaaccttg
    37801 agttgcggcg gtcatgttcg cgcgcctagc tgagcagtac cgatccgttg ttgaggactt
    37861 ggtgatgagc ctgcgtgctc tcgctgaggg tctgcagcgt cagggaattg cggccacttg
    37921 ctatgtctgc ggcgatggtc aggacggcca cggcgcatcc ttcgttgcga gcttgggcga
    37981 tgagcacatg gtgcgctttt tggtttcgga tttcggcatc agctgggtgg agtcccgcaa
    38041 cggccatgag ctggtgaagc ttgagggtgc tgaggccatc caggagctgg agcgcctgag
    38101 cgccaacctc cgtgccctcg ctcagccttc ggtggccgcg gcgccggttt cctaggcccg
    38161 agccaaccag caaaaagccc ccgggtgatt cacccggggg ctttgttgtg cctggaggcc
    38221 ttagctggcg gctggcaggg cctggtcctt gtcggcgctg gcgcttccgg cggcagccaa
    38281 cttggcggcg gcggtggcga cgggcttcag cgagtcggtg gtttcgctga gtttttgacg
    38341 caccttcact tcaatggcct ctttctcggt gctgttctgc tcgagccagg tgatggtgtt
    38401 atcgcgccct tggccgatgt tgtcgccttc gtagctgtac caagcgcctt tgcgaacaac
    38461 gacaccgtgc tcttcggcga gatcgagtag gcagcccacc gtgctgattc cgcggccgaa
    38521 gaggatgtcg aattccgcga tccggaaggg cggggccact ttgtttttgg ccactttcac
    38581 cttggcgcgg atcccgaatt cttcggtgcc ccgcttgagg gtctggatgc ggcggatgtc
    38641 gaggcggacc gaggcgtaga acttcagggc gttaccgccg gtggtggtct cagggttgcc
    38701 gtaggtcacg ccaatctttt ggcgcagctg gttcaggaag atcacggtgc aaccggactt
    38761 gccgatgttg ccggtgattt tgcgcatcgc ctggctcatc aggcgggcct ggctgccgac
    38821 ggcgaggtcc cccatttcgc cctcgatttc cgagcggggt gtcagcgctg ccaccgagtc
    38881 caccacgacg atgtcgacgg ctgcggagcg caccagttgg tcaacgatct ccagggccat
    38941 ctcgccggtg tccggctggg agaccagcag gttctcgatg tcgacgccca gggccgcggc
    39001 atagacgggg tccagggcgt gctcggcgtc gacgaaggcg gccacgcctc cacggcgctg
    39061 cacttcagcg atggcgtgca gggtgagggt cgtcttaccc gagctctccg ggccatagac
    39121 ctcaacaacc cgtcccttcg gatagccacc gccgagggcg aggtcgaggg tcagggcgcc
    39181 ggtgggggtg gtctcaatcc gcatgcggga ggcatccccc aggcgcatga tcgagccctt
    39241 gccgaagttg cgctcgattt ggttcagaac gaggccaagg gccttgtccc gctcaggact
    39301 tttggcgctg gtgctcttgt cgtcagcagg catatcgcga aagggttgaa ggagcggccg
    39361 cgcagcgggt aggccagttc ggtggagcca tcctgggcga cctctgtgaa agaagtgcca
    39421 ccccaggcgc caggtgtttc accggagcga accctgacct gtagtacagg cgtaccctag
    39481 cggcttaggg ccagctcgcc aagggcccgg caaagcgctg gggctccagc agttggatcc
    39541 cctcgggcag ttgttcgtgg tcgcgggggc ccaggtagcc ccaggagacc agaaagcagc
    39601 gcaccgcctc cagccccggc gtgcggcgca cggtttccag ggtgacccgc cggtcctcga
    39661 caaaccagag ggggcgtccc tgctccctga gtcccagcag aacctctggc ttgctccctt
    39721 gttcgtggcc gtagaccgcc tggggatgca ggccgtagcc cgtgagcagc tcccgagcaa
    39781 agttcccacc tttggtggtc agcaccagcc aggggctgcc ttcgctctcc agggcccgca
    39841 gtcgctcggg gatgtctgga taggggctgt gcaatgccct ccagccgctg gggtcctgct
    39901 ggatcgcttc gctgcggagg tcctccaggg cgctttggag ctgctccgct gaaaagcccc
    39961 agtgcgccag ggccgtttgc gtgtgctcct cataggcgct gacgtagtgg ccgacgtcga
    40021 gatcgctgcg ggagagctcc agggccacga ggaccatctc ccagcccttg tggatcagtg
    40081 gtctgag
//
