# Supplementary material for: Picocyanobacteria containing a novel pigment gene cluster dominate the brackish water Baltic Sea
Source: ISME J. 2014 Mar 13;8(9):1892–903. doi: 10.1038/ismej.2014.35 (PMC4139726; doi:10.1038/ismej.2014.35)
Supplement: Supplementary dataset 2 [file ismej201435x11.zip › GS824_0p1_contig-21.gbk]

LOCUS       21                      2373 bp    DNA              UNK 01-JAN-1980
DEFINITION  Picocyanobacterial phycobilisome operon, metagenomic contig, partial
            sequence.
ACCESSION   21
VERSION     21
KEYWORDS    cyanobacteria; phycobilisome; pigment; horizontal gene transfer;
            Baltic Sea; ecology.
SOURCE      GS824_0p1|contig-21
  ORGANISM  Synechococcus/Cyanobium
            Bacteria; Cyanobacteria; Oscillatoriophycideae; Chroococcales.
REFERENCE   1
  AUTHORS   Larsson, J., Celepli, N., Ininbergs, K., Dupont, C., Yooseph, S.,
            Bergman, B., Ekman, M.
  TITLE     Picocyanobacteria containing a novel pigment gene cluster dominate
            the brackish water Baltic Sea
FEATURES             Location/Qualifiers
     source          1..2373
                     /mol_type="assembled metagenomic DNA"
                     /collection_date="2011-08-17"
                     /filter_size="0p1"
                     /assembly method="Ray-Meta"
                     /location="lat:58.82 lon:17.63"
                     /sample_name="GS824"
                     /organism="Synechococcus/Cyanobium"
     gene            316..834
                     /translation="MFDAFTKVVAQADARGEFINPVXIDALAAMVSESNKRMDAVNRIT
                     SNASKIVTNAARDLFEAQPALTAPGGNAYTSRRMAACLRDMDIILRYITYAIFNGDASV
                     LEDRCLNGLRETYLALGVPGASVSEGVRKMKDAAIAIANDRNGITQGDCSALISEIGTY
                     FDRAAAAVG"
                     /gene="cpcB"
                     /blast_species="Cyanobium gracile PCC 6307"
                     /locus_tag="GS824_0p1|contig-2192000222_1539_2056_-"
                     /description="phycocyanin subunit beta "
     CDS             316..834
                     /translation="MFDAFTKVVAQADARGEFINPVXIDALAAMVSESNKRMDAVNRIT
                     SNASKIVTNAARDLFEAQPALTAPGGNAYTSRRMAACLRDMDIILRYITYAIFNGDASV
                     LEDRCLNGLRETYLALGVPGASVSEGVRKMKDAAIAIANDRNGITQGDCSALISEIGTY
                     FDRAAAAVG"
                     /gene="cpcB"
                     /blast_species="Cyanobium gracile PCC 6307"
                     /locus_tag="GS824_0p1|contig-2192000222_1539_2056_-"
                     /description="phycocyanin subunit beta "
     gene            877..1365
                     /translation="MKTPLTEAVAAADSQGRFLSNTELNSAFGRFDRAKNALAAAKGLT
                     ANADNLVNGAAQAVYNKFPYTTQMQGANYAADARGKAKCSRDIGYYLRMVTYCLVAGGT
                     GPMDEYLIAGIDEINRAFELSPSWYVEALNYIKANHGLAGEAATEANNYLDYAINALV"
                     /gene="cpcA"
                     /blast_species="Cyanobium gracile PCC 6307"
                     /locus_tag="GS824_0p1|contig-2192000222_1008_1496_-"
                     /description="phycocyanin, alpha subunit "
     CDS             877..1365
                     /translation="MKTPLTEAVAAADSQGRFLSNTELNSAFGRFDRAKNALAAAKGLT
                     ANADNLVNGAAQAVYNKFPYTTQMQGANYAADARGKAKCSRDIGYYLRMVTYCLVAGGT
                     GPMDEYLIAGIDEINRAFELSPSWYVEALNYIKANHGLAGEAATEANNYLDYAINALV"
                     /gene="cpcA"
                     /blast_species="Cyanobium gracile PCC 6307"
                     /locus_tag="GS824_0p1|contig-2192000222_1008_1496_-"
                     /description="phycocyanin, alpha subunit "
     gene            1554..1970
                     /translation="GDSKHKDSSREKLSAHSNSAKVIQPGKPSSCHKKTVMPPKEVLSI
                     KDLIKQAGEEQEIQYGTNEARLRIDLRIEDIGLWKSHHNKNPDNNNILLACESNSGELS
                     ETTLTWVVGAAIRSALVEGTAQAKDLLKNLGVSEELVDLASEHCPGLGXESNMGFPFGA
                     TWLAYRNSCGIVNLTREANRKMEISQLAKAAKVCGISNRDSLPEVVRAVVAKADTSKRF
                     LNTEEIEDICKYCKTSEHAVELLIAESNQVVDKARQQLLAQQPQLILPGGKLHPEPRAE
                     ACWRDCQQFLRVIIYGVACDCTEVTDTA"
                     /gene="unk4"
                     /blast_species="Synechococcus sp. RCC307"
                     /locus_tag="GS824_0p1|contig-2192000222_1_931_-"
                     /description="hypothetical protein SynRCC307_2034 "
     CDS             1554..1970
                     /translation="MPPKEVLSIKDLIKQAGEEQEIQYGTNEARLRIDLRIEDIGLWKS
                     HHNKNPDNNNILLACESNSGELSETTLTWVVGAAIRSALVEGTAQAKDLLKNLGVSEEL
                     VDLASEHCPGLGGKAIWAFHLERHGWLTATPVES"
                     /locus_tag="GS824_0p1|contig-2192000222_1_931_-"
                     /gene="unk4"
                     /blast_species="Synechococcus sp. RCC307"
                     /description="hypothetical protein SynRCC307_2034 "
     CDS             1997..2371
                     /translation="MEISQLAKAAKVCGISNRDSLPEVVRAVVAKADTSKRFLNTEEIE
                     DICKYCKTSEHAVELLIAESNQVVDKARQQLLAQQPQLILPGGKLHPEPRAEACWRDCQ
                     QFLRVIIYGVACDCTEVTDTA"
                     /gene="aplA"
     gene            1997..2371
                     /gene="aplA"
ORIGIN
        1 ccgatcgaaa caggcccatg tggatgccgc ggccaagttt tttgaaaacc accacaccca
       61 acgctttgtt gagctaaaaa tgaggtatct gctgtggtca cctgcaccga gcaaacccag
      121 cagtccctag ggcagtgacc gtttgttaag ggagcagtag gcaggcaggc atcttgaaga
      181 gaatgggcga accaagttga caacagccag gttgctgcac cctgcccaca aggggcactg
      241 cgcagccctg ggccctgacc agcctggaac ccctatccac ccttccgact cttcgtcgcg
      301 actaggagcc tcccaatgtt cgacgccttc accaaggttg tagcccaggc tgatgcccgt
      361 ggcgaattca tcaacgccgg tcaaatcgac gcgcttgcgg cgatggtttc cgagagcaac
      421 aagcgtatgg atgctgtgaa ccgcatcacc tccaacgcat ccaagatcgt caccaatgcg
      481 gcccgcgatc tttttgaagc tcagccggcg ctaacagctc ctggtgggaa cgcctacacc
      541 agccgccgca tggctgcgtg cctacgcgac atggacatca tcctccgtta catcacctac
      601 gcgattttca acggcgatgc atccgtgctg gaagaccgct gcctcaacgg cctgcgggag
      661 acctacctgg cgctcggcgt tcctggcgct tcggtttctg aaggcgttcg caagatgaag
      721 gacgcagcca ttgcaattgc caacgaccgc aacggcatca cccagggaga ctgctcagct
      781 ttgatcagcg aaatcggcac ctacttcgac cgcgctgcag cagccgtcgg ctgatcagct
      841 cactaaaaat tcaaaccaac ttatttcctc cttcccatga agactcccct taccgaagcc
      901 gtcgcagcag ctgattccca gggacggttc ctctcaaaca ctgagctcaa ctcagctttt
      961 ggtcgctttg accgcgccaa aaatgctctt gcagctgcta agggactaac agccaacgca
     1021 gacaacttgg tgaacggcgc tgcccaggcc gtttacaaca agttccccta caccacccag
     1081 atgcagggtg cgaactatgc cgctgatgcc cgtggcaagg cgaagtgctc ccgtgacatc
     1141 ggttactacc tccgcatggt cacctactgc ctcgtggctg gtggcaccgg ccccatggat
     1201 gagtacctga ttgccgggat tgatgaaatc aatcgcgctt ttgagctctc cccctcttgg
     1261 tatgtggaag ctcttaacta tatcaaagcc aaccatggcc ttgccggcga agcagcaaca
     1321 gaggcaaaca attacctcga ttacgcaatc aacgcacttg tttgatcaag ctgccttcta
     1381 gaatataatc aatagcctcc ccgtcgaagg gaggctattt ttattgaaca aaagataaag
     1441 ggatgggcga cagtaagcat aaagacagca gtcgtgaaaa attatccgcc cacagcaatt
     1501 cggcaaaagt cattcagccg gggaaaccgt cctcttgcca caagaaaacc gtcatgccgc
     1561 ccaaagaagt tttaagcata aaagacttaa taaaacaagc cggagaggaa caggagattc
     1621 agtacggaac aaacgaggca cgcttgcgca tagacctcag aattgaagac attgggcttt
     1681 ggaaatccca tcacaacaaa aatcctgaca acaacaatat tctgcttgcc tgcgagagca
     1741 atagcggcga actatcagaa accactctga cctgggtagt cggagcagca atacgttctg
     1801 cattggtaga aggaacggcc caagcaaagg atctgctcaa aaacctcgga gtgtcagaag
     1861 aactggtgga tctggcatct gaacactgtc caggtctagg cgggaaagca atatgggctt
     1921 tccatttgga gcgacatggc tggcttaccg caactcctgt ggaatcgtga acctgacaag
     1981 agaagcaaat cgaaaaatgg agatcagcca actggccaag gctgcaaaag tatgcggcat
     2041 aagcaatcga gacagtctcc ccgaagtagt gagagcggtg gtagctaaag ccgatacttc
     2101 aaaacggttc ctaaacacag aagaaataga agatatttgc aaatattgca aaacctcaga
     2161 acatgccgtt gagctactga tagctgagtc aaaccaggtg gttgataaag caagacaaca
     2221 actactagcc caacaaccac agctcatcct gcctggcggg aaattacacc cagaaccaag
     2281 ggcagaagcc tgctggcgag attgccaaca gtttctacgg gtgatcattt acggggtcgc
     2341 gtgcgattgc acagaagtaa cagatacggc agg
//
