# Supplementary material for: Picocyanobacteria containing a novel pigment gene cluster dominate the brackish water Baltic Sea
Source: ISME J. 2014 Mar 13;8(9):1892–903. doi: 10.1038/ismej.2014.35 (PMC4139726; doi:10.1038/ismej.2014.35)
Supplement: Supplementary dataset 2 [file ismej201435x11.zip › GS824_0p1_contig-27.gbk]

LOCUS       27                     13962 bp    DNA              UNK 01-JAN-1980
DEFINITION  Picocyanobacterial phycobilisome operon, metagenomic contig, partial
            sequence.
ACCESSION   27
VERSION     27
KEYWORDS    cyanobacteria; phycobilisome; pigment; horizontal gene transfer;
            Baltic Sea; ecology.
SOURCE      GS824_0p1|contig-27
  ORGANISM  Synechococcus/Cyanobium
            Bacteria; Cyanobacteria; Oscillatoriophycideae; Chroococcales.
REFERENCE   1
  AUTHORS   Larsson, J., Celepli, N., Ininbergs, K., Dupont, C., Yooseph, S.,
            Bergman, B., Ekman, M.
  TITLE     Picocyanobacteria containing a novel pigment gene cluster dominate
            the brackish water Baltic Sea
FEATURES             Location/Qualifiers
     source          1..13962
                     /mol_type="assembled metagenomic DNA"
                     /collection_date="2011-08-17"
                     /filter_size="0p1"
                     /assembly method="Ray-Meta"
                     /location="lat:58.82 lon:17.63"
                     /sample_name="GS824"
                     /organism="Synechococcus/Cyanobium"
     gene            complement(166..987)
                     /translation="SRTLARAMIALAVLIVKGGNPRPIDYLVAAFSSVSSASISAIKGX
                     VYSGKNAYFSSWIRIDDVMELSVLDWREPTLRWLNDSRPNAARWLILMRWPPSTHFMVE
                     NGEEVAQRFGMSSPTVSRQSKKCLELFDVEFQRVNGEWDIVGDQTMLLLERRVHQNARW
                     MGHRKLRLEATYWSGPLLCTPSPDRWLLGLSNIIGVRRNFQLVRERIVDACVTGLPDVP
                     PDDDPDLVSINLSSMPVFFVCSPDHPLLKEPHLSFEHIARYPTLGLPTGSYPKVEASLK
                     SIGLWNDCVRMSRYQRDAWEGKSEAELTIGYGTVLSIEISGGSLVRLPLDLPFLSGESI
                     VVHREFAEHPEMTALCDLLMSRLEIFSARHPEIKLIEIAFSGTS"
                     /gene="hyp"
                     /blast_species="Synechococcus sp. RS9917"
                     /locus_tag="GS824_0p1|contig-27000485_12656_13815_+"
                     /description="hypothetical protein RS9917_02606 "
     CDS             complement(166..987)
                     /translation="WLRTGEEVAQRFGMSSPTVSRQSKKCLELFDVEFQRVNGEWDIVG
                     DQTMLLLERRVHQNARWMGHRKLRLEATYWSGPLLCTPSPDRWLLGLSNIIGVRRNFQL
                     VRERIVDACVTGLPDVPPDDDPDLVSINLSSMPVFFVCSPDHPLLKEPHLSFEHIARYP
                     TLGLPTGSYPKVEASLKSIGLWNDCVRMSRYQRDAWEGKSEAELTIGYGTVLSIEISGG
                     SLVRLPLDLPFLSGESIVVHREFAEHPEMTALCDLLMSRLEIFSARHPEIKL"
                     /locus_tag="GS824_0p1|contig-27000485_12656_13815_+"
                     /gene="hyp"
                     /blast_species="Synechococcus sp. RS9917"
                     /description="hypothetical protein RS9917_02606 "
     gene            1356..1580
                     /gene="unk1"
     CDS             1356..1580
                     /gene="unk1"
     gene            1622..2236
                     /translation="MGSSLGRLVQMLSAGFSNQQQAFDNPPLYAHILVKFRPMPQLQPG
                     SLLLEQSYAINPAAPYRIRVLRAERQNGQDGDKLIIHNQALADDQRFWGAVDNPELRQQ
                     IQLSDLKPLEGCAYQVREEGGGFIGEVEPGCRCLVERKGAVSYLVSRLELNPQGMRTLD
                     RGHDPQTHEHLWGSLAGPFEFSRTDDYSSEVPQAWLQAWES*"
                     /locus_tag="GS824_0p1|contig-27000485_11716_12610_-"
                     /gene="cpcT"
                     /blast_species="Cyanobium sp. PCC 7001"
                     /description="CpeT protein "
     CDS             1622..2236
                     /translation="MGSSLGRLVQMLSAGFSNQQQAFDNPPLYAHILVKFRPMPQLQPG
                     SLLLEQSYAINPAAPYRIRVLRAERQNGQDGDKLIIHNQALADDQRFWGAVDNPELRQQ
                     IQLSDLKPLEGCAYQVREEGGGFIGEVEPGCRCLVERKGAVSYLVSRLELNPQGMRTLD
                     RGHDPQTHEHLWGSLAGPFEFSRTDDYSSEVPQAWLQAWES*"
                     /locus_tag="GS824_0p1|contig-27000485_11716_12610_-"
                     /gene="cpcT"
                     /blast_species="Cyanobium sp. PCC 7001"
                     /description="CpeT protein "
     CDS             complement(2533..2787)
                     /gene="unk2"
     gene            complement(2533..2787)
                     /gene="unk2"
     gene            2977..3192
                     /gene="cpcC"
     CDS             2977..3192
                     /gene="cpcC"
     CDS             3344..3607
                     /translation="MKVSAGTRGTSFSSGRQVTFTVTGMNNNNYSRTADMVLNVPYTRM
                     NETMRMVQRMGGKITGIAVNGGDSGSAPAPARKKTVSTAAKG"
                     /gene="cpcD"
     gene            3344..3607
                     /gene="cpcD"
     gene            3904..4422
                     /translation="MFDAFTKVIAQADARGEFISAGQIDALAAMVSDSNKRMDTVNRIT
                     SNASAIVTNAARDLFDSQPSLIAPGGNAYTSRRMAACLRDMDIILRYITYAVFNGDASV
                     LEDRCLNGLRETYLALGVPGASVAEGVRKMKAAAIAIVNDRNGITQGDCSALMSEIGTY
                     FDRAAAAVG"
                     /locus_tag="GS824_0p1|contig-27000485_9532_11140_-"
                     /gene="cpcB"
                     /blast_species="Cyanobium sp. PCC 7001"
                     /description="phycocyanin, beta subunit "
     CDS             3904..4422
                     /translation="MFDAFTKVIAQADARGEFISAGQIDALAAMVSDSNKRMDTVNRIT
                     SNASAIVTNAARDLFDSQPSLIAPGGNAYTSRRMAACLRDMDIILRYITYAVFNGDASV
                     LEDRCLNGLRETYLALGVPGASVAEGVRKMKAAAIAIVNDRNGITQGDCSALMSEIGTY
                     FDRAAAAVG"
                     /locus_tag="GS824_0p1|contig-27000485_9532_11140_-"
                     /gene="cpcB"
                     /blast_species="Cyanobium sp. PCC 7001"
                     /description="phycocyanin, beta subunit "
     gene            4465..4953
                     /translation="MKTPLTEAVSAADSQGRFLSNTELNSAFGRFERAKNALAAAKGLT
                     ANADNLVNGASQAVYNKFPYTTQMQGANYAADARGKAKCARDIGYYLRMVTYCLVAGGT
                     GPMDEYLIAGIDEINRAFELSPSWYVEALNYIKANHGLSGEAATEANNYLDYAINALV"
                     /gene="cpcA"
                     /blast_species="Cyanobium gracile PCC 6307"
                     /locus_tag="GS824_0p1|contig-27000485_9001_9489_-"
                     /description="phycocyanin, alpha subunit "
     CDS             4465..4953
                     /translation="MKTPLTEAVSAADSQGRFLSNTELNSAFGRFERAKNALAAAKGLT
                     ANADNLVNGASQAVYNKFPYTTQMQGANYAADARGKAKCARDIGYYLRMVTYCLVAGGT
                     GPMDEYLIAGIDEINRAFELSPSWYVEALNYIKANHGLSGEAATEANNYLDYAINALV"
                     /gene="cpcA"
                     /blast_species="Cyanobium gracile PCC 6307"
                     /locus_tag="GS824_0p1|contig-27000485_9001_9489_-"
                     /description="phycocyanin, alpha subunit "
     CDS             5160..5582
                     /gene="unk4"
     gene            5160..5582
                     /gene="unk4"
     CDS             5597..6058
                     /gene="aplA"
     gene            5597..6058
                     /gene="aplA"
     CDS             6299..6979
                     /gene="unk5"
     gene            6299..6979
                     /gene="unk5"
     gene            7171..7975
                     /translation="LPEEILSIKDLIKKSGAEQELQYGTSEARLRINLRIDDIGLWESH
                     RAKHPGKCNLLLACESNSGELSETYLTWVVGSAIRSAWVEGSTKAKDLLKTLGVSEQLM
                     GLVSKHCPGLGGKTIWAFHLERHGWLTATPVXIVELTKEAQERLKISQLAKATQVCGIS
                     NRNSLPTTARALVAKADASKQPLSLDELKTVCDCCKTSESAVALLIAKSNQVVDAARQQ
                     LLEQQPHLILPGGELYPENRAEACWRDCQQFLRVIIYGVACDXRGDNRSDGMAALRQLY
                     EVMEVPVPAMMYALNQMRCLTTQALETSEHIRELACLNMAFDNLIKAXATYPVPDATKL
                     TVPDKPIPYQATVQIQNGYSLQQSKSSPKMNNTQVHTGLLPEDPSKWNPPEEREPHPSQ
                     LPPVDARGASWGNRVLPPLDLRQANLCRTDIRGTDLTACLLEGCKLTLARYDRKTRVPD
                     GFNLEKSGAVGPGAALNGAFLNGADLRGMDLRNTNFMGAYLSGCDLSSAVLDGARFVGA
                     DLRFAKMQGCRCVGTRFTGSQLQQADFRAADLTEAILDSAENIQGADFSLSTGMDRMQL
                     ANLLTRSHNELDCWNPLTRGTTRTTLDRFKGRTGRPKIWREPKNATNTACVASDWQGEG
                     QVLGACLKQKMEVYKATVKGDWMPVIIAEIAKTAMPFGPSSILGVERFSQECEAPLELI
                     PGDDDQAKETVIRAVYRQVLGNAYVMESERQVVAESQFKLGEISVRELVRRIAKSDLYR
                     TRFFDSCARYRYIELAFRHLLGRAPADFEEMRSHAERLDTSGYEADIDSFLESDEYQNT
                     FGEWTVPYQRGWRTESCATLQEFTWSFQLLRGNSSSSLKGNLAGIRSRLGGAAYQNRPI
                     PVIAPSSQESQGWSFRPAANLTDPVTRTGVIAGEAGKVYRVEVTGYRANNVAPRHVTEK
                     QTEYTRSLQQAIRAVSTYSSRGRQDRKHHTIELSNQFNGVMLAVTRELQNHTKHL"
                     /gene="cpeC"
                     /blast_species="Synechococcus sp. WH 8102"
                     /locus_tag="GS824_0p1|contig-27000485_5835_8795_-"
                     /description="phycobilisome linker polypeptide "
     CDS             7171..7975
                     /translation="LPEEILSIKDLIKKSGAEQELQYGTSEARLRINLRIDDIGLWESH
                     RAKHPGKCNLLLACESNSGELSETYLTWVVGSAIRSAWVEGSTKAKDLLKTLGVSEQLM
                     GLVSKHCPGLGGKTIWAFHLERHGWLTATPVXIVELTKEAQERLKISQLAKATQVCGIS
                     NRNSLPTTARALVAKADASKQPLSLDELKTVCDCCKTSESAVALLIAKSNQVVDAARQQ
                     LLEQQPHLILPGGELYPENRAEACWRDCQQFLRVIIYGVACDXRGDNRSDGMAALRQLY
                     EVMEVPVPAMMYALNQMRCLTTQALETSEHIRELACLNMAFDNLIKAXATYPVPDATKL
                     TVPDKPIPYQATVQIQNGYSLQQSKSSPKMNNTQVHTGLLPEDPSKWNPPEEREPHPSQ
                     LPPVDARGASWGNRVLPPLDLRQANLCRTDIRGTDLTACLLEGCKLTLARYDRKTRVPD
                     GFNLEKSGAVGPGAALNGAFLNGADLRGMDLRNTNFMGAYLSGCDLSSAVLDGARFVGA
                     DLRFAKMQGCRCVGTRFTGSQLQQADFRAADLTEAILDSAENIQGADFSLSTGMDRMQL
                     ANLLTRSHNELDCWNPLTRGTTRTTLDRFKGRTGRPKIWREPKNATNTACVASDWQGEG
                     QVLGACLKQKMEVYKATVKGDWMPVIIAEIAKTAMPFGPSSILGVERFSQECEAPLELI
                     PGDDDQAKETVIRAVYRQVLGNAYVMESERQVVAESQFKLGEISVRELVRRIAKSDLYR
                     TRFFDSCARYRYIELAFRHLLGRAPADFEEMRSHAERLDTSGYEADIDSFLESDEYQNT
                     FGEWTVPYQRGWRTESCATLQEFTWSFQLLRGNSSSSLKGNLAGIRSRLGGAAYQNRPI
                     PVIAPSSQESQGWSFRPAANLTDPVTRTGVIAGEAGKVYRVEVTGYRANNVAPRHVTEK
                     QTEYTRSLQQAIRAVSTYSSRGRQDRKHHTIELSNQFNGVMLAVTRELQNHTKHL"
                     /gene="cpeC"
                     /blast_species="Synechococcus sp. WH 8102"
                     /locus_tag="GS824_0p1|contig-27000485_5835_8795_-"
                     /description="phycobilisome linker polypeptide "
     gene            8196..9812
                     /translation="TANQSNSLDFGATQLLEAPARFSRQRADDGETARSEDLFRNQQLL
                     NKPSAFTANDNAAFHIAVRAAYRQVFGNVQPMESERLLSAESKLRNGDINVREFVRRLA
                     QSDFYRSRFFDAVSPHRAVELNFKHLLGRPPQNQAEVASHVALIATSGFTGEINSYLDS
                     DEYLKSFGEDTVPSPTSWNSPVGQPQAAFNRIAALEQNFAGSDTAIGSKSQLLGNLVSG
                     YRLSIKVPAQVYRSGSLSQMGGAAAGSADMFEPVSXKNADGGDSTPLRGDLYVGFGLGQ
                     RQQEVFERCSGDSADQITALIRSVYRQVLGNPHVMDSERNLTAESQFAEGRLSTREFIR
                     AIGLSADYRRRFFETNAPYRFVELNFKHILGRAPASQAEMSEHLQRLAIHGYEAEINSY
                     VDSEEYQNTFGENTVPYLRVATENGREQVSFNRHIALVQGYAASDTIQCASSLLNSVAT
                     RSAPTNWTNTTVRTNRLGAASGSADPTSKRFRIVVNAQPTGGRQRNPNASYVVGGNDIT
                     TQLGYIHRRGGRIISVTEIT"
                     /gene="mpeD"
                     /blast_species="Synechococcus sp. WH 7805"
                     /locus_tag="GS824_0p1|contig-27000485_4147_5762_-"
                     /description="Phycobilisome linker polypeptide "
     CDS             8196..9812
                     /translation="MTANQSNSLDFGATQLLEAPARFSRQRADDGETARSEDLFRNQQL
                     LNKPSAFTANDNAAFHIAVRAAYRQVFGNVQPMESERLLSAESKLRNGDINVREFVRRL
                     AQSDFYRSRFFDAVSPHRAVELNFKHLLGRPPQNQAEVASHVALIATSGFTGEINSYLD
                     SDEYLKSFGEDTVPSPTSWNSPVGQPQAAFNRIAALEQNFAGSDTAIGSKSQLLGNLVS
                     GYRLSIKVPAQVYRSGSLSQMGGAAAGSADMFEPVKRKNADGGDSTPLRGDLYVGFGLG
                     QRQQEVFERCSGDSADQITALIRSVYRQVLGNPHVMDSERNLTAESQFAEGRLSTREFI
                     RAIGLSADYRRRFFETNAPYRFVELNFKHILGRAPASQAEMSEHLQRLAIHGYEAEINS
                     YVDSEEYQNTFGENTVPYLRVATENGREQVSFNRHIALVQGYAASDTIQCASSLLNSVA
                     TRSAPTNWTNTTVRTNRLGAASGSADPTSKRFRIVVNAQPTGGRQRNPNASYVVGGNDI
                     TTQLGYIHRRGGRIISVTEIT"
                     /locus_tag="GS824_0p1|contig-27000485_4147_5762_-"
                     /gene="mpeD"
                     /blast_species="Synechococcus sp. WH 7805"
                     /description="Phycobilisome linker polypeptide "
     gene            9879..10425
                     /translation="DIKTLDRPDSDLRQSEAQAQLKAAYRQXIGNAHLFEGERSLSAES
                     LFINGNLTVQGLINALALSDSYRRLFFEANGPYRFVELNFKHLLGRAPRNQAELSEHVQ
                     ILATKGYEAEINSYIYGAEYLKTFGFDTVPYNQGTATINGNSNVTYNRTLAMASGIAGF
                     DGDKQSQLLFSIATNQHPELLEELQALETAMASAIQLAGQTRIQLD"
                     /gene="cpeE"
                     /blast_species="Synechococcus sp. WH 7805"
                     /locus_tag="GS824_0p1|contig-27000485_3448_4080_-"
                     /description="possible phycobilisome linker polypeptide "
     CDS             9879..10425
                     /translation="DIKTLDRPDSDLRQSEAQAQLKAAYRQXIGNAHLFEGERSLSAES
                     LFINGNLTVQGLINALALSDSYRRLFFEANGPYRFVELNFKHLLGRAPRNQAELSEHVQ
                     ILATKGYEAEINSYIYGAEYLKTFGFDTVPYNQGTATINGNSNVTYNRTLAMASGIAGF
                     DGDKQSQLLFSIATNQHPELLEELQALETAMASAIQLAGQTRIQLD"
                     /gene="cpeC"
                     /blast_species="Synechococcus sp. WH 7805"
                     /locus_tag="GS824_0p1|contig-27000485_3448_4080_-"
                     /description="possible phycobilisome linker polypeptide "
     CDS             10717..10878
                     /gene="unk6"
     gene            10717..10878
                     /gene="unk6"
     gene            10936..11427
                     /translation="NSKLKDLRQAERPQAKQGIAEPQPALNMMIDTWVHMVQGGRHPFX
                     QERQQQGLSSVDAAGNLHSKKPWSLAIHEEWTFPCLSEFEDVRSSVLIEPIGPQDPLVL
                     KLLKDCTIRDAKPFLPFRMEWNAESDWEPDDPSEVSAGSCILVPIPSDNQKGILLRSAG
                     YAEAEQAVSNYTFLEDDTFVLKTQYGQSIAEERIWFVSENVRCRSSVLRTSAGSGILQT
                     SFASEIRRLDSFI"
                     /gene="cpeS"
                     /blast_species="Prochlorococcus marinus str. MIT 9313"
                     /locus_tag="GS824_0p1|contig-27000485_2534_3243_-"
                     /description="CpeS-like protein "
     CDS             10936..11427
                     /translation="MRSGHSLAFQQFEDVRSSVLIEPIGPQDPLVLKLLKDCTIRDAKP
                     FLPFRMEWNAESDWEPDDPSEVSAGSCILVPIPSDNQKGILLRSAGYAEAEQAVSNYTF
                     LEDDTFVLKTQYGQSIAEERIWFVSENVRCRSSVLRTSAGSGILQTSFASEIRRLDSFI
                     "
                     /locus_tag="GS824_0p1|contig-27000485_2534_3243_-"
                     /gene="cpeS"
                     /blast_species="Prochlorococcus marinus str. MIT 9313"
                     /description="CpeS-like protein "
     gene            11445..11963
                     /translation="PNIALRFAKILAGHYSNSAQSQHDPVNFAHINIYFRPLPWEVFQG
                     PGFYSEQSYGHDPWRPYRQGVHRLISSEKIQIVENYGFDQPIRLAGAGFTPDLLKLVTI
                     QRLKQRCGCSMHFCETTPGCFRGVVEPGQNCMVPRDGRPTYLVSEVSVDHENWISRDQG
                     FDPITNSLQWG"
                     /gene="cpeT"
                     /blast_species="Synechococcus sp. WH 7803"
                     /locus_tag="GS824_0p1|contig-27000485_1995_2522_-"
                     /description="phycoerythrin linker gene region "
     CDS             11445..11963
                     /translation="NIALRFAKILAGHYSNSAQSQHDPVNFAHINIYFRPLPWEVFQGP
                     GFYSEQSYGHDPWRPYRQGVHRLISSEKIQIVENYGFDQPIRLAGAGFTPDLLKLVTIQ
                     RLKQRCGCSMHFCETTPGCFRGVVEPGQNCMVPRDGRPTYLVSEVSVDHENWISRDQGF
                     DPITNSLQWG"
                     /locus_tag="GS824_0p1|contig-27000485_1995_2522_-"
                     /gene="cpeT"
                     /blast_species="Synechococcus sp. WH 7803"
                     /description="phycoerythrin linker gene region "
     gene            12088..12402
                     /gene="cpeR"
     CDS             12088..12402
                     /gene="cpeR"
     gene            complement(12456..13733)
                     /translation="TSEDSILASTSSSYDNIHPGLSHHDALAILEQSLESLDSASDYYM
                     AAAHLVNFPGNKTEEALLRLIDNSSNEQAVNLARRKAVEVLGRLGVQRSIPSIGRCLRS
                     DDPYLVENAAWALLQLNCQDVELHQAMFQLLNDPSQSRRVLIQALVGLEVYAALPVLQS
                     LQDEAIPGVRGAALSGVAQLSGDSSRLQELEAHLTLPNQMDRQSAIQDLIDCRATCLLP
                     SILKAPVSPVFRLRALRALWPGQDKAHAGLDLLIVXDTLIWDQPEDLELAHCYDAEPTI
                     SFLFDEFFGTDFSRCYLALSVLKHRPPEELWPFFWKRWQEDAYNDYGAHYFFIQLLRSV
                     DDWPSAASTSIESLLLEAMNSKRPQFGKSKAAACLALNKHFPDIWSKSVQQLLSSDLTA
                     SWELRYAALMGLDAIYVGNTHEISLHLCNDLAMQDPDLFVDRKRQELISENXGLKGTTF
                     SPVALNLQALGSWHSCFNSQDLEGAARSHRPVANGSYRPHLPINHLQTGFKTLKLAMIN
                     SFKNKVLALTD"
                     /gene="cpeY"
                     /blast_species="Synechococcus sp. WH 7805"
                     /locus_tag="GS824_0p1|contig-27000485_230_1817_+"
                     /description="putative bilin biosynthesis protein CpeY "
     CDS             complement(12456..13733)
                     /translation="TSEDSILASTSSSYDNIHPGLSHHDALAILEQSLESLDSASDYYM
                     AAAHLVNFPGNKTEEALLRLIDNSSNEQAVNLARRKAVEVLGRLGVQRSIPSIGRCLRS
                     DDPYLVENAAWALLQLNCQDVELHQAMFQLLNDPSQSRRVLIQALVGLEVYAALPVLQS
                     LQDEAIPGVRGAALSGVAQLSGDSSRLQELEAHLTLPNQMDRQSAIQDLIDCRATCLLP
                     SILKAPVSPVFRLRALRALWPGQDKAHAGLDLLIVXDTLIWDQPEDLELAHCYDAEPTI
                     SFLFDEFFGTDFSRCYLALSVLKHRPPEELWPFFWKRWQEDAYNDYGAHYFFIQLLRSV
                     DDWPSAASTSIESLLLEAMNSKRPQFGKSKAAACLALNKHFPDIWSKSVQQLLSSDLTA
                     SWELRYAALMGLDAIYVGNTHEISLHLCNDLAMQDPDLFVDRKRQELISENXGLKGTTF
                     SPVALNLQALGSWHSCFNSQDLEGAARSHRPVANGSYRPHLPINHLQTGFKTLKLAMIN
                     SFKNKVLALTD"
                     /gene="cpeY"
                     /blast_species="Synechococcus sp. WH 7805"
                     /locus_tag="GS824_0p1|contig-27000485_230_1817_+"
                     /description="putative bilin biosynthesis protein CpeY "
ORIGIN
        1 gggggggggg gggcagtaaa ggcatattca gcaaatttca ctttttgcat aaatttgcga
       61 ttcaaagcgc aatggcgcca aggcaagcag ccggactaca tttcaactat ctccacaacg
      121 gggccttgac agagtcaaga agttccgcta aaagcaatct cgatcaagtt tgatctcagg
      181 gtggcgagca gaaaagattt ccaggcgcga catcagcaaa tcacacaaag ccgtcatctc
      241 tggatgctcg gcaaattccc tatgaaccac aatcgattct cccgataaaa aaggaaggtc
      301 taatggaagc ctgacaagac tgcccccact gatttctata cttaaaacag taccatatcc
      361 aatagtcagc tctgcctcgc tctttccctc ccatgcatcg cgttgatagc gcgacatgcg
      421 cacacaatca ttccacaaac caatcgattt cagggatgcc tccacttttg gataggatcc
      481 tgttggaagt cccaatgttg gatatctagc aatatgctca aaagaaagat gtggctcctt
      541 gagcagtgga tgatcaggac tgcaaacgaa aaagaccggc atggacgaaa gattgatcga
      601 caccagatcc gggtcgtcat caggcgggac atctggcagt ccagtaacgc aggcatcgac
      661 gattctttct cttacaagct ggaaattcct acgtactcca ataatattcg acaatccaag
      721 aagccatctg tctggagaag gagtacaaag caatgggccc gaccagtagg ttgcctctaa
      781 cctgagtttc cggtgaccca tccatcgtgc attctggtga acacgacgct caaggaggag
      841 catggtttga tctccgacaa tatcccattc accattaacc cgttgaaatt cgacgtcaaa
      901 caattctagg catttttttg attgcctact tacggttgga gaactcatgc caaagcgttg
      961 agcaacctcc tcaccggttc tcaaccactg aagtgcgtcg agggcggcca acgcatcaag
     1021 atcaaccacc tggcggcatt aggtcgcgaa tcattcaacc atcttagcgt cggttcgcgc
     1081 cagtcgagca cgcttagttc cataacatca tcaatgcgaa tccatgaaga aaaataagca
     1141 ttcttgcccg agtagacctg cccttgattg cactgatgga agcagaggaa acggaagaaa
     1201 aggcagcgac caagtaatca atgggtcgcg gatttccccc cttcacaatc cagcacggct
     1261 agcgcgatca tcgctctggc aagggtccga gacatagaat tcccaggcga aggacttaac
     1321 tcaccagatc ggtcactgcg atgcgtcagc cccccatggc gggccagcag gctcaagtgt
     1381 tcaacaacgc tgacagcttt gcccaggcct ttgatgaagc ctggaaaaaa cacgaagaca
     1441 gccagcccaa ccacggcctg gagcagggcg aaaaattgat gctcatcctt gagctcgtag
     1501 ccgatcaccc attccggcaa aacgaacctg agttgtcctt acaggtggcc acattccgcc
     1561 tcaggctcct ggggctctag ggctccggcc agtagcgtcg ccccaactgc aagtgggtgc
     1621 catgggcagc tcccttggtc ggttggtgca gatgctcagt gcgggcttca gcaaccagca
     1681 acaggccttt gacaaccctc cgctctatgc ccacatcctg gtgaagtttc ggccgatgcc
     1741 gcaactgcag ccggggtccc tcctgctgga gcagagctac gccatcaatc cggccgctcc
     1801 ttatcggatc cgggtgttgc gggcggagcg ccagaacggg caggacggcg acaagctgat
     1861 catccacaac caggccctgg ccgacgacca acgcttttgg ggcgccgttg acaaccccga
     1921 actgcgccaa cagatccaac tctccgacct caagccccta gagggctgtg cctatcaggt
     1981 gcgcgaggag ggcggcggct tcattggcga ggtggaacct ggctgccgct gcctggtgga
     2041 acgcaaaggg gccgtctcct acctcgtgag tcgcctcgag ctcaatcccc aagggatgcg
     2101 caccctcgat cgaggccacg acccccaaac ccatgaacac ctctggggct ccctggcagg
     2161 accctttgaa ttcagccgca ccgacgacta cagctccgag gttccccaag cctggctcca
     2221 agcctgggag agctaggggc tgcagggcct ggcctaggcg ctcaactcat ccataaacgc
     2281 ctgttcgtgc tcgacctggt ggcgctcaac ctggtggcgc tcgaaccgct gctgaccgaa
     2341 ctgggggcgc tcaaaattgg gccgctcgaa ctcgtgatcg tccaggaagg gctcctcctc
     2401 tgggatggac tcttcctctg ggttggactc ttcctctggg ttggaatcct cctgagcgac
     2461 gagctcttcc tctgcgacgg gagcttcctc ggcctcggcg acgcgctcgt cttgatgggg
     2521 cgcttgatca gccaccccgt tgaggagcga ttcaagccgg gccagccggt cttcggtttc
     2581 gaccaaacgc agctcggtgc cttcggccat gggggcgcct gaggccaaac ctccctccag
     2641 gagatgctcc agccggacct cttgccccgc caggcgctcc tccagttcca aaagcctgaa
     2701 ggtgaggatt tcagcgacct gagacagggt ttgcaactgg tcggccagtc gctgggtgga
     2761 atctgccgcc ttcagctctg gagccatggg ccttaccagg ggtttggccg gatggtatcg
     2821 gcggagcatg gaaacgccag ggggctggcg gccccaggca gcccttgatt tgtaacgatt
     2881 gtgaaagcct ttggattcgg tcgaaacaga cccaaaggat ccgcctgccg ccgtttagcg
     2941 cggctccggc ttacctccct ccggcctctc acgcccatga cactcgccaa cgctgcccac
     3001 ctgaacatcg agcgttttac caatacccct gccaaggcaa actgggcaaa cgccaccgag
     3061 aacggcaagg cagccctggt ccgcgccatg tatcgccagg tgctgggcaa ccaatacgcg
     3121 atggccagtg agcggctgaa aggcccggaa tcactgttca agaacggggg tggtagtcca
     3181 gcaatttgtt gaaggggata aagcacactt ggctgctgcg cttctgcacg cggtagttgc
     3241 agatccagaa agaaagccgc cgctttgcca ggattacttc gatgaaatga gctggcctgc
     3301 gccccaccgc ctccctctca cccaacccat tgctgtcaaa gccatgaaag tttctgcagg
     3361 cacccgaggc accagcttca gtagcggtcg ccaggtcacc ttcaccgtga ccggcatgaa
     3421 caacaacaac tattcccgga ccgcggacat ggtgctgaat gtgccctaca cccgcatgaa
     3481 cgaaaccatg cgcatggtgc agcgcatggg cggcaagatc acggggattg ccgtgaacgg
     3541 cggcgacagt ggcagcgccc cagcgcctgc ccgtaagaaa accgtcagca cggctgccaa
     3601 gggttaagcc accctgggac caaaaaccgg ggcaacaggc tcaaaagccc ccagccgggg
     3661 gctggttgat gctccgatgc cctgggttgg cggccagcga aggcctgtct ccaactggcg
     3721 ccatccaggc ggtgaccatt tgtaacgggc cgctcatcca ggcccccatt accgccaaaa
     3781 atacgcgggt cgtgttgacg tctgttttgt ctttgcccgg gcttcacccc cggcgatccg
     3841 aaacaccggc aacctgcttc ccatcaccct cccgactctt cgtcgcgact aggagactcc
     3901 caaatgttcg acgccttcac caaggtcata gcccaggctg atgcccgtgg cgaattcatc
     3961 agtgccggtc agatcgacgc cctcgcggcg atggtcagcg acagcaacaa gcgcatggac
     4021 acggtgaacc gcatcacctc caacgcttcg gccatcgtca ccaacgcagc tcgcgatctg
     4081 tttgattcgc agccctcgct gatcgccccc ggcggcaacg cctacaccag ccgccgcatg
     4141 gctgcgtgcc tacgcgacat ggatatcatc ctccgttaca tcacctacgc cgttttcaat
     4201 ggcgatgcat cagttctgga agaccgttgc ctcaacggcc tgcgtgagac ctacctcgcc
     4261 ctcggcgttc ctggagcttc cgtagctgaa ggcgttcgca agatgaaggc cgccgccatt
     4321 gcaattgtca atgaccgcaa cggcatcacc caaggagact gctcagcttt gatgagtgaa
     4381 atcgggacct acttcgaccg cgctgcagca gccgtaggct aatcagcaca ctcataacgt
     4441 caaatcaacc catctcccct tcccatgaag actcccctta ccgaagccgt ctccgccgct
     4501 gattcccagg gtcggttcct atcaaatact gaactcaact ccgctttcgg tcgttttgag
     4561 cgcgccaaaa atgctcttgc agcagcaaaa ggtctgactg ccaacgcaga caacttagtg
     4621 aacggcgcct cccaggccgt ttacaacaag ttcccctaca ccacccagat gcagggtgcc
     4681 aactatgccg ctgacgcccg tggcaaagcc aagtgcgccc gagacatcgg ttactacctc
     4741 cgcatggtca cctactgcct cgtggcaggt ggcaccggcc caatggatga gtacctgatt
     4801 gccgggattg atgagatcaa tcgcgctttc gagctctccc cctcttggta cgtggaagct
     4861 cttaactaca tcaaggccaa ccatggcctt tccggtgaag cagcgacaga agcaaacaac
     4921 tacctcgatt acgcaatcaa cgcgcttgtt tgattaagct tctagagaaa acaaacgcag
     4981 ccaccaccag cctccccctc gacggggagg ctgtttttat tggtttagaa tgaaggagaa
     5041 caggcatgga aatacactgc gaatcaagac gagaagacca aagcactaag cattctcaag
     5101 gatgcggtaa gatcaaaata taattcaggg acatcgttct tttaccaaaa ccaaacacca
     5161 tgctacccga agaaattcta agcataaaag acttaattaa aaaatccgga gcagaacagg
     5221 aacttcagta cggaactagc gaagcccgat tgcgcatcaa cctaagaatt gacgacattg
     5281 gtctttggga gtcgcatcgg gcaaagcatc ctggcaaatg caatcttctg cttgcctgcg
     5341 aaagtaatag cggcgagcta tccgaaacct atctgacctg ggtcgtcggt tcagcgatac
     5401 gttcagcctg ggtagaagga tcgaccaaag caaaggatct actcaaaacc ctcggggtgt
     5461 cagaacaact tatgggactg gtatcgaaac actgtccagg cctgggcggg aaaaccatct
     5521 gggcattcca tttagagcgg catggctggc tcaccgctac gcctgtggaa tcgtggaact
     5581 gacaaaagaa gctcaagaac gactgaagat aagccaactc gccaaggcga cacaagtatg
     5641 cggaataagc aatcgcaaca gcctccccac tacagcgaga gcgttggtag caaaagcaga
     5701 tgcatccaag caacccctaa gcctcgatga attaaaaacg gtatgcgact gttgcaaaac
     5761 ctcagagagt gccgttgcgt tactgatagc gaagtcaaac caggtggttg atgctgcaag
     5821 gcaacaattg ctagagcaac agccccatct catcttgcca gggggagagc tataccctga
     5881 aaaccgcgca gaagcttgct ggcgggattg ccaacagttt ctgcgggtga taatctacgg
     5941 cgtggcgtgt gattgcgcgg agataacaga ctcagacggc atggcagcat tgcgtcagtt
     6001 atacgaagta atggaagtac cagttcctgc gatgatgtat gccctaaatc aaatgcgttg
     6061 ccttactaca caagcactag aaacttctga gcatattcgt gagctggcct gcctgaacat
     6121 ggcttttgac aatctgatca aagctctgct acctacccag tccctgatgc cacgaaactg
     6181 accgtgcccg acaagccaat tcccctacca ggcgacagta caaatccaaa atggatacag
     6241 tttacagcaa agcaaatctt ctccaaaaat gaataacacg caagtacata caggcttgtt
     6301 accagaagac cccagcaagt ggaatcctcc tgaggaacgg gaacctcatc catcgcagct
     6361 tccacccgta gacgcgcgag gggccagctg gggtaaccgt gttctgccgc ctcttgacct
     6421 gcgccaggca aacctttgcc gtacggacat aagaggcact gatctaactg cctgccttct
     6481 ggagggctgc aaattaacac ttgctcgtta tgacagaaag acaagggtgc ctgatggttt
     6541 taatcttgaa aagtcgggag cagtggggcc aggagcagct cttaatgggg cttttttaaa
     6601 tggcgcagat ctcaggggta tggaccttcg aaacaccaac ttcatgggtg cctacctaag
     6661 cggctgtgac ctaagtagtg cagtattgga tggagcacgc tttgtaggtg cagacttaag
     6721 gtttgcgaaa atgcaaggct gtcgctgcgt gggcacacgc tttacaggca gtcagttgca
     6781 acaggccgac tttagggctg ctgatctaac agaggcaatc ctagatagcg cagaaaatat
     6841 tcagggtgct gacttcagtc tgtctacggg tatggacagg atgcagcttg caaacctact
     6901 gactcggtct cacaacgaac tggattgctg gaaccccctc acccggggaa cgacccgtac
     6961 aaccctggaa tcgcttcaag ggtcgtacgg gtcggcctaa aatctggcga gaacccaaaa
     7021 acgcgaccaa cacagcctgt gtcgctagcg actggcaggg cgaagggcaa gtactagggg
     7081 cgtgtttgaa acaaaagatg gaggtttata aagctacggt caaaggggat tggatgccgg
     7141 tgataattgc cgagtatcgc caagacagcc atgccgtttg gtccatcctc catcctaggc
     7201 gtggagcgct tctcccaaga gtgcgaagcc ccactggagc taatccccgg agacgatgac
     7261 caagcgaagg agacggtaat ccgggctgtc tacagacagg tgcttgggaa tgcctacgtc
     7321 atggagagcg aacgacaagt agttgcggaa tcgcagttca agcttggcga aatcagcgtt
     7381 agagagctgg tgcgtcgcat cgccaagagc gatctatacc gcacacgatt ttttgattca
     7441 tgtgcacgct accgctatat tgagctggca tttcgtcatc ttcttggccg tgctccggct
     7501 gactttgagg aaatgcgcag ccatgccgag cgactagata caagtggcta tgaagcagac
     7561 atagacagtt tcttggaatc tgatgaatat caaaacacct ttggtgagtg gactgtccca
     7621 tatcaacgtg gctggagaac ggaatcctgt gcaactcttc aagagttcac ctggtcattc
     7681 cagttgctgc ggggcaacag cagcagtagc ctaaaaggta atctggcggg gattaggagc
     7741 cgtcttggtg gagctgctta tcaaaatcgg cccattccag tgatagctcc atcatcccaa
     7801 gaatcccaag gctggagctt ccgcccagcc gcgaacctta cggatcccgt aacgcggact
     7861 ggggtaatcg caggagaagc aggcaaagtc taccgagttg aagtaacagg ttatagggcg
     7921 aataatgtac gccccacgtc acgttacaga aaagcaaacc gagtatactt cgtagccttc
     7981 aacaagctat cagagcagta tcaacttatt catcgcgagg gaggcaagat cgcaagcatc
     8041 acaccattga actgagcaat cagttcaatg gtgtgatgct tgccgtgaca agggagctac
     8101 aaaatcacac caagcatctt tgaaataggg tcttcaaaaa aattccagta acacacatcg
     8161 cgcgaacagg atcagttctc caacaccatc ttcccatgac agcaaatcaa agcaattcac
     8221 ttgacttcgg agccactcag cttcttgaag caccagcgag attttcgcga caaagggctg
     8281 atgatggaga aactgccaga agtgaagatc tatttcgcaa ccagcagcta ttaaataaac
     8341 cttctgcatt caccgcaaac gacaatgctg cttttcacat cgcagtaaga gctgcatatc
     8401 gccaagtatt tggcaatgtt cagcccatgg aaagcgagcg gctactcagt gctgagtcga
     8461 aattacgcaa cggtgatata aacgtacggg aattcgtacg aagattagcc caatccgatt
     8521 tttatcgctc acgcttcttt gatgccgtgt ctccgcatcg agcagttgag ctgaacttca
     8581 aacatttgct gggccgcccc ccccagaatc aagcagaagt tgctagccat gtagccctga
     8641 tcgccacaag tggcttcaca ggcgagatca atagctatct tgattccgat gagtatctaa
     8701 agtcctttgg cgaggacaca gttccatccc caacaagctg gaactctcca gtaggccagc
     8761 ctcaagcagc gttcaacagg atcgcagcac ttgaacagaa cttcgctggt agcgacacag
     8821 ccatagggtc caagagtcag ttgcttggca atctggttag cggctacagg ctctcaatca
     8881 aggtgcctgc acaggtatac cgatctggtt cccttagtca gatgggtggg gcagccgctg
     8941 gttcggccga catgtttgag cctgtcaagc gaaagaatgc cgatggcggc gactcaacac
     9001 cgttgcgtgg tgatctctac gttggctttg ggcttgggca gcgccaacag gaagtgttcg
     9061 agcgatgcag cggtgattca gcagatcaga ttactgcgct gatccgctcg gtataccgcc
     9121 aagtgctggg caatccccat gtgatggaca gcgaacgcaa cctaacagca gaaagtcagt
     9181 ttgctgaggg aaggctcagc acccgcgaat ttataagagc tattggactc tctgcagact
     9241 atcgccgtcg cttcttcgaa acaaatgctc cctaccgttt tgttgagctg aacttcaaac
     9301 atattctggg ccgagcaccc gcatctcagg ctgagatgag tgagcaccta caaaggctag
     9361 ccattcacgg ctatgaagca gaaataaaca gctatgttga tagcgaagag tatcagaata
     9421 ccttcggcga aaatactgtt ccctatctgc gtgtagcgac agagaatggc cgcgaacagg
     9481 tttcctttaa tcggcatata gcactagttc aaggctatgc agccagtgac accattcaat
     9541 gtgcctcaag cctgctgaat tcagtggcca caagatctgc acctacaaac tggacaaata
     9601 caacagtacg gactaacagg cttggtgcag cctctggatc agctgatccc acatccaagc
     9661 ggttccgtat tgtcgtgaat gcccagccta caggcggccg ccaacgcaac ccaaacgcca
     9721 gttacgtggt tggcggcaac gacataacaa cccaactggg atacatccat agacgcggtg
     9781 gtcggatcat ttctgtgacc gaaatcacct aaaacgctgg ctcacattat cagggcaaca
     9841 acacacttct ttccttctcc cctgccaacc taaaaaacat ggacatcaaa actcttgacc
     9901 ggcccgattc ggatttgcgc cagtcagaag cccaagctca gctgaaagcc gcctaccgcc
     9961 aggtatttgg caatgcgcac ctctttgagg gtgagcgctc actctcggcc gagagtctct
    10021 tcatcaacgg caatctcaca gtgcaggggc tgatcaatgc cctggccctg tctgatagct
    10081 atcggcgtct cttttttgaa gcaaatggcc cctatcgatt tgttgagctc aacttcaagc
    10141 atctcttagg gcgagcccca cgaaatcagg ctgaactgag cgagcacgtc cagatcctgg
    10201 ccacaaaagg atacgaagct gaaatcaaca gctatatata cggagccgaa tatctaaaga
    10261 ccttcggctt tgatacagtg ccctataatc aaggaacagc aaccataaat ggaaactcga
    10321 acgttactta taacagaact cttgcaatgg cttcgggcat tgccggcttt gatggtgata
    10381 agcaatcaca attactgttt agcatagcga ccaattcaac acccagagct gctcgaagaa
    10441 ctccaggccc tggagaccgc aatggccagc gctatacaat tagctggaca aacaagaatc
    10501 cagttggact gaatcggcga gtgccacaaa ccaccactgc tcccttcagc tcgctaacat
    10561 cagccatcca atcaattcat cgacgtgggg gctgcatctc ctcagtgaca gaatcctaaa
    10621 tcaaactaat acggggaggg ttcaaaagtt taagaatata ttctcacaac ttttcccaaa
    10681 cctccctaaa ctttaaaagc accccgaata caatccatga attcaaagct aaaagacctt
    10741 cgccaagcag agcggccaca ggccaagcag ggcattgctg aaccacaacc tgcgctaaat
    10801 atgatgattg atacgtgggt acacatggtt cagggaggtc gtcacccttt tggcaggaac
    10861 gccaacaaca agggctgagc agcgttgatg cagctggaaa ccttcatagc aagaagcctt
    10921 ggtcgctggc gatccatgag gagtggacat tcccttgcct ttcagcaatt tgaggatgtt
    10981 cgcagttcag tcttaatcga accaattggg ccccaagatc cattggttct taagctactt
    11041 aaggattgca caatacgcga tgcaaaacct tttcttcctt ttcgcatgga atggaatgcc
    11101 gaaagcgact gggaaccaga tgaccccagc gaagtatcgg ctggatcatg cattctcgtt
    11161 ccaattccat ctgataatca aaaaggaatc ttgctgcgaa gtgctggata cgcagaggcc
    11221 gagcaagcag tatcaaacta cacatttctt gaagatgaca cttttgtact aaaaacccaa
    11281 tacggccagt ccattgcgga ggaacggatc tggttcgtat ctgagaacgt tcgttgccgt
    11341 tcatcagtgc tgcgaacttc agcaggctca gggatactgc aaacctcctt tgcctctgaa
    11401 atccgacggt tagattcctt catctaacaa tatttactgt gccaaatatt gctctgagat
    11461 ttgcaaaaat actggctggc cactacagta attctgctca atcacaacat gaccccgtaa
    11521 attttgcaca catcaacatc tattttcgcc ctctcccatg ggaagtattt cagggccctg
    11581 gtttttactc tgagcaaagt tacggccacg acccatggcg accctatagg caaggcgtgc
    11641 atcgactgat ctcatccgag aagatacaaa ttgttgagaa ttatggcttc gaccaaccga
    11701 ttcgcttggc tggagcgggc ttcacacctg atctactcaa gctagttact attcaacgcc
    11761 tcaaacaacg ctgcggttgt tcgatgcatt tctgcgagac gacaccgggt tgcttcaggg
    11821 gagtggtaga gcctggtcaa aactgcatgg tgccacgtga tgggcggccc acctatttag
    11881 tgagtgaagt ttcggttgac cacgaaaact ggatcagtcg agatcaggga tttgatccga
    11941 ttaccaatag cttgcagtgg ggctcagaac acgggccgct gcgatttaaa cgaatagcta
    12001 gctttgaaaa tgaagtcaca gctgagtggg gaagtctgac aaatgatcag cgggaagagc
    12061 ctaaacacat tggatagacc aaaaagtttg caggctgaca ggccagctat caagcaattc
    12121 caaagctgga ttcgctcgca gcatctaatc tgtcagggcc aagactttat ttttgaaact
    12181 attgatcata gccagcttga gcgttttgaa gcctgtctga agatgattga tgggcaggtg
    12241 cggtctgtaa gagccattgg caactggcct atgggacctc gccgcacctt caagatcctg
    12301 cgagttgaag cagctgtgcc aagacccaag ggcctggaga ttcaacgcta ctgggctgaa
    12361 cgtggttcct ttcagacccg gttttcggaa atcagctctt gacgtttgcg atctacaaaa
    12421 agatcaggat cctgcatagc caagtcatta cacaaatgca aggatatttc atgggtattc
    12481 ccaacataaa ttgcatcaag acccatcaag gcagcataac gtaactccca gcttgctgta
    12541 agatcggatg acaaaagttg ctgcacgctt ttactccata tatctggaaa atgtttattc
    12601 aatgccaaac aagcagccgc ttttgacttg ccgaattggg gacgcttgct gttcatggct
    12661 tccagcagca gcgactcaat gctagtagag gcagcggaag gccagtcgtc aacactgcga
    12721 aggagctgaa tgaagaaata gtgagcaccg taatcattgt atgcatcctc ctgccatcgc
    12781 ttccagaaaa aaggccagag ctcctctggt ggcctatgct tcaatacgga caatgctaaa
    12841 tagcaacgac taaaatcagt gccaaaaaac tcatcaaata gaaaagatat ggtgggttcc
    12901 gcatcgtaac agtgcgccaa ctctaaatct tctggctgat cccagatcag ggtatctaaa
    12961 caagtaagca ggtcaagacc tgcgtgtgct ttgtcttggc ccggccagag tgcacgcaga
    13021 gcccgcaacc tgaacacagg ggaaacgggc gccttaagga tcgatggcaa taagcatgta
    13081 gcccgacagt cgattaaatc ctgaatcgcc gactgccggt ccatttgatt cggcagggtc
    13141 agatgtgctt ccaactcttg aaggcgactg ctatcgccac tgagctgtgc aaccccggac
    13201 aaagcagccc cacgaacccc tggaatcgct tcatcttgca gcgattgaag tacgggcaac
    13261 gcggcataca cttctaaccc cacaagagcc tggataagga ccctacggct ctggcttgga
    13321 tcattgagta gctggaacat cgcctgatgg agttcaacat cttgacaatt gagctgaaga
    13381 agagcccagg cggcattctc cacaagatag ggatcatcac tccttaggca gcgtccgatg
    13441 ctggggatgg acctttgaac cccaagccgg cccaaaactt ccaccgcttt tcggcgcgca
    13501 aggttgacag cctgttcgtt agaagaatta tcgatgagac gcaataaagc ttcctccgtt
    13561 ttattgccag ggaaattcac gagatgggcg gccgccatgt agtagtcgct ggcggaatca
    13621 agcgattcaa gggattgctc aagaatggcg agcgcgtcgt ggtggctgag ccctgggtga
    13681 atattgtcat aactgctgct ggtgctggcc aaaatactgt cctcagaggt caatgtggtc
    13741 gaagctgtgg cgctaaaggg ggagctgatt cctactctga tagccggcag ggcaagagtg
    13801 ctgaaagttt aagagttatg agtcttgacg caatccagcc aggaagcgat caatatgagg
    13861 ccacctaaat ttagccgcgc aatgggaccc catcaatgtg gtgcacttct tcttgttaca
    13921 agcatcaaat ctgaaactcc ccagagggtt gctcagaagc tg
//
