# Supplementary material for: Picocyanobacteria containing a novel pigment gene cluster dominate the brackish water Baltic Sea
Source: ISME J. 2014 Mar 13;8(9):1892–903. doi: 10.1038/ismej.2014.35 (PMC4139726; doi:10.1038/ismej.2014.35)
Supplement: Supplementary dataset 2 [file ismej201435x11.zip › GS824_0p8_contig-13.gbk]

LOCUS       13                     31046 bp    DNA              UNK 01-JAN-1980
DEFINITION  Picocyanobacterial phycobilisome operon, metagenomic contig, partial
            sequence.
ACCESSION   13
VERSION     13
KEYWORDS    cyanobacteria; phycobilisome; pigment; horizontal gene transfer;
            Baltic Sea; ecology.
SOURCE      GS824_0p8|contig-13
  ORGANISM  Synechococcus/Cyanobium
            Bacteria; Cyanobacteria; Oscillatoriophycideae; Chroococcales.
REFERENCE   1
  AUTHORS   Larsson, J., Celepli, N., Ininbergs, K., Dupont, C., Yooseph, S.,
            Bergman, B., Ekman, M.
  TITLE     Picocyanobacteria containing a novel pigment gene cluster dominate
            the brackish water Baltic Sea
FEATURES             Location/Qualifiers
     source          1..31046
                     /mol_type="assembled metagenomic DNA"
                     /collection_date="2011-08-17"
                     /filter_size="0p8"
                     /assembly method="Ray-Meta"
                     /location="lat:58.82 lon:17.63"
                     /sample_name="GS824"
                     /organism="Synechococcus/Cyanobium"
     gene            1..141
                     /translation="ASQDRRPVVAKSLVDIDRLLXQLREDYIRVHAPAPVLLVREPEQR
                     "
                     /gene="universal stress protein"
                     /blast_species="Cyanobium sp. PCC 7001"
                     /locus_tag="GS824_0p8|contig-1355000340_30876_31015_-"
                     /description="universal stress protein family protein "
     CDS             1..141
                     /translation="ASQDRRPVVAKSLVDIDRLLXQLREDYIRVHAPAPVLLVREPEQR
                     "
                     /gene="GS824_0p8|contig-1355000340_30876_31015_-"
                     /blast_species="Cyanobium sp. PCC 7001"
                     /locus_tag="GS824_0p8|contig-1355000340_30876_31015_-"
                     /description="universal stress protein family protein "
     gene            complement(174..281)
                     /translation="METNDLGFVASLMFVLVPAVFLIILYIQTNSRQGG*"
                     /locus_tag="GS824_0p8|contig-1355000340_30736_30843_+"
                     /gene="psbM"
                     /blast_species="Cyanobium gracile PCC 6307"
                     /description="photosystem II reaction center protein PsbM "
     CDS             complement(174..281)
                     /translation="METNDLGFVASLMFVLVPAVFLIILYIQTNSRQGG*"
                     /locus_tag="GS824_0p8|contig-1355000340_30736_30843_+"
                     /gene="psbM"
                     /blast_species="Cyanobium gracile PCC 6307"
                     /description="photosystem II reaction center protein PsbM "
     gene            complement(454..810)
                     /translation="PVIRFVREARDVECYPGENLREVALREGIELYGWKGKLGNCGGCG
                     QCITCFVELPESTSPLAMSGRTAVEDQKLRGRPQNWRLACQALVQESLLVLTRPQVGMA
                     NKDDAMATALAQPLGAGPTEWPTPPEAEEPEGGEAEVVETVPTATSGEGS"
                     /gene="ferredoxin"
                     /blast_species="Cyanobium sp. PCC 7001"
                     /locus_tag="GS824_0p8|contig-1355000340_30207_30674_+"
                     /description="ferredoxin "
     CDS             complement(454..810)
                     /translation="MPVIRFVREARDVECYPGENLREVALREGIELYGWKGKLGNCGGC
                     GQCITCFVELPESTSPLAMSGRTAVEDQKLRGRPQNWRLACQALVQESLLVLTRPQVGM
                     ANKDDAMATALAQPL"
                     /locus_tag="GS824_0p8|contig-1355000340_30207_30674_+"
                     /gene="GS824_0p8|contig-1355000340_30207_30674_+"
                     /blast_species="Cyanobium sp. PCC 7001"
                     /description="ferredoxin "
     gene            927..2486
                     /translation="MGLPWYRVHTVVINDPGRLLAVHLMHTALVAGWAGSMALYELAIF
                     DPSDAVLNPMWRQGMFVMPFMARLGVTGSWGGWSITGETGVDPGFWSFEGVAAAHIIFS
                     GLLFLAAIWHWTFWDLEIWQDPRTGEPALDLPKIFGIHLLLAGLGCFGFGAFHLTGVFG
                     PGMWVSDAYGLNGHLEAVQPSWGPEGFNPFNPGGIVAHHIAAGIVGIIAGVFHITSRPP
                     ERLYKALRMGNIETVLASAIAAVFFAAFVVAGTMWYGAAATPVELFGPTRYQWDQSYFK
                     TEINRRVQTALDGGASMEQAYASIPEKLAFYDYVGNSPAKGGLFRVGPMVNGDGLPTGW
                     IGHIVFTDKDGRNLEVRRLPNFFENFPVILQDQEGIVRADIPFRRAEAKYSFEQTGVTA
                     TVYGGALNGQTFTDPADVKRLARKAQLGEGFEFDREKYHSDGTFRSSPRGWFTFGHATF
                     ALLFFFGHIWHGARTLYRDVFAGIDPDLGEQVEFGLFQKLGDRSTRRLPEGYVPPAGTT
                     LS*"
                     /locus_tag="GS824_0p8|contig-1355000340_28533_29914_-"
                     /gene="psbB"
                     /blast_species="Cyanobium sp. PCC 7001"
                     /description="photosystem II chlorophyll-binding protein
                     CP47 "
     CDS             927..2486
                     /translation="MGLPWYRVHTVVINDPGRLLAVHLMHTALVAGWAGSMALYELAIF
                     DPSDAVLNPMWRQGMFVMPFMARLGVTGSWGGWSITGETGVDPGFWSFEGVAAAHIIFS
                     GLLFLAAIWHWTFWDLEIWQDPRTGEPALDLPKIFGIHLLLAGLGCFGFGAFHLTGVFG
                     PGMWVSDAYGLNGHLEAVQPSWGPEGFNPFNPGGIVAHHIAAGIVGIIAGVFHITSRPP
                     ERLYKALRMGNIETVLASAIAAVFFAAFVVAGTMWYGAAATPVELFGPTRYQWDQSYFK
                     TEINRRVQTALDGGASMEQAYASIPEKLAFYDYVGNSPAKGGLFRVGPMVNGDGLPTGW
                     IGHIVFTDKDGRNLEVRRLPNFFENFPVILQDQEGIVRADIPFRRAEAKYSFEQTGVTA
                     TVYGGALNGQTFTDPADVKRLARKAQLGEGFEFDREKYHSDGTFRSSPRGWFTFGHATF
                     ALLFFFGHIWHGARTLYRDVFAGIDPDLGEQVEFGLFQKLGDRSTRRLPEGYVPPAGTT
                     LS*"
                     /locus_tag="GS824_0p8|contig-1355000340_28533_29914_-"
                     /gene="psbB"
                     /blast_species="Cyanobium sp. PCC 7001"
                     /description="photosystem II chlorophyll-binding protein
                     CP47 "
     gene            2525..2620
                     /translation="MESFAYILILALAISTLFFAIAFRDPPKIGK*"
                     /locus_tag="GS824_0p8|contig-1355000340_28399_28494_-"
                     /gene="psbT"
                     /blast_species="Cyanobium gracile PCC 6307"
                     /description="Photosystem II reaction centre T protein "
     CDS             2525..2620
                     /translation="MESFAYILILALAISTLFFAIAFRDPPKIGK*"
                     /locus_tag="GS824_0p8|contig-1355000340_28399_28494_-"
                     /gene="psbT"
                     /blast_species="Cyanobium gracile PCC 6307"
                     /description="Photosystem II reaction centre T protein "
     gene            2856..3353
                     /gene="nrdR"
     CDS             2856..3353
                     /translation="MQCPSCQHTDSRVLESRAADCGRSVRRRRECLNCDFRFTTYERVE
                     TVPITVVKRNSNRETFNRSKLLHGVLRACEKTGLEPARLEVVVDEIELQLQQRSGREVT
                     SSEIGELVLAQLGEMSEVAYVRFASVYRQFQGVSDFVATLEGLNQRTKLRSKTKPSLAA
                     IG*"
                     /gene="nrdR"
                     /blast_species="Cyanobium gracile PCC 6307"
     gene            3494..4567
                     /translation="MTVTPSEVSTNQSPEELGPEADLDLTLDAELDLAIPEEVPTADDP
                     SSRASRSDTDGVGFTLDEFASLLSKYDYNFKPGDVVNGTVFALESKGAMIDIGAKTAAF
                     MPLQEVSINRVEGLSDVLQPGEIREFFIMSEENEDGQLSLSIRRIEYQRAWERVRQLQK
                     EDATIYSEVFATNRGGALVRVEGLRGFIPGSHISTRKVKEELVADFLPLKFLEVDEERN
                     RLVLSHRRALVERKMNRLEVGEVVIGTVRGIKPYGAFIDIGGVSGLLHISEISHEHIET
                     PHTVLNVNDQMKVMIIDLDAERGRISLSTKALEPEPGDMLTDPAKVFEKAEEMAARYKQ
                     MLLEQAEDGEPMEVTVD*"
                     /locus_tag="GS824_0p8|contig-1355000340_26454_28163_-"
                     /gene="30S ribosomal protein S1"
                     /blast_species="Synechococcus sp. WH 5701"
                     /description="30S ribosomal protein S1 "
     CDS             3494..4567
                     /locus_tag="GS824_0p8|contig-1355000340_26454_28163_-"
                     /gene="GS824_0p8|contig-1355000340_26454_28163_-"
                     /blast_species="Synechococcus sp. WH 5701"
                     /translation="MTVTPSEVSTNQSPEELGPEADLDLTLDAELDLAIPEEVPTADDP
                     SSRASRSDTDGVGFTLDEFASLLSKYDYNFKPGDVVNGTVFALESKGAMIDIGAKTAAF
                     MPLQEVSINRVEGLSDVLQPGEIREFFIMSEENEDGQLSLSIRRIEYQRAWERVRQLQK
                     EDATIYSEVFATNRGGALVRVEGLRGFIPGSHISTRKVKEELVADFLPLKFLEVDEERN
                     RLVLSHRRALVERKMNRLEVGEVVIGTVRGIKPYGAFIDIGGVSGLLHISEISHEHIET
                     PHTVLNVNDQMKVMIIDLDAERGRISLSTKALEPEPGDMLTDPAKVFEKAEEMAARYKQ
                     MLLEQAEDGEPMEVTVD*"
                     /description="30S ribosomal protein S1"
     gene            4585..5364
                     /translation="MAKLLLRGIELGQVEAVLFDKDGTLSISEPQLITLAKARVFLCLE
                     QVGPALRPQLQDLLERAYGLRNEGKTLCPAGITAVAHRDHNLISTATALAQTGIGWPDA
                     LAISELVFAKADQCDGRREGRHTSVATEGLLPFLQQLQGQGVRCAVISNDDVAGIEHFL
                     ASHQLSSYFSGLWSAEHQPRKPDPQAVHGLCSVMGVAVEHCALIGDANSDLRMAVAAGI
                     PHQRALGYTAAWSSAPPLSEPHPLIHHWDELRVEAAF*"
                     /locus_tag="GS824_0p8|contig-1355000340_25658_26436_-"
                     /gene="haloacid dehalogenase"
                     /blast_species="Synechococcus sp. WH 5701"
                     /description="hypothetical protein WH5701_05980 "
     CDS             4585..5364
                     /translation="MAKLLLRGIELGQVEAVLFDKDGTLSISEPQLITLAKARVFLCLE
                     QVGPALRPQLQDLLERAYGLRNEGKTLCPAGITAVAHRDHNLISTATALAQTGIGWPDA
                     LAISELVFAKADQCDGRREGRHTSVATEGLLPFLQQLQGQGVRCAVISNDDVAGIEHFL
                     ASHQLSSYFSGLWSAEHQPRKPDPQAVHGLCSVMGVAVEHCALIGDANSDLRMAVAAGI
                     PHQRALGYTAAWSSAPPLSEPHPLIHHWDELRVEAAF*"
                     /locus_tag="GS824_0p8|contig-1355000340_25658_26436_-"
                     /gene="GS824_0p8|contig-1355000340_25658_26436_-"
                     /blast_species="Synechococcus sp. WH 5701"
                     /description="hypothetical protein WH5701_05980 "
     gene            5407..6675
                     /translation="MGSRHVFTSESVTEGHPDKICDQVSDAVLDALLAQDPASRVACET
                     VVNTGLCLITGEVTTNARVDFNTLVRGVINQIGYSGARAGGFDANSAAVLVALDQQSPD
                     IAQGVNEADDHSGDPLDLIGAGDQGIMFGYACNETPELMPLPISLAHRLARRLAEVRHN
                     GSLEYLLPDGKTQVSVVYEDDVPVAIDTILISTQHTAEIDGVSEEKAMRERIAADLWSH
                     VVEPATADLPLKPHREASGDKPATRFLVNPTGKFVVGGPQGDAGLTGRKIIVDTYGGYA
                     RHGGGAFSGKDPTKVDRSAAYAARYVAKALVAAGLARKAEVQLSYAIGVARPVSILVES
                     FGTGAISNADLTALVQEHFDLRPGAIIETFGLRHLPQQRGGRFYQDVAAYGHFGRTDLN
                     LPWENVDAIVATLKQATAARVAA*"
                     /locus_tag="GS824_0p8|contig-1355000340_21878_25615_-"
                     /gene="S-adenosylmethionine synthetase"
                     /blast_species="Cyanobium gracile PCC 6307"
                     /description="S-adenosylmethionine synthetase "
     CDS             5407..6675
                     /translation="MGSRHVFTSESVTEGHPDKICDQVSDAVLDALLAQDPASRVACET
                     VVNTGLCLITGEVTTNARVDFNTLVRGVINQIGYSGARAGGFDANSAAVLVALDQQSPD
                     IAQGVNEADDHSGDPLDLIGAGDQGIMFGYACNETPELMPLPISLAHRLARRLAEVRHN
                     GSLEYLLPDGKTQVSVVYEDDVPVAIDTILISTQHTAEIDGVSEEKAMRERIAADLWSH
                     VVEPATADLPLKPHREASGDKPATRFLVNPTGKFVVGGPQGDAGLTGRKIIVDTYGGYA
                     RHGGGAFSGKDPTKVDRSAAYAARYVAKALVAAGLARKAEVQLSYAIGVARPVSILVES
                     FGTGAISNADLTALVQEHFDLRPGAIIETFGLRHLPQQRGGRFYQDVAAYGHFGRTDLN
                     LPWENVDAIVATLKQATAARVAA*"
                     /locus_tag="GS824_0p8|contig-1355000340_21878_25615_-"
                     /gene="GS824_0p8|contig-1355000340_21878_25615_-"
                     /blast_species="Cyanobium gracile PCC 6307"
                     /description="S-adenosylmethionine synthetase "
     CDS             6742..7974
                     /translation="AVVDGLGELVAEAAGPYPEAFANPVGWRSGLIDLCRQLPGRVRGA
                     IGALAIDGTSGTLLLCRPNGDLVGGGLDLALPYSQACPEHKDHACALAGANSPAASASG
                     SLARALRLLTSAEDMGLAGPWLLRHQADWLMGWLLGDWRWGEEGNNLRLGWDLQAQCWG
                     GSIPSQPWSSALPEICPSGRRIGQITLTSAEALGLSPTCQVIAGSTDANAGVLAASPGA
                     GDGIAVLGTTLVLKQFSPRPIQGPGISCHRVAGQWLVGGASNGGAGILRRFFSDSQITE
                     LSRQINPSQATGLQLRPLSAPGERFPVDDPQLQPVLEPRPISDARYLQALLEGITALEV
                     EGWATLGALGAPPVQRVISLGGGARNPQWRALREKALGMPVLNRPHCTAALGMAKLAAR
                     QDGPIFSPPRP*"
                     /blast_species="Synechococcus sp. CB0101"
     gene            6742..7974
                     /gene="sugar kinase"
     gene            complement(9330..9471)
                     /translation="RLVGTSLAVLVPMALLDLAEGSDGRDGGCAAVLPLAGEGAVRAHP
                     "
                     /gene="GS824_0p8|contig-1355000340_21576_21717_+"
                     /blast_species="Unknown"
                     /locus_tag="GS824_0p8|contig-1355000340_21576_21717_+"
                     /description="NA"
     CDS             complement(9330..9471)
                     /translation="RLVGTSLAVLVPMALLDLAEGSDGRDGGCAAVLPLAGEGAVRAHP
                     "
                     /gene="GS824_0p8|contig-1355000340_21576_21717_+"
                     /blast_species="Unknown"
                     /locus_tag="GS824_0p8|contig-1355000340_21576_21717_+"
                     /description="NA"
     gene            9644..9772
                     /translation="DQDQNALSPTALVWDRNGELCPEDFDRLLERLLPLEVSSQY"
                     /gene="GS824_0p8|contig-1355000340_21275_21403_-"
                     /blast_species="Unknown"
                     /locus_tag="GS824_0p8|contig-1355000340_21275_21403_-"
                     /description="NA"
     CDS             9644..9772
                     /translation="DQDQNALSPTALVWDRNGELCPEDFDRLLERLLPLEVSSQY"
                     /gene="GS824_0p8|contig-1355000340_21275_21403_-"
                     /blast_species="Unknown"
                     /locus_tag="GS824_0p8|contig-1355000340_21275_21403_-"
                     /description="NA"
     gene            10027..10101
                     /translation="RKQSLLLKAIYEAKLFIALLTKV"
                     /gene="GS824_0p8|contig-1355000340_20946_21020_-"
                     /blast_species="Unknown"
                     /locus_tag="GS824_0p8|contig-1355000340_20946_21020_-"
                     /description="NA"
     CDS             10027..10101
                     /translation="RKQSLLLKAIYEAKLFIALLTKV"
                     /gene="GS824_0p8|contig-1355000340_20946_21020_-"
                     /blast_species="Unknown"
                     /locus_tag="GS824_0p8|contig-1355000340_20946_21020_-"
                     /description="NA"
     gene            10243..10524
                     /translation="EANFATDKILTLKNFQSTAKGTWHLFRCGSLCFEAKRDLRDSEST
                     PGYADRQVTTSSEDLVCFVKNLLFYGWRIDHVPDQEKNFWTQCLPNS"
                     /gene="GS824_0p8|contig-1355000340_20523_20804_-"
                     /blast_species="Unknown"
                     /locus_tag="GS824_0p8|contig-1355000340_20523_20804_-"
                     /description="NA"
     CDS             10243..10524
                     /translation="EANFATDKILTLKNFQSTAKGTWHLFRCGSLCFEAKRDLRDSEST
                     PGYADRQVTTSSEDLVCFVKNLLFYGWRIDHVPDQEKNFWTQCLPNS"
                     /gene="GS824_0p8|contig-1355000340_20523_20804_-"
                     /blast_species="Unknown"
                     /locus_tag="GS824_0p8|contig-1355000340_20523_20804_-"
                     /description="NA"
     gene            10805..10987
                     /translation="AKKKIKAISKETIAERIQQVPWEKHLQEFPQRQYKCNPVIITAKR
                     GENQHNAVEYKNDV"
                     /gene="GS824_0p8|contig-1355000340_20060_20242_-"
                     /blast_species="Unknown"
                     /locus_tag="GS824_0p8|contig-1355000340_20060_20242_-"
                     /description="NA"
     CDS             10805..10987
                     /translation="AKKKIKAISKETIAERIQQVPWEKHLQEFPQRQYKCNPVIITAKR
                     GENQHNAVEYKNDV"
                     /gene="GS824_0p8|contig-1355000340_20060_20242_-"
                     /blast_species="Unknown"
                     /locus_tag="GS824_0p8|contig-1355000340_20060_20242_-"
                     /description="NA"
     gene            11026..11127
                     /translation="YLTAHLVKVLALGNQTLMNLQVSRMTQSLPTS"
                     /gene="GS824_0p8|contig-1355000340_19920_20021_-"
                     /blast_species="Unknown"
                     /locus_tag="GS824_0p8|contig-1355000340_19920_20021_-"
                     /description="NA"
     CDS             11026..11127
                     /translation="YLTAHLVKVLALGNQTLMNLQVSRMTQSLPTS"
                     /gene="GS824_0p8|contig-1355000340_19920_20021_-"
                     /blast_species="Unknown"
                     /locus_tag="GS824_0p8|contig-1355000340_19920_20021_-"
                     /description="NA"
     gene            11153..11287
                     /translation="EAHTDSWGDLSGGFPMLKARTPFAIDSQKDLNAQAPNQPQPPA"
                     /gene="GS824_0p8|contig-1355000340_19760_19894_-"
                     /blast_species="Unknown"
                     /locus_tag="GS824_0p8|contig-1355000340_19760_19894_-"
                     /description="NA"
     CDS             11153..11287
                     /translation="EAHTDSWGDLSGGFPMLKARTPFAIDSQKDLNAQAPNQPQPPA"
                     /gene="GS824_0p8|contig-1355000340_19760_19894_-"
                     /blast_species="Unknown"
                     /locus_tag="GS824_0p8|contig-1355000340_19760_19894_-"
                     /description="NA"
     gene            complement(11431..11556)
                     /translation="AYAINTHGAWGVVMIGNCKSLEEAGKVFSAICEDLRYKSN"
                     /gene="GS824_0p8|contig-1355000340_19491_19616_+"
                     /blast_species="Unknown"
                     /locus_tag="GS824_0p8|contig-1355000340_19491_19616_+"
                     /description="NA"
     CDS             complement(11431..11556)
                     /translation="AYAINTHGAWGVVMIGNCKSLEEAGKVFSAICEDLRYKSN"
                     /gene="GS824_0p8|contig-1355000340_19491_19616_+"
                     /blast_species="Unknown"
                     /locus_tag="GS824_0p8|contig-1355000340_19491_19616_+"
                     /description="NA"
     gene            12023..12163
                     /translation="QLILGIPIKGLLQKKSSKIAKDLPSTRLRFNSFFNVIAGTVIVIR
                     "
                     /gene="GS824_0p8|contig-1355000340_18884_19024_-"
                     /blast_species="Unknown"
                     /locus_tag="GS824_0p8|contig-1355000340_18884_19024_-"
                     /description="NA"
     CDS             12023..12163
                     /translation="QLILGIPIKGLLQKKSSKIAKDLPSTRLRFNSFFNVIAGTVIVIR
                     "
                     /gene="GS824_0p8|contig-1355000340_18884_19024_-"
                     /blast_species="Unknown"
                     /locus_tag="GS824_0p8|contig-1355000340_18884_19024_-"
                     /description="NA"
     gene            complement(12297..12497)
                     /translation="FDADSHASKFRLDPSKFPKRIDIFVSERVVDHIQAMSAKTGRSFS
                     ESAAFILAQGAKVFNAERSE"
                     /gene="GS824_0p8|contig-1355000340_18550_18750_+"
                     /blast_species="Unknown"
                     /locus_tag="GS824_0p8|contig-1355000340_18550_18750_+"
                     /description="NA"
     CDS             complement(12297..12497)
                     /translation="FDADSHASKFRLDPSKFPKRIDIFVSERVVDHIQAMSAKTGRSFS
                     ESAAFILAQGAKVFNAERSE"
                     /gene="GS824_0p8|contig-1355000340_18550_18750_+"
                     /blast_species="Unknown"
                     /locus_tag="GS824_0p8|contig-1355000340_18550_18750_+"
                     /description="NA"
     gene            complement(12767..12934)
                     /translation="RRVTFSLEDADHLALKLLAIHERKAMVEVVQEAIKSYLEDKEAYL
                     LAVTKREGS"
                     /gene="GS824_0p8|contig-1355000340_18113_18280_+"
                     /blast_species="Unknown"
                     /locus_tag="GS824_0p8|contig-1355000340_18113_18280_+"
                     /description="NA"
     CDS             complement(12767..12934)
                     /translation="RRVTFSLEDADHLALKLLAIHERKAMVEVVQEAIKSYLEDKEAYL
                     LAVTKREGS"
                     /gene="GS824_0p8|contig-1355000340_18113_18280_+"
                     /blast_species="Unknown"
                     /locus_tag="GS824_0p8|contig-1355000340_18113_18280_+"
                     /description="NA"
     gene            complement(13061..13919)
                     /locus_tag="GS824_0p8|contig-1355000340_17108_17986_+"
                     /gene="hyp"
                     /blast_species="Synechococcus sp. RS9917"
                     /translation="VEVELLEALDGLIWLRTGHQVASRFNLNQSTVSRNSKKCAQEFGL
                     SLVRRRSEWSIDGDPTLLNLERYVHQVSRWRQNKLLRLEAQHWSAPFLCSPIPSGWISG
                     NLNYLEYERPLKLLKERVIDAWITSYPDALSDDDPDFTAIHLSRLPMLLVVQEGHPLLK
                     LGSQITFEDVARFPFLPLPSGSFPKVQVVLEKLGLWPTTSGPTEFAWRGRSDIADLMVG
                     FSTPLTLPLYGESYRALPLQVPVVVGDALVVAREWVDSIQIRELVSLLRSRLATLATTA
                     AGVEF"
                     /description="hypothetical protein RS9917_02606"
     CDS             complement(13061..13919)
                     /locus_tag="GS824_0p8|contig-1355000340_17108_17986_+"
                     /gene="GS824_0p8|contig-1355000340_17108_17986_+"
                     /blast_species="Synechococcus sp. RS9917"
                     /translation="VEVELLEALDGLIWLRTGHQVASRFNLNQSTVSRNSKKCAQEFGL
                     SLVRRRSEWSIDGDPTLLNLERYVHQVSRWRQNKLLRLEAQHWSAPFLCSPIPSGWISG
                     NLNYLEYERPLKLLKERVIDAWITSYPDALSDDDPDFTAIHLSRLPMLLVVQEGHPLLK
                     LGSQITFEDVARFPFLPLPSGSFPKVQVVLEKLGLWPTTSGPTEFAWRGRSDIADLMVG
                     FSTPLTLPLYGESYRALPLQVPVVVGDALVVAREWVDSIQIRELVSLLRSRLATLATTA
                     AGVEF"
                     /description="hypothetical protein RS9917_02606"
     gene            complement(14122..14439)
                     /translation="EASLKSIGLWNDCVRMSRYQRDAWEGKSEAELTIGYGTVLSIEIS
                     GGSLVRLPLDLPFLSGESIVVHREFAEHPEMTALCDLLMSRLEIFSARHPEIKLDRDCF
                     "
                     /gene="hyp"
                     /blast_species="Synechococcus sp. RS9917"
                     /locus_tag="GS824_0p8|contig-1355000340_16608_16925_+"
                     /description="hypothetical protein RS9917_02606 "
     CDS             complement(14122..14439)
                     /translation="EASLKSIGLWNDCVRMSRYQRDAWEGKSEAELTIGYGTVLSIEIS
                     GGSLVRLPLDLPFLSGESIVVHREFAEHPEMTALCDLLMSRLEIFSARHPEIKLDRDCF
                     "
                     /gene="GS824_0p8|contig-1355000340_16608_16925_+"
                     /blast_species="Synechococcus sp. RS9917"
                     /locus_tag="GS824_0p8|contig-1355000340_16608_16925_+"
                     /description="hypothetical protein RS9917_02606 "
     CDS             complement(14442..14945)
                     /translation="WLRTGEEVAQRFGMSSPTVSRQSKKCLELFDVEFQRVNGEWDIVG
                     DQTMLLLERRVHQNARWMGHRKLRLEATYWSGPLLCTPSPDRWLLGLSNIIGVRRNFQL
                     VRERIVDACVTGLPDVPPDDDPDLVSINLSSMPVFFVCSPDHPLLKEPHLSFEHIARYP
                     TLGLP"
     gene            complement(14442..14945)
                     /gene="tRNA synthetase"
     gene            15314..15538
                     /translation="MAGQQAQVFNNADSFAQAFDEAWKKHEDSQPNHGLEQGEKLMLIL
                     ELVADHPFRQNEPDLSLQVATFRLRLLGL*"
                     /locus_tag="GS824_0p8|contig-1355000340_15494_15733_-"
                     /gene="unk1"
                     /blast_species="Cyanobium gracile PCC 6307"
                     /description="hypothetical protein Cyagr_1633 "
     CDS             15314..15538
                     /translation="MAGQQAQVFNNADSFAQAFDEAWKKHEDSQPNHGLEQGEKLMLIL
                     ELVADHPFRQNEPDLSLQVATFRLRLLGL*"
                     /locus_tag="GS824_0p8|contig-1355000340_15494_15733_-"
                     /gene="unk1"
                     /blast_species="Cyanobium gracile PCC 6307"
                     /description="hypothetical protein Cyagr_1633 "
     gene            15580..16194
                     /translation="MGSSLGRLVQMLSAGFSNQQQAFDNPPLYAHILVKFRPMPQLQPG
                     SLLLEQSYAINPAAPYRIRVLRAERQNGQDGDKLIIHNQALADDQRFWGAVDNPELRQQ
                     IQLSDLKPLEGCAYQVREEGGGFIGEVEPGCRCLVERKGAVSYLVSRLELNPQGMRTLD
                     RGHDPQTHEHLWGSLAGPFEFSRTDDYSSEVPQAWLQAWES*"
                     /locus_tag="GS824_0p8|contig-1355000340_14839_15452_-"
                     /gene="cpcT"
                     /blast_species="Cyanobium sp. PCC 7001"
                     /description="CpeT protein "
     CDS             15580..16194
                     /translation="MGSSLGRLVQMLSAGFSNQQQAFDNPPLYAHILVKFRPMPQLQPG
                     SLLLEQSYAINPAAPYRIRVLRAERQNGQDGDKLIIHNQALADDQRFWGAVDNPELRQQ
                     IQLSDLKPLEGCAYQVREEGGGFIGEVEPGCRCLVERKGAVSYLVSRLELNPQGMRTLD
                     RGHDPQTHEHLWGSLAGPFEFSRTDDYSSEVPQAWLQAWES*"
                     /locus_tag="GS824_0p8|contig-1355000340_14839_15452_-"
                     /gene="cpcT"
                     /blast_species="Cyanobium sp. PCC 7001"
                     /description="CpeT protein "
     gene            complement(16329..16745)
                     /translation="MAPELKAADSTQRLADQLQTLSQVAEILTFRLLELEERLAGQEVR
                     LEHLLEGGLASGAPMAEGTELRLVETEDRLARLESLLNGVADQAPHQDERVAEAEEAPV
                     AEEELVAQEDSNPEEESNPEEESIPEEEPFLDDHE"
                     /locus_tag="GS824_0p8|contig-1355000340_14246_14821_+"
                     /gene="unk2"
                     /blast_species="Unknown"
                     /description="NA"
     CDS             complement(16329..16745)
                     /translation="MAPELKAADSTQRLADQLQTLSQVAEILTFRLLELEERLAGQEVR
                     LEHLLEGGLASGAPMAEGTELRLVETEDRLARLESLLNGVADQAPHQDERVAEAEEAPV
                     AEEELVAQEDSNPEEESNPEEESIPEEEPFLDDHE"
                     /locus_tag="GS824_0p8|contig-1355000340_14246_14821_+"
                     /gene="unk2"
                     /blast_species="Unknown"
                     /description="NA"
     gene            16935..17150
                     /translation="MTLANAAHLNIERFTNTPAKANWANATENGKAALVRAMYRQVLGN
                     QYAMASERLKGPESLFKNGGGSPAIC*"
                     /locus_tag="GS824_0p8|contig-1355000340_13469_14098_-"
                     /gene="cpcC"
                     /blast_species="Cyanobium sp. PCC 7001"
                     /description="CpcD/allophycocyanin linker domain protein "
     CDS             16935..17150
                     /translation="MTLANAAHLNIERFTNTPAKANWANATENGKAALVRAMYRQVLGN
                     QYAMASERLKGPESLFKNGGGSPAIC"
                     /locus_tag="GS824_0p8|contig-1355000340_13469_14098_-"
                     /gene="cpcC"
                     /blast_species="Cyanobium sp. PCC 7001"
                     /description="CpcD/allophycocyanin linker domain protein "
     gene            17302..17565
                     /gene="cpcD"
     CDS             17302..17565
                     /translation="MKVSAGTRGTNFSSGRQVTFTVTGMNNNNYSRTADMVLNVPYTRM
                     NETMRMVQRMGGKITGIAVNGGDSGSAPAPARKKTVSTAAKG*"
                     /gene="cpcD"
     gene            17862..18380
                     /translation="MFDAFTKVIAQADARGEFISAGQIDALAAMVSDSNKRMDTVNRIT
                     SNASAIVTNAARDLFDSQPSLXAPGGNAYTSRRMAACLRDMDIILRYITYAVFNGDASV
                     LEDRCLNGLRETYLALGVPGASVAEGVRKMKAAAIAIVNDRNGITQGDCSALMSEIGTY
                     FDRAAAAVG"
                     /gene="cpcB"
                     /blast_species="Cyanobium sp. PCC 7001"
                     /locus_tag="GS824_0p8|contig-1355000340_12655_13172_-"
                     /description="phycocyanin, beta subunit "
     CDS             17862..18380
                     /translation="MFDAFTKVIAQADARGEFISAGQIDALAAMVSDSNKRMDTVNRIT
                     SNASAIVTNAARDLFDSQPSLXAPGGNAYTSRRMAACLRDMDIILRYITYAVFNGDASV
                     LEDRCLNGLRETYLALGVPGASVAEGVRKMKAAAIAIVNDRNGITQGDCSALMSEIGTY
                     FDRAAAAVG"
                     /gene="cpcB"
                     /blast_species="Cyanobium sp. PCC 7001"
                     /locus_tag="GS824_0p8|contig-1355000340_12655_13172_-"
                     /description="phycocyanin, beta subunit "
     gene            18423..18911
                     /translation="MKTPLTEAVSAADSQGRFLSNTELNSAFGRFERAKNALAAAKGLT
                     ANADNLVNGASQAVYNKFPYTTQMQGANYAADARGKAKCARDIGYYLRMVTYCLVAGGT
                     GPMDEYLIAGIDEINRAFELSPSWYVEALNYIKANHGLSGEAATEANNYLDYAINALV"
                     /gene="cpcA"
                     /blast_species="Cyanobium gracile PCC 6307"
                     /locus_tag="GS824_0p8|contig-1355000340_12124_12612_-"
                     /description="phycocyanin, alpha subunit "
     CDS             18423..18911
                     /translation="MKTPLTEAVSAADSQGRFLSNTELNSAFGRFERAKNALAAAKGLT
                     ANADNLVNGASQAVYNKFPYTTQMQGANYAADARGKAKCARDIGYYLRMVTYCLVAGGT
                     GPMDEYLIAGIDEINRAFELSPSWYVEALNYIKANHGLSGEAATEANNYLDYAINALV"
                     /gene="cpcA"
                     /blast_species="Cyanobium gracile PCC 6307"
                     /locus_tag="GS824_0p8|contig-1355000340_12124_12612_-"
                     /description="phycocyanin, alpha subunit "
     gene            19118..19540
                     /gene="unk4"
     CDS             19118..19540
                     /translation="MLPEEILSIKDLIKKSGAEQELQYGTSEARLRINLRIDDIGLWKS
                     HRAKHPGKCNLLLACESNSGELSETYLTWVVGSAIRSAWVEGSTKAKDLLKTLGVSEQL
                     MGLVSKHCPGLGGKTIWAFHLERHGWLTATPVESWN*"
                     /gene="unk4"
     gene            19555..20016
                     /translation="ERLKISQLAKATQVCGISNRNSLPTTARALVAKADASKQPLSLDE
                     LKTVCDCCKTSESAVALLIAKSNQVVDAARQQLLEQQPHLILPGGELYPENRAEACWRD
                     CQQFLRVIIYGVACDCAEITDSDGMAALRQLYEVMEVPVPAMMYALNQMR"
                     /locus_tag="GS824_0p8|contig-1355000340_10963_11918_-"
                     /gene="aplA"
                     /blast_species="Synechococcus sp. CC9605"
                     /description="phycobilisome polypeptide "
     CDS             19555..20016
                     /translation="ERLKISQLAKATQVCGISNRNSLPTTARALVAKADASKQPLSLDE
                     LKTVCDCCKTSESAVALLIAKSNQVVDAARQQLLEQQPHLILPGGELYPENRAEACWRD
                     CQQFLRVIIYGVACDCAEITDSDGMAALRQLYEVMEVPVPAMMYALNQMR"
                     /locus_tag="GS824_0p8|contig-1355000340_10963_11918_-"
                     /gene="aplA"
                     /blast_species="Synechococcus sp. CC9605"
                     /description="phycobilisome polypeptide "
     CDS             20272..20958
                     /translation="SKWNPPEEREPHPSQLPPVDARGASWGNRVLPPLDLRQANLCRTD
                     IRGTDLTACLLEGCKLTLARYDRKTRVPDGFNLEKSGAVGPGAALNGAFLNGADLRGMD
                     LRNTNFMGAYLSGCDLSSAVLDGARFVGADLRFAKMQGCRCVGTRFTGSQLQQADFRAA
                     DLTEAILDSAENIQGADFSLSTGMDRMQLANLLTRSHNELDCWNPLTRGTTRTTLESLQ
                     GSYGSA*"
                     /gene="unk5"
     gene            20272..20958
                     /gene="unk5"
     gene            21129..22013
                     /translation="MPFGPSSILGVERFSQECEAPLELIPGDDDQAKETVIRAVYRQVL
                     GNAYVMESERQVVAESQFKLGEISVRELVRRIAKSDLYRTRFFDSCARYRYIELAFRHL
                     LGRAPADFEEMRSHAERLDTSGYEADIDSFLESDEYQNTFGEWTVPYQRGWRTESCATL
                     QEFTWSFQLLRGNSSSSLKGNLAGIRSRLGGAAYQNRPIPVIAPSSQESQGWSFRPAAN
                     LTDPVTRTGVIAGEAGKVYRVEVTGYRANNVRPTSRYRKANRVYFVAFNKLSEQYQLIH
                     REGGKIASITPLN*"
                     /locus_tag="GS824_0p8|contig-1355000340_9025_10810_-"
                     /gene="cpeC"
                     /blast_species="Synechococcus sp. WH 8102"
                     /description="phycobilisome linker polypeptide "
     CDS             21129..22013
                     /translation="MPFGPSSILGVERFSQECEAPLELIPGDDDQAKETVIRAVYRQVL
                     GNAYVMESERQVVAESQFKLGEISVRELVRRIAKSDLYRTRFFDSCARYRYIELAFRHL
                     LGRAPADFEEMRSHAERLDTSGYEADIDSFLESDEYQNTFGEWTVPYQRGWRTESCATL
                     QEFTWSFQLLRGNSSSSLKGNLAGIRSRLGGAAYQNRPIPVIAPSSQESQGWSFRPAAN
                     LTDPVTRTGVIAGEAGKVYRVEVTGYRANNVRPTSRYRKANRVYFVAFNKLSEQYQLIH
                     REGGKIASITPLN*"
                     /locus_tag="GS824_0p8|contig-1355000340_9025_10810_-"
                     /gene="cpeC"
                     /blast_species="Synechococcus sp. WH 8102"
                     /description="phycobilisome linker polypeptide "
     gene            22154..23770
                     /translation="MTANQSNSLDFGATQLLEAPARFSRQRADDGETARSEDLFRNQQL
                     LNKPSAFTANDNAAFHIAVRAAYRQVFGNVQPMESERLLSAESKLRNGDINVREFVRRL
                     AQSDFYRSRFFDAVSPHRAVELNFKHLLGRPPQNQAEVASHVALIATSGFTGEINSYLD
                     SDEYLKSFGEDTVPSPTSWNSPVGQPQAAFNRIAALEQNFAGSDTAIGSKSQLLGNLVS
                     GYRLSIKVPAQVYRSGSLSQMGGAAAGSADMFEPVKRKNADGGDSTPLRGDLYVGFGLG
                     QRQQEVFERCSGDSADQITALIRSVYRQVLGNPHVMDSERNLTAESQFAEGRLSTREFI
                     RAIGLSADYRRRFFETNAPYRFVELNFKHILGRAPASQAEMSEHLQRLAIHGYEAEINS
                     YVDSEEYQNTFGENTVPYLRVATENGREQVSFNRHIALVQGYAASDTIQCASSLLNSVA
                     TRSAPTNWTNTTVRTNRLGAASGSADPTSKRFRIVVNAQPTGGRQRNPNASYVVGGNDI
                     TTQLGYIHRRGGRIISVTEIT*"
                     /locus_tag="GS824_0p8|contig-1355000340_7270_8654_-"
                     /gene="mpeD"
                     /blast_species="Synechococcus sp. WH 7805"
                     /description="Phycobilisome linker polypeptide "
     CDS             22154..23770
                     /translation="MTANQSNSLDFGATQLLEAPARFSRQRADDGETARSEDLFRNQQL
                     LNKPSAFTANDNAAFHIAVRAAYRQVFGNVQPMESERLLSAESKLRNGDINVREFVRRL
                     AQSDFYRSRFFDAVSPHRAVELNFKHLLGRPPQNQAEVASHVALIATSGFTGEINSYLD
                     SDEYLKSFGEDTVPSPTSWNSPVGQPQAAFNRIAALEQNFAGSDTAIGSKSQLLGNLVS
                     GYRLSIKVPAQVYRSGSLSQMGGAAAGSADMFEPVKRKNADGGDSTPLRGDLYVGFGLG
                     QRQQEVFERCSGDSADQITALIRSVYRQVLGNPHVMDSERNLTAESQFAEGRLSTREFI
                     RAIGLSADYRRRFFETNAPYRFVELNFKHILGRAPASQAEMSEHLQRLAIHGYEAEINS
                     YVDSEEYQNTFGENTVPYLRVATENGREQVSFNRHIALVQGYAASDTIQCASSLLNSVA
                     TRSAPTNWTNTTVRTNRLGAASGSADPTSKRFRIVVNAQPTGGRQRNPNASYVVGGNDI
                     TTQLGYIHRRGGRIISVTEIT*"
                     /locus_tag="GS824_0p8|contig-1355000340_7270_8654_-"
                     /gene="mpeD"
                     /blast_species="Synechococcus sp. WH 7805"
                     /description="Phycobilisome linker polypeptide "
     gene            23838..24471
                     /translation="MDIKTLARPDSDLRQSEAQAQLKAAYRQVFGNAHLFEGERSLSAE
                     SLFINGNLTVQGLINALALSDSYRRLFLKQMAPIDLXELNFKHLLGRAPRNQAELSEHV
                     QILATKGYEAEINSYIYGAEYLKTFGFDTVPYNQGTATINGNSNVTYNRTLAMASGIAG
                     FDGDKQSQLLFSIATNQHP"
                     /locus_tag="GS824_0p8|contig-1355000340_6570_7202_-"
                     /gene="cpeE"
                     /blast_species="Synechococcus sp. WH 7805"
                     /description="possible phycobilisome linker polypeptide "
     CDS             23838..24471
                     /translation="MDIKTLARPDSDLRQSEAQAQLKAAYRQVFGNAHLFEGERSLSAE
                     SLFINGNLTVQGLINALALSDSYRRLFLKQMAPIDLXELNFKHLLGRAPRNQAELSEHV
                     QILATKGYEAEINSYIYGAEYLKTFGFDTVPYNQGTATINGNSNVTYNRTLAMASGIAG
                     FDGDKQSQLLFSIATNQHP"
                     /locus_tag="GS824_0p8|contig-1355000340_6570_7202_-"
                     /gene="cpeE"
                     /blast_species="Synechococcus sp. WH 7805"
                     /description="possible phycobilisome linker polypeptide "
     CDS             24676..24837
                     /gene="unk6"
     gene            24676..24837
                     /gene="unk6"
     gene            24847..25371
                     /translation="MQLETFIARSLGRWRSMRSGHSLAFQQFEDVRSSVLIEPIGPQDP
                     LVLKLLKDCTIRDAKPFLPFRMEWNAESDWEPDDPSEVSAGSCILVPIPSDNQKGILLR
                     SAGYAEAEQAVSNYTFLEDDTFVLKTQYGQSIAEERIWFVSENVRCRSSVLRTSAGSGI
                     LQTSFASEIRRL"
                     /locus_tag="GS824_0p8|contig-1355000340_5656_5991_-"
                     /gene="cpeS"
                     /blast_species="Synechococcus sp. WH 7805"
                     /description="hypothetical protein WH7805_06671 "
     CDS             24847..25371
                     /translation="MQLETFIARSLGRWRSMRSGHSLAFQQFEDVRSSVLIEPIGPQDP
                     LVLKLLKDCTIRDAKPFLPFRMEWNAESDWEPDDPSEVSAGSCILVPIPSDNQKGILLR
                     SAGYAEAEQAVSNYTFLEDDTFVLKTQYGQSIAEERIWFVSENVRCRSSVLRTSAGSGI
                     LQTSFASEIRRL"
                     /locus_tag="GS824_0p8|contig-1355000340_5656_5991_-"
                     /gene="cpeS"
                     /blast_species="Synechococcus sp. WH 7805"
                     /description="hypothetical protein WH7805_06671 "
     gene            25413..25991
                     /translation="LRFAKILAGHYSNSAQSQHDPVNFAHINIYFRPLPWEVFQGPGFY
                     SEQSYGHDPWRPYRQGVHRLISSEKIQIVENYGFDQPIRLAGAGFTPDLLKLVTIQRLK
                     QRCGCSMHFCETTPGCFRGVVEPGQNCIVPRDGRPTYLVSEVSVDHENWISRDQGFDPI
                     TNSLQWGSEHGPLRFKRIASFENEVTAEWG"
                     /locus_tag="GS824_0p8|contig-1355000340_5006_5644_-"
                     /gene="cpeT"
                     /blast_species="Synechococcus sp. WH 7803"
                     /description="phycoerythrin linker gene region "
     CDS             25413..25991
                     /translation="LRFAKILAGHYSNSAQSQHDPVNFAHINIYFRPLPWEVFQGPGFY
                     SEQSYGHDPWRPYRQGVHRLISSEKIQIVENYGFDQPIRLAGAGFTPDLLKLVTIQRLK
                     QRCGCSMHFCETTPGCFRGVVEPGQNCIVPRDGRPTYLVSEVSVDHENWISRDQGFDPI
                     TNSLQWGSEHGPLRFKRIASFENEVTAEWG"
                     /locus_tag="GS824_0p8|contig-1355000340_5006_5644_-"
                     /gene="cpeT"
                     /blast_species="Synechococcus sp. WH 7803"
                     /description="phycoerythrin linker gene region "
     CDS             26047..26361
                     /translation="LQADRPAIKQFQSWIRSQHLICQGQDFIFETIDHSQLERFEACLK
                     MIDGQVRSVRAIGNWPMGPRRTFKILRVEAAVPRPKGLEIQRYWAERGSFQTRFSEISS
                     *"
                     /gene="cpeR"
     gene            26047..26361
                     /gene="cpeR"
     gene            complement(26415..27659)
                     /translation="SSSYDNIHPGLSHHDALAILEQSLESLDSASDYYMAAAHLVNFPG
                     NKTEEALLRLIDNSSNEQAVNLARRKAVEVLGRLGVQRSIPSIGRCLRSDDPYLVENAA
                     WALLQLNCQDVELHQAMFQLLNDPSQSRRVLIQALVGLEVYAALPVLQSLQDEAIPGVR
                     GAALSGVAQLSGDSSRLQELEAHLTLPNQMDRQSAIQDLIDCRATCLLPSILKAPVSPV
                     FRLRALRALWPGQDKAHAGLDLLTCLDTLIWDQPEDLELAHCYDAEPTISFLFDEFFGT
                     DFSRCYLALSVLKHRPPEELWPFFWKRWQEDAYNDYGAHYFFIQLLRSVDDWPSAASTS
                     IESLLLEAMNSKRPQFGKSKAAACLALNKHFPDIWSKSVQQLLSSDLTASWELRYAALM
                     GLDAIYVGNTHEISLH"
                     /locus_tag="GS824_0p8|contig-1355000340_3352_4939_+"
                     /gene="cpeY"
                     /blast_species="Synechococcus sp. WH 7805"
                     /description="putative bilin biosynthesis protein CpeY "
     CDS             complement(26415..27659)
                     /translation="SSSYDNIHPGLSHHDALAILEQSLESLDSASDYYMAAAHLVNFPG
                     NKTEEALLRLIDNSSNEQAVNLARRKAVEVLGRLGVQRSIPSIGRCLRSDDPYLVENAA
                     WALLQLNCQDVELHQAMFQLLNDPSQSRRVLIQALVGLEVYAALPVLQSLQDEAIPGVR
                     GAALSGVAQLSGDSSRLQELEAHLTLPNQMDRQSAIQDLIDCRATCLLPSILKAPVSPV
                     FRLRALRALWPGQDKAHAGLDLLTCLDTLIWDQPEDLELAHCYDAEPTISFLFDEFFGT
                     DFSRCYLALSVLKHRPPEELWPFFWKRWQEDAYNDYGAHYFFIQLLRSVDDWPSAASTS
                     IESLLLEAMNSKRPQFGKSKAAACLALNKHFPDIWSKSVQQLLSSDLTASWELRYAALM
                     GLDAIYVGNTHEISLH"
                     /locus_tag="GS824_0p8|contig-1355000340_3352_4939_+"
                     /gene="cpeY"
                     /blast_species="Synechococcus sp. WH 7805"
                     /description="putative bilin biosynthesis protein CpeY "
     gene            complement(28123..28539)
                     /translation="MTRFLLSHNLQVVSENLQSLTSADLAAGLVAHLSTDVQVQALSHP
                     HWLVQVEADLLPIDLANAVLLAWRQLRCSAGATDDACQLLALGGRKDDQAASGALLQQS
                     DWGVDVVETLDAIAFLQSINWELLKQGRAPDGVFE"
                     /locus_tag="GS824_0p8|contig-1355000340_2506_3269_+"
                     /gene="unk12"
                     /blast_species="Synechococcus sp. WH 7805"
                     /description="hypothetical protein WH7805_06696 "
     CDS             complement(28123..28539)
                     /translation="MTRFLLSHNLQVVSENLQSLTSADLAAGLVAHLSTDVQVQALSHP
                     HWLVQVEADLLPIDLANAVLLAWRQLRCSAGATDDACQLLALGGRKDDQAASGALLQQS
                     DWGVDVVETLDAIAFLQSINWELLKQGRAPDGVFE"
                     /locus_tag="GS824_0p8|contig-1355000340_2506_3269_+"
                     /gene="unk12"
                     /blast_species="Synechococcus sp. WH 7805"
                     /description="hypothetical protein WH7805_06696 "
     gene            28657..29502
                     /translation="STELSTAPGSGNQQLSVEEANILAAELRSQLRQGLVPSSDSPAIE
                     RMVAGLGDTRGLMRLTFAESLGAVGAAAVPTLCRALRSHDNVTVRRAAAKTLTLIGDPA
                     ALPVLLESLLSDSDPVVQGSAVGAMAAVGDQALEALLSVLVIXKASAMQQGLASWGIAF
                     IGAKAPEALRQAASSPDARVRAAAIAALGEQIQALGDEQARQLLLTALDDLDSEVRAEA
                     ATLMGKLQEPEWACPRLLPLLTDSEEQVRKNAALSLMKLGARDALPALKASVDQEEQPS
                     VRLVLELAISQLSK"
                     /gene="mpeV"
                     /blast_species="Synechococcus sp. WH 7805"
                     /locus_tag="GS824_0p8|contig-1355000340_1544_2433_-"
                     /description="hypothetical protein WH7805_06701 "
     CDS             28657..29502
                     /translation="LSVEEANILAAELRSQLRQGLVPSSDSPAIERMVAGLGDTRGLMR
                     LTFAESLGAVGAAAVPTLCRALRSHDNVTVRRAAAKTLTLIGDPAALPVLLESLLSDSD
                     PVVQGSAVGAMAAVGDQALEALLSVLVHPKASAMQQGLASWGIAFIGAKAPEALRQAAS
                     SPDARVRAAAIAALGEQIQALGDEQARQLLLTALDDLDSEVRAEAATLMGKLQEPEWAC
                     PRLLPLLTDSEEQVRKNAALSLMKLGARDALPALKASVDQEEQPSVRLVLELAISQLSK
                     *"
                     /locus_tag="GS824_0p8|contig-1355000340_1544_2433_-"
                     /gene="mpeV"
                     /blast_species="Synechococcus sp. WH 7805"
                     /description="hypothetical protein WH7805_06701 "
     gene            complement(29523..30142)
                     /translation="EMEALDILFEDLAHPNPYIQSQXFYGYGQGLPQQALPRLLGLLAQ
                     PDITLRRASVRGIGAFGAAALLPLADLLKASTDSTIRASCVKAYAQVASNQPGIHFPES
                     AMKALEEALSDDSPVVAVATVMALGQVGGQAMPLLLRVVGGDNPAQAVAAVNALAQIDD
                     PVIERTLRDLQNQPQVDSYVRETIESALARMSDLHARQPQPG"
                     /gene="cpeZ"
                     /blast_species="Synechococcus sp. WH 7805"
                     /locus_tag="GS824_0p8|contig-1355000340_905_1524_+"
                     /description="putative bilin biosynthesis protein cpeZ "
     CDS             complement(29523..30142)
                     /translation="EMEALDILFEDLAHPNPYIQSQXFYGYGQGLPQQALPRLLGLLAQ
                     PDITLRRASVRGIGAFGAAALLPLADLLKASTDSTIRASCVKAYAQVASNQPGIHFPES
                     AMKALEEALSDDSPVVAVATVMALGQVGGQAMPLLLRVVGGDNPAQAVAAVNALAQIDD
                     PVIERTLRDLQNQPQVDSYVRETIESALARMSDLHARQPQPG"
                     /gene="cpeZ"
                     /blast_species="Synechococcus sp. WH 7805"
                     /locus_tag="GS824_0p8|contig-1355000340_905_1524_+"
                     /description="putative bilin biosynthesis protein cpeZ "
     gene            complement(30236..30730)
                     /translation="KSVVTTVVTAADAAGRFPSQNDLEAVQGNIQRATARLEAAEKLAA
                     GLDKVTKEAGDACFSKYPYLKQAGEAGENQVKVDKCYRDIAHYLRLINYCLVVGGTGPL
                     DEWGIAGAREVYRTLRLPTAAYVEALTFTRDRACSPRDMSPQALNELKSYLDYAINALS
                     "
                     /gene="cpeA"
                     /blast_species="Synechococcus sp. CC9311"
                     /locus_tag="GS824_0p8|contig-1355000340_317_811_+"
                     /description="C-phycoerythrin class I alpha chain "
     CDS             complement(30236..30730)
                     /translation="KSVVTTVVTAADAAGRFPSQNDLEAVQGNIQRATARLEAAEKLAA
                     GLDKVTKEAGDACFSKYPYLKQAGEAGENQVKVDKCYRDIAHYLRLINYCLVVGGTGPL
                     DEWGIAGAREVYRTLRLPTAAYVEALTFTRDRACSPRDMSPQALNELKSYLDYAINALS
                     "
                     /gene="cpeA"
                     /blast_species="Synechococcus sp. CC9311"
                     /locus_tag="GS824_0p8|contig-1355000340_317_811_+"
                     /description="C-phycoerythrin class I alpha chain "
     gene            complement(30792..31046)
                     /translation="SVLDDRCLNGLKETYIALGVPLQSAARAVAIMKASSTAHINETNT
                     TGTNPVETRFRKMETVQGDCSALVAEAATYFDRVISGLS"
                     /gene="cpeB"
                     /blast_species="Synechococcus sp. CB0205"
                     /locus_tag="GS824_0p8|contig-1355000340_1_255_+"
                     /description="C-phycoerythrin class I beta chain "
     CDS             complement(30792..31046)
                     /translation="SVLDDRCLNGLKETYIALGVPLQSAARAVAIMKASSTAHINETNT
                     TGTNPVETRFRKMETVQGDCSALVAEAATYFDRVISGLS"
                     /gene="cpeB"
                     /blast_species="Synechococcus sp. CB0205"
                     /locus_tag="GS824_0p8|contig-1355000340_1_255_+"
                     /description="C-phycoerythrin class I beta chain "
ORIGIN
        1 attgcctccc aggaccgccg ccccgtggtg gccaaaagct tggtcgacat cgaccgcctg
       61 ttgggcagct ccgtgagcga ctacatccgg gttcacgccc ccgcaccggt gttgctggtg
      121 cgggagccgg aacagcgctg agacgcttgc cagaggtgat caggccaggc ctatcagccc
      181 ccttggcggc tgttggtttg gatgtaaaga ataatcaaaa agacagccgg aaccaatacg
      241 aacatgaggc tggcaacaaa gccgagatcg ttggtttcca tggctgctta agacggacct
      301 ttttggcgta agtgggacgg tatcaccggc gaatggatgg attcaggagc cttcaccgct
      361 cgttgcggtt gggacggtct ccacaacctc tgcctctcca ccctcgggct cctcggcctc
      421 cggcggcgtt ggccactcgg tcggcccagc cccgagcggc tgggccaggg ccgtcgccat
      481 ggcgtcgtcc ttgttggcca tgcccacctg ggggcgggtg agcaccaaga gcgattcctg
      541 aaccagggcc tgacaggcca ggcgccagtt ttggggccgc ccccgcagct tctgatcttc
      601 cacagccgtg cggccactca tcgccaaggg ggaggtggac tcaggcagtt cgacaaaaca
      661 ggtgatgcac tggccgcaac caccgcaatt gcccaacttt cctttccagc cgtagagctc
      721 gatgccctcc ctcagggcca cttctcggag attttccccc ggataacact ccacatcccg
      781 agcttcacgc acaaagcgaa tgactggcat ggacggctcc cgggttgcgc cccattctga
      841 agccgccagt tgcgctccgt aaccagccgc tcaggagggc ccttctcgcc cttacgatcg
      901 ccgcacccac tccagaccta ctccccatgg gattgccctg gtatcgggtg cacaccgttg
      961 tcattaacga cccaggtcgt ttactggctg tgcacctcat gcacaccgcg ctggtggccg
     1021 gctgggccgg ctccatggcg ctttatgagc ttgcgatctt cgatccttca gatgctgttc
     1081 tgaaccccat gtggcgtcag ggcatgttcg tcatgccctt tatggctcgc ctgggagtca
     1141 ccggcagctg gggcggctgg agcattactg gtgaaaccgg tgttgaccca ggcttctgga
     1201 gctttgaagg tgtggccgct gcccacatca ttttcagtgg cctgctgttc cttgccgcca
     1261 tctggcactg gaccttttgg gacctcgaga tctggcaaga cccccgcacc ggggagcccg
     1321 ccctcgacct gcccaagatt tttggcatcc acctgctgct cgcaggcttg ggctgctttg
     1381 gtttcggcgc gttccacctc accggcgttt ttggcccggg catgtgggtc tccgatgcct
     1441 atggattaaa cgggcacctc gaggcggtac agccgtcctg gggccctgag gggtttaacc
     1501 ccttcaatcc cggcggcatc gttgcccacc acatcgccgc aggcatcgtg ggcatcattg
     1561 ccggcgtctt ccacatcacc tcccgccccc ccgagcgtct ctacaaggct ctgcgcatgg
     1621 gcaacatcga aacggttctg gcctcggcca ttgcggccgt cttctttgcg gcctttgtgg
     1681 tggcaggaac catgtggtat ggcgccgcag ccacccctgt cgaactgttt ggccccaccc
     1741 gctaccagtg ggaccagagc tacttcaaga ccgaaatcaa tcgccgcgtc caaacggccc
     1801 tcgatggcgg ggcttcgatg gagcaggcct atgcctcgat tcctgaaaag ctggccttct
     1861 acgactacgt cggcaacagc cctgccaagg gtggtctgtt ccgtgtgggt ccgatggtga
     1921 atggcgatgg cctgcccacc ggctggattg gccacatcgt cttcaccgat aaggacggcc
     1981 ggaaccttga agtgcgccgc ctgcccaact tcttcgagaa cttccctgtg attctccaag
     2041 accaggaagg cattgttcgc gccgacatcc cattccgccg ggctgaagcg aagtactcct
     2101 tcgaacagac cggggtcacg gcaaccgtct acggcggtgc cctaaacggc caaaccttca
     2161 ccgatccagc cgacgtcaag cgcctggccc gcaaagccca gctgggtgaa ggctttgaat
     2221 tcgatcgcga gaaataccac tcggatggca ccttccgcag ctcaccccgc ggctggttca
     2281 ccttcgggca cgccaccttc gccctgctgt tcttctttgg ccacatttgg cacggtgctc
     2341 gcaccctcta ccgcgatgtg ttcgccggaa tcgatccaga cttgggtgaa caggtggagt
     2401 tcggtctgtt ccagaaactg ggcgaccgtt ccacccgccg cctgcctgag ggctatgtgc
     2461 ccccggctgg caccaccctc agctgatcgc tagccaccct gtacgcacgc cctgaggagt
     2521 ccccatggag agcttcgctt acatcctgat tttggccctg gccatttcca ccctgttctt
     2581 cgccatcgcc ttccgcgatc ccccgaagat cggcaagtga tctgggccta gggaattccc
     2641 caaaatccaa agcagtggtg caagtcactg tccaaaagcc cctggtcatt caggggcttt
     2701 tttgtggcat agcgggccga attggatgca caaagagggt tgcattcaac aatttgccca
     2761 aaatcacccc aaaatcactt gtttgatagg tcctggccct tttcaaagcg aaaatcgctg
     2821 tttacactta aaaaagttca cccggaacct cgggcatgca atgcccctct tgccaacaca
     2881 ctgacagtcg ggtgctcgag tctcgggcag ctgattgcgg cagaagtgtg cgcagacgcc
     2941 gggaatgtct gaactgcgac tttcgtttta ccacctatga gcgggtggaa acggttccca
     3001 tcacggtggt caaacgcaac agcaaccgtg aaaccttcaa ccgcagcaag ttgcttcatg
     3061 gggtgctgag ggcctgcgag aaaacaggtt tggagccagc aagactggaa gtggtggtgg
     3121 atgaaattga attgcagctg caacagcgca gcggccgcga agtaaccagc agtgaaatcg
     3181 gcgaactcgt tttggcccag ctcggtgaga tgagtgaagt ggcctacgtg cgctttgcct
     3241 ctgtctatcg ccagttccag ggcgtcagcg actttgtcgc caccctcgaa ggtctgaacc
     3301 aacgcacgaa actgcgcagc aaaaccaaac cgtccttggc tgccatcggt taagcgccag
     3361 gtttcagcgc gccgggtccc gtcagaagac cgttgcaggc ccgttggcta cactgattga
     3421 ttgcgcttgc gctgctggcg ggcagtcact gcgttccttt cgtactgccc gagggcaggc
     3481 cgccacaacc cccatgaccg tgaccccttc cgaagtcagc acgaaccaga gtcccgagga
     3541 actgggccca gaagccgatc tcgacctcac cctcgacgct gagcttgacc tcgccatccc
     3601 ggaagaggtg cccacggccg acgatcccag cagccgcgcc tcccgcagcg ataccgatgg
     3661 ggtgggcttc accctcgatg aattcgcgtc cctgctgagc aagtacgact acaacttcaa
     3721 gcccggtgac gtcgtcaacg gcaccgtgtt cgccctggaa tccaagggcg caatgatcga
     3781 tatcggcgcc aaaaccgcag ccttcatgcc gctgcaagag gtgtcgatca accgggtcga
     3841 gggcctgagc gatgtgctcc agcccggcga gatccgggag ttcttcatca tgagcgagga
     3901 gaacgaagac ggtcagctct cgctctcgat tcgccggatt gaataccagc gggcctggga
     3961 acgggtgcgt caactgcaga aagaagacgc caccatctac agcgaagtgt ttgccaccaa
     4021 ccgcggtggc gccctggtcc gggtggaggg cctgcgcggc ttcatccccg gcagccacat
     4081 cagcacccgg aaggtcaaag aggaactcgt tgccgacttc ctgcccctca agttcctcga
     4141 ggtggatgag gagcgcaacc gcctggtgct cagccatcgc cgcgccctgg tggagcgcaa
     4201 gatgaaccgc ctggaagtgg gcgaagtggt gatcggtacc gtgcgcggca tcaagcccta
     4261 cggagccttc atcgatatcg gtggtgtcag cggcctgctg cacatttccg agatcagcca
     4321 cgagcacatc gagacacccc acacggtgct caacgtgaat gatcagatga aggtgatgat
     4381 catcgacctc gacgccgagc gcggtcggat ctcgctgtcc accaaggcgc ttgagcccga
     4441 gcccggcgac atgctcaccg accctgccaa ggtcttcgag aaggccgaag agatggccgc
     4501 tcgctacaag caaatgctgc tggagcaagc cgaagacggc gaacccatgg aagtcaccgt
     4561 cgactaaccc cggcgaggca tcccatggcc aagctcctgc ttcgcggcat cgaactgggt
     4621 caggtggaag cggtgctgtt cgacaaggac ggcaccctca gcatcagcga gccccagctc
     4681 atcaccctgg ccaaggccag ggtttttctt tgccttgagc aggtcggccc tgccctgcgc
     4741 ccccagctcc aggatttgct ggaacgggcc tatggcctca ggaacgaggg caagacgctc
     4801 tgccccgctg gcatcaccgc ggtggcccac cgcgatcaca acctgatctc cacggccaca
     4861 gccctggccc aaacggggat tggctggccc gatgccctgg cgatcagtga gttggtgttt
     4921 gccaaggccg accagtgcga tggcaggcgc gaggggcgcc acaccagtgt cgccaccgaa
     4981 gggctgctgc cttttctgca gcagctccag ggccaggggg tgcgctgcgc ggtgatcagc
     5041 aacgacgatg tggcaggcat tgagcacttc ctggccagcc accagctcag cagctatttc
     5101 tccgggctct ggagcgccga acaccaaccg cgcaaaccgg atccccaggc ggtgcatgga
     5161 ctatgcagcg tgatgggcgt tgccgtggag cactgcgcgc tgattggcga tgccaacagc
     5221 gacctgcgca tggccgtggc tgctggcatt ccccatcaac gggccttggg ctacacggct
     5281 gcttggagca gcgccccccc cctgagcgaa ccccatcctc tcatccatca ctgggatgag
     5341 ctcagggtgg aagctgcgtt ctaagggctg cagataaggt aataaccaac gtcattgtct
     5401 ctaggaatgg gtagccgcca tgtcttcacc tcggaatcgg tgaccgaagg tcatcccgac
     5461 aagatctgtg atcaggtgag cgatgcggtg ctcgacgccc tgctggccca ggaccccgcc
     5521 tcccgggtgg catgcgaaac cgtggtgaac acgggcctat gcctgatcac cggcgaagtc
     5581 accactaacg cccgggtcga cttcaacacc ctggtgcggg gcgtgatcaa ccagatcggc
     5641 tactccggcg ccagggccgg tggtttcgat gcaaacagtg ccgccgtgct cgtggccctc
     5701 gatcagcaat cgcccgatat tgcccaggga gtgaatgagg ccgacgacca ttccggcgac
     5761 cccctcgatc tgattggggc tggcgatcag ggcatcatgt ttggctacgc ctgcaacgaa
     5821 accccagagt tgatgcccct gcccatcagc ctggcccacc gactggccag gcggttggcg
     5881 gaagtgcgcc acaacggcag cctcgagtac ctgctgcccg atggcaaaac ccaggtgagc
     5941 gttgtctacg aagacgatgt gcccgtggcc atcgacacca ttttgatctc cacccagcac
     6001 accgctgaaa ttgatggagt gagtgaagag aaggccatgc gggagcgcat cgccgccgac
     6061 ctctggagcc atgtggtgga gcccgccacc gccgatctcc ccctcaaacc gcacagggaa
     6121 gccagcggcg acaaacccgc cacccgcttc ctggtgaacc ccaccggcaa gttcgtggtg
     6181 ggcggccccc agggcgatgc cggcctcacg ggccgcaaaa tcatcgtgga tacctacggc
     6241 ggctatgccc gccacggcgg cggcgccttc tccggcaagg accccaccaa ggtggaccgc
     6301 tccgccgcct atgccgcccg ctatgtggcc aaggcgttgg tggctgcggg attggcccgc
     6361 aaggccgagg tgcagctcag ctacgccatc ggcgtggcca ggccggtgag catcctggtg
     6421 gagagctttg gcaccggtgc catcagcaac gccgacctca ccgccctcgt gcaggagcac
     6481 tttgacctgc gccccggcgc gatcatcgaa accttcgggc tgcgccacct accccagcaa
     6541 cggggcggcc gcttctacca agacgtggcc gcctacggcc acttcggtcg caccgacctc
     6601 aacctgcctt gggaaaatgt ggacgccatc gtggcaaccc tgaaacaggc caccgcagcg
     6661 cgggtcgccg cttaagggca gctgatcagc tcacgccacc tggggctcgg gattgatctg
     6721 ggcagcagcg gcatcaggct cgccgtggtg gatggccttg gagagcttgt ggctgaggct
     6781 gcaggccctt acccggaagc ctttgccaat cctgtcggtt ggcgcagcgg actgattgac
     6841 ctctgccggc agttgcctgg aagggtgcga ggtgccatcg gcgccctcgc catcgatggc
     6901 acctcgggca ccctgctgct ctgcagaccc aatggtgact tggtgggcgg aggtctcgac
     6961 ctagccctgc cctacagcca agcctgccca gagcacaagg atcacgcttg cgccttagcc
     7021 ggcgcgaaca gtccagctgc cagtgccagc ggcagcctgg cccgggccct gcggctgctg
     7081 acctcagctg aggacatggg gctggctgga ccttggttgc tgcgccatca agccgattgg
     7141 ttgatgggtt ggctattggg agattggcgc tggggagagg agggcaacaa cctgcggctg
     7201 ggttgggatc tgcaggccca atgctggggc ggcagcatcc cgtcccaacc ctggagctcc
     7261 gccctgcctg agatctgccc cagcggccgc cggattggcc aaatcaccct gaccagcgcc
     7321 gaagccctgg gactcagccc cacctgccag gtgatcgcag gcagcaccga cgccaacgcc
     7381 ggggtgctgg ccgcatcccc tggggccgga gacggaatcg cagtgctggg caccaccctg
     7441 gtactcaagc aattcagccc caggccgatt cagggcccgg ggatcagctg ccaccgggta
     7501 gcaggccaat ggctcgtggg cggtgcctcc aatgggggtg ctggcatcct gcgccgcttc
     7561 ttcagtgaca gccaaatcac ggagctcagc cgccaaatca accccagcca agccactggc
     7621 ctgcagctac ggcccctgag cgcccctggg gagcgcttcc ccgtggacga tccccaactc
     7681 caaccggtgc tggagcccag acccatcagc gacgcccgct atctgcaggc cctgctcgag
     7741 gggattacgg ccctggaagt ggagggctgg gccacacttg gggccctggg cgctccccct
     7801 gtgcagcggg tgatcagcct tggtggcggc gcccgcaatc cccaatggcg ggccctgcgg
     7861 gagaaggccc tgggcatgcc cgtgctcaac cgcccccact gcacagctgc cctgggcatg
     7921 gccaaactgg ccgctcgcca agatggcccc atcttttctc ccccacggcc atgaatgagc
     7981 gcctgcgcac ggtgatttcg atgggcctgt ttgtggtcct agcgggctac gtgggtttca
     8041 gtggaattcg cctggggctg ctgctctggc aacgttttgg cgccagctaa gcccagaatc
     8101 accccacctt cgccccctgc cccatggccg ccgaccccct cacccctgaa gtcagcgatc
     8161 ggatctgcaa acacatgaac gacgaccaca ccgaagcggt gctggcctat gcccgccatt
     8221 acggcggcat ccaaggggcc caggcggccc ggatggtggc agtggccccg gaggccatga
     8281 ccctggacgt ggatggtgca ccggtgcaag tgccgtttga tcacaccctg agcgacagcg
     8341 aggatgccca ccgcaccctg gtggcgatgc tgcgcgccat gcccaagtag ttggctgcgg
     8401 cgagttggct gcagcggcgg tgggaaccct gaagctgccc aagcaagagg tgcagtgcca
     8461 gcccaaaaca gcatccaaac aaacccccta accagcctgt tgcaggcctg gcttccgctc
     8521 gaatgggtgg ccacccctgc cagggcccat tccctggcag acaggctgtc cttacctgcc
     8581 actggcctga gcggcagcca tcccctgacc tggtgggccg ccgccagtta tgccggcagc
     8641 ctgcgcaggg agctgttgcg cctgcggcag caggctccgg gccccaattg ggaggctggg
     8701 ctgggaacgc tcctcgaagc cgccctgccc ggcctggtca cccgcctcaa cagcgaccta
     8761 gccaccctgg cgagaccgcc tttgctcgtg cccgttccta gctggaaaag ccgagccaat
     8821 cccttgcccg cctcgatcac ccagcagctg agccaacgct tgggatgggg gcatagggcg
     8881 ttgttgcagc gaagccggcc cgtactgggc cagcaccacc tgggccggca actgcgctgg
     8941 gcgaatcaag ccggggcctt tgcctgccag cccccggcca gagcacaacg ggggccgcgc
     9001 caaccggtac tcatcgtcga cgacattctc accacgggtg caaccctgtg tggagcggca
     9061 gacgtcttgc gggaacaggg ctggagggtc gttggtgcct gctgcctggc ccggacccca
     9121 gccaagggcc caagggtcgg tgatttaaga tccgcaggtc gctccggcga cgggccggga
     9181 tagctcagtt ggtagagcag gcgactgaaa atcgccgtgt ccccagttca aatctgggtc
     9241 ctggcatgcc taaacccctg ttccagcagg ggttttccat ttgaggctgc gggcgttccg
     9301 cgtgggcatt aggggtgggc cctcaccgcc ccctcccctg ccaaagggag caccgctgca
     9361 cagccgccat cgcgcccgtc agagccctct gccagatcga gcagatgcca tggggaccag
     9421 aacggccagt gaagtgccga caagtctcac aggaactcaa gaggtcacca tggagcacgc
     9481 cgagcgccaa tacccagaga gagaagcaag agcgggcata agcattgggg ttctttagga
     9541 agtcttcccc cacaaattgc ttctaagaac aactagtgac aggtgggtcc cttcatgctt
     9601 gaaccaacgc aatagcgact gaatggatca ggaccagaac gctctctctc caacggcgct
     9661 ggtctgggat cggaacgggg aactgtgccc agaggatttc gatcgccttc tagagcgtct
     9721 cctgccactg gaggtcagtt cccagtatta ggaggagacc acagggcacc atcaacgaaa
     9781 cccatttcca aagagggcct taagaccgcg ccgtatcgat acacacttaa tggtgggcct
     9841 tcgcgcttct ttataggttc cttcgcaaaa tgcacttgga cggcaccatc gccaagcacc
     9901 cgcctcactg aacaacaacg ggggcaggaa ggtggcaaag atattcttaa ttaaaattta
     9961 ctctgcgggc acgaatattt ccgtagcaat aactactgcc cgtgcatgag aaagcagtcg
    10021 ttgctactga aagcaatata cgaagcaaaa ctgttcatcg cgctacttga cgaaggtata
    10081 ggggattaat cacggtaaat actgcccctg aagaaacagg gaattgccac gacctgcaga
    10141 tggaaggcaa ggcagtcaac tgatcagcat ctgacccaaa tcgccgaggc aatcggtgga
    10201 acacatcttt aaacacactg aaatggaagc aaatttcgcc accgacaaaa tcctgacact
    10261 taaaaatttt caatctactg caaaaggtac ttggcaccta tttcgctgtg gatcactttg
    10321 cttcgaagca aaacgggact tacgcgattc ggagagcaca cctggatacg ctgatcgaca
    10381 ggtgactacc tcttcagaag atcttgtgtg ctttgtcaaa aatcttctgt tttacggatg
    10441 gcgaattgat cacgtacccg atcaagagaa gaatttctgg acacagtgcc tgcctaattc
    10501 ctagcactca taagacccat tgcttcttaa cttcaatgcc caaaaagttc ggaaaaccgc
    10561 gtttacttgt tctcaacaat aaacaagcac caagtcgcgg ttcttgggta atttacccat
    10621 ccatgcctga aatcggattt accgcctgcc acgaaattga gaatgagaca gaggggccaa
    10681 gagcaataga ggaaatattt ttaaaaacag atctcgagac aagatcattt tgcttggatc
    10741 taattcaaaa cggatggagc atcaacctag gcggagcgaa gtgaatggca aaaaagaaga
    10801 tcaaagcaat ctccaaggag acaattgccg agaggattca gcaagtacct tgggaaaaac
    10861 acttgcagga gtttccccag cgacaataca agtgcaatcc tgtcattatc acggcaaaac
    10921 gaggtgagaa tcaacataat gcagttgaat acaagaacga cgtctaatta ttttgcggtt
    10981 agaattacca ggaagcgatg cagacttgta tctgacggca caccttgtta aagtgctcgc
    11041 cctggggaat cagaccctta tgaatcgtgc aggtcagcag gatgacgcag tcccttccga
    11101 cctcataatg gaagtactgt caggtcacaa gtgatggagg cccacacgga ctcctgggga
    11161 gacctcagtg gtggctttcc aatgctgaaa gcgcgaactc cttttgccat cgactctcaa
    11221 aaagatctga acgcacaagc acctaaccaa ccgcaacctc ccgcctaggg atccactgag
    11281 agcacctcca aatcaggtgc tttcgctgca gattgcgccc aagggaatcg gaactacctg
    11341 aaggcaaacc actccaatct ctaagaagcg ccagcatcag cgccttgaac caactctaaa
    11401 tccttgacag ttcaattgct cttataccga agatcttcgc agatcgcaga aaagaccttt
    11461 cccgcctcct ctaacgactt gcaattcccg atcatcacaa cgccccaggc accgtgagtg
    11521 ttaatggcat aggccatcgc aaagggtgct gaaggaaatc aaattgggat tgctagcgga
    11581 aaatccatca tccaacagat ctcatcctca gtcaccttgc caagaaatat caaaaaattc
    11641 aacccaaacg atctaaatcc ttcttgcagg tatagacaac catatcctca atcgataagg
    11701 cctatctttt gctatcttga tcaaatccga ataaactttt ggagaaaaat gaacggccac
    11761 catgcatgct tctgcgccta ctggttcgct acccattccc gcaccagaac cgaaaggaat
    11821 aaccacaatc ttctctgcgc ctgaatctat ccttaggata agtcgttagg gatgattagg
    11881 gctcggcaga actactgcgc taaaaagtga attagaggtc tgtctgcatc actcaggagc
    11941 acaaaggaat catcatcgag aacctgcaag agaaagcagc agcaaccaca gattggcaaa
    12001 gcaatgcagt taatcctggg catccccatc aagggattgc tccagaagaa aagcagcaag
    12061 attgctcaaa gatctacctt caaccagact ccgcttcaat agtttcttca atgtcatagc
    12121 aggcacagta atcgtgatcc gctgaggaga aaggaacgca ttctctttgc ctgtgtcctt
    12181 attaatccct gacgaggcat tcatgcgcct caccttttat gtttagagca tcttcacatt
    12241 acagcagaaa atcagaagcg catcagtatt tatgcctatc attcagagcg ctctgcgttg
    12301 aaaacctttg cgccctgggc gaggatgaag gcagccgact cagaaaatga tctgcctgtt
    12361 ttggcactca tggcctgaat gtggtcgaca acccgttctg agacaaagat atcgatacgc
    12421 ttgggaaact tagatggatc caacctgaac ttgcttgcat ggctgtcggc atcaaacatg
    12481 cgtgagcacc cgagaaaata tagaaaaatt ttcaacggac gaagactagc gccatcaggc
    12541 aaacgtttcc agggatggga tatagcaaaa tgcttctttc ataaacttta cccaagagca
    12601 accatccccc agaagagaga gccgttacaa agaccaatac atcgcaacac ccgaagacag
    12661 aaaggacttc cgcaggtcag tcgaacagat ttgggcaaag gatcgccagc ggcgaaatag
    12721 ggcacttagc aattgtggtt aaaaactttc aactcccctc tcgcttggtg accgcaagca
    12781 aataggcctc tttatcctca agataactct ttatcgcctc ctgaaccacc tcgaccattg
    12841 ctttgcgctc atgaatggca agcaacttaa gagcaaggtg atcggcatct tcaagcgaaa
    12901 aagtgactcg cctcattgca tggctcaaca aacaaacatc atagatgcaa ggcaccaaga
    12961 tgttgaataa gcagaaactt gctatgcccg aacaaagctc cagcagcaaa gcatcaattc
    13021 gtcaaagcag ggcagcattc gctcaaggga gagtcataca gaacctccac cccagccgct
    13081 gtcgttgcca gcgttgccag gcgactgcgc aaaagagata caagctcacg gatttggatg
    13141 gaatcaaccc actcccttgc gacaacaagc gcatctccaa caaccacagg gacttggagc
    13201 ggaagggccc tgtaagactc tccatacagt ggcaatgtca aaggcgtaga aaaaccaacc
    13261 attaaatctg caatatcact tctaccccgc caagcaaact cagtgggtcc agaagtagtc
    13321 ggccagaggc caagtttctc cagtacaacc tgaacctttg ggaaagagcc tgaagggagt
    13381 ggaagaaatg ggaacctagc cacatcctcg aaagtaattt ggctgccaag cttaagcagg
    13441 ggatgccctt cctgaacgac aagcaacatg ggcaatcgac tgaggtggat agcagtaaag
    13501 tctggatcat catcgcttag agcgtctgga tacgaagtaa tccaggcatc tatcactcgc
    13561 tccttcaaca acttcagggg tctttcgtat tccaagtaat tcaaatttcc agatatccac
    13621 ccacttggga ttggcgagca caagaaaggg gcagaccaat gctgcgcttc taaccgaaga
    13681 agcttgtttt gacgccatct tgaaacctga tgcacgtacc gctccagatt gagcagtgtc
    13741 ggatctccat cgatagacca ctcagatcgt cgcctaacca gagaaagacc aaattcttgc
    13801 gcgcacttct tgctatttct gctcacagta gattgattga gattgaagcg agatgcaact
    13861 tgatgcccgg tcctcaacca aatgagacca tcaagcgcct ccagcagctc aacttctacc
    13921 acgcttttag acgaattatt ttcgattata cattatttat tcaggggggg gcagtaaagg
    13981 catattcagc aaatttcact ttttgcataa atttgcgatt caaagcgcaa tggcgccaag
    14041 gcaagcagcc ggactacatt tcaactatct ccacaacggg gccttgacag agtcaagaag
    14101 ttccgctaaa agcaatctcg atcaagtttg atctcagggt ggcgagcaga aaagatttcc
    14161 aggcgcgaca tcagcaaatc acacaaagcc gtcatctctg gatgctcggc aaattcccta
    14221 tgaaccacaa tcgattctcc cgataaaaaa ggaaggtcta atggaagcct gacaagactg
    14281 cccccactga tttctatact taaaacagta ccatatccaa tagtcagctc tgcctcgctc
    14341 tttccctccc atgcatcgcg ttgatagcgc gacatgcgca cacaatcatt ccacaaacca
    14401 atcgatttca gggatgcctc cacttttgga taggatcctg ttggaagtcc caatgttgga
    14461 tatctagcaa tatgctcaaa agaaagatgt ggctccttga gcagtggatg atcaggactg
    14521 caaacgaaaa agaccggcat ggacgaaaga ttgatcgaca ccagatccgg gtcgtcatca
    14581 ggcgggacat ctggcagtcc agtaacgcag gcatcgacga ttctttctct tacaagctgg
    14641 aaattcctac gtactccaat aatattcgac aatccaagaa gccatctgtc tggagaagga
    14701 gtacaaagca atgggcccga ccagtaggtt gcctctaacc tgagtttccg gtgacccatc
    14761 catcgtgcat tctggtgaac acgacgctca aggaggagca tggtttgatc tccgacaata
    14821 tcccattcac cattaacccg ttgaaattcg acgtcaaaca attctaggca tttttttgat
    14881 tgcctactta cggttggaga actcatgcca aagcgttgag caacctcctc accggttctc
    14941 aaccactgaa gtgcgtcgag ggcggccaac gcatcaagat caaccacctg gcggcattag
    15001 gtcgcgaatc attcaaccat cttagcgtcg gttcgcgcca gtcgagcacg cttagttcca
    15061 taacatcatc aatgcgaatc catgaagaaa aataagcatt cttgcccgag tagacctgcc
    15121 cttgattgca ctgatggaag cagaggaaac ggaagaaaag gcagcgacca agtaatcaat
    15181 gggtcgcgga tttcccccct tcacaatcca gcacggctag cgcgatcatc gctctggcaa
    15241 gggtccgaga catagaattc ccaggcgaag gacttaactc accagatcgg tcactgcgat
    15301 gcgtcagccc cccatggcgg gccagcaggc tcaagtgttc aacaacgctg acagctttgc
    15361 ccaggccttt gatgaagcct ggaaaaaaca cgaagacagc cagcccaacc acggcctgga
    15421 gcagggcgaa aaattgatgc tcatccttga gctcgtagcc gatcacccat tccggcaaaa
    15481 cgaacctgat ctgtccttac aggtggccac attccgcctc aggctcctgg ggctctaggg
    15541 ctccggccag tagcgtcgcc ccaactgcaa gtgggtgcca tgggcagctc ccttggtcgg
    15601 ttggtgcaga tgctcagtgc gggcttcagc aaccagcaac aggcctttga caaccctccg
    15661 ctctatgccc acatcctggt gaagtttcgg ccgatgccgc aactgcagcc ggggtccctc
    15721 ctgctggagc agagctacgc catcaatccg gccgctcctt atcggatccg ggtgttgcgg
    15781 gcggagcgcc agaacgggca ggacggcgac aagctgatca tccacaacca ggccctggcc
    15841 gacgaccaac gcttttgggg ggccgttgac aaccccgaac tgcgccaaca gatccaactc
    15901 tccgacctca agcccctaga gggctgtgcc tatcaggtgc gcgaggaggg cggcggcttc
    15961 attggcgagg tggaacctgg ctgccgctgc ctggtggaac gcaaaggggc cgtctcctac
    16021 ctcgtgagtc gcctcgagct caatccccaa gggatgcgca ccctcgatcg aggccacgac
    16081 ccccaaaccc atgaacacct ctggggctcc ctggcaggac cctttgaatt cagccgcacc
    16141 gacgactaca gctccgaggt tccccaagcc tggctccaag cctgggagag ctaggggctg
    16201 cagggcctgg cctaggcgct caactcatcc ataaacgcct gttcgtgctc gacctggtgg
    16261 cgctcaacct ggtggcgctc gaaccgctgc tgaccgaact gggggcgctc aaaattgggc
    16321 cgctcgaact cgtgatcgtc caggaagggc tcctcctctg ggatggactc ttcctctggg
    16381 ttggactctt cctctgggtt ggaatcctcc tgagcgacga gctcttcctc tgcgacggga
    16441 gcttcctcgg cctcggcgac gcgctcgtct tgatggggcg cttgatcagc caccccgttg
    16501 aggagcgatt caagccgggc cagccggtct tcggtttcga ccaaacgcag ctcggtgcct
    16561 tcggccatgg gggcgcctga ggccaaacct ccctccagga gatgctccag ccggacctct
    16621 tgccccgcca ggcgctcctc cagttccaaa agcctgaagg tgaggatttc agcgacctga
    16681 gacagggttt gcaactggtc ggccagtcgc tgggtggaat ctgccgcctt cagctctgga
    16741 gccatgggcc ttaccagggg tttggccgga tggtatcggc ggagcatgga aacgccaggg
    16801 ggctggcggc cccaggcagc ccttgatttg taacgattgt gaaagccttt ggattcggtc
    16861 gaaacagacc caaaggatcc gcctgccgcc gtttagcgcg gctccggctt acctccctcc
    16921 ggcctctcac gcccatgaca ctcgccaacg ctgcccacct gaacatcgag cgttttacca
    16981 atacccctgc caaggcaaac tgggcaaacg ccaccgagaa cggcaaggca gccctggtcc
    17041 gcgccatgta tcgccaggtg ctgggcaacc aatacgcgat ggccagtgag cggctgaaag
    17101 gcccggaatc actgttcaag aacgggggtg gtagtccagc aatttgttga aggggataaa
    17161 gcacacttgg ctgctgcgct tctgcacgcg gtagttgcag atccagaaag aaagccgccg
    17221 ctttgccagg attacttcga tgaaatgagc tggcctgcgc cccaccgcct ccctctcacc
    17281 caacccattg ctgtcaaagc catgaaagtt tctgcaggca cccgaggcac caacttcagt
    17341 agcggtcgcc aggtcacctt caccgtgacc ggcatgaaca acaacaacta ttcccgcacc
    17401 gcggacatgg tgctgaatgt gccctacacc cgcatgaacg aaaccatgcg gatggtgcag
    17461 cgcatgggcg gcaagatcac ggggattgcc gtgaacggcg gcgacagtgg cagcgcccca
    17521 gcgcctgccc gtaagaaaac cgtcagcacg gctgccaagg gctaagccac cctgggacca
    17581 aaaaccgggg caacaggctc aaaagccccc agccgggggc tggttgatgc tccgatgccc
    17641 tgggttggcg gccagcgaag gcctgtctcc aactggcgcc atccaggcgg tgaccatttg
    17701 taacgggccg ctcatccagg cccccattac cgccaaaaat acgcgggtcg tgttgacgtc
    17761 tgttttgtct ttgcccgggc ttcacccccg gcgatccgaa acaccggcaa cctgcttccc
    17821 atcaccctcc cgactcttcg tcgcgactag gagactccca aatgttcgac gccttcacca
    17881 aggtcatagc ccaggctgat gcccgtggcg aattcatcag tgccggtcag atcgacgccc
    17941 tcgcggcgat ggtcagcgac agcaacaagc gcatggacac ggtgaaccgc atcacctcca
    18001 acgcttcggc catcgtcacc aacgcagctc gcgatctgtt tgattcgcag ccctcgctga
    18061 tcgcccccgg cggcaacgcc tacaccagcc gccgcatggc tgcgtgccta cgcgacatgg
    18121 atatcatcct ccgttacatc acctacgccg ttttcaatgg cgatgcatca gttctggaag
    18181 accgttgcct caacggcctg cgtgagacct acctcgccct cggcgttcct ggagcttccg
    18241 tagctgaagg cgttcgcaag atgaaggccg ccgccattgc aattgtcaat gaccgcaacg
    18301 gcatcaccca aggagactgc tcagctttga tgagtgaaat cgggacctac ttcgaccgcg
    18361 ctgcagcagc cgtaggctaa tcagcacact cataacgtca aatcaaccca tctccccttc
    18421 ccatgaagac tccccttacc gaagccgtct ccgccgctga ttcccagggt cggttcctat
    18481 caaatactga actcaactcc gctttcggtc gttttgagcg cgccaaaaat gctcttgcag
    18541 cagccaaagg tctgactgcc aacgcagaca acttagtgaa cggcgcctcc caggccgttt
    18601 acaacaagtt cccctacacc acccagatgc agggtgccaa ctatgccgct gacgcccgtg
    18661 gcaaagccaa gtgcgcccga gacatcggtt actacctccg catggtcacc tactgcctcg
    18721 tggcaggtgg caccggccca atggatgagt acctgattgc cgggattgat gagatcaatc
    18781 gcgctttcga gctctccccc tcttggtacg tggaagctct taactacatc aaggccaacc
    18841 atggcctttc cggtgaagca gcgacagaag caaacaacta cctcgattac gcaatcaacg
    18901 cgcttgtttg attaagcttc tagagaaaac aaacgcagcc accaccagcc tccccctcga
    18961 cggggaggct gtttttattg gtttagaatg aaggagaaca ggcatggaaa tacactgcga
    19021 atcaagacga gaagaccaaa gcactaagca ttctcaagga tgcggtaaga tcaaaatata
    19081 attcagggac atcgttcttt taccaaaacc aaacaccatg ctacccgaag aaattctaag
    19141 cataaaagac ttaattaaaa aatccggagc agaacaggaa cttcagtacg gaactagcga
    19201 agcccgattg cgcatcaacc taagaattga cgacattggt ctttggaagt cgcatcgggc
    19261 aaagcatcct ggcaaatgca atcttctgct tgcctgcgaa agtaatagcg gcgagctatc
    19321 cgaaacctat ctgacctggg tcgtcggttc agcgatacgt tcagcctggg tagaaggatc
    19381 gaccaaagca aaggatctac tcaaaaccct cggggtgtca gaacaactta tgggactggt
    19441 atcgaaacac tgtccaggcc tgggcgggaa aaccatctgg gcattccatt tagagcggca
    19501 tggctggctc accgctacgc ctgtggaatc gtggaactga caaaagaagc tcaagaacga
    19561 ctgaagataa gccaactcgc caaggcgaca caagtatgcg gaataagcaa tcgcaacagc
    19621 ctccccacta cagcgagagc gttggtagca aaagcagatg catccaagca acccctaagc
    19681 ctcgatgaat taaaaacggt atgcgactgt tgcaaaacct cagagagtgc cgttgcgtta
    19741 ctgatagcga agtcaaacca ggtggttgat gctgcaaggc aacaattgct agagcaacag
    19801 ccccatctca tcttgccagg gggagagcta taccctgaaa accgcgcaga agcttgctgg
    19861 cgggattgcc aacagtttct gcgggtgata atctacggcg tggcgtgtga ttgcgcggag
    19921 ataacagact cagacggcat ggcagcattg cgtcagttat acgaagtaat ggaagtacca
    19981 gttcctgcga tgatgtatgc cctaaatcaa atgcgttgcc ttactacaca agcactagaa
    20041 acttctgagc atattcgtga gctggcctgc ctgaacatgg cttttgacaa tctgatcaaa
    20101 gctctgctac ctacccagtc cctgatgcca cgaaactgac cgtgcccgac aagccaattc
    20161 ccctaccagg cgacagtaca aatccaaaat ggatacagtt tacagcaaag caaatcttct
    20221 ccaaaaatga ataacacgca agtacataca ggcttgttac cagaagaccc cagcaagtgg
    20281 aatcctcctg aggaacggga acctcatcca tcgcagcttc cacccgtaga cgcgcgaggg
    20341 gccagctggg gtaaccgtgt tctgccgcct cttgacctgc gccaggcaaa cctttgccgt
    20401 acggacataa gaggcactga tctaactgcc tgccttctgg agggctgcaa attaacactt
    20461 gctcgttatg acagaaagac aagggtgcct gatggtttta atcttgaaaa gtcgggagca
    20521 gtggggccag gagcagctct taatggggct tttttaaatg gcgcagatct caggggtatg
    20581 gaccttcgaa acaccaactt catgggtgcc tacctaagcg gctgtgacct aagtagtgca
    20641 gtattggatg gagcacgctt tgtaggtgca gacttaaggt ttgcgaaaat gcaaggctgt
    20701 cgctgcgtgg gcacacgctt tacaggcagt cagttgcaac aggccgactt tagggctgct
    20761 gatctaacag aggctatcct agatagcgca gaaaatattc agggcgctga cttcagtctg
    20821 tctacgggta tggacaggat gcagcttgca aacctactga ctcggtctca caacgaactg
    20881 gattgctgga accccctcac ccggggaacg acccgtacaa ccctggaatc gcttcaaggg
    20941 tcgtacgggt cggcctaaaa tctggcgaga acccaaaaac gcgaccaaca cagcctgtgt
    21001 cgctagcgac tggcagggcg aagggcaagt actaggggcg tgtttgaaac aaaagatgga
    21061 ggtttataaa gctacggtca aaggggattg gatgccggtg ataattgccg agtatcgcca
    21121 agacagccat gccgtttggt ccatcctcca tcctaggcgt ggagcgcttc tcccaagagt
    21181 gcgaagcccc actggagcta atccccggag acgatgacca agcgaaggag acggtaatcc
    21241 gggctgtcta cagacaggtg cttgggaatg cctacgtcat ggagagcgaa cgacaagtag
    21301 ttgcggaatc gcagttcaag cttggcgaaa tcagcgttag agagctggtg cgtcgcatcg
    21361 ccaagagcga tctataccgc acacgatttt ttgattcatg tgcacgctac cgctatattg
    21421 agctggcatt tcgtcatctt cttggccgtg ctccggctga ctttgaggaa atgcgcagcc
    21481 atgccgagcg actagataca agtggctatg aagcagacat agacagtttc ttggaatctg
    21541 atgaatatca aaacaccttt ggtgagtgga ctgtcccata tcaacgtggc tggagaacgg
    21601 aatcctgtgc aactcttcaa gagttcacct ggtcattcca gttgctgcgg ggcaacagca
    21661 gcagtagcct aaaaggtaat ctggcgggga ttaggagccg tcttggtgga gctgcttatc
    21721 aaaatcggcc cattccagtg atagctccat catcccaaga atcccaaggc tggagcttcc
    21781 gcccagccgc gaaccttacg gatcccgtaa cgcggactgg ggtaatcgca ggagaagcag
    21841 gcaaagtcta ccgagttgaa gtaacaggtt atagggcgaa taatgtacgc cccacgtcac
    21901 gttacagaaa agcaaaccga gtatacttcg tagccttcaa caagctatca gagcagtatc
    21961 aacttattca tcgcgaggga ggcaagatcg caagcatcac accattgaac tgagcaatca
    22021 gttcaatggt gtgatgcttg ccgtgacaag ggagctacaa aatcacacca agcatctttg
    22081 aaatagggtc ttcaaaaaaa ttccagtaac acacatcgcg cgaacaggat cagttctcca
    22141 acaccatctt cccatgacag caaatcaaag caattcactt gacttcggag ccactcagct
    22201 tcttgaagca ccagcgagat tttcgcgaca aagggctgat gatggagaaa ctgccagaag
    22261 tgaagatcta tttcgcaacc agcagctatt aaataaacct tctgcattca ccgcaaacga
    22321 caatgctgct tttcacatcg cagtaagagc tgcatatcgc caagtatttg gcaatgttca
    22381 gcccatggaa agcgagcggc tactcagtgc tgagtcgaaa ttacgcaacg gtgatataaa
    22441 cgtacgggaa ttcgtacgaa gattagccca atccgatttt tatcgctcac gcttctttga
    22501 tgccgtgtct ccgcatcgag cagttgagct gaacttcaaa catttgctgg gccgcccccc
    22561 ccagaatcaa gcagaagttg ctagccatgt agccctgatc gccacaagtg gcttcacagg
    22621 cgagatcaat agctatcttg attccgatga gtatctaaag tcctttggcg aggacacagt
    22681 tccatcccca acaagctgga actctccagt aggccagcct caagcagcgt tcaacaggat
    22741 cgcagcactt gaacagaact tcgctggtag cgacacagcc atagggtcca agagtcagtt
    22801 gcttggcaat ctggttagcg gctacaggct ctcaatcaag gtgcctgcac aggtataccg
    22861 atctggttcc cttagtcaga tgggtggggc agccgctggt tcggccgaca tgtttgagcc
    22921 tgtcaagcga aagaatgccg atggcggcga ctcaacaccg ttgcgtggtg atctctacgt
    22981 tggctttggg cttgggcagc gccaacagga agtgttcgag cgatgcagcg gtgattcagc
    23041 agatcagatt actgcgctga tccgctcggt ataccgccaa gtgctgggca atccccatgt
    23101 gatggacagc gaacgcaacc taacagcaga aagtcagttt gcggagggaa ggctcagcac
    23161 ccgcgaattt ataagagcta ttggactctc tgcagactat cgccgtcgct tcttcgaaac
    23221 aaatgctccc taccgttttg ttgagctgaa cttcaaacat attctgggcc gagcacccgc
    23281 atctcaggct gagatgagtg agcacctaca aaggctagcc attcacggct atgaagcaga
    23341 aataaacagc tatgttgata gcgaagagta tcagaatacc ttcggcgaaa atactgttcc
    23401 ctatctgcgt gtagcgacag agaatggccg cgaacaggtt tcctttaatc ggcatatagc
    23461 actagttcaa ggctatgcag ccagtgacac cattcaatgt gcctcaagcc tgctgaattc
    23521 agtggccaca agatctgcac ctacaaactg gacaaataca acagtacgga ctaacaggct
    23581 tggtgcagcc tctggatcag ctgatcccac atccaagcgg ttccgtattg tcgtgaatgc
    23641 ccagcctaca ggcggccgcc aacgcaaccc aaacgccagt tacgtggttg gcggcaacga
    23701 cataacaacc caactgggat acatccatag acgcggtggt cggatcatct ctgttaccga
    23761 aatcacctaa aacgctggct cactttttcc gggcaacaac acacttctct ccctctcaca
    23821 agccaacata aacagccatg gacatcaaaa ctcttgcccg gcccgattcg gatttgcgcc
    23881 agtcagaagc ccaagctcag ctgaaagccg cctaccgcca ggtatttggc aatgcgcacc
    23941 tctttgaggg tgagcgctca ctctcggccg agagtctctt catcaacggc aatctcacag
    24001 tgcaggggct gatcaatgcc ctagccctgt ctgatagcta tcggcgtctc ttttttgaag
    24061 caaatggccc ctatcgattt gttgagctca acttcaagca tctcttaggg cgagccccac
    24121 gaaatcaggc tgaactgagc gagcacgtcc agatcctggc cacaaaagga tacgaagctg
    24181 aaatcaacag ctatatatac ggagccgaat atctaaagac cttcggcttt gatacagtgc
    24241 cctataatca aggaacagca accataaatg gaaactcgaa cgttacttat aacagaactc
    24301 ttgcaatggc ttcgggcatt gccggctttg atggtgataa gcaatcacaa ttactgttta
    24361 gcatagcgac caattcaaca cccagagctg ctcgaagaac tccaggccct ggagaccgca
    24421 atggccagcg ctatacaatt agctggacaa acaagaatcc agttggactg aatcggcgag
    24481 tgccacaaac caccactgct cccttcagct cgctaacatc agccatccaa tcaattcatc
    24541 gacgtggggg ctgcatctcc tcagtgacag aatcctaaat caaactaata cggggagggt
    24601 tcaaaagttt aagaatatat tctcacaact tttcccaaac ctccctaaac tttaaaagca
    24661 ccccgaatac aatccatgaa ttcaaagcta aaagaccttc gccaagcaga gcggccacag
    24721 gccaagcagg gcattgctga accacaacct gcgctaaata tgatgattga tacgtgggta
    24781 cacatggttc agggaggtcg tcaccctttt ggcaggaacg ccaacaacaa gggctgagca
    24841 gcgttgatgc agctggaaac cttcatagca agaagccttg gtcgctggcg atccatgagg
    24901 agtggacatt cccttgcctt tcagcaattt gaggatgttc gcagttcagt cttaatcgaa
    24961 ccaattgggc cccaagatcc attggttctt aagctactta aggattgcac aatacgcgat
    25021 gcaaaacctt ttcttccttt tcgcatggaa tggaatgccg aaagcgactg ggaaccagat
    25081 gaccccagcg aagtatcggc tggatcatgc attctcgttc caattccatc tgataatcaa
    25141 aaaggaatct tgctgcgaag tgctggatac gcagaggccg agcaagcagt atcaaactac
    25201 acatttcttg aagatgacac ttttgtacta aaaacccaat acggccagtc cattgcggag
    25261 gaacggatct ggttcgtatc tgagaacgtt cgttgccgtt catcagtgct gcgaacttca
    25321 gcaggctcag ggatactgca aacctccttt gcctctgaaa tccgacggtt agattccttc
    25381 atctaacaat atttactgtg ccaaatattg ctctgagatt tgcaaaaata ctggctggcc
    25441 actacagtaa ttctgctcaa tcacaacatg accccgtaaa ttttgcacac atcaacatct
    25501 attttcgccc tctcccatgg gaagtatttc agggccctgg tttttactct gagcaaagtt
    25561 acggccacga cccatggcga ccctataggc aaggcgtgca tcgactgatc tcatccgaga
    25621 agatacaaat tgttgagaat tatggcttcg accaaccgat tcgcttggct ggagcgggct
    25681 tcacacctga tctactcaag ctagttacta ttcaacgcct caaacaacgc tgcggttgtt
    25741 cgatgcattt ctgcgagacg acaccgggtt gcttcagggg agtggtagag cctggtcaaa
    25801 actgcattgt gccacgtgat gggcggccca cctatttagt gagtgaagtt tcggttgacc
    25861 acgaaaactg gatcagtcga gatcagggat ttgatccgat taccaatagc ttgcagtggg
    25921 gctcagaaca cgggccgctg cgatttaaac gaatagctag ctttgaaaat gaagtcacag
    25981 ctgagtgggg aagtctgaca aatgatcagc gggaagagcc taaacacatt ggatagacca
    26041 aaaagtttgc aggctgacag gccagctatc aagcaattcc aaagctggat tcgctcgcag
    26101 catctaatct gtcagggcca agactttatt tttgaaacta ttgatcatag ccagcttgag
    26161 cgttttgaag cctgtctgaa gatgattgat gggcaggtgc ggtctgtaag agccattggc
    26221 aactggccta tgggacctcg ccgcaccttc aagatcctgc gagttgaagc agctgtgcca
    26281 agacccaagg gcctggagat tcaacgctac tgggctgaac gtggttcctt tcagacccgg
    26341 ttttcggaaa tcagctcttg acgtttgcga tctacaaaaa gatcaggatc ctgcatagcc
    26401 aagtcattac acaaatgcaa ggatatttca tgggtattcc caacataaat tgcatcaaga
    26461 cccatcaagg cagcataacg taactcccag cttgctgtaa gatcggatga caaaagttgc
    26521 tgcacgcttt tactccatat atctggaaaa tgtttattca atgccaaaca agcagccgct
    26581 tttgacttgc cgaattgggg acgcttgctg ttcatggctt ccagcagcag cgactcaatg
    26641 ctagtagagg cagcggaagg ccagtcatcc acactgcgaa ggagctgaat gaagaaatag
    26701 tgagcaccgt aatcattgta tgcatcctcc tgccatcgct tccagaaaaa aggccagagc
    26761 tcctctggtg gcctatgctt caatacggac aatgctaaat agcaacgact aaaatcagtg
    26821 ccaaaaaact catcaaatag aaaagatatg gtgggttccg catcgtaaca gtgcgccaac
    26881 tctaaatctt ctggctgatc ccagatcagg gtatctaaac aagtaagcag gtcaagacct
    26941 gcgtgtgctt tgtcttggcc cggccagagt gcacgcagag cccgcaacct gaacacaggg
    27001 gaaacgggcg ccttaaggat cgatggcaat aagcatgtag cccgacagtc gattaaatcc
    27061 tgaatcgccg actgccggtc catttgattc ggcagggtca gatgtgcttc caactcttga
    27121 aggcgactgc tatcgccact gagctgtgca accccggaca aagcagcccc acgaacccct
    27181 ggaatcgctt catcttgcag cgattgaagt acgggcaacg cggcatacac ttctaacccc
    27241 acaagagcct ggataaggac cctacggctc tggcttggat cattgagtag ctggaacatc
    27301 gcctgatgga gttcaacatc ttgacaattg agctgaagaa gagcccaggc ggcattctcc
    27361 acaagatagg gatcatcact ccttaggcag cgtccgatgc tggggatgga cctttgaacc
    27421 ccaagccggc ccaaaacttc caccgctttt cggcgcgcaa ggttgacagc ctgttcgtta
    27481 gaagaattat cgatgagacg caataaagct tcctccgttt tattgccagg gaaattcacg
    27541 agatgggcgg ccgccatgta gtagtcgctg gcggaatcaa gcgattcaag ggattgctca
    27601 agaatggcga gcgcgtcgtg gtggctgagc cctgggtgaa tattgtcata actgctgctg
    27661 gtgctggcca aaatactgtc ctcagaggtc aatgtggtcg aagctgtggc gctaaagggg
    27721 gagctgattc ctactctgat agccggcagg gcaagagtgc tgaaagttta agagttatga
    27781 gtcttgacgc aatccagcca ggaagcgatc aatatgaggc cacctaaatt tagccgcgca
    27841 atgggacccc atcaatgtgg tgcacttctt cttgttacaa gcatcaaatc tgaaactccc
    27901 cagagggttg ctcagaagct gtgggttcaa ccccatatgc tgggccacac tatgcagcaa
    27961 ctccaccaga acggaatccc agtttcgtcg gtgggtctga tggaggctgt caactcggtt
    28021 tccggagtgg agaccaaagc tgccatggag ccaggcgaat cacccaagcc tgaacagcaa
    28081 tcacctcgcc gccgccgcaa gtagcccagc tcagcctttg agctcgaaca caccatcagg
    28141 agcgcgcccc tgcttcagga gttcccagtt gatcgactga aggaaagcga tggcgtccag
    28201 agtctccacc acatccaccc cccagtcact ctgctgcagc aacgctccag aggcagcttg
    28261 atcgtccttg cgtccaccca aggccagtag ctggcacgca tcatcagtag cacctgcaga
    28321 gcagcgaagc tgtcgccagg ccaggagtac ggcattggcc aggtcgatgg gaagcagatc
    28381 ggcttccacc tgaaccaacc aatgggggtg gctgagtgcc tgaacctgga catcggtgga
    28441 caggtgagca acgaggccag ccgccagatc ggcggaagtc aggctttgaa ggttttccga
    28501 aaccacctga aggttatggg agagcaaaaa gcgtgtcata tcctggtctt gttaagccca
    28561 gcataggaac accacggcta tccctgataa tttgcttaag aggagggtcc cttgtctacc
    28621 gagttgtcca ctgcccccgg atctgggaac cagcaactga gcgttgagga agccaatatt
    28681 ctggctgcag agcttcgttc ccaacttcgc cagggtctag ttccttcctc cgacagccca
    28741 gcgattgagc gcatggtggc tggcctcggc gataccagag gattgatgcg gctcaccttt
    28801 gccgaaagcc ttggagcagt gggtgctgca gcggtgccaa ccctctgccg tgcattgcgg
    28861 tctcacgaca acgtcaccgt tcgccgcgcc gcagcaaaaa cattaacgct gatcggagat
    28921 cccgctgcct tgcccgtttt gctcgaaagt ttgctctcag attcggatcc cgttgtgcag
    28981 ggatcagctg tcggagcgat ggctgcagtc ggcgaccagg ctctcgaagc actcctctct
    29041 gtgcttgttc atccaaaagc ttcggccatg cagcaggggc tggccagctg ggggatcgct
    29101 tttatcggcg ccaaggcgcc cgaggcccta cgccaagcag ccagctcgcc tgatgccagg
    29161 gtgagagcgg cagccatagc agctctcggc gaacagatcc aggctctagg agatgaacag
    29221 gcgagacagc tgcttctaac agccctggat gacctggact ccgaggtgcg ggcagaagct
    29281 gcaacgctga tgggcaagtt gcaggagccc gaatgggcct gcccacgcct actccctctc
    29341 ctcaccgact cggaagaaca ggtccgcaag aacgcagctt tatcgctgat gaagctaggt
    29401 gccagggatg ccttgcctgc cttgaaggca agtgtggacc aggaagaaca accaagtgtc
    29461 agattagtac tagaactagc aatcagtcag ctgagcaagt gaggatggca atcggctcgc
    29521 gtcagcccgg ctgaggttga cgcgcatgca gatcactcat tcgagccagg gctgattcaa
    29581 ttgtctcccg cacataacta tctacctgtg gttggttctg cagatctcta agagtccgtt
    29641 caattacagg atcatcaatt tgggcgagtg cattgacagc agctaccgcc tgggctggat
    29701 tatctccgcc caccactctc aacaacagcg gcatcgcctg cccacccacc tgcccaaggg
    29761 ccatcaccgt agctacagcc acaaccggtg aatcgtcgct gagtgcctcc tcaagggcct
    29821 tcatcgctga ctcggggaaa tggattccag gctggtttga agccacctgg gcataggcct
    29881 tcacgcagct agcgcggata gtgctgtccg tgctggcctt aagaagatcc gctaaaggca
    29941 gcagggctgc cgcgccaaag gcgccgatac cacgtacaga agcccggcgt aaagttatgt
    30001 ccggttgggc caacagacca agcagacgag gcagagcctg ctgaggccaa tccctgacca
    30061 tagccataaa agcctggctt tgaatataag gattggggtg agcaagatcc tcaaacaaga
    30121 tatccagcgc ttccatttcc atcgagggga ggggttacga gagggcttat tttctcacaa
    30181 aaaaggaggc ccgaaggcct ccctggttag tcctcaacaa ttaatcagaa actgatcagg
    30241 agagggcgtt gatggcgtaa tcaaggtacg acttcaactc attgagagcc tgggggctca
    30301 tgtcacgagg ggagcaggcc cgatcgcggg tgaaggtgag cgcttccacg taagcagcgg
    30361 taggcagacg cagggtgcgg tacacctcac gggctccggc aatgccccac tcatcgagag
    30421 ggccggtgcc acctaccacc aggcagtagt tgatcagacg cagatagtga gcgatgtcgc
    30481 ggtagcactt gtccaccttg acctggttct caccagcttc gccggcttgc ttgaggtagg
    30541 ggtacttgct gaagcaggcg tcaccagcct ccttcgtcac cttgtccaga ccggcagcca
    30601 gcttttcagc agcttcaaga cgtgcagtag ctcgctgaat gttgccctga acagcttcta
    30661 ggtcgttctg ggaggggaag cgaccagcgg catcagcggc ggtcacaaca gtggtcacaa
    30721 cagacttcat cgtgaagatc ctcgtttaat tgagttgtag tggtttaaaa aaagcaatct
    30781 cttcggatga atcagctgag gccgctgatc acacggtcaa agtaggtagc agcttcagcc
    30841 actagagcgg agcagtcgcc ctgaacggtt tccatcttgc ggaaacgggt ttccacaggg
    30901 ttggtaccgg tggtgtttgt ctcgttgatg tgagctgtgg aagaagcctt catgatggcc
    30961 acggcgcggg cggcagactg aaggggaacg cccagagcga tgtaggtctc cttgaggccg
    31021 ttcaggcagc ggtcgtccaa aaccga
//
