# Supplementary material for: Picocyanobacteria containing a novel pigment gene cluster dominate the brackish water Baltic Sea
Source: ISME J. 2014 Mar 13;8(9):1892–903. doi: 10.1038/ismej.2014.35 (PMC4139726; doi:10.1038/ismej.2014.35)
Supplement: Supplementary dataset 2 [file ismej201435x11.zip › GS824_0p8_contig-15.gbk]

LOCUS       15                      9752 bp    DNA              UNK 01-JAN-1980
DEFINITION  Picocyanobacterial phycobilisome operon, metagenomic contig, partial
            sequence.
ACCESSION   15
VERSION     15
KEYWORDS    cyanobacteria; phycobilisome; pigment; horizontal gene transfer;
            Baltic Sea; ecology.
SOURCE      GS824_0p8|contig-15
  ORGANISM  Synechococcus/Cyanobium
            Bacteria; Cyanobacteria; Oscillatoriophycideae; Chroococcales.
REFERENCE   1
  AUTHORS   Larsson, J., Celepli, N., Ininbergs, K., Dupont, C., Yooseph, S.,
            Bergman, B., Ekman, M.
  TITLE     Picocyanobacteria containing a novel pigment gene cluster dominate
            the brackish water Baltic Sea
FEATURES             Location/Qualifiers
     source          1..9752
                     /mol_type="assembled metagenomic DNA"
                     /collection_date="2011-08-17"
                     /filter_size="0p8"
                     /assembly method="Ray-Meta"
                     /location="lat:58.82 lon:17.63"
                     /sample_name="GS824"
                     /organism="Synechococcus/Cyanobium"
     gene            complement(1..489)
                     /translation="KKPVLMRLSKAIPWESFRPLLEKGYAQERNSNAGRKRIDPLILFK
                     MLIIQQLFNLSDEEVEFQVNDRRSFEEFVGLGVMNNIPDATTIAFFRERLRKAGVIEEL
                     FELFETYLRSQGLQARGGQIIDATLVPVPKQRNSRDENKEIKAGRLPEGWDENLDRLQQ
                     "
                     /locus_tag="GS824_0p8|contig-157000069_1_416_-"
                     /gene="transposase"
                     /blast_species="Synechococcus sp. WH 5701"
                     /description="Transposase (class II), partial "
     CDS             complement(1..489)
                     /translation="KKPVLMRLSKAIPWESFRPLLEKGYAQERNSNAGRKRIDPLILFK
                     MLIIQQLFNLSDEEVEFQVNDRRSFEEFVGLGVMNNIPDATTIAFFRERLRKAGVIEEL
                     FELFETYLRSQGLQARGGQIIDATLVPVPKQRNSRDENKEIKAGRLPEGWDENLDRLQQ
                     "
                     /locus_tag="GS824_0p8|contig-157000069_1_416_-"
                     /gene="transposase"
                     /blast_species="Synechococcus sp. WH 5701"
                     /description="Transposase (class II), partial "
     gene            741..1250
                     /translation="FAKVVVQADARGEFLNAGQIDALAAMVAESNKRMDAVNRITSNAS
                     KIVTSAARDLFDQQPALIASGGNAYTHRRMAACLRDMEIXFRYITYAAFTGDASVLEDR
                     CLNGLRETYLALGVPGASVAEGIRKMKDAAISIANDRNGITQGDCSALMSEIGTYSIAL
                     LLLSPEATSAS"
                     /gene="cpcB"
                     /blast_species="Cyanobium gracile PCC 6307"
                     /locus_tag="GS824_0p8|contig-157000069_741_1268_+"
                     /description="phycocyanin, beta subunit "
     CDS             741..1250
                     /translation="VFAKVVVQADARGEFLNAGQIDALAAMVAESNKRMDAVNRITSNA
                     SKIVTSAARDLFDQQPALIASGGNAYTHRRMAACLRDMEIVLRYITYAAFTGDASVLED
                     RCLNGLRETYLALGVPGASVAEGIRKMKDAAISIANDRNGITQGDCSALMSEIGTYFDR
                     AAAAVA"
                     /locus_tag="GS824_0p8|contig-157000069_741_1268_+"
                     /gene="cpcB"
                     /blast_species="Cyanobium gracile PCC 6307"
                     /description="phycocyanin, beta subunit "
     gene            1386..1874
                     /translation="MKTPLTEAVAAADSQGRFLSNTELNAAFGRFERAKNALEAAKALT
                     ANADSLVNGAAQAVYNKFPYTTQMQGSNYASDARGKAKCARDIGYYLRQVTYCLVAGGT
                     GPIDEYLIAGLDEINRAFELSPSWYVEALNYIKANHGISGDPGVIANNYIDYAIAALV"
                     /locus_tag="GS824_0p8|contig-157000069_1385_3836_+"
                     /gene="cpcA"
                     /blast_species="Cyanobium sp. PCC 7001"
                     /description="phycocyanin, alpha subunit "
     CDS             1386..1874
                     /translation="MKTPLTEAVAAADSQGRFLSNTELNAAFGRFERAKNALEAAKALT
                     ANADSLVNGAAQAVYNKFPYTTQMQGSNYASDARGKAKCARDIGYYLRQVTYCLVAGGT
                     GPIDEYLIAGLDEINRAFELSPSWYVEALNYIKANHGISGDPGVIANNYIDYAIAALV"
                     /locus_tag="GS824_0p8|contig-157000069_1385_3836_+"
                     /gene="cpcA"
                     /blast_species="Cyanobium sp. PCC 7001"
                     /description="phycocyanin, alpha subunit "
     CDS             2000..2830
                     /translation="MAAGDADPSIPGNGDPISEEEALRRLRLTDDPSAQYYAAWWLGRN
                     RSRHPDAVPLLQEALRQRRPRDPGAGVEENAVARNAARALGKLGVPAQAAIPDLLATLE
                     DDDHGLREAAARALGDLRAQAAVEPLRRRLASGPAVAGAQQPGTPRLLEPCEALLEALG
                     EIGVAEPPVLAVVEPFVAHERPLIRSAASRALLQLTQERRWGDQLVQLLQHQQLQVRRA
                     ALMDLGAAGWREALEPIAATLAENSLKLIALRGLVEQGGGSAGGRASSFREPPDS"
                     /gene="cpcE"
     gene            2000..2830
                     /gene="cpcE"
     CDS             2884..3546
                     /gene="cpcF"
     gene            2884..3546
                     /gene="cpcF"
     gene            3539..4027
                     /gene="phos"
     CDS             3539..4027
                     /gene="phos"
     gene            complement(4024..5577)
                     /translation="RLLRHCTELEAWRREARQAPLHFVPTMGALHPGHQSLISRAARPC
                     AGGQPRVLVSVFVNPLQFGPQEDFARYPRQLEADAALAEAAGADALFAPSLEELYPAGE
                     QELTRIQPPLSLQQGLCGRHRSGHFNGVATVVARLLGLIRPDQLLLGEKDWQQLVILRR
                     VVADLGLPVEVVGVATLREGDGLALXFAQQLFSAEQRLQAAALPQALEEATAAAQRPGT
                     ALAPLLATVHQKLEQVGLVVDYVEAVCPISLQPRSALMGLTLLAAAVHCGPSRLIDHVF
                     LMSRAPIVAIDGPAGAGKSTVTRAFAEQLGLIYLDTGAMYRAVTWLVQQSGVDASEAAA
                     VAPLLDGLDLQLSTAAAGKQRVSVNGHDVTEAIRSPEVTAQVSQVAAHGCVREALTRQQ
                     QAMGERGGLVAEGRDIGTAVFPDAELKVFLTATVAERARRRALDLEQRGFAVPALAELE
                     AQIAERDHLDSTREVAPLTQAADAVELITDGLSIDAVIRQLVQLFRQRVPHDAWPXAGG
                     LAQLAQEALERPPQXVFQQIEHMLEALLTAVIGVGHLTGLVLTAVAGHRLNPS"
                     /gene="cmk"
                     /blast_species="Synechococcus sp. WH 5701"
                     /locus_tag="GS824_0p8|contig-157000069_3863_5575_-"
                     /description="putative bifunctional enzyme; pantothenate
                     synthetase/cytidylatekinase "
     CDS             complement(4024..5577)
                     /translation="RLLRHCTELEAWRREARQAPLHFVPTMGALHPGHQSLISRAARPC
                     AGGQPRVLVSVFVNPLQFGPQEDFARYPRQLEADAALAEAAGADALFAPSLEELYPAGE
                     QELTRIQPPLSLQQGLCGRHRSGHFNGVATVVARLLGLIRPDQLLLGEKDWQQLVILRR
                     VVADLGLPVEVVGVATLREGDGLALSSRNSYLSAEQRLQAAALPQALEEATAAAQRPGT
                     ALAPLLATVHQKLEQVGLVVDYVEAVCPISLQPRSALMGLTLLAAAVHCGPSRLIDHVF
                     LMSRAPIVAIDGPAGAGKSTVTRAFAEQLGLIYLDTGAMYRAVTWLVQQSGVDASEAAA
                     VAPLLDGLDLQLSTAAAGKQRVSVNGHDVTEAIRSPEVTAQVSQVAAHGCVREALTRQQ
                     QAMGERGGLVAEGRDIGTAVFPDAELKVFLTATVAERARRRALDLEQRGFAVPALAELE
                     AQIAERDHLDSTREVAPLTQAADAVELITDGLSIDAVIRQLVQLFRQRVPHDAWPEPAA
                     *"
                     /locus_tag="GS824_0p8|contig-157000069_3863_5575_-"
                     /gene="cmk"
                     /blast_species="Synechococcus sp. WH 5701"
                     /description="putative bifunctional enzyme; pantothenate
                     synthetase/cytidylatekinase "
     gene            complement(5680..6209)
                     /translation="RRLCLLGGSALLLSGSTGLTPALATTGRDAAAASSSIVEVAVRSA
                     DSLTETAESSDEPQIKPIAPTLPIXNATQAPSVRSVSQGQASWYGPGFFGNRTANGEVF
                     RPGTLTAAHRTLPFGTKVRVTNLRNGLSTVVRINDRGPFHGNRVIDLAHGAAHHLGLIS
                     SGVANVKLEVLQ"
                     /gene="lipoprotein"
                     /blast_species="Synechococcus sp. RS9917"
                     /locus_tag="GS824_0p8|contig-157000069_5680_6209_-"
                     /description="possible rare lipoprotein A "
     CDS             complement(5680..6209)
                     /translation="RRLCLLGGSALLLSGSTGLTPALATTGRDAAAASSSIVEVAVRSA
                     DSLTETAESSDEPQIKPIAPTLPIXNATQAPSVRSVSQGQASWYGPGFFGNRTANGEVF
                     RPGTLTAAHRTLPFGTKVRVTNLRNGLSTVVRINDRGPFHGNRVIDLAHGAAHHLGLIS
                     SGVANVKLEVLQ"
                     /gene="GS824_0p8|contig-157000069_5680_6209_-"
                     /blast_species="Synechococcus sp. RS9917"
                     /locus_tag="GS824_0p8|contig-157000069_5680_6209_-"
                     /description="possible rare lipoprotein A "
     gene            6621..7654
                     /translation="DYRTAGVDVEAGRAFVERIRSSVESTRRPEVLGGLGGFGGLCRLP
                     QGMRNPLLVSGTDGVGTKLELAQAHHRHHSVGIDLVAMCVNDVITSGAQPLFFLDYIAT
                     GKLSPEAMAEVVEGIADAAVXSGCALLGGETAEMPGFYGAGRYDLAGFCVAVVEEDALI
                     DPARVQPGDRIVAVASSGVHSNGFSLVRRILEMRGVTPSTTIASGGPAVLDALLEPTVL
                     YVSLVQALLLAGVELHGMAHITGGGLPENLPRALPAGLQARIDPGSWERPVLFRWLQES
                     GEVPEADLWNTFNLGVGFCLVLPEAAVASALQVCREQGHQAWLLGGVEPAAAAAGTLAG
                     LPY"
                     /gene="phosphoribosylaminoimidazole synthetase"
                     /blast_species="Synechococcus sp. WH 5701"
                     /locus_tag="GS824_0p8|contig-157000069_6621_7654_+"
                     /description="phosphoribosylaminoimidazole synthetase"
     CDS             6621..7654
                     /translation="DYRTAGVDVEAGRAFVERIRSSVESTRRPEVLGGLGGFGGLCRLP
                     QGMRNPLLVSGTDGVGTKLELAQAHHRHHSVGIDLVAMCVNDVITSGAQPLFFLDYIAT
                     GKLSPEAMAEVVEGIADAAVXSGCALLGGETAEMPGFYGAGRYDLAGFCVAVVEEDALI
                     DPARVQPGDRIVAVASSGVHSNGFSLVRRILEMRGVTPSTTIASGGPAVLDALLEPTVL
                     YVSLVQALLLAGVELHGMAHITGGGLPENLPRALPAGLQARIDPGSWERPVLFRWLQES
                     GEVPEADLWNTFNLGVGFCLVLPEAAVASALQVCREQGHQAWLLGGVEPAAAAAGTLAG
                     LPY"
                     /gene="GS824_0p8|contig-157000069_6621_7654_+"
                     /blast_species="Synechococcus sp. WH 5701"
                     /locus_tag="GS824_0p8|contig-157000069_6621_7654_+"
                     /description="phosphoribosylaminoimidazole synthetase "
     gene            7857..8500
                     /translation="RVTRRRSSAGPIPPNRPLRPRDSYPSRSSVRPTFLTLRDHGXVFV
                     ADLPRLSDGQLAHVGKEAREVLESITRRLEELEQQLQLSPQEQETRIRAATKRDVTERF
                     IRSVEDEQEQRRSNPALKAAAGESLARAFLEIARHRLPGATFDSLLQEALAACDESPEA
                     TAEPQPSVPIEAPRPRLVSLSRPVEAPVAAERERLPVVLTPDPSPQMGQA"
                     /gene="hyp"
                     /blast_species="Cyanobium sp. PCC 7001"
                     /locus_tag="GS824_0p8|contig-157000069_7857_8500_+"
                     /description="conserved hypothetical protein "
     CDS             7857..8500
                     /translation="RVTRRRSSAGPIPPNRPLRPRDSYPSRSSVRPTFLTLRDHGXVFV
                     ADLPRLSDGQLAHVGKEAREVLESITRRLEELEQQLQLSPQEQETRIRAATKRDVTERF
                     IRSVEDEQEQRRSNPALKAAAGESLARAFLEIARHRLPGATFDSLLQEALAACDESPEA
                     TAEPQPSVPIEAPRPRLVSLSRPVEAPVAAERERLPVVLTPDPSPQMGQA"
                     /gene="GS824_0p8|contig-157000069_7857_8500_+"
                     /blast_species="Cyanobium sp. PCC 7001"
                     /locus_tag="GS824_0p8|contig-157000069_7857_8500_+"
                     /description="conserved hypothetical protein "
     gene            complement(8501..9616)
                     /translation="AAKHWIRRRRRGEGRLIRRIRAGRVLAGQEFTDVMALSGSIMASG
                     GEQPGIGVGTWAWGNQFLWGYNPDRDDDTLAATFRRCLDQGLRFFDTADSYGTGRLNGR
                     SETLLGRFAMAASAEERDQLCIATKLAPFPWRLGRQGYARAFAASQERLQGQMKRVQLH
                     WSTARYAPWQEGPLLDGLADLVRSGATESIGVSNVGPKRLRELHHRLAIXGVSLSSLQV
                     QLSLLAPQPLQPGGVADVCRELKIELIAYSPLALGLLSRSGNANAAHTRPLTGARRSLF
                     RRLEPQILALRNRMQDIGGNRPGGHAAVALNWCRAHGAMPIPGLRSCAQVDAAAEALSW
                     QLSPHERAALDQLAWTSEAARMPANPFQSN"
                     /gene="aldo/keto reductase"
                     /blast_species="Cyanobium sp. PCC 7001"
                     /locus_tag="GS824_0p8|contig-157000069_8501_9616_-"
                     /description="aldo/keto reductase"
     CDS             complement(8501..9616)
                     /translation="AAKHWIRRRRRGEGRLIRRIRAGRVLAGQEFTDVMALSGSIMASG
                     GEQPGIGVGTWAWGNQFLWGYNPDRDDDTLAATFRRCLDQGLRFFDTADSYGTGRLNGR
                     SETLLGRFAMAASAEERDQLCIATKLAPFPWRLGRQGYARAFAASQERLQGQMKRVQLH
                     WSTARYAPWQEGPLLDGLADLVRSGATESIGVSNVGPKRLRELHHRLAIXGVSLSSLQV
                     QLSLLAPQPLQPGGVADVCRELKIELIAYSPLALGLLSRSGNANAAHTRPLTGARRSLF
                     RRLEPQILALRNRMQDIGGNRPGGHAAVALNWCRAHGAMPIPGLRSCAQVDAAAEALSW
                     QLSPHERAALDQLAWTSEAARMPANPFQSN"
                     /gene="GS824_0p8|contig-157000069_8501_9616_-"
                     /blast_species="Cyanobium sp. PCC 7001"
                     /locus_tag="GS824_0p8|contig-157000069_8501_9616_-"
                     /description="aldo/keto reductase "
ORIGIN
        1 ctgctgcagt cgatctaggt tttcatccca accctctgga agccttccgg ctttgatttc
       61 tttgttctcg tcgcggctat tgcgctgctt tggaacaggg acaagagttg catcaatgat
      121 ctgcccaccg cgagcctgca ggccctgtga tcgtaggtag gtctcaaata gctcaaagag
      181 ctcctcgatc accccggctt ttcgcagtct ttctctgaag aaggcgatcg tggtggcgtc
      241 tgggatgttg ttcattacgc caagaccgac aaactcctca aaggagcgcc tgtcattgac
      301 ctgaaattca acctcttcat cgctgagatt gaacaactgc tgaataatca gcatcttgaa
      361 gaggatcagc ggatcaatcc gctttcgccc cgcgttgctg tttcgctctt gcgcataacc
      421 tttctcaagc agtggtcgaa atgattccca tgggattgct ttagatagtc gcatgagtac
      481 cggctttttt gctgaagctt ggcgactctg ttctgctcgt cccagaagcc tctttgcccc
      541 acagcctgaa ctaatcggat attgtgatta tagctggact ggccattgat tcaagctatc
      601 tcggattttt cgaggtgccc ttaatgggcg caacaagtac gggcctcttt ctttgcaaag
      661 gattgcctgt cttcacagcg cgaccagccc ccttgatact cacgactccc atgacaagaa
      721 cgttctccgc agactgtgac gtgtttgcca aggtggtcgt ccaggctgat gcccgcggcg
      781 aattcctgaa cgctggtcaa atcgatgccc tcgccgccat ggtggctgag agcaacaagc
      841 gtatggatgc cgtgaaccgc atcacctcca acgcttccaa gatcgtcacc agcgctgctc
      901 gcgatctgtt cgatcagcag cctgcgctga tcgcttccgg cggcaacgcc tacacccacc
      961 gtcgcatggc tgcttgcctg cgcgacatgg agatcgttct ccgctacatc acctacgccg
     1021 ccttcaccgg tgacgcttcc gtgctggaag atcgctgcct gaacggcctg cgtgagacct
     1081 acctggccct gggcgttcct ggcgcttccg tggctgaagg catccgcaag atgaaggacg
     1141 ctgccatctc gatcgccaac gatcgcaacg gcatcaccca gggcgactgc tccgctctga
     1201 tgagcgagat cggcacctac ttcgatcgcg ctgctgctgc tgtcgcctga ggcgaccagc
     1261 gctagctgat ccccggctgt tgcatgggca actggctgtt gcataggcaa ccggctgttg
     1321 catgggccgc cggttgttgc aacagccccc tgatttaggt ccacccttct tcttctcttc
     1381 gagcaatgaa gacccctctc accgaagccg tagcagccgc tgattcccag ggccgcttcc
     1441 tgagcaacac cgagctgaac gccgctttcg gtcgtttcga gcgcgccaag aacgccctcg
     1501 aggctgccaa ggccctcacc gccaacgctg actcgctggt gaacggtgct gcccaggccg
     1561 tttacaacaa gttcccctac accacccaga tgcagggcag caactacgcc tccgacgcgc
     1621 gcggcaaggc caagtgtgcc cgtgacatcg gctactacct gcgtcaggtg acctactgcc
     1681 tggtggctgg tggcaccggc ccgatcgacg agtacctgat cgccggtctg gacgagatca
     1741 accgtgcctt cgaactgtcc ccctcctggt acgtggaggc cctgaactac atcaaggcca
     1801 accacggcat ctcgggcgac cccggcgtga tcgccaacaa ctacatcgac tacgcgatcg
     1861 ctgctctggt ctgattttca gattcacagc gcaactgcga gttgccacga gcctcccgca
     1921 aggggggctt tttttgttgc atccgcctgc gctggggcct gcggcgatgg cagcatcagc
     1981 agcgccatcg ttttgggcta tggccgccgg cgacgccgac ccatcaatcc cgggcaacgg
     2041 agatccgatc agtgaagagg aggcgctgcg gcgcctgcgc ctcaccgacg atccctccgc
     2101 gcagtattac gcggcctggt ggctgggccg caaccgcagc cgccatcccg atgcggttcc
     2161 cttgctgcag gaggctctgc gccagcgccg cccccgcgac cctggtgctg gtgtggaaga
     2221 aaacgctgtg gctcgcaacg ccgcccgtgc cctcggcaag ctcggcgtgc ctgcccaggc
     2281 cgctatcccc gatctgctcg ccacgctcga ggatgacgac catggcctgc gcgaagcagc
     2341 ggcgcgtgcc ctcggtgatc tgcgcgctca agcggcggtc gagcccctgc gacgccgttt
     2401 agccagtggc ccggcggtgg ccggagccca gcaacctggt accccgaggt tgctggaacc
     2461 ttgtgaagcc ctgctcgaag cccttgggga gatcggtgtg gccgagccgc cggtgttggc
     2521 ggtggtcgag ccatttgtgg cccatgagcg gcccttgatc cgcagtgccg cctctcgagc
     2581 actgctgcag ctcacccagg agcgccgctg gggtgatcag ctggtgcagt tgctgcaaca
     2641 ccagcagttg caggtgcgcc gcgcagccct gatggatctg ggggccgccg gttggcgcga
     2701 ggccctggag cccatcgcgg ccacgctggc ggagaacagc ctcaagctga ttgccctgcg
     2761 cggcctggtg gagcagggcg gtggttcggc gggcggccgt gcttcctcgt tcagagagcc
     2821 acccgattcc gccaccgtgg cggtgctcga tgccatggat gccttgctgt gagcgcttct
     2881 gttttgcccc catcggatgt agccgccctg gtggaggccg tacagcgcgc cgacagcgct
     2941 ctaggcctgc tgcaggccac ccaagccctt gccgcctcag cccatcctgg cggtgcgacc
     3001 tgcctggtgg aggtgctggg cttcaacaac ccaggcgctg ccgtggccgc cgttgacggc
     3061 ctgatcgcca tcggcgtgcc tgccgtcgac acgatcctca ccaacatcga cggctacaac
     3121 tacggtgccc gtgcctgggc cgtacgcgcc ctggccggca tcggtgatgt gcgcggtctg
     3181 gaggtgctcg aggatgccct cggcaaagac atcggtccca gcgtgcgtcg tgctgcagct
     3241 cggggtcttg ggcaattgca gctcgatcag ctgccgccac cgcagcgccg tgccacggcc
     3301 gagcgctgcc tgcaggctct ggtggagggc tgccgtgatg gcgagtgggt ggtgcgctac
     3361 gccgtggtgg tggggcttga atcgctcgcg cccgccgtgc atcctgagct ggccgagggg
     3421 ctttctgcgc agcagcgcct gcacgaagcg ctgatcagtc tgtgccgtaa tccagcggag
     3481 gaggccccgg tggtgcagct ccgggctgcc ctggccttgc agcgcctggg ggtgaaccat
     3541 ggctgagcag cgcttgttgt ttgtttgcct cggcaacatc tgccgctcac cggccgccga
     3601 gggggtgttt ctgcatctga tcgctcgtga gggcctggag gatcgctttg tggtggatag
     3661 cgccggtacc ggcggctggc acgcgggcaa tccggctgat cggcgcatgc gcgccgccgc
     3721 tgagcgccgc ggcattcacc tgcctagccg cgctcgccag atcgaattgg cggatttcag
     3781 cgcctttgat cgcatcctca ccatggatga cgacaacctg cgcaacgtgc gctccctagc
     3841 ccgcgaactg ggcaatcggc cggggttagc tcggattgag tcgatgacca gccactgccg
     3901 tcagcaccag gccagtgagg tgcccgaccc ctattacggc ggtgagcagg gcttcgagca
     3961 tgtgctcgat ctgctggaag acgcctgcgg cgggctgctc gagagcctcc tgcgcgagct
     4021 gcgctaggcc gccggctccg gccaggcgtc gtggggcacg cgctgccgga acagctgcac
     4081 cagctgcctg atcaccgcgt cgatgctcag gccatcggtg atcagctcca ccgcatcggc
     4141 ggcctgggtg agcggggcta cctcccgcgt ggaatcgaga tggtcgcgtt cagcgatctg
     4201 ggcttcgagc tccgctagtg ccggcacggc aaagccgcgt tgctcgagat caagggcgcg
     4261 gcggcgggcc cgttcggcaa cggtggcggt gaggaacacc ttcagttcgg catccgggaa
     4321 tacggcggtg ccgatgtcgc gcccttcggc caccaggcca ccgcgctcgc ccatcgcctg
     4381 ctgctggcgg gtgagggctt cgcgcacgca gccgtgggct gccacttgtg agacctgggc
     4441 ggtcacctcc ggcgagcgga tcgcctcggt cacatcgtgg ccattgacgc tcactcgctg
     4501 ctttccggcc gctgcggtgc tcagctgcag atcgaggcca tccagcagcg gcgccacggc
     4561 agctgcttcg cttgcatcca cgccgctctg ctgcaccaac caggtcacag cgcgatacat
     4621 cgcgcccgta tcgaggtaga tcagtcccag ctgctcggca aaggcacggg tcacggtgct
     4681 cttgccggca ccggcagggc catcgatggc aacgatcggg gctcggctca tcaggaatac
     4741 gtgatcgatc aggcggctgg ggccgcagtg gacagcggcg gccagcaggg tgaggcccat
     4801 cagcgcgctg cgcggttgca ggctgatggg gcacaccgct tctacatagt cgaccaccag
     4861 gccgacctgc tccagcttct ggtgcactgt cgccagcaag ggcgccaagg cggtgccagg
     4921 ccgctgcgct gctgcggtgg cttcctccag cgcctggggt agcgcagcgg cctgcaagcg
     4981 ctgctctgcg ctgagataac tgttgcgcga actgagggca agaccatcgc cctcccgcag
     5041 cgtggcaacc ccgaccacct caacagggag gccgagatcg gctaccacgc gccgcaggat
     5101 caccagctgc tgccaatcct tctcgccgag cagcagttga tcggggcgga tcaggcctag
     5161 cagccgtgcc accacggtgg ctacaccatt gaaatggccg ctccggtgcc ggccgcacag
     5221 cccttgctgc agcgataggg gcggctgaat gcgggtgagc tcttgttctc cagctgggta
     5281 gagctcctcc aggctcgggg cgaacaaggc atcggccccg gcggcctctg ccagggccgc
     5341 atcagcctca agctggcgcg ggtagcgggc gaaatcctct tgcgggccga attgcagagg
     5401 gttcacgaac acgctcacca gcacgcgcgg ttgtccacca gcgcagggac gcgccgcccg
     5461 gctgatcagg ctctggtgcc ccggatgcaa ggcgcccatc gtgggcacga agtgcagagg
     5521 cgcctgcctg gcttcgcggc gccaagcctc cagttcggtg caatggcgca gcaggcgcaa
     5581 gggcgctcca ggatcgattt ggaccctacc ggacccaatg ttggctcatc aaaaagccca
     5641 ccgtcacaag ggcggtgggc tcgcagcgtc agcaggcact ccagctactg gagcacttcc
     5701 agcttcacgt tggccacgcc actggagatg agtccgaggt gatgagcagc cccatgggcc
     5761 aggtcgatca cgcgattgcc gtggaagggg ccgcggtcgt tgatgcgcac gacagtgctg
     5821 aggccgttgc ggaggttggt cacgcgcacc ttggtgccga acggcagcgt gcggtgggct
     5881 gctgtgaggg tgccaggccg aaagacttcg ccgttcgcgg tgcggttgcc gaagaatcca
     5941 ggtccgtacc agctggcctg gccttggctc accgagcgca cactcggcgc ctggggtggc
     6001 gttgcaatgg gcagggttgg agcgatcggc ttgatctgag gctcgtcaga gctctcggcc
     6061 gtttcggtga gggagtccgc gctacggaca gcgacttcaa caatgctgct gctggctgca
     6121 gcggcgtcac ggccagtggt ggctagggcc ggggtcagac cagtgctgcc ggagagcagc
     6181 agagccgaac caccaaggag acagaggcga cgcataacaa acgaaactcg ccgcgatcaa
     6241 cacagcagcc actgaagatg tggcccgtca gcatcaagag cgtttcaggg gagctgcaag
     6301 caaacaaacg caggcagttt ctgaaatgaa gtactggcgg agttcctatc gggaattaac
     6361 gacgctgcaa agttaccggc agtgcaacag ggattcggtt aggaactgca ggtcgttgat
     6421 tgatcaggat ttgcgatcaa atcccggatc aagcgctatc gcagggatct ggaggggcgc
     6481 aagagggtcg gccaatcaca tggactgatc gccttgataa gcggggctga tcgcgctttg
     6541 tgccaaccct gcgggcgtcc atgtcgaact ggctggtctt gggtccatgc cggggcagga
     6601 tctaggggtc cgagagtgtt gctggtatgg actaccgcac agcaggcgtt gatgtggagg
     6661 ctggtcgcgc cttcgttgag cgcattcgct cgagtgtgga atccactcgc cggccagaag
     6721 tgctcggggg gctcggaggc tttggcgggc tgtgtcgtct tccccagggc atgcgtaacc
     6781 ctctgctggt gtcgggcacc gatggggtgg gcaccaagct ggaattagcc caagcccatc
     6841 accgccacca cagcgtgggc attgatcttg ttgcgatgtg cgtcaacgat gtgatcacga
     6901 gcggcgcgca gccgctgttt ttccttgatt acatcgccac tggcaagctc agccccgaag
     6961 ccatggctga ggtggtggag ggcatcgccg atggctgccg tcgcagcggc tgcgccctgc
     7021 ttggtggcga aaccgcagag atgcccggtt tttacggcgc cggccgctac gacctggcgg
     7081 gtttttgcgt ggcggtggtg gaggaagacg cgttgatcga tccggcccgg gtgcagccag
     7141 gggatcggat tgtggccgtt gccagtagtg gagttcacag caacggcttc agcctggtgc
     7201 gccgcatcct ggagatgcgt ggcgtcaccc cgagtaccac catcgcctcc ggtggtccgg
     7261 cggtactgga tgccttgctg gagcccactg ttctctacgt ctcgctggtg caggccttgc
     7321 ttctggctgg tgtggaactg cacggtatgg cccacatcac tggcggtggg ctgcccgaaa
     7381 acctgcctcg ggctttgccg gctgggttgc aggcccgcat cgatccaggc agttgggagc
     7441 gtccggtgct gtttcgctgg ctccaggaga gcggcgaggt gcccgaggcc gatctctgga
     7501 acacgttcaa ccttggggtg gggttctgtc ttgtgctgcc ggaggcggca gttgcgtcgg
     7561 cgctgcaggt gtgccgggag cagggccacc aagcctggtt gctcggcggt gtggaacctg
     7621 cggcggctgc ggcgggcacc ctggcgggat tgccgtactg atcggccctg gcttgctgcc
     7681 aaattgcatc aggccgggcg ctgagctcgg cgaaaccgct tcaggccgtt agggtctggc
     7741 tcacgcagtg caccggctcg cccgggcgct tgcacgatgt gcctgggctg cagaacacag
     7801 cgcataggtt ccgttcttta taggttcgag atgtcgttaa acggctcgct tttaaacagt
     7861 gctatgcgtg tgactcgtcg ccgtagttct gctggtccga tcccccctaa tcgcccgctg
     7921 cgtccccgcg acagctaccc cagccgcagc agcgttcggc ccacgttcct caccctgcgc
     7981 gatcacggca aggtgtttgt ggctgacctg ccccgcctct ccgatggtca gttggcccat
     8041 gtgggtaagg aagcccgcga ggtgcttgag agcatcaccc gccgcttaga ggagcttgag
     8101 cagcagcttc agctttctcc tcaggaacag gaaacccgta ttcgtgctgc gaccaagcgc
     8161 gatgtcaccg agcgcttcat ccgctctgtg gaagatgagc aggagcagcg ccgctccaac
     8221 ccggctctca aggctgcggc tggagagtcg ctggctcgtg cctttctgga aattgcccgc
     8281 catcgtctgc ctggcgccac ctttgattcc ctcctccagg aagctcttgc agcctgcgat
     8341 gaaagccctg aggcgacggc tgagccgcag ccctcagtgc cgattgaggc gccccgtcct
     8401 cggttggtgt cgttgagtcg tcctgttgaa gcccctgtgg cggccgagcg agagcgtctg
     8461 cctgtggtgc tcactccgga tccctcgccc cagatgggcc aggcttgatc agttgctctg
     8521 aaagggattg gcgggcatcc gggccgcttc gctcgtccat gccagttgat cgagtgcggc
     8581 gcgttcatgc gggctcaatt gccagctgag ggcttccgcc gcggcatcaa cctgagcgca
     8641 gctgcgcagc cccgggattg gcatggcgcc atgggctcgg caccaattga gcgccaccgc
     8701 cgcatgcccg cccgggcggt tgccgccaat gtcttgcatg cggttgcgca gcgccaggat
     8761 ctgcggctcc aggcgccgga acaaactgcg gcgtgctccg gtgagcggcc gagtgtgtgc
     8821 tgcgtttgcg ttgccgctgc ggctgagcag gcccagggcc agggggctgt aggcgatcag
     8881 ttcgatcttg agctcacggc acacgtctgc cacgccgccc ggttgcagcg gctgtggggc
     8941 tagcagcgac agctgcacct gcaggctgct gagagatacc ccctgatcgc tcaagcggtg
     9001 gtgcagctct cgcaggcgct tgggccccac attcgagacc ccaatgctct ctgtggcgcc
     9061 actgcggacg agatccgcca gtccatccag caacggtcct tcttgccagg gtgcatagcg
     9121 ggcggtgctc cagtgcagct gcacccgttt catctgcccc tgcaggcgct cctgcgaggc
     9181 tgcgaaggca cgggcgtagc cctggcggcc aagccgccag ggaaagggag ccagcttggt
     9241 ggcgatgcag agctgatcgc gctcctcggc gctggcggcc atggcgaagc ggcccagcag
     9301 ggtctcgctg cggccattga gtcggccagt gccataggaa tcggcggtat cgaagaagcg
     9361 cagcccttga tccaggcagc gccggaatgt ggccgccagg gtgtcgtcgt cgcggtcagg
     9421 gttgtagccc cagagaaact ggttacccca ggcccaggtg cccacaccga tcccgggttg
     9481 ttcgccgccg cttgccatga tcgagcccga taaggccatc acatcggtga attctctgcc
     9541 cagccaagac gcggccggcg cggatgcgcc ggatcagcct gccctcaccc cgccgccggc
     9601 gcctgatcca gtgctttgcg gccattgcgg tcgcaccgcc agcaatgggt tggtgtgtat
     9661 cggtatgtgt gtggccgact ccggctatta gtgatgcctc agttcctgcg cagcgccagg
     9721 tttcaggcgg cttttgcggt gctggcgatg gc
//
