# Supplementary material for: Picocyanobacteria containing a novel pigment gene cluster dominate the brackish water Baltic Sea
Source: ISME J. 2014 Mar 13;8(9):1892–903. doi: 10.1038/ismej.2014.35 (PMC4139726; doi:10.1038/ismej.2014.35)
Supplement: Supplementary dataset 2 [file ismej201435x11.zip › GS824_0p8_contig-435000418.gbk]

LOCUS       435000418               1784 bp    DNA              UNK 01-JAN-1980
DEFINITION  Picocyanobacterial phycobilisome operon, metagenomic contig, partial
            sequence.
ACCESSION   435000418
VERSION     435000418
KEYWORDS    cyanobacteria; phycobilisome; pigment; horizontal gene transfer;
            Baltic Sea; ecology.
SOURCE      GS824_0p8|contig-435000418
  ORGANISM  Synechococcus/Cyanobium
            Bacteria; Cyanobacteria; Oscillatoriophycideae; Chroococcales.
REFERENCE   1
  AUTHORS   Larsson, J., Celepli, N., Ininbergs, K., Dupont, C., Yooseph, S.,
            Bergman, B., Ekman, M.
  TITLE     Picocyanobacteria containing a novel pigment gene cluster dominate
            the brackish water Baltic Sea
FEATURES             Location/Qualifiers
     source          1..1784
                     /mol_type="assembled metagenomic DNA"
                     /collection_date="2011-08-17"
                     /note="PC/PE gene(s) identical to GS832_0p8|contig-30"
                     /filter_size="0p8"
                     /assembly method="Ray-Meta"
                     /location="lat:58.82 lon:17.63"
                     /sample_name="GS824"
                     /organism="Synechococcus/Cyanobium"
     gene            complement(1..222)
                     /translation="AVELKVADCTQRLADQLQTLSEVAEAITFRLLELEERLAAQELRL
                     EPLLEGHADSQGLFADDTELRLDDTEDR"
                     /gene="unk2"
                     /blast_species="Unknown"
                     /locus_tag="GS824_0p8|contig-435000418_1_222_-"
                     /description="NA"
     CDS             complement(1..222)
                     /translation="MAVELKVADCTQRLADQLQTLSEVAEAITFRLLELEERLAAQELR
                     LEPLLEGHADSQGLFADDTELRLDDTEDR"
                     /locus_tag="GS824_0p8|contig-435000418_1_222_-"
                     /gene="unk2"
                     /blast_species="Unknown"
                     /description="NA"
     gene            650..1167
                     /translation="FDAFTKVVAQADARGEFINAGQIDALAAMVSESNKRMDAVNRITS
                     NASKIVTNAARDLFEAQPALTAPGGNAYTSRRMAACLRDMDIILRYITYAIFNGDASVL
                     EDRCLNGLRETSWRSAFLALRFLKAFXKMKDAAIAIANDRNGITQGDCSALISEIGTYF
                     DRAAAAVG"
                     /gene="cpcB"
                     /blast_species="Cyanobium sp. PCC 7001"
                     /locus_tag="GS824_0p8|contig-435000418_650_1167_+"
                     /description="phycocyanin, beta subunit "
     CDS             650..1167
                     /translation="MFDAFTKVVAQADARGEFINAGQIDALAAMVSESNKRMDAVNRIT
                     SNASKIVTNAARDLFEAQPALTAPGGNAYTSRRMAACLRDMDIILRYITYAIFNGDASV
                     LEDRCLNGLRETYLALGVPGASVSEGVRKMKDAAIAIANDRNGITQGDCSALISEIGTY
                     FDRAAAAVG"
                     /locus_tag="GS824_0p8|contig-435000418_650_1167_+"
                     /gene="cpcB"
                     /blast_species="Cyanobium sp. PCC 7001"
                     /description="phycocyanin, beta subunit "
     gene            1211..1699
                     /translation="KTPLTEAVAAADSQGRFLSNTELNSAFGRFDRAKNALAAAKGLTA
                     NADNLVNGAAQAVYNKFPYTTQMQGANYAADARGKAKCSRDIGYYLRMVTYCLVAGGTG
                     PMDEYLIAGIDEINRAFELSPSWYVEALNYIKANHGLAGEAATEANNYLDYAINALV"
                     /gene="cpcA"
                     /blast_species="Cyanobium gracile PCC 6307"
                     /locus_tag="GS824_0p8|contig-435000418_1210_1698_+"
                     /description="phycocyanin, alpha subunit "
     CDS             1211..1699
                     /translation="MKTPLTEAVAAADSQGRFLSNTELNSAFGRFDRAKNALAAAKGLT
                     ANADNLVNGAAQAVYNKFPYTTQMQGANYAADARGKAKCSRDIGYYLRMVTYCLVAGGT
                     GPMDEYLIAGIDEINRAFELSPSWYVEALNYIKANHGLAGEAATEANNYLDYAINALV"
                     /gene="cpcA"
                     /blast_species="Cyanobium gracile PCC 6307"
                     /locus_tag="GS824_0p8|contig-435000418_1210_1698_+"
                     /description="phycocyanin, alpha subunit "
ORIGIN
        1 ccggtcttcg gtgtcatcga gtcgtagctc cgtgtcgtca gcgaacaagc cctggctatc
       61 ggcatggccc tcaagcagag gctcgagcct caactcctgg gcggcaagcc gctcctccag
      121 ttcaagcagc cggaaggtga tcgcttcagc cacttccgag agggtctgca gctggtcagc
      181 cagccgctgg gtgcagtctg caacctttag ctcaacagcc ataaccattg cccatggaat
      241 gggcggatgg tatcggcgca gcccgtaagc gccaggggtt ggcgccccag ggcctgcagc
      301 acagcgtttg taacgattgc aaaagccttg taattcgatc gaaaaaggcc catgtggatg
      361 ccgcggccaa gttttttgaa aaccaccaca cccaacgctt tgttgagcta aaaatgaggt
      421 atctgctgtg gtcacctgca ccgagcaagc ccaccagtcc ctagggcagt gaccgtttgt
      481 taagggagca gtaggcaggc aggcatcttg aagagaatgg gcgaaccaag ttgacaacag
      541 ccaggttgct gcaccctgcc cacaaggggc actgcgcagc cctgggccct gaccagcctg
      601 gaacccctat ccacccttcc gactcttcgt cgcgactagg agcctcccaa tgttcgacgc
      661 cttcaccaag gttgtagccc aggctgatgc ccgtggcgaa ttcatcaacg ccggtcaaat
      721 cgacgcgctt gcggcgatgg tttccgagag caacaagcgt atggatgctg tgaaccgcat
      781 cacctccaac gcatccaaga tcgtcaccaa tgcggcccgc gatctttttg aagctcagcc
      841 ggcgctaaca gctcctggtg ggaacgcata caccagccgc cgcatggctg cgtgcctacg
      901 cgacatggac atcatcctcc gttacatcac ctacgcgatt ttcaacggcg atgcatccgt
      961 gctggaagac cgctgcctca acggcctgcg ggagacctac ctggcgctcg gcgttcctgg
     1021 cgcttcggtt tctgaaggcg ttcgcaagat gaaggacgca gccattgcaa ttgccaacga
     1081 ccgcaacggc atcacccagg gagactgctc agctttgatc agcgaaatcg gcacctactt
     1141 cgaccgcgct gcagcagccg tcggctgatc agctcactaa aaattcaaac caacttattt
     1201 cctccttccc atgaagactc cccttaccga agccgtcgca gcagctgatt cccagggacg
     1261 gttcctctca aacactgagc tcaactcagc ttttggtcgc tttgaccgcg ccaaaaatgc
     1321 tcttgcagct gctaagggac taacagccaa cgcagacaac ttggtgaacg gcgctgccca
     1381 ggccgtttac aacaagttcc cctacaccac ccagatgcag ggtgcgaact atgccgctga
     1441 tgcccgtggc aaggcgaagt gctcccgtga catcggttac tacctccgca tggtcaccta
     1501 ctgcctcgtg gctggtggca ccggccccat ggatgagtac ctgattgccg ggattgatga
     1561 aatcaatcgc gcttttgagc tctccccctc ttggtatgtg gaagctctta actatatcaa
     1621 agccaaccat ggccttgccg gcgaagcagc aacagaggca aacaattacc tcgattacgc
     1681 aatcaacgca cttgtttgat caagctgctt tttagaacat aatcaatagc ctccccgtcg
     1741 aagggaggct atttttattg aacaaaagat aaagggatgg gcga
//
