# Supplementary material for: Picocyanobacteria containing a novel pigment gene cluster dominate the brackish water Baltic Sea
Source: ISME J. 2014 Mar 13;8(9):1892–903. doi: 10.1038/ismej.2014.35 (PMC4139726; doi:10.1038/ismej.2014.35)
Supplement: Supplementary dataset 2 [file ismej201435x11.zip › GS824_0p8_contig-545.gbk]

LOCUS       545                    14880 bp    DNA              UNK 01-JAN-1980
DEFINITION  Picocyanobacterial phycobilisome operon, metagenomic contig, partial
            sequence.
ACCESSION   545
VERSION     545
KEYWORDS    cyanobacteria; phycobilisome; pigment; horizontal gene transfer;
            Baltic Sea; ecology.
SOURCE      GS824_0p8|contig-545
  ORGANISM  Synechococcus/Cyanobium
            Bacteria; Cyanobacteria; Oscillatoriophycideae; Chroococcales.
REFERENCE   1
  AUTHORS   Larsson, J., Celepli, N., Ininbergs, K., Dupont, C., Yooseph, S.,
            Bergman, B., Ekman, M.
  TITLE     Picocyanobacteria containing a novel pigment gene cluster dominate
            the brackish water Baltic Sea
FEATURES             Location/Qualifiers
     source          1..14880
                     /mol_type="assembled metagenomic DNA"
                     /collection_date="2011-08-17"
                     /filter_size="0p8"
                     /assembly method="Ray-Meta"
                     /location="lat:58.82 lon:17.63"
                     /sample_name="GS824"
                     /organism="Synechococcus/Cyanobium"
     gene            complement(3..152)
                     /translation="KSVATTVVTAADAAGRFPSQNDLEAVQGNIQRAAARLEAAEKLAA
                     GLDK"
                     /gene="cpeA"
                     /blast_species="Unknown"
                     /locus_tag="GS824_0p8|contig-5455000025_14715_14866_+"
                     /description="NA"
     CDS             complement(3..152)
                     /translation="MKSVATTVVTAADAAGRFPSQNDLEAVQGNIQRAAARLEAAEKLA
                     AGLDK"
                     /locus_tag="GS824_0p8|contig-5455000025_14715_14866_+"
                     /gene="cpeA"
                     /blast_species="Unknown"
                     /description="NA"
     gene            complement(210..770)
                     /translation="LDAFSRAVVSADAKTAAIGGGDIAALKGFIAEGNKRLDAVNAITS
                     NASCIVSDAVTGMICENTGLIQAGGNCYPNRRMAACLRDGEIVLRYISYALLAGDASVL
                     DDRCLNGLKETYVALGVPLQSAARAVAIMKASSTAHINETNTTGTNPVETRFRKMETVQ
                     GDCSALVAEAASYFDRVISALS"
                     /gene="cpeB"
                     /blast_species="Synechococcus sp. CB0205"
                     /locus_tag="GS824_0p8|contig-5455000025_14097_14657_+"
                     /description="C-phycoerythrin class I beta chain "
     CDS             complement(210..770)
                     /translation="MLDAFSRAVVSADAKTAAIGGGDIAALKGFIAEGNKRLDAVNAIT
                     SNASCIVSDAVTGMICENTGLIQAGGNCYPNRRMAACLRDGEIVLRYISYALLAGDASV
                     LDDRCLNGLKETYVALGVPLQSAARAVAIMKASSTAHINETNTTGTNPVETRFRKMETV
                     QGDCSALVAEAASYFDRVISALS"
                     /locus_tag="GS824_0p8|contig-5455000025_14097_14657_+"
                     /gene="cpeB"
                     /blast_species="Synechococcus sp. CB0205"
                     /description="C-phycoerythrin class I beta chain "
     CDS             1166..1375
                     /gene="unk13"
     gene            1166..1375
                     /gene="unk13"
     gene            1402..1998
                     /gene="cpeU"
     CDS             1402..1998
                     /translation="MSMRDFFQASRGQWMTRRAVHHLDHQDDEFADSNLIIEPFDQQDP
                     VSAKVCESLSFNISEAAGGARFWWESNLKESSRSEDYAAVLVDAPNPSDPTRGFLLRDK
                     GYVEKKPVLSQYSFAADGLLTITTRYDTNVGIERCWFVTDQVRMRVSSVQFLDGVSMTT
                     YCTEFRCPSADDLAETRRQAEALALRYSTSGESDV*"
                     /gene="cpeU"
     gene            1991..2692
                     /gene="pebA"
     CDS             1991..2692
                     /translation="MFDPFLEHLHAGLQDRGATAQQVDPQFAVKQSDKQSSTIRSWLWD
                     VPGFRRWRVTRLDAGDTLQVLNSVAYPDCSLDHPILGVDLLWFGVRQKLVAVLDFQPLQ
                     QGEAYLQRHYKELTALHDRYPNLSGEETMRSFDPNQYFSPWLLFCRGGAEEAQTSLPPA
                     FEGFMAAYWQMHDRARSEAGQLKAEEVAELQLEYDRYSAERDPAHGLFSSHFGKPWADA
                     FLSEFLFPARL*"
                     /gene="pebA"
     gene            2710..3472
                     /translation="SVPAAPRATSLDPVQLPDWRWQWFLDEAVAALQPLGPEPYSIDPQ
                     FLIREGVSXIQGEAGACGDTTWACQTEKFRQVRAACVSAGSAASVLNFVINPRTHYDLP
                     FFGADLVTLPNGHLLALDLQPVDRGDRLHTEAVWTELLTIFERWKQALPDGGPIPEEAQ
                     PYFSPGFLWTRIPLGAEGDALIDAVIRPAFQEYLQLYLKLESSASPVAAERSELLLAGQ
                     KRYTRYRAEKDPARGMLSRFYGSEWTEAYIX"
                     /gene="pebB"
                     /blast_species="Synechococcus sp. WH 8102"
                     /locus_tag="GS824_0p8|contig-5455000025_11409_12171_-"
                     /description="phycoerythrobilin:ferredoxin oxidoreductase "
     CDS             2710..3472
                     /translation="SVPAAPRATSLDPVQLPDWRWQWFLDEAVAALQPLGPEPYSIDPQ
                     FLIREGVSXIQGEAGACGDTTWACQTEKFRQVRAACVSAGSAASVLNFVINPRTHYDLP
                     FFGADLVTLPNGHLLALDLQPVDRGDRLHTEAVWTELLTIFERWKQALPDGGPIPEEAQ
                     PYFSPGFLWTRIPLGAEGDALIDAVIRPAFQEYLQLYLKLESSASPVAAERSELLLAGQ
                     KRYTRYRAEKDPARGMLSRFYGSEWTEAYIX"
                     /gene="pebB"
                     /blast_species="Synechococcus sp. WH 8102"
                     /locus_tag="GS824_0p8|contig-5455000025_11409_12171_-"
                     /description="phycoerythrobilin:ferredoxin oxidoreductase "
     gene            complement(3492..4667)
                     /translation="RFSACPPLMPLTVGLIFVSDLGMAKVGVVLLNLGGPERIQDVGPF
                     LYNLFADPEIIRLPNTALQKPLAWLISSLRASKSQAAYRSIGGGSPLRRITEQQARELQ
                     STLRQRGIEATSYVAMRYWHPFTESAVADIKADGIDEVVVLPLYPHFSISTSGSSFREL
                     QRLRQSDPAFSKLPIRCIRSYYDDPGYVGAMAELIAREIQACPNPSEAHVFFSAHGVPK
                     SYVSEAGDPYQREIETCAQLIMDKLAADLGHANPFTLAYQSRVGPVEWLKPYTDDALND
                     WGIPEXKDLVVVPISFVSEHIETLEEIDIEYREIATEAGITNFRRVPALDTTPSFIDGL
                     ANLVQHALEGPEVKLDQAAALPTQVKLYPQDKWAWGWNNSSEVWNGRLAMLGFSAFLLE
                     LLSGRGPLHSIGLL"
                     /gene="hemH"
                     /blast_species="Cyanobium sp. PCC 7001"
                     /locus_tag="GS824_0p8|contig-5455000025_10134_11378_+"
                     /description="ferrochelatase "
     CDS             complement(3492..4667)
                     /translation="RFSACPPLMPLTVGLIFVSDLGMAKVGVVLLNLGGPERIQDVGPF
                     LYNLFADPEIIRLPNTALQKPLAWLISSLRASKSQAAYRSIGGGSPLRRITEQQARELQ
                     STLRQRGIEATSYVAMRYWHPFTESAVADIKADGIDEVVVLPLYPHFSISTSGSSFREL
                     QRLRQSDPAFSKLPIRCIRSYYDDPGYVGAMAELIAREIQACPNPSEAHVFFSAHGVPK
                     SYVSEAGDPYQREIETCAQLIMDKLAADLGHANPFTLAYQSRVGPVEWLKPYTDDALND
                     WGIPEXKDLVVVPISFVSEHIETLEEIDIEYREIATEAGITNFRRVPALDTTPSFIDGL
                     ANLVQHALEGPEVKLDQAAALPTQVKLYPQDKWAWGWNNSSEVWNGRLAMLGFSAFLLE
                     LLSGRGPLHSIGLL"
                     /gene="hemH"
                     /blast_species="Cyanobium sp. PCC 7001"
                     /locus_tag="GS824_0p8|contig-5455000025_10134_11378_+"
                     /description="ferrochelatase "
     gene            4932..5450
                     /translation="FDAFTKVVAQADARGQFIGAGELDALAAMVSDSNKRLDAVNRITS
                     NASAIVSAAARQLFAQQPSLIAPGGNAYTSRRMAACLRDMEIILRYVTYSIFTGDASVM
                     EDRCLNGLRETYLALGTPGASVAAGVKLMKEAAISIANDRAGISQGDCTALMSEIGTYF
                     DRAASSVA"
                     /gene="cpcB"
                     /blast_species="Synechococcus sp. CB0205"
                     /locus_tag="GS824_0p8|contig-5455000025_9422_9940_-"
                     /description="R-phycocyanin II beta chain "
     CDS             4932..5450
                     /translation="MFDAFTKVVAQADARGQFIGAGELDALAAMVSDSNKRLDAVNRIT
                     SNASAIVSAAARQLFAQQPSLIAPGGNAYTSRRMAACLRDMEIILRYVTYSIFTGDASV
                     MEDRCLNGLRETYLALGTPGASVAAGVKLMKEAAISIANDRAGISQGDCTALMSEIGTY
                     FDRAASSVA"
                     /locus_tag="GS824_0p8|contig-5455000025_9422_9940_-"
                     /gene="cpcB"
                     /blast_species="Synechococcus sp. CB0205"
                     /description="R-phycocyanin II beta chain "
     gene            5490..5978
                     /translation="KTPLTEAVSAADSQGRFLGNTEIQGAFGRFNRAKAGLEAAKALTA
                     KADTLVNGAAQAVYSKFPYTTQMQGPAYAATEVGKSKCSRDIGYYLRMVTYCLVAGGTG
                     PMDEYLIAGLDEINRTFELSPSWYVEAXDYIKANHGLSGEAATEANNYFDYAINALI"
                     /gene="cpcA"
                     /blast_species="Synechococcus sp. CB0205"
                     /locus_tag="GS824_0p8|contig-5455000025_8895_9382_-"
                     /description="phycocyanin, alpha subunit "
     CDS             5490..5978
                     /translation="MKTPLTEAVSAADSQGRFLGNTEIQGAFGRFNRAKAGLEAAKALT
                     AKADTLVNGAAQAVYSKFPYTTQMQGPAYAATEVGKSKCSRDIGYYLRMVTYCLVAGGT
                     GPMDEYLIAGLDEINRTFELSPSWYVEALNYIKANHGLSGEAATEANNYFDYAINALI"
                     /locus_tag="GS824_0p8|contig-5455000025_8895_9382_-"
                     /gene="cpcA"
                     /blast_species="Synechococcus sp. CB0205"
                     /description="phycocyanin, alpha subunit "
     gene            6051..6878
                     /translation="SAPSSTTFEMADPIDEAEALRRLRATDDPSAQYYAAWWLGRHRSQ
                     HPDTLPLLLAAMRQRRARQLGDGVEENAVARNATRAVGKLGPSASEAFPVLLELLDDPD
                     YGLREAAARSLGELKATVALPALVARLRSGPNVAGARASDSANLVEPCEALLEAIGDLG
                     ASDEEVIGVLESFLAHERPVVQCSACRSLLQLTQEPRWGERLKTLLSHPQLQVRRAALM
                     DLGATGWRPATQAIAATLAENSLKLIALRGLVESAPSDGLDVEIFDVMDGLL"
                     /gene="cpcE"
                     /blast_species="Cyanobium sp. PCC 7001"
                     /locus_tag="GS824_0p8|contig-5455000025_7995_8822_-"
                     /description="phycocyanobilin lyase subunit alpha "
     CDS             6051..6878
                     /translation="SAPSSTTFEMADPIDEAEALRRLRATDDPSAQYYAAWWLGRHRSQ
                     HPDTLPLLLAAMRQRRARQLGDGVEENAVARNATRAVGKLGPSASEAFPVLLELLDDPD
                     YGLREAAARSLGELKATVALPALVARLRSGPNVAGARASDSANLVEPCEALLEAIGDLG
                     ASDEEVIGVLESFLAHERPVVQCSACRSLLQLTQEPRWGERLKTLLSHPQLQVRRAALM
                     DLGATGWRPATQAIAATLAENSLKLIALRGLVESAPSDGLDVEIFDVMDGLL"
                     /gene="cpcE"
                     /blast_species="Cyanobium sp. PCC 7001"
                     /locus_tag="GS824_0p8|contig-5455000025_7995_8822_-"
                     /description="phycocyanobilin lyase subunit alpha "
     gene            6894..7481
                     /translation="NSQTSVEQWIANVQSADSAEALLSAVEHLAEAKHPSGTACLLEIL
                     GFNNPGAAVAAVDGLIAIGEPAVEPILASLGTNNYGARAWSVRALAGIADPRGLEVLER
                     ALETDIGPSVRRAAASGLGRLDLRSLSDDQASGVAERCLQALLAACGDGEWIVRYAVVV
                     GLEALALHQVERVSGLSFEALRQALVDLAAGPTPVTPKWFKGVRL"
                     /gene="cpcF"
                     /blast_species="Synechococcus sp. WH 5701"
                     /locus_tag="GS824_0p8|contig-5455000025_7350_7980_-"
                     /description="phycocyanin alpha phycocyanobilin lyase;
                     CpcF"
     CDS             6894..7481
                     /translation="NSQTSVEQWIANVQSADSAEALLSAVEHLAEAKHPSGTACLLEIL
                     GFNNPGAAVAAVDGLIAIGEPAVEPILASLGTNNYGARAWSVRALAGIADPRGLEVLER
                     ALETDIGPSVRRAAASGLGRLDLRSLSDDQASGVAERCLQALLAACGDGEWIVRYAVVV
                     GLEALALHQVERVSGLSFEALRQALVDLAAGPTPVTPKWFKGVRL"
                     /gene="cpcF"
                     /blast_species="Synechococcus sp. WH 5701"
                     /locus_tag="GS824_0p8|contig-5455000025_7350_7980_-"
                     /description="phycocyanin alpha phycocyanobilin lyase;
                     CpcF"
     gene            complement(7887..8606)
                     /translation="STNLALKLREGTKKAHTMAENTGFVSCFLKGVVDKASYRTLVADL
                     FFVYSAMEEEIGRLRSTGHPVVGPVGFPELNRRNSLEQDLAYYFGDNWRNSVKPTSAAQ
                     QYVARLHQLAQEAPELLVGHHYTRYIGDLSGGQILKNIAQKAMGLGEHDGLRFYEFDAI
                     PDEKGFKTIYRATLDNLPIDQAMADRIVEEANHAFHLNMKMFQELEGNLIAAIGKLLFG
                     FLTRRQRAGSTEAVTA"
                     /gene="hmuO"
                     /blast_species="Cyanobium sp. PCC 7001"
                     /locus_tag="GS824_0p8|contig-5455000025_6269_6988_+"
                     /description="hypothetical protein CPCC7001_2021 "
     CDS             complement(7887..8606)
                     /translation="STNLALKLREGTKKAHTMAENTGFVSCFLKGVVDKASYRTLVADL
                     FFVYSAMEEEIGRLRSTGHPVVGPVGFPELNRRNSLEQDLAYYFGDNWRNSVKPTSAAQ
                     QYVARLHQLAQEAPELLVGHHYTRYIGDLSGGQILKNIAQKAMGLGEHDGLRFYEFDAI
                     PDEKGFKTIYRATLDNLPIDQAMADRIVEEANHAFHLNMKMFQELEGNLIAAIGKLLFG
                     FLTRRQRAGSTEAVTA"
                     /gene="hmuO"
                     /blast_species="Cyanobium sp. PCC 7001"
                     /locus_tag="GS824_0p8|contig-5455000025_6269_6988_+"
                     /description="hypothetical protein CPCC7001_2021 "
     gene            8809..9294
                     /translation="ALQHLLFVCLGNICRSPAAEGVFLXLIASEGLEERFVVDSAGTGG
                     WHVGNPADRRMRAAAERRGIHLPSRARQIELADFTSFDRILTMDDDNFRNVRSLARELG
                     ERPALARIEPMTSHCRVHQVSEVPDPYYGGEQXF"
                     /gene="phos"
                     /blast_species="Synechococcus sp. WH 7803"
                     /locus_tag="GS824_0p8|contig-5455000025_5649_6066_-"
                     /description="low molecular weight
                     protein-tyrosine-phosphatase "
     CDS             8809..9294
                     /translation="ALQHLLFVCLGNICRSPAAEGVFLXLIASEGLEERFVVDSAGTGG
                     WHVGNPADRRMRAAAERRGIHLPSRARQIELADFTSFDRILTMDDDNFRNVRSLARELG
                     ERPALARIEPMTSHCRVHQVSEVPDPYYGGEQXF"
                     /gene="phos"
                     /blast_species="Synechococcus sp. WH 7803"
                     /locus_tag="GS824_0p8|contig-5455000025_5649_6066_-"
                     /description="low molecular weight
                     protein-tyrosine-phosphatase "
     gene            complement(9291..10844)
                     /translation="RLLRRCTELEAWRLEGGKAPLHFVPTMGALHPGHQSLISQAAKSG
                     ADAPPRVLVSVFVNPLQFGPHEDFARYPRSLEADAALAQAAGADALFAPSLEELYPDGE
                     LELTRIQPPQSLQQGLCGRQRQGHFNGVATVVARLLGLIRPNQLLLGEKDWQQLVILRR
                     VVADLGLPVQVIGCATQREADGLALSSRNRYLSPEQRLQAATLPQALHNAAAAARQPGT
                     ALAPLLAAVQRELEQAGLVLDYVEAVCPRSLQPRSALTGLTLLAAAAHCGPSRLIDHVF
                     LMSRAPIVAIDGPAGAGKSTVTRAFAERMGLIYLDTGASTXAVTWLVQQSGADAADANT
                     VAPLLEGLDLQLSTAAAGSQRVSVNGTDVTEAIRSPEVTAQVSVVAAHGCVREALTRQQ
                     QGMGERGGLVAEGRDIGTAVFPDAELKVFLTATVAERARRRALDFEQRGFPVPALAELE
                     AQIAERDHLDSSREVAPLTQAADAVELITDGLSIEAVIEQLVQLFRQRVPHDAWPEPAA
                     "
                     /gene="cmk"
                     /blast_species="Synechococcus sp. WH 5701"
                     /locus_tag="GS824_0p8|contig-5455000025_4030_5585_+"
                     /description="putative bifunctional enzyme; pantothenate
                     synthetase/cytidylatekinase "
     CDS             complement(9291..10844)
                     /translation="RLLRRCTELEAWRLEGGKAPLHFVPTMGALHPGHQSLISQAAKSG
                     ADAPPRVLVSVFVNPLQFGPHEDFARYPRSLEADAALAQAAGADALFAPSLEELYPDGE
                     LELTRIQPPQSLQQGLCGRQRQGHFNGVATVVARLLGLIRPNQLLLGEKDWQQLVILRR
                     VVADLGLPVQVIGCATQREADGLALSSRNRYLSPEQRLQAATLPQALHNAAAAARQPGT
                     ALAPLLAAVQRELEQAGLVLDYVEAVCPRSLQPRSALTGLTLLAAAAHCGPSRLIDHVF
                     LMSRAPIVAIDGPAGAGKSTVTRAFAERMGLIYLDTGASTXAVTWLVQQSGADAADANT
                     VAPLLEGLDLQLSTAAAGSQRVSVNGTDVTEAIRSPEVTAQVSVVAAHGCVREALTRQQ
                     QGMGERGGLVAEGRDIGTAVFPDAELKVFLTATVAERARRRALDFEQRGFPVPALAELE
                     AQIAERDHLDSSREVAPLTQAADAVELITDGLSIEAVIEQLVQLFRQRVPHDAWPEPAA
                     "
                     /gene="cmk"
                     /blast_species="Synechococcus sp. WH 5701"
                     /locus_tag="GS824_0p8|contig-5455000025_4030_5585_+"
                     /description="putative bifunctional enzyme; pantothenate
                     synthetase/cytidylatekinase "
     gene            complement(10953..11483)
                     /translation="RRLCLLGGSALLLSGSTGLPPALATTGRDAAAVSSSPVEVAVRSA
                     DPFSGSAESSDEPQIKPIAPTLPIAAPPQEPRVRSVSQGQASWYGPGFFGNRTANGEVF
                     RPGTLTAAHRTLPFGTKVRVTNMRNGRTAVVRINDRGPFHGNRVIDLAHGAAHQLGLIS
                     SGVASVKLEVLQ"
                     /gene="lipoprotein"
                     /blast_species="Synechococcus sp. RS9917"
                     /locus_tag="GS824_0p8|contig-5455000025_3398_3928_+"
                     /description="possible rare lipoprotein A "
     CDS             complement(10953..11483)
                     /translation="RRLCLLGGSALLLSGSTGLPPALATTGRDAAAVSSSPVEVAVRSA
                     DPFSGSAESSDEPQIKPIAPTLPIAAPPQEPRVRSVSQGQASWYGPGFFGNRTANGEVF
                     RPGTLTAAHRTLPFGTKVRVTNMRNGRTAVVRINDRGPFHGNRVIDLAHGAAHQLGLIS
                     SGVASVKLEVLQ"
                     /gene="GS824_0p8|contig-5455000025_3398_3928_+"
                     /blast_species="Synechococcus sp. RS9917"
                     /locus_tag="GS824_0p8|contig-5455000025_3398_3928_+"
                     /description="possible rare lipoprotein A "
     gene            11831..13001
                     /translation="PGWLVAGPCRGRIDASERIAGMDYRTAGVDVEAGRAFVDRIRSSV
                     ESTRRPEVLGGLGGFGGLCRLPQGMRKPLLVSGTDGVGTKLELAQAHGRHHSVGIDLVA
                     MCVNDVITSGAQPLFFLDYIATGKLSPEAMAEVVEGIAAGCRQSGCALLGGETAEMPGF
                     YGPGRYDLAGFCVAVVDEDELIDPARVRPGDRIVAVASSGVHSNGFSLVRRILEMAGAT
                     PATTLSSGGPAVLDALLEPTVLYASLVQALLSAEVELHGMAHITGGGLPENLPRALPDG
                     LQARIDPGSWERPLLFRWLQDHGEVPEADLWNTFNLGVGFCLVLPEAAVESALQVCREQ
                     GHQAWLLGLWAWLGRCGLPGGIAVLIRLGLLPNCFSPPAEPGETASGR"
                     /gene="phosphoribosylaminoimidazole synthetase"
                     /blast_species="Synechococcus sp. WH 5701"
                     /locus_tag="GS824_0p8|contig-5455000025_1880_3050_-"
                     /description="phosphoribosylaminoimidazole synthetase "
     CDS             11831..13001
                     /translation="PGWLVAGPCRGRIDASERIAGMDYRTAGVDVEAGRAFVDRIRSSV
                     ESTRRPEVLGGLGGFGGLCRLPQGMRKPLLVSGTDGVGTKLELAQAHGRHHSVGIDLVA
                     MCVNDVITSGAQPLFFLDYIATGKLSPEAMAEVVEGIAAGCRQSGCALLGGETAEMPGF
                     YGPGRYDLAGFCVAVVDEDELIDPARVRPGDRIVAVASSGVHSNGFSLVRRILEMAGAT
                     PATTLSSGGPAVLDALLEPTVLYASLVQALLSAEVELHGMAHITGGGLPENLPRALPDG
                     LQARIDPGSWERPLLFRWLQDHGEVPEADLWNTFNLGVGFCLVLPEAAVESALQVCREQ
                     GHQAWLLGLWAWLGRCGLPGGIAVLIRLGLLPNCFSPPAEPGETASGR"
                     /gene="GS824_0p8|contig-5455000025_1880_3050_-"
                     /blast_species="Synechococcus sp. WH 5701"
                     /locus_tag="GS824_0p8|contig-5455000025_1880_3050_-"
                     /description="phosphoribosylaminoimidazole synthetase"
     gene            13100..13777
                     /translation="SVNGSLLNNSTRITRRRSSAGPIPPNRPLRPRDSYPSRSSVRPTF
                     LTLRDHGKVFVADLPRLSDGQLAHVGKEAREVLESISRRLEELEQQLQLSPQEQETRIR
                     AATKRDVTERFIRAVEDEQEQRRSNPALKAAAGESLARAFLEIARHRLPGATFDSLLQE
                     ALAACDDSPEVAAEPQPPVAIEPPRPRLVSLSRPVEAPVAAERERLPVVLTPDPSPQMG
                     QA"
                     /gene="hyp"
                     /blast_species="Cyanobium sp. PCC 7001"
                     /locus_tag="GS824_0p8|contig-5455000025_1104_1781_-"
                     /description="conserved hypothetical protein "
     CDS             13100..13777
                     /translation="SVNGSLLNNSTRITRRRSSAGPIPPNRPLRPRDSYPSRSSVRPTF
                     LTLRDHGKVFVADLPRLSDGQLAHVGKEAREVLESISRRLEELEQQLQLSPQEQETRIR
                     AATKRDVTERFIRAVEDEQEQRRSNPALKAAAGESLARAFLEIARHRLPGATFDSLLQE
                     ALAACDDSPEVAAEPQPPVAIEPPRPRLVSLSRPVEAPVAAERERLPVVLTPDPSPQMG
                     QA"
                     /gene="GS824_0p8|contig-5455000025_1104_1781_-"
                     /blast_species="Cyanobium sp. PCC 7001"
                     /locus_tag="GS824_0p8|contig-5455000025_1104_1781_-"
                     /description="conserved hypothetical protein "
     gene            complement(13778..14880)
                     /translation="IRGGRLLIRWTRDGLIRRIRAGHGLAGQRIHLAMAFTGSIMASGG
                     EQPGIGVGTWAWGNQFLWGYNPERDDDTLAATFRRCLDQGLHFFDTADSYGTGRFNGRS
                     ETLLGRFALAASAAERDQLCIATKLAPFPWRLGRQGYARAFAASQQRLQGQMKRVQLHW
                     STARYAPWQEGPLLDGLADLVRSGATQSLGVSNMGPKRLRALHRRLSDQGVSLSSLQVQ
                     LSLLAPQPLEAGGVAEVCRELKIELIAYSPLALGLLSRSSSPGNNRPLTGARRSLFQRL
                     EPQIQALRNRMHEIGGSRPGGLAAVALNWCRAHGAMPIPGLRSCAQVDSXCGALSWQLS
                     RDECQALDQLALASGAARMPANPFQSA"
                     /gene="aldo/keto reductase"
                     /blast_species="Cyanobium sp. PCC 7001"
                     /locus_tag="GS824_0p8|contig-5455000025_1_1103_+"
                     /description="aldo/keto reductase"
     CDS             complement(13778..14880)
                     /translation="IRGGRLLIRWTRDGLIRRIRAGHGLAGQRIHLAMAFTGSIMASGG
                     EQPGIGVGTWAWGNQFLWGYNPERDDDTLAATFRRCLDQGLHFFDTADSYGTGRFNGRS
                     ETLLGRFALAASAAERDQLCIATKLAPFPWRLGRQGYARAFAASQQRLQGQMKRVQLHW
                     STARYAPWQEGPLLDGLADLVRSGATQSLGVSNMGPKRLRALHRRLSDQGVSLSSLQVQ
                     LSLLAPQPLEAGGVAEVCRELKIELIAYSPLALGLLSRSSSPGNNRPLTGARRSLFQRL
                     EPQIQALRNRMHEIGGSRPGGLAAVALNWCRAHGAMPIPGLRSCAQVDSXCGALSWQLS
                     RDECQALDQLALASGAARMPANPFQSA"
                     /gene="GS824_0p8|contig-5455000025_1_1103_+"
                     /blast_species="Cyanobium sp. PCC 7001"
                     /locus_tag="GS824_0p8|contig-5455000025_1_1103_+"
                     /description="aldo/keto reductase "
ORIGIN
        1 accttgtcca ggcctgcagc cagcttttcg gcggcttcaa ggcgagcagc ggcgcgctga
       61 atgttgccct gaacggcttc gaggtcgttc tgggaaggga agcgaccggc tgcgtcagcg
      121 gcggtcacaa cggtggttgc aacggatttc atcgatgaga tccttagatg gaggtttgcg
      181 ttgaaaagag agagttatct cttgttgatt cagctgaggg cgctgatcac gcgatcgaag
      241 taggaagcag cttcggcaac cagtgcagag caatcgccct ggacggtttc catcttgcgg
      301 aaacgagttt ccacggggtt ggtgccggtg gtgttggtct cgttgatgtg agcggtcgag
      361 gaggccttca tgatcgccac agcgcgagct gcagactgca ggggcacacc cagagccaca
      421 taggtctcct tgaggccatt caggcagcgg tcatccagca cggatgcgtc gccagccagc
      481 agtgcatagg agatgtagcg gagaacgatc tcaccgtcgc gcaggcaagc agccatgcgg
      541 cgattggggt agcagttgcc gccggcttgg atcaggccag tgttctcgca aatcatgccg
      601 gtcactgcgt cggagacgat gcaggaggca ttggacgtga ttgcgttaac agcgtcgaga
      661 cgcttgttgc cttcggcgat aaagcctttg agggcagcaa tgtcgccacc gccgatggcg
      721 gcagttttgg cgtcggcgct aacgacggcg cgggagaatg cgtcgagcat aagagagcag
      781 gactttgagg ggtgtgtgct gaggtcacct tgagcagttg tcgcaaccgc tggaaaatcc
      841 attggtcgtt cgacgctccc ggcacgatct ccacaagagt gaagtcaaga cggtgatgac
      901 tttgcgttgg cccaccgggt caaggcacgt gctgaacata aaggcaatcc tgttcggtcc
      961 ccccgagtct ccgtcgatac gcaaaccttc gttatgatca gttctaatat cggcttcagg
     1021 cgttgcgctg caatcgtttt acgcgccgtc gacgaggatt cgccgcccct gggggtcgct
     1081 ctcgttgtct ttatttcaga tttgccccgt ccttgtgggt ggtggttgcc ccctcgtagc
     1141 ttcactccag ttcagtggct tcgagatgga tccaaacccc caggacatac aggagtccat
     1201 cgagcagctc gtggcctacc gcgatcgtct gcgccaggac gtcattgcca tggggcaaaa
     1261 gctgaagctg ccccaagcca agatcgaccg caccctggtg gatcacccgg agctcactcg
     1321 ccttgaagag gtgctgggtc agctccagag ccagttggcc caaccccagg gttgatcgtg
     1381 ggggttccgt ttgtcgtccc gatgtcgatg cgggacttct tccaagccag tcgcggccaa
     1441 tggatgaccc gccgggccgt ccaccacctg gatcatcagg acgacgagtt tgccgattcg
     1501 aacctgatca tcgagccctt tgatcagcag gatccggtgt cggcgaaggt ctgcgagagc
     1561 ctttctttta acattagcga ggcagctgga ggcgctcgat tttggtggga gagcaacctg
     1621 aaagagagca gccgatcaga ggattacgct gcggtcctcg tcgatgctcc aaatccttca
     1681 gatcccaccc gtggcttttt gctgagggat aaggggtatg tcgagaagaa gccggtcttg
     1741 agtcagtaca gcttcgcggc ggatggcctg ctgaccatca caacgcgcta cgacaccaac
     1801 gttggaattg aacgctgctg gttcgtcacc gatcaggtgc gcatgcgagt gagttccgtc
     1861 caattcctgg atggggtctc catgacgacg tactgcaccg agttccgctg cccgtcagcc
     1921 gatgacttgg ctgagacccg tcgtcaggcc gaggcacttg ctttgcgcta ctccacctca
     1981 ggagagagtg atgtttgatc cttttctgga gcatttgcac gccggtcttc aggaccgtgg
     2041 tgccacggcg cagcaggtcg accctcaatt cgccgtcaag cagtcggata agcagagcag
     2101 caccattcgt agctggctct gggatgttcc tggctttcgc cgttggcgcg ttacacgcct
     2161 agatgccggc gacaccctgc aggttctgaa ctcagtcgcc tacccggact gcagcctgga
     2221 ccatccgatt cttggcgtgg acctgctgtg gtttggtgtc cgccaaaagc tggtggctgt
     2281 cttggatttc cagcccctgc agcaaggaga ggcctatctc cagcgccatt acaaggaatt
     2341 gaccgccctg catgatcgct atcccaatct cagtggcgag gagaccatgc gctcctttga
     2401 ccccaaccag tacttctccc cttggctgct gttctgtcgc ggcggtgcag aggaagcgca
     2461 gacctctctc ccccctgctt ttgaggggtt catggctgcc tactggcaga tgcacgatcg
     2521 cgcccgtagc gaagcgggcc agctcaaggc cgaggaggtg gctgagttgc agctggagta
     2581 cgaccgctac agcgccgagc gggaccccgc ccacgggctg ttctcaagcc atttcggcaa
     2641 gccatgggcc gatgcttttt tgagtgagtt tctctttccc gcccgccttt gaatccgatg
     2701 tctgttcctg cggcaccacg ggcgaccagc ctcgaccctg ttcaactccc cgattggcgt
     2761 tggcagtggt ttttggatga agcggttgct gctctgcaac cgctgggccc agagccctat
     2821 tccattgatc ctcagttcct catccgtgag ggggtgtcgg gatccaaggc gaagccggtg
     2881 cctgtggcga cagcaacctg ggcttgccag accgagaaat ttcgccaagt ccgtgccgcg
     2941 tgtgtgtctg cggggagcgc tgcttcggtg ctcaacttcg ttatcaatcc acggacgcac
     3001 tacgacctgc cgttctttgg cgccgatttg gtgaccctcc ccaatggcca cttgctggcc
     3061 ttggatcttc agccggttga ccggggagat cgccttcata ccgaagcggt ttggacggag
     3121 ctcctgacga tctttgagcg gtggaagcag gccttgcctg acggaggccc aatccccgaa
     3181 gaagcccagc cctacttctc gccaggattc ctgtggacgc ggattcccct gggggccgag
     3241 ggagatgccc tcatcgatgc agtgattcgt ccggcctttc aggagtatct ccagctctat
     3301 ctcaagctgg agtcttccgc gagcccagta gcagcggagc gatcagagct gttgctggct
     3361 ggccaaaagc gctacacgcg ctaccgcgct gagaaggatc cggcccgagg catgctcagc
     3421 cgtttctacg gctcggaatg gaccgaggcc tacatccatg atgttctgtt cgatctcgag
     3481 tctcagacct tttagagcag accgatggaa tgcagcggac cacgaccgct cagcaactcc
     3541 agcagaaaag cggagaagcc gagcattgcc aagcgcccgt tccagacctc agagctgttg
     3601 ttccaacccc aggcccactt gtcctgggga tagagcttga cctgggtggg tagagcggcg
     3661 gcctggtcca gtttgacctc ggggccttct agggcgtgtt ggacgaggtt ggccagacca
     3721 tcaataaagg atggggtggt gtccagggcc gggacgcggc ggaagttggt gatgccggct
     3781 tccgttgcga tttcccggta ctcaatgtcg atttcttcga gcgtttcgat gtgctcactg
     3841 acaaagctga tggggacgac caccagatcc ttgactccgg aatcccccaa ttcattgagg
     3901 gcgtcatcgg tgtagggctt cagccactcc accggaccca cccggctctg gtaggccagg
     3961 gtgaacggat tggcgtggcc gagatcggcg gccagcttgt ccatgatcag ctgggcgcag
     4021 gtttcgatct cccgctggta gggatcgccc gcttccgaca catagctctt cggcaccccg
     4081 tgggcgctga agaacacgtg ggcctcgctg gggttcgggc aggcctggat ctcacgggcg
     4141 atcagctcag ccatggcccc cacatagccg gggtcgtcgt agtagctgcg gatgcagcgg
     4201 atcggcagtt tcgagaaggc gggatcgctt tggcgtaggc gttgcagctc ccggaagctg
     4261 gagccgctgg tgctgatgga gaagtgggga tagaggggaa gcaccaccac ctcatcgatc
     4321 ccatcggcct tgatgtcagc caccgccgac tcggtgaagg ggtgccagta gcgcatggcc
     4381 acatagctgg tggcctcaat cccgcgttgc cgcagggtgc tctggagttc ccgtgcctgc
     4441 tgttcggtga tgcgccgcag cggggaacca ccgccgatgg agcgataggc cgcttgggac
     4501 ttgctggccc gcagactgct gatcagccag gccaggggtt tctgaagggc cgtgttcggc
     4561 aggcggatga tctccggatc agcgaacagg ttgtagagga agggccccac gtcctggatg
     4621 cgctcaggcc cgccgaggtt cagcagcacc acgccgacct tggccatgcc caagtcactg
     4681 acaaacgatg aggccgaccg taaggggcat gagggggggg caggcggaaa agcgcatggt
     4741 cctcaagaac ttgtcatccc gcgccaccgc ttctcagttg agcaaagctg gttaaacatt
     4801 atgaacgcct gcgcgggtct gcactgggct gtggcgacaa tcacaccgac gggatgcggt
     4861 atgcctcccg gcagacccat ccaaagcgtc tgcagtcccc tccctcagac gaagcccaaa
     4921 ggagttaact catgttcgac gccttcacca aggttgtcgc ccaggccgac gcccggggcc
     4981 aattcatcgg cgccggcgag cttgatgctc tggccgccat ggtttccgat agcaacaagc
     5041 gtctggatgc tgtcaaccgc atcacaagca acgcctccgc aatcgtgtcg gccgctgctc
     5101 gccagctctt cgctcagcag ccttctctca ttgcccctgg cggcaatgcc tacacctccc
     5161 gccgcatggc tgcttgccta cgcgacatgg agatcatcct tcgctacgtc acctactcga
     5221 tcttcaccgg cgacgcttcc gtgatggaag accgctgcct gaacggtctg cgtgagacct
     5281 acctggccct cggcaccccc ggcgcttccg tcgctgctgg cgtgaagctg atgaaggaag
     5341 ccgccatctc gatcgccaat gacagggccg gcatctccca gggtgattgc acagccctca
     5401 tgagcgagat cggcacctac ttcgaccgtg ctgcttcttc tgttgcctga tccggcacca
     5461 gttcacgtcc acccctctct ttctccgtca tgaagacgcc tctcactgaa gccgtatctg
     5521 cagctgattc ccagggtcgt ttcctgggta acaccgaaat ccaaggcgct ttcggtcgtt
     5581 tcaaccgcgc taaggctggc cttgaagccg ctaaggcgct gactgcaaag gccgacacct
     5641 tggtgaacgg cgcagcccag gctgtgtact ccaagttccc ctacaccacc caaatgcagg
     5701 gacccgccta cgccgccacg gaagtaggca aatctaagtg ctcgcgcgac atcggttact
     5761 acctgcgcat ggtgacctac tgcctcgtgg caggcggtac cggccccatg gatgaatacc
     5821 ttattgctgg tctcgacgag atcaaccgca ccttcgaact gtccccctcc tggtatgtcg
     5881 aagctctgaa ctacatcaaa gccaaccatg gtctgagcgg tgaggctgcc accgaagcca
     5941 acaactactt cgactacgcc atcaacgccc tgatctaatc agcgtacgat tggccttcaa
     6001 gaccccccca tcgggggtct ttctttttgt cttgcgtttc cgagcgggtt atgtcggctc
     6061 cctcctccac aacctttgag atggctgacc caatcgatga agcggaggct ttgcggcggt
     6121 tgagggcgac cgatgacccc tctgctcagt actacgctgc ctggtggttg ggtcgccatc
     6181 gcagtcagca tccagacacg ctcccgttgt tactggctgc catgcgtcag cggcgggcgc
     6241 gccagctcgg tgatggcgtg gaggagaacg ccgtcgcccg caacgctacc cgtgccgtcg
     6301 gaaagttggg cccgtccgcg agtgaggcat ttccagttct ccttgaatta ctggatgacc
     6361 ctgattacgg cttgagggaa gctgccgccc gctcccttgg tgaattgaag gccacggtgg
     6421 cgctaccggc cctagttgct cgactgagat cgggcccgaa cgtggccgga gcccgggcct
     6481 ccgattcggc caatttggtc gagccctgtg aggctctcct ggaagccatc ggtgatctgg
     6541 gggcctcaga tgaggaggtt attggagttc tggagtcgtt cttggctcat gagcgtcctg
     6601 tcgttcaatg ttcggcgtgc cgatcactgc ttcaactcac ccaagagccc cgctggggtg
     6661 agcgactgaa gaccctgttg tcgcaccccc agttgcaggt caggcgcgct gcattgatgg
     6721 acctcggagc gacgggttgg cgtcccgcga cccaggcgat tgctgccacc ctggctgaaa
     6781 acagcctcaa actcattgcc ttaagggggt tggttgagtc tgctccgagt gacggtcttg
     6841 atgtggagat tttcgacgtg atggatgggt tgctctagat ggtgcctgac gacatgaact
     6901 cccaaacgtc cgttgaacaa tggattgcca atgtgcaatc ggctgattct gcggaggctc
     6961 tcttaagcgc cgttgagcac ttggctgaag cgaagcatcc ctcgggaaca gcctgtttgt
     7021 tggaaatcct tggtttcaac aatccaggtg cggcagtagc agcggttgat ggtctgattg
     7081 ctattggaga acctgctgtg gagccgattc ttgcttcgct aggtaccaac aactatggcg
     7141 ctcgggcatg gtcggttcgt gctctcgccg ggattgctga cccccgtggt ctggaggtgc
     7201 ttgagcgggc cttggagacg gatattgggc cttccgttcg gcgcgctgcg gcgtcgggtc
     7261 tcggacgtct cgatctgaga tccctgtctg atgaccaggc ctcgggcgtg gccgagaggt
     7321 gcctgcaggc attgctggcg gcttgtgggg acggggagtg gatcgttcgc tatgccgtcg
     7381 tcgttggttt agaagcgtta gcgctgcatc aagttgagcg ggtttcaggc ctcagttttg
     7441 aagccctgag gcaggccctg gttgacctgg ccgcaggacc gactccggtc acgcccatag
     7501 tggttcaaag gcgtgcggct ttagctctcc atcgtattgc tcacttgtgt ccccatggct
     7561 gaatagcggc tgctctttgt ctgcctcggt cacagttgtt gttctccagt ggccgagggc
     7621 atctgtctgc gcctcatccc caagcggggt gagatgtctg ttttgtggtc gttagcgccg
     7681 gcactgctgt cggctggcat gtgggtaacg cggcgaatcg gcgcatccac gctgcccccg
     7741 agcgccgcgc cacctaggga aggtctgtac aacctcctgc caagaaatca ccgttaagac
     7801 gggagcatga gtctcagtcc ctgccttggg caatttccta ggttatccag agcctgccta
     7861 gcggcttgtg gttccgctgc tcatcctcag gcggtcaccg cctctgtgct gccggcgcgc
     7921 tggcgtcgcg tgaggaagcc aaacagcaac ttgccaatgg cagcgatcag attgccctcc
     7981 agctcctgga acatcttcat attgaggtgg aaggcgtggt tcgcttcctc cacgatccga
     8041 tcggccatgg cctgatcgat cggcaggttg tcgagggtgg cgcggtagat ggtcttgaat
     8101 cccttttcgt cggggatggc gtcgaactcg taaaagcgca ggccatcatg ttcgccgagg
     8161 cccatggctt tctgggcgat gttcttgagg atctggccac cggagagatc accgatgtag
     8221 cgcgtgtagt ggtgacccac cagcagctcg ggggcctcct gcgccaactg gtgcagacgg
     8281 gccacgtact gttgggcggc ggacgtaggc tttacggaat tgcgccagtt gtcaccgaag
     8341 taataggcga gatcctgctc gaggctgttg cgtcggttga gctccgggaa tcccacagga
     8401 ccaaccacag gatggcctgt agaccgcagg cgaccgatct cctcctccat ggcggagtac
     8461 acgaagaaga ggtcggccac cagggtgcgg tagctggcct tgtccaccac ccctttgagg
     8521 aaacagctca cgaagccggt gttctcagcc atggtgtggg cctttttggt gccctcacgc
     8581 agcttcagag ctaggttggt ggacatgggt tctgatctaa gggtcggcgc tcctagcaag
     8641 ataagggctt cctccgcgtt aggaagcggt ccgtcgcgaa ccattgctgg ccccgccgct
     8701 gcaaccctct cgattgtgga ggccgcggca acctggtgcg aatttcgagt taccttgtct
     8761 cgggcgcttg ttttgggctc ctgatgcctc agctactcgt ggttagcgat ggccttgcag
     8821 cacttgttgt ttgtgtgcct cggcaatatc tgccgttcac cggccgccga gggggtgttt
     8881 ctgcacctga tcgccagcga aggcctggag gagcgctttg tggtggatag cgccggcacc
     8941 gggggctggc atgtgggcaa tccagccgat cggcgcatgc gggccgccgc ggagcgccgc
     9001 ggcattcacc tgcccagccg cgcccgccag atcgagttgg cggatttcac cagcttcgat
     9061 cgcatcctca ccatggatga cgacaacttc cgcaacgtgc gctcgctggc gcgcgaactg
     9121 ggcgagcgcc ctgcgctggc gcgcatcgag ccgatgacca gccactgccg cgtccaccag
     9181 gtcagcgagg tgcctgatcc ctattacggg ggtgagcagg gttttgagga tgtgctcgat
     9241 ctgctcgagg atgcctgcgg cggcctgctc gagacgctgc ttcgctcgcc ttaggccgcc
     9301 ggttcgggcc aggcgtcgtg gggcacgcgc tggcggaaca gctgcaccag ctgctcaatc
     9361 accgcctcga tgctcaggcc atcggtgatc agctccaccg catcggcggc ctgagtgagc
     9421 ggtgccacct cccggctgga atcgagatgg tcgcgttcgg cgatctgggc ctcgagctcc
     9481 gctagcgctg gcacagggaa gccccgctgc tcaaaatcga gggcccgccg gcgggcccgt
     9541 tcggccacgg tggcggtgag gaacaccttc agctcggcat ccgggaagac ggcggtgccg
     9601 atgtcgcgcc cttcagccac caggccgccg cgctcgccca tgccctgctg ctggcgggtg
     9661 agcgcttcgc gcacgcagcc atgggctgcc accaccgaca cctgcgctgt cacctcaggc
     9721 gatcggatcg cttcggttac gtcggtgccg ttcacgctca cccgttggct tccggcggca
     9781 gcggtgctca gctgtagatc cagcccctcg agtagcggcg ccacggtgtt ggcatcggcg
     9841 gcatccgcgc cgctctgctg caccagccag gtcacggccc ggtacatggc gccggtgtcg
     9901 agatagatca gccccatccg ctcggcaaag gcgcgggtca cggtgctttt gccggcgccg
     9961 gcagggccat cgatggcaac gatcggggct cgactcatca gaaacacgtg atcgatcagg
    10021 cggctggggc cgcagtgggc ggcggcggcc agcaaggtga ggcccgtgag tgcgctgcgg
    10081 ggctgcaggc tgcgcgggca taccgcttct acatagtcga gcaccaggcc ggcttgctcg
    10141 agctcgcgct gcaccgctgc caaaaggggc gccaaggccg tgcctggctg ccgggcagct
    10201 gctgcagcgt tgtgcagggc ctggggcagc gttgccgcct ggaggcgttg ctcggggctg
    10261 agatagcgat tgcgggagct gagggccagg ccatcggcct cccgctgcgt ggcgcagccg
    10321 atcacctgca ccggcaggcc caaatcggcc accacgcgcc gcaggatcac cagctgctgc
    10381 caatcctttt cgccgagcag cagctgattg gggcggatca ggcccagcag gcgcgccacc
    10441 accgtggcca cgccgttgaa atgcccctgg cgctggcggc cgcagagccc ctgctgcaac
    10501 gattgcggcg gctggatccg ggtgagttcg agctcgccat ccggatagag ctcttcgagg
    10561 ctgggggcga atagggcatc ggccccggcg gcctgcgcca gagctgcatc agcctccagg
    10621 ctgcgggggt agcgggcgaa atcttcgtgc gggccgaact ggagagggtt cacgaacacg
    10681 ctcaccagca cccgcggggg agcgtccgcg cctgactttg ccgcctggct gatcaggctc
    10741 tggtggcccg gatgcagggc gcccatggtg ggcacgaagt gcagtggggc cttgccccct
    10801 tcaaggcgcc aggcctccag ttcggtgcag cggcgcagta ggcgcaaggg ctctccagct
    10861 tcgggccgac cttaccgggc tcccatggcg cccacaaaaa agcccaccgc gccaaggccg
    10921 gtgggctcaa cgctgcagcg gcgctgcgct tactggagca cttccagctt cacgctggcc
    10981 acaccactgg agatcaggcc gagctggtgg gctgcgccat gggccagatc gatcacgcga
    11041 ttgccgtgga aggggccgcg atcgttgatg cgcacaacgg cggtgcggcc gttgcgcatg
    11101 ttggtcacgc gcaccttggt gccaaacggc agggtgcgat gggcagcggt gagggtgccg
    11161 gggcggaaca cttcaccatt ggcggtgcgg ttgccgaaga acccggggcc gtaccagctg
    11221 gcctggccct ggctcaccga gcgcacccgc ggttcctggg gcggtgctgc gatggggagg
    11281 gtcggagcaa tgggcttgat ctggggctcg tcagagctct cggctgagcc gctgaaggga
    11341 tccgcgctgc gcacggctac ttccacaggg ctgctgctga cggcagcggc gtcacggccg
    11401 gtggtggcga gggccggggg cagaccggtg ctgccggaga gcaacagggc cgaaccacca
    11461 aggagacaga ggcgacgcat aacaaacgaa actcgccgcg atcaacgcag cagccactgg
    11521 aaaggtgtgg cccgtcagct tcaagagcgt tgtcagagag ctgcaagcaa tgaattgcaa
    11581 gcagttgctg aaacgaagtg ctggcggagt tcctatcggg aattaacaac gccgcaaagt
    11641 tactggcagt gcaagaggga tttggtcagc aactgcacgc tgttgattga tcagcattcg
    11701 cgatcaaatc ccggatcaag cgctatcgca gggattcgga ggtgcgcaag gggttcgttc
    11761 gatcacatgg actgattggc ctgataagcg gggctgattg cggcttgtgc caaccgcgcg
    11821 ggcgtccatg cctggttggc tggtggcggg tccgtgccgg ggcaggatcg atgcatccga
    11881 gagggattgc tggtatggac taccgcacag caggcgttga tgtggaggcc ggccgggcct
    11941 tcgttgaccg cattcgctcc agtgtggagt ccacccgccg gcctgaagtg ctcggcgggc
    12001 tcggcggctt tggcgggcta tgccgccttc cccagggcat gcgcaagcct ctgctggtgt
    12061 cgggcactga tggggtgggc accaagctgg aattggccca ggcccatggc cgccaccaca
    12121 gcgtgggtat cgatctggtg gccatgtgcg tcaacgacgt gatcaccagt ggcgcccagc
    12181 ccctgttttt tctcgattac atcgccaccg gcaagctcag ccccgaagcg atggctgagg
    12241 tggtggaggg catcgccgcg ggctgccgtc aaagcggctg tgccctgctg ggtggcgaaa
    12301 ccgcagagat gcctggcttc tacggccccg gtcgctacga cctggcgggc ttctgcgtgg
    12361 cggtcgtgga cgaagacgag ctgatcgatc cagcccgggt gcgcccgggc gatcggattg
    12421 tggctgtggc cagcagtggt gtacacagca acggcttcag cctggtgcgc cgcatcctgg
    12481 agatggctgg agccacccca gccaccaccc tcagctccgg tgggccggcc gtgctggatg
    12541 ccttgctcga gcccactgtt ctgtatgcat cgctggtgca ggcgctgctc tcggctgagg
    12601 ttgagctgca cggcatggcc catatcaccg gtggtgggct gccggaaaac ctgccgcgtg
    12661 ccttgccgga tgggctgcag gcccgcatcg atccaggcag ctgggagcgt ccgctgctgt
    12721 tccgttggct ccaagaccac ggcgaggtgc ctgaggccga tctctggaac accttcaacc
    12781 ttggggtggg gttctgcctg gtgttgccgg aggctgcggt ggaatcggct ctgcaggtgt
    12841 gccgtgagca gggccatcag gcctggctgc tcggagctgt ggagcctggc tcggccggtg
    12901 cggcctccct ggcgggattg ccgtactgat ccggctgggc ttgctgccaa attgcttcag
    12961 cccgccggct gagcccggag aaaccgcttc aggccgttaa ggtctgcgta tcgcagcgca
    13021 ccggattggc cgggcgtttg cctgttgtgc ctgggctgca gaacacagcg cataggttcc
    13081 gttcttcata ggtttgagat gtccgtaaac ggatcgcttt taaacaattc cacgcgcata
    13141 acgcgccggc gcagttctgc cggtccgatt cctcccaatc gcccgctgcg tccccgcgat
    13201 agctatccca gccgcagcag tgtgcggccc acgtttctca ccctgcgcga tcacggcaag
    13261 gtgtttgttg ctgatctgcc ccgcctctct gatgggcagc tggcccacgt gggtaaggag
    13321 gcccgtgagg tgctcgagag catcagccgg cggctcgaag agctggagca gcagctgcag
    13381 ctctcgccgc aggagcagga aacccgtatc cgcgctgcca ccaagcggga tgtaaccgag
    13441 cgcttcatcc gcgccgtgga agacgagcag gagcagcgcc gctcaaatcc agccctcaaa
    13501 gcagcagctg gtgagtccct ggcgcgcgcc tttctggaaa tcgctcgcca tcgcctgccc
    13561 ggcgccacgt ttgattcgct gctgcaggaa gcccttgccg cctgtgatga cagccccgag
    13621 gtggccgctg agccgcagcc gccggtggcc attgagcccc cccgcccccg gttggtgtcg
    13681 ttgagccggc ctgtggaggc tccggttgcg gccgagcgtg agcgccttcc cgtggtgctc
    13741 actcccgacc cttcgcccca gatgggccag gcctgatcag gcgctctgga agggattggc
    13801 gggcatgcga gctgcgccgc tggccagcgc cagctgatcg agcgcttggc attcatccct
    13861 gctcagctgc cagctgaggg ccgccgcagc gctgtccacc tgggcgcagc tgcgcagccc
    13921 agggatcggc atggcgccgt gggcgcggca ccagttgagc gcaacggccg ccagtccgcc
    13981 ggggcggctg ccgccgatct cgtgcatgcg gttgcgcagg gcctggatct gtggctccag
    14041 gcgttggaac aggctgcgcc gtgctccggt gagcggcctg ttgtttccgg ggctgctgct
    14101 gcggctgagc aggccgaggg ctaacgggct gtaggcaatc aactcaatct tgagttcacg
    14161 gcacacctcc gccacacccc ccgcttccag gggctgaggg gccagcagtg agagctgcac
    14221 ttgcaggctg ctcaggctca ccccttgatc gctgaggcgg cggtgcaacg cccgcagccg
    14281 ctttggcccc atgttggaaa cgcccaggct ctgagtggcg ccgctgcgca ccagatccgc
    14341 caggccatcg agcagaggcc cttcctgcca gggggcataa cgggccgtgc tccagtgcaa
    14401 ctgcacccgt ttcatctggc cctgcaggcg ctgttgggag gcggcgaagg cgcgggcgta
    14461 gccctggcgg cccaaccgcc aggggaaggg ggccagcttg gtggcgatgc acagctgatc
    14521 gcgctccgcg gcgctggccg ccagggcgaa gcggcccagc agggtttcgc tgcgcccatt
    14581 gaaccggccg gtgccatagg aatcagcggt gtcgaagaag tgcagcccct gatccaggca
    14641 acgccggaag gtggctgcca gggtgtcgtc gtcgcgctcg gggttgtacc cccacagaaa
    14701 ctggttgccc caggcccaag tgcccacgcc gatcccgggt tgttcgccgc cgcttgccat
    14761 gatcgaaccc gtgaaggcca tcgccaggtg aattctctgc ccagccaagc catggccggc
    14821 gcggatgcgc cggatcagtc cgtctctagt ccaccggatc aggagccggc cgccccggat
//
