# Supplementary material for: Picocyanobacteria containing a novel pigment gene cluster dominate the brackish water Baltic Sea
Source: ISME J. 2014 Mar 13;8(9):1892–903. doi: 10.1038/ismej.2014.35 (PMC4139726; doi:10.1038/ismej.2014.35)
Supplement: Supplementary dataset 2 [file ismej201435x11.zip › GS824_0p8_contig-5509.gbk]

LOCUS       5509                   30747 bp    DNA              UNK 01-JAN-1980
DEFINITION  Picocyanobacterial phycobilisome operon, metagenomic contig, partial
            sequence.
ACCESSION   5509
VERSION     5509
KEYWORDS    cyanobacteria; phycobilisome; pigment; horizontal gene transfer;
            Baltic Sea; ecology.
SOURCE      GS824_0p8|contig-5509
  ORGANISM  Synechococcus/Cyanobium
            Bacteria; Cyanobacteria; Oscillatoriophycideae; Chroococcales.
REFERENCE   1
  AUTHORS   Larsson, J., Celepli, N., Ininbergs, K., Dupont, C., Yooseph, S.,
            Bergman, B., Ekman, M.
  TITLE     Picocyanobacteria containing a novel pigment gene cluster dominate
            the brackish water Baltic Sea
FEATURES             Location/Qualifiers
     source          1..30747
                     /mol_type="assembled metagenomic DNA"
                     /collection_date="2011-08-17"
                     /note="PC/PE gene(s) identical to GS832_0p8|contig-34"
                     /filter_size="0p8"
                     /assembly method="Ray-Meta"
                     /location="lat:58.82 lon:17.63"
                     /sample_name="GS824"
                     /organism="Synechococcus/Cyanobium"
     gene            31..749
                     /translation="RSPEDRKVMALLRETTNPRLGGGFLLISACWRRSVSRARHGLARS
                     QTKTHGPDSLLKWPKAVYTCFILPADFRAMQCPSCQHTDSRVLESRSADSGRSVRRRRE
                     CLHCEFRFTTYERVETVPITVVKRNGTREAFNRSKLLHGLIRACEKTGLEPSRLEAVVD
                     ELELQLQGRSGREVASGEIGELALQQLAGMSDVAYVRFASVYRQFQSVSDFVATLEGLK
                     TGSERRGSGKHLAVVG"
                     /gene="nrdR"
                     /blast_species="Cyanobium gracile PCC 6307"
                     /locus_tag="GS824_0p8|contig-5509000026_29999_30717_-"
                     /description="transcriptional regulator NrdR "
     CDS             31..749
                     /translation="RSPEDRKVMALLRETTNPRLGGGFLLISACWRRSVSRARHGLARS
                     QTKTHGPDSLLKWPKAVYTCFILPADFRAMQCPSCQHTDSRVLESRSADSGRSVRRRRE
                     CLHCEFRFTTYERVETVPITVVKRNGTREAFNRSKLLHGLIRACEKTGLEPSRLEAVVD
                     ELELQLQGRSGREVASGEIGELALQQLAGMSDVAYVRFASVYRQFQSVSDFVATLEGLK
                     TGSERRGSGKHLAVVG"
                     /gene="nrdR"
                     /blast_species="Cyanobium gracile PCC 6307"
                     /locus_tag="GS824_0p8|contig-5509000026_29999_30717_-"
                     /description="transcriptional regulator NrdR "
     gene            838..1905
                     /translation="TVTPSDLTTSEQELAVDQDFAVDAAAELDLGIPEEVPSADDPSSR
                     AVARDLDGVGFTLDEFASLLSKYDYNFKPGDVVKGTVFAIESKGAMIDIGAKTAAFMPM
                     QEVSINRVEGIADVLEPGEEREFFILSEENEDGQLTLSIRRIEYQRAWERVRQLQKEDA
                     TIYSEVFATNRGGALVRVEGLRGFIPGSHISTRKPKEELVADFLPLKFLEVDEERNRLV
                     LSHRRALVERKMNRLEVGEVVLGTVRGIKPYGAFIDIGGVSGLLHISEISHEHIETPHT
                     VLNVNDQMKVMIIDLDAERGRISLSTKALXAQPGDMLTDPQKVFEKAEEMAARYKQMLL
                     EQAEDNEPMGVTLD"
                     /gene="ribosomal protein S1"
                     /blast_species="Cyanobium sp. PCC 7001"
                     /locus_tag="GS824_0p8|contig-5509000026_28815_29881_-"
                     /description="ribosomal protein S1"
     CDS             838..1905
                     /translation="MTVTPSDLTTSEQELAVDQDFAVDAAAELDLGIPEEVPSADDPSS
                     RAVARDLDGVGFTLDEFASLLSKYDYNFKPGDVVKGTVFAIESKGAMIDIGAKTAAFMP
                     MQEVSINRVEGIADVLEPGEEREFFILSEENEDGQLTLSIRRIEYQRAWERVRQLQKED
                     ATIYSEVFATNRGGALVRVEGLRGFIPGSHISTRKPKEELVADFLPLKFLEVDEERNRL
                     VLSHRRALVERKMNRLEVGEVVLGTVRGIKPYGAFIDIGGVSGLLHISEISHEHIETPH
                     TVLNVNDQMKVMIIDLDAERGRISLSTKALEPEPGDMLTDPQKVFEKAEEMAARYKQML
                     LEQAEDNEPMGVTLD"
                     /locus_tag="GS824_0p8|contig-5509000026_28815_29881_-"
                     /gene="GS824_0p8|contig-5509000026_28815_29881_-"
                     /blast_species="Cyanobium sp. PCC 7001"
                     /description="ribosomal protein S1 "
     gene            1940..2740
                     /translation="VCLQLRGTGLGDVDAVLFDKDGTLSISEPQLLTLAKARVFLCLEQ
                     AAPCLVPLAQQELQQLLERAYGLGADAICPAGITAVASRDHNLIATATSLVQVGMGWPE
                     ALALSEQVFAQADQLDARRGADQSDNAGITSTTTNGLRPMLEQLQAAGVVCAVISNDDM
                     AGIEHFLASHQLGGFFAGLWSAEHRPRKPDPAAVHGLCEQLGVAAARCALIGDANSDLQ
                     MAVAAGIPHQLALGYTAAWSTPPPLAEPHPLIHHWRELSLVGP"
                     /gene="haloacid dehalogenase superfamily protein"
                     /blast_species="Cyanobium gracile PCC 6307"
                     /locus_tag="GS824_0p8|contig-5509000026_28008_28808_-"
                     /description="haloacid dehalogenase superfamily protein "
     CDS             1940..2740
                     /translation="VCLQLRGTGLGDVDAVLFDKDGTLSISEPQLLTLAKARVFLCLEQ
                     AAPCLVPLAQQELQQLLERAYGLGADAICPAGITAVASRDHNLIATATSLVQVGMGWPE
                     ALALSEQVFAQADQLDARRGADQSDNAGITSTTTNGLRPMLEQLQAAGVVCAVISNDDM
                     AGIEHFLASHQLGGFFAGLWSAEHRPRKPDPAAVHGLCEQLGVAAARCALIGDANSDLQ
                     MAVAAGIPHQLALGYTAAWSTPPPLAEPHPLIHHWRELSLVGP"
                     /gene="GS824_0p8|contig-5509000026_28008_28808_-"
                     /blast_species="Cyanobium gracile PCC 6307"
                     /locus_tag="GS824_0p8|contig-5509000026_28008_28808_-"
                     /description="haloacid dehalogenase superfamily protein"
     gene            2745..4013
                     /translation="SSTAXGAIALVFTSESVTEGHPDKICDQVSDAVLDALLAQDPASR
                     VACETVVNTGLCLITGEVTTTARVDFNTLVRNVIEQIGYSGARAGGFDAHSCAVLVALD
                     QQSPDIAQGVNEADDHAGDPLDLVGAGDQGIMFGYACDETPELMPLPISLAHRLALRLA
                     EVRHNGSLGYLLPDGKTQVSVVYENDQPVAIDTILISTQHTAEIDGISEEKAMRERIAA
                     DLWIHVVEPATADLSLKPSKELTRFLVNPTGKFVVGGPQGDAGLTGRKIIVDTYGGYAR
                     HGGGAFSGKDPTKVDRSAAYAARYVAKALVAAGLARKAEVQLSYAIGVAKPVSILVESF
                     GTXAISNADLTALVQEHFDLRPGAIIETFGLRQLPQQRGGRFYQDVAAYGHFGRSDLNL
                     PWENVDAIAATLKQATASRVLSDPLGLGIDLGTSGLRLAVVDSNGQLQAECSADYPTRF
                     EDPLGWREGLIALCGQLPEELRAAVAAIAIDGTSGTVLLCRPDGALGPAPLAQALPYHQ
                     ACPEQAAAAAALVGVEATQTPAASASGSLARALHLLELARTGGEPGPWWLRHQADWLMG
                     WLLGDWSWGEEGNNLRLGWDQVTSVWLGDLTQQPWSGALPRICRSGQPMGPLGPIAAEA
                     LGLPAESQVVAGSTDASAAALAADLQPGDGATVLGTTLVXEQFSDQPLQGPGLSCQRVA
                     GRWLVGGASNAGAGVLRRFFSDGQLAELSRQIDPRRSSGLQLRPLPRRGERFPIDDPTL
                     EPVLEPRPVSDARYLQGLLEGLAAIEREGWQRLEQLGAPPVQRVISLGGGARNPQWRAI
                     RQRLLQRPVLNRPQCSAALGMAKLALSAVXYTMNTRLRDWLAMALFVVLAGYVSFAGIR
                     LALLLWQRFGVA"
                     /gene="S-adenosylmethionine synthetase"
                     /blast_species="Cyanobium gracile PCC 6307"
                     /locus_tag="GS824_0p8|contig-5509000026_25324_27975_-"
                     /description="S-adenosylmethionine synthetase"
     CDS             2745..4013
                     /translation="SSTAXGAIALVFTSESVTEGHPDKICDQVSDAVLDALLAQDPASR
                     VACETVVNTGLCLITGEVTTTARVDFNTLVRNVIEQIGYSGARAGGFDAHSCAVLVALD
                     QQSPDIAQGVNEADDHAGDPLDLVGAGDQGIMFGYACDETPELMPLPISLAHRLALRLA
                     EVRHNGSLGYLLPDGKTQVSVVYENDQPVAIDTILISTQHTAEIDGISEEKAMRERIAA
                     DLWIHVVEPATADLSLKPSKELTRFLVNPTGKFVVGGPQGDAGLTGRKIIVDTYGGYAR
                     HGGGAFSGKDPTKVDRSAAYAARYVAKALVAAGLARKAEVQLSYAIGVAKPVSILVESF
                     GTXAISNADLTALVQEHFDLRPGAIIETFGLRQLPQQRGGRFYQDVAAYGHFGRSDLNL
                     PWENVDAIAATLKQATASRVLSDPLGLGIDLGTSGLRLAVVDSNGQLQAECSADYPTRF
                     EDPLGWREGLIALCGQLPEELRAAVAAIAIDGTSGTVLLCRPDGALGPAPLAQALPYHQ
                     ACPEQAAAAAALVGVEATQTPAASASGSLARALHLLELARTGGEPGPWWLRHQADWLMG
                     WLLGDWSWGEEGNNLRLGWDQVTSVWLGDLTQQPWSGALPRICRSGQPMGPLGPIAAEA
                     LGLPAESQVVAGSTDASAAALAADLQPGDGATVLGTTLVXEQFSDQPLQGPGLSCQRVA
                     GRWLVGGASNAGAGVLRRFFSDGQLAELSRQIDPRRSSGLQLRPLPRRGERFPIDDPTL
                     EPVLEPRPVSDARYLQGLLEGLAAIEREGWQRLEQLGAPPVQRVISLGGGARNPQWRAI
                     RQRLLQRPVLNRPQCSAALGMAKLALSAVXYTMNTRLRDWLAMALFVVLAGYVSFAGIR
                     LALLLWQRFGVA"
                     /gene="GS824_0p8|contig-5509000026_25324_27975_-"
                     /blast_species="Cyanobium gracile PCC 6307"
                     /locus_tag="GS824_0p8|contig-5509000026_25324_27975_-"
                     /description="S-adenosylmethionine synthetase "
     gene            4036..5283
                     /gene="carbohydrate kinase, fggy family"
     CDS             4036..5283
     gene            5437..5706
                     /translation="TPPMAADPLTAAVSDRICKHMNDDHAEAVLAYARHYGGVQAPQQA
                     RMVAVRPEAMQLDVDGLRLDVAFDHTLSDSDDAHRTLVAMLRAMPKPEAVRPHRAAAGN
                     ALLSSGIAAHVSTLWRQSLDLISAARCRACGDACEISSSAPLCVQCLKQLALPEGGLQG
                     DQPLLWCALAPYGGLLRALLLRQRPTPDPALIGALAARLHSCCASVVQGALLVPVPSWK
                     RAGNPLPLLLAQALVAASSGQARLGCQLLRRSRPTLGQHHLGRQLRVSNLHNAFLAQPC
                     RQSQDRPLWLVDDILTTGSTACAAAEALQSAGHAVQGMIALARTPAASPQ"
                     /gene="hyp"
                     /blast_species="Synechococcus sp. RCC307"
                     /locus_tag="GS824_0p8|contig-5509000026_24299_25298_-"
                     /description="hypothetical protein SynRCC307_0411 "
     CDS             5437..5706
                     /translation="TPPMAADPLTAAVSDRICKHMNDDHAEAVLAYARHYGGVQAPQQA
                     RMVAVRPEAMQLDVDGLRLDVAFDHTLSDSDDAHRTLVAMLRAMPKPEAVRPHRAAAGN
                     ALLSSGIAAHVSTLWRQSLDLISAARCRACGDACEISSSAPLCVQCLKQLALPEGGLQG
                     DQPLLWCALAPYGGLLRALLLRQRPTPDPALIGALAARLHSCCASVVQGALLVPVPSWK
                     RAGNPLPLLLAQALVAASSGQARLGCQLLRRSRPTLGQHHLGRQLRVSNLHNAFLAQPC
                     RQSQDRPLWLVDDILTTGSTACAAAEALQSAGHAVQGMIALARTPAASPQ"
                     /gene="GS824_0p8|contig-5509000026_24299_25298_-"
                     /blast_species="Synechococcus sp. RCC307"
                     /locus_tag="GS824_0p8|contig-5509000026_24299_25298_-"
                     /description="hypothetical protein SynRCC307_0411 "
     gene            5769..6425
                     /gene="amidophosphoribosyltransferase"
     CDS             5769..6425
                     /gene="amidophosphoribosyltransferase"
     gene            6456..6528
                     /gene="tRNA_Phe"
     gene            6559..6795
                     /translation="PIPIPDKPGQLFNNPDSFAMVFDAAWKQLIRRPSAESLSIAEKKQ
                     LAMAACADHPFMLSDPAMADQVADFGFAC"
                     /gene="unk1"
                     /blast_species="Prochlorococcus marinus str. MIT 9313"
                     /locus_tag="GS824_0p8|contig-5509000026_23938_24165_-"
                     /description="hypothetical protein PMT1674 "
     CDS             6559..6795
                     /translation="PIPIPDKPGQLFNNPDSFAMVFDAAWKQLIRRPSAESLSIAEKKQ
                     LAMAACADHPFMLSDPAMADQVADFGFAC"
                     /gene="unk1"
                     /blast_species="Prochlorococcus marinus str. MIT 9313"
                     /locus_tag="GS824_0p8|contig-5509000026_23938_24165_-"
                     /description="hypothetical protein PMT1674 "
     gene            6837..7430
                     /translation="SSSLARLLRQLSAGFSNQQQAFENPPLYAHILVKVRPLPQLAPGS
                     LLLDQSYAINPAAPYRLRVLRAEQQGAELRITNQAIADEQRFWGAVDDSAKRALITAAD
                     LKPLEGCAYVVRETADGFIGEVEPGCRCMVERKGALSYLVSSFELSGRGMCTIDRGHDP
                     ATHEQLWGSLAGPFEFERTDDYSHELPEQWLAL"
                     /gene="cpcT"
                     /blast_species="Cyanobium sp. PCC 7001"
                     /locus_tag="GS824_0p8|contig-5509000026_23295_23888_-"
                     /description="CpeT protein "
     CDS             6837..7430
                     /translation="SSSLARLLRQLSAGFSNQQQAFENPPLYAHILVKVRPLPQLAPGS
                     LLLDQSYAINPAAPYRLRVLRAEQQGAELRITNQAIADEQRFWGAVDDSAKRALITAAD
                     LKPLEGCAYVVRETADGFIGEVEPGCRCMVERKGALSYLVSSFELSGRGMCTIDRGHDP
                     ATHEQLWGSLAGPFEFERTDDYSHELPEQWLAL"
                     /gene="cpcT"
                     /blast_species="Cyanobium sp. PCC 7001"
                     /locus_tag="GS824_0p8|contig-5509000026_23295_23888_-"
                     /description="CpeT protein "
     CDS             7513..7689
                     /gene="hyp"
     gene            7513..7689
                     /gene="hyp"
     gene            7752..8408
                     /translation="VAVRPEAMQLDVDGQRLDVAFDHTLSDSDDAHRTLVAMLRAMPKP
                     EAVRLHRAAVGNALLSSGIAAYVVHPLAQSLDLISAARCRACGDACEISSSAPLCVQCL
                     KQLALPEGGLQGDQPLLWCALAPYSGVLRALLLRQRPTPDPALIGALAARLHSCCASAV
                     QGALLVPVPSWKRAGNPLPLLLAQALVAASSGQARLGCQLLRRSRPTLGQHHLGRQLRV
                     SNLHNAFLAQPCRESQDRALWLVDDILTTGSTACAAAEALQRAGHAVQGMLALARTPAA
                     SPL"
                     /gene="amidophosphoribosyltransferase"
                     /blast_species="Cyanobium gracile PCC 6307"
                     /locus_tag="GS824_0p8|contig-5509000026_22318_23176_-"
                     /description="amidophosphoribosyltransferase"
     CDS             7752..8408
                     /translation="VAVRPEAMQLDVDGQRLDVAFDHTLSDSDDAHRTLVAMLRAMPKP
                     EAVRLHRAAVGNALLSSGIAAYVVHPLAQSLDLISAARCRACGDACEISSSAPLCVQCL
                     KQLALPEGGLQGDQPLLWCALAPYSGVLRALLLRQRPTPDPALIGALAARLHSCCASAV
                     QGALLVPVPSWKRAGNPLPLLLAQALVAASSGQARLGCQLLRRSRPTLGQHHLGRQLRV
                     SNLHNAFLAQPCRESQDRALWLVDDILTTGSTACAAAEALQRAGHAVQGMLALARTPAA
                     SPL"
                     /gene="GS824_0p8|contig-5509000026_22318_23176_-"
                     /blast_species="Cyanobium gracile PCC 6307"
                     /locus_tag="GS824_0p8|contig-5509000026_22318_23176_-"
                     /description="amidophosphoribosyltransferase "
     gene            8439..8511
                     /gene="tRNA_Phe"
     gene            8542..8778
                     /gene="unk1"
     CDS             8542..8778
                     /gene="unk1"
     gene            8820..9413
                     /translation="KIAVSPVQIWVLAFQERLFALVFMPIPIPDKPGQLFNNPDSFAMV
                     FDAAWKQLIRRPSAESLSIAEKKQQAMAACADHPFMLSDPAMAEQVADFRIRLLTSEHF
                     PKDPAHSLHSAMSSSLARLLRQLSAGFSNQQQAFENPPLYAHILVKVRPLPQLEPGSLL
                     LDQSYAINPAAPYRLRVLRAEQQGAELRITNQAIADEQRFWGAVDDPAKRALITAADLK
                     PLEGCAYVVRETADGFIGEVEPGCRCMVERKGALSYLVSSFELSGRGMRTIDRGHDPTT
                     HEQLWGSLAGPFEFERTDDYSHELPEPWLAL"
                     /gene="cpcT"
                     /blast_species="Cyanobium sp. PCC 7001"
                     /locus_tag="GS824_0p8|contig-5509000026_21314_22256_-"
                     /description="CpeT protein "
     CDS             8820..9413
                     /translation="KIAVSPVQIWVLAFQERLFALVFMPIPIPDKPGQLFNNPDSFAMV
                     FDAAWKQLIRRPSAESLSIAEKKQQAMAACADHPFMLSDPAMAEQVADFRIRLLTSEHF
                     PKDPAHSLHSAMSSSLARLLRQLSAGFSNQQQAFENPPLYAHILVKVRPLPQLEPGSLL
                     LDQSYAINPAAPYRLRVLRAEQQGAELRITNQAIADEQRFWGAVDDPAKRALITAADLK
                     PLEGCAYVVRETADGFIGEVEPGCRCMVERKGALSYLVSSFELSGRGMRTIDRGHDPTT
                     HEQLWGSLAGPFEFERTDDYSHELPEPWLAL"
                     /gene="cpcT"
                     /blast_species="Cyanobium sp. PCC 7001"
                     /locus_tag="GS824_0p8|contig-5509000026_21314_22256_-"
                     /description="CpeT protein"
     gene            9511..10257
                     /translation="ALPLLATKPITQNTRVNNFAIGTDEAPRILVDVDEQIERAYRQIF
                     FHAFKVDREPMLEMQFRNGDITARDFVRGLLLSRKFREGFIAXNSNYRVVEQIVGRVLG
                     RDVNGDQERIAWSIVIANKGLEGFVDALLSSQEIMEAFGLETVPYQRSRVLAGHAKPQL
                     PFNQKAPRYSAYWRDVSAHRAPANPFAGGGAQFSGGQMSPAWVGGQPPKLAQTIWLALA
                     AIGSLEVLRVLLTSAGAMLGTGSAG"
                     /gene="cpcGII"
                     /blast_species="Synechococcus sp. CB0101"
                     /locus_tag="GS824_0p8|contig-5509000026_20471_21216_-"
                     /description="phycobilisome rod-core linker polypeptide
                     (L-RC 28.5) "
     CDS             9511..10257
                     /translation="MALPLLATKPITQNTRVNNFAIGTDEAPRILVDVDEQIERAYRQI
                     FFHAFKVDREPMLEMQFRNGDITARDFVRGLLLSRKFREGFIAXNSNYRVVEQIVGRVL
                     GRDVNGDQERIAWSIVIANKGLEGFVDALLSSQEIMEAFGLETVPYQRSRVLAGHAKPQ
                     LPFNQKAPRYSAYWRDVSAHRAPANPFAGGGAQFSGGQMSPAWVGGQPPKLAQTIWLAL
                     AAIGSLEVLRVLLTSAGAMLGTGSAG"
                     /locus_tag="GS824_0p8|contig-5509000026_20471_21216_-"
                     /gene="cpcGII"
                     /blast_species="Synechococcus sp. CB0101"
                     /description="phycobilisome rod-core linker polypeptide
                     (L-RC 28.5) "
     gene            complement(10261..10467)
                     /translation="GPIGILQPLSETLQKSDLAIARRADTIXAKPISATGMSARETAPA
                     AALQLRLSEQLQSLSLVSETLTLRLLELEERLTGLENQLQTLSHSPSESNSIESTEILA
                     ATEERIARLEELLDEQNPVAHSATVHPLHPGMAEASVETNQFIDSEPELNPFPEDEEQP
                     FMDELSA"
                     /gene="unk2"
                     /blast_species="Unknown"
                     /locus_tag="GS824_0p8|contig-5509000026_19953_20467_+"
                     /description="NA"
     CDS             complement(10261..10467)
                     /translation="GPIGILQPLSETLQKSDLAIARRADTIXAKPISATGMSARETAPA
                     AALQLRLSEQLQSLSLVSETLTLRLLELEERLTGLENQLQTLSHSPSESNSIESTEILA
                     ATEERIARLEELLDEQNPVAHSATVHPLHPGMAEASVETNQFIDSEPELNPFPEDEEQP
                     FMDELSA"
                     /gene="unk2"
                     /blast_species="Unknown"
                     /locus_tag="GS824_0p8|contig-5509000026_19953_20467_+"
                     /description="NA"
     gene            10880..11725
                     /translation="TLANAAYLGIERYANNRVNENWMSASSDDKAALIRAVCQQVLGNQ
                     YVMASERLEGPESLFKRGYLSVRELVRQVAKSGLYRKRFFESSNPYRFIELNFKHLLGR
                     APQNKAEMLHHFTILQEQGYDAEIDSYLDSAEYQDRFGEEGVPYLHGWNYSVGQQGLQF
                     SYMLQLARGAAASVKGDILKNQSRLNPAVHAEQPMPVVAPGSKAAGFRKVASDGVTRQG
                     VGSGEEGCTFRVEITGFNNFRLHKRSNRVRFIPFNKLLEYQQQIHREGGRVASVTPVXL
                     TGAFFPRYPRSSDEVSAGNRGTSLSNDRQVTFTVTGIANNDYSRTADVVINVPYTRMNE
                     TMRMVQRMGGKITGVHVSGGIDTNAPKAAAPAKAGKKK"
                     /gene="cpcC"
                     /blast_species="Synechococcus sp. CB0101"
                     /locus_tag="GS824_0p8|contig-5509000026_18711_19849_-"
                     /description="phycobilisome linker polypeptide CpeC "
     CDS             10880..11725
                     /translation="TLANAAYLGIERYANNRVNENWMSASSDDKAALIRAVCQQVLGNQ
                     YVMASERLEGPESLFKRGYLSVRELVRQVAKSGLYRKRFFESSNPYRFIELNFKHLLGR
                     APQNKAEMLHHFTILQEQGYDAEIDSYLDSAEYQDRFGEEGVPYLHGWNYSVGQQGLQF
                     SYMLQLARGAAASVKGDILKNQSRLNPAVHAEQPMPVVAPGSKAAGFRKVASDGVTRQG
                     VGSGEEGCTFRVEITGFNNFRLHKRSNRVRFIPFNKLLEYQQQIHREGGRVASVTPVXL
                     TGAFFPRYPRSSDEVSAGNRGTSLSNDRQVTFTVTGIANNDYSRTADVVINVPYTRMNE
                     TMRMVQRMGGKITGVHVSGGIDTNAPKAAAPAKAGKKK"
                     /gene="cpcC"
                     /blast_species="Synechococcus sp. CB0101"
                     /locus_tag="GS824_0p8|contig-5509000026_18711_19849_-"
                     /description="phycobilisome linker polypeptide CpeC "
     CDS             11762..12019
                     /translation="MKVSAGNRGTSLSNDRQVTFTVTGIANNDYSRTADVVINVPYTRM
                     NETMRMVQRMGGKITGVHVSGGIDTNAPKAAAPAKAGKKK"
                     /gene="cpcD"
     gene            11762..12019
                     /gene="cpcD"
     gene            12436..12954
                     /translation="FDAFTKVVAQADARGEFINAGQLDALGAMVAESNKRMDAVNRITS
                     NASSIVTNAARSLFEAQPALTAPGGNAYTSRRMAACLRDMEIILRYVTYAVFTGDASVL
                     EDXLPDGLRETYLALGVPGASVAEGVRKMKESAISIANDRNGITAGDCSALMSEIGTYF
                     DRAAAAVA"
                     /gene="cpcB"
                     /blast_species="Synechococcus sp. RS9917"
                     /locus_tag="GS824_0p8|contig-5509000026_17777_18294_-"
                     /description="phycocyanin beta subunit "
     CDS             12436..12954
                     /translation="MFDAFTKVVAQADARGEFINAGQLDALGAMVAESNKRMDAVNRIT
                     SNASSIVTNAARSLFEAQPALTAPGGNAYTSRRMAACLRDMEIILRYVTYAVFTGDASV
                     LEDRCLNGLRETYLALGVPGASVAEGVRKMKESAISIANDRNGITAGDCSALMSEIGTY
                     FDRAAAAVA"
                     /locus_tag="GS824_0p8|contig-5509000026_17777_18294_-"
                     /gene="cpcB"
                     /blast_species="Synechococcus sp. RS9917"
                     /description="phycocyanin beta subunit "
     gene            12993..13481
                     /translation="KTPLTEAVSAADSQGRFLSNTEINSAFGRYNRAKSALAAAKGLTA
                     NADSLVNGAAQAVYSKFPYTTQMQGANYAADARGKAKCSRDIGYYLRMVTYCLVAGGTG
                     PMDEYLIAGIDEINRAFELSPSWYVEALNYIKANHGLSGEPATEANNYLDYAINALV"
                     /gene="cpcA"
                     /blast_species="Synechococcus sp. CB0205"
                     /locus_tag="GS824_0p8|contig-5509000026_17250_17738_-"
                     /description="phycocyanin, alpha subunit "
     CDS             12993..13481
                     /translation="MKTPLTEAVSAADSQGRFLSNTEINSAFGRYNRAKSALAAAKGLT
                     ANADSLVNGAAQAVYSKFPYTTQMQGANYAADARGKAKCSRDIGYYLRMVTYCLVAGGT
                     GPMDEYLIAGIDEINRAFELSPSWYVEALNYIKANHGLSGEPATEANNYLDYAINALV"
                     /locus_tag="GS824_0p8|contig-5509000026_17250_17738_-"
                     /gene="cpcA"
                     /blast_species="Synechococcus sp. CB0205"
                     /description="phycocyanin, alpha subunit "
     gene            13736..14158
                     /translation="TDPSEANLLVACEDGDGELKQTRLTWVVGSSIRTTFVSGKKEAKA
                     LLEAIGVVAQLASLACDRCYGLGESTVWAFYLDRNKTLCATPLGSCS"
                     /gene="unk4"
                     /blast_species="Synechococcus sp. BL107"
                     /locus_tag="GS824_0p8|contig-5509000026_16574_16855_-"
                     /description="hypothetical protein BL107_09026 "
     CDS             13736..14158
                     /translation="MTVQQPEQIIHLIKQAGEGAEIIYNSGAMRLRIDLRSDDISLWRS
                     HFLTDPSEANLLVACEDGDGELKQTRLTWVVGSSIRTTFVSGKKEAKALLEAIGVVAQL
                     ASLACDRCYGLGESTVWAFYLDRNKTLCATPLGSCS"
                     /locus_tag="GS824_0p8|contig-5509000026_16574_16855_-"
                     /gene="unk4"
                     /blast_species="Synechococcus sp. BL107"
                     /description="hypothetical protein BL107_09026 "
     CDS             14194..14742
                     /translation="LVRQANVCGLGSRETIPVEVRTIIRTADSARRPLSLNEIEYICAI
                     CKGSEKAVIELIEKSPKMIAEASASLLHKQPGLIAQGGKLFPEHRAAACWRDCEQFIRV
                     VTYGVASNCTVITDKAGMKSLLELYMVLGVPVKALLYVLTALKNLSVNRLRRSGYERES
                     TCAQGAFDDLICALNPKSE*"
                     /gene="aplA"
     gene            14194..14742
                     /gene="aplA"
     CDS             14863..15582
                     /gene="unk5"
     gene            14863..15582
                     /gene="unk5"
     gene            15727..16335
                     /translation="PKTFRPWQPEXATLLPPSPSDWLSDDHQVYFLLDLVDELDLSQIL
                     IPAQAKDPRGEKGFDPRMMTLLLLYAYCVGIVSSRKIERACHEDLAFRVLTGNQQPDHS
                     RISEFRRRNLDALKGLFVQILRLCQKAGMVSLGHVALDGTKVQANASKHKAMSHERMLR
                     AEKQLEQEINALMRRAEILDAQEDKRYGKGKLGSDLPDELRRRQDRLTRIRQARKEMEA
                     ETAAATARQRQEEAEEARARAAAARESDAPAAEQAELNRKAETAEAKAKAAREKAIEAA
                     QDAGVEPPDLEPRSAEAMPRRGLARRADGTPTRKTQRNFTDPDSHLMQSGGSYLQGYNC
                     QVXGNSDHQVIVAVGVSNQPPDVEHLEPMLQRIAATAGARPEVMTMDAGYWSEDNAKAC
                     SDQDIDAYIATGRLLHGQSLPPKRGPLPRDADARTRMARKLRSKQGAAIYAQRKAIVEP
                     VNGQIKEARGLRRFLLRGLGKVDGEWHLIAATHNNLLKLFRYRRSQQQGLVAATDEGPW
                     PSRQVPGLIADLSSPRRAGEEGRTCSG"
                     /gene="transposase"
                     /blast_species="Stigmatella aurantiaca DW4/3-1"
                     /locus_tag="GS824_0p8|contig-5509000026_13370_15006_-"
                     /description="transposase "
     CDS             15727..16335
                     /translation="PKTFRPWQPEXATLLPPSPSDWLSDDHQVYFLLDLVDELDLSQIL
                     IPAQAKDPRGEKGFDPRMMTLLLLYAYCVGIVSSRKIERACHEDLAFRVLTGNQQPDHS
                     RISEFRRRNLDALKGLFVQILRLCQKAGMVSLGHVALDGTKVQANASKHKAMSHERMLR
                     AEKQLEQEINALMRRAEILDAQEDKRYGKGKLGSDLPDELRRRQDRLTRIRQARKEMEA
                     ETAAATARQRQEEAEEARARAAAARESDAPAAEQAELNRKAETAEAKAKAAREKAIEAA
                     QDAGVEPPDLEPRSAEAMPRRGLARRADGTPTRKTQRNFTDPDSHLMQSGGSYLQGYNC
                     QVXGNSDHQVIVAVGVSNQPPDVEHLEPMLQRIAATAGARPEVMTMDAGYWSEDNAKAC
                     SDQDIDAYIATGRLLHGQSLPPKRGPLPRDADARTRMARKLRSKQGAAIYAQRKAIVEP
                     VNGQIKEARGLRRFLLRGLGKVDGEWHLIAATHNNLLKLFRYRRSQQQGLVAATDEGPW
                     PSRQVPGLIADLSSPRRAGEEGRTCSG"
                     /gene="transposase"
                     /blast_species="Stigmatella aurantiaca DW4/3-1"
                     /locus_tag="GS824_0p8|contig-5509000026_13370_15006_-"
                     /description="transposase "
     CDS             16579..17271
                     /gene="transposase"
     gene            16579..17271
                     /gene="transposase"
     gene            17557..18438
                     /translation="PFGPASILGVERFAQDCEAPLELAPGDDDATKEALIRAVYKQVLG
                     NAYVMDSERQLVAESQFKLGEIXVREFVRTIAKSELYRTRFFDACARYRYIELAFRHLL
                     GRAPASFEEMRRHAERLDASGYESDIDSFLDSDEYQNTFGEWTVPYQRGWRTESCASLQ
                     EFTWSFQLLRGNSSSSLKGNLAGIQSRLGGAAYQNRPLPVVAPSSIDSQGWSFRPSPNL
                     GDAATRSGVGAGQEGKVYRVEVTAYRANNVRRVSRYTKSNRVYFVPYNKLSEQYQRIHR
                     EGGKIASITPA"
                     /gene="cpeC"
                     /blast_species="Synechococcus sp. WH 7805"
                     /locus_tag="GS824_0p8|contig-5509000026_12298_13178_-"
                     /description="phycobilisome linker polypeptide "
     CDS             17557..18438
                     /translation="PFGPASILGVERFAQDCEAPLELAPGDDDATKEALIRAVYKQVLG
                     NAYVMDSERQLVAESQFKLGEIXVREFVRTIAKSELYRTRFFDACARYRYIELAFRHLL
                     GRAPASFEEMRRHAERLDASGYESDIDSFLDSDEYQNTFGEWTVPYQRGWRTESCASLQ
                     EFTWSFQLLRGNSSSSLKGNLAGIQSRLGGAAYQNRPLPVVAPSSIDSQGWSFRPSPNL
                     GDAATRSGVGAGQEGKVYRVEVTAYRANNVRRVSRYTKSNRVYFVPYNKLSEQYQRIHR
                     EGGKIASITPA"
                     /gene="cpeC"
                     /blast_species="Synechococcus sp. WH 7805"
                     /locus_tag="GS824_0p8|contig-5509000026_12298_13178_-"
                     /description="phycobilisome linker polypeptide "
     gene            18693..20203
                     /translation="IDTXNQQDLNGLGAFTASDNAXYQLAVIAAYRQVFGNVQPMESER
                     LLSAESQLRNGDISVREFVRSLALSSFYRSRYFDAVSPHRAVELNFKHLLGRPPQDEAE
                     ISAHVATVATSGFEGEINSYLDSDEYLQTFGEDTVPYPTSWNSPLGQPQSAFNRMAALE
                     QNFAGSDTAVGNKSQLLGNLARGYSLSIKVPAQVYRSGNSGSVNRSLAGGTRGMFEPVR
                     RINADGGDSAPMRGDLYVGFGLGQRDQEVFERSGGESADQIAGLIRAAYRQVMGNPHLM
                     ESERSLTAESQFAEGRLNTREFVRAVALSPDYRRRFFESNAPYRFVELNFKHLLGRAPL
                     TQAEVSEHIQRLANEXYEAEINSYIDSDEYQNLFGENTIPFARISSEQGRSQLAFNRHL
                     LLAGGYASSDTVQSASNLVMSVATNTVPSNWSNTSQRINRIGANAGTTEPTGKRYRIVV
                     QAQPAGGRQRTPNATYLVSGKDMTSQLGYVHRRGGRILSITEVL"
                     /gene="mpeD"
                     /blast_species="Synechococcus sp. WH 7805"
                     /locus_tag="GS824_0p8|contig-5509000026_10535_12043_-"
                     /description="Phycobilisome linker polypeptide "
     CDS             18693..20203
                     /translation="IDTXNQQDLNGLGAFTASDNAXYQLAVIAAYRQVFGNVQPMESER
                     LLSAESQLRNGDISVREFVRSLALSSFYRSRYFDAVSPHRAVELNFKHLLGRPPQDEAE
                     ISAHVATVATSGFEGEINSYLDSDEYLQTFGEDTVPYPTSWNSPLGQPQSAFNRMAALE
                     QNFAGSDTAVGNKSQLLGNLARGYSLSIKVPAQVYRSGNSGSVNRSLAGGTRGMFEPVR
                     RINADGGDSAPMRGDLYVGFGLGQRDQEVFERSGGESADQIAGLIRAAYRQVMGNPHLM
                     ESERSLTAESQFAEGRLNTREFVRAVALSPDYRRRFFESNAPYRFVELNFKHLLGRAPL
                     TQAEVSEHIQRLANEXYEAEINSYIDSDEYQNLFGENTIPFARISSEQGRSQLAFNRHL
                     LLAGGYASSDTVQSASNLVMSVATNTVPSNWSNTSQRINRIGANAGTTEPTGKRYRIVV
                     QAQPAGGRQRTPNATYLVSGKDMTSQLGYVHRRGGRILSITEVL"
                     /gene="mpeD"
                     /blast_species="Synechococcus sp. WH 7805"
                     /locus_tag="GS824_0p8|contig-5509000026_10535_12043_-"
                     /description="Phycobilisome linker polypeptide "
     gene            20267..21007
                     /translation="PEATIAIADASLCQESAQAIIRAAYRQVFGNAHLMEEDRNATAES
                     LYINGDLNVQGLVTALALSDSYRRLFLDKNGPYRFVELNFKHLLGRAPRNQAEVSEHVQ
                     RLANEGYEAEINSYTFSVEYIDAFGLDDVPHMRGSQSQIGESNATYVRSKALGNGFAGL
                     TEAIXSVLLSSIGTGTALFAGSKVPGPGNRDSKRYAITWTTANPVGMRRRSVQTSIAPY
                     SSLTTAIQGIQKRGGRILSVANT"
                     /gene="cpeE"
                     /blast_species="Synechococcus sp. WH 7805"
                     /locus_tag="GS824_0p8|contig-5509000026_9732_10471_-"
                     /description="possible phycobilisome linker polypeptide "
     CDS             20267..21007
                     /translation="PEATIAIADASLCQESAQAIIRAAYRQVFGNAHLMEEDRNATAES
                     LYINGDLNVQGLVTALALSDSYRRLFLDKNGPYRFVELNFKHLLGRAPRNQAEVSEHVQ
                     RLANEGYEAEINSYTFSVEYIDAFGLDDVPHMRGSQSQIGESNATYVRSKALGNGFAGL
                     TEAIXSVLLSSIGTGTALFAGSKVPGPGNRDSKRYAITWTTANPVGMRRRSVQTSIAPY
                     SSLTTAIQGIQKRGGRILSVANT"
                     /gene="cpeE"
                     /blast_species="Synechococcus sp. WH 7805"
                     /locus_tag="GS824_0p8|contig-5509000026_9732_10471_-"
                     /description="possible phycobilisome linker polypeptide "
     gene            21132..21290
                     /gene="unk6"
     CDS             21132..21290
                     /gene="unk6"
     CDS             21319..21750
                     /gene="cpeS"
     gene            21319..21750
                     /gene="cpeS"
     gene            21827..22471
                     /translation="NLETFVLQSEGNWRCMRSGHSLAFRQFEEVLSHITIKQLSLDDPK
                     VTDLMAIADEPKVKPCSPFYMEWSAESDWEPDDPSLVSQGSCVLVPFPINAEEGLLLRS
                     VGYAEPEQAIGKYCFLSDGTFTLTTRYGQSIAEERIWFVQKCALSFFGAENLXKALVFY
                     RLHFRQKSGALVFKIGGVLVMDSSLLFAKTLCGHYSNLDQAQQDPSKFARINIFFMPLP
                     WEVLRAPGIYSEQSFDHDPWRPYRQGVHRLSRCDDIHIVENFGLEQPERTAGAGLHPEL
                     LQTIDANALIERCGCAMHFRCVEPGSYLGELEPGQKCLIPRDGKLTYLVSEVELNQDRW
                     SSRDRGFDPLTDAPIWGSEHGMLRFARISSFSDQLDESWVQP"
                     /gene="cpeT"
                     /blast_species="Synechococcus sp. WH 7805"
                     /locus_tag="GS824_0p8|contig-5509000026_8269_9420_-"
                     /description="CpeT-like protein "
     CDS             21827..22471
                     /translation="NLETFVLQSEGNWRCMRSGHSLAFRQFEEVLSHITIKQLSLDDPK
                     VTDLMAIADEPKVKPCSPFYMEWSAESDWEPDDPSLVSQGSCVLVPFPINAEEGLLLRS
                     VGYAEPEQAIGKYCFLSDGTFTLTTRYGQSIAEERIWFVQKCALSFFGAENLXKALVFY
                     RLHFRQKSGALVFKIGGVLVMDSSLLFAKTLCGHYSNLDQAQQDPSKFARINIFFMPLP
                     WEVLRAPGIYSEQSFDHDPWRPYRQGVHRLSRCDDIHIVENFGLEQPERTAGAGLHPEL
                     LQTIDANALIERCGCAMHFRCVEPGSYLGELEPGQKCLIPRDGKLTYLVSEVELNQDRW
                     SSRDRGFDPLTDAPIWGSEHGMLRFARISSFSDQLDESWVQP"
                     /gene="cpeT"
                     /blast_species="Synechococcus sp. WH 7805"
                     /locus_tag="GS824_0p8|contig-5509000026_8269_9420_-"
                     /description="CpeT-like protein "
     gene            22499..22795
                     /translation="HANDAHKLLKAWIRSQHLICLGTDFIFETVDQSHVERFEQCMLDC
                     GGHVREVRAVXKLANGT"
                     /gene="cpeR"
                     /blast_species="Synechococcus sp. WH 7805"
                     /locus_tag="GS824_0p8|contig-5509000026_8051_8241_-"
                     /description="CpeR-like, phycoerythrin linker-proteins
                     region "
     CDS             22499..22795
                     /translation="HANDAHKLLKAWIRSQHLICLGTDFIFETVDQSHVERFEQCMLDC
                     GGHVREVRAVXKLANGT"
                     /gene="cpeR"
                     /blast_species="Synechococcus sp. WH 7805"
                     /locus_tag="GS824_0p8|contig-5509000026_8051_8241_-"
                     /description="CpeR-like, phycoerythrin linker-proteins
                     region "
     gene            complement(22800..24158)
                     /translation="SRFDNIHLGLTQQEALRILEQPLEALESASDYYMAASHLINFPGD
                     STEKALLQLLAVDSEEQPIRLAQRKAVEVLGRLNAQQAISAIGCCLKSEDPYLVENSAW
                     ALEQLGXYGFNVHQVMIDCLADPAQNRRVLIQSLAGLKVRSALAAIESLQNDSNPGVRG
                     AALCAIAQLSGQRDQLLALEDHLTLPNQMDRQSAIQDVINAGAINLLQSVLQAPVSPVF
                     RMRALKALWPESATSCEGMVLTDALDALVRDDPSALVLVHRYDDEPDNAFLIQEFFGTD
                     FSRCYLALQTLRQRPAEALWPLLRRGWLEDAHNDYGAHYFFIRLFGSHKRWPMEAMAMI
                     TEWLVEAVDNQRPQFVKSKAAALLALASLDPLLCKRHLSRWEDVDRTPWWECRYAAAMA
                     QELIDSGEDSKVINGKETHPYVEARLQLLRAISG"
                     /gene="cpeY"
                     /blast_species="Synechococcus sp. WH 7805"
                     /locus_tag="GS824_0p8|contig-5509000026_6638_7941_+"
                     /description="putative bilin biosynthesis protein CpeY "
     CDS             complement(22800..24158)
                     /translation="SRFDNIHLGLTQQEALRILEQPLEALESASDYYMAASHLINFPGD
                     STEKALLQLLAVDSEEQPIRLAQRKAVEVLGRLNAQQAISAIGCCLKSEDPYLVENSAW
                     ALEQLGXYGFNVHQVMIDCLADPAQNRRVLIQSLAGLKVRSALAAIESLQNDSNPGVRG
                     AALCAIAQLSGQRDQLLALEDHLTLPNQMDRQSAIQDVINAGAINLLQSVLQAPVSPVF
                     RMRALKALWPESATSCEGMVLTDALDALVRDDPSALVLVHRYDDEPDNAFLIQEFFGTD
                     FSRCYLALQTLRQRPAEALWPLLRRGWLEDAHNDYGAHYFFIRLFGSHKRWPMEAMAMI
                     TEWLVEAVDNQRPQFVKSKAAALLALASLDPLLCKRHLSRWEDVDRTPWWECRYAAAMA
                     QELIDSGEDSKVINGKETHPYVEARLQLLRAISG"
                     /gene="cpeY"
                     /blast_species="Synechococcus sp. WH 7805"
                     /locus_tag="GS824_0p8|contig-5509000026_6638_7941_+"
                     /description="putative bilin biosynthesis protein CpeY "
     gene            complement(24528..24953)
                     /translation="QEGVQQDWQSLWIFDQREGLGGSTPHRDIVVAVKGLAKGWHGCFA
                     NDTEAFSEGESHQTTPVAQARHHSFDAAAVGIRHLSAPELVLELLRQLAGFLFAQLEGL
                     PADRRALAVIHGCWLAGGSIIKFHWRPPRVVVTHGIGMTCFVLSHNLQVQEPGIPPFNA
                     VRLAAGLKAHASAIVSAEPLDHPHWLIRIESDLAPADLALDLIQDGGGFGGPAAILMGI
                     NXLALGGRKDSPSSAGSPLTLGAWGVDVVETMDGPTFLRAIGWEALKQGRPADAVFAMQ
                     G"
                     /gene="unk12"
                     /blast_species="Synechococcus sp. WH 7805"
                     /locus_tag="GS824_0p8|contig-5509000026_5364_6214_+"
                     /description="hypothetical protein WH7805_06696 "
     CDS             complement(24528..24953)
                     /translation="QEGVQQDWQSLWIFDQREGLGGSTPHRDIVVAVKGLAKGWHGCFA
                     NDTEAFSEGESHQTTPVAQARHHSFDAAAVGIRHLSAPELVLELLRQLAGFLFAQLEGL
                     PADRRALAVIHGCWLAGGSIIKFHWRPPRVVVTHGIGMTCFVLSHNLQVQEPGIPPFNA
                     VRLAAGLKAHASAIVSAEPLDHPHWLIRIESDLAPADLALDLIQDGGGFGGPAAILMGI
                     NXLALGGRKDSPSSAGSPLTLGAWGVDVVETMDGPTFLRAIGWEALKQGRPADAVFAMQ
                     G"
                     /gene="unk12"
                     /blast_species="Synechococcus sp. WH 7805"
                     /locus_tag="GS824_0p8|contig-5509000026_5364_6214_+"
                     /description="hypothetical protein WH7805_06696 "
     gene            25419..25925
                     /translation="AALGAEAVDALLGVLINPKSSSMQLGLASWGLAFVGARAPEALRE
                     AAGSEHAEIRAAAIAALGDQIQAQGDESARDLLICALSDQHVDVRAEATTLLGKLHDXL
                     LGNTTPHPLLNDEAGQVRKNAALSLMKLQASDALPALREHLQCEHESDVTAVLRVSISQ
                     LERI"
                     /gene="mpeV"
                     /blast_species="Synechococcus sp. WH 7805"
                     /locus_tag="GS824_0p8|contig-5509000026_4819_5324_-"
                     /description="hypothetical protein WH7805_06701 "
     CDS             25419..25925
                     /translation="AALGAEAVDALLGVLINPKSSSMQLGLASWGLAFVGARAPEALRE
                     AAGSEHAEIRAAAIAALGDQIQAQGDESARDLLICALSDQHVDVRAEATTLLGKLHDXL
                     LGNTTPHPLLNDEAGQVRKNAALSLMKLQASDALPALREHLQCEHESDVTAVLRVSISQ
                     LERI"
                     /gene="mpeV"
                     /blast_species="Synechococcus sp. WH 7805"
                     /locus_tag="GS824_0p8|contig-5509000026_4819_5324_-"
                     /description="hypothetical protein WH7805_06701 "
     gene            complement(25945..26565)
                     /translation="PHPPDLDQLFADLAHPNPYIQTRAFTAMVEHWPDEAIPRLIALLD
                     QPDVSLRRASVRGLGAFGARSMQPIAECFSTSSDDTVRASCIKAYAQLASNYAGQAFTE
                     QAMAVLREALDDRSPVVAVAAVMALGQVGRQAVPLLLQVSRGNNPAQGVAAVNALAQID
                     HPAIEPALQQLLDDPATDDYVRETVSTALIRIEDLKARQYGS"
                     /gene="cpeZ"
                     /blast_species="Synechococcus sp. WH 7805"
                     /locus_tag="GS824_0p8|contig-5509000026_4179_4799_+"
                     /description="putative bilin biosynthesis protein cpeZ "
     CDS             complement(25945..26565)
                     /translation="PHPPDLDQLFADLAHPNPYIQTRAFTAMVEHWPDEAIPRLIALLD
                     QPDVSLRRASVRGLGAFGARSMQPIAECFSTSSDDTVRASCIKAYAQLASNYAGQAFTE
                     QAMAVLREALDDRSPVVAVAAVMALGQVGRQAVPLLLQVSRGNNPAQGVAAVNALAQID
                     HPAIEPALQQLLDDPATDDYVRETVSTALIRIEDLKARQYGS"
                     /gene="cpeZ"
                     /blast_species="Synechococcus sp. WH 7805"
                     /locus_tag="GS824_0p8|contig-5509000026_4179_4799_+"
                     /description="putative bilin biosynthesis protein cpeZ "
     gene            complement(26694..27188)
                     /translation="KSVATTVVTAADAAGRFPSQNDLEAVQGNIQRAAARLEAAEKLAE
                     GLDKVTKEAGDACFSKYPYLKQAGEAGENQTKVDKCYRDIAHYLRLINYCLVVGGTGPL
                     DEWGIAGAREVYRTLRLPTAAYVEALTFTRDRACSPRDXEPQALNEFKSYLDYAINALS
                     "
                     /gene="cpeA"
                     /blast_species="Synechococcus sp. CB0205"
                     /locus_tag="GS824_0p8|contig-5509000026_3557_4050_+"
                     /description="C-phycoerythrin class I alpha chain "
     CDS             complement(26694..27188)
                     /translation="MKSVATTVVTAADAAGRFPSQNDLEAVQGNIQRAAARLEAAEKLA
                     EGLDKVTKEAGDACFSKYPYLKQAGEAGENQTKVDKCYRDIAHYLRLINYCLVVGGTGP
                     LDEWGIAGAREVYRTLRLPTAAYVEALTFTRDRACSPRDMSPQALNEFKSYLDYAINAL
                     S"
                     /locus_tag="GS824_0p8|contig-5509000026_3557_4050_+"
                     /gene="cpeA"
                     /blast_species="Synechococcus sp. CB0205"
                     /description="C-phycoerythrin class I alpha chain "
     gene            complement(27249..27809)
                     /translation="LDAFSRAVVSADAKTAPIVAVXLAALRNYVAEGNKRLDAVNAITS
                     NASCIVSDAVTGMICENTGLIQAGGNCYPNRRMAACLRDGEIVLRYISYALLAGDASVL
                     DDRCLNGLKETYIALGVPLQSAGRAVAIMKASSTAHINETNTSGTNPVETRFRKMETVK
                     GDCSALVAEAASYFDRVIGALG"
                     /gene="cpeB"
                     /blast_species="Synechococcus sp. WH 7805"
                     /locus_tag="GS824_0p8|contig-5509000026_2937_3496_+"
                     /description="C-phycoerythrin class I beta chain "
     CDS             complement(27249..27809)
                     /translation="MLDAFSRAVVSADAKTAPIGGGELAALRNYVAEGNKRLDAVNAIT
                     SNASCIVSDAVTGMICENTGLIQAGGNCYPNRRMAACLRDGEIVLRYISYALLAGDASV
                     LDDRCLNGLKETYIALGVPLQSAGRAVAIMKASSTAHINETNTSGTNPVETRFRKMETV
                     KGDCSALVAEAASYFDRVIGALG"
                     /locus_tag="GS824_0p8|contig-5509000026_2937_3496_+"
                     /gene="cpeB"
                     /blast_species="Synechococcus sp. WH 7805"
                     /description="C-phycoerythrin class I beta chain "
     gene            28170..28424
                     /translation="SSASFDPVAADAIAEPSPSREELQEAIEQLMSFRDRIVSDVTGMG
                     QKLKMPQQQVAFTLSQHPELQRIESVLAQLQLQIAELA"
                     /gene="unk13"
                     /blast_species="Synechococcus sp. WH 7805"
                     /locus_tag="GS824_0p8|contig-5509000026_2322_2576_-"
                     /description="hypothetical protein WH7805_06726 "
     CDS             28170..28424
                     /translation="SSASFDPVAADAIAEPSPSREELQEAIEQLMSFRDRIVSDVTGMG
                     QKLKMPQQQVAFTLSQHPELQRIESVLAQLQLQIAELA"
                     /gene="unk13"
                     /blast_species="Synechococcus sp. WH 7805"
                     /locus_tag="GS824_0p8|contig-5509000026_2322_2576_-"
                     /description="hypothetical protein WH7805_06726 "
     gene            28459..29057
                     /translation="APAQSMREFLEASRGVWLTRRAVHHLDHQDDESGDSNLVIEPFSC
                     FDPAVQQICQALDIDPGLAAGGARFWWESNLKPLARTEDQAAVVIDIPIEGDHPGDXLV
                     RDKGYVEKQPVLSEYVFSPDGVMTVTTRYDSNVGTERCWFVTDQVRMRVSSVQCLDGVS
                     MTTYCTELRCPSVEDLQAVRASAEALATCLVPLTH"
                     /gene="cpeU"
                     /blast_species="Synechococcus sp. WH 8102"
                     /locus_tag="GS824_0p8|contig-5509000026_1691_2289_-"
                     /description="hypothetical protein SYNW2019 "
     CDS             28459..29057
                     /translation="APAQSMREFLEASRGVWLTRRAVHHLDHQDDESGDSNLVIEPFSC
                     FDPAVQQICQALDIDPGLAAGGARFWWESNLKPLARTEDQAAVVIDIPIEGDHPGDXLV
                     RDKGYVEKQPVLSEYVFSPDGVMTVTTRYDSNVGTERCWFVTDQVRMRVSSVQCLDGVS
                     MTTYCTELRCPSVEDLQAVRASAEALATCLVPLTH"
                     /gene="cpeU"
                     /blast_species="Synechococcus sp. WH 8102"
                     /locus_tag="GS824_0p8|contig-5509000026_1691_2289_-"
                     /description="hypothetical protein SYNW2019 "
     gene            29081..29788
                     /gene="pebA"
     CDS             29081..29788
                     /gene="pebA"
     gene            29785..30576
                     /translation="FDPFLQELTSRLKASGGHPLPPPDGLAECRSQKQQSVIRSWLWQV
                     PGFRRWRVTRLDAGDSLQVLNSVAYPDFSNDQPLLGIDLLWFGARGKLVAVLDFQPLLQ
                     DQDYLDRYYQGLRELITHYPDLHGAEAMRSFDPHQYFSPWLLFCRGGAEQAQGSLPSAF
                     TLFLDCYWQLSAAADHRTSQITAEKVQSLQEDYDVYSAERDPAHGLFTSHFGKAWSDRF
                     CTSSCSPQAVSHDLFPPNSLEPVNFSNWRWQPFLEHAVKVLQQFNPIAYPIPQQFLEQS
                     GATGSKAQPVAVHTATWACQTEKLRQVRAACVEAGAAASVLNLVINPSCRYDLPFFGAD
                     LVTLPSGHLLALDLQPVDRGDPLHTQPVWNRLLPIFERWKPLLPHGGPIPAEAEPYFSP
                     AFLWARLPLGESSDALISSTLFDAFAEYLNLYVDLVRAAQPVAEERSRFLLDGQRRYTH
                     YRAEKDPARGMLSRFHGAEWTEAYIHEVLFDLDRHYPA"
                     /gene="pebB"
                     /blast_species="Synechococcus sp. WH 8102"
                     /locus_tag="GS824_0p8|contig-5509000026_172_1666_-"
                     /description="phycoerythrobilin:ferredoxin oxidoreductase "
     CDS             29785..30576
                     /translation="FDPFLQELTSRLKASGGHPLPPPDGLAECRSQKQQSVIRSWLWQV
                     PGFRRWRVTRLDAGDSLQVLNSVAYPDFSNDQPLLGIDLLWFGARGKLVAVLDFQPLLQ
                     DQDYLDRYYQGLRELITHYPDLHGAEAMRSFDPHQYFSPWLLFCRGGAEQAQGSLPSAF
                     TLFLDCYWQLSAAADHRTSQITAEKVQSLQEDYDVYSAERDPAHGLFTSHFGKAWSDRF
                     CTSSCSPQAVSHDLFPPNSLEPVNFSNWRWQPFLEHAVKVLQQFNPIAYPIPQQFLEQS
                     GATGSKAQPVAVHTATWACQTEKLRQVRAACVEAGAAASVLNLVINPSCRYDLPFFGAD
                     LVTLPSGHLLALDLQPVDRGDPLHTQPVWNRLLPIFERWKPLLPHGGPIPAEAEPYFSP
                     AFLWARLPLGESSDALISSTLFDAFAEYLNLYVDLVRAAQPVAEERSRFLLDGQRRYTH
                     YRAEKDPARGMLSRFHGAEWTEAYIHEVLFDLDRHYPA"
                     /gene="pebB"
                     /blast_species="Synechococcus sp. WH 8102"
                     /locus_tag="GS824_0p8|contig-5509000026_172_1666_-"
                     /description="phycoerythrobilin:ferredoxin oxidoreductase "
     gene            complement(30584..30747)
                     /translation="LPTKVKLYPQDKWAWGWNNSSEVWNGRLAMVGFSAFLLELISGRG
                     PLHTLGLL"
                     /gene="hemH"
                     /blast_species="Cyanobium sp. PCC 7001"
                     /locus_tag="GS824_0p8|contig-5509000026_1_164_+"
                     /description="ferrochelatase "
     CDS             complement(30584..30747)
                     /translation="LPTKVKLYPQDKWAWGWNNSSEVWNGRLAMVGFSAFLLELISGRG
                     PLHTLGLL"
                     /gene="hemH"
                     /blast_species="Cyanobium sp. PCC 7001"
                     /locus_tag="GS824_0p8|contig-5509000026_1_164_+"
                     /description="ferrochelatase "
ORIGIN
        1 cgcgatcccc cgaagatcgg aaagtgatgg ctctcctccg agagacgacc aacccccgcc
       61 ttggcggggg ttttttgttg atttcggcct gttggaggag gtcagtctca cgtgctcgcc
      121 acggtttggc gcgatcacaa accaaaaccc atggccctga ctcccttctc aagtggccga
      181 aggctgtcta cacttgcttc atacttccgg cggattttcg ggccatgcag tgcccctcgt
      241 gccagcacac cgacagccgc gttctggaat cgcgttcggc ggattcaggc cgtagtgtgc
      301 gccgccgccg cgaatgcctt cactgtgaat ttcgcttcac cacctatgag cgggtggaaa
      361 ccgttcccat cacggtggtg aagcgaaatg gcacgcgcga agcttttaat cgcagcaaat
      421 tgctgcatgg tttgattcgc gcctgcgaaa aaacaggcct cgagcccagt cgcctcgaag
      481 cggttgttga tgagctggag ctgcagctgc aaggtcgtag tggtcgagag gtggccagcg
      541 gtgagatcgg tgagctggcg ctgcagcagt tggctggcat gagtgatgtg gcgtatgtgc
      601 gcttcgcgtc ggtgtatcgc caattccaga gcgtgagtga ttttgtggcc accttggaag
      661 gcttgaaaac aggtagcgag cgccgcggct ctgggaaaca cctcgcggtg gtgggctgaa
      721 ggacgggagc tccaaggcct gtcttagcgc tttgtatagt gtgagattcc tcttcgcccg
      781 ctggcgggcg gcgacagagg tcctctcgta ctgccaccgg caggccgccg actctccatg
      841 accgtgaccc cttccgatct caccacaagc gagcaggagc tcgccgtgga ccaggacttt
      901 gctgttgatg cagccgccga gctcgacctc ggcattccgg aagaggtgcc cagtgccgat
      961 gacccctcca gccgtgctgt ggctcgggat ctcgatggtg tgggtttcac gctggatgag
     1021 ttcgcgtcgc tgctgagcaa gtacgactac aacttcaagc ctggcgacgt ggtgaagggc
     1081 accgtgttcg ccatcgagtc gaaaggcgcg atgatcgaca tcggcgccaa gacagccgcc
     1141 ttcatgccga tgcaggaggt gtcgatcaac cgggtggagg gcatcgccga tgtgctcgag
     1201 cccggtgaag agcgcgaatt tttcatcctc agcgaagaaa acgaagacgg tcagctcacc
     1261 ctttcgatcc gtcgcatcga gtaccagcgt gcctgggagc gggttcgtca gctgcagaag
     1321 gaagacgcca ccatctacag cgaagtgttt gctaccaacc gtggtggtgc cttggtgcgg
     1381 gtggaaggtt tgcgcggctt tatccctggc agccacatca gtacccgcaa gcccaaggaa
     1441 gagctcgttg ctgatttcct tcccctcaaa ttcctggagg tggacgaaga gcgcaatcgt
     1501 ctggtgctca gccatcgccg cgccctggtg gagcgcaaga tgaatcgcct ggaagtgggc
     1561 gaggtggtgc tcggtaccgt tcgtggcatc aagccctacg gcgccttcat cgatatcggt
     1621 ggcgtgagcg gcctgctgca catctccgag atcagccacg agcacatcga gacaccccac
     1681 acggtgctca atgtgaacga tcaaatgaag gtgatgatca tcgacctcga cgccgagcgc
     1741 ggtcgtatct ccctgtccac caaggctctc gagcccgagc ccggcgacat gctcaccgac
     1801 ccccagaaag tgttcgaaaa agccgaggag atggctgctc gctacaagca gatgctgctc
     1861 gagcaggccg aagataatga gcccatgggt gtcactctcg actgattcct catggtgtgc
     1921 ctgcaactac gcggcacggg cctcggcgat gtggatgcgg tgctgttcga caaggacggc
     1981 accctcagca tcagcgaacc ccagctcctc accctggcca aggccagggt ttttctatgc
     2041 ctggaacagg ctgcgccctg ccttgttccg ctcgcccaac aggagcttca acagctgctc
     2101 gagcgtgcct atggcctggg cgccgatgcg atctgcccag cagggattac ggccgtggcc
     2161 agccgtgacc acaacttgat cgccacggcc acttccttgg tgcaggtggg gatggggtgg
     2221 cctgaggccc tggccctgag cgagcaggtg tttgcccagg ccgatcagct ggatgcgcgt
     2281 cgcggtgcgg atcagagtga caacgctggc attaccagca ccaccaccaa tgggctgcgg
     2341 ccgatgctcg agcagctgca ggctgccggt gtggtgtgtg ccgtgatcag caacgacgac
     2401 atggctggca tcgagcattt cctggctagc caccaattgg gtggcttttt cgcgggtctt
     2461 tggagcgccg aacaccgccc ccgcaagccg gatcccgcgg ctgtgcatgg tctctgcgaa
     2521 cagctgggag tggcggccgc ccgctgcgcc ctgattggag atgccaacag cgatctgcag
     2581 atggctgttg cggcgggtat tccccatcag cttgctctcg gttacaccgc ggcctggagt
     2641 accccgcccc ctttggccga gccccatccg ttgatccacc actggcggga gctcagcttg
     2701 gttggcccct aggctggaga gctatttgct accgacctga gcgaatgagc agcaccgccg
     2761 gggcgccatc gcgctacgtg ttcacctctg aatcggtgac cgagggccat cccgacaaga
     2821 tctgtgatca ggtgagcgat gcggtgctcg atgcgctgct ggctcaagat ccggcctcgc
     2881 gggtggcctg cgaaaccgtc gtgaacacgg gcctctgcct gatcactggc gaagtgacca
     2941 ccaccgcccg ggttgatttc aacaccctgg tgcgcaatgt gatcgagcag atcggctaca
     3001 gcggtgcccg cgccggtggt ttcgatgccc acagctgcgc ggtgttggtg gctctggatc
     3061 agcagtcccc cgatatcgcc cagggggtga atgaggccga tgaccacgcc ggtgaccccc
     3121 tcgatctggt gggcgcgggc gaccagggca tcatgtttgg ctacgcctgc gatgaaacgc
     3181 cggagctgat gccgttgccg atcagcctgg cccaccgtct ggcactgcgt ctggcagagg
     3241 ttcgccataa cggttcgctg ggttatctgc tgcccgatgg caagacccag gtgagcgtgg
     3301 tgtatgagaa cgatcagccc gtggcgatcg acaccatcct gatctccacc cagcacaccg
     3361 ctgagatcga tggcatctca gaggagaagg ccatgcgtga gcgcatcgcc gccgacctgt
     3421 ggatccatgt ggtggagccc gccaccgcgg atctgagcct caagccctcc aaggagctca
     3481 cccgcttcct agtgaacccc accggcaaat tcgtggtggg cggcccccag ggcgatgccg
     3541 gcctcaccgg tcgcaagatc atcgtggata cctacggcgg ctatgcccgc cacggcggcg
     3601 gcgccttctc cggaaaggac cccaccaagg tggatcgttc cgccgcctat gccgcccgct
     3661 atgtagccaa ggccctggta gccgctggcc tggcccgcaa ggctgaagtt cagctcagct
     3721 atgccatcgg tgtggccaag ccggtgagca tcctggtgga gagcttcggt accggcgcca
     3781 tcagcaacgc cgatctcacc gcgttggtcc aagagcactt cgaccttcgc ccgggcgcaa
     3841 tcatcgaaac cttcggcttg cgtcagctgc ctcagcagcg cggcgggcgc ttctatcaag
     3901 acgtggctgc ctacggccac ttcggccgca gcgatctcaa cctcccctgg gagaacgtgg
     3961 acgcgatcgc cgccactttg aagcaggcca ccgccagccg cgttgctgtc tgatccgctg
     4021 ggcctgggca tcgacctggg aaccagtggc ctgcggctgg ccgtggtgga ttccaacggt
     4081 cagttgcagg ccgaatgcag tgctgactac ccaaccaggt ttgaagaccc gctcggctgg
     4141 cgtgaaggcc tgattgccct ttgcggccag ctgcctgagg agctcagggc cgctgtggcg
     4201 gccatcgcca tcgacggcac ctccggcacc gtgctgctct gccggcccga tggcgccctt
     4261 gggccggccc ccttggcgca ggctctgccg tatcaccagg cctgcccgga gcaggctgca
     4321 gccgctgctg ctctcgtggg tgtggaggca actcaaactc ccgctgccag cgccagcggc
     4381 agcctggccc gcgccttgca cctgttggag ctggcccgca ccggcgggga gcctggcccc
     4441 tggtggctgc gccatcaggc cgattggctg atgggttggc tgttggggga ttggagctgg
     4501 ggggaggaag gcaacaacct tcgcctcggc tgggatcaag tgacgagcgt gtggctgggc
     4561 gatctgacgc agcagccttg gagcggggcg ttgccgcgga tttgtcgctc cggccagccc
     4621 atgggcccgc tggggccgat cgctgctgag gctctgggcc tacctgcgga gagccaggtg
     4681 gtggctggca gtaccgacgc cagcgctgct gccctggccg ccgatttgca gccgggcgat
     4741 ggggccactg tgctcggcac caccctggtg ctgaagcagt tcagcgatca gcccttgcag
     4801 gggcctggct tgagctgcca gcgggtggcg ggccgctggc tggtgggcgg agcctccaat
     4861 gcgggcgctg gggtgttgcg ccgcttcttc agtgatgggc agctggcgga gctcagtcgc
     4921 cagatcgatc cccgccgcag cagtggcctg cagctgcgac ccctgcctcg gcgcggggaa
     4981 cgtttcccga tcgacgatcc aacgcttgag ccggtgctcg agccccggcc ggtgagcgat
     5041 gcccgctatc tgcaggggtt gcttgagggg ctggccgcga tcgagcgcga aggctggcag
     5101 cggctggagc agttgggggc gccgccggtg cagcgggtga tcagcctggg tggcggagcc
     5161 cgcaatcccc agtggcgggc gatccgccag cgcctgctgc agcggcccgt gctcaaccgg
     5221 ccccagtgca gcgcagccct tggcatggcc aaactggctc tctccgctgt ggctacacga
     5281 tgaacacccg cctgcgcgat tggttggcca tggccctgtt tgtggtgctg gccggctacg
     5341 tgagctttgc cggaattcga ctggccctgc tgctttggca gcgcttcggt gtggcctgag
     5401 cccccagaat cgctcgagct tcttatgacg cctcccatgg ccgccgatcc cctcaccgct
     5461 gcagttagcg atcgcatttg caagcacatg aacgacgatc acgccgaggc ggtgctcgcg
     5521 tatgcccgcc attacggcgg tgtgcaggct ccccagcagg cacgcatggt ggcagtgcgg
     5581 cctgaagcga tgcagctcga tgtggatggc ctgcggcttg atgtggcctt tgatcacacc
     5641 ctcagcgaca gcgacgatgc ccaccgcacc ctggtggcga tgttgcgggc catgcccaaa
     5701 gcctgaggcg gttcggcccc atcgtgctgc cgcggggaat gctctgctca gtagcggtat
     5761 tgcggcccat gtggtccacc ctttggcgcc agagccttga tctgatcagt gcagcccgct
     5821 gccgcgcctg cggcgacgcc tgtgagatca gcagctccgc ccccctctgc gtccaatgcc
     5881 tcaagcagct ggcgttgccc gagggtggtt tgcagggaga ccagccgctg ctctggtgtg
     5941 ccttggcgcc ctatggcggt ttgctgcggg ctctgctgct tcgtcagagg cctacgccag
     6001 atcctgcttt gatcggagcc ctagccgctc gcctgcacag ctgctgtgcc tcggtggtgc
     6061 aaggagctct gctggtgccg gtgcccagct ggaagcgcgc agggaaccca ttgcccctgc
     6121 tgctggccca ggctctggtg gcggcctcct ctggacaggc ccgcctgggc tgtcagctgc
     6181 tgcggcgcag ccgccccacc cttgggcagc accatctggg ccgccagttg cgggtcagca
     6241 acctccacaa cgccttcctg gcgcagcctt gtagacagag ccaggatcgc cccctttggt
     6301 tggtggacga cattctcacc actggctcaa cagcctgcgc tgctgcagag gcgctgcaga
     6361 gtgccggcca tgcggtgcag gggatgatcg ccctggcccg caccccggct gcctccccgc
     6421 agtgatctaa gatccgcaag tcgcttaggc gacgggccgg gatagctcag ttggtagagc
     6481 aggcgattga aaatcgccgt gtccccagtt caaatctggg tcctggcatt tcaagagcgc
     6541 tcgttcgcgc ttgtttttat gcccattccg attccggata agccgggcca actgttcaat
     6601 aatcccgaca gtttcgccat ggtgtttgac gctgcctgga agcagttgat tcgccggcca
     6661 agcgccgaat ccctcagcat cgccgagaag aagcagctgg ccatggccgc ctgcgccgat
     6721 catcccttca tgctcagcga tcccgcgatg gccgatcagg tggctgactt tcggattcgc
     6781 ttgctagacc tctgagcact tccccatagg atccggccca ctccctgctt tcagcgatgt
     6841 ccagctccct cgctcgtctg ctgcgccagc tcagcgctgg gttcagcaat cagcagcagg
     6901 ctttcgagaa tccgcccctt tacgcccaca tcctggtgaa agtgaggccg ctgcctcagc
     6961 tggcgccggg atctctgttg ctggatcagt cgtatgcgat caaccccgca gcgccttacc
     7021 ggctgcgggt tcttcgggct gagcagcaag gggcggagct gcgcatcacc aatcaggcca
     7081 tcgccgatga gcagcgcttc tggggtgcgg tggatgattc cgccaaacga gccttgatca
     7141 ccgctgccga cctcaaacca ctggagggtt gtgcctatgt ggtgcgggaa acggccgatg
     7201 gcttcatcgg tgaggtggag cctggctgcc gctgcatggt ggagcgcaag ggcgccctct
     7261 cctatctggt gagcagcttt gagctcagcg gccgcggcat gtgcaccatc gaccgcggcc
     7321 atgatccggc cacccacgag cagctctggg gatcgctggc gggtccgttt gaattcgagc
     7381 gcaccgatga ttacagccat gagttgccgg agcaatggtt ggctctgtga ctcgttctgc
     7441 gaggtaaagc tgtgttgagg cttcgggggg tgtgagggtt tagcggcgcg ccatcgatag
     7501 gttcgcccct gttttttcgg cggtgtggag gctccccagc aggcacgcat ggtggcagtg
     7561 cggcctgaag cgatgcagct cgatgtggat ggccagcggc ttgatgtggc ctttgatcac
     7621 accctcagcg acagcgacga tgcccatcgc accctggtgg cgatgttgcg ggccatgccc
     7681 aaagcctgag gcggttcggc tccatcgtgc tgccgtgggg aatgctctgc tcagcagcgg
     7741 tattgcggcc tatgtggtcc accctttggc gccagagcct tgatctgatc agtgcagccc
     7801 gctgccgcgc ctgcggcgac gcctgtgaga tcagcagctc cgcccccctc tgcgtccaat
     7861 gccttaaaca gctggcgttg cccgaggggg ggttgcaggg cgatcagccg ctgctctggt
     7921 gtgcattggc gccctatagc ggtgtgctgc gggctctgct gctacgtcag cggcctacgc
     7981 cggatcctgc tttgatcgga gccctggccg ctcgcctgca cagctgctgt gcctcggcgg
     8041 tgcagggggc tctgctggtg ccggtgccca gctggaagcg cgcagggaac ccattgcctc
     8101 tgctgctggc ccaggctctg gtggcggcct cctctggaca ggcccgcctg ggctgccagc
     8161 tgctgcggcg cagccgaccc acccttgggc agcaccatct gggccgccag ttgcgggtca
     8221 gcaacctcca caacgccttc ctggcgcagc cctgtagaga gagccaggat cgagcacttt
     8281 ggttggtgga cgacattctc accactggct caacagcctg cgctgctgca gaggcgctgc
     8341 agagggccgg ccatgcggtg caggggatgc tcgccctggc ccgcaccccg gctgcctccc
     8401 cgctgtgatc taagatccgc aagtcgctga ggcgacgggc cgggatagct cagttggtag
     8461 agcaggcgat tgaaaatcgc cgtgtcccca gttcaaatct gggtcctggc atttcaagag
     8521 cgcttgttcg cgcttgtttt tatgcccatt ccgattccgg ataaaccggg ccaactgttt
     8581 aataatcccg acagtttcgc catggtgttt gacgctgcct ggaagcagtt gattcgccgg
     8641 ccaagcgccg aatccctcag catcgccgag aagaagcagc aggccatggc cgcctgcgcc
     8701 gatcatccgt tcatgctcag cgatcccgcg atggctgagc aggtggctga ctttcggatt
     8761 cgcttgctga acctctgagc acttccccat aggatccggc ccactccctg cactcagcga
     8821 tgtccagctc cctcgctcgt ctgctgcgcc agctcagcgc tgggttcagc aatcagcagc
     8881 aggctttcga gaatccgccc ctttacgccc acatcctggt gaaagtgagg cctctgccgc
     8941 agctggagcc gggctcgctg ctgttggatc agtcgtatgc gattaacccg gcggctcctt
     9001 accggctgcg ggtgctgcgc gctgagcagc agggcgccga gctgcgcatc accaatcagg
     9061 ccatcgccga tgagcagcgt ttctggggtg cggtggatga ccctgccaaa cgggccttga
     9121 tcacggctgc cgatctcaag cccctggagg gctgtgccta tgtggtgcgc gaaaccgccg
     9181 acggtttcat cggtgaagtg gagccgggct gccgctgcat ggtggagcgc aaaggggcgc
     9241 tctcctatct ggtgagcagc tttgagctca gcggccgcgg catgcgcacc atcgatcgcg
     9301 gccacgatcc caccacccac gagcagctgt ggggatcgct ggcgggaccg tttgaattcg
     9361 agcgcaccga tgattacagc cacgagcttc ctgagccgtg gttggcgctt taaatcgctc
     9421 agccaggtaa agctgtgttg aggctcaagg tggcgtgagg gtttgaaggc gcgccatcga
     9481 taggttcgcc gctggtttac ctctcttgcc atggccctgc cgttgctggc caccaagccg
     9541 atcacccaga acacccgggt gaacaacttc gcgatcggca ccgatgaagc gccgcgcatc
     9601 ctcgtggatg tggatgagca gatcgagcgc gcctatcgcc agatcttttt tcacgccttc
     9661 aaggtggatc gcgagccgat gctcgagatg caattccgca acggcgacat caccgcccgc
     9721 gactttgtgc gcggtctgtt gctctcgcgc aagttccgcg agggtttcta tcgctgcaat
     9781 agcaactacc gggtggtgga gcagatcgtg ggccgggtgc tcggccgcga tgtgaacggc
     9841 gaccaggagc gcatcgcttg gtcgatcgtg atcgccaaca agggattgga gggtttcgtt
     9901 gatgccctgc tcagctccca ggaaatcatg gaggccttcg gtttggaaac cgtgccctac
     9961 cagcgatccc gcgtgctggc cggccatgcg aagccccagc tccccttcaa tcagaaggca
    10021 ccgcgctaca gcgcctactg gcgcgatgtc agcgctcacc gcgctccggc caatcccttc
    10081 gccggcggtg gcgcccagtt cagcggcggt cagatgtcgc ccgcctgggt gggcgggcag
    10141 cctcccaagc tggcgcagac gatctggcta gccttggcgg cgatcggaag cctggaggtg
    10201 ctgcgggtgc tgcttacgtc tgccggcgcc atgctcggta ccggttccgc cggttgagcc
    10261 tcaggcgctc agttcatcca tgaagggctg ttcctcgtcc tccgggaagg ggttcagctc
    10321 aggctcgctg tcgatgaact ggtttgtttc aacgctggct tcagccatgc cggggtgcag
    10381 cggatgcaca gtggcggaat gggcgacagg gttctgctcg tcgagcagtt cttccagcct
    10441 ggcgatgcgc tcttccgtgg cagccagaat ctcggtggat tcaatgctgt tgctctcgct
    10501 cggactatgc gacagggtct gcaattggtt ttccaacccc gtgagccgct cctccagctc
    10561 cagcaggcgc agggtgaggg tttcgctcac caggctgagg gactgcagtt gctcgctgag
    10621 ccgaagctgt aatgctgccg cgggggcggt ttctctggca gacatgcctg tggccgagat
    10681 gggtttggcc ggatggtatc ggccctgcgg gcgatcgcca ggtccgattt ttgtaacgtt
    10741 tctgaaaggg gctggaggat gccaatcagg ccccatagga tccggctcta gcaccaactg
    10801 cgctggtagc cgttcggtgc gtcttttctt taggcacgcc ctcccaagca agccgtccaa
    10861 gcctgcttcc cgtagcccca tgaccctcgc caacgctgcc tacctgggca tcgagcgtta
    10921 cgccaacaac cgcgtcaacg aaaactggat gtccgcctcg tcggacgaca aagcagctct
    10981 gatccgtgct gtgtgtcagc aggttctcgg caaccagtac gtgatggcca gtgagcggct
    11041 cgaaggtcct gagtcgctgt tcaagcgcgg gtacctgagc gtgcgcgagc tcgtgcgcca
    11101 ggtggctaag agcggtctgt atcgcaagcg cttcttcgag agcagcaatc cctaccgctt
    11161 catcgagctc aacttcaagc atctgctggg ccgcgcgccg cagaacaagg cagagatgct
    11221 gcaccacttc accatcctgc aggagcaggg ctacgacgcc gagattgatt cctatctcga
    11281 cagcgccgag tatcaggatc gcttcggcga agagggtgtg ccctatctcc acggctggaa
    11341 ttactccgtg ggtcagcagg gtctgcagtt ctcctacatg ctgcaactgg cccgtggtgc
    11401 cgccgcctcc gttaagggcg acatcctcaa gaaccagtcc cgcctcaatc ccgcggtgca
    11461 tgccgagcag cccatgcccg ttgtggctcc gggctccaag gccgccggtt tccgcaaggt
    11521 cgccagcgat ggcgtcaccc gtcagggtgt gggttccggc gaagagggct gcaccttccg
    11581 cgtggagatt accggcttca acaacttccg cctgcacaag cgcagcaatc gtgtgcgctt
    11641 catccccttc aacaagctgc tcgagtacca gcagcagatc caccgcgaag gcggccgggt
    11701 cgccagtgtc actccggtca actgaccgga gccttctttc cccgttaccc ccgtagctct
    11761 gatgaaggtt tctgcaggca atcgcggcac cagcctcagc aatgaccgtc aggtgacatt
    11821 caccgtgact ggcatcgcca acaacgacta ctcccgcacg gcggatgtgg tcataaacgt
    11881 gccttacacc cggatgaacg aaaccatgcg catggtgcag cgcatgggtg gcaagatcac
    11941 cggcgttcac gtcagcggtg gcatcgacac caatgccccc aaggctgcgg ctccggccaa
    12001 ggctggcaag aagaagtaag cgggccaagg ccccgatcgt gccctcgccc ccctcttgca
    12061 gggggctttt tcatggctgc gcgctgggca ggagggatcg gggacaggcg gggaagggtg
    12121 cgtgctatcg ctcgcgctgt tctgtggggc acacaaggct cccaaggcac ccgcttcggg
    12181 ctgtttcgca accagctttc atcctgtaga ggctttacag cgcaggcgat ctgagcctgc
    12241 caatgactgt ttgttaagcg ctgctgatgg gggccatagg tagggccaac aatatgtggg
    12301 ccaagcggtg aggcggactt cggcctgctc gctcgatttg gtgccgtgat cccctggtag
    12361 ctgccgctgc cggcagggcg cacattcccc tcttcaccct tctctgacca agtcgagaac
    12421 aggagcctcc ccccaatgtt tgacgccttc accaaggtgg tcgcccaggc tgatgcccgt
    12481 ggcgaattca tcaacgccgg tcagctcgac gccctcggcg ccatggtggc cgagagcaac
    12541 aagcgaatgg atgcagtgaa ccgcatcacc tccaacgcgt ctagcatcgt caccaacgct
    12601 gcccgcagtc tcttcgaggc ccaacctgcc ctgacagccc cgggtggcaa cgcctacacc
    12661 agccgccgca tggctgcttg cctgcgcgac atggagatca tcctccgcta cgtcacgtac
    12721 gccgtgttca ccggtgacgc ttccgtgctg gaagaccgct gcctgaacgg cctgcgcgag
    12781 acctacctgg ccctcggcgt gcccggcgct tccgtcgcag aaggcgtccg taagatgaaa
    12841 gaatccgcca tctcgatcgc aaatgatcgc aacggcatta ccgccggcga ctgctctgca
    12901 ctgatgagcg agatcggcac ctacttcgat cgtgccgctg cggcagtagc ctaaatttta
    12961 agcacaaagt aattttttag tcaggtactc ccatgaagac ccctctcacc gaagctgttt
    13021 cagcagctga ttcccaaggt cgctttctga gcaacactga gatcaactcg gcattcggtc
    13081 gatacaaccg tgcaaagagc gccctcgcag cagcaaaggg attaacagcg aatgcggaca
    13141 gtcttgtcaa tggtgctgca caagccgttt acagcaagtt cccttacacc acccagatgc
    13201 agggtgctaa ctacgctgct gatgcccgtg gcaaagcaaa atgcagccgt gatatcggct
    13261 actacctgag aatggttacg tattgcctcg tagctggtgg cactgggccg atggatgagt
    13321 atctgattgc tggcattgat gaaatcaacc gtgcctttga gctgtctcct tcgtggtacg
    13381 tagaagccct caattatatt aaagccaatc atggactttc tggtgagcca gccactgaag
    13441 ccaataacta cctggactat gcaatcaacg ccctagtttg attgcatata acggattttt
    13501 acattctcgg gctccccatg tgggggccct ttcttttgca ggccagggct tgaagctgca
    13561 gtttataaaa caataatgca gctagcaagt gcagctcagg caagaatgca tgccatctgc
    13621 tatagcattt gcgcactact gtctgaggat atagattatt ctattggacc attcgatatc
    13681 attctgataa gcaaagaaac ctccgcattt gtctttacct catcttttca tgaacatgac
    13741 agtccagcag cccgagcaga tcatacactt aataaagcaa gcaggagaag gagcggagat
    13801 tatatacaac tcaggagcta tgcgtcttcg cattgacctc aggagtgacg acatatcact
    13861 ttggagatct catttcttga ctgatcccag tgaagctaat cttctcgttg catgcgagga
    13921 tggcgatggc gagttaaagc agacgcgcct cacctgggtc gtaggttctt ctattcggac
    13981 aacttttgtg tctggaaaga aagaagccaa ggcgcttttg gaagcaatcg gtgtagtagc
    14041 ccagctggcc agcctagctt gcgatcgctg ctatggatta ggcgaatcga ctgtatgggc
    14101 attctacttg gaccgcaaca agacattgtg cgcaactcca ctcggctcat gttcataaca
    14161 acagaagccg aatatagagc gaagattaat cttcttgtca ggcaggctaa tgtatgcgga
    14221 cttggctcaa gagagacgat acccgttgaa gttcgaacga ttatcaggac tgctgattca
    14281 gcaaggcgtc cactgagcct aaacgagata gaatatatct gtgcgatttg caaaggttca
    14341 gagaaagctg ttatcgaatt aatcgagaag tcgcctaaga tgattgctga agcgagcgcg
    14401 tcgctactac acaagcaacc aggattgata gcgcaagggg gaaagctttt tcctgagcac
    14461 agagcagcgg cctgctggag agactgcgag caatttatca gagtagtgac ttatggggtg
    14521 gcgtctaatt gcacggtaat taccgacaag gcaggtatga aatcattatt ggaactctat
    14581 atggtattgg gagttcccgt aaaagcgctt ttgtacgtct tgacagcatt aaagaatctc
    14641 tcagtcaata gacttagaag atcaggctat gagcgtgaaa gtacctgcgc tcaaggtgcg
    14701 tttgatgact tgatatgcgc gctaaaccca aagagtgaat gactactcga gaactaccat
    14761 caggcaatta aggttgtagc atggcattcg gcgaacccga tttgccctct agaatgcaag
    14821 aggtataaga aattcttaag tcaaccagaa agaactcttc ctatgcatcc tgaagcccaa
    14881 ctcaaaatca ctttgttacc agagaatcca cagcagtggc atcccccaga gacctgcgaa
    14941 cctgaaatgg tcaatcaagt gccgcttgat gcccgcggag cccgttggtc acatcgagta
    15001 ctaaccactc tagacctaag agcatctaaa ctatgccgag ccgatctaag gggcactgat
    15061 ctttctggct gccagcttga tggctgtgat ctcaagttag ctcgttatga tatgaatagc
    15121 aagtttcccg aaggatttaa tcaattcaga tctggagcag tcggacccaa ggcttatctg
    15181 aatggggcat tttttaatgg tgccgactta aggagtatgg acttaactga aagtagtttt
    15241 atgggggcct atctcagtgg ctgcgacctt agtggctctg tgctagttgg tgcatgcttg
    15301 gtgggggctg atcttcgctt tgcaaagcta caggggtgca gctgtaaagg agcacgcttt
    15361 acgggtagcc agctgaatca ggccgattta cgcgcggctg atttcagtaa cacatccata
    15421 gagactgcag agagcattca gggggctgat tttagttggg cctccgggat caattctgag
    15481 caactgacaa accttttatc acggccacac accgagcttg attgctggaa cccattcact
    15541 cgtacgacaa ctcgggcctc tctggagtcg cttcggtgct gagggaaagc gacacgaaaa
    15601 ctgcgaagcg ctgaactgcc aactaggagc ctgtcgcgcg tagccccagg cccggctctc
    15661 cacagacgcc cctgaatccg cccggattcc agttgctgca atcgatctgg gcgagagaat
    15721 ggggccatgc ccaagacctt ccgcccctgg cagcctgagc agaccaccct gctgccgcca
    15781 tcaccgagtg actggctctc ggatgaccat caggtgtatt tcctgctgga cctggtggat
    15841 gagctcgatc tctcccagat cctgatccct gctcaggcca aggatccccg cggggagaag
    15901 ggctttgatc cgcggatgat gacgctgctg ctgctctacg cctactgcgt cggcatcgtc
    15961 tcgtcccgca agatcgagcg ggcctgccac gaggatctgg ccttccgagt gctgacgggc
    16021 aaccaacagc cggaccacag ccggatcagt gagttccggc gccgcaatct cgatgcgttg
    16081 aaaggcctgt tcgttcagat cctgcgcctc tgtcagaaag cggggatggt gagcctgggc
    16141 catgtggcac tggatggcac caaggtgcag gccaatgcct ccaaacacaa ggccatgagc
    16201 catgagcgga tgctcagggc cgagaagcag ctggagcagg aaatcaacgc cttgatgcgc
    16261 cgggccgaga tcctggatgc ccaggaagac aagcgctatg gcaaggggaa gctgggcagt
    16321 gatctgccgg atgaactgag gcggcggcag gaccgtctga cgcgcatccg tcaggcccgc
    16381 aaggagatgg aagcggagac cgccgcagcg accgcgcggc agcggcagga ggaggcagag
    16441 gaagccaggg ccagagcagc tgccgcccgg gaatcggatg caccagctgc ggagcaggcc
    16501 gagctgaaca ggaaggctga gacggcagaa gccaaggcca aggctgccag ggagaaggcg
    16561 atcgaggctg cccaggatgc cggtgtggaa ccgccggatc tggagccgcg ctcagctgag
    16621 gcgatgccgc ggagaggcct ggccagaagg gccgatggca ccccgaccag gaagacccag
    16681 cgcaacttca cggatcccga cagccatctc atgcagtccg gcgggtcgta cctgcagggc
    16741 tacaactgcc aagtggcggt agacagcgat caccaggtaa tcgtggcggt gggggtgagc
    16801 aaccagccgc cggatgtcga gcacctcgag ccgatgctgc agcgcatcgc ggccacggcc
    16861 ggtgcacggc cggaggtgat gacgatggat gcgggctact ggagcgagga caacgccaag
    16921 gcctgcagcg atcaggacat cgacgcctac atcgccaccg gccggctgct gcacggtcag
    16981 tcgctgccgc cgaaacgggg gccgttgccc agagatgccg atgccagaac ccgcatggcc
    17041 cgcaagctca gaagcaagca gggagctgcg atctacgccc agcgcaaggc gatcgtggag
    17101 ccggtgaacg gacagatcaa ggaggccagg ggcctgcggc gcttcctgct gcgtggcctg
    17161 gggaaggtcg atggcgaatg gcatctgatc gcggccacgc acaacaacct gctcaagctg
    17221 ttccgatacc ggcgatcaca gcagcagggg ctggtggcgg cgacgggatg aagggccatg
    17281 gccctcgcgg caggtgccag ggctgatcgc tgacctttca tcgccacgcc gagcaggaga
    17341 ggaaggccgc acctgctccg gctgatcggt gacgttcgcc ggctcgggag gcctgctgcg
    17401 gcgctatcgg caacaaactc ctagggcgtc caagggacaa aagggcaccc acatcacttg
    17461 agggtgcagt tagtcagaaa aagttgagtt ttataaagta accagcaagc ttgtccgatg
    17521 agtcttggac aatgatatcg cttcgcccac gcacccatgc cattcggccc cgcctcgatt
    17581 ctcggtgttg aacgcttcgc tcaagactgc gaggcacccc tggagttggc gcctggtgat
    17641 gatgacgcca ccaaggaagc tctgatccgt gctgtataca agcaggtcct cggaaatgct
    17701 tatgtcatgg acagcgagcg tcagctggtt gccgaatcac aattcaaatt aggcgagatc
    17761 agcgtgcgtg aattcgtgcg caccattgca aaaagtgaac tctatcgcac acgttttttt
    17821 gatgcgtgcg ctcgataccg ctatatagaa ctggcgtttc gccatttgct tgggcgtgcg
    17881 cccgctagct ttgaggaaat gcgccgccac gcagagcgac ttgatgcaag cggctatgaa
    17941 tcagacatcg acagttttct cgactctgac gaataccaga acacctttgg tgaatggaca
    18001 gtcccgtacc agcggggctg gaggactgaa tcctgcgcct ctctccagga gttcacatgg
    18061 tcgttccagc tactgcgggg aaacagcagc agcagcctga agggaaacct cgctgggatc
    18121 cagagtcggc tgggcggtgc agcctaccaa aaccgcccac tcccggtggt ggcaccgtca
    18181 tcgatcgatt cacagggatg gagttttcgt ccatcaccaa acctcggcga tgccgctact
    18241 cgcagtggcg ttggcgcagg gcaagaagga aaggtctatc gggttgaagt cacagcatat
    18301 cgtgcaaata atgtgcggcg tgtctcccga tacacgaagt ccaatcgtgt ctattttgtt
    18361 ccctacaaca agctatcaga gcagtatcag cgcattcatc gtgagggagg gaaaatagct
    18421 agtattaccc ctgcttgaca agttccgagt gcgggcagag atcggctctc ttttgcatga
    18481 atgtccatag acttctgtgc atccacgtca gcactatgac agctctaaag tctgttaaat
    18541 gccaggacga ccacaccaag tccctcattc ctccctagcc atgtcaatga atcaatctcc
    18601 ggcacttgga tttggtgcca ttcaattact agactcacct gccagctttt cgcgaaggct
    18661 gaaccatcag gctacagatg cagcaactag caatgatcga tacagaaacc agcaagacct
    18721 gaacggactt ggggcgttca cagccagcga taacgcctcc tatcagctag cggtgattgc
    18781 tgcctatcgc caagtattcg gcaatgttca gccgatggag agtgagcgtc tgctgagtgc
    18841 cgaatcacaa ctccgtaatg gagatatcag cgttcgtgaa ttcgtgcgca gccttgcgct
    18901 atcaagtttt tatcgctctc gctattttga tgcggtgtct ccgcatcgtg ctgttgaact
    18961 caacttcaag catctacttg gtcgcccgcc gcaggacgaa gccgagatca gtgcccatgt
    19021 agcaacggtt gccacctctg gttttgaagg tgagattaac agctaccttg attccgatga
    19081 gtatttgcag acatttggtg aagacactgt tccttatccc accagctgga attctccact
    19141 gggtcagcca cagtctgcct tcaaccggat ggcggctctt gagcagaact tcgcaggaag
    19201 tgataccgct gtggggaata agagtcagct attgggtaac cttgcaagag gctacagcct
    19261 ctcgatcaag gtcccggctc aagtctacag atctggaaac tcaggcagcg tgaatcgatc
    19321 attggcggga ggtacccgtg ggatgtttga gcccgtcagg cgtatcaatg ccgatggggg
    19381 tgactccgca ccgatgcgcg gcgatcttta cgtcggcttc ggtcttggcc aacgagatca
    19441 ggaggtgttt gagcgcagcg gtggtgagtc cgctgatcaa attgccgggc tgatacgtgc
    19501 agcctatcgc caggtgatgg gcaaccccca tctgatggaa agcgagcgga gcctcacagc
    19561 agagagccag ttcgcggagg gtcggctcaa cacgcgtgag tttgtacgtg cagttgctct
    19621 ttctcctgat taccggcgcc gcttctttga gagcaacgcg ccctatcgct ttgtggagct
    19681 caacttcaaa catcttctgg gtcgagctcc actcactcaa gcagaggtaa gcgagcacat
    19741 ccaacgactc gccaacgaag gctacgaagc cgaaatcaac agctatattg atagcgatga
    19801 ataccagaat ctgtttggcg agaacaccat cccgtttgct cgtatcagct cagaacaagg
    19861 tcgctcccaa ctagcattca accgtcatct tttgctggca gggggctatg catcgagcga
    19921 cacagtccaa tctgcatcga atctggtgat gtcggtggcc accaatacgg tgcccagcaa
    19981 ttggtcaaac acgtcgcaaa ggatcaaccg catcggtgcc aacgctggca ccaccgagcc
    20041 aacaggcaag cgctatcgga ttgtcgttca ggcccagcct gcgggaggcc ggcagcgcac
    20101 gccgaatgcg acctatctcg tctcagggaa agacatgacc agccagctcg gttatgtcca
    20161 tcgccgaggt ggtcggatcc tctcgatcac tgaagtgctc tgattgctac aaggcgatca
    20221 agactacgtt ctcgccaact caaaaacatt caatctgtct cctcccatgc ctgaagctac
    20281 aatcgctata gctgatgcca gtctctgtca agagtcggca caagccatta tccgtgcggc
    20341 ctaccgccag gtattcggca atgcccatct gatggaggaa gatcgtaacg ccactgcaga
    20401 aagcctttac atcaacggcg atctcaacgt ccaggggctg gtgaccgccc ttgccctatc
    20461 agacagctac cgccgtcttt tcctggacaa gaatggaccc tatcgcttcg tggagctcaa
    20521 cttcaagcac ctcctaggtc gcgcaccccg caatcaagct gaggttagcg agcatgtgca
    20581 gcgacttgca aacgaaggtt atgaagctga aatcaacagc tacaccttca gcgtggaata
    20641 catcgacgcc tttgggctcg atgatgtacc ccacatgcgc ggcagccaaa gccaaatcgg
    20701 tgaaagcaac gccacttacg tccgttcgaa ggcccttggc aacggcttcg ccggatttga
    20761 cggaagccat cagtccgtgc ttctgagcag cattggcacc ggcactgcac tctttgctgg
    20821 cagcaaggtc ccaggacctg gaaatcgaga cagcaagcgt tacgccatca cctggaccac
    20881 tgcgaaccca gtgggcatgc gtcgccgttc cgtgcagaca tcgatcgctc cctacagttc
    20941 cctgacgaca gcgattcaag gcatccagaa acgaggcgga cgcatccttt ctgttgcaaa
    21001 cacttaacga ccacgggcct ggagtcaatc caggccccct ttcccagtag cgtcagtaaa
    21061 cggctggtta gttgggaatg attgttttcc caaagttcaa tcgccatcga attctgctca
    21121 ggacaagtca aatgcctcta tccccgcgcc aatacaatca gaaaaagggc ccatgtgaaa
    21181 agcctgcagg ccattcaggg agcggcattt ccatggctac ggccctaatg gtggagtcca
    21241 ttgtttacat ggtacacaac tctcaaactc tgcagaaagg cgaacgttga atctgacgct
    21301 tcgaaatcga ggtaaggaat gaatctcgaa acatttgtat tgcagagcga aggaaattgg
    21361 cgctgtatga gaagtggcca ttcgcttgca tttcgacaat ttgaggaagt actgagccat
    21421 attacgatca agcagctttc acttgatgat cccaaggtaa ctgatctaat ggcaatcgct
    21481 gacgagccaa aggtcaagcc ttgttcaccc ttttatatgg agtggagtgc ggagagtgac
    21541 tgggagcctg atgatccatc gctcgtcagt cagggatcat gtgtgttggt gccatttcct
    21601 ataaatgcag aagaaggact tttgcttcgc agtgtagggt atgctgaacc tgagcaagct
    21661 atcggtaaat attgctttct ttccgatggc acgtttacac tcacaacgcg ctacgggcaa
    21721 tccatcgcag aggagagaat ctggttcgta tcagaacatg tgcgctgtcg ttcttcggtg
    21781 ctgagaacct cggaaggctc tggtgttcta cagacttcat tttcgtcaga agtccggcgc
    21841 cttagtcttt aagataggag gtgttctagt catggactcc tctctactct tcgccaaaac
    21901 tctttgcggc cattatagca accttgatca ggcccagcaa gatccttcaa aattcgcgcg
    21961 cattaatatc ttcttcatgc ccctcccctg ggaggtgctc cgtgcaccgg gcatttattc
    22021 tgaacagagc ttcgaccatg atccgtggcg cccataccga caaggagttc atcgcctaag
    22081 ccgatgtgat gatattcaca ttgttgagaa ttttgggctt gagcagccgg aacggaccgc
    22141 cggagctggg ctgcatcctg aacttctcca aacgattgat gccaatgccc tcatcgagag
    22201 atgcggctgc gccatgcatt ttcgatgtgt tgagcctgga tcctaccttg gtgaacttga
    22261 gccgggtcaa aagtgtttga ttccccgcga tgggaaactc acctatctcg tcagcgaagt
    22321 ggagctcaat caggaccgtt ggagcagtcg agatcgtggg tttgacccac tcactgacgc
    22381 cccgatctgg ggttcagagc atgggatgct ccgctttgca aggatttcat ccttttcgga
    22441 ccagttagac gaaagctggg tacaaccata acaagatgat ccgtggagat gcgctctaat
    22501 gcacgcaaat gatgcacata agttgctcaa agcgtggatc cgctctcagc atctgatctg
    22561 cctaggcacg gacttcatct ttgaaaccgt tgatcaatca cacgtggaac gattcgagca
    22621 gtgcatgctg gattgtggtg gacatgtgag ggaagtgcgc gccgtgggaa actggccaat
    22681 gggacctaac cgatcattca aagtgttgag agctgtggca tctataccaa ggcctggcgg
    22741 agaagaactt gtccagtact gggccagccg tggaggtagg agcacacgtt tctcggaaat
    22801 caaccactga tggcccgcaa caattgaagg cgagcctcca cgtagggatg ggtttctttg
    22861 ccattgatta ctttactatc ttcgccagaa tcgatcaatt cttgagccat tgctgccgcg
    22921 tagcggcatt cccaccaggg cgtgcgatcg acatcttccc atcggctgag atgccgctta
    22981 cacagcaggg gatctaatga ggccagagcc aatagggctg cagcttttga tttgacgaat
    23041 tgcggccttt ggttatcaac cgcctcgacg agccactctg taatcatcgc catggcttcc
    23101 atcggccatc gtttatggga accaaaaagt cgaataaaaa agtaatgcgc accataatcg
    23161 ttatgcgcat cctcgagcca gcctcgccgc aacagcggcc agagagcctc agctggccgt
    23221 tgacgcagtg tctgaagtgc cagatagcaa cggctgaagt cagttccaaa aaactcctgg
    23281 atcaggaatg cattgtcagg ctcatcgtca tagcgatgta ccaacaccaa agcacttgga
    23341 tcatcacgca ccaaggcatc aagcgcatct gtcaatacca tgccctcaca ggacgtggca
    23401 ctctccggcc agagagcctt aagagcacgc atccgaaata cgggggaaac cggtgcctgg
    23461 aggacactct ggagaagatt aatagcacca gcattgatca catcctggat agcagactgg
    23521 cgatccatct gatttggcag agtcagatgg tcttcaaggg ccagtagctg atcacgctga
    23581 cctgatagct gggcaatggc acacagagct gccccgcgca caccaggatt ggaatcgttc
    23641 tggaggcttt caatcgctgc caaggcagag cgaaccttca atccagccag gctctggatc
    23701 aaaacccggc gattctgggc aggatcagcc aggcaatcga tcatcacctg atgcaacatt
    23761 gaatccatac agcccaattg ctcaagagcc caggcactat tttcaacgag gtagggatct
    23821 tcactcttga ggcaacaacc gatagccgat attgcttgtt gtgcattcag acgaccaagc
    23881 acctccaccg ccttacgctg ggctaaacgg atgggctgct cttcggaatc aacggcaagg
    23941 agttgcagga gggctttctc ggtggagtct ccaggaaaat taatcaggtg ggaggccgcc
    24001 atgtagtaat cgctggccga ttcaagtgcc tcaagaggct gttctaaaat ccgcagagcc
    24061 tcctgctggg tgaggccaag atggatgttg tcgaaacggc tcacggatgg cgctgcaggg
    24121 cgggccctag attcacacct agtaccattg caggtcaggt tacccaagca ggccgttcgt
    24181 taagaacttt ccatatattg gcggtctgct tgatgttggt ggtgcatcat gggacatcgt
    24241 tgttcctgcc agcatggggc cttttctaac caactcctac gtgatcaaat tgagccttga
    24301 caagggcgca aggctgaatt caccacaaaa gttgtgcgtt ccttacgaac tactcagccg
    24361 cacactggat ctcatcaatc accaaggagc aggggtgcag gatgtttccg tgcagggggc
    24421 cacaagcact caagctcctc tagcccagac cccccctgaa gcggtgtcaa cggagaaaca
    24481 gcctcgggtt gctggaacga ggcagcgtcg gtcgcgcgtc tcctagatca gccttgcatc
    24541 gcgaacacgg catcggcagg acgcccctgc ttcagggcct cccagccgat agcgcgcaaa
    24601 aacgttgggc cgtccatcgt ttccaccaca tccacacccc aggcccccag cgtcagggga
    24661 gaacccgctg agctgggact gtccttgcgc ccgccaaggg ccagcaattg atgcccatca
    24721 gtatggccgc aggcccgccg aaacccccgc catgcctgga tcaagtcaag ggccagatcc
    24781 gcaggtgcca gatccgattc gatgcgaatg agccaatggg gatgatccaa cggctctgcc
    24841 gaaacaatcg cagaagcgtg cgccttcaac cctgctgcaa gtctcaccgc gttgaagggt
    24901 ggtatgcccg gctcttgtac ctggaggtta tgggacagaa cgaagcaggt catgccgatg
    24961 ccgtgtgtta caacgaccct aggcggccgc caatggaact tgataatgct tccacccgct
    25021 agccagcaac cgtgaatgac agccaatgct cgccgatcag cgggcaaccc ctccaactga
    25081 gcgaagagga agccagccaa ctggcggagg agctcaagca ccagctccgg tgcggacagg
    25141 tgcctgatgc caacagcagc agcatcgaaa gaatggtggc gggcctgggc gaccggcgtg
    25201 gtctgatgcg actcaccttc gctgaaagcc tcggtgtcgt tggcgaagca gccgtgccag
    25261 ccctttgcca ggcccttgac ggccacgaca atgtcacggt gcggcgtgct gccgccaaga
    25321 ccctcacgct gatcgaagat ccacaggctt tgccagtcct gctgaacgcc ctcctgcatg
    25381 accctgaccc agtggttcag gggtctgccg tgggtgctat ggctgcactg ggcgcggaag
    25441 ccgttgatgc actcctgggt gtcctgatca accccaaaag cagttcaatg cagctgggct
    25501 tggccagttg ggggcttgct tttgttggcg cgcgggcccc tgaagccttg cgcgaggccg
    25561 caggctccga gcatgcggag atcagagctg ctgcaattgc tgcattgggc gatcaaatcc
    25621 aggctcaggg ggatgaatcc gcaagagatc tcctgatttg tgcgctcagc gatcagcatg
    25681 tcgatgtgcg ggccgaggca accaccttgc tcggcaagct gcatgattct tgttgggcaa
    25741 caccacacct catcccgctc ctcaatgacg aagcgggcca ggtgcgcaag aacgcagctc
    25801 tttcactgat gaagcttcaa gcaagcgacg cgttaccagc cctgcgcgag cacctccagt
    25861 gcgagcacga atcagatgtg acggccgttt tacgagtttc cattagccag ctcgaaagga
    25921 tctgatcttg atcctcatgc caagtcagct accgtattga cgcgccttta gatcctcgat
    25981 cctgattagg gccgtgctca cggtctcccg cacgtaatca tcagttgccg ggtcatcaag
    26041 cagctgctgt aaggctggct caatagcagg atgatcgatc tgtgccagcg cattgaccgc
    26101 tgcaactcct tgagctggat tgttaccgcg actcacctgc agcaagagag gcaccgcttg
    26161 gcgacccacc tgacctaacg ccatgacggc tgcgaccgca accacaggtg agcgatcatc
    26221 aagggcttca cgcaaaaccg ccatggcctg ctcagtaaac gcttgacctg cgtagttgga
    26281 agccaactgg gcataggctt taatgcaact tgccctcacc gtgtcatcgc tactggtgct
    26341 gaagcactca gcaatcggct gcatcgagcg tgcgccgaag gccccaagcc cccgaacaga
    26401 agcacgtcgc agagacacat ccggctgatc caggagcgcg atcaaacgcg ggattgcttc
    26461 gtctggccag tgttcgacca tagccgtgaa ggcgcgcgtt tgaatgtagg ggttgggatg
    26521 ggcaagatct gcaaacagtt gatcgagatc gggggggtgt ggcattgaag tagtcactgt
    26581 tttgaggctg ggaaggggaa cctagaccgc cacgacccgc cgatggaaag cctgaaacaa
    26641 gacatgaaaa agggggcctt tgggccccca gatggcatca tcaaaaatga ggctcaggag
    26701 agcgcattga tggcgtagtc caggtaggac ttgaactcgt tcagagcctg ggggctcatg
    26761 tcacgagggg agcacgcccg gtcgcgagtg aaggtcagcg cttccacgta ggcagccgtt
    26821 ggcagacgca gggtgcgata gacctcgcga gcgcctgcga tgccccactc atccaggggg
    26881 ccggtaccgc caaccacgag gcagtagttg atcagacgca ggtaatgagc gatgtcgcgg
    26941 tagcacttgt ccaccttggt ctgattctcg ccagcctcac cggcctgctt gaggtagggg
    27001 tacttgctga agcatgcgtc gccagcctcc ttggtcacct tgtccagacc ttcggcaagc
    27061 ttttcagcgg cttccaggcg cgcagcggca cgctggatgt tgccttgaac ggcctcgagg
    27121 tcgttctggg aggggaagcg accagcggca tcagcggcgg tcacaacagt ggttgcaaca
    27181 gatttcattg tggatctcag caggagaagt ttggattgtt aaaagatcaa agctgatatc
    27241 ttgtgggctc agccgagcgc gccgatcacg cgatcaaagt aggaggctgc ttcagcaacc
    27301 aaggcggagc aatcaccctt cacggtttcc atcttgcgga aacgggtctc aacaggattg
    27361 gtgccgctgg tgttggtctc gttgatgtga gccgtggaag aggccttcat gatggccaca
    27421 gcgcgaccag ccgattgcag gggcacgccg agtgcgatgt aggtttcctt caggccgttc
    27481 aggcagcggt catccagcac ggaggcatcg ccggccagca gggcatagct gatgtaacgc
    27541 agaacgatct cgccatcacg caggcatgca gccatacggc ggttcggata gcaattgccg
    27601 ccagcctgga tcaggccggt gttttcgcag atcatgccgg tcacggcatc ggacacgatg
    27661 caggaggcat tgctggtgat ggcgttcaca gcgtcgaggc gcttgttgcc ttcagccaca
    27721 tagttacgga gagcggccaa ctcaccgcca ccgatgggcg cggttttggc atcggcgctg
    27781 acgacagcgc gtgaaaaggc gtcgagcatg ggggtcggaa cgagtggaga atgctaggag
    27841 gagcgtcggg tggtcccgat ggggagaaag accagggctt ggcgattccc tctctcttca
    27901 cctgagcact tgcaaaaact acggccatcc cccccagccc tttcccgatc cgatgcatca
    27961 cgcaaacttt cgtcattccc gtcgccgaaa ctctctggcc ctagtgctcg cagtggttct
    28021 gggagatggt gggcagggat gccgctcgcc attgcgaggg aaaaccgact tctttattct
    28081 ttgttccgga ttggcttccg gtgctcgcag gggttggcgt ttgatggaca gctcgccaat
    28141 aagctgaggc acgccagtga gctatcacca tgtccagcgc cagttttgac ccggtcgcgg
    28201 ccgacgccat tgctgagccg tctccgagcc gcgaggagct gcaggaggcc attgagcagc
    28261 tcatgtcgtt ccgagatcgg attgtgagcg acgtcacggg catgggccag aagctgaaaa
    28321 tgccgcagca gcaggtggcc ttcacactgt cccagcatcc cgagcttcag aggatcgagt
    28381 ccgttctggc ccagctccag ctccagatcg ctgagctggc ctaaccctgc tcccattcac
    28441 tgctgcctct gcaaccatgg cgcctgccca atccatgcgt gagttcctgg aggccagtcg
    28501 tggggtctgg ctgacccgtc gagctgtcca tcacctcgac catcaggacg acgaatctgg
    28561 cgattccaac ctcgtgatcg agcctttcag ctgttttgac cctgccgtgc agcagatctg
    28621 ccaggccctc gacattgacc caggtctggc cgctggagga gctcgcttct ggtgggagag
    28681 caatctcaag cccctggccc gaaccgaaga ccaggccgct gtagtcattg acattccgat
    28741 cgaaggcgat ccatcccggg gattcctggt gcgggacaag ggctatgtgg agaaacagcc
    28801 ggtgctcagt gaatacgtct tttcccctga tggtgtgatg acggtgacca ctcgctacga
    28861 cagcaatgtg ggcacggagc gctgctggtt tgtgacagat caggtgcgta tgcgggtgag
    28921 ttcggtgcag tgcctcgatg gtgtgtcaat gaccacctac tgcacagagc tgcgttgccc
    28981 atccgttgag gatcttcaag cggttcgggc cagtgccgag gccctggcca cctgtctcgt
    29041 gcccctgacc cactgaactg ctgaactgct gcgctcgacg atgtttgatc cctttctcca
    29101 ggaactgacc agcagattga aagcgtcggg gggccatccc ctgccaccgc ccgacgggct
    29161 ggccgaatgt cgatctcaga agcaacagag cgtgatccga agttggctgt ggcaggtgcc
    29221 aggatttcgg cgctggcgcg tgaccagatt ggatgcaggt gacagcctgc aagtgctcaa
    29281 ttctgtggct tatccagatt tctccaatga tcagccattg ctgggtatcg atcttctctg
    29341 gtttggtgcc cgcggaaaac tggttgccgt gctcgatttt cagccattgc tccaagatca
    29401 agactaccta gatcgttatt atcaagggct acgcgagcta atcactcatt acccagatct
    29461 acacggtgcc gaggcgatgc gctcctttga tcctcatcag tatttttcac catggctgct
    29521 tttttgccgt gggggagctg agcaggctca gggatcactt cccagtgctt ttacactctt
    29581 tcttgactgc tactggcaac tcagcgctgc agccgaccat cgcacttcac agatcaccgc
    29641 tgagaaggtt caaagcctgc aggaggatta cgacgtgtat agcgctgagc gcgatccagc
    29701 ccacggactc ttcaccagcc actttggcaa ggcctggtct gatcgttttc tgcacgagtt
    29761 cctgttcccc gcaagccgtc agccatgacc tcttcccgct ccaacagtct tgaacccgtc
    29821 aatttctcga actggcgatg gcagcccttt ctggagcatg cggtcaaggt gcttcagcag
    29881 ttcaatccca tcgcttaccc gataccccaa caatttcttg agcaatccgg agccactggg
    29941 tccaaggccc aacccgtagc agtccacacc gccacctggg cgtgtcaaac cgagaaattg
    30001 cgccaggtga gggctgcctg tgtggaagct ggagcagcgg cttccgttct caacctggtg
    30061 atcaacccca gctgccggta cgacctgccg ttcttcggcg ccgatctggt gaccctgccc
    30121 tccggacacc tgctggcgtt ggatttgcaa ccggtcgacc gtggggatcc acttcacaca
    30181 cagcctgtct ggaatcgttt gctgcccatc tttgagcgct ggaaaccact cttgccccat
    30241 ggtgggccaa ttcctgcgga agcagagcca tacttctctc cagcattcct ctgggctcgc
    30301 ctgccactgg gtgaatcttc agatgcacta attagcagca ctctattcga tgcttttgct
    30361 gagtacctca atctctacgt cgatctagtg cgcgcagcac aaccggtagc agaagagcgc
    30421 tcaaggtttc tgcttgatgg ccaacggcgc tacacccact atcgcgcaga gaaggatccc
    30481 gcgcgcggaa tgctcagccg cttccacggt gccgagtgga ccgaagctta tatccacgag
    30541 gtgttatttg atctggatcg tcactaccct gcatagtccg agatcaaagc aggccgagcg
    30601 tatggagggg gccccgtccg ctgatcagct ccagcaggaa agcggaaaaa cccaccatcg
    30661 ccaagcggcc gttccacacc tccgagctgt tgttccagcc ccaggcccac ttgtcctggg
    30721 gatagagctt caccttggtg ggcaggg
//
