# Supplementary material for: Picocyanobacteria containing a novel pigment gene cluster dominate the brackish water Baltic Sea
Source: ISME J. 2014 Mar 13;8(9):1892–903. doi: 10.1038/ismej.2014.35 (PMC4139726; doi:10.1038/ismej.2014.35)
Supplement: Supplementary dataset 2 [file ismej201435x11.zip › GS824_0p8_contig-553.gbk]

LOCUS       553                    61919 bp    DNA              UNK 01-JAN-1980
DEFINITION  Picocyanobacterial phycobilisome operon, metagenomic contig, partial
            sequence.
ACCESSION   553
VERSION     553
KEYWORDS    cyanobacteria; phycobilisome; pigment; horizontal gene transfer;
            Baltic Sea; ecology.
SOURCE      GS824_0p8|contig-553
  ORGANISM  Synechococcus/Cyanobium
            Bacteria; Cyanobacteria; Oscillatoriophycideae; Chroococcales.
REFERENCE   1
  AUTHORS   Larsson, J., Celepli, N., Ininbergs, K., Dupont, C., Yooseph, S.,
            Bergman, B., Ekman, M.
  TITLE     Picocyanobacteria containing a novel pigment gene cluster dominate
            the brackish water Baltic Sea
FEATURES             Location/Qualifiers
     source          1..61919
                     /mol_type="assembled metagenomic DNA"
                     /collection_date="2011-08-17"
                     /filter_size="0p8"
                     /assembly method="Ray-Meta"
                     /location="lat:58.82 lon:17.63"
                     /sample_name="GS824"
                     /organism="Synechococcus/Cyanobium"
     gene            complement(1..476)
                     /translation="AKVGVVLLNLGGPERIQDVGPFLYNLFADPEIIRLPNPALQKPLA
                     WLISSLRAGKSQAAYRSIGGGSPLRRITEQQARELQSTLRQRGIEATSYVAMRYWHPFT
                     ESAVADIKADGIDEVVVLPLYPHFSISTSGSSFRELQRLRQGDPAFSKLPIRC"
                     /gene="hemH"
                     /blast_species="Cyanobium sp. PCC 7001"
                     /locus_tag="GS824_0p8|contig-5533000434_1_476_-"
                     /description="ferrochelatase"
     CDS             complement(1..476)
                     /translation="AKVGVVLLNLGGPERIQDVGPFLYNLFADPEIIRLPNPALQKPLA
                     WLISSLRAGKSQAAYRSIGGGSPLRRITEQQARELQSTLRQRGIEATSYVAMRYWHPFT
                     ESAVADIKADGIDEVVVLPLYPHFSISTSGSSFRELQRLRQGDPAFSKLPIRC"
                     /gene="hemH"
                     /blast_species="Cyanobium sp. PCC 7001"
                     /locus_tag="GS824_0p8|contig-5533000434_1_476_-"
                     /description="ferrochelatase "
     gene            743..1260
                     /translation="FDAFTKVVAQADARGQFIGAGELDALAAMVSDSNKRLDAVNRITS
                     NASTIVSAAARQLFAQQPALIAPGGNAYTSRRMAACLRDXEIILRYVTYSIFTGDASVM
                     EDRCLNGLRETYLALGTPGASVAAGVNLMKEAAISIANDKAGITQGDCTALMSEIGTYF
                     DRAAAAVA"
                     /gene="cpcB"
                     /blast_species="Synechococcus sp. CB0205"
                     /locus_tag="GS824_0p8|contig-5533000434_743_1260_+"
                     /description="R-phycocyanin II beta chain "
     CDS             743..1260
                     /translation="MFDAFTKVVAQADARGQFIGAGELDALAAMVSDSNKRLDAVNRIT
                     SNASTIVSAAARQLFAQQPALIAPGGNAYTSRRMAACLRDMEIILRYVTYSIFTGDASV
                     MEDRCLNGLRETYLALGTPGASVAAGVNLMKEAAISIANDKAGITQGDCTALMSEIGTY
                     FDRAAAAVA"
                     /locus_tag="GS824_0p8|contig-5533000434_743_1260_+"
                     /gene="cpcB"
                     /blast_species="Synechococcus sp. CB0205"
                     /description="R-phycocyanin II beta chain "
     gene            1301..1789
                     /translation="KTPLTEAVAAADSQGRFLGNTEIQGAFGRFNRAKAGLEAAKALTA
                     KADTLVNGAAQAVYSKFPYTTQMQGPAYAATAEGKAKCSRDIGYYLRMVTYCLVAGGTG
                     PMDDYLIAGLDEINRTFELSPSWYVEALNYIKANHGLSGEAATEANNYFDYAINALI"
                     /gene="cpcA"
                     /blast_species="Synechococcus sp. CB0205"
                     /locus_tag="GS824_0p8|contig-5533000434_1300_1788_+"
                     /description="phycocyanin, alpha subunit "
     CDS             1301..1789
                     /translation="KTPLTEAVAAADSQGRFLGNTEIQGAFGRFNRAKAGLEAAKALTA
                     KADTLVNGAAQAVYSKFPYTTQMQGPAYAATAEGKAKCSRDIGYYLRMVTYCLVAGGTG
                     PMDDYLIAGLDEINRTFELSPSWYVEALNYIKANHGLSGEAATEANNYFDYAINALI"
                     /gene="cpcA"
                     /blast_species="Synechococcus sp. CB0205"
                     /locus_tag="GS824_0p8|contig-5533000434_1300_1788_+"
                     /description="phycocyanin, alpha subunit "
     gene            1893..2690
                     /translation="ADPIDEAEALRRLRATDDPSAQYYAAWWLGRHRSSIQXTLPLLLA
                     AMRQRRARALGDGVEENAVARNATRAVGKLGPSASEAIPVLLELLDDPDYGLREAAARS
                     LGELRAKVALPALVARLRSGPNVAGARASNSANLLEPCEALLEAIGDLGSSDDEVIEVL
                     ESFLAHERPVVQSSACRSLLQLTQEPRWGERLKTLLLHPQLQVRRAALMDLGATGWRPA
                     TQAIAATLAENSLKLIALKGLVESAPSDGLDEEIFDVMDGLL"
                     /gene="cpcE"
                     /blast_species="Cyanobium sp. PCC 7001"
                     /locus_tag="GS824_0p8|contig-5533000434_1892_2688_+"
                     /description="phycocyanobilin lyase subunit alpha "
     CDS             1893..2690
                     /translation="ADPIDEAEALRRLRATDDPSAQYYAAWWLGRHRSSIQXTLPLLLA
                     AMRQRRARALGDGVEENAVARNATRAVGKLGPSASEAIPVLLELLDDPDYGLREAAARS
                     LGELRAKVALPALVARLRSGPNVAGARASNSANLLEPCEALLEAIGDLGSSDDEVIEVL
                     ESFLAHERPVVQSSACRSLLQLTQEPRWGERLKTLLLHPQLQVRRAALMDLGATGWRPA
                     TQAIAATLAENSLKLIALKGLVESAPSDGLDEEIFDVMDGLL"
                     /gene="cpcE"
                     /blast_species="Cyanobium sp. PCC 7001"
                     /locus_tag="GS824_0p8|contig-5533000434_1892_2688_+"
                     /description="phycocyanobilin lyase subunit alpha "
     gene            2831..3376
                     /gene="cpcF"
     CDS             2831..3376
                     /gene="cpcF"
     gene            3369..3851
                     /translation="EILGFNNPGAAVAAVDGLIAIGESAVEPILASLGTNNYGARAWSV
                     RALAGIADPLAXEVLERALATDIGPSVRRAAASGLGRLDLRSLPDDQASGLAERCLQAL
                     LEACGDGEWIVRYAVVVGLEGLALHQVERVSGLNFEALRQALVGLASGSDPLTPVVFKG
                     VRPWLCIALITLEVSMAEQRLLFVCLGNICRSPAAEGVFLHLIAQAGLEDRFVVDSAGT
                     GGWHVGHPADRRMRAAAERRGIHLPSRARQIELADFSSFDRILTMDDDNLQAVRALAAE
                     LGSRPGLALVEPMTSHCRRFGDQEVPDPYYGGEQGFEHVLDLLEDACSGLLEP"
                     /gene="phos"
                     /blast_species="Synechococcus sp. WH 8109"
                     /locus_tag="GS824_0p8|contig-5533000434_2829_3837_+"
                     /description="Low molecular weight
                     protein-tyrosine-phosphatase "
     CDS             3369..3851
                     /translation="EILGFNNPGAAVAAVDGLIAIGESAVEPILASLGTNNYGARAWSV
                     RALAGIADPLAXEVLERALATDIGPSVRRAAASGLGRLDLRSLPDDQASGLAERCLQAL
                     LEACGDGEWIVRYAVVVGLEGLALHQVERVSGLNFEALRQALVGLASGSDPLTPVVFKG
                     VRPWLCIALITLEVSMAEQRLLFVCLGNICRSPAAEGVFLHLIAQAGLEDRFVVDSAGT
                     GGWHVGHPADRRMRAAAERRGIHLPSRARQIELADFSSFDRILTMDDDNLQAVRALAAE
                     LGSRPGLALVEPMTSHCRRFGDQEVPDPYYGGEQGFEHVLDLLEDACSGLLEP"
                     /gene="phos"
                     /blast_species="Synechococcus sp. WH 8109"
                     /locus_tag="GS824_0p8|contig-5533000434_2829_3837_+"
                     /description="Low molecular weight
                     protein-tyrosine-phosphatase "
     gene            complement(3845..5399)
                     /translation="QLLRTRAELEAWRQACGDRALCCVPTMGALHGGHASLIRRARQPT
                     PVDCNPLVLTSVFVNPLQFGPNEDFARYPRCLDADLQIAQQAGSDALFAPSVEEVYPEG
                     ECELTRVNRGLRCKRNSAADTEPDISMGGHGVVRLLALIRPQVLLLGEKDWQQLQILKS
                     VVQDLGLPVQVWGCPTLREADGLAMSSRNRYLSSDERQRASALPQALQRAAQRCLGQPE
                     LELAPVQAEVQRALEEAGMVVDYVEALKPQSLQAQPRLGGLTLLAAAAHCGPSRLIDHV
                     FLMSRAPIVAIDGPAGAGKSTVTRAFAERLGLIYLDTGAMYRAVTWLVRDRAVDPSKAE
                     EVAPLLADLDLQLSSTSSGQRVSVNGVDVTDAIRSPEVTAQVSVVAAHGCVREALTQQQ
                     QAMGARGGLVAEGRDIGTAVFPDAELKVFLTATVSERARRRALDLEERGFEVPERADLE
                     AQIAERDHLXSTRAVAPLTQAEDALELITDGLAIDAVIQRLVDLFRERVPHDAWPNPN"
                     /gene="cmk"
                     /blast_species="Cyanobium gracile PCC 6307"
                     /locus_tag="GS824_0p8|contig-5533000434_3845_5399_-"
                     /description="cytidylate kinase/pantoate--beta-alanine
                     ligase "
     CDS             complement(3845..5399)
                     /translation="QLLRTRAELEAWRQACGDRALCCVPTMGALHGGHASLIRRARQPT
                     PVDCNPLVLTSVFVNPLQFGPNEDFARYPRCLDADLQIAQQAGSDALFAPSVEEVYPEG
                     ECELTRVNRGLRCKRNSAADTEPDISMGGHGVVRLLALIRPQVLLLGEKDWQQLQILKS
                     VVQDLGLPVQVWGCPTLREADGLAMSSRNRYLSSDERQRASALPQALQRAAQRCLGQPE
                     LELAPVQAEVQRALEEAGMVVDYVEALKPQSLQAQPRLGGLTLLAAAAHCGPSRLIDHV
                     FLMSRAPIVAIDGPAGAGKSTVTRAFAERLGLIYLDTGAMYRAVTWLVRDRAVDPSKAE
                     EVAPLLADLDLQLSSTSSGQRVSVNGVDVTDAIRSPEVTAQVSVVAAHGCVREALTQQQ
                     QAMGARGGLVAEGRDIGTAVFPDAELKVFLTATVSERARRRALDLEERGFEVPERADLE
                     AQIAERDHLXSTRAVAPLTQAEDALELITDGLAIDAVIQRLVDLFRERVPHDAWPNPN"
                     /gene="cmk"
                     /blast_species="Cyanobium gracile PCC 6307"
                     /locus_tag="GS824_0p8|contig-5533000434_3845_5399_-"
                     /description="cytidylate kinase/pantoate--beta-alanine
                     ligase "
     gene            complement(5417..5917)
                     /translation="RRLSLLGGFALLLSGSSNANPVLATKSPAIPEIPAAKSVALRNVE
                     TPGAESETLKKPAAPALPIAVRSVSTGEASWYGPGFYGNRTANGELFRPGTLTAAHRTL
                     PFGTKVRVTNLWNGRSAIVRINDRGPFHGRRVIDLAHGAASQLGLISSGIAQVKLEVLQ
                     AQ"
                     /gene="lipoprotein"
                     /blast_species="Synechococcus sp. RS9917"
                     /locus_tag="GS824_0p8|contig-5533000434_5417_5917_-"
                     /description="possible rare lipoprotein A "
     CDS             complement(5417..5917)
                     /translation="RRLSLLGGFALLLSGSSNANPVLATKSPAIPEIPAAKSVALRNVE
                     TPGAESETLKKPAAPALPIAVRSVSTGEASWYGPGFYGNRTANGELFRPGTLTAAHRTL
                     PFGTKVRVTNLWNGRSAIVRINDRGPFHGRRVIDLAHGAASQLGLISSGIAQVKLEVLQ
                     AQ"
                     /gene="GS824_0p8|contig-5533000434_5417_5917_-"
                     /blast_species="Synechococcus sp. RS9917"
                     /locus_tag="GS824_0p8|contig-5533000434_5417_5917_-"
                     /description="possible rare lipoprotein A "
     gene            6303..7336
                     /translation="DYRTAGVDVVAGRAFVERIRSSVESTRRPEVVGGLGGFGGLCRIP
                     EGIKKPLLVSGTDGVGTKLELAQAHGRHHGVGIDLVAMCVNDVVTSGAQPLFFLDYIAT
                     GKLTPEAMAEVVEGIADGCRQSGCALLGGETAEMPGFYGPGRYDLAGFCVAVVDEDDLI
                     DGSRVQAGDRIVAVASSGVHSNGFSLVRRILEAHGVTASTPLEGAGLPVLDALLEPTVL
                     YXSTCERLLQDGLALHGMAHITGGGLPENLPRTLPAGVHGRIDPGSWERPSLFRWLQEK
                     GEVPERDLWNTFNLGVGLALVLPEAQVERAIAVCQEAGHRAWLLGSVEAGEAGAEPLAG
                     LPY"
                     /gene="phosphoribosylaminoimidazole synthetase"
                     /blast_species="Synechococcus sp. WH 5701"
                     /locus_tag="GS824_0p8|contig-5533000434_6303_7336_+"
                     /description="phosphoribosylaminoimidazole synthetase"
     CDS             6303..7336
                     /translation="DYRTAGVDVVAGRAFVERIRSSVESTRRPEVVGGLGGFGGLCRIP
                     EGIKKPLLVSGTDGVGTKLELAQAHGRHHGVGIDLVAMCVNDVVTSGAQPLFFLDYIAT
                     GKLTPEAMAEVVEGIADGCRQSGCALLGGETAEMPGFYGPGRYDLAGFCVAVVDEDDLI
                     DGSRVQAGDRIVAVASSGVHSNGFSLVRRILEAHGVTASTPLEGAGLPVLDALLEPTVL
                     YXSTCERLLQDGLALHGMAHITGGGLPENLPRTLPAGVHGRIDPGSWERPSLFRWLQEK
                     GEVPERDLWNTFNLGVGLALVLPEAQVERAIAVCQEAGHRAWLLGSVEAGEAGAEPLAG
                     LPY"
                     /gene="GS824_0p8|contig-5533000434_6303_7336_+"
                     /blast_species="Synechococcus sp. WH 5701"
                     /locus_tag="GS824_0p8|contig-5533000434_6303_7336_+"
                     /description="phosphoribosylaminoimidazole synthetase "
     gene            7513..8204
                     /translation="SFNAQSSAAFVGNSGRITRRRSSAGPVAPNRPLRREPYSGRSNVR
                     PTFLTLRDHGKVFVADLPRLSDGQLAHVGKEAKEVMESLCRRLEELDQQLSLNPQEQET
                     RIRAATKRDVTDRFILAVEEEQEQRRNNPALKAAAGESLARAFLEIARHRLPVXTFDSL
                     LQEALSACDEGASEPEEVTPPEPVAPEPPRARVVPMVRRIETPQAPEREQMTVVLTPDP
                     SPEMGGD"
                     /gene="hyp"
                     /blast_species="Cyanobium sp. PCC 7001"
                     /locus_tag="GS824_0p8|contig-5533000434_7513_8204_+"
                     /description="conserved hypothetical protein "
     CDS             7513..8204
                     /translation="SFNAQSSAAFVGNSGRITRRRSSAGPVAPNRPLRREPYSGRSNVR
                     PTFLTLRDHGKVFVADLPRLSDGQLAHVGKEAKEVMESLCRRLEELDQQLSLNPQEQET
                     RIRAATKRDVTDRFILAVEEEQEQRRNNPALKAAAGESLARAFLEIARHRLPVXTFDSL
                     LQEALSACDEGASEPEEVTPPEPVAPEPPRARVVPMVRRIETPQAPEREQMTVVLTPDP
                     SPEMGGD"
                     /gene="GS824_0p8|contig-5533000434_7513_8204_+"
                     /blast_species="Cyanobium sp. PCC 7001"
                     /locus_tag="GS824_0p8|contig-5533000434_7513_8204_+"
                     /description="conserved hypothetical protein "
     gene            complement(8209..9176)
                     /translation="TSEADQPGIGVGTWAWGNQFLWGYDPQRDDARLEQTFQRCLALGF
                     RFFDTADSYGTGRLNGRSXMLLGQFAMRATADERQQLCIATKLAPFPWRLGRRGYDRAF
                     AASQRRLQGQMKRVQLHWSTARYAPWQEPALIDGLADLVESGAVPSLGLSNVGPKRLRT
                     IHRTLQERGIPISSLQVQFSLLAPQPLADGGVAATCQELGIELIAYSPLALGLLGRSAG
                     DPRPLPQGTRGNLFRRLESSLAPLRQTMEEIANGRPGGLGAVALNWCRAHGAMPIPGLR
                     SSDQVEQAAAARSWSLSSDERRSLDALAAARMPANPFQSA"
                     /gene="aldo/keto reductase"
                     /blast_species="Cyanobium sp. PCC 7001"
                     /locus_tag="GS824_0p8|contig-5533000434_8209_9176_-"
                     /description="aldo/keto reductase"
     CDS             complement(8209..9176)
                     /translation="TSEADQPGIGVGTWAWGNQFLWGYDPQRDDARLEQTFQRCLALGF
                     RFFDTADSYGTGRLNGRSXMLLGQFAMRATADERQQLCIATKLAPFPWRLGRRGYDRAF
                     AASQRRLQGQMKRVQLHWSTARYAPWQEPALIDGLADLVESGAVPSLGLSNVGPKRLRT
                     IHRTLQERGIPISSLQVQFSLLAPQPLADGGVAATCQELGIELIAYSPLALGLLGRSAG
                     DPRPLPQGTRGNLFRRLESSLAPLRQTMEEIANGRPGGLGAVALNWCRAHGAMPIPGLR
                     SSDQVEQAAAARSWSLSSDERRSLDALAAARMPANPFQSA"
                     /gene="GS824_0p8|contig-5533000434_8209_9176_-"
                     /blast_species="Cyanobium sp. PCC 7001"
                     /locus_tag="GS824_0p8|contig-5533000434_8209_9176_-"
                     /description="aldo/keto reductase "
     gene            9202..9375
                     /translation="LNSLPSPAAQTSDPPPQAEESAPARQEQDPVLCGHCGRTASNGLV
                     CIGMCVADSGY"
                     /gene="hyp"
                     /blast_species="Prochlorococcus marinus str. NATL1A"
                     /locus_tag="GS824_0p8|contig-5533000434_9202_9375_+"
                     /description="hypothetical protein NATL1_20361 "
     CDS             9202..9375
                     /translation="LNSLPSPAAQTSDPPPQAEESAPARQEQDPVLCGHCGRTASNGLV
                     CIGMCVADSGY"
                     /gene="GS824_0p8|contig-5533000434_9202_9375_+"
                     /blast_species="Prochlorococcus marinus str. NATL1A"
                     /locus_tag="GS824_0p8|contig-5533000434_9202_9375_+"
                     /description="hypothetical protein NATL1_20361 "
     gene            9378..9866
                     /translation="ARLLLAALCLGVAAPALAAEEKQQGFGRWQVEPRRCELTLFGQAP
                     RPCSSVRLDQRNPSVLRFSWMAPVPQQDLLQEVSFVGERASSGQPLRCSDGVCKLDGSV
                     LLRVRLLRLAQFNPRGLVVGFPKTFPVAGTCEIDGPQARCDAQTQFGERWSAEADLP"
                     /gene="hyp"
                     /blast_species="Synechococcus sp. WH 5701"
                     /locus_tag="GS824_0p8|contig-5533000434_9378_9866_+"
                     /description="hypothetical protein WH5701_05845 "
     CDS             9378..9866
                     /translation="ARLLLAALCLGVAAPALAAEEKQQGFGRWQVEPRRCELTLFGQAP
                     RPCSSVRLDQRNPSVLRFSWMAPVPQQDLLQEVSFVGERASSGQPLRCSDGVCKLDGSV
                     LLRVRLLRLAQFNPRGLVVGFPKTFPVAGTCEIDGPQARCDAQTQFGERWSAEADLP"
                     /gene="GS824_0p8|contig-5533000434_9378_9866_+"
                     /blast_species="Synechococcus sp. WH 5701"
                     /locus_tag="GS824_0p8|contig-5533000434_9378_9866_+"
                     /description="hypothetical protein WH5701_05845 "
     gene            9998..11247
                     /translation="PGRLLVLSNGHGEDLIALRVIQALKQRRPEIEVAVLPMVGEGAAY
                     RGAEEQGLLRRVGPRRQLPSGGFSNQSLRGLLADLGAGVLGLTLRQWRFVRRWGKAGDP
                     VLAVGDLLPLLLAWSGGGPYGFIGTPKSDYTWAGAPGIAALYHRLKGSEWDPWEWALMA
                     GPRCRLAAMRDRLTARGLRRHGVAAIAPGNPMMDGLDLGTLPLALRDWRRVLLLGGSRM
                     PEAAGNLKRLLESLALVPSGAPLLVLAPTGSRPAPHEWEPLLLDLGYEPIEPPEALAEL
                     GAAAAWACGRRLLLIGPGCFSRWACWAELGLASAGTATEQLVGLGFRRFRCLAPGXQFK
                     RGFAERQSRLLGGAVAVCRSSAVLAERAELLLGDPGFARQLGAIGTQRMGMAGGSVALS
                     RAIEERLLGSADGATG"
                     /gene="hyp"
                     /blast_species="Synechococcus sp. RS9916"
                     /locus_tag="GS824_0p8|contig-5533000434_9998_11247_+"
                     /description="hypothetical protein RS9916_40091 "
     CDS             9998..11247
                     /translation="PGRLLVLSNGHGEDLIALRVIQALKQRRPEIEVAVLPMVGEGAAY
                     RGAEEQGLLRRVGPRRQLPSGGFSNQSLRGLLADLGAGVLGLTLRQWRFVRRWGKAGDP
                     VLAVGDLLPLLLAWSGGGPYGFIGTPKSDYTWAGAPGIAALYHRLKGSEWDPWEWALMA
                     GPRCRLAAMRDRLTARGLRRHGVAAIAPGNPMMDGLDLGTLPLALRDWRRVLLLGGSRM
                     PEAAGNLKRLLESLALVPSGAPLLVLAPTGSRPAPHEWEPLLLDLGYEPIEPPEALAEL
                     GAAAAWACGRRLLLIGPGCFSRWACWAELGLASAGTATEQLVGLGFRRFRCLAPGXQFK
                     RGFAERQSRLLGGAVAVCRSSAVLAERAELLLGDPGFARQLGAIGTQRMGMAGGSVALS
                     RAIEERLLGSADGATG"
                     /gene="GS824_0p8|contig-5533000434_9998_11247_+"
                     /blast_species="Synechococcus sp. RS9916"
                     /locus_tag="GS824_0p8|contig-5533000434_9998_11247_+"
                     /description="hypothetical protein RS9916_40091 "
     gene            complement(11551..12272)
                     /translation="PPVRDDGSQLNHPPLSSAASAVSAPAAGSSPARFAVLDRDLTPEW
                     RALLGASSALAVDTEAMGLIHGRDRLCLVQISDDHDNVCCIRIHRGQTEAPLXKELMEA
                     AGIEKVFHFARFDVAALAEGLDIHVSPIFCTKIGSRLARTYTNRHGLKDLVNELCHVEL
                     DKGAQSSDWGRVEELSESQLAYAANDVRYLLAARARLIEMLVREERLDLAQRCFGCIPV
                     ISDLDRGRFGAIFEHRS"
                     /gene="ribonuclease"
                     /blast_species="Synechococcus sp. RCC307"
                     /locus_tag="GS824_0p8|contig-5533000434_11551_12272_-"
                     /description="ribonuclease "
     CDS             complement(11551..12272)
                     /translation="PPVRDDGSQLNHPPLSSAASAVSAPAAGSSPARFAVLDRDLTPEW
                     RALLGASSALAVDTEAMGLIHGRDRLCLVQISDDHDNVCCIRIHRGQTEAPLXKELMEA
                     AGIEKVFHFARFDVAALAEGLDIHVSPIFCTKIGSRLARTYTNRHGLKDLVNELCHVEL
                     DKGAQSSDWGRVEELSESQLAYAANDVRYLLAARARLIEMLVREERLDLAQRCFGCIPV
                     ISDLDRGRFGAIFEHRS"
                     /gene="GS824_0p8|contig-5533000434_11551_12272_-"
                     /blast_species="Synechococcus sp. RCC307"
                     /locus_tag="GS824_0p8|contig-5533000434_11551_12272_-"
                     /description="ribonuclease "
     gene            12443..13297
                     /translation="AVCWILERLLEADTYPTALMQDLSASHPKLRLSETVLQQALGFLD
                     QDGTIASYAQRCPSRGRPRRMLHLLETRRGDAEQLMPPWRHWLEENGEIFTPAAMPQAL
                     GSTLPLTLLLVVGLVFFLRAASKDRTTVVEIRSSKPPLEVLPALAEWLKGRGWVAEEAN
                     PERRLLKFSGQVEXSGALALLLSVLGGVGAACLGLVLCQLLPSLAWWPLLLTLLGPLAG
                     VVYRRRAARAETVELRLISHDEATGSALQMRAHRDELIALEQEMGPQLGLFGVGDLLHS
                     PI"
                     /gene="hyp"
                     /blast_species="Cyanobium sp. PCC 7001"
                     /locus_tag="GS824_0p8|contig-5533000434_12443_13297_+"
                     /description="conserved hypothetical protein "
     CDS             12443..13297
                     /translation="AVCWILERLLEADTYPTALMQDLSASHPKLRLSETVLQQALGFLD
                     QDGTIASYAQRCPSRGRPRRMLHLLETRRGDAEQLMPPWRHWLEENGEIFTPAAMPQAL
                     GSTLPLTLLLVVGLVFFLRAASKDRTTVVEIRSSKPPLEVLPALAEWLKGRGWVAEEAN
                     PERRLLKFSGQVEXSGALALLLSVLGGVGAACLGLVLCQLLPSLAWWPLLLTLLGPLAG
                     VVYRRRAARAETVELRLISHDEATGSALQMRAHRDELIALEQEMGPQLGLFGVGDLLHS
                     PI"
                     /gene="GS824_0p8|contig-5533000434_12443_13297_+"
                     /blast_species="Cyanobium sp. PCC 7001"
                     /locus_tag="GS824_0p8|contig-5533000434_12443_13297_+"
                     /description="conserved hypothetical protein "
     gene            13312..14016
                     /translation="RFPRRRTLLLASLAAASLALAADAQAPAPAPGAADALTGPRGRLG
                     RDWIGVRQVASTTPILVMAGHADSQAIPGSGTSGYSVDIRGAKPMQQGIRDELYWNLEV
                     ARRVVQLGRQRGLNIRFYDPPARTILDGDDPRTNWSVGKAHAEAGGYAVEIHFDAYGPD
                     GIGSGVIPALHRPLSSLDESLAVAFGGYPLRFRGGLGGPKRGITLLEIGKLEAPLELPC
                     AIPVAAIRPWR"
                     /gene="hyp"
                     /blast_species="Synechococcus sp. WH 5701"
                     /locus_tag="GS824_0p8|contig-5533000434_13312_14016_+"
                     /description="hypothetical protein WH5701_05820 "
     CDS             13312..14016
                     /translation="RFPRRRTLLLASLAAASLALAADAQAPAPAPGAADALTGPRGRLG
                     RDWIGVRQVASTTPILVMAGHADSQAIPGSGTSGYSVDIRGAKPMQQGIRDELYWNLEV
                     ARRVVQLGRQRGLNIRFYDPPARTILDGDDPRTNWSVGKAHAEAGGYAVEIHFDAYGPD
                     GIGSGVIPALHRPLSSLDESLAVAFGGYPLRFRGGLGGPKRGITLLEIGKLEAPLELPC
                     AIPVAAIRPWR"
                     /gene="GS824_0p8|contig-5533000434_13312_14016_+"
                     /blast_species="Synechococcus sp. WH 5701"
                     /locus_tag="GS824_0p8|contig-5533000434_13312_14016_+"
                     /description="hypothetical protein WH5701_05820 "
     gene            complement(14091..15190)
                     /translation="LKGLLSRAKAKLASETSATSGPVALEAPPANSRERARALVMGLQD
                     SICAGLEQFDGGGRFEEESWVRPEGGGAXSRVIKGGRVFEQGGVNFSEVEGTELPPSIL
                     NQRPEAKGHRWYATGTSMVLHPRNPFIPTVHLNYRYFEAGPVWWFGGGADLTPYYPFLE
                     DAKHFHQTLKNACDSVNPAYYQVFKPWCDEYFYLKHRDETRGVGGIFYDYQDPRGVLYK
                     GQAPEGPAAAAGQGVGPIQQSWEQLFNLASACGNAFLPSYLPIAEKRQHTPYGERERQF
                     QLYRRGRYVEFNLVFDRGTIFGLQTNGRTESILMSLPPLVRWEYGYKAEEGSREALLTD
                     LFTKPQNWLGDDSLVGRCQPHGAVS"
                     /gene="coproporphyrinogen III oxidase"
                     /blast_species="Cyanobium sp. PCC 7001"
                     /locus_tag="GS824_0p8|contig-5533000434_14091_15190_-"
                     /description="coproporphyrinogen III oxidase, aerobic"
     CDS             complement(14091..15190)
                     /translation="LKGLLSRAKAKLASETSATSGPVALEAPPANSRERARALVMGLQD
                     SICAGLEQFDGGGRFEEESWVRPEGGGAXSRVIKGGRVFEQGGVNFSEVEGTELPPSIL
                     NQRPEAKGHRWYATGTSMVLHPRNPFIPTVHLNYRYFEAGPVWWFGGGADLTPYYPFLE
                     DAKHFHQTLKNACDSVNPAYYQVFKPWCDEYFYLKHRDETRGVGGIFYDYQDPRGVLYK
                     GQAPEGPAAAAGQGVGPIQQSWEQLFNLASACGNAFLPSYLPIAEKRQHTPYGERERQF
                     QLYRRGRYVEFNLVFDRGTIFGLQTNGRTESILMSLPPLVRWEYGYKAEEGSREALLTD
                     LFTKPQNWLGDDSLVGRCQPHGAVS"
                     /gene="GS824_0p8|contig-5533000434_14091_15190_-"
                     /blast_species="Cyanobium sp. PCC 7001"
                     /locus_tag="GS824_0p8|contig-5533000434_14091_15190_-"
                     /description="coproporphyrinogen III oxidase, aerobic "
     gene            15352..19086
                     /translation="ASADQALKEALAALEPLKDAGTGRSLLDLQWIQEVRVQNNRVVFQ
                     LALPGYASSQRDRIAADARGALLQLGGIDDVQIELTQATPQAPAQGGAPIGAAGHGGGG
                     PERQAIPGVKQVIAVSSGKGGVGKSTVAVNLACALAQSGLKVGLLDADIYGPNAPTMLG
                     VADQTPQVRGSGNDQVLTPIESCGIAMVSMGLLIDAHQPVIXRGPMLNGIIRQFLYQVE
                     WGERDVLVVDLPPGTGDAQLSLAQAVPMVGVIIVTTPQMVSLQDARRGLAMFQQLGVPV
                     LGVVENMTAFIPPDAPEKRYELFGSGGGQCLADESGVPLLAQLPMELAVVQGGDGGRPV
                     TVSAPESATASAFAALAGRXSGGHALMTLSGFWDRRRGGLLFKRDGRRRRWFAGVDKIL
                     WWIPLAMIFVAGFLIASTQRQAGYADWYQHWVTAAVGLVIALLLAKVPVERISRWTWPI
                     YGAMVASLIAVRLIGVSALGAQSWINIAGFNVQPSEFAKIAAILLLAQVLSRHPVERPV
                     DLVRPVATISVPWLLVLIQPXLGTSLVFGAVLLVMMFWSGMPGAWVVLLISPVVTSVLA
                     GVVPWLLVLWIPAMAVVAARSLPWKRLAPMAVVAIQGLFAVGTPWLWNNFLQPHQRDRL
                     TLFLDPNKDPLGGGYHLLQSTVGIGSGGWFGTGLLQGHLTLLRFIPEQHTDFIFSALGE
                     ETGFLGSALVVLGFVAWIWRLLKIAGQARTDVESLVVIGVGAMVMFQVVVNINMTIGLG
                     PITGIPLPWLSYGRSAMLVNFIGLGLCASVARGIKQPAKRXLMGVLGCSFEALRRQLAQ
                     QMPTGRCDEDSVRRQWWAALATLQEDFLLPLGAQPGVWLASPLPALYEPSLLQQFQGWV
                     WRXSELKDLLQSNAPLLPAAAASPSVSGGFQRLALEEADGTDPLLVLITPKLQMAMALV
                     GPAQERQLVVRFDPPTLSAALSLFDERLQQSDPQQGQALRQSIQALGGLHNDEQLAQLF
                     WPRLAERLAAMAPSLTLQPLVHRSSGSDSSSSPSSELALLEALTHEVRTPLATIRTLIR
                     SLLRRGDLTELVRKRLNQIDGECSEQIDRFGLIFLAAELQRQPVLDEPAQALARTDLAQ
                     LLGQLEAGWQQQLERRGLNLELLLTPELPFVLSDPARLETVLGGLMDRFSRGLPAGAVV
                     QLSLQPAGARLKLRLSAAALPTGEGEQDLQERVGPVXELNPGTGSLQLSRQATQRLFHS
                     LGGRLAERSGNDLTVFFPVA"
                     /gene="hyp"
                     /blast_species="Synechococcus sp. WH 5701"
                     /locus_tag="GS824_0p8|contig-5533000434_15352_19086_+"
                     /description="hypothetical protein WH5701_05805 "
     CDS             15352..19086
                     /translation="ASADQALKEALAALEPLKDAGTGRSLLDLQWIQEVRVQNNRVVFQ
                     LALPGYASSQRDRIAADARGALLQLGGIDDVQIELTQATPQAPAQGGAPIGAAGHGGGG
                     PERQAIPGVKQVIAVSSGKGGVGKSTVAVNLACALAQSGLKVGLLDADIYGPNAPTMLG
                     VADQTPQVRGSGNDQVLTPIESCGIAMVSMGLLIDAHQPVIXRGPMLNGIIRQFLYQVE
                     WGERDVLVVDLPPGTGDAQLSLAQAVPMVGVIIVTTPQMVSLQDARRGLAMFQQLGVPV
                     LGVVENMTAFIPPDAPEKRYELFGSGGGQCLADESGVPLLAQLPMELAVVQGGDGGRPV
                     TVSAPESATASAFAALAGRXSGGHALMTLSGFWDRRRGGLLFKRDGRRRRWFAGVDKIL
                     WWIPLAMIFVAGFLIASTQRQAGYADWYQHWVTAAVGLVIALLLAKVPVERISRWTWPI
                     YGAMVASLIAVRLIGVSALGAQSWINIAGFNVQPSEFAKIAAILLLAQVLSRHPVERPV
                     DLVRPVATISVPWLLVLIQPXLGTSLVFGAVLLVMMFWSGMPGAWVVLLISPVVTSVLA
                     GVVPWLLVLWIPAMAVVAARSLPWKRLAPMAVVAIQGLFAVGTPWLWNNFLQPHQRDRL
                     TLFLDPNKDPLGGGYHLLQSTVGIGSGGWFGTGLLQGHLTLLRFIPEQHTDFIFSALGE
                     ETGFLGSALVVLGFVAWIWRLLKIAGQARTDVESLVVIGVGAMVMFQVVVNINMTIGLG
                     PITGIPLPWLSYGRSAMLVNFIGLGLCASVARGIKQPAKRXLMGVLGCSFEALRRQLAQ
                     QMPTGRCDEDSVRRQWWAALATLQEDFLLPLGAQPGVWLASPLPALYEPSLLQQFQGWV
                     WRXSELKDLLQSNAPLLPAAAASPSVSGGFQRLALEEADGTDPLLVLITPKLQMAMALV
                     GPAQERQLVVRFDPPTLSAALSLFDERLQQSDPQQGQALRQSIQALGGLHNDEQLAQLF
                     WPRLAERLAAMAPSLTLQPLVHRSSGSDSSSSPSSELALLEALTHEVRTPLATIRTLIR
                     SLLRRGDLTELVRKRLNQIDGECSEQIDRFGLIFLAAELQRQPVLDEPAQALARTDLAQ
                     LLGQLEAGWQQQLERRGLNLELLLTPELPFVLSDPARLETVLGGLMDRFSRGLPAGAVV
                     QLSLQPAGARLKLRLSAAALPTGEGEQDLQERVGPVXELNPGTGSLQLSRQATQRLFHS
                     LGGRLAERSGNDLTVFFPVA"
                     /gene="GS824_0p8|contig-5533000434_15352_19086_+"
                     /blast_species="Synechococcus sp. WH 5701"
                     /locus_tag="GS824_0p8|contig-5533000434_15352_19086_+"
                     /description="hypothetical protein WH5701_05805 "
     gene            19214..19630
                     /translation="SGQLPKYIGSTGGLLNAAETEEKYAITWTSAKEQVFELPTGGAAH
                     MNEGENLMYFARKEQCLALGTQLRTKFKPRIEDYKIYRIFPGGDTEFLHPKDGVFPEKV
                     NEGRQMVGHNARRIGQNGNPASIKFTGKNTFDS"
                     /gene="psaD"
                     /blast_species="Cyanobium sp. PCC 7001"
                     /locus_tag="GS824_0p8|contig-5533000434_19214_19630_+"
                     /description="photosystem I reaction center subunit II "
     CDS             19214..19630
                     /translation="SGQLPKYIGSTGGLLNAAETEEKYAITWTSAKEQVFELPTGGAAH
                     MNEGENLMYFARKEQCLALGTQLRTKFKPRIEDYKIYRIFPGGDTEFLHPKDGVFPEKV
                     NEGRQMVGHNARRIGQNGNPASIKFTGKNTFDS"
                     /gene="GS824_0p8|contig-5533000434_19214_19630_+"
                     /blast_species="Cyanobium sp. PCC 7001"
                     /locus_tag="GS824_0p8|contig-5533000434_19214_19630_+"
                     /description="photosystem I reaction center subunit II "
     gene            19729..22400
                     /translation="PSPDRATVLAQAKAGSNYIPIWRTWPADLETPLTTWLKVGAGSDH
                     GVLLESVEGGERIGRWSFVVSDPLWTLSVRGXSAEQRWRDGRSSALSGNPFDLLRDTLA
                     AYDAPAVPGLPPLGQLFGFWGYELIRWIEPSVPIHPTDPEGPPDGCWMLADSLLAFDQV
                     KRQLTAVAYVNLHDEPDATAAYDAAVARLDALEQRMHQPLPSGVTPLDWRDADAVDLPT
                     SSNRSRDEFEAAVLTAKEHIAAGDVFQLVISQRLETPVEREPFELYRSLRMVNPSPYMA
                     FFNFGGWYLIGSSPEVMVKAEPMADGSGRVKASLRPIAGTRPRGRSEAEDLALEKDLLA
                     DPKERAEHVMLVDLGRNDLGRVCVPGSVSVSELMVIERYSHVMHIVSEVEGLLDPERDV
                     WDLLMASFXGCTVSGAPKIRAMQLIHALEPDARGPYSGVYGAMDLSGALNTAITIRTMV
                     VLPDGDGRWRVQVQAGAGLVADSVPASEFQETLNKARGMLKALACLXMSSPLLLKGFEV
                     ELYTGRPDGTVVGCSAEVAAALEGFVTEPDCRNLEYITPPAASYATQLALLLEPRRRLR
                     PWLAQRGLTLLPGSTLSTGDSQRFERSDPKNPYHAYIEATYGTRVVTASVHINLGLTDP
                     DQLFAACRLVRCEAALLLALSACSPFVDGQVTGAHSQRWLQFPLTPEQVPLFLNHGHYI
                     DWVEQQLQLGTMQNVRHLWTSVRPNGERRPYDLNRLEIRICDLVADPQFXLSLTAFVEL
                     RIHQLLRDPAACDPLQASDLDPQALAALADANDQAAARSSLDAELRHWRDGAPITARAW
                     IVAELAGLQSLARELGLAELLLPLQQVLSQGNQAMQWLEAHAQGVSVAELIASAAADLE
                     QLETRLGAQSTINEAGTLG"
                     /gene="Anthranilate synthase"
                     /blast_species="Synechococcus sp. WH 5701"
                     /locus_tag="GS824_0p8|contig-5533000434_19729_22400_+"
                     /description="Anthranilate synthase"
     CDS             19729..22400
                     /translation="PSPDRATVLAQAKAGSNYIPIWRTWPADLETPLTTWLKVGAGSDH
                     GVLLESVEGGERIGRWSFVVSDPLWTLSVRGXSAEQRWRDGRSSALSGNPFDLLRDTLA
                     AYDAPAVPGLPPLGQLFGFWGYELIRWIEPSVPIHPTDPEGPPDGCWMLADSLLAFDQV
                     KRQLTAVAYVNLHDEPDATAAYDAAVARLDALEQRMHQPLPSGVTPLDWRDADAVDLPT
                     SSNRSRDEFEAAVLTAKEHIAAGDVFQLVISQRLETPVEREPFELYRSLRMVNPSPYMA
                     FFNFGGWYLIGSSPEVMVKAEPMADGSGRVKASLRPIAGTRPRGRSEAEDLALEKDLLA
                     DPKERAEHVMLVDLGRNDLGRVCVPGSVSVSELMVIERYSHVMHIVSEVEGLLDPERDV
                     WDLLMASFXGCTVSGAPKIRAMQLIHALEPDARGPYSGVYGAMDLSGALNTAITIRTMV
                     VLPDGDGRWRVQVQAGAGLVADSVPASEFQETLNKARGMLKALACLXMSSPLLLKGFEV
                     ELYTGRPDGTVVGCSAEVAAALEGFVTEPDCRNLEYITPPAASYATQLALLLEPRRRLR
                     PWLAQRGLTLLPGSTLSTGDSQRFERSDPKNPYHAYIEATYGTRVVTASVHINLGLTDP
                     DQLFAACRLVRCEAALLLALSACSPFVDGQVTGAHSQRWLQFPLTPEQVPLFLNHGHYI
                     DWVEQQLQLGTMQNVRHLWTSVRPNGERRPYDLNRLEIRICDLVADPQFXLSLTAFVEL
                     RIHQLLRDPAACDPLQASDLDPQALAALADANDQAAARSSLDAELRHWRDGAPITARAW
                     IVAELAGLQSLARELGLAELLLPLQQVLSQGNQAMQWLEAHAQGVSVAELIASAAADLE
                     QLETRLGAQSTINEAGTLG"
                     /gene="GS824_0p8|contig-5533000434_19729_22400_+"
                     /blast_species="Synechococcus sp. WH 5701"
                     /locus_tag="GS824_0p8|contig-5533000434_19729_22400_+"
                     /description="Anthranilate synthase "
     gene            22403..25420
                     /translation="QRTPAETASMGPTLAATEASAPAAEPRVTRLLGDRLELVEDLWQT
                     VLRSECPAPQAERLLRMKALSNRIDGGAPDQASEAATEEIVQLIRDMDLAEAIAAARSF
                     SLYFQLVNILEQHIEEDSYLASLRPHHAEELSDPFVPPLASQSSPATFRELFTRLRGLG
                     VPPAQIEQLLQELDIRLVFTPTXTEIVRHTVRHKQRRVASLIQQLQKSQLLHPEERDNL
                     RQQLEEEIRLWWRTDELHQFKPSVLDEVDYALHYFQQVLFEAMPQLRQRIRTALGANYP
                     DVLPPSDAFCTFGSWVGSDRDGNPSVTPDITWRTASFQRQLMLDRYLAAVEDLRDQLSI
                     SMQWSQVSAPLLESLEMDRLRFPEVYEERAARYRLEPYRLKISYVIERLRLTLARNQQQ
                     AAAGWAAPHEPRPAQPDFGNQGAMPAPPAPELHYGTVDEFRTDLELINESLQGSGLSCE
                     PLDNLIAQVHTFAFCLASLDIRQESTRHSDALDELTRYLQMPTPYGEMDEEQRISWLML
                     XLQTRRPLIPAAVKWSPLTAETFDVLRVVKRLQQEFGSRICRTYVISMSHTVSDLLEVL
                     LLAKEAGLVDPTAQRSDLLVIPLFETVEDLKAAPGVMERLFSEDFYRQLIASSSPNGRP
                     LQELMLGYSDSNKDSGFLSSNWEIHQAQIALQQLARRHDVCLRLFHGRGGSVGRGGGPA
                     YQAILAQPSGTLNGRIKITEQGEVLASKYSLPELALYNLETVTTAVIQNSLVTSHVDDT
                     PDWNELMVRLAARSRSHYRSLVHDNPDLVGFFQQCTPIEEISKLQISSRPARRKSGAKD
                     LSSLRAIPWVFGWTQSRFLLPSWFGVGTALQEELSGDPVXMELFQQLYQRWPFFRMLIS
                     KVEMTLSKVDLDLAHHYVQSLGRPESREAFEEIFAVIAREFVLTRDLVLAITGHERLLD
                     GDPALQLSVELRNRTIIPLGFLQVALLRRLRDQNRQPPMSEEAARDDGRTYSRSELLRG
                     ALLTINGIAAGMRNTG"
                     /gene="PEP carboxylase"
                     /blast_species="Synechococcus sp. WH 5701"
                     /locus_tag="GS824_0p8|contig-5533000434_22403_25420_+"
                     /description="phosphoenolpyruvate carboxylase"
     CDS             22403..25420
                     /translation="QRTPAETASMGPTLAATEASAPAAEPRVTRLLGDRLELVEDLWQT
                     VLRSECPAPQAERLLRMKALSNRIDGGAPDQASEAATEEIVQLIRDMDLAEAIAAARSF
                     SLYFQLVNILEQHIEEDSYLASLRPHHAEELSDPFVPPLASQSSPATFRELFTRLRGLG
                     VPPAQIEQLLQELDIRLVFTPTXTEIVRHTVRHKQRRVASLIQQLQKSQLLHPEERDNL
                     RQQLEEEIRLWWRTDELHQFKPSVLDEVDYALHYFQQVLFEAMPQLRQRIRTALGANYP
                     DVLPPSDAFCTFGSWVGSDRDGNPSVTPDITWRTASFQRQLMLDRYLAAVEDLRDQLSI
                     SMQWSQVSAPLLESLEMDRLRFPEVYEERAARYRLEPYRLKISYVIERLRLTLARNQQQ
                     AAAGWAAPHEPRPAQPDFGNQGAMPAPPAPELHYGTVDEFRTDLELINESLQGSGLSCE
                     PLDNLIAQVHTFAFCLASLDIRQESTRHSDALDELTRYLQMPTPYGEMDEEQRISWLML
                     XLQTRRPLIPAAVKWSPLTAETFDVLRVVKRLQQEFGSRICRTYVISMSHTVSDLLEVL
                     LLAKEAGLVDPTAQRSDLLVIPLFETVEDLKAAPGVMERLFSEDFYRQLIASSSPNGRP
                     LQELMLGYSDSNKDSGFLSSNWEIHQAQIALQQLARRHDVCLRLFHGRGGSVGRGGGPA
                     YQAILAQPSGTLNGRIKITEQGEVLASKYSLPELALYNLETVTTAVIQNSLVTSHVDDT
                     PDWNELMVRLAARSRSHYRSLVHDNPDLVGFFQQCTPIEEISKLQISSRPARRKSGAKD
                     LSSLRAIPWVFGWTQSRFLLPSWFGVGTALQEELSGDPVXMELFQQLYQRWPFFRMLIS
                     KVEMTLSKVDLDLAHHYVQSLGRPESREAFEEIFAVIAREFVLTRDLVLAITGHERLLD
                     GDPALQLSVELRNRTIIPLGFLQVALLRRLRDQNRQPPMSEEAARDDGRTYSRSELLRG
                     ALLTINGIAAGMRNTG"
                     /gene="GS824_0p8|contig-5533000434_22403_25420_+"
                     /blast_species="Synechococcus sp. WH 5701"
                     /locus_tag="GS824_0p8|contig-5533000434_22403_25420_+"
                     /description="phosphoenolpyruvate carboxylase "
     gene            25433..25900
                     /translation="LDSLLIPFRSQPQPPALPLGYSLDGQQSPSGAELNRLLVQCGDPQ
                     RLEERLEQTLSRSAWQFSVRNATGVLVGFVRATSDLALNANLWDLSADPQDPEQAQVLR
                     VIVHAAMARLRRELPGCSISVAAPSVALEALKQNGFVVDPGGIRAMGLRL"
                     /gene="hyp"
                     /blast_species="Synechococcus sp. WH 5701"
                     /locus_tag="GS824_0p8|contig-5533000434_25433_25900_+"
                     /description="hypothetical protein WH5701_05775 "
     CDS             25433..25900
                     /translation="LDSLLIPFRSQPQPPALPLGYSLDGQQSPSGAELNRLLVQCGDPQ
                     RLEERLEQTLSRSAWQFSVRNATGVLVGFVRATSDLALNANLWDLSADPQDPEQAQVLR
                     VIVHAAMARLRRELPGCSISVAAPSVALEALKQNGFVVDPGGIRAMGLRL"
                     /gene="GS824_0p8|contig-5533000434_25433_25900_+"
                     /blast_species="Synechococcus sp. WH 5701"
                     /locus_tag="GS824_0p8|contig-5533000434_25433_25900_+"
                     /description="hypothetical protein WH5701_05775 "
     gene            26088..27239
                     /translation="GRVQAADHRHRLTLLVRRPQRPIRLHRLELRQFRNYGALSLTLEA
                     PRLLVIGRNGEGKSNLLEAVELLGSLRSHRCSSDRDLIQQGERQGLIAADCDGGDRLEL
                     ELRRQGGRQARRNGKVLERQHELIGPLRCVGFSALDLELVRGEPALRRQWLDRVVLQLE
                     PVYAELLSRYGRLLRQRSQLLRRGFPQSQLEGLLDAFDQQMALIGTRLHRRRLRALRRL
                     EPLAQAWQHRLSDGRELLGLRYCPGSQLEGEEAEAPWRDALAEQLLLQRPQELRLGQCS
                     VGPHRDEVAMELGASRPAAMDQRDSSXTLVLALKMAELELVHQLWGEPPLLLLDDVLAE
                     LDPGRQELLLEAVGQGHQCLVSATHLGAFNGGWHQGSQVVTVEAGMVLPGQ"
                     /gene="recF"
                     /blast_species="Cyanobium gracile PCC 6307"
                     /locus_tag="GS824_0p8|contig-5533000434_26062_27239_+"
                     /description="recF protein "
     CDS             26088..27239
                     /translation="GRVQAADHRHRLTLLVRRPQRPIRLHRLELRQFRNYGALSLTLEA
                     PRLLVIGRNGEGKSNLLEAVELLGSLRSHRCSSDRDLIQQGERQGLIAADCDGGDRLEL
                     ELRRQGGRQARRNGKVLERQHELIGPLRCVGFSALDLELVRGEPALRRQWLDRVVLQLE
                     PVYAELLSRYGRLLRQRSQLLRRGFPQSQLEGLLDAFDQQMALIGTRLHRRRLRALRRL
                     EPLAQAWQHRLSDGRELLGLRYCPGSQLEGEEAEAPWRDALAEQLLLQRPQELRLGQCS
                     VGPHRDEVAMELGASRPAAMDQRDSSXTLVLALKMAELELVHQLWGEPPLLLLDDVLAE
                     LDPGRQELLLEAVGQGHQCLVSATHLGAFNGGWHQGSQVVTVEAGMVLPGQ"
                     /gene="recF"
                     /blast_species="Cyanobium gracile PCC 6307"
                     /locus_tag="GS824_0p8|contig-5533000434_26062_27239_+"
                     /description="recF protein "
     gene            27356..27742
                     /translation="VGKHCILELYNCDADKLDDEAFIRNALTTAAKRAGATLLNLITHH
                     FQPQGVTGLALLAESHISIHTWPESGYAAVDVFTCGDHTMPERACIVLSEELNAGNYKL
                     KSFRRETPEAVAAAEREPDLIAA"
                     /gene="S-adenosylmethionine decarboxylase"
                     /blast_species="Cyanobium gracile PCC 6307"
                     /locus_tag="GS824_0p8|contig-5533000434_27356_27742_+"
                     /description="S-adenosylmethionine decarboxylase"
     CDS             27356..27742
                     /translation="VGKHCILELYNCDADKLDDEAFIRNALTTAAKRAGATLLNLITHH
                     FQPQGVTGLALLAESHISIHTWPESGYAAVDVFTCGDHTMPERACIVLSEELNAGNYKL
                     KSFRRETPEAVAAAEREPDLIAA"
                     /gene="GS824_0p8|contig-5533000434_27356_27742_+"
                     /blast_species="Cyanobium gracile PCC 6307"
                     /locus_tag="GS824_0p8|contig-5533000434_27356_27742_+"
                     /description="S-adenosylmethionine decarboxylase "
     gene            complement(28112..28927)
                     /translation="VEALGALRQRIASLPAAIVAYSGGVDSALVAAIAAEQLGDRALAV
                     TGISPALAPHLRSEAQQQASWMGIQQQELPTAELNDPAYSSNPDNRCYACKRELHSVIA
                     ELVGQLDEQWRGASVLDGVNRDDLGDHRPGIEAARERGVSSPLAELQIDKAGVRALSRA
                     LGFPWWDKPAQPCLASRFPYGEGINAERLQRVGAAEAWLRQRGFQELRVRSQGETARIE
                     VPPSALQRLVEEPTRTAVVETLLGLGFSAVSLDLEGLVSGKLNRALKR"
                     /gene="PP family ATPase"
                     /blast_species="Synechococcus sp. RCC307"
                     /locus_tag="GS824_0p8|contig-5533000434_28112_28927_-"
                     /description="PP family ATPase"
     CDS             complement(28112..28927)
                     /translation="VEALGALRQRIASLPAAIVAYSGGVDSALVAAIAAEQLGDRALAV
                     TGISPALAPHLRSEAQQQASWMGIQQQELPTAELNDPAYSSNPDNRCYACKRELHSVIA
                     ELVGQLDEQWRGASVLDGVNRDDLGDHRPGIEAARERGVSSPLAELQIDKAGVRALSRA
                     LGFPWWDKPAQPCLASRFPYGEGINAERLQRVGAAEAWLRQRGFQELRVRSQGETARIE
                     VPPSALQRLVEEPTRTAVVETLLGLGFSAVSLDLEGLVSGKLNRALKR"
                     /gene="GS824_0p8|contig-5533000434_28112_28927_-"
                     /blast_species="Synechococcus sp. RCC307"
                     /locus_tag="GS824_0p8|contig-5533000434_28112_28927_-"
                     /description="PP family ATPase "
     gene            29007..30205
                     /translation="APQATSASTSRSTGRGIGIRTAADGSERSRGQVHVYDGEGKGKSQ
                     AALGVVLRTIGLGICEQKQTRVLLLRFLKGPGRSYDEDAAIEALQQGFPHLIDQVRTGR
                     GEFFGADEVTRVDVQEAQRGWTIAKGAIASELYSVVVLDELNPVLDLGLLDAEEVVRTL
                     SAKPAGMEVIVTGRGAPRSLVQIADLHSEMRAHRRPDTPAFEEQTGEPVLAGLEGVEVY
                     TGEGKGKSTSALGKALQAIGRGISQDKSHRVLILQWLKGGNGYTEDAAIAALRESYPHL
                     VDHLRSGRDAIVWRGQQQPIDYVEAERAWXIARAAISSGLYKTVILDEINPTVDLELIP
                     VEPIVQTLLRKPAETEVILTGRCKHPPAYFDLASVHSEMVCHKHYAERGVDLKRGVDY"
                     /gene="cob(I)yrinic acid a,c-diamide adenosyltransferase"
                     /blast_species="Synechococcus sp. WH 5701"
                     /locus_tag="GS824_0p8|contig-5533000434_29007_30205_+"
                     /description="cob(I)yrinic acid a,c-diamide
                     adenosyltransferase"
     CDS             29007..30205
                     /translation="APQATSASTSRSTGRGIGIRTAADGSERSRGQVHVYDGEGKGKSQ
                     AALGVVLRTIGLGICEQKQTRVLLLRFLKGPGRSYDEDAAIEALQQGFPHLIDQVRTGR
                     GEFFGADEVTRVDVQEAQRGWTIAKGAIASELYSVVVLDELNPVLDLGLLDAEEVVRTL
                     SAKPAGMEVIVTGRGAPRSLVQIADLHSEMRAHRRPDTPAFEEQTGEPVLAGLEGVEVY
                     TGEGKGKSTSALGKALQAIGRGISQDKSHRVLILQWLKGGNGYTEDAAIAALRESYPHL
                     VDHLRSGRDAIVWRGQQQPIDYVEAERAWXIARAAISSGLYKTVILDEINPTVDLELIP
                     VEPIVQTLLRKPAETEVILTGRCKHPPAYFDLASVHSEMVCHKHYAERGVDLKRGVDY"
                     /gene="GS824_0p8|contig-5533000434_29007_30205_+"
                     /blast_species="Synechococcus sp. WH 5701"
                     /locus_tag="GS824_0p8|contig-5533000434_29007_30205_+"
                     /description="cob(I)yrinic acid a,c-diamide
                     adenosyltransferase "
     gene            complement(30256..31427)
                     /translation="LPLDTTGIELSPDEVARFARHLILPEVGMEGQKRLKASSVLCVGT
                     GGLGSPLLLYLAAAGVGRIGIVDFDVVDHSNLQRQVIHGTSWVGKPKIESAKARILEIN
                     PHCQVDLYETALSSENALDIVRPYDIVCDGTDNFPTRYLVNDACVLLGKPNVYGSIFRL
                     KAXATVFNLDAESPNYRDLFPEPPPPGMVPSCAEGGVVGVLPGIIGVIQATEAVKIITG
                     IGTTLSGRLLLFDALGMKFRELKLRPNPERPVIDKLIDYQEFCGVGGTAPGQEEAGSVE
                     SISVSELKTLLDGDTSGMVLIDVRNPPEAEIAVIPGAELIPLDHIENGTAVERIKQLAD
                     GKQLYVHCKLGGRSAKALIALKRHGVEGINVAGGIDAWSQEVDSSVPRY"
                     /gene="molybdopterin biosynthesis protein"
                     /blast_species="Synechococcus sp. RCC307"
                     /locus_tag="GS824_0p8|contig-5533000434_30256_31427_-"
                     /description="molybdopterin biosynthesis protein"
     CDS             complement(30256..31427)
                     /translation="LPLDTTGIELSPDEVARFARHLILPEVGMEGQKRLKASSVLCVGT
                     GGLGSPLLLYLAAAGVGRIGIVDFDVVDHSNLQRQVIHGTSWVGKPKIESAKARILEIN
                     PHCQVDLYETALSSENALDIVRPYDIVCDGTDNFPTRYLVNDACVLLGKPNVYGSIFRL
                     KAXATVFNLDAESPNYRDLFPEPPPPGMVPSCAEGGVVGVLPGIIGVIQATEAVKIITG
                     IGTTLSGRLLLFDALGMKFRELKLRPNPERPVIDKLIDYQEFCGVGGTAPGQEEAGSVE
                     SISVSELKTLLDGDTSGMVLIDVRNPPEAEIAVIPGAELIPLDHIENGTAVERIKQLAD
                     GKQLYVHCKLGGRSAKALIALKRHGVEGINVAGGIDAWSQEVDSSVPRY"
                     /gene="GS824_0p8|contig-5533000434_30256_31427_-"
                     /blast_species="Synechococcus sp. RCC307"
                     /locus_tag="GS824_0p8|contig-5533000434_30256_31427_-"
                     /description="molybdopterin biosynthesis protein "
     gene            complement(31453..31881)
                     /translation="VLERTLNAALPEEGCALLLGKTKGKSLELHRVWPCCNRWEPARER
                     DHRFLLDPREQLLAQRWARERGLQVIGSAHSHPTSAAIPSQTDRELCFGPTLMVIASGL
                     GNERWRAWWLSGDGDACEPRELPLRQGLAAGDQRLGK"
                     /gene="hyp"
                     /blast_species="Cyanobium gracile PCC 6307"
                     /locus_tag="GS824_0p8|contig-5533000434_31453_31881_-"
                     /description="hypothetical protein Cyagr_1675 "
     CDS             complement(31453..31881)
                     /translation="VLERTLNAALPEEGCALLLGKTKGKSLELHRVWPCCNRWEPARER
                     DHRFLLDPREQLLAQRWARERGLQVIGSAHSHPTSAAIPSQTDRELCFGPTLMVIASGL
                     GNERWRAWWLSGDGDACEPRELPLRQGLAAGDQRLGK"
                     /gene="GS824_0p8|contig-5533000434_31453_31881_-"
                     /blast_species="Cyanobium gracile PCC 6307"
                     /locus_tag="GS824_0p8|contig-5533000434_31453_31881_-"
                     /description="hypothetical protein Cyagr_1675 "
     gene            31971..32336
                     /translation="TDDSNDLKESATPAAEEAGANFTERYTEVLSKVNETLDQVDWSQM
                     GRIGKGVGVLVIVIVAQVLIKGVLDTINLLPVVPGLLELLGLVVVGQWSWKNLTTSDKR
                     TAVINKVQGLRKEYLG"
                     /gene="hyp"
                     /blast_species="Synechococcus sp. WH 5701"
                     /locus_tag="GS824_0p8|contig-5533000434_31971_32336_+"
                     /description="hypothetical protein WH5701_05735 "
     CDS             31971..32336
                     /translation="TDDSNDLKESATPAAEEAGANFTERYTEVLSKVNETLDQVDWSQM
                     GRIGKGVGVLVIVIVAQVLIKGVLDTINLLPVVPGLLELLGLVVVGQWSWKNLTTSDKR
                     TAVINKVQGLRKEYLG"
                     /gene="GS824_0p8|contig-5533000434_31971_32336_+"
                     /blast_species="Synechococcus sp. WH 5701"
                     /locus_tag="GS824_0p8|contig-5533000434_31971_32336_+"
                     /description="hypothetical protein WH5701_05735 "
     gene            complement(32346..33281)
                     /translation="LARPSLHRVVAIPQAFSDWIEATSGARLLKRSPVGGGCIHNAWRL
                     TLADGQELFAKTNRAELLPVLEAEAQGLEALARAIEQGQSSLRVPRPCGLGLAGGEAVL
                     LLNWLDLGXAKDPAQAWEALGAGLAQLHRGSLIGHDGRFGWERDNFIGSGPQANRWGET
                     WGAFFAEQRLRPQLSWAADSGHALPGAEALLERVPLWLAKHPVEPALVHGDLWSGNAAL
                     LQGGGGAIFDPAVYRGDREVDLAMAQLFGGFPRSFFRGYEREWPLEAGHQRRVELYNLY
                     HLLNHVNLFGGGYWQQSAASITALLREWQ"
                     /gene="fructosamine-3-kinase"
                     /blast_species="Cyanobium gracile PCC 6307"
                     /locus_tag="GS824_0p8|contig-5533000434_32346_33281_-"
                     /description="fructosamine-3-kinase"
     CDS             complement(32346..33281)
                     /translation="LARPSLHRVVAIPQAFSDWIEATSGARLLKRSPVGGGCIHNAWRL
                     TLADGQELFAKTNRAELLPVLEAEAQGLEALARAIEQGQSSLRVPRPCGLGLAGGEAVL
                     LLNWLDLGXAKDPAQAWEALGAGLAQLHRGSLIGHDGRFGWERDNFIGSGPQANRWGET
                     WGAFFAEQRLRPQLSWAADSGHALPGAEALLERVPLWLAKHPVEPALVHGDLWSGNAAL
                     LQGGGGAIFDPAVYRGDREVDLAMAQLFGGFPRSFFRGYEREWPLEAGHQRRVELYNLY
                     HLLNHVNLFGGGYWQQSAASITALLREWQ"
                     /gene="GS824_0p8|contig-5533000434_32346_33281_-"
                     /blast_species="Cyanobium gracile PCC 6307"
                     /locus_tag="GS824_0p8|contig-5533000434_32346_33281_-"
                     /description="fructosamine-3-kinase "
     gene            33288..34789
                     /translation="GKSCDVAVVGGGIAGLTAAALLAAEGLQVELLEAHSQTGGCAGTF
                     RRGPYVFDVGATQVAGFEPGGIHQRLMAHFGVPLPEATPLNPGCSVQLSATEEPVHLWR
                     DPERWRQERERQFPGSERFWALCALLHSSNWAFAARDPVLPPRTLWDLRQLLGALGAGT
                     LASGLFTTATVADLLVLSGCAGDARLRRFLDLQLRLYSQEPADQTAALYGAXVLAMAQE
                     PLGLWHLHGSMQQLCQALEQVLEARGGSLRLRHRLSQMRPGGSGWQLSGEGPGQKPFAL
                     EAADVVCALPPQTLPALLGESLPAAYGRRIAGFPDPSGALVLYAAVDRDRLPKGLGLHA
                     QLDWHDPGSVFLSFSAEGDGRAPAGQATLIASVFTPAKPWFDLPEPEYQRKKQQAMAGI
                     QAALEAFFGLRLEDYRHAELATPRGFAGWTGRPFGFVGGLGQHPSRFGPFGLASRTPLA
                     GLWLCGDAIYPGEGTAGVSLSALMACRQLLQSKGRSLVLSS"
                     /gene="phytoene dehydrogenase related enzyme"
                     /blast_species="Synechococcus sp. WH 5701"
                     /locus_tag="GS824_0p8|contig-5533000434_33288_34789_+"
                     /description="phytoene dehydrogenase related enzyme"
     CDS             33288..34789
                     /translation="GKSCDVAVVGGGIAGLTAAALLAAEGLQVELLEAHSQTGGCAGTF
                     RRGPYVFDVGATQVAGFEPGGIHQRLMAHFGVPLPEATPLNPGCSVQLSATEEPVHLWR
                     DPERWRQERERQFPGSERFWALCALLHSSNWAFAARDPVLPPRTLWDLRQLLGALGAGT
                     LASGLFTTATVADLLVLSGCAGDARLRRFLDLQLRLYSQEPADQTAALYGAXVLAMAQE
                     PLGLWHLHGSMQQLCQALEQVLEARGGSLRLRHRLSQMRPGGSGWQLSGEGPGQKPFAL
                     EAADVVCALPPQTLPALLGESLPAAYGRRIAGFPDPSGALVLYAAVDRDRLPKGLGLHA
                     QLDWHDPGSVFLSFSAEGDGRAPAGQATLIASVFTPAKPWFDLPEPEYQRKKQQAMAGI
                     QAALEAFFGLRLEDYRHAELATPRGFAGWTGRPFGFVGGLGQHPSRFGPFGLASRTPLA
                     GLWLCGDAIYPGEGTAGVSLSALMACRQLLQSKGRSLVLSS"
                     /gene="GS824_0p8|contig-5533000434_33288_34789_+"
                     /blast_species="Synechococcus sp. WH 5701"
                     /locus_tag="GS824_0p8|contig-5533000434_33288_34789_+"
                     /description="phytoene dehydrogenase related enzyme "
     gene            complement(34796..35639)
                     /translation="TTHWRERPIGIVGLGLIGGSLGLDLQAQGLEVRALVHRRSTAERA
                     QERGLAQRIDTDPAVLQDCGLMILALPLDRLLEPDPSLVAALPADAVITDVGSVKQPIQ
                     ERWASLHRRFVPSHPMAGTAQAGVEAGLAGLFQGRPWVATPTAETDPEALTAVRGLAES
                     IGAHWLECPAAAHDQAVALISHMPVLVSAALLQSADQGGTAAPALVRALASSGFADTSR
                     IGGGNPELGTLMXATNRAAVLSALEQYQRQLQQLQSLVEGEQWEALQQELVHCQALXT"
                     /gene="Prephenate dehydrogenase"
                     /blast_species="Cyanobium sp. PCC 7001"
                     /locus_tag="GS824_0p8|contig-5533000434_34796_35639_-"
                     /description="Prephenate dehydrogenase"
     CDS             complement(34796..35639)
                     /translation="TTHWRERPIGIVGLGLIGGSLGLDLQAQGLEVRALVHRRSTAERA
                     QERGLAQRIDTDPAVLQDCGLMILALPLDRLLEPDPSLVAALPADAVITDVGSVKQPIQ
                     ERWASLHRRFVPSHPMAGTAQAGVEAGLAGLFQGRPWVATPTAETDPEALTAVRGLAES
                     IGAHWLECPAAAHDQAVALISHMPVLVSAALLQSADQGGTAAPALVRALASSGFADTSR
                     IGGGNPELGTLMXATNRAAVLSALEQYQRQLQQLQSLVEGEQWEALQQELVHCQALXT"
                     /gene="GS824_0p8|contig-5533000434_34796_35639_-"
                     /blast_species="Cyanobium sp. PCC 7001"
                     /locus_tag="GS824_0p8|contig-5533000434_34796_35639_-"
                     /description="Prephenate dehydrogenase "
     gene            35681..37115
                     /translation="LEAKAHQQLKALLRLEGETRWPHHLTLSRLVARSLRRSDQTLVRL
                     APGSDPSWLLGLLVPLALNNSPVALVVSPALRQRLXDVELPRLQAVGLNLPCWEGTTAP
                     ESAPLWLLQHDALVAAWRSGQLADRQLVVPEGELLQPLLRQALEVVIETEHWEQLRRSL
                     PAAAPSLLQLHERLSRRLLARPCGPHQRVPITPDDEAPLRQLLGVLSPLPEPWPQWLAV
                     AGEDWTSWASVNPTLLQWTLHRQPLDPCTVMPGLLSGRGLVVVGPWPQPAPSGLGIEPQ
                     VEVSLADPPLLDPLPLFAPQGQALPNAPHYPSHLLDQCRRLVLGQAGLTVVVLDDEGLR
                     LGLTSALAAEFGSRVGHELTAPEANGVLCCSWSWWLEHQQRLPLPCQLIAATLPISSLE
                     DPLTAARVAALRLQGRIXFRELLLPEALGRLQRSIAGLRRNGGRLAVLDGRLRRRGWGR
                     QVLEALEPWVALHRLLPNP"
                     /gene="hyp"
                     /blast_species="Synechococcus sp. WH 5701"
                     /locus_tag="GS824_0p8|contig-5533000434_35681_37115_+"
                     /description="hypothetical protein WH5701_05715 "
     CDS             35681..37115
                     /translation="LEAKAHQQLKALLRLEGETRWPHHLTLSRLVARSLRRSDQTLVRL
                     APGSDPSWLLGLLVPLALNNSPVALVVSPALRQRLXDVELPRLQAVGLNLPCWEGTTAP
                     ESAPLWLLQHDALVAAWRSGQLADRQLVVPEGELLQPLLRQALEVVIETEHWEQLRRSL
                     PAAAPSLLQLHERLSRRLLARPCGPHQRVPITPDDEAPLRQLLGVLSPLPEPWPQWLAV
                     AGEDWTSWASVNPTLLQWTLHRQPLDPCTVMPGLLSGRGLVVVGPWPQPAPSGLGIEPQ
                     VEVSLADPPLLDPLPLFAPQGQALPNAPHYPSHLLDQCRRLVLGQAGLTVVVLDDEGLR
                     LGLTSALAAEFGSRVGHELTAPEANGVLCCSWSWWLEHQQRLPLPCQLIAATLPISSLE
                     DPLTAARVAALRLQGRIXFRELLLPEALGRLQRSIAGLRRNGGRLAVLDGRLRRRGWGR
                     QVLEALEPWVALHRLLPNP"
                     /gene="GS824_0p8|contig-5533000434_35681_37115_+"
                     /blast_species="Synechococcus sp. WH 5701"
                     /locus_tag="GS824_0p8|contig-5533000434_35681_37115_+"
                     /description="hypothetical protein WH5701_05715 "
     gene            37161..37403
                     /translation="GEAKRRSEQGLPPREKKSEKAKDTSPRLAPWLPLTQRQGEKFVSV
                     TTRGAWIGIGALVLFWLTVRFLGPALGWWTLADG"
                     /gene="hyp"
                     /blast_species="Synechococcus sp. WH 5701"
                     /locus_tag="GS824_0p8|contig-5533000434_37161_37403_+"
                     /description="hypothetical protein WH5701_05710 "
     CDS             37161..37403
                     /translation="GEAKRRSEQGLPPREKKSEKAKDTSPRLAPWLPLTQRQGEKFVSV
                     TTRGAWIGIGALVLFWLTVRFLGPALGWWTLADG"
                     /gene="GS824_0p8|contig-5533000434_37161_37403_+"
                     /blast_species="Synechococcus sp. WH 5701"
                     /locus_tag="GS824_0p8|contig-5533000434_37161_37403_+"
                     /description="hypothetical protein WH5701_05710 "
     gene            37483..37824
                     /translation="FARLAEQYRSVVEDLVMSLRALAEGLQRQGIAATCYVCGDGQDGH
                     GASFVASLGDEHMVRFLVSDFGISWVESRNGHELVKLEGAEAIQELERLSANLRALAQP
                     SVAAAPVS"
                     /gene="hyp"
                     /blast_species="Synechococcus sp. WH 5701"
                     /locus_tag="GS824_0p8|contig-5533000434_37483_37824_+"
                     /description="hypothetical protein WH5701_05705 "
     CDS             37483..37824
                     /translation="FARLAEQYRSVVEDLVMSLRALAEGLQRQGIAATCYVCGDGQDGH
                     GASFVASLGDEHMVRFLVSDFGISWVESRNGHELVKLEGAEAIQELERLSANLRALAQP
                     SVAAAPVS"
                     /gene="GS824_0p8|contig-5533000434_37483_37824_+"
                     /blast_species="Synechococcus sp. WH 5701"
                     /locus_tag="GS824_0p8|contig-5533000434_37483_37824_+"
                     /description="hypothetical protein WH5701_05705 "
     gene            complement(37927..39039)
                     /translation="PADDKSTSAKSPERDKALGLVLNXNQRNFGKGSIMRLGDASRMRI
                     ETTPTGALTLDLALGGGYPKGRVVEVYGPESSGKTTLTLHAIAEVQRRGGVAAFVDAEH
                     ALDPVYAAALGVDIENLLVSQPDTGEMALEIVDQLVRSAAVDIVVVDSVAALTPRSEIE
                     GEMGDLAVGSQARLMSQAMRKITGNIGKSGCTVIFLNQLRQKIGVTYGNPETTTGGNAL
                     KFYASVRLDIRRIQTLKRGTEEFGIRAKVKVAKNKVAPPFRIAEFDILFGRGISTVGCL
                     LDLAEEHGVVVRKGAWYSYEGDNIGQGRDNTITWLEQNSTEKEAIEVKVRQKLSETTDS
                     LKPVATAAAKLAAAXKRQPDKDQALPAAS"
                     /gene="recA"
                     /blast_species="Prochlorococcus marinus str. MIT 9313"
                     /locus_tag="GS824_0p8|contig-5533000434_37890_39000_-"
                     /description="recombinase A "
     CDS             complement(37927..39039)
                     /translation="MPADDKSTSAKSPERDKALGLVLNQIERNFGKGSIMRLGDASRMR
                     IETTPTGALTLDLALGGGYPKGRVVEVYGPESSGKTTLTLHAIAEVQRRGGVAAFVDAE
                     HALDPVYAAALGVDIENLLVSQPDTGEMALEIVDQLVRSAAVDIVVVDSVAALTPRSEI
                     EGEMGDLAVGSQARLMSQAMRKITGNIGKSGCTVIFLNQLRQKIGVTYGNPETTTGGNA
                     LKFYASVRLDIRRIQTLKRGTEEFGIRAKVKVAKNKVAPPFRIAEFDILFGRGISTVGC
                     LLDLAEEHGVVVRKGAWYSYEGDNIGQGRDNTITWLEQNSTEKEAIEVKVRQKLSETTD
                     SLKPVATAAAKLAAAGSASADKDQALPAAS"
                     /locus_tag="GS824_0p8|contig-5533000434_37890_39000_-"
                     /gene="recA"
                     /blast_species="Prochlorococcus marinus str. MIT 9313"
                     /description="recombinase A "
     gene            complement(39152..39901)
                     /translation="SLQPLLVFDFDGVLVDGMREYWWSARRAAQFLEPECHLPEGAPEA
                     FSALRPLIHKGWEMVLVALELSRSDLDVGHYVSAYEEHTQTALAHWGFSAEQLQNALED
                     LRSEAIQQDPSGWRALHSPYPDIPERLRALESEGSPWLVLTTKGGNFARELLTGYGLHP
                     QAVYGHEQGSKPEVLLGLREQGRPLWFVEDRRVTLETVRRTPGLEAVRCFLVSWGYLGP
                     RDHEQLPEGIQLLEPQRFAGPLASWP"
                     /gene="hyp"
                     /blast_species="Synechococcus sp. WH 5701"
                     /locus_tag="GS824_0p8|contig-5533000434_39152_39901_-"
                     /description="hypothetical protein WH5701_05695 "
     CDS             complement(39152..39901)
                     /translation="SLQPLLVFDFDGVLVDGMREYWWSARRAAQFLEPECHLPEGAPEA
                     FSALRPLIHKGWEMVLVALELSRSDLDVGHYVSAYEEHTQTALAHWGFSAEQLQNALED
                     LRSEAIQQDPSGWRALHSPYPDIPERLRALESEGSPWLVLTTKGGNFARELLTGYGLHP
                     QAVYGHEQGSKPEVLLGLREQGRPLWFVEDRRVTLETVRRTPGLEAVRCFLVSWGYLGP
                     RDHEQLPEGIQLLEPQRFAGPLASWP"
                     /gene="GS824_0p8|contig-5533000434_39152_39901_-"
                     /blast_species="Synechococcus sp. WH 5701"
                     /locus_tag="GS824_0p8|contig-5533000434_39152_39901_-"
                     /description="hypothetical protein WH5701_05695 "
     gene            complement(40122..41791)
                     /translation="ASAPISPQRITDDLDRLLEVLPEAVRSALGSAEAREQLLEVVLDL
                     GRIPEARYPGRAVPLGANPIERSDLAAVVEQLGTFGGDNRAGIERTLHRISAIRNRSGD
                     VVGLTCRVGRAVFGTVAMVRDLMDSGQSLLLMGRPGVGKTTALREIARVLADELDKRVV
                     VIDTSNEIAGDGDIPHPAIGRARRMQVTRPELQHQVMIEAVENHMPEVIVIDEIGTELE
                     AQAARTIAERGVMLVATAHGNELANLVKNPTLSDLVGGIESVTLGDEEARRRRTQKTVL
                     ERAAEPTFXLAVEMHSRDRWLVHRDVARTVDLLLRGQLPRPQVRQLDDQGRLQLSEPLA
                     PKASPRPSPAAAPVRRIQEPAGVSTQPNLALRPLPDPEASPPTETPSAPLHLFNAGLSE
                     PLIDQAIRSRRLPVQLVEAVEEADVVLAARQQLGQRPELRRRAQDAGLPILVIKADTLP
                     QIQRGLERLLQRREDRPEATNAAARPAGASSRDDALEALEECRLAVEQVVLPQGQPVEL
                     LPRTEAIRRMQAELAARYQLTSAEFGNGSQLRLRLFPR"
                     /gene="ATPase"
                     /blast_species="Synechococcus sp. WH 7803"
                     /locus_tag="GS824_0p8|contig-5533000434_40122_41791_-"
                     /description="ATPase "
     CDS             complement(40122..41791)
                     /translation="ASAPISPQRITDDLDRLLEVLPEAVRSALGSAEAREQLLEVVLDL
                     GRIPEARYPGRAVPLGANPIERSDLAAVVEQLGTFGGDNRAGIERTLHRISAIRNRSGD
                     VVGLTCRVGRAVFGTVAMVRDLMDSGQSLLLMGRPGVGKTTALREIARVLADELDKRVV
                     VIDTSNEIAGDGDIPHPAIGRARRMQVTRPELQHQVMIEAVENHMPEVIVIDEIGTELE
                     AQAARTIAERGVMLVATAHGNELANLVKNPTLSDLVGGIESVTLGDEEARRRRTQKTVL
                     ERAAEPTFXLAVEMHSRDRWLVHRDVARTVDLLLRGQLPRPQVRQLDDQGRLQLSEPLA
                     PKASPRPSPAAAPVRRIQEPAGVSTQPNLALRPLPDPEASPPTETPSAPLHLFNAGLSE
                     PLIDQAIRSRRLPVQLVEAVEEADVVLAARQQLGQRPELRRRAQDAGLPILVIKADTLP
                     QIQRGLERLLQRREDRPEATNAAARPAGASSRDDALEALEECRLAVEQVVLPQGQPVEL
                     LPRTEAIRRMQAELAARYQLTSAEFGNGSQLRLRLFPR"
                     /gene="GS824_0p8|contig-5533000434_40122_41791_-"
                     /blast_species="Synechococcus sp. WH 7803"
                     /locus_tag="GS824_0p8|contig-5533000434_40122_41791_-"
                     /description="ATPase "
     gene            complement(41808..43286)
                     /translation="PLLLTGRGFRQELERAGALALYAPLEGGAETRLLRRMRAAGYRAQ
                     LTSARGLGDPEAFLLQSHGVRPPHLGHQSVGRGAAVGEVQMATPQLGHLFEGDAPVLLW
                     LLEGQVLSTAELESLINLTNXEPRLKIVVEMGGARALRWQPLSSVLTXSRLTPEAALQN
                     GRWVKLICGAGNQDLAAIEDLCALYTAAGIHCIDIAADTGVAEAARRGMDWAVARGAQR
                     PWLMVSLSDGADPHFRKASFDPSRCPSDCPRPCQKVCPALAIGDHGGVQAERCYGCGRC
                     LPACPLGLIDEQQQWLSAEAVPELLRSINPDAVELHTQAGRQSAFEARLSQLKASGVRL
                     QRLAISCGLERGAGSQETTPLSSRELARELWQRFGALRQAGYRPLWQLDGRPMSGDVGV
                     GTARSAVKLLEAIAPWAPPGPLQLAGGTNGKTIELLGPSHRAAGVAFGGMARSLLXTLL
                     QEADERGQPLRDIPELEAIASTSVMALIQPWLER"
                     /gene="putative ldpA protein"
                     /blast_species="Synechococcus sp. RS9917"
                     /locus_tag="GS824_0p8|contig-5533000434_41808_43286_-"
                     /description="putative ldpA protein"
     CDS             complement(41808..43286)
                     /translation="PLLLTGRGFRQELERAGALALYAPLEGGAETRLLRRMRAAGYRAQ
                     LTSARGLGDPEAFLLQSHGVRPPHLGHQSVGRGAAVGEVQMATPQLGHLFEGDAPVLLW
                     LLEGQVLSTAELESLINLTNXEPRLKIVVEMGGARALRWQPLSSVLTXSRLTPEAALQN
                     GRWVKLICGAGNQDLAAIEDLCALYTAAGIHCIDIAADTGVAEAARRGMDWAVARGAQR
                     PWLMVSLSDGADPHFRKASFDPSRCPSDCPRPCQKVCPALAIGDHGGVQAERCYGCGRC
                     LPACPLGLIDEQQQWLSAEAVPELLRSINPDAVELHTQAGRQSAFEARLSQLKASGVRL
                     QRLAISCGLERGAGSQETTPLSSRELARELWQRFGALRQAGYRPLWQLDGRPMSGDVGV
                     GTARSAVKLLEAIAPWAPPGPLQLAGGTNGKTIELLGPSHRAAGVAFGGMARSLLXTLL
                     QEADERGQPLRDIPELEAIASTSVMALIQPWLER"
                     /gene="GS824_0p8|contig-5533000434_41808_43286_-"
                     /blast_species="Synechococcus sp. RS9917"
                     /locus_tag="GS824_0p8|contig-5533000434_41808_43286_-"
                     /description="putative ldpA protein "
     gene            43722..44369
                     /translation="SIGILGKKLGMSQFFDDEGRAIPVTVIEAGPCRITQLKTDSTDGY
                     TAVQLGFGDIREKLVSKPAKGHLAKSGDELLRTXKEYRVDSVDGLELGGDVTVAAFEAG
                     QKVDVSGDTIGRGFAGYQKRHGFSRGPMTHGSKNHREPGSTGAGTTPGRVYPGKRMAGR
                     YGGKQITTRGLTILKVDAERNLLVVKGSVPGKPGALLNILPAKRVGAKAAN"
                     /gene="rplC"
                     /blast_species="Synechococcus sp. CC9605"
                     /locus_tag="GS824_0p8|contig-5533000434_43679_44325_+"
                     /description="50S ribosomal protein L3"
     CDS             43722..44369
                     /translation="MSIGILGKKLGMSQFFDDEGRAIPVTVIEAGPCRITQLKTDSTDG
                     YTAVQLGFGDIREKLVSKPAKGHLAKSGDELLRHLKEYRVDSVDGLELGGDVTVAAFEA
                     GQKVDVSGDTIGRGFAGYQKRHGFSRGPMTHGSKNHREPGSTGAGTTPGRVYPGKRMAG
                     RYGGKQITTRGLTILKVDAERNLLVVKGSVPGKPGALLNILPAKRVGAKAAN"
                     /locus_tag="GS824_0p8|contig-5533000434_43679_44325_+"
                     /gene="GS824_0p8|contig-5533000434_43679_44325_+"
                     /blast_species="Synechococcus sp. CC9605"
                     /description="50S ribosomal protein L3 "
     gene            44381..45016
                     /translation="MANCVVRDWQGKEAGKASLDLKVAKESSANDLVHRAVVRQLAHAR
                     QGTASTLTRAEVAGGGRKPYKQKGTGRARQGSIRTPLRPGGGVVFGPKPRTYNLAMNRK
                     ERRLALRTALMSRAADITVVKGFASGLETPKTKEITAALSRFGIAAGSKVLVVLDAPSE
                     VVRRSVRNLEKVKLIAADQLNVFDLLHANSLVVSEEALAKIQEVYGDD"
                     /locus_tag="GS824_0p8|contig-5533000434_44337_45266_+"
                     /gene="ribosomal protein L4/L1 family"
                     /blast_species="Cyanobium sp. PCC 7001"
                     /description="ribosomal protein L4/L1 family"
     CDS             44381..45016
                     /translation="MANCVVRDWQGKEAGKASLDLKVAKESSANDLVHRAVVRQLAHAR
                     QGTASTLTRAEVAGGGRKPYKQKGTGRARQGSIRTPLRPGGGVVFGPKPRTYNLAMNRK
                     ERRLALRTALMSRAADITVVKGFASGLETPKTKEITAALSRFGIAAGSKVLVVLDAPSE
                     VVRRSVRNLEKVKLIAADQLNVFDLLHANSLVVSEEALAKIQEVYGDD"
                     /locus_tag="GS824_0p8|contig-5533000434_44337_45266_+"
                     /gene="GS824_0p8|contig-5533000434_44337_45266_+"
                     /blast_species="Cyanobium sp. PCC 7001"
                     /description="ribosomal protein L4/L1 family "
     gene            45327..46190
                     /translation="GIRKYRPITPGTRTRVASDFAEVTGRGRERGLVVAKHQRKGRNNR
                     GVITCRHRGGGHKRLYRLVDFRRNKHGVVAKVAAIHYDPHRNARLALLFYADGEKRYIL
                     APAGVTVGSTVVSGPDAPIETGNALPLSAIPLGSSVHCVELYAGRGGQMVRTAGASAQV
                     MAKEGDYVALKLPSTEVRLVRRECYATLGEVGNAEVRNTSLGKAGVAAGWVVAPRSEXS
                     VMNPCDHPHGGGEGRAPIGRSGPVTPWGKPALGLKTRKRNKPSNRFVLRKRRRTSKRSR
                     GGRDXLINLTALLFV"
                     /gene="rplB"
                     /blast_species="Cyanobium sp. PCC 7001"
                     /locus_tag="GS824_0p8|contig-5533000434_45282_46173_+"
                     /description="ribosomal protein L2"
     CDS             45327..46190
                     /translation="MGIRKYRPITPGTRTRVASDFAEVTGRGRERGLVVAKHQRKGRNN
                     RGVITCRHRGGGHKRLYRLVDFRRNKHGVVAKVAAIHYDPHRNARLALLFYADGEKRYI
                     LAPAGVTVGSTVVSGPDAPIETGNALPLSAIPLGSSVHCVELYAGRGGQMVRTAGASAQ
                     VMAKEGDYVALKLPSTEVRLVRRECYATLGEVGNAEVRNTSLGKAGRRRWLGRRPQVRG
                     SVMNPCDHPHGGGEGRAPIGRSGPVTPWGKPALGLKTRKRNKPSNRFVLRKRRRTSKRS
                     RGGRDS"
                     /locus_tag="GS824_0p8|contig-5533000434_45282_46173_+"
                     /gene="GS824_0p8|contig-5533000434_45282_46173_+"
                     /blast_species="Cyanobium sp. PCC 7001"
                     /description="ribosomal protein L2 "
     gene            46506..46859
                     /translation="GRSLKKGPFIADSLLRKVEKQNAADDKSVIKTWSRASTILPMMIG
                     HTIAVHNGKAHVPVYVTEQMVGHKLGEFAPTRNFRGHIKDKKEAAEDMANTSSTTAQAH
                     GRYIRGSVSKVRRVLDQIRGRSYRDALIMLEFMPYRSTGPITKVLRSAVANAEHNLGLD
                     PASLVISVATADMGPVMKRYRPRAQGRAYAIQKKTCHISIAVAPAA"
                     /gene="ribosomal protein L22"
                     /blast_species="Cyanobium sp. PCC 7001"
                     /locus_tag="GS824_0p8|contig-5533000434_46180_46813_+"
                     /description="ribosomal protein L22 "
     CDS             46506..46859
                     /translation="MANTSSTTAQAHGRYIRGSVSKVRRVLDQIRGRSYRDALIMLEFM
                     PYRSTGPITKVLRSAVANAEHNLGLDPASLVISVATADMGPVMKRYRPRAQGRAYAIQK
                     KTCHISIAVAPAA"
                     /locus_tag="GS824_0p8|contig-5533000434_46180_46813_+"
                     /gene="ribosomal protein L22"
                     /blast_species="Cyanobium sp. PCC 7001"
                     /description="ribosomal protein L22"
     gene            46879..47607
                     /translation="GHKIHPTGLRLGITQEXPVPLVRPSKTYPSLLKEDDQIRKFIHKK
                     YGAAGISDVVIARKADQLEVELKTARPGVLVGRQGSGIEELRSGIQKTIGDSARQVRIN
                     VVEVERVDADAFLLAEYVAQQLEKRVAFRRVMRMAIQRAQRAGVLGMKLQVSGRLNGAE
                     IARTEWSREGRVPLHTLRADIDYATKVATTTYGVLGIKVWVFKGEVLPGTQDKVPVGAA
                     PKRRASRRPQQFEDRSNEE"
                     /gene="rpsC"
                     /blast_species="Cyanobium gracile PCC 6307"
                     /locus_tag="GS824_0p8|contig-5533000434_46833_47560_+"
                     /description="30S ribosomal protein S3"
     CDS             46879..47607
                     /translation="MGHKIHPTGLRLGITQEHRSRWYAPSKTYPSLLKEDDQIRKFIHK
                     KYGAAGISDVVIARKADQLEVELKTARPGVLVGRQGSGIEELRSGIQKTIGDSARQVRI
                     NVVEVERVDADAFLLAEYVAQQLEKRVAFRRVMRMAIQRAQRAGVLGMKLQVSGRLNGA
                     EIARTEWSREGRVPLHTLRADIDYATKVATTTYGVLGIKVWVFKGEVLPGTQDKVPVGA
                     APKRRASRRPQQFEDRSNEE"
                     /locus_tag="GS824_0p8|contig-5533000434_46833_47560_+"
                     /gene="GS824_0p8|contig-5533000434_46833_47560_+"
                     /blast_species="Cyanobium gracile PCC 6307"
                     /description="30S ribosomal protein S3 "
     gene            47672..48088
                     /translation="RGVATRGNTIAFGQFALQAQECGWITSRQIEASRRAMTRYVKRGG
                     KIWIRIFPDKPVTMRPAETRMGSGKGNPEFWVAVIKPGRILFEMGGDXITPEIAKEAMR
                     LAQYKLPVKTKFLTLADQDADQAAAAAATTVES"
                     /gene="rplP"
                     /blast_species="Synechococcus sp. RS9916"
                     /locus_tag="GS824_0p8|contig-5533000434_47625_48040_+"
                     /description="50S ribosomal protein L16"
     CDS             47672..48088
                     /translation="MRGVATRGNTIAFGQFALQAQECGWITSRQIEASRRAMTRYVKRG
                     GKIWIRIFPDKPVTMRPAETRMGSGKGNPEFWVAVIKPGRILFEMGGDEITPEIAKEAM
                     RLAQYKLPVKTKFLTLADQDADQAAAAAATTVES"
                     /locus_tag="GS824_0p8|contig-5533000434_47625_48040_+"
                     /gene="rplP"
                     /blast_species="Synechococcus sp. RS9916"
                     /description="50S ribosomal protein L16 "
     gene            48091..48300
                     /translation="ARPDIAEVRKLSDGDITTQIDDTRRELFTLRFEQATRRLENPHRF
                     KAARIKLAQLLTVQTERKSSAAS"
                     /gene="ribosomal protein L29"
                     /blast_species="Cyanobium sp. PCC 7001"
                     /locus_tag="GS824_0p8|contig-5533000434_48043_48252_+"
                     /description="ribosomal protein L29"
     CDS             48091..48300
                     /translation="MARPDIAEVRKLSDGDITTQIDDTRRELFTLRFEQATRRLENPHR
                     FKAARIKLAQLLTVQTERKSSAAS"
                     /locus_tag="GS824_0p8|contig-5533000434_48043_48252_+"
                     /gene="GS824_0p8|contig-5533000434_48043_48252_+"
                     /blast_species="Cyanobium sp. PCC 7001"
                     /description="ribosomal protein L29 "
     gene            48318..48569
                     /translation="ATKERVGTVVSDKMDKTVVVAVENRFPHPIYQKTVSRTKRYKAHD
                     EANTCKVGDRVRITETRPLSRTKRWSVAEVLNNSSAS"
                     /gene="ribosomal protein S17"
                     /blast_species="Cyanobium sp. PCC 7001"
                     /locus_tag="GS824_0p8|contig-5533000434_48270_48521_+"
                     /description="ribosomal protein S17"
     CDS             48318..48569
                     /translation="MATKERVGTVVSDKMDKTVVVAVENRFPHPIYQKTVSRTKRYKAH
                     DEANTCKVGDRVRITETRPLSRTKRWSVAEVLNNSSAS"
                     /locus_tag="GS824_0p8|contig-5533000434_48270_48521_+"
                     /gene="GS824_0p8|contig-5533000434_48270_48521_+"
                     /blast_species="Cyanobium sp. PCC 7001"
                     /description="ribosomal protein S17 "
     gene            48582..48947
                     /translation="IQQETFLNVADNSGAKRIQCIRVLGTNRRYAHVGDVIVAAVKDAM
                     PNMGVKKSDVVKAVVVRTKATMRRVNGNSIRFDDNAAVILGTDNNPKGTRVFGPVAREL
                     RDRNFTKIVSLAPEVI"
                     /gene="rplN"
                     /blast_species="Synechococcus sp. WH 5701"
                     /locus_tag="GS824_0p8|contig-5533000434_48534_48899_+"
                     /description="50S ribosomal protein L14 "
     CDS             48582..48947
                     /translation="MIQQETFLNVADNSGAKRIQCIRVLGTNRRYAHVGDVIVAAVKDA
                     MPNMGVKKSDVVKAVVVRTKATMRRVNGNSIRFDDNAAVILGTDNNPKGTRVFGPVARE
                     LRDRNFTKIVSLAPEVI"
                     /locus_tag="GS824_0p8|contig-5533000434_48534_48899_+"
                     /gene="rplN"
                     /blast_species="Synechococcus sp. WH 5701"
                     /description="50S ribosomal protein L14"
     gene            48949..49305
                     /translation="RAKMRIKKGDTVQVISGKDKGKTGEVLRTLPYENRVVVQGINLRT
                     RHMKPTQEGETGRIVTEEASLHASNVMLYSTDKKVASRVEIVVEKDGTKKRRLKKTGEI
                     LD"
                     /gene="ribosomal protein L24"
                     /blast_species="Cyanobium sp. PCC 7001"
                     /locus_tag="GS824_0p8|contig-5533000434_48933_49256_+"
                     /description="ribosomal protein L24"
     CDS             48949..49305
                     /translation="MATATPKAKVQVRAKMRIKKGDTVQVISGKDKGKTGEVLRTLPYE
                     NRVVVQGINLRTRHMKPTQEGETGRIVTEEASLHASNVMLYSTDKKVASRVEIVVEKDG
                     TKKRRLKKTGEILD"
                     /locus_tag="GS824_0p8|contig-5533000434_48933_49256_+"
                     /gene="GS824_0p8|contig-5533000434_48933_49256_+"
                     /blast_species="Cyanobium sp. PCC 7001"
                     /description="ribosomal protein L24 "
     gene            49370..49909
                     /translation="SLKQNYREKIQPKLLKDLSLSNIHEVPKVVKVTVNRGLGEAAANA
                     KSLEASIEELATITGQKVVVTRAKKAIAGFKIRQGMPIGVAVTLRGDRMYAFLERLINL
                     ALPRIRDFRGVSEKSFDGRGNYTLGVKEQIIFPEISFDKIDAIRGMDITIVTTARNDEE
                     GRALLREMGMPFRSN"
                     /gene="rplE"
                     /blast_species="Synechococcus sp. WH 5701"
                     /locus_tag="GS824_0p8|contig-5533000434_49321_49860_+"
                     /description="50S ribosomal protein L5"
     CDS             49370..49909
                     /translation="MSLKQNYREKIQPKLLKDLSLSNIHEVPKVVKVTVNRGLGEAAAN
                     AKSLEASIEELATITGQKVVVTRAKKAIAGFKIRQGMPIGVAVTLRGDRMYAFLERLIN
                     LALPRIRDFRGVSEKSFDGRGNYTLGVKEQIIFPEISFDKIDAIRGMDITIVTTARNDE
                     EGRALLREMGMPFRSN"
                     /locus_tag="GS824_0p8|contig-5533000434_49321_49860_+"
                     /gene="rplE"
                     /blast_species="Synechococcus sp. WH 5701"
                     /description="50S ribosomal protein L5 "
     gene            49957..50331
                     /translation="LTRIRNASEKRHQSTKVPASRMAQSIAKVLQQEGFIAEITEEGEG
                     VMKHLVLELKYSGKHRQPIIRTVQRVSKPGLRVYKNTRQLPKVLGGLGVAIISTSKGVM
                     SDRDARKQGVGGEVLAYVY"
                     /gene="30S ribosomal protein S8"
                     /blast_species="Synechococcus sp. RS9917"
                     /locus_tag="GS824_0p8|contig-5533000434_49907_50281_+"
                     /description="30S ribosomal protein S8"
     CDS             49957..50331
                     /translation="MLTRIRNASEKRHQSTKVPASRMAQSIAKVLQQEGFIAEITEEGE
                     GVMKHLVLELKYSGKHRQPIIRTVQRVSKPGLRVYKNTRQLPKVLGGLGVAIISTSKGV
                     MSDRDARKQGVGGEVLAYVY"
                     /locus_tag="GS824_0p8|contig-5533000434_49907_50281_+"
                     /gene="GS824_0p8|contig-5533000434_49907_50281_+"
                     /blast_species="Synechococcus sp. RS9917"
                     /description="30S ribosomal protein S8 "
     gene            50348..50887
                     /translation="SRIGKSPIPVPGGVTVSLNGLDVKVKGPKGELSRTLPEGVAIAQD
                     GSTLVVSPSSTSRRSRERHGLSRTLVANMVEGVSQGFTRKLEIVGVGYRAAVQGKKLVV
                     SAGYSHQVEMIAPEGVTFAVDGNTTVIVSGPDKELVGNEAAKVRAIRPPEPYKGKGIKY
                     AGERILRKAGKTGKK"
                     /gene="rplF"
                     /blast_species="Cyanobium gracile PCC 6307"
                     /locus_tag="GS824_0p8|contig-5533000434_50298_50837_+"
                     /description="50S ribosomal protein L6"
     CDS             50348..50887
                     /translation="MSRIGKSPIPVPGGVTVSLNGLDVKVKGPKGELSRTLPEGVAIAQ
                     DGSTLVVSPSSTSRRSRERHGLSRTLVANMVEGVSQGFTRKLEIVGVGYRAAVQGKKLV
                     VSAGYSHQVEMIAPEGVTFAVDGNTTVIVSGPDKELVGNEAAKVRAIRPPEPYKGKGIK
                     YAGERILRKAGKTGKK"
                     /locus_tag="GS824_0p8|contig-5533000434_50298_50837_+"
                     /gene="rplF"
                     /blast_species="Cyanobium gracile PCC 6307"
                     /description="50S ribosomal protein L6 "
     gene            50920..51285
                     /translation="STLSRKQQTKSVTAVCAAISPALPRVLAWLXFRSNNHIYAQVIDD
                     VAQSTLCSASTVDKELRSDVTIGATCDASVAVGQLVAKRALAKGIQSVVFDRGGNLYHG
                     RVKALADAAREAGLQF"
                     /gene="50S ribosomal protein L18"
                     /blast_species="Cyanobium gracile PCC 6307"
                     /locus_tag="GS824_0p8|contig-5533000434_50870_51234_+"
                     /description="50S ribosomal protein L18"
     CDS             50920..51285
                     /translation="MSTLSRKQQTQKRHRRLRRNLSGTAARPRLAVFRSNNHIYAQVID
                     DVAQSTLCSASTVDKELRSDVTIGATCDASVAVGQLVAKRALAKGIQSVVFDRGGNLYH
                     GRVKALADAAREAGLQF"
                     /locus_tag="GS824_0p8|contig-5533000434_50870_51234_+"
                     /gene="GS824_0p8|contig-5533000434_50870_51234_+"
                     /blast_species="Cyanobium gracile PCC 6307"
                     /description="50S ribosomal protein L18 "
     gene            51300..51944
                     /translation="TETNNTQSNAVQRQLTCPQRPKVSSRTSAVVVAAKAVATVAVAIA
                     VAVVAXERDSEWQERVVQIRRVSKTVKGGKKMSFRAIVVVGNEKGQVGVGVGKAGDVIG
                     AVRKGVADGKKHLVKVPLTRASSIPTLSNGRDGAASVLIRPAAPGTGVIAGGSIRTVLE
                     LAGIKNVLAKRLGSKTPLNNARAAMDALAGLRTHKETAKERGISLEQIYS"
                     /gene="rpsE"
                     /blast_species="Cyanobium sp. PCC 7001"
                     /locus_tag="GS824_0p8|contig-5533000434_51249_51893_+"
                     /description="ribosomal protein S5"
     CDS             51300..51944
                     /translation="MTETNNTQSNAVPAAADVPAAAEGQQQDQRRGGRGEGRGDRRGGD
                     RRGRRGQERDSEWQERVVQIRRVSKTVKGGKKMSFRAIVVVGNEKGQVGVGVGKAGDVI
                     GAVRKGVADGKKHLVKVPLTRASSIPTLSNGRDGAASVLIRPAAPGTGVIAGGSIRTVL
                     ELAGIKNVLAKRLGSKTPLNNARAAMDALAGLRTHKETAKERGISLEQIYS"
                     /locus_tag="GS824_0p8|contig-5533000434_51249_51893_+"
                     /gene="rpsE"
                     /blast_species="Cyanobium sp. PCC 7001"
                     /description="ribosomal protein S5 "
     gene            51953..52405
                     /translation="TSLNLQSLAPQKGARRRKLRKGRGIAAGQGASCGFGMRGQKSRSG
                     RPTRPGFEGGQMPLYRRVPKLKHFTVINPKNYTVINVAKLSELKAGSTVNIDTLVKDGL
                     VTNPKAPLKVLGNGELSVKLTVQAAAFTASARQKIEAAGGTCEEI"
                     /gene="50S ribosomal protein L15"
                     /blast_species="Prochlorococcus marinus str. MIT 9313"
                     /locus_tag="GS824_0p8|contig-5533000434_51901_52353_+"
                     /description="50S ribosomal protein L15"
     CDS             51953..52405
                     /translation="MTSLNLQSLAPQKGARRRKLRKGRGIAAGQGASCGFGMRGQKSRS
                     GRPTRPGFEGGQMPLYRRVPKLKHFTVINPKNYTVINVAKLSELKAGSTVNIDTLVKDG
                     LVTNPKAPLKVLGNGELSVKLTVQAAAFTASARQKIEAAGGTCEEI"
                     /locus_tag="GS824_0p8|contig-5533000434_51901_52353_+"
                     /gene="GS824_0p8|contig-5533000434_51901_52353_+"
                     /blast_species="Prochlorococcus marinus str. MIT 9313"
                     /description="50S ribosomal protein L15 "
     gene            52444..54223
                     /translation="VVSRGRNPSAGEILTQLVQAKDLRDRVLITLGLLLLVRLGIYIPV
                     PGIDRQAFQAFAAQGGSLLGFLDIFTGGGISALGVFALGILPFINASIIIQLLTSALPQ
                     LEDLQKNEGEAGRRKIAQYTRYVALGWGLFQSIVFALILRPYAXSRTPDLVFVVQTAIA
                     LVTGSMVVMWLSEVITERGIGQGASLVIYLNIVATLPRALGSTIELAQTGGREAVGGIV
                     VLVAVFLITIVGIVCVEEGSRRIPIVSAKRQVGGAPQLEDLQKNEGEAGRRKIAQYTRY
                     VALGWGLFQSIVFALILRPYALPGTPDLVFVVQTAIALVTGSMVVMWLSEVITERGIGQ
                     GASLVIYLNIVATLPRALGSTIELAQTGGREAVGGIVVLVAVFLITIVGIVCVEEGSRR
                     IPIVSAKRQVGGAGISARQSYLPLKLNAGGVMPIIFASAVVFLPLQIANFSKNPTLIQV
                     ASFLSPNSSTPWVYALLFFGLIIXLSFFYATLTVRPVDVASNLKRGGVAIPGVRPGSAT
                     TAYLTGIQNRLTLLGALFLGAVAIVPSAVESATRVQTFQGLGATSLLILVGVAIQTAKQ
                     LQTAVISQRYEGMVRQ"
                     /gene="secY"
                     /blast_species="Synechococcus sp. RCC307"
                     /locus_tag="GS824_0p8|contig-5533000434_52444_54223_+"
                     /description="preprotein translocase subunit SecY "
     CDS             52444..54223
                     /translation="VVSRGRNPSAGEILTQLVQAKDLRDRVLITLGLLLLVRLGIYIPV
                     PGIDRQAFQAFAAQGGSLLGFLDIFTGGGISALGVFALGILPFINASIIIQLLTSALPQ
                     LEDLQKNEGEAGRRKIAQYTRYVALGWGLFQSIVFALILRPYAXSRTPDLVFVVQTAIA
                     LVTGSMVVMWLSEVITERGIGQGASLVIYLNIVATLPRALGSTIELAQTGGREAVGGIV
                     VLVAVFLITIVGIVCVEEGSRRIPIVSAKRQVGGAPQLEDLQKNEGEAGRRKIAQYTRY
                     VALGWGLFQSIVFALILRPYALPGTPDLVFVVQTAIALVTGSMVVMWLSEVITERGIGQ
                     GASLVIYLNIVATLPRALGSTIELAQTGGREAVGGIVVLVAVFLITIVGIVCVEEGSRR
                     IPIVSAKRQVGGAGISARQSYLPLKLNAGGVMPIIFASAVVFLPLQIANFSKNPTLIQV
                     ASFLSPNSSTPWVYALLFFGLIIXLSFFYATLTVRPVDVASNLKRGGVAIPGVRPGSAT
                     TAYLTGIQNRLTLLGALFLGAVAIVPSAVESATRVQTFQGLGATSLLILVGVAIQTAKQ
                     LQTAVISQRYEGMVRQ"
                     /gene="GS824_0p8|contig-5533000434_52444_54223_+"
                     /blast_species="Synechococcus sp. RCC307"
                     /locus_tag="GS824_0p8|contig-5533000434_52444_54223_+"
                     /description="preprotein translocase subunit SecY "
     gene            54258..54806
                     /translation="KQRLLFLGPPGAGKGTQAQKLAESQGLLHLSTGDLLRAEVAAGSD
                     LGKEAEAVMARGELVSDALVLAIVRSRLQNHSGGWLLDGFPRNVAQADALAILLEELGQ
                     QIELVVLMELDDGVLVQRLLSRGRADDNEEVIRHRLEVYREQTEPLIAYYRERGLIAPV
                     EAAGTVDAIADRIAALLG"
                     /gene="adenylate kinase"
                     /blast_species="Synechococcus sp. RCC307"
                     /locus_tag="GS824_0p8|contig-5533000434_54258_54806_+"
                     /description="adenylate kinase"
     CDS             54258..54806
                     /translation="KQRLLFLGPPGAGKGTQAQKLAESQGLLHLSTGDLLRAEVAAGSD
                     LGKEAEAVMARGELVSDALVLAIVRSRLQNHSGGWLLDGFPRNVAQADALAILLEELGQ
                     QIELVVLMELDDGVLVQRLLSRGRADDNEEVIRHRLEVYREQTEPLIAYYRERGLIAPV
                     EAAGTVDAIADRIAALLG"
                     /gene="GS824_0p8|contig-5533000434_54258_54806_+"
                     /blast_species="Synechococcus sp. RCC307"
                     /locus_tag="GS824_0p8|contig-5533000434_54258_54806_+"
                     /description="adenylate kinase "
     gene            55141..55506
                     /translation="ARIAGVDIPRDKRIEIALTYVYGIGLTTAQKILAKTGVNPDTRVK
                     DLDDSDVQKLRGATESYTLEGDLRRQEGMAMKRLQDIGCVRGRRHRVGLPVRGQRTRTN
                     ARTRRGSRKTVAGKKK"
                     /gene="rpsM"
                     /blast_species="Cyanobium sp. PCC 7001"
                     /locus_tag="GS824_0p8|contig-5533000434_55086_55451_+"
                     /description="ribosomal protein S13p/S18e"
     CDS             55141..55506
                     /translation="VARIAGVDIPRDKRIEIALTYVYGIGLTTAQKILAKTGVNPDTRV
                     KDLDDSDVQKLRGATESYTLEGDLRRQEGMAMKRLQDIGCVRGRRHRVGLPVRGQRTRT
                     NARTRRGSRKTVAGKKK"
                     /locus_tag="GS824_0p8|contig-5533000434_55086_55451_+"
                     /gene="rpsM"
                     /blast_species="Cyanobium sp. PCC 7001"
                     /description="ribosomal protein S13p/S18e "
     gene            55630..56019
                     /translation="AKPAKKSGSKKTKRNVPNGVAHIQSTFNNTIVSITDTAGEVISWS
                     SAGASGFKGARKGTPFAAQTAAEAAARRALEQGMRQIEVLVRGPGSGRETAIRALQVAG
                     XEITLIRDVTPLPHNGCRRSKRRRV"
                     /gene="rpsK"
                     /blast_species="Cyanobium sp. PCC 7001"
                     /locus_tag="GS824_0p8|contig-5533000434_55575_55966_+"
                     /description="ribosomal protein S11"
     CDS             55630..56019
                     /translation="MAKPAKKSGSKKTKRNVPNGVAHIQSTFNNTIVSITDTAGEVISW
                     SSAGASGFKGARKGTPFAAQTAAEAAARRALEQGMRQIEVLVRGPGSGRETAIRALQVA
                     GLEITLIRDVTPLPHNGCRRSKRRRV"
                     /locus_tag="GS824_0p8|contig-5533000434_55575_55966_+"
                     /gene="GS824_0p8|contig-5533000434_55575_55966_+"
                     /blast_species="Cyanobium sp. PCC 7001"
                     /description="ribosomal protein S11 "
     gene            56082..57017
                     /translation="LQYQIDRVEHQIADDRSQTGVFVIGPLERGQATTLGNSLRRMLMG
                     ALEGSAITAVRIAGVNHEYATVPGVREDVLDILLNCKDVAVNSRSRELEIGRLVVNGPA
                     TVTAGDLQFSSQVSVIDPARPIATVAEGHSLELEVHVERGVGYRPVDRRVEDTSAVDLL
                     QIDAVFMPVQRANYTIDETAVGEGGSARERLRLEIQTDGSLTPDDAMAQAANQLITLIQ
                     PMATLTMEEEQSQEPEPSAEAQIPLEELNLSVRAYNCLKRAQVNSVSDLMGFSYEDLLE
                     IKNFGXQSADEVIEALERIGISLPQSRTSA"
                     /gene="rpoA"
                     /blast_species="Synechococcus sp. WH 5701"
                     /locus_tag="GS824_0p8|contig-5533000434_56023_56960_+"
                     /description="DNA-directed RNA polymerase alpha subunit "
     CDS             56082..57017
                     /translation="LQYQIDRVEHQIADDRSQTGVFVIGPLERGQATTLGNSLRRMLMG
                     ALEGSAITAVRIAGVNHEYATVPGVREDVLDILLNCKDVAVNSRSRELEIGRLVVNGPA
                     TVTAGDLQFSSQVSVIDPARPIATVAEGHSLELEVHVERGVGYRPVDRRVEDTSAVDLL
                     QIDAVFMPVQRANYTIDETAVGEGGSARERLRLEIQTDGSLTPDDAMAQAANQLITLIQ
                     PMATLTMEEEQSQEPEPSAEAQIPLEELNLSVRAYNCLKRAQVNSVSDLMGFSYEDLLE
                     IKNFGSKSADEVIEALERIGISLPQSRTSA"
                     /locus_tag="GS824_0p8|contig-5533000434_56023_56960_+"
                     /gene="GS824_0p8|contig-5533000434_56023_56960_+"
                     /blast_species="Synechococcus sp. WH 5701"
                     /description="DNA-directed RNA polymerase alpha subunit "
     gene            57028..58312
                     /translation="GRPADQRKAMLRALTTQLIREGRLTTTKARAKALRDEAERMITLA
                     KDGSLAARRRAIGYIYDKQLVHALFDKAQERYGDRNGGYTRIIRTVPRRGDNAEMAIIE
                     LVXSPWVQADLLSIIRTAWGALLRAVFYGFGAAALTDATPAGGLRRIALCLQYDGSAYC
                     GWQRQPRDPSVQEALERALAQLDPDGPATVVAAGRTDSGVHAAGQVVHFDCAGPIPPHR
                     WPAALNGRLPSSIRVRSASSVPADWHACFSATYRRYRYTIYNARIPNLFLAPWSWHRYQ
                     FRLDXDRMREALEGMLGEHDFAAFERAGSARSHSRTTLQEVSVQRRGDLLEVELQASGF
                     LYGMVRLVMGQLVAVGEGRLSLEAFSRRWRNQAREEVKEAAPPQGLCLLRVGYSSEVFP
                     QAAWYDCQPRYLLEGSDAPPAAPGQSLH"
                     /gene="pseudouridylate synthase I"
                     /blast_species="Cyanobium gracile PCC 6307"
                     /locus_tag="GS824_0p8|contig-5533000434_57028_58312_+"
                     /description="pseudouridylate synthase I"
     CDS             57028..58312
                     /translation="GRPADQRKAMLRALTTQLIREGRLTTTKARAKALRDEAERMITLA
                     KDGSLAARRRAIGYIYDKQLVHALFDKAQERYGDRNGGYTRIIRTVPRRGDNAEMAIIE
                     LVXSPWVQADLLSIIRTAWGALLRAVFYGFGAAALTDATPAGGLRRIALCLQYDGSAYC
                     GWQRQPRDPSVQEALERALAQLDPDGPATVVAAGRTDSGVHAAGQVVHFDCAGPIPPHR
                     WPAALNGRLPSSIRVRSASSVPADWHACFSATYRRYRYTIYNARIPNLFLAPWSWHRYQ
                     FRLDXDRMREALEGMLGEHDFAAFERAGSARSHSRTTLQEVSVQRRGDLLEVELQASGF
                     LYGMVRLVMGQLVAVGEGRLSLEAFSRRWRNQAREEVKEAAPPQGLCLLRVGYSSEVFP
                     QAAWYDCQPRYLLEGSDAPPAAPGQSLH"
                     /gene="GS824_0p8|contig-5533000434_57028_58312_+"
                     /blast_species="Cyanobium gracile PCC 6307"
                     /locus_tag="GS824_0p8|contig-5533000434_57028_58312_+"
                     /description="pseudouridylate synthase I "
     gene            58577..59062
                     /translation="IGWLPSLVETHSPDTLSNPTRLSVVMGSYPNRPAGAMNKTLVPPQ
                     DSSARQWYLVDAENQTLGRLATEVASVLRGKNNPNFAPHIDAGDFVVVINAEKVRVSGN
                     KASDKVYRRHSGRPGGMKTETFAALQARIPERIIEKAVKGMXSHNALGRQLFRKLKVYK
                     GAEHPHAAQQPKALALDPAASAXMSTTKVVYWGTGRRKTAVARVRVVPGNGTVTINGRP
                     GDNYLNYNPAYLTAVKAPLQTLGLGGEYDLLVNVRGGGLTGQADAIKQGAARALCELSP
                     DNRKPLKTEGHLSRDPRAKERRKYGLKKARKAPQFSKR"
                     /gene="rplM"
                     /blast_species="Synechococcus sp. RS9916"
                     /locus_tag="GS824_0p8|contig-5533000434_58441_59401_+"
                     /description="50S ribosomal protein L13"
     CDS             58577..59062
                     /translation="IGWLPSLVETHSPDTLSNPTRLSVVMGSYPNRPAGAMNKTLVPPQ
                     DSSARQWYLVDAENQTLGRLATEVASVLRGKNNPNFAPHIDAGDFVVVINAEKVRVSGN
                     KASDKVYRRHSGRPGGMKTETFAALQARIPERIIEKAVKGMXSHNALGRQLFRKLKVYK
                     GAEHPHAAQQPKALALDPAASAXMSTTKVVYWGTGRRKTAVARVRVVPGNGTVTINGRP
                     GDNYLNYNPAYLTAVKAPLQTLGLGGEYDLLVNVRGGGLTGQADAIKQGAARALCELSP
                     DNRKPLKTEGHLSRDPRAKERRKYGLKKARKAPQFSKR"
                     /gene="GS824_0p8|contig-5533000434_58441_59401_+"
                     /blast_species="Synechococcus sp. RS9916"
                     /locus_tag="GS824_0p8|contig-5533000434_58441_59401_+"
                     /description="50S ribosomal protein L13 "
     gene            59059..59460
                     /gene="rpsI"
                     /description="30S ribosomal protein S9"
     CDS             59059..59460
                     /translation="MSTTKVVYWGTGRRKTAVARVRVVPGNGTVTINGRPGDNYLNYNP
                     AYLTAVKAPLQTLGLGGEYDLLVNVRGGGLTGQADAIKQGAARALCELSPDNRKPLKTE
                     GHLSRDPRAKERRKYGLKKARKAPQFSKR"
     gene            59493..59756
                     /translation="PKADIHPTWYPDAKVICNGEVVMTTGSTSPEIHVDVWSGNHPFYT
                     GTQKILDTEGRVDRFMRKYGMGSAAGADAKAEPKAEAAEKA"
                     /gene="ribosomal protein L31"
                     /blast_species="Cyanobium sp. PCC 7001"
                     /locus_tag="GS824_0p8|contig-5533000434_59434_59697_+"
                     /description="ribosomal protein L31"
     CDS             59493..59756
                     /translation="MPKADIHPTWYPDAKVICNGEVVMTTGSTSPEIHVDVWSGNHPFY
                     TGTQKILDTEGRVDRFMRKYGMGSAAGADAKAEPKAEAAEKA"
                     /locus_tag="GS824_0p8|contig-5533000434_59434_59697_+"
                     /gene="GS824_0p8|contig-5533000434_59434_59697_+"
                     /blast_species="Cyanobium sp. PCC 7001"
                     /description="ribosomal protein L31 "
     gene            59783..60833
                     /translation="DASFLRERLETARTTFETLERQLADPDVAANPRXLEPIARERARL
                     EPLVLGYDQLCQWRKQEQEARQLLKESRSDQEMEALAQEELSGLATQIAAMEEQLTLAL
                     LPRDPRDERSVMLEIRAGAGGDEAAIWAGDLARMYERYAQSVGWKVQPVSASEAELGGY
                     KELILAIQGDSVFSQLKYEAGVHRVQRVPATESQGRVHTSTATVAVMPEADPVEVQIDP
                     TDLEISTARSGGAGGQNVNKVETAVDLLHKPTGIRVFCTQERSQLQNRERALEILRAKL
                     YERELAEANAKERSARLAQVGSGDRSEKIRTYNYKDNRTTDHRLGRNFSLEPVLQGQLA
                     ELIGXLRLR"
                     /gene="peptide chain release factor 1"
                     /blast_species="Cyanobium sp. PCC 7001"
                     /locus_tag="GS824_0p8|contig-5533000434_59783_60833_+"
                     /description="peptide chain release factor 1"
     CDS             59783..60833
                     /translation="DASFLRERLETARTTFETLERQLADPDVAANPRXLEPIARERARL
                     EPLVLGYDQLCQWRKQEQEARQLLKESRSDQEMEALAQEELSGLATQIAAMEEQLTLAL
                     LPRDPRDERSVMLEIRAGAGGDEAAIWAGDLARMYERYAQSVGWKVQPVSASEAELGGY
                     KELILAIQGDSVFSQLKYEAGVHRVQRVPATESQGRVHTSTATVAVMPEADPVEVQIDP
                     TDLEISTARSGGAGGQNVNKVETAVDLLHKPTGIRVFCTQERSQLQNRERALEILRAKL
                     YERELAEANAKERSARLAQVGSGDRSEKIRTYNYKDNRTTDHRLGRNFSLEPVLQGQLA
                     ELIGXLRLR"
                     /gene="GS824_0p8|contig-5533000434_59783_60833_+"
                     /blast_species="Cyanobium sp. PCC 7001"
                     /locus_tag="GS824_0p8|contig-5533000434_59783_60833_+"
                     /description="peptide chain release factor 1 "
     gene            complement(60864..61395)
                     /translation="GSVLVLNASYEPLNVTTWRRATVMVLKGKAEGLEHSPGRQLRPGL
                     GLPTVIRLRQFVRVPFRPLPLTRRNVFHRDGQRCQYCGSSSERLSIDHVLPRSRGGSHS
                     WDNVTTACLRCNVHKGNRTPKEASMPLQSAPRRPLSGAVFEAQRQMAKGGHLEWAKYVD
                     GWENPLAVTPLA"
                     /gene="HNH nuclease"
                     /blast_species="Synechococcus sp. WH 8109"
                     /locus_tag="GS824_0p8|contig-5533000434_60864_61395_-"
                     /description="HNH nuclease"
     CDS             complement(60864..61395)
                     /translation="GSVLVLNASYEPLNVTTWRRATVMVLKGKAEGLEHSPGRQLRPGL
                     GLPTVIRLRQFVRVPFRPLPLTRRNVFHRDGQRCQYCGSSSERLSIDHVLPRSRGGSHS
                     WDNVTTACLRCNVHKGNRTPKEASMPLQSAPRRPLSGAVFEAQRQMAKGGHLEWAKYVD
                     GWENPLAVTPLA"
                     /gene="GS824_0p8|contig-5533000434_60864_61395_-"
                     /blast_species="Synechococcus sp. WH 8109"
                     /locus_tag="GS824_0p8|contig-5533000434_60864_61395_-"
                     /description="HNH nuclease "
     gene            61470..61858
                     /translation="VDASPAAAFEDPAAAALAPQPHPRQRAWVEIDEAAIQANAEALRR
                     SLQPGSALMAVVKADGYGHGAVPVARSAAAGGASCFGVATLQEGVELRQAGLDQPVLVL
                     GNLSHPDELRACLHWQLMPTLSGM"
                     /gene="alanine racemase"
                     /blast_species="Synechococcus sp. RS9916"
                     /locus_tag="GS824_0p8|contig-5533000434_61470_61858_+"
                     /description="alanine racemase"
     CDS             61470..61858
                     /translation="VDASPAAAFEDPAAAALAPQPHPRQRAWVEIDEAAIQANAEALRR
                     SLQPGSALMAVVKADGYGHGAVPVARSAAAGGASCFGVATLQEGVELRQAGLDQPVLVL
                     GNLSHPDELRACLHWQLMPTLSGM"
                     /gene="GS824_0p8|contig-5533000434_61470_61858_+"
                     /blast_species="Synechococcus sp. RS9916"
                     /locus_tag="GS824_0p8|contig-5533000434_61470_61858_+"
                     /description="alanine racemase "
ORIGIN
        1 atgcagcgga tcggcagctt ggagaaggcg gggtcgccct ggcgcaggcg ctgcagttcc
       61 cggaagctgg agccgctggt gctgatcgag aagtgggggt agagaggtag gaccaccacc
      121 tcatcgatcc catcggcctt gatgtcggcc acggccgact cggtaaaggg gtgccagtag
      181 cgcatcgcca cgtagctggt ggcctcgatg ccgcgttgac gcagggtgct ttgcagctcg
      241 cgggcctgct gctcggtgat gcgccggagg ggggagcccc caccgatgga gcggtaggcg
      301 gcttgggact tgccagcgcg caggctgctg atcagccagg ccaggggttt ttgcagcgcc
      361 ggattgggca gccggatgat ttccgggtcc gcgaagaggt tgtagaggaa gggaccgacg
      421 tcctgaatgc gctcagggcc gccgaggttc agcaacacca cgccgacctt ggccatgccc
      481 gagtccactg acaaacgacg gggccgaccg taaagggcct gaaggggggc aggcggaaaa
      541 ccccatggag ctcaagaact tgtcatgccg cgtcaccact gctcagccgc acaggggtgg
      601 ttaaacatta tgaacgcctt cgcgggtgtg cacttggctg tggcgacaat tcactccgac
      661 gggatgcggt atgcctcccg gcagacccat ccatagcgtc tgcagtcccc tccctcagac
      721 gaagccaaaa aggagttaac tcatgttcga cgccttcacc aaggttgtcg cccaggccga
      781 cgcccggggc caattcatcg gcgccggtga gcttgacgct ctggccgcca tggtttccga
      841 cagcaacaag cgtctggatg ccgtcaaccg catcaccagc aacgcctcca ccatcgtgtc
      901 ggccgctgct cgccagctgt tcgctcagca gcccgctctg attgctcctg gcggcaatgc
      961 ctacacctcc cgccgcatgg ctgcttgcct gcgcgacatg gagatcatcc ttcgctacgt
     1021 cacctactcg atcttcaccg gcgacgcttc cgtgatggaa gaccgctgcc tgaacggtct
     1081 gcgtgagacc tacctggccc tcggcacccc cggcgcttcc gtagccgctg gcgtgaacct
     1141 gatgaaggaa gccgccatct ccatcgctaa tgacaaggcc ggcatcaccc aaggtgattg
     1201 caccgccctc atgagcgaga tcggcaccta cttcgaccgt gctgctgccg ctgttgcctg
     1261 atccggcacc agttcacgtc cacccctctc tttctccgtc atgaagacgc ctctcaccga
     1321 agccgttgcc gctgctgatt cccagggccg tttcctgggt aacaccgaaa tccaaggcgc
     1381 tttcggtcgt ttcaaccgcg ctaaggctgg cctcgaggcc gccaaggctc tgaccgctaa
     1441 ggccgacacc ctggtgaacg gcgcagccca ggctgtgtac tccaagttcc cctacaccac
     1501 ccaaatgcag ggtcccgcct acgccgctac ggcagaaggc aaggccaagt gctcccgcga
     1561 catcggttac tacctgcgca tggtgaccta ctgcctcgtg gcaggtggca ccggccccat
     1621 ggatgactac ctgatcgctg gtctcgacga gatcaaccgc accttcgaac tgtccccctc
     1681 ctggtacgtc gaagctctga actacatcaa ggccaaccac ggtctgagcg gtgaggctgc
     1741 aaccgaagcc aacaactact tcgactacgc catcaacgcc ctgatctgat cagcgcgcga
     1801 ttggccctca agacccccca atcggggggt ctttcttttt gtcttgcgtt tccgagcggg
     1861 ttatgtcggc tccctcctcc ccaacctttg agatggctga tcccatcgat gaagcggagg
     1921 ctttgcggcg gttgagggcg accgatgacc cctctgctca gtactacgcc gcctggtggt
     1981 taggtcgcca ccgcagtcag catccagata cgctcccgtt gttgctggct gccatgcgtc
     2041 agcggcgggc acgcgcgctc ggtgatggcg tggaggagaa cgccgtcgcc cgcaacgcca
     2101 cccgtgccgt cggcaagttg ggcccgtccg cgagcgaggc gattccagtt ctcctcgaat
     2161 tgctggatga tcctgattac ggcttgaggg aagctgccgc ccgctccctg ggtgaactga
     2221 gagccaaggt ggcgctgccg gccctggttg ctcgattgag atcgggcccg aacgtggcag
     2281 gggcccgggc ctcgaattca gccaatttgc tcgagccctg tgaggctctc ctggaagcca
     2341 tcggtgatct gggttcttca gatgatgagg tcattgaagt tctggagtcc ttcttggccc
     2401 atgagcgtcc tgtcgttcaa agttcggcgt gccggtcact gctccaactc acccaagagc
     2461 cccgctgggg tgagcgactg aagactctgt tattgcaccc ccagttgcag gtcaggcgcg
     2521 ctgcattgat ggacctagga gcgacgggtt ggcgtcccgc gacccaggcg atcgctgcca
     2581 ccctggctga aaacagcctc aaactcatcg ccttaaaggg cttggttgag tctgcgccaa
     2641 gtgacggtct cgatgaggag attttcgacg tgatggatgg gttgctctga tggtgcctga
     2701 cgtcatggac tcccaaacgt ccgttgaaca acggattgcc aacgttcaat cggctgattc
     2761 cgcggatgct ctcttaagtg ccgttgagca cttggctgaa gcgaagcacc cctcggccac
     2821 agcctgtttg ttggaaattc tcggtttcaa caatccaggt gcggcagtgg cggcggttga
     2881 tggtctgatt gccattggag aatcggctgt ggagccgatt cttgcttcgc tgggtaccaa
     2941 caactacggc gcgcgggcat ggtcggttcg tgccctcgcc gggattgctg accctcgtgg
     3001 ccttgaggtg ctcgagcggg ccttggcgac ggatattgga ccttctgttc ggcgcgctgc
     3061 ggcgtcgggc ctcgggcgcc ttgatctgag atccctgcct gacgatcagg cctcgggcct
     3121 ggcggagagg tgcctgcagg cattgcttga ggcctgtggg gacggggagt ggatcgttcg
     3181 ctatgccgtc gtcgtcggtt tagaagggct ggcgctccat caagttgaac gggtttcagg
     3241 cctcaacttt gaggccctga ggcaggcctt ggttggcctc gcctcaggat cggacccgct
     3301 cacgcccgtc gtggttcaaa ggcgttcggc cttggctctg catcgcattg atcactctgg
     3361 aggtctccat ggctgaacaa cgattgctct ttgtctgtct cggcaacatc tgccgctcgc
     3421 ctgccgccga gggggtcttt ttgcacctga tcgcccaagc gggtctggag gaccgcttcg
     3481 tggtcgacag tgccggcacc ggcggctggc acgtcggtca cccagcggac cggcggatgc
     3541 gcgccgccgc cgagcgccgc ggcattcacc tccccagccg cgcccgccag atcgagttgg
     3601 ccgacttcag cagttttgat cgcatcctga cgatggatga cgacaacctg caggccgttc
     3661 gcgccctcgc ggcggagctg ggctcccgcc ccggtttggc cctggtggaa ccgatgacca
     3721 gccattgccg ccgctttggc gatcaggaag tccctgatcc ctattacggc ggtgagcagg
     3781 gctttgagca cgtcctcgat ctgctcgagg acgcctgttc aggcttgctg gagaccctga
     3841 cgcgggacta gttggggttc ggccaggcgt cgtggggaac gcgctcgcgg aacagatcca
     3901 cgagccgctg aatcaccgcg tcgatggcca ggccatcggt gatcagctca agggcatcct
     3961 ccgcttgggt gaggggggcc acggcccggg tggagtccag gtgatcgcgc tcggcaatct
     4021 gcgcttccag atccgcccgt tccggcacct caaaaccacg ctcttccaga tcgagggccc
     4081 ggcgccgagc ccgctcgctc acggtggcgg tcagaaagac cttgagttcg gcatctggga
     4141 acacggccgt gccgatgtcg cggccttccg ccactaggcc gccgcgcgca cccatcgctt
     4201 gttgctgctg ggtcagggcc tcgcgcacgc agccgtgggc tgcaacgaca gagacctgag
     4261 ccgtcacctc cggggagcgg atcgcatcgg tgacatccac gccattgacg ctcacccgtt
     4321 gaccactgga tgtgctgctg agctgcagat cgagatcggc caggagagga gcgacctcct
     4381 cagccttgct ggggtcgaca gcgcggtccc gcaccaacca ggtcacggcg cgatacatcg
     4441 ccccggtgtc cagatagatc agccccagcc gttcggcaaa ggctcgggtc acggtgcttt
     4501 tgccggcgcc ggcagggcca tcgatggcaa cgattggggc tcggctcatg agaaagacgt
     4561 ggtcaatcag tcggctgggg ccgcagtggg cagctgccgc cagaagggtc agtcccccca
     4621 gacggggttg ggcctggagg ctctggggct tcagcgcctc cacatagtcc accaccatgc
     4681 cggcctcctc cagggcccgt tggacctccg cttgcactgg cgcgagctcg agctccggct
     4741 gtccgaggca gcgctgggcg gctctctgca gcgcctgggg cagggcggag gcgcgctggc
     4801 gctcgtcgct ggagaggtag cgattgcggg agctcatggc caagccatcg gcctcgcgca
     4861 aggtgggaca accccagacc tgaaccggca agcccaaatc ctggacgacg ctcttgagga
     4921 tctgcagttg ctgccagtcc ttctcgccca gcagcagaac ctgggggcgg atcagggcca
     4981 gcaggcgcac gacgaccgtg gccaccccat cgaaatgtcc ggctcggtgt cggccgcaga
     5041 gttccgcttg cagcgaaggc cgcggttgta cgcgggtgag ttcacactcc ccctcgggat
     5101 agacctcttc cacgcttggt gcgaaaaggg cgtcggatcc ggcttgctgg gcgatctgca
     5161 gatcagcgtc taggcagcgc gggtagcggg cgaagtcctc gttggggccg aactgcagcg
     5221 ggttcacgaa cacgctggtc agcaccagtg ggttgcaatc cactggggtt ggctgcctgg
     5281 cccggcggat caggctggcg tggcccccat gcaaggcccc catcgtgggg acgcagcaca
     5341 gcgcgcgatc accgcaggcc tggcgccagg cctcgagttc ggcgcgggtt cgcagcagct
     5401 gcacagcgaa gggttgaatc cctactgagc ttgcagcacc tcaagcttca cctgggcgat
     5461 accgctggag atcagaccca gctgactggc ggcaccgtgg gcgagatcga tgacccggcg
     5521 gccatggaag gggcctcggt cgttgatgcg cacgatggcg ctgcggccgt tccagaggtt
     5581 ggtcacgcgg accttggtgc cgaagggcag ggtccggtgc gccgcggtca aggtgccggg
     5641 gcggaagagt tcgccgttgg cggtgcgatt gccgtagaaa ccggggccgt accaactggc
     5701 ctcaccggta ctgacggagc gaaccgcgat cggaagagcc ggcgcggcgg gcttcttcag
     5761 ggtttcggac tcagctcctg gggtctcgac gttccgcagg gcaaccgact tggccgctgg
     5821 gatctcaggg atcgcagggc tcttggtggc caagaccgga ttggcgttgc tgctgcccga
     5881 gagcaggagt gcgaatccgc cgaggagaga aagacgacgc ataacaaccg gaacacctag
     5941 tcgcgaagcg gcgactggtt ggattgcaac tcgttggtat cagcgtcaaa aacgcgaggt
     6001 ttctgtagct gatgcgctga ggtgttcctt ggaactgaga aggtctggca aaagttagtc
     6061 ggacttgcat caacgttccc tgatatttcg gcgtggtcgt attcatcagg attggcaatc
     6121 tcactgggaa acactcttcc cgcctgggtt gagcgacaac gccctgcgtc tctctaatca
     6181 gcaggagtca tggctttcat cagtgcgact gattgaaatg tggtgcaatt ttggaattgt
     6241 ccacttgttt ttgggtcttg ggggtggctg acggggcagg atcagagaag tgatcggccg
     6301 tctagggcat ggactaccgc accgctggcg ttgatgtggt ggctgggcgc gcctttgtgg
     6361 agcgcatccg ctcgagtgtt gagtccaccc gccgacctga ggtggtcggc ggcctgggcg
     6421 ggtttggcgg gctctgccga attcctgaag ggatcaaaaa gcccctgttg gtctccggga
     6481 ccgacggcgt cggcaccaag ttggagttgg cccaggccca cggccgtcac cacggcgtcg
     6541 gcatcgatct ggtcgccatg tgcgtcaacg atgtggtgac cagcggcgcc cagcccctgt
     6601 ttttcctgga ctacatcgcc accggaaagc tcacgcctga agcgatggcg gaagtggtgg
     6661 agggcattgc cgatggctgt cgccagagcg gctgtgccct gttggggggt gagaccgcag
     6721 agatgcctgg cttttacggg cctggtcgct acgacctcgc cggtttttgt gtggctgtgg
     6781 tcgatgagga tgacctgatt gatggcagcc gcgtccaggc cggtgatcgc atcgttgctg
     6841 tggccagcag cggtgtgcac agcaacggct tcagcctggt gcgccgcatc ctcgaggccc
     6901 atggagtgac cgcctccacc ccgctagagg gggctggcct gccggtcctc gatgccctgc
     6961 tggagccgac tgtgctctac ccagcacttg tgcaacggct cctccaggac gggttggcgc
     7021 tccacggcat ggcacacatc acggggggcg ggcttccgga gaacctcccg cggaccctgc
     7081 ctgccggcgt ccatggccgc attgacccgg ggagctggga acgcccctcg ctcttccgct
     7141 ggctgcagga gaagggggag gtcccagagc gggatctttg gaacaccttc aacttggggg
     7201 tggggctggc gcttgtgctg cctgaggctc aggtggagcg ggcgatcgcg gtctgccagg
     7261 aggcggggca ccgcgcctgg ctgctgggca gtgttgaggc cggcgaggct ggggcagagc
     7321 ccttggcggg tttgccgtac tgaagcggcg gcctggacct gccaaattgc ttcagtcatg
     7381 cacgatcaag gcaccttctc ctgagttgtt gcctaggttc cgcgcaagct gttttgtggt
     7441 tgttccgtaa ttcagttcta ttggccgttg ttcagatttc tttctgttca aggttctgtt
     7501 gtttataggg ttgtttgaga tgtctttcaa cgcgcaatct tctgctgcat ttgtaggtaa
     7561 ctccgggcga atcacccgcc gccgcagctc cgccggaccg gtcgccccaa atcgtcccct
     7621 gcgccgcgag ccctactccg gtcgcagcaa tgtccggccc accttcttga ccctgaggga
     7681 ccacggcaag gtcttcgttg ctgacctccc tcgcctctct gacggccagc tcgcccatgt
     7741 gggcaaagaa gccaaggagg tgatggagag cctctgccgg cgccttgagg aactcgatca
     7801 acagctcagc ctcaaccccc aggagcagga gacgcgcatt cgtgcggcca ccaagcggga
     7861 tgtcacggat cgcttcatcc ttgccgttga ggaggagcag gagcagcgcc ggaacaaccc
     7921 ggccctgaag gctgcggctg gcgaatcctt ggcccgcgcc ttcctggaga tcgcccggca
     7981 ccgtctgcct ggtgccacct ttgattcgct gctgcaggag gcgctctccg cctgtgacga
     8041 gggtgcgtct gagcccgagg aggtcacgcc gcctgaaccg gtcgcgcctg agcccccccg
     8101 ggctcgtgtc gtgccgatgg tccgtcggat cgaaaccccc caggcaccgg agcgtgagca
     8161 gatgaccgtt gtgctcaccc ccgatccctc ccctgaaatg ggtggtgact agtcgctcag
     8221 gcgctctgaa agggattggc aggcatgcgc gcggccgcga gggcatcaag gctgcgccgt
     8281 tcatcgctgc tcaagctcca gctccgggcc gccgcggctt gctcaacttg atcgctgctt
     8341 ctgagcccgg ggatcggcat ggccccatgg gctctgcacc agttcaaggc cacagcccct
     8401 aagccccccg gcctgccgtt ggcgatctcc tccatggttt ggcgcaaggg ggccagggag
     8461 ctctcgaggc ggcggaagag gttgccgcgc gttccttggg gcagcggtct cgggtcccca
     8521 gcgctgcggc ccaacaggcc gagggccagg gggctgtagg caatgagctc aattcccagc
     8581 tcctggcagg tggccgcgac ccccccgtct gcgaggggtt gtggggccag cagcgagaac
     8641 tgcacctgca ggctgctgat gggaattcct cgctcttgga gtgtccggtg gatggttcgc
     8701 agccgcttgg gccccacgtt cgagagcccc aggctgggga ccgctccgct ctccaccagg
     8761 tccgccaggc catcgatcag cgccggttcc tgccaggggg cgtagcgcgc ggtgctccag
     8821 tgcagctgca cccgtttcat ttggccctgc aggcgccgct gggaggcggc aaaggcccgg
     8881 tcgtagcccc gccggcccag gcgccagggg aagggggcca acttggtggc aatgcagagc
     8941 tgctggcgct cgtcggcggt tgcgcgcatg gcgaattgcc ccagcagcat ctcgctgcgg
     9001 ccattcagtc ggccggtccc gtaggagtcc gccgtatcga agaagcgaaa gcccagtgcg
     9061 aggcaacgtt gaaaggtttg ctccagccga gcgtcgtccc gctgcgggtc atagccccag
     9121 aggaattggt tgccccaggc ccaggtgcca acgccgatgc ccggttggtc cgcctcactt
     9181 gtcatgatcg agccatcgcg gacttgcact gtgctgaatt ctctgcccag cccggctgcc
     9241 cagaccagcg atcctccgcc ccaggctgag gagtccgcgc ccgcgcgcca ggagcaggat
     9301 ccggtgctct gcggtcactg cggccgcacg gccagcaatg gcttggtctg tattgggatg
     9361 tgcgtggcgg attccggcta ttgagcgtgg cgcgtctgct gctggcggcc ctctgcctcg
     9421 gcgttgctgc tcccgcgctg gcggctgagg agaagcaaca gggctttggg cgttggcagg
     9481 tggagcccag gcgttgtgaa ttgaccctgt ttggccaggc tccacggccc tgcagcagcg
     9541 tgcgcctgga tcagcgcaac ccatcggtgc tgcgcttcag ttggatggcg cctgtgcccc
     9601 agcaggacct gctccaggag gtgagttttg tgggggagcg ggcgagctct gggcagcccc
     9661 tgcgctgcag cgatggtgtc tgcaagctcg atggctccgt gctgctgcgc gtgcgcttgc
     9721 tgcgcctcgc tcagttcaac ccccgcggtc tggtggtggg cttcccgaaa accttcccgg
     9781 tggctggcac ctgtgagatc gatggccccc aggcccgttg cgatgcgcag acgcaattcg
     9841 gcgaacgctg gtcagcggaa gccgatctgc cctgacccgc gagcgcgatt caaaggcggc
     9901 acccagattc gaactggggg taaaggattt gcaatcctct gccttaccac ttggccatgc
     9961 cgccgcttgg gagcaaactc ccagggacgg atcgtatcag tcacgggatg cctggccgcc
    10021 tgctggtcct gagcaacggc catggggaag acctgattgc cctgcgggtc atccaggcct
    10081 tgaagcagag gcgccccgag atcgaggtgg cggtgctgcc gatggtcgga gagggtgccg
    10141 cctaccgggg ggctgaggag caggggctgc tgcgccgggt ggggccgcgc cgtcagctgc
    10201 ccagcggtgg cttcagcaat cagagcctga gggggctgct ggcggatctt ggcgctgggg
    10261 ttctgggctt gaccctgcgg cagtggcgct ttgtgcgccg ttggggcaag gcgggcgatc
    10321 ccgttttggc ggtgggggat ctgctgcccc tgttgctggc ctggtctggc ggcgggccct
    10381 atggcttcat cggcaccccc aagagcgact acacctgggc cggcgcgccg gggatcgcgg
    10441 ccctgtatca ccgcctcaag ggcagtgagt gggacccctg ggaatgggcc ctgatggcag
    10501 gcccccgctg ccgtctggcg gcgatgaggg atcgcctgac ggcgcggggg ctgcggcgcc
    10561 atggggtggc ggccattgcc cctggtaatc caatgatgga cggcctggat ctggggaccc
    10621 tgccgctggc cctgcgggat tggcggcgtg tcttgctgct gggcggcagt cgcatgcccg
    10681 aggcggcggg caacctcaag cgtctgctgg agtccctcgc cttggtgccg agcggcgctc
    10741 ccctgctggt gttggcgccg accggttcac gcccggctcc ccatgaatgg gaaccgctgc
    10801 tgctggacct gggctacgag cccatcgagc ctccagaggc cctggcggag ctgggggcag
    10861 ccgcggcctg ggcctgcggc cgccgcttgc tgttgattgg ccccggttgt ttttcgcgct
    10921 gggcctgttg ggcggaattg ggcctggcct ctgcgggaac ggccaccgag cagctcgttg
    10981 gactcgggat tccggcgctt tcgttgcctg gccccgggcc ccagttcaag cgggggtttg
    11041 cggagcgcca gagccgtttg ctcggcggtg ccgtggcggt ctgccgctcc tcagccgtcc
    11101 tggcggagcg ggccgagctg ctcctcggtg acccgggttt cgcccggcag ctgggggcca
    11161 tcgggaccca gcggatgggg atggcgggcg gcagcgttgc cctctcgcgg gcgatcgagg
    11221 agcgcctatt ggggagcgcg gacggcgcaa cgggatgatg ggggcttgat caaccgccgc
    11281 gttgcttcgc ccctatggca gctccccagg acaaggacta cgcaaaagcc tgcggacagc
    11341 tcgccagtgc cttgagcatc agcctggctt cggcccgccg caaggtggat ctggtggcgg
    11401 ccaaggaggg ggtgcgcgac aaagaggggc gactgctgat cgcccagcgt ctcctgctgg
    11461 aggcccaggg cgtgggccag gaatcccgcc agctgttgga tgtgctgctc gaggcggtga
    11521 aggaggagga gatgtacctc ggggatgact gagccccttc cttaagagcg gtgctcaaag
    11581 atcgcgccga agcggccgcg atccagatcc gagatcacgg ggatgcagcc aaagcaacgc
    11641 tgggccaggt ccagccgctc ttcgcgcacg agcatctcga tcaagcgggc gcgggcggct
    11701 aggagatagc gcacgtcatt ggcggcatag gccagctggg actcgctcag ttcctcaacc
    11761 cgtccccagt cactgctctg ggctcccttg tcgagttcga cgtggcagag ctcgttgacc
    11821 aggtccttga ggccgtggcg gttggtgtag gtccgggcca ggcggctgcc gatcttggtg
    11881 caaaagatgg ggctgacgtg gatgtccagg ccttcagcga gggcggcgac gtcgaagcgg
    11941 gcgaagtgaa agaccttctc gatgccggct gcttccatca gctctttgag caggggtgcc
    12001 tcggtttggc cgcggtggat gcgaatgcag cagacgttgt cgtggtcgtc gctgatttgc
    12061 accaggcaga ggcgatcgcg gccgtggatc aggcccatgg cttcggtgtc caccgcgagt
    12121 gcgctggagg ccccgagtag ggcgcgccac tcaggcgtga gatcgcgatc caggacggca
    12181 aagcgagcag ggctcgatcc cgcggcaggg gcggagacgg cggaggctgc gctgctcaag
    12241 gggggatggt tcaactgcga tccatcgtcg cggaccggcg gcaaatctca agatcatctg
    12301 tcgcttttgc gtatcaatgt gagatcgcgc tagcagttgg tcagcgcgtg gcccctctcc
    12361 ttcaatgcgt tctcgtccct tgcccccacg gcctggtctg gagtccattc gggccttttt
    12421 tgagcgtccg cctgtccagc acttgagttt ggagttggcc gtctgctgga ttttggagcg
    12481 gctgctcgag gccgacacct acccgacggc cctgatgcag gacctctcgg cctcccatcc
    12541 caagttgcga ctgtcggaga ccgtgttgca gcaggcgttg ggctttttgg atcaggacgg
    12601 cacgatcgcc agttacgccc agcgctgccc cagccgcggg cgtccgcggc ggatgttgca
    12661 tcttctcgag acccggcgcg gcgacgctga gcagttgatg ccgccatggc gccactggct
    12721 cgaggagaat gagcgaaatc ttcacgccag cagccatgcc ccaggccctg ggctccaccc
    12781 tgcccctcac cctgctgctg gttgtcggtc tggtgttctt tctgcgggcc gccagtaagg
    12841 accgcacgac cgttgttgaa atccgctcct cgaagcctcc gctcgaggtg cttccggccc
    12901 tggcggagtg gctgaagggg cgcggctggg tggccgagga ggccaacccg gagcgccgtt
    12961 tgctgaagtt ctccggtcag gtggaggcca gtggcgcctt ggcgctgttg ctctctgtgc
    13021 tgggaggggt cggtgcggcc tgcctgggcc tggtcctctg tcagctgttg ccttccctgg
    13081 cctggtggcc cttgctcttg accctgctgg gtcccttggc tggggtggtc tatcgccgcc
    13141 gcgcggcgcg ggctgaaacc gtggaattgc gcctgatcag ccacgacgag gccaccggca
    13201 gtgcgctgca gatgcgggcc catcgcgatg agttaatcgc cctggagcag gagatggggc
    13261 cccagctggg actctttggt gtgggcgatc tgttgcattc gccgatctga gccaggatgg
    13321 gccgatgagg tttccccggc gccgcacgtt gctgttggcc agcctggctg cagccagctt
    13381 ggccctggcc gctgacgctc aggcgccggc tcccgctccc ggtgcagccg atgccttgac
    13441 cgggccgcgc gggcgcttgg gacgggactg gattggggtc cggcaagtcg ccagcaccac
    13501 cccgatcctg gtcatggctg gccacgcaga ctcccaggcc attccgggat ccggaacctc
    13561 cggctactcg gttgatatcc gtggtgccaa gcccatgcag cagggcatcc gcgacgagct
    13621 ctattggaac cttgaggtcg cacgccgtgt cgtccagctg ggccgtcagc gggggttgaa
    13681 catccggttc tatgaccccc cggcgcgcac gatcctcgat ggcgatgatc cgcgcacgaa
    13741 ttggagcgtg ggcaaggccc atgcggaggc cggcggctac gcggtggaga tccatttcga
    13801 tgcctatggc cccgatggca tcggctctgg ggtcatcccg gccctgcatc gccccttgag
    13861 ctccctggat gagagcctgg cggtcgcctt tggcggctat cccctgcgct tccgtggtgg
    13921 tttgggtggt cccaaacggg gcatcaccct gctggagatc ggcaagctcg aggcgcccct
    13981 ggaacctgcc ctgcgcaatc cccgtagccg cgatcaggcc ttggcggtga tcagtgaacg
    14041 ggttgtggct gccttggagg ccggcttggg acgccaccgc ttggtggtgg ctccaccacc
    14101 cgtctcagct cacggcgccg tggggctggc agcgaccaac cagtgagtca tcacccagcc
    14161 agttttgggg cttggtgaat agatcggtca gcagtgcttc gcggctgcct tcctcggctt
    14221 tgtagccgta ctcccagcgc accaaggggg gcagggacat caggatcgac tcggtgcggc
    14281 cgttggtttg caggccaaag atcgtgcccc ggtcaaacac caggttgaac tccacgtagc
    14341 ggccgcggcg atagagctgg aactgacgtt cccgctcgcc gtagggggtg tgctgccgct
    14401 tctcagcgat cggcagatag ctcggaagga aggcgttgcc gcaggcgctg gccaggttga
    14461 agagctgctc ccagctctgc tggatgggcc cgaccccttg tcctgcggcg gcagccggtc
    14521 cctcgggggc ctggcccttg tagagcaccc cgcgcggatc ctggtagtcg taaaagatcc
    14581 cgccgacacc ccgggtctca tcgcggtgct tcaagtagaa gtactcgtcg caccagggct
    14641 tgaacacctg gtagtaggcc ggattgacgc tgtcgcaggc gttcttcagg gtttggtgga
    14701 agtgcttggc gtcctccagg aaggggtagt agggggtcag gtcagcgccg ccgccaaacc
    14761 accagacggg accggcctcg aagtagcggt agttgaggtg aacggtgggg atgaaggggt
    14821 tgcgggggtg cagcaccatc gaggtgccgg tggcatacca gcggtggccc ttggcttcgg
    14881 gccgttgatt gaggatcgag ggggggagct cggtgccctc cacctcagag aagttcacgc
    14941 cgccctgctc aaacacccgg ccgcctttga tcacgcggga gcggccacca ccgccctcgg
    15001 ggcgaaccca gctttcctct tcaaagcgcc cgccgccgtc gaactgctcc aggccagcgc
    15061 agatggaatc ctgcagcccc atcaccaggg cgcgcgcccg ctcccgggag tttgcggggg
    15121 gagcctcgag ggcgacgggg ccggaggtcg ccgaggtctc actcgccagc ttggccttgg
    15181 cacgggacag cagacccttc aacatcgatg ctcgcgccgt ggggcagggg gaatcggacc
    15241 accttttcag tccgacccac cgctgcacaa gttttcgaga gggttcgtga tcccgccggg
    15301 ctttggcctt ggggatgcct ctctgggcca acgcttttag gatccggagc accgtgtaat
    15361 cgcccgatgg ccagcgcaga ccaggccctg aaagaggccc tcgccgccct cgagcccctg
    15421 aaagatgccg gcaccggccg cagccttctg gatctgcagt ggattcaaga ggttcgggtc
    15481 cagaacaacc gcgtcgtgtt ccagctggcg ttgcccggtt acgccagctc ccagcgggac
    15541 cggatcgccg ccgatgcccg tggtgccctg ctccagctcg gcgggattga tgatgttcaa
    15601 atcgagttaa cccaggcgac cccgcaggcc cccgcccagg ggggtgctcc catcggcgcg
    15661 gctggtcatg gcggcggtgg tcctgagcgc caggccattc ctggcgtcaa gcaggtgatc
    15721 gccgtcagca gtggcaaagg gggcgtgggc aaaagcaccg tggcggtgaa cctggcctgt
    15781 gccctggccc agagcggact caaggtcggt ctgctcgatg ccgacatcta tggcccgaat
    15841 gccccgacga tgttgggcgt ggccgatcaa accccgcagg tgcggggcag cggcaacgac
    15901 caggtcttaa cccccattga gagttgcggc atcgcgatgg tctcgatggg cctgctgatt
    15961 gatgcccatc agcccgtgat ctggcgcggc ccgatgctca acggcatcat tcgccagttc
    16021 ctctaccaag tcgagtgggg tgagcgggat gtgctcgtgg ttgacctgcc tccggggacg
    16081 ggtgacgccc agctcagcct ggcccaggcc gtgccgatgg ttggcgtgat cattgtcacg
    16141 acaccccaaa tggtctccct gcaggacgct cgccgtggct tggcgatgtt ccagcagctg
    16201 ggggttccgg tcttgggtgt ggtggagaac atgacggcct tcatcccgcc ggatgccccc
    16261 gagaagcgct acgagctctt tggctccggt ggcggccagt gcctggccga tgagagcggt
    16321 gtgccgctct tggcccagtt gccgatggaa ttggcggtgg ttcaaggcgg tgacggcggc
    16381 cggcccgtga ccgtcagtgc accggagtcg gcgacggcct ccgcctttgc cgcgctggcg
    16441 ggccgccttc cggtggccac gcgctgatga cgctctcggg cttctgggat cgccgccgcg
    16501 ggggcctgct gttcaaacgg gatggacgac ggcgccgctg gttcgccggc gtcgacaaga
    16561 tcctgtggtg gatccccctg gcgatgattt tcgtcgccgg attcctgatc gccagcaccc
    16621 agcgccaggc cggttacgcc gattggtacc agcactgggt gacggcggct gtgggtttgg
    16681 tcattgccct gctgctggcc aaggttccag tggagcgcat ctcccgctgg acctggccga
    16741 tctatggcgc catggttgcc agcttgatcg cggtgcgcct gatcggggtg agtgccttgg
    16801 gggcccagag ctggatcaac atcgctggct tcaatgtcca gccctctgag ttcgccaaga
    16861 tcgcggccat tcttttattg gcgcaggtcc tgtcgcgcca tcccgttgag cggcccgtgg
    16921 acctggtgcg gccggtggcg accatcagcg tcccttggct gctggtcttg atccagcccg
    16981 acctgggcac ctccttggtg tttggcgcgg tgctgctggt gatgatgttc tggtccggga
    17041 tgccgggagc ctgggtcgtg ctcctgatct cgccggtggt cacctcagtg ctcgccgggg
    17101 tcgtcccgtg gctattggtg ctctggattc cggccatggc tgttgtggcc gcccgttcgc
    17161 tgccttggaa acgcctggca ccgatggccg tagtggccat tcaggggttg ttcgctgtcg
    17221 gaaccccctg gttgtggaac aactttctgc agccccacca gcgggatcgc ctgaccctct
    17281 tcctggatcc caacaaggat cccttgggcg gcggttacca cctgctgcag agcaccgtgg
    17341 gcattggctc gggcggctgg ttcggcaccg gtctgctcca gggccatctg accctgctgc
    17401 gcttcatccc agagcagcac accgatttca tcttcagcgc gctgggcgaa gaaacgggat
    17461 ttctgggttc ggcgttggtg gttctgggct ttgtcgcctg gatctggcgg ctgctcaaga
    17521 tcgccggtca ggcccgcacg gatgtggagt ccttggtggt gattggcgtg ggggcgatgg
    17581 tgatgttcca ggtggtcgtg aacatcaaca tgaccatcgg cctggggccg atcaccggga
    17641 tccccttgcc ctggttgagt tacggccgct ccgcgatgtt ggtgaacttc atcggcctgg
    17701 ggttatgcgc ctcggtggcc cggggcatta agcaaccggc caaacgccgc tgatgggagt
    17761 cctgggctgc agttttgagg cgctccggcg tcaactggcc cagcagatgc caaccggtcg
    17821 ctgcgatgag gacagcgtgc gccggcagtg gtgggccgcc ctggccaccc tccaggagga
    17881 ttttttgctg cccctggggg ctcagcccgg ggtctggctg gcctcccccc tgcccgccct
    17941 ttacgaaccc tccctgttgc agcagttcca gggctgggtc tgggcgcctt ctgaactcaa
    18001 ggacctgctg cagagcaacg cccccttgct gccggccgcg gcggcaagcc cgtcggtcag
    18061 tggtggattt cagcggttgg ccctggagga ggccgatgga acggatccac tgctggtgct
    18121 gatcacgccg aagttgcaga tggcgatggc actggtgggc ccggcccagg agcgacaact
    18181 ggtggtccgg tttgacccgc ccaccctctc tgccgcgctg tcgctgttcg atgaacgcct
    18241 gcagcagagc gatccccagc agggtcaggc cctgcgccag tccatccagg ccctgggtgg
    18301 attgcacaac gacgagcagc tggcacagct gttttggccc cgcctggctg agcggctggc
    18361 ggcgatggcc cccagcctga ccctgcagcc cttggtgcac cgcagcagtg gctcagacag
    18421 cagctccagc cccagcagtg agttggccct gctcgaggcc ctcacccatg aggtgcgcac
    18481 gccgttggcc acgattcgca ccttgattcg ttcgctgctg cggcgcggcg atctcacgga
    18541 gttggtgcgc aagcgcctga atcaaatcga tggggaatgc agcgagcaga ttgatcgctt
    18601 cggcttgatt tttctggcgg ctgagttgca gcgtcagccg gtgctcgatg agccggccca
    18661 ggccctggcc cgcaccgatc tcgcccagct cttgggtcag cttgaggccg gctggcagca
    18721 gcagctggag cgccgtggct tgaacctgga gctgttgctc acgccggagc tgccgttcgt
    18781 cctctccgac ccagcgcggc tggaaaccgt cttgggcgga ctgatggatc gcttcagtcg
    18841 cggcttgccc gccggagcgg tggtgcaact gagccttcag cccgcgggag cgcggttgaa
    18901 gttgcgcctc agtgctgcgg ccttgcccac gggtgagggt gagcaggacc tgcaagagcg
    18961 ggtcggccca gtcttgagtt ggaaccccgg caccggcagc ctgcagctga gccgtcaggc
    19021 cacccagcgc ctgttccaca gcctgggggg acggctcgcg gagcgctctg gaaatgacct
    19081 cacggtcttt ttcccggtgg cctaaaaccg gcaccaatgt tgacgggtgt gaagagagca
    19141 gcggcacctc cagttcaccc caaaacacgg tgctagcttc cgcttgaaac ggtctgcggt
    19201 ctgccgacac cccctccgga acagccatga cattgagcgg tcaactcccg aagtacatcg
    19261 gcagcaccgg cggtctgctc aacgccgctg agaccgaaga gaagtacgcc atcacctgga
    19321 ccagcgccaa agagcaagtc tttgagctcc ccaccggcgg tgcggctcac atgaatgagg
    19381 gcgagaacct catgtatttc gcccgcaagg agcagtgcct ggccctcggt acccagctgc
    19441 gcaccaagtt caagccccgg atcgaggact acaagatcta ccggatcttc cccggcggtg
    19501 acaccgagtt cctgcacccc aaagatggtg tgttccccga gaaggtgaac gagggtcgtc
    19561 agatggtggg ccataacgcc cgccgcattg gtcagaacgg caaccccgcc agcatcaagt
    19621 tcaccggcaa gaacaccttc gattcctgat tcaggacctg cactgcttcg agcaatgggc
    19681 ggtgcttcaa cctctataaa ggcggggcta agcgccccgt tttttttgcc tgcccgtcgt
    19741 cgtagtgatg ccctcccctg accgcgcgac agttctggcc caggccaagg cgggcagcaa
    19801 ttacatcccg atctggcgca cctggccggc ggacctggag acgcccctga ccacctggct
    19861 gaaggtgggt gccggcagtg accacggcgt cttgctggag tccgtcgaag gcggtgagcg
    19921 gatcggccgc tggagctttg tggtcagcga tccgctctgg accctcagtg tgcgcggtga
    19981 gtcggcggaa cagcgctggc gggatgggcg cagcagcgcc ctcagcggga acccctttga
    20041 tctgttgcgg gacaccctgg cggcctacga cgccccggca gttcctggtc tgcctcccct
    20101 gggtcaactg tttggttttt ggggctacga actgattcgt tggattgagc ccagcgttcc
    20161 gattcacccc accgatccgg aggggccgcc cgatggctgc tggatgctcg ccgacagcct
    20221 gctggccttc gatcaggtca agcgtcagct cacggccgtg gcctacgtca atctccacga
    20281 cgaacccgac gcgaccgctg cctacgacgc cgcggtcgcg cggttggacg cgctggagca
    20341 gcgcatgcac cagcccctgc cctccggggt gacacccctg gattggcggg atgccgatgc
    20401 ggtggatctg cccaccagca gcaaccgcag tcgcgatgag tttgaagcgg ctgttctgac
    20461 ggccaaagag cacatcgccg ctggggatgt gttccagctg gtgatcagtc agcgcctgga
    20521 aacgccggtt gagcgggagc cgtttgagct ctaccgcagc ctgcggatgg tgaatccgtc
    20581 tccctacatg gccttcttca actttggagg ctggtacctg attggctcca gccctgaggt
    20641 gatggtgaag gccgagccca tggccgatgg cagtggccgg gtgaaggcct ccctgcggcc
    20701 cattgcgggc acccgccccc ggggccggag tgaagcggag gacctggcgc tcgagaagga
    20761 tcttttggcc gatcccaagg agcgcgcgga gcacgtgatg ctcgtggacc tcggccgcaa
    20821 tgacctgggc cgggtctgtg tgccgggcag cgtcagcgtc agcgagttga tggtgattga
    20881 gcgctactcc cacgtgatgc acatcgtcag tgaggtggag ggattgctcg atccagagcg
    20941 ggatgtctgg gatctgttga tggcctcctt cccggctggc accgtcagcg gtgcgccgaa
    21001 gatccgggcg atgcagttga tccatgcctt ggaacccgat gcccggggtc cctactccgg
    21061 ggtctatggc gccatggatc tcagcggggc gctgaatacg gcgatcacga ttcgaaccat
    21121 ggtcgtcctg cccgatgggg acggtcgctg gcgggttcag gtccaggccg gtgctggctt
    21181 agtggctgat tcggtgcctg cttcggaatt ccaagagacc ctcaacaaag cccggggcat
    21241 gctgaaggct ctggcttgcc tggcatgagc agccccctgt tgctcaaggg ttttgaggtc
    21301 gagctctaca ccggccgtcc cgacgggacc gtggtgggat gttcggctga agtcgcggcg
    21361 gccctcgaag ggtttgtcac cgagcccgat tgccgcaatc tcgaatacat caccccccct
    21421 gcggccagct acgccaccca gctggccctg ctgctggagc cccggcggcg gctgcgccct
    21481 tggctggccc aacggggact gaccctgctg ccgggcagca ccttgagcac cggggatagc
    21541 cagcgttttg agcgctcaga tccgaagaac ccgtatcacg cctacatcga ggccacctac
    21601 ggcacccgcg tcgtgaccgc cagtgtccac atcaacctgg ggctcaccga tccggatcag
    21661 ctgtttgcgg cctgccgcct ggtgcgttgt gaggcggcct tgctgttggc cttgagtgcc
    21721 tgctcgccct tcgtcgatgg gcaggtcacg ggcgcccatt cccagcgttg gctccagttc
    21781 ccgctaaccc ccgagcaggt gcccctgttc ttgaaccacg ggcactacat cgactgggtg
    21841 gagcagcagc tgcagttggg cacgatgcaa aacgtgcgcc atctctggac ctccgtacgc
    21901 cccaatggtg agcggcgccc ctacgacctc aatcgcctgg agattcgcat ctgtgacctg
    21961 gtggcggatc cccagttgct gttgtccctg acggcgtttg tggagctgcg cattcaccaa
    22021 ctcctccgag atcctgcggc ctgcgacccg ctgcaggcca gtgacttgga tccccaagcc
    22081 ctggcagccc ttgctgatgc gaatgatcag gcggcggcgc gcagcagcct ggacgctgaa
    22141 ctccgccact ggcgtgatgg tgcgccgatc acggcccgcg catggattgt cgctgagctc
    22201 gccggtctgc agtcgctggc ccgggagctg ggtctagctg agctgctgct gccgctgcaa
    22261 caggtgttga gccagggcaa ccaagcgatg caatggctgg aggcccatgc ccagggcgtg
    22321 tccgtggcag agctgattgc ctcggccgca gcggatctcg agcagttgga aacccgtctt
    22381 ggtgcgcaaa gcaccatcaa cgaggcaggc actttgggat gatcatgcag cgcacccctg
    22441 ccgaaaccgc ctctatgggg cccaccctcg ccgcaactga agcctctgct cctgcggctg
    22501 agcctcgggt cacccgactc cttggcgatc ggttggagct ggtggaggac ctctggcaga
    22561 cggtgctgcg cagtgaatgt cctgcccccc aggcggaacg gttgctgcgg atgaaagcgt
    22621 tgagcaaccg catcgacggc ggcgctcccg atcaggcatc cgaggcggcg accgaggaga
    22681 tcgtgcagct gatccgcgac atggatctgg ctgaagccat tgctgccgct cgctcctttt
    22741 ccctctattt ccagctggtc aacatcctcg agcagcacat cgaggaggac agctatctcg
    22801 ccagccttcg gccccaccac gctgaagagc tgagcgatcc ctttgttccg cccctggcga
    22861 gccagagctc gcccgcgacc ttccgagagc tcttcacccg gctgcggggc cttggcgttc
    22921 ctccggccca gatcgagcag ctgctgcagg agcttgatat ccggctggtg ttcaccgccc
    22981 accccacgga gatcgtccgt cacaccgtgc gccacaagca gcgccgggtg gcctccctga
    23041 tccaacagct ccagaagagt cagctgctgc atcccgagga acgggacaac ctgcgtcagc
    23101 agttggagga ggaaattcgc ctctggtggc gcaccgatga gctgcaccag ttcaagccct
    23161 ccgtcctcga tgaggtcgat tacgccctgc actacttcca gcaggtgctg tttgaggcga
    23221 tgcctcagct gcgccagcgg attcgcacgg ccctgggtgc gaactacccc gacgttctgc
    23281 ccccgagcga tgccttctgc acctttggct cttgggttgg atccgaccgc gacggcaacc
    23341 cctcggtcac cccggacatc acctggcgga cggcgtcttt tcagcgtcag ctgatgctcg
    23401 atcgctactt ggctgcggtg gaggacctcc gcgatcagct gagtatttcg atgcagtgga
    23461 gccaggtcag cgctcccctg ctcgagtccc tcgagatgga tcgtctgcgc ttcccggagg
    23521 tctacgaaga gcgggcggcc cgctaccggt tggagcccta tcgcctcaaa atcagctacg
    23581 tcattgagcg gctgcggctg accttggccc gcaaccagca gcaggcggct gccggctggg
    23641 ctgctcccca cgaaccgcgg ccggcccagc ccgactttgg caatcagggc gccatgcccg
    23701 ctccccccgc accagagctg cactacggaa cggtcgatga gttccgcacc gatctggagc
    23761 tgatcaacga aagcctgcag ggcagcggct tgagctgtga gcccctggac aacctgatcg
    23821 cccaggtcca caccttcgcg ttctgcctgg ccagcctcga tatccggcag gagagcaccc
    23881 gtcacagcga tgccctcgat gagctgaccc gctacctgca gatgcccact ccctatgggg
    23941 agatggacga ggagcagcgg atcagctggt tgatgtctga gctgcagacc cgccgtccgc
    24001 tcatccctgc ggccgttaag tggagccccc tgacggctga aacctttgat gttctgcgcg
    24061 tcgtcaaacg gctgcagcag gagttcggct cccgcatctg ccgcacctac gtgatctcga
    24121 tgagtcacac ggtgtcggat ctgcttgagg tgttgttgct ggccaaggag gccggcctgg
    24181 tggatccgac cgcccagcgc tccgacctct tggtgatccc cctgtttgaa acggtggagg
    24241 atctcaaggc tgctcctggc gtgatggagc ggctgtttag cgaggacttc tatcgccagc
    24301 tgatcgcgag ctccagcccc aacggacggc cgctgcagga gctgatgctc ggctactccg
    24361 acagcaacaa agactccggc ttcctctcca gtaactggga gatccaccag gcccaaatcg
    24421 ctctgcagca gttggcaaga cgccatgacg tctgcctgcg cctcttccac ggccgcggcg
    24481 gctccgtggg acggggcggt ggtccggcct accaggcgat cctggcgcaa cccagcggca
    24541 ccctgaatgg ccgcatcaag atcaccgagc aaggggaggt cttggcctcc aagtactcct
    24601 tgccggagct agcgctctac aacctggaga cggtcaccac cgcggtgatt cagaacagcc
    24661 tggtcaccag ccacgtggat gacacgccgg actggaatga gctgatggtt cggttggcgg
    24721 cgcgctcccg cagccactac cgctccctcg tccacgacaa ccctgatctg gtcggcttct
    24781 tccagcagtg caccccgatc gaagagatca gcaaattgca gatctccagc cgtcctgccc
    24841 ggcgcaagag cggtgccaag gatctctcga gcctgcgcgc catcccctgg gtgtttggtt
    24901 ggacccagag ccgcttcctg ctccccagtt ggttcggcgt gggcacggcc ctacaggagg
    24961 aactcagcgg ggaccccggt cagatggagt tgttccagca gctctatcag cgctggccct
    25021 tcttccggat gctgatctcc aaggtggaga tgaccctctc gaaggtcgat cttgatctgg
    25081 cccaccacta cgtgcagtcc ctgggacgcc cggaatcccg cgaggccttc gaggagatct
    25141 tcgcggtgat tgcccgcgag ttcgtgctca cccgggatct ggtcctggcc atcaccggcc
    25201 atgagcgtct gctcgatggg gatccggccc tgcagctctc ggttgagctg cgcaaccgca
    25261 cgatcatccc gctgggattc ctgcaggtgg ccctgttgcg gcggctgcgg gatcagaacc
    25321 gccagccgcc catgagcgaa gaggcggccc gcgacgacgg ccggacctac agccgcagtg
    25381 agctgctgcg cggtgcgttg ctgaccatca atggcattgc cgcgggcatg cgcaataccg
    25441 gttgaggcgc ggcggccttg cttgattcgc ttctgatccc cttccgctcg cagccccagc
    25501 cgccggcgtt gcccctgggc tacagccttg acggtcagca gtcccccagt ggggcagaac
    25561 tcaacagact gctcgtgcag tgcggggatc cccagcggct ggaggagcgg ctcgagcaga
    25621 ccctctcccg cagcgcctgg cagttcagcg tgcgcaatgc cactggtgtc ttggtcggtt
    25681 ttgtgcgagc gaccagcgac ctggccctca atgccaatct ttgggatctc tcagcggatc
    25741 cacaagaccc tgagcaggcc caggtgcttc gggtgatcgt ccatgccgcc atggcgcgtc
    25801 tacggcgcga attgcccgga tgcagcattt cggtggcggc ccccagcgtg gccctcgagg
    25861 cgctcaagca aaacggattt gtcgtggacc ccggcggtat tcgggccatg ggtctgcgcc
    25921 tctaggccac aaaaaaaccc cgccgcagcg gggtgatgtc ggtgacgggt ctaggacctg
    25981 atcacgagca tggagggact cgaacccccg accctcagaa ccggaatctg atgctctatc
    26041 caactgagct acatgcccat gcggcctgag caagatctgt tgctcagatg ggtcgtgtgc
    26101 aggcagcaga ccaccgtcac cgccttacct tactggtcag acggccccag agacccattc
    26161 ggctgcaccg cctggagctg cgtcagttcc gtaattacgg agcgctgagc ctcaccctcg
    26221 aggccccgcg attgctggtg attggccgca atggtgaggg caaatccaac ctgctggagg
    26281 cagtcgagct gctcggcagt cttcgctccc accgctgcag cagcgaccgg gatttgattc
    26341 agcaggggga gcggcagggg ttgattgccg ccgactgtga cggcggcgat cgcctggagt
    26401 tggaattgcg ccggcagggg gggcggcagg cccgccggaa cggcaaggtg ctggagcgtc
    26461 agcacgagtt gattggtccc ctgcgctgcg tcggtttcag cgccctggac ctggagctcg
    26521 tgcgcggtga gcctgccctg cgccggcagt ggctggatcg ggtggtgctg cagctcgagc
    26581 cggtctatgc cgagttgctc agtcgctacg gccgcctgct gcgtcagcgc tctcagctgc
    26641 tgcggcgggg attcccccag tcccagcttg aggggctgct ggatgccttt gaccagcaga
    26701 tggccttgat cggaacccgg ctgcaccgcc ggcggctgcg ggcgctgcgg cggctggaac
    26761 ccctggccca ggcttggcag caccgcctca gcgatggccg tgaactcttg ggtctgcgct
    26821 actgccccgg cagtcagctc gagggtgagg aggccgaagc cccctggcgg gatgccctgg
    26881 cggagcagtt gctgctgcag cgcccccagg agttgcgact gggccagtgc agcgtcggcc
    26941 cccaccgcga tgaggtggcg atggagctgg gcggccagcc ggcccgccgc tatggatcag
    27001 cgggacagca gcgcaccttg gtcctggctt tgaagatggc ggagctcgag ctggtgcatc
    27061 aactctgggg cgagccacca ctgctgctgc tggatgacgt cttggcggag ctcgatccag
    27121 gacggcaaga gctgttgctg gaggcggtcg gccagggaca tcagtgtctg gtgagcgcga
    27181 cccacctggg ggcctttaac ggcggttggc atcagggttc tcaggtggtc accgttgagg
    27241 caggaatggt gctccctggc cagtaaagtc ttgaactctt tgcctcacgt tgatgagcca
    27301 agcagcctgt ctccacccca acccgggatg gactggagct gagaccttct ccgctagccc
    27361 ccaagcaccc agtgccaccg acatggtggg taaacactgc atcctcgagc tgtacaactg
    27421 cgacgctgac aagctcgacg acgaagcttt catcaggaac gccctcacca ccgctgcgaa
    27481 gcgtgctggc gcgaccctgc tcaatctgat cacccaccac ttccaacctc agggtgtgac
    27541 ggggctggcc cttctggccg aatcccatat ttctatccac acgtggcccg agtcgggcta
    27601 cgccgctgtg gacgtgttca cctgcggtga ccacaccatg cccgagcggg cctgcatcgt
    27661 gctgagcgaa gagctcaacg caggtaacta caagctcaag agcttccgcc gcgagacccc
    27721 tgaggctgtg gcggctgccg agcgtgaacc cgatctgatc gcagcctgat tgcgatcgaa
    27781 caccgagcct cccgccagcg gggggctttt tgtgcccgtg caccagtggc gtgtcttgaa
    27841 aggattggct gtaatgccgc caatctcgat ctctcccccc atgcaggaga ccacctttgc
    27901 catcgaggcg gcgctgatca ccgtcggcag cttggcgctg ttgaccctgg cctcccggat
    27961 ccccgccgcc gcagatcagg cgcttgccgc tcctcccgcg ccaccgaagc ttgaccaccg
    28021 tcccaccccg cggacccagt tggagggcca gacggtggtg caactgcagc agctggcccg
    28081 cgcccggggg ctctccgggg tgagccgcct gcgcaaggcg gatctgattg aggagttgct
    28141 cagcgcttga gggcccggtt gagctttccg ctcaccaagc cctcaagatc caggctgacg
    28201 gcgctgaagc ccaggcccag cagggtctcc acaacggcag tacgggtggg ctcctccacc
    28261 agacgttgca gggctgaggg gggcacctca atgcgggccg tttccccctg gctgcgcacc
    28321 cgcagttcct gaaatcccct ctgccgcagc caggcttcgg cggcccccac ccgctgcagt
    28381 cgctcagcgt tgatgccttc gccgtaggga aaacgcgagg ccaggcaggg ttgagcgggc
    28441 ttgtcccacc aggggaatcc cagggcccgc gagagggcac gcaccccggc tttgtcgatc
    28501 tgcagttccg ccaggggcga tgagaccccc cgctcccgcg ccgcctcgat gccggggcga
    28561 tggtcgccga ggtcgtcgcg gttcacgcca tcgagaacgc tggcaccgcg ccattgctcg
    28621 tcgagttggc cgaccagttc agcgatcacg ctgtggagtt ctcgcttgca ggcgtagcag
    28681 cggttgtctg ggttgctgct gtaggccgga tcgttcagct cggccgtggg cagttcctgc
    28741 tgctggatgc ccatccagga cgcctgctgc tgcgcttctg agcggaggtg gggcgccaag
    28801 gccggtgaga tgccggtgac cgccagggca cgatcgccca gctgttcagc tgcgatggcg
    28861 gccaccaagg cactgtcgac tccgccggag taggcgacga tggccgccgg aagcgacgca
    28921 atgcgctgcc gcagggcccc gagggcctcc accaagggag gctccagtcg ttcaacgatg
    28981 gggtgccctg gcttcaaaac actctcgtta ggatccaacg gtaagaggcg cgtcgatggc
    29041 tccgcaggca acctctgcca gcactagtcg cagcaccgga cgcggcattg ggatccgaac
    29101 cgccgctgat ggcagcgagc gcagtcgcgg ccaggttcac gtctacgacg gggaaggcaa
    29161 aggcaaaagt caggcggccc tcggggtcgt cctgcggacc attggcttgg gcatctgcga
    29221 gcagaagcag acccgggtgc tcttgctgcg ttttctgaag gggcccggtc gctcctacga
    29281 cgaagacgcg gcgatcgaag cgctgcagca gggtttcccc catctgattg accaggtccg
    29341 caccggccgc ggcgaatttt ttggcgccga tgaggtcacc cgcgttgacg tgcaagaggc
    29401 ccagcggggt tggaccatcg ccaagggggc catcgccagc gagctctatt cggtggtggt
    29461 gctcgatgag ctcaaccccg tgctggatct cggcttgttg gatgccgagg aggtggtgcg
    29521 caccctctcg gccaagcccg ccggcatgga ggtgatcgtc accggtcggg gtgctcctcg
    29581 ctccttggtg cagattgcag acctccactc ggagatgcgc gcccaccggc gccccgatac
    29641 cccggccttc gaggagcaaa ccggtgagcc ggtcttggcg ggcctcgagg gggttgaggt
    29701 ctacaccggc gagggcaagg gcaagtccac cagtgccctg ggcaaggccc tgcaggccat
    29761 tggccgcggc atctcccagg acaaaagcca cagggtgttg atcctgcagt ggctcaaggg
    29821 gggcaacggc tacaccgagg atgcggcgat tgcggcccta cgggagagct acccccatct
    29881 ggtggatcac ctgcgctcgg gccgggacgc catcgtctgg cgcggtcagc agcaaccgat
    29941 tgattacgtc gaggccgagc gcgcttggga aatcgcccgt gcggcgatct ccagtggtct
    30001 ctacaagacc gtgatcctcg atgagatcaa ccccaccgtt gatctggagt tgattccggt
    30061 ggagccgatc gtgcaaaccc tgctgcgcaa gccggctgag actgaagtga tcctgaccgg
    30121 acgctgcaag cacccccccg cctacttcga tttggccagc gtccactccg agatggtctg
    30181 ccacaagcac tacgccgaac gtggggtgga cctcaagcgc ggcgtggatt actgagcgct
    30241 cgccatgaaa aaagcccggg gagtccccgg gctgaggtct tgcaatcagt agcgggggac
    30301 tgagctgtcc acctcttggc tccaggcatc gatgccgccg gccacgttga tgccttcaac
    30361 gccgtggcgc ttcagggcaa tcagggcctt ggcgctgcgg cccccgagct tgcagtggac
    30421 gtagagctgc ttgccgtcgg ccagctgctt gatccgctcc acggcggttc cgttctcgat
    30481 gtggtcgagg ggaatcagct cggctcctgg gatgaccgca atctccgctt cgggtgggtt
    30541 gcgcacgtcg atcagcacca tgccggaggt gtccccatcc agcagggtct tcagttcgct
    30601 gacgctgatg ctttcgacgg agccggcctc ctcttggccc ggggcggtgc cgccgacccc
    30661 gcagaactcc tggtagtcga tcagcttgtc gatcaccggg cgctccgggt tggggcgcag
    30721 cttgagctcc cggaacttca tgcccagggc atcaaacagc agcagccgcc cgctgagggt
    30781 ggtgccgatg ccggtgatga tcttcaccgc ctcggtggct tggattacgc cgatgattcc
    30841 gggcagaacg cccaccacgc cgccctcggc gcaggaggga accatgcccg gcggcggggg
    30901 ctcagggaag aggtcgcggt agttggggct ttcggcatcc aggttgaaca ccgtggcctg
    30961 gccttcaaag cggaagatcg agccgtagac gttgggtttg cccagcagca cgcaggcgtc
    31021 gttcaccagg tagcgggtgg ggaagttgtc ggtcccgtcg cagacgatgt cgtaggggcg
    31081 aacgatgtcg agggcgttct cgctgctgag ggccgtctca tagagatcga cctggcagtg
    31141 ggggttgatc tcgaggattc tcgccttggc cgattcgatc ttgggtttgc cgacccagct
    31201 ggtgccgtgg attacctgac gctgcaggtt ggagtgatcc actacgtcga agtcgacgat
    31261 gccgatgcgg ccgacgccag ccgcagccag ataaaggagc aggggggagc ccagtccgcc
    31321 ggtgcctacg cagaggacag aagaggcttt aagccgcttt tgaccctcca tgcccacttc
    31381 cggcaggatc aggtggcgcg caaaacgggc cacctcatcg gggctcagct cgatgccggt
    31441 ggtgtcaagg ggaagcatgg agtgccgatc gctttccagc tccctacttt cccaaacgct
    31501 ggtcccctgc ggccagcccc tgtcgcaaag gcaattcacg gggctcgcag gcgtcgccat
    31561 ccccggacag ccaccaggcc cgccagcgct cgttgcccag gcctgaggcg atcaccatca
    31621 aggtgggccc aaagcagagc tcccggtcgg tttgggacgg gatggcggcg ctggtgggat
    31681 ggctgtgggc tgaaccgatc acctggagcc cgcgctcccg ggcccagcgc tgcgcgagca
    31741 gctgctcgcg gggatcgagc aggaagcggt ggtcccgttc ccgggccggt tcccagcggt
    31801 tgcagcaggg ccaaacccga tgcagctcca ggcttttgcc cttggtttta cccagcagga
    31861 gagcacaacc ctcttccggc agggcggcgt tgagggtccg ctccaaaacc atcagccaat
    31921 gaccatcaac gcgcaactgg tctggcgctt gggcagtcac ccggatacct tgtgtcgagg
    31981 tttttaatcc aagcccatcc tgatgaccga cgacagcaac gatctgaagg aatcggcaac
    32041 tccagctgca gaagaggccg gcgcgaattt caccgagcgc tacaccgagg tgctctccaa
    32101 ggtcaacgag accctggacc aggtcgactg gagccagatg ggccgcatcg gtaagggtgt
    32161 tggcgttctg gtgatcgtga tcgtcgccca ggtcctgatc aagggcgtgc tggacaccat
    32221 caacctgctg cctgtggttc ctggtctgct ggagctgctg ggcctggtgg tcgtgggtca
    32281 gtggagctgg aaaaacctca ccaccagcga caagcgcacc gccgtgatca acaaagtcca
    32341 gggtctgcgc aaggaatacc tgggctgatt cagtctctta ctgccactcg cgcaggagcg
    32401 cggtgatgct ggcggcactt tgctgccagt agccaccgcc aaagagattg acgtggttga
    32461 gcaggtgata caggttgtag agctcgaccc gccgctggtg gcccgcttcc aggggccatt
    32521 cccgttcgta gccgcggaag aagctgcggg ggaaaccacc gaagagctgg gccatggcca
    32581 gatccacctc ccggtccccg cggtagacgg ccggatcaaa gatggcgccg ccgccgccct
    32641 gaagcagtgc agcgttcccg ctccagaggt cgccgtgtac cagggcaggc tccaccgggt
    32701 gcttcgcgag ccagagcggt acccgctcga gcagggcttc ggctccagga agcgcgtgtc
    32761 ctgagtcggc cgcccagctg agctggggcc tgaggcgctg ctcggcaaaa aacgcgcccc
    32821 aggtctctcc ccagcgattg gcttgggggc cagagccaat gaagttgtcg cgctcccagc
    32881 cgaagcgtcc gtcatggcca atgaggctgc cccggtgcag ctgggccagt cctgccccta
    32941 gggcctccca ggcttgggct ggatccgttg gcgtgccgag gtccagccag ttcagcagca
    33001 acacggcttc gccgccggcg aggcccaggc cgcagggccg cggaacgcgc aggctcgatt
    33061 gcccctgctc gatggccctg gccagggcct ccagcccctg ggcttcagcc tcgagcaccg
    33121 gcagcagttc ggcgcggttg gttttggcga agagctcctg cccatcggcc agggtcagcc
    33181 gccaggcgtt gtggatgcag cctccaccca ccggtgagcg cttcagcagc cgggccccgc
    33241 tggtggcctc gatccagtct gagaaggcct gcgggatggc cacgacgcgg tggagggagg
    33301 ggcgctgcca gcatgccgcg atgggcaaat cctgtgatgt cgcagtcgtc ggagggggca
    33361 ttgccggcct gaccgcagcc gcactgctgg ccgcagaagg cctgcaggtg gagttgctgg
    33421 aggcccacag ccagaccggt ggctgcgctg gaacctttcg ccgtggtccc tacgtctttg
    33481 atgtgggggc aacccaggtg gcggggtttg agccgggggg gatccatcag cggctgatgg
    33541 cccatttcgg tgtccctctg cccgaggcca cccccttgaa tcccggctgc agcgtgcagc
    33601 tcagcgccac cgaggaaccg gtgcacctct ggcgggatcc cgagcgttgg cgccaggagc
    33661 gcgagcgcca gttcccagga agtgaacggt tttgggccct ctgtgccctg ttgcacagca
    33721 gcaattgggc cttcgccgcc cgtgatccgg tgcttccgcc acgcacgctc tgggatctgc
    33781 gccaactgct gggggccctg ggggccggca ccttggccag tggcctgttc acgaccgcca
    33841 cggttgccga tttgctggtg ctcagcggct gcgcggggga tgcgcgcctg cggcgcttct
    33901 tggatcttca gctgcgcctc tattcccagg agccggccga ccagacggcg gccctctacg
    33961 gggccacggt gttggcgatg gcccaggagc cgcttgggct ttggcacctc cacggctcga
    34021 tgcagcagct ctgccaggcc ctcgagcagg tcctggaggc cagggggggg agccttcgct
    34081 tgcgccatcg gctgagccag atgcgccctg gcggcagtgg ttggcagctg agcggtgagg
    34141 ggccaggcca gaagcccttt gcgctggagg cggccgatgt ggtctgtgcg ctgccgcctc
    34201 agaccttgcc ggctctgctc ggagagtccc tgccagcggc ctatggccgc cgcatcgccg
    34261 gcttcccgga tccatcgggc gctttggtgc tctacgccgc ggtggatcgc gaccgccttc
    34321 ccaagggact ggggctgcat gcccagctgg attggcatga ccccggcagc gtgtttctct
    34381 ccttcagcgc cgagggcgat ggacgggccc cggcggggca ggcgaccttg attgcgagtg
    34441 tcttcacccc ggccaagcct tggtttgatc tgcctgagcc tgagtaccag cgcaaaaaac
    34501 agcaggcaat ggcggggatc caggcggcgc tagaggcctt ctttggcctg aggctggagg
    34561 actaccgcca tgctgagctg gccaccccgc ggggctttgc gggctggacg ggccgaccct
    34621 tcggctttgt cggtggcctg ggccagcacc cgagccgctt tggtcccttt ggcttggcca
    34681 gccggactcc cctggcgggg ctttggctct gtggcgacgc gatctatccc ggtgagggca
    34741 ccgctggggt gagcctctcg gccttgatgg cctgccgcca gttactgcag agcaaggggc
    34801 gctccctggt gctcagcagc tagagaaatt caggtcgcag ggcctggcag tgcaccagtt
    34861 cctgctgcag ggcctcccac tgctctccct ccaccaagct ctgcagctgt tgcagttgtc
    34921 gttggtactg ctccaaggcg ctcagaacgg cggcgcggtt ggtgcgcgcc atcaaggtgc
    34981 ccagttcggg attgccgcca ccgatccggc tggtgtcggc gaagccgctg gaggccaggg
    35041 cccgcacgag ggctggggcc gcggttccgc cttgatcggc gctctgcagc agcgcagcac
    35101 tgacgaggac cggcatgtgg gagatcaggg ctacggcctg gtcatgggcc gcggcggggc
    35161 actccagcca gtgggcgccg atgctctccg ccaggccgcg caccgccgtc agcgcctctg
    35221 gatcggtctc ggctgtgggg gtggcaaccc agggacgccc ttgaaagaga ccggcaaggc
    35281 ccgcctccac cccggcttgg gccgtccccg ccatcggatg gctcggcacg aagcgccggt
    35341 gcagcgatgc ccagcgctcc tggatcggtt gcttgaccga tcccacatcc gtgatcacgg
    35401 cgtcggccgg cagggccgcc accaggctgg ggtctggttc cagcaggcga tccaagggca
    35461 aggccaggat catcaaaccg cagtcctgca acaccgccgg atcggtgtcg atcctctggg
    35521 ccagcccccg ctcctgggcc cgctcggcgg tgctgcggcg atggaccaag gctcggacct
    35581 cgagtccctg ggcttgcaga tccaggccca gggatccgcc gatcaacccc aggcccacga
    35641 tcccgatggg tcgctctcgc cagtgggttg tcatcgctga acagttgtct cgtcccagct
    35701 tcctacgatt ccccgatgtt ggaagccaag gcccaccaac agctcaaggc gctcctccgc
    35761 ctggaggggg aaacccgctg gccccaccac ctcaccttga gccggttggt ggcccgcagc
    35821 ctgcggcgct cggatcagac cttggtgcgt ctggcccccg gcagtgatcc cagctggctg
    35881 ctgggcctgt tggtgccctt ggctctcaac aacagccccg tggcgttggt ggtcagcccg
    35941 gccctgcgcc agcgtctgtt gacggtggag ttgccccggc tccaggccgt tggcttgaac
    36001 ctcccctgct gggagggcac gacggcaccg gagtcggcac cgctctggct gctgcagcac
    36061 gacgccctgg tggcggcctg gcgcagcggt caactggcgg accgccagct tgtggtcccg
    36121 gagggggagc tgctgcagcc gctgctgcgg caggccctgg aggtggtgat tgaaacggag
    36181 cactgggagc agttgcgccg cagccttccc gccgctgccc ccagcctgct gcagctgcat
    36241 gaacgcttga gtcgccggct gttggcccgg ccctgcggtc cccatcagcg ggttcccatc
    36301 actccagatg atgaggcccc cttgcggcag ttgctggggg tcctgtctcc cctgccggag
    36361 ccctggcccc agtggcttgc ggtggcgggc gaggactgga ccagttgggc ctcggtcaat
    36421 ccaaccctgc tgcagtggac cctgcatcgc cagcccctgg atccctgcac cgtgatgccc
    36481 gggctcctca gcggccgtgg cttggtggtg gttggcccct ggccgcaacc ggccccttca
    36541 ggactcggga ttgagcccca ggtggaggtg agcctcgcgg atccgcccct gctggatccc
    36601 ttgcccctgt ttgctcccca ggggcaggcc ctgccgaatg ctccccacta ccccagccat
    36661 ctgctggatc agtgccgccg cttggtcttg gggcaggccg gcctgacggt ggttgtgctt
    36721 gatgacgagg ggttgaggct gggactgacc agtgccttgg cggcggaatt cggcagtcga
    36781 gtgggccatg agctcactgc tcctgaggcc aatggcgtcc tctgctgcag ctggagttgg
    36841 tggcttgagc atcaacagcg attgccgttg ccctgtcagc tgatcgcggc caccctgccc
    36901 atctcgagcc tggaggaccc gctcacggcg gcacgggtgg cggctctgcg gctgcagggc
    36961 cgcgattggt tccgggagct gctgctgcct gaagccctgg gccgactgca gcgctcgatt
    37021 gctggtttac ggcgcaatgg cggtcgtctg gccgtccttg acggccgctt gaggcgccgg
    37081 ggttggggcc gccaggtgct cgaggccctg gagccctggg tggccctgca tcgactgctc
    37141 cccaaccctt aggggccgag tccccgtagc ctggccgcgc cgcgcagcac agcagcaatg
    37201 ggagaggcca agcgtcgctc ggaacagggt ctgccccccc gcgagaagaa gagcgagaag
    37261 gccaaggaca cctcaccgcg tcttgctcct tggctgccct tgacccagcg ccagggtgag
    37321 aagttcgtct ccgtcaccac ccgtggcgcc tggattggca ttggtgcact ggtgctcttc
    37381 tggctgacgg ttcgcttcct cggccccgcc ttgggctggt ggaccctggc cgacggttaa
    37441 tcgtcagggg gcgaacatct ttgctcgcgc aaatctgaag aaaagattag gatcgattca
    37501 accttgagtt gcggcggtca tgttcgcgcg cctagctgag cagtaccgat ccgttgttga
    37561 ggacttggtg atgagcctgc gtgctctcgc tgagggtctg cagcgtcagg gaattgcggc
    37621 cacttgctat gtctgcggcg atggtcagga cggccacggc gcatccttcg ttgcgagctt
    37681 gggcgatgag cacatggtgc gctttttggt ttcggatttc ggcatcagct gggtggagtc
    37741 ccgcaacggc catgagctgg tgaagcttga gggtgctgag gccatccagg agctggagcg
    37801 cctgagcgcc aacctccgtg ccctcgctca gccttcggtg gccgcggcgc cggtttccta
    37861 ggcccgagcc aaccagcaaa aagcccccgg gtgattcacc cgggggcttt gttgtgcctg
    37921 gaggccttag ctggcggctg gcagggcctg gtccttgtcg gcgctggcgc ttccggcggc
    37981 agccaacttg gcggcggcgg tggcgacggg cttcagcgag tcggtggttt cgctgagttt
    38041 ttgacgcacc ttcacttcaa tggcctcttt ctcggtgctg ttctgctcga gccaggtgat
    38101 ggtgttatcg cgcccttggc cgatgttgtc gccttcgtag ctgtaccaag cgcctttgcg
    38161 aacaacgaca ccgtgctctt cggcgagatc gagtaggcag cccaccgtgc tgattccgcg
    38221 gccgaagagg atgtcgaatt ccgcgatccg gaagggcggg gccactttgt ttttggccac
    38281 tttcaccttg gcgcggatcc cgaattcttc ggtgccccgc ttgagggtct ggatgcggcg
    38341 gatgtcgagg cggaccgagg cgtagaactt cagggcgtta ccgccggtgg tggtctcagg
    38401 gttgccgtag gtcacgccaa tcttttggcg cagctggttc aggaagatca cggtgcaacc
    38461 ggacttgccg atgttgccgg tgattttgcg catcgcctgg ctcatcaggc gggcctggct
    38521 gccgacggcg aggtccccca tttcgccctc gatttccgag cggggtgtca gcgctgccac
    38581 cgagtccacc acgacgatgt cgacggctgc ggagcgcacc agttggtcaa cgatctccag
    38641 ggccatctcg ccggtgtccg gctgggagac cagcaggttc tcgatgtcga cgcccagggc
    38701 cgcggcatag acggggtcca gggcgtgctc ggcgtcgacg aaggcggcca cgcctccacg
    38761 gcgctgcact tcagcgatgg cgtgcagggt gagggtcgtc ttacccgagc tctccgggcc
    38821 atagacctca acaacccgtc ccttcggata gccaccgccg agggcgaggt cgagggtcag
    38881 ggcgccggtg ggggtggtct caatccgcat gcgggaggca tcccccaggc gcatgatcga
    38941 gcccttgccg aagttgcgct cgatttggtt cagaacgagg ccaagggcct tgtcccgctc
    39001 aggacttttg gcgctggtgc tcttgtcgtc agcaggcata tcgcgaaagg gttgaaggag
    39061 cggccgcgca gcgggtaggc cagttcggtg gagccatcct gggcgacctc tgtgaaagaa
    39121 gtgccacccc aggcgccagg tgtttcaccg gagcgaaccc tgacctgtag tacaggcgta
    39181 ccctagcggc ttagggccag ctcgccaagg gcccggcaaa gcgctggggc tccagcagtt
    39241 ggatcccctc gggcagttgt tcgtggtcgc gggggcccag gtagccccag gagaccagaa
    39301 agcagcgcac cgcctccagc cccggcgtgc ggcgcacggt ttccagggtg acccgtcggt
    39361 cctcgacaaa ccagaggggg cgtccctgct ccctgagtcc cagcagaacc tctggcttgc
    39421 tcccttgttc gtggccgtag accgcctggg gatgcaggcc gtagcccgtg agcagctccc
    39481 gagcaaagtt cccacctttg gtggtcagca ccagccaggg gctgccttcg ctctccaggg
    39541 cccgcagtcg ctcggggatg tctggatagg ggctgtgcaa tgccctccag ccgctggggt
    39601 cctgctggat cgcttcgctg cggaggtcct ccagggcgtt ttggagctgc tccgctgaaa
    39661 agccccagtg cgccagggcc gtttgcgtgt gctcctcata ggcgctgacg tagtggccga
    39721 cgtcgagatc gctgcgggag agctccaggg ccacgaggac catctcccag cccttgtgga
    39781 tcagtggtct gagggcgctg aaggcctccg gagccccttc cggcaggtgg cactcgggct
    39841 caaggaattg ggcggccctg cgggcgctcc accagtactc gcgcatcccg tcgaccagga
    39901 cgccgtcaaa gtcaaagacc agcagtggtt ggaggctcat gacgctccaa agcccttgcg
    39961 gtggcttgga tcttgtgaaa ctgggccgct aggattcgaa cctaggaatg gcgggaccaa
    40021 aacccgctgc cttaccactt ggcgacggcc caacgcgctg cttgcgaacc cccaggaact
    40081 ggcggtgtca tcagcactca gatagttacc cacaacgggt cgaccttcgt caatctcact
    40141 gggccatctc ggccgagtgg ctcagcgggg gaagagccgt aggcgcagct ggctgccatt
    40201 gccgaactcg gcggaagtca gttgatagcg ggccgccagt tccgcttgca tccgccggat
    40261 ggcctcggtg cggggcagta actccaccgg ctgcccctgg ggcaggacga cctgctcgac
    40321 ggccaggcgg cattcctcga gggcttcgag tgcatcgtct ctggagctgg cgcctgcggg
    40381 gcgtgccgcg gcattggtgg cctctgggcg atcctctcgg cgctgcagca gcctctccag
    40441 gccccgttga atctggggca gggtgtcggc cttgatcaca aggatcggca ggcctgcatc
    40501 ctgggctcgc cggcgcagct cagggcgctg gcccagttgt tgccgcgccg ccagaacgac
    40561 gtcggcctcc tccacagctt cgaccaattg cacggggaga cgccggctgc ggatggcctg
    40621 gtcaatcagg ggttcgctca gtcctgcatt gaacagatgc aggggtgcgc ttggcgtctc
    40681 ggttggcggg ctcgcttccg gatccgggag gggacgcagg gcgaggttgg gctgcgtaga
    40741 gactccagct ggttcctgga tgcggcgaac cggggcggcg gcgggggacg gccgggggct
    40801 ggccttgggc gccagcggct cactcagctg caagcgcccc tggtcatcga gctgccggac
    40861 ctggggccgc ggcagttgac cgcgtagcag aaggtccacc gtgcgggcga cgtcgcgatg
    40921 cacgagccag cggtcgcggc tgtgcatttc caccgccatg gggaaggtgg gttcggcggc
    40981 gcgctcgaga acggtctttt gcgtccgtcg ccgccgggcc tcctcgtcgc cgagggtgac
    41041 ggattcgatg ccccccacca ggtcgctgag ggtggggttc ttgaccagat tggccagctc
    41101 gttgccgtgg gcagtggcca ccagcatcac gcccctctcg gcgatggtgc gcgccgcctg
    41161 ggcctccagc tccgtcccga tctcatcgat cacgatgacc tcgggcatgt ggttctccac
    41221 cgcctcgatc atcacctggt gctgcagctc cggccgggtg acttgcatgc gccgggcccg
    41281 gccgatggcg gggtgaggga tgtccccatc gcctgcaatt tcgttgctgg tgtcgatcac
    41341 gaccacccgc ttatccagct catcggccag gacccgtgca atctcgcgaa gggcggttgt
    41401 tttgccgacg cctgggcgcc ccatcagcag gagcgactga ccggaatcca tcaggtcccg
    41461 gaccatggcc acggtgccga acaccgctcg gccgacccgg caggtcaggc cgacgacgtc
    41521 gccgctgcgg ttgcgaatgg cgctgatgcg gtgcagggtc cgctcgatgc ccgctcggtt
    41581 gtcgcctcca aaggttccga gttgttcgac caccgccgcc aggtcgctgc gctcaatcgg
    41641 gttcgcccca agggggacgg cacgtcccgg gtaacgggcc tcagggatcc ggccgagatc
    41701 aaggacgacc tcaagcaatt gctcacgggc ttcagcggag cccagggcac tgcgcacggc
    41761 ctcgggcaag acctcgagca ggcgatcgag gtcgtcggtg atgcgttgcg ggctgatcgg
    41821 tgctgaagcc atggaggcgt tctagcgatt agcgctccag ccagggttgg atgagggcca
    41881 tcacgctggt gctggcgatc gcttcgagct cgggaatgtc cctcaggggc tgcccgcgct
    41941 catcggcttc ctgcagccag ggttgcagca ggctgcgggc catcccgcca aaggcaacac
    42001 cggctgcccg gtggctgggg cccaggagct caatcgtttt gccgttggtt cccccggcca
    42061 gttggagcgg gcctggcggt gcccaggggg cgatcgcctc cagcaatttc acggcggagc
    42121 gggcggtccc cactccgaca tccccactca tgggacgacc atcgagctgc cagagcggcc
    42181 ggtagcccgc ctggcgcagg gcgccaaagc gctgccagag ctccctggcg agctcccggc
    42241 tactcagggg tgtggtctcc tggctgccgg cgccccgctc gagtccgcag ctgatcgcca
    42301 ggcgctggag gcgaacgccg ctggccttga gctggctcag gcgggcttcg aaggcgctct
    42361 gccgtcccgc ctgggtgtgc agttcaaccg catccgggtt gatgctccgg aggagttcgg
    42421 ggaccgcttc ggcgctgagc cactgctgct gttcatcgat caggcccagg gggcaggcgg
    42481 gcaggcagcg cccacagccg tagcagcgct ccgcctggac tccgccgtga tcgccaatgg
    42541 ccaaggccgg gcagaccttt tggcagggcc tggggcagtc gctgggacag cggctggggt
    42601 caaagctggc cttgcggaag tgggggtcgg cgccgtcgct gaggctgacc atcagccagg
    42661 ggcgctgggc accccgggcc acagcccagt ccatgccgcg cctggcggcc tccgcaacgc
    42721 ccgtatcggc ggcaatgtcg atgcagtgga tgcccgctgc ggtgtagagc gcgcagaggt
    42781 cttcgatggc cgccaggtcc tggttcccgg cgccgcagat caatttgacc cagcggccgt
    42841 tttgaagggc cgcctctggg gtcaaacggc tgcggtcaga acggagctca ggggctgcca
    42901 tcgcagggca cgggcgccgc ccatctccac gacgatcttc aggcggggct cgcgttgggt
    42961 caggttgatc agcgactcga gctcagcggt ggagaggacc tgcccctcca gcagccaaag
    43021 cagcacaggg gcgtcgccct caaagaggtg tcccagttgt ggggtggcca tttgcacctc
    43081 accaacggcc gcgccgcggc caacgctttg gtggccgagg tggggaggac gcacgccgtg
    43141 ggactgcaga aggaaggctt ctggatcccc caggccgcgt gcggaggtga gctgggcccg
    43201 gtagccagcg gcgcgcatcc ggcgcagcag cctggtctcg gcgccacctt ctaatggtgc
    43261 gtagagggcc aaggcgcccg cccgctccag ctcctggcgg aaaccgcggc cggtgagcag
    43321 caggggcatg ggggcggatc agcgcttgcg gaagtctggc agctgatcgc aggggaaggg
    43381 tgttatgcgc tggggtatgg tgttcgcttg tgcaattgca actgcgcccg tccgctagcc
    43441 gggcctccag ggcaatgcac aaggtcgcca gtggtggcgg ccttcccggg cccgtgtggc
    43501 tcttctgagt cgccgggata ctgctcaacc ttgaagacgc ctttggcttt ttcttctgag
    43561 caagtcccag cccccactga ttcgagtcgc tagctccgcc gcattggtcc actgcagttc
    43621 cgggttaacc ggaaatttca gctccatcgg tttcttgcgc cactcgattc agtcacgcca
    43681 ctccccgtga gtggtggtcc agctggcgta tctccctcct tatgtccatc ggcattcttg
    43741 ggaagaaact gggcatgtcc cagttcttcg acgacgaagg cagggccatc ccggtcaccg
    43801 tgatcgaggc aggtccttgc cgcattaccc aactcaaaac cgacagcacc gacggctata
    43861 ccgccgttca gctgggcttc ggtgatatcc gcgaaaagct tgtcagcaag cccgctaagg
    43921 gtcacctggc taagtcgggc gacgagctgc tgcgccacct gaaggaatac cgcgtcgact
    43981 ccgtcgacgg tctggaactc ggtggtgacg tcaccgtggc cgcctttgag gcgggccaga
    44041 aggtcgatgt gagcggcgac accatcggtc gtggtttcgc tggttaccag aagcgccacg
    44101 gctttagccg cggccccatg acccacggtt cgaagaacca ccgcgagcct ggctccaccg
    44161 gtgcgggtac gacccccggc cgcgtgtacc ccggcaagcg catggctggt cgctacggcg
    44221 gcaagcaaat caccacccgc ggcctcacca tcctcaaggt ggatgctgag cgcaacctgc
    44281 tcgtggtgaa aggctcggtt cccggcaagc ccggagccct gctgaacatc ctccccgcta
    44341 agcgggtggg cgccaaagcc gcgaactgag gaggacagag atggctaact gtgttgttcg
    44401 cgactggcaa ggcaaagagg ccggcaaggc cagccttgac ctgaaagtcg ctaaggaaag
    44461 ctccgctaac gatctggtgc accgcgctgt ggtgcgtcag ctcgcccatg cccgtcaggg
    44521 cacggccagc accctcaccc gcgctgaggt ggccggcggt ggccgcaagc cctacaagca
    44581 gaagggcacc ggtcgcgccc gtcagggttc gatccggacc cccctgcgtc ccggtggtgg
    44641 tgtggtgttc gggccaaagc cccgcaccta caacctcgcg atgaaccgca aggagcgtcg
    44701 cctggctctg cgcactgcgc tgatgagccg cgccgctgac atcactgtgg tgaagggctt
    44761 tgcttcgggt cttgaaaccc cgaagaccaa agaaatcacc gctgccctga gccgcttcgg
    44821 catcgccgct ggctccaagg tgctggtggt gctggatgcc cccagcgagg tggtgcgccg
    44881 ctcggtgcgc aacctcgaaa aggtgaagct gatcgccgca gatcagctca acgtgttcga
    44941 cctgctccac gccaattcct tggtggtgag cgaggaagca ctcgcgaaga ttcaggaggt
    45001 ctacggcgat gactgaacgc tttcaaggtc gcctggcgga tgtgatccgt cggcccctga
    45061 ttactgagaa ggccacccgc gccatcgagc tcaatcagta cacctttgag gtggaccctc
    45121 gggctgccaa gcccgacatc aaggctgccg ttgaacaact gttcgacgtc aaagtcgttg
    45181 gtgtgagcac catgaacccc cctcgccgct cccgccgcgt gggccgattc gccggcaagc
    45241 gtgcccaggt gaagaaggct gtggttcgcc ttgccgatgg caatgccatc cagctgttcc
    45301 ctgaagcctg aggggtctga agaactatgg gaatccgtaa gtaccgcccc atcacccccg
    45361 gcacccgtac ccgtgtcgcc agcgatttcg ctgaagtcac cggtcgtggt cgcgaacggg
    45421 gcctggtggt ggccaagcac caacgcaaag gtcgcaacaa ccgcggtgtg atcacctgcc
    45481 gccatcgcgg tggtggccac aagcgcctct atcgcctggt cgacttccgc cgcaacaagc
    45541 acggtgtggt cgccaaggtg gcagcgatcc actacgaccc ccaccgcaat gcccgcctgg
    45601 ctttgctctt ctacgccgat ggcgagaagc gctacatcct ggctccggct ggcgtgacgg
    45661 ttggctccac cgtggtctcc ggccccgatg ctccgatcga gaccggcaat gccctgcccc
    45721 tctcggcgat ccccctgggc tccagcgttc actgcgttga gctctatgcc ggtcgcggtg
    45781 gccagatggt ccgtaccgct ggtgccagcg cccaggtgat ggccaaggaa ggtgactacg
    45841 tcgccctcaa actgccctcc accgaggtgc gcctggtccg ccgtgagtgc tacgccaccc
    45901 tcggcgaagt gggtaacgct gaggttcgga acaccagcct cggcaaggcc ggccgtcgcc
    45961 gctggctggg tcgtcgcccc caggtccgag gcagcgtgat gaacccctgc gatcaccccc
    46021 acggtggtgg cgagggccgc gctccgatcg gccgttctgg ccctgtcact ccttggggca
    46081 agcctgcact gggcctcaag acccgcaagc ggaacaaacc cagcaatcgg tttgtgctcc
    46141 ggaaacgtcg ccgcacctcc aagcggagcc gtggcggacg cgattcctga tcaacctcac
    46201 cgctttgctg ttcgtttaaa ccgctatggg acgttcactc aaaaaaggtc cgttcattgc
    46261 cgacagcctt ctgcgcaagg ttgaaaagca gaacgccgcc gatgacaagt ccgtgatcaa
    46321 gacctggtca cgtgcttcca cgatcctgcc gatgatgatc ggccacacca ttgccgttca
    46381 taacggcaag gcccatgtgc ccgtctacgt gacggagcag atggtgggcc acaagctggg
    46441 ggaatttgcg ccaacgcgca acttccgcgg ccacatcaag gacaagaaag gaggccgctg
    46501 aggacatggc aaacacctca tccacgactg cccaggcaca cggccgctac atccgcggtt
    46561 ccgtgtccaa ggttcgccgg gttctcgacc agatccgcgg tcgcagctat cgcgacgcgc
    46621 tgatcatgct cgagttcatg ccctaccgct ccaccggacc gatcaccaag gtcctgcgca
    46681 gtgctgtggc caacgccgag cacaacctgg gtctcgatcc cgcctctctc gtgatctctg
    46741 tcgctacggc tgacatgggt ccggtgatga agcgttatcg cccccgtgcc cagggtcgcg
    46801 cctacgcgat ccagaaaaag acttgccaca tcagcattgc tgtggctcct gccgcctgac
    46861 ccccgaggac accgatcgat gggacacaag atccatccaa ccggcttgcg cctggggatc
    46921 acccaggaac accggtcccg ctggtacgcc cccagcaaga cctatccgtc tctcctgaag
    46981 gaagacgatc agatccgtaa gttcatccac aagaagtacg gcgccgctgg catcagcgac
    47041 gttgtgatcg cccgcaaggc cgatcagctt gaggttgagc tcaaaactgc ccgccccggc
    47101 gttctcgtcg gccgtcaggg cagcggcatt gaagagctgc gcagcggcat ccaaaaaacc
    47161 attggtgact ccgcccgtca ggtgcggatc aacgtggtgg aagtggagcg cgttgacgct
    47221 gacgccttcc tgctggctga gtacgtcgct caacagctcg agaagcgtgt tgccttccgt
    47281 cgcgtcatgc gtatggccat ccagcgtgct cagcgcgctg gtgtcctggg catgaagctt
    47341 caggtcagcg gccgcctcaa cggtgcagaa attgcccgta ccgagtggag ccgtgaaggt
    47401 cgggtgcccc tgcacaccct ccgcgccgac atcgactacg caaccaaagt ggccaccacc
    47461 acctacgggg tgctgggcat caaggtttgg gtcttcaaag gggaagtgct tcccggcact
    47521 caggacaagg tgcccgtggg tgctgcgccc aagcgccgcg ctagccgccg gccccaacag
    47581 ttcgaagacc gttcgaacga agagtgatca ggaggcctga accatgctga gtccaagacg
    47641 cgtcaaattc cgtaagcagc agcgcggccg tatgcgcggt gtcgccaccc gtggcaacac
    47701 catcgccttc ggtcagttcg ctctgcaggc ccaagagtgc gggtggatca cctcccgcca
    47761 gattgaggcc agccgccgtg ccatgacccg ctacgtcaag cggggcggaa agatctggat
    47821 ccggatcttc cccgacaagc cggtgaccat gcgccccgcc gagacccgga tgggttccgg
    47881 taagggcaac ccggagttct gggtggctgt gatcaagccc ggccgcattc tcttcgagat
    47941 gggcggtgac gaaatcaccc ccgagatcgc caaagaggcc atgcgcctgg cgcagtacaa
    48001 gctgcccgtg aagaccaagt tcctgaccct ggcggatcag gacgctgacc aggctgccgc
    48061 cgcggccgcc accaccgtgg agtcctgacc atggcccgtc ccgacatcgc cgaggtgcgc
    48121 aagctttccg acggcgacat caccacgcag atcgacgaca cccgtcgcga actgttcacc
    48181 cttcgtttcg agcaggccac ccgccgtctc gagaacccgc accgcttcaa ggccgcccgc
    48241 atcaagctgg cccagctgct gacggtgcaa acggagcgca agagctccgc cgcttcctga
    48301 tcccctaagt aaccgttatg gcaaccaagg aaagggtcgg caccgtcgtc agcgacaaga
    48361 tggataaaac cgtggttgtg gcggtggaaa accgcttccc ccaccccatc tatcaaaaga
    48421 cggtgagccg caccaagcgc tacaaggcgc acgatgaggc caacacctgc aaggtgggtg
    48481 accgcgtccg catcaccgaa acccgtcccc tcagccgcac caagcgttgg tccgtggccg
    48541 aggtgctgaa caacagcagc gccagctgag gagacctccc gatgattcaa caggaaactt
    48601 tcctcaacgt cgctgacaac agcggcgcca agcgcatcca gtgcatccgc gtgctgggca
    48661 ccaaccgtcg ctacgcccac gtgggcgacg tgatcgtggc cgccgtcaag gacgccatgc
    48721 ccaacatggg cgtgaaaaag tccgacgtgg tcaaggctgt ggtggttcgc accaaagcca
    48781 ccatgcgtcg cgtcaacggc aactcgatcc gttttgacga caacgctgcc gtgatcctcg
    48841 gcactgacaa caaccccaag ggcacccgcg tcttcggtcc tgtggctcgc gaactgcgtg
    48901 accgcaactt caccaagatc gtgtccctcg ctccggaggt gatctgagat ggcgactgcc
    48961 acccctaaag ccaaagttca ggtgcgcgcc aagatgcgca tcaagaaggg cgacaccgtt
    49021 caggtgatca gcggtaagga caagggcaag accggtgagg tcctgcgcac ccttccctat
    49081 gagaaccgcg tggttgtgca gggcatcaat ctgcgcaccc gtcacatgaa gcccacccag
    49141 gaaggcgaaa ccggtcgcat cgtgaccgaa gaggcctccc tgcacgcttc caacgtgatg
    49201 ctgtattcca ccgataaaaa ggtggccagc cgcgtggaaa tcgtggtgga gaaggacggc
    49261 accaagaagc gccgcctcaa gaaaaccggc gagatcctcg actgatctct cttacatcga
    49321 ccttgtccgc cttctgacca agcccagaag cgcatctcct ttccccgtca tgtcccttaa
    49381 acagaactat cgggagaaga tccagcccaa gttgcttaag gatctcagtc tctcgaacat
    49441 tcacgaagtc cccaaggtgg tgaaagtcac cgtcaaccgg ggtctcggcg aagccgcagc
    49501 caacgccaag tcccttgagg cctcgatcga ggagctggcc accatcaccg gtcaaaaggt
    49561 ggttgtgacc cgcgccaaga aggccatcgc tggcttcaaa atccgtcagg gcatgccgat
    49621 tggcgtggcc gtcaccctcc gcggtgaccg catgtatgcg ttcctcgagc gtctcatcaa
    49681 cctggctctc ccccgcatcc gcgacttccg cggtgtgagc gagaagagct tcgacggtcg
    49741 tggcaactac accctcgggg tgaaggagca gatcattttt cccgagatct ctttcgacaa
    49801 gatcgatgcc atccggggca tggacatcac catcgtgacc actgcccgta acgacgaaga
    49861 gggccgggcc ctcctccgtg agatgggaat gccgttccgc agcaactgag ccctcttcgg
    49921 acccgaccta tggctaatca cgacccgatt tccgacatgc tcacccgcat tcgcaatgcg
    49981 agtgagaaac gtcatcaatc caccaaggtg cctgcctcgc gcatggccca gagcatcgcc
    50041 aaggtgctgc aacaggaagg tttcattgcc gagatcaccg aagaaggtga aggcgtgatg
    50101 aagcacctgg tgctggaact caagtacagc ggcaagcatc gccagccgat catccgcacc
    50161 gtgcagcgag tcagcaagcc tggcctgcgc gtctacaaga acactcgtca gctccccaaa
    50221 gtgctgggcg gtctcggcgt ggccatcatc tccacctcca agggtgtgat gagcgaccgc
    50281 gacgcccgca agcagggcgt cggtggcgaa gtgctcgctt acgtctactg attaggggga
    50341 ttgattcatg tctcgtattg gtaaatcgcc gattcccgtt ccgggcggcg tcaccgtcag
    50401 cctcaacggc cttgacgtca aagtcaaagg ccctaagggc gaattgagcc gcaccctgcc
    50461 tgagggcgtg gccattgctc aggatggcag cacccttgtg gtctccccct ccagcaccag
    50521 ccgtcgctcc cgcgagcgcc acggtctgtc ccggaccctc gtggccaaca tggtcgaggg
    50581 agtcagccag ggcttcaccc gcaagctcga gatcgtcggt gtgggttacc gcgccgccgt
    50641 tcagggcaag aagctcgtcg tcagcgctgg ttacagccac caggtcgaaa tgatcgcccc
    50701 cgagggcgtg accttcgccg tcgacggcaa caccaccgtg attgtctccg gccccgacaa
    50761 ggagctggtt ggcaacgaag cggccaaagt tcgcgccatc cgtccccccg agccttacaa
    50821 gggcaagggc atcaagtacg cgggcgaacg catcctccgc aaggccggta agaccggtaa
    50881 gaagtgaggt ctgcttaagc gtttttaccc agtacttcca tgtccaccct ttcccgcaag
    50941 cagcagacac aaaagcgtca ccgccgtctg cgccgcaatc tctccggcac tgccgcgcgt
    51001 cctcgcctgg ctgtgttccg ctccaacaac cacatctacg cacaagtcat cgacgacgtt
    51061 gcgcagagca ccctctgctc tgcctcgacc gtcgataaag agctccgcag cgacgtcacc
    51121 atcggcgcca cctgcgatgc ttctgtcgca gtcggtcagc tggtcgccaa gcgtgccctc
    51181 gccaagggca ttcaatcggt ggtcttcgat cgtggcggca acctctacca cggccgtgtc
    51241 aaggccctgg ctgacgccgc ccgggaagcg ggccttcagt tctgatccct gctctcacca
    51301 tgaccgaaac caacaacacc cagtccaacg ccgtgccagc ggcagctgac gtgcccgcag
    51361 cggccgaagg tcagcagcag gaccagcgcc gtggtggtcg cggcgaaggc cgtggcgacc
    51421 gtcgcggtgg cgatcgccgt ggccgtcgtg gccaggagcg tgactccgaa tggcaggagc
    51481 gcgtggtgca aatccgccgc gtctccaaga ccgtcaaggg cggtaagaag atgagcttcc
    51541 gggccatcgt tgtcgtcggc aacgagaagg gccaggtcgg cgtcggcgtc ggcaaggctg
    51601 gcgacgtgat cggtgctgtc cgtaagggcg tcgccgatgg caagaagcac ctggtcaagg
    51661 tgcctctgac ccgtgcctcc tcgatcccca ccctgagcaa cggtcgtgac ggcgctgcca
    51721 gcgtcctgat ccgtcccgct gcccctggta ccggtgtgat cgcgggtggt tccatccgta
    51781 cggtgcttga gctcgccggc attaagaacg tgctcgccaa gcgcctaggc tccaagaccc
    51841 cactgaacaa cgcccgcgcc gccatggatg ccctggctgg cctgcgtacc cacaaggaga
    51901 ccgccaagga gcgtggcatc tccctcgagc agatctactc ctgaggaccg ccatgacgtc
    51961 gctcaatctc cagtccctcg ccccccagaa gggggcccgt cgccgcaagc tgcgtaaggg
    52021 acgcggcatc gccgccggcc aaggcgccag ctgcggtttc ggcatgcgcg gtcagaagtc
    52081 ccgttcgggt cgtccgaccc gtcctggctt cgagggtggc cagatgcctc tgtaccgccg
    52141 ggtgccgaag ctgaagcact tcaccgtgat caaccccaag aactacacgg tgatcaacgt
    52201 tgccaagctg tccgagctca aggccggcag caccgtcaac atcgacaccc tggtgaagga
    52261 cggtctggtg accaacccca aggcccccct gaaggtcctg ggtaatggcg aactgagcgt
    52321 gaagctgacc gtccaggcgg ccgctttcac cgcctcggcc cgccagaaga tcgaagccgc
    52381 tggtggcacc tgcgaagaga tctgatctcc gcttgtccac ggcccattaa ggtcaatgcc
    52441 gtctggtgat cggatcgatc gctaggcggt tttttcttgt tcgtctgcac ctgccatggt
    52501 cgtcagccgg gggcgtaacc ccagtgccgg tgaaatcctc acgcagctgg tccaagccaa
    52561 ggatctgcgc gacagggttc tcatcacctt ggggctgctg ctcctggtgc gtcttggcat
    52621 ctatatcccc gtgcctggga tcgaccgcca ggccttccag gccttcgctg cccagggtgg
    52681 ctccctgctg ggcttcctgg acatcttcac cggtggcggc atctccgcgt tgggcgtttt
    52741 cgccctgggg atccttccct tcatcaacgc ctcgatcatc attcagctgc tgacctccgc
    52801 cctaccgcag ctggaggatc tgcagaagaa cgagggcgag gcgggacgcc gcaagatcgc
    52861 ccagtacacc cgctatgtcg ccctgggctg gggactgttc caaagcatcg tctttgccct
    52921 gatcctccgg ccctacgccc ttcccggcac gccggatttg gtcttcgtcg tgcagacggc
    52981 gatcgccctg gtgaccggtt cgatggtggt gatgtggctc agtgaggtga tcaccgagcg
    53041 gggcattggc cagggcgcgt ctctggtcat ctacctgaac atcgtggcga ccctccccag
    53101 ggccttgggc tcgaccatcg agttggccca aaccggcggc cgtgaggctg ttggcggcat
    53161 cgtcgtcctg gtggcggtct tcctgatcac catcgttggc atcgtctgcg tcgaggaggg
    53221 cagccgccgc atcccgatcg tcagcgccaa gcgccaggtg ggcggggcgc cgcagctgga
    53281 ggatctgcag aagaacgaag gtgaggcggg acgccgcaag attgcccagt acacccgcta
    53341 tgtcgccctg ggctggggac tgttccaaag catcgtcttt gccctgatcc tccggcccta
    53401 cgcccttccc ggcacgccgg atttggtctt cgtcgtgcag acggcgatcg ccctggtgac
    53461 cggttcgatg gtggtgatgt ggctcagtga ggtgatcacc gagcggggca ttggccaggg
    53521 cgcgtctctg gtcatctacc tgaacatcgt ggcgaccctc cccagggcct tgggctcgac
    53581 catcgagttg gcccaaaccg gcggccgtga ggctgttggc ggcatcgtcg tcctggtggc
    53641 ggtcttcctg atcaccatcg ttggcatcgt ctgcgtcgag gagggcagcc gccgcatccc
    53701 gatcgtcagc gccaagcgcc aggtgggcgg ggcagggatc tccgcccgcc agagctatct
    53761 gcccctgaag ctcaatgccg ggggcgtgat gccgatcatc tttgcctcgg ccgtggtctt
    53821 cctgccgctg cagatcgcca acttcagcaa gaaccccacg ctgattcagg tcgccagttt
    53881 cctgagcccc aacagcagca ccccctgggt ctatgcgctg ctcttcttcg ggctgatcat
    53941 tggcttctcc ttcttctacg ccaccctcac ggtgcgcccg gtggacgtgg cctccaacct
    54001 caagcgcggg ggcgtcgcca tccctggggt tcgccctggc tcagcgacca cggcttacct
    54061 gacgggtatc cagaaccgtc tgaccctgct gggtgccctc ttcctggggg ccgtggcgat
    54121 cgtgccctcg gccgtggagt cggccacgcg cgtgcagacc ttccaaggct tgggtgccac
    54181 gagcctgttg atcttggttg gcgtcgcgat tcagaccgcc aagcaactgc aaaccgccgt
    54241 gatctcccag cggtacgaag gcatggttcg ccagtaactc ccccccctgc tccttttctt
    54301 ccttccttgc catgaagcaa cgtctgctgt tcctcggtcc ccccggtgcc ggtaagggca
    54361 cccaagccca gaagcttgcc gagagccaag gcctgctcca cctctccacc ggtgatctac
    54421 tgcgcgccga agtcgccgcc ggcagcgacc tgggcaaaga ggccgaggcc gtgatggccc
    54481 gcggtgagct ggtgagcgat gccctggtgc tggcgatcgt ccgcagccgc ctgcaaaacc
    54541 acagtggcgg ctggttgctg gatggcttcc cccgcaacgt cgcccaggcc gatgccctgg
    54601 ccatcctgct cgaggagctc ggccagcaga tcgagctcgt tgttctgatg gaactcgatg
    54661 acggcgttct ggtgcagcga ttgctctccc gcggccgggc cgacgacaac gaggaggtca
    54721 tccgccaccg cctggaggtc taccgcgagc aaaccgagcc cctgattgcc tattaccgcg
    54781 aacgcgggct gattgccccg gtcgaagcgg ccggcacagt cgacgccatt gctgatcgga
    54841 tcgcagccct gttgggttga cccctgtggt aaggtcgctg tttggaaatt tggagagacc
    54901 gctcccatga aggtgcgtgc ctcggtcaag aaaatgtgcg acaagtgccg cgtgattcgc
    54961 cggcacggtc gggtgatggt catctgcacc aacccgaagc acaagcagcg ccagggttga
    55021 tcctgcgctg accttgcccc cggtcccttg ggaccaaaac aactggcttg agcgtctctc
    55081 ggtttgttct gagggcaacc gctcaagtcc ttcccctgct cacccccaac gtttttttca
    55141 gtggctcgta tcgccggcgt tgatattcct cgcgacaaga ggatcgaaat cgccctgacc
    55201 tacgtctacg gaatcggcct gaccacggcc caaaagattc tggcaaagac cggtgtcaac
    55261 cccgacaccc gcgtcaagga cctggatgat tccgacgtcc aaaagctgcg cggtgcaacc
    55321 gagagctaca ccctcgaagg cgatcttcgc cgtcaggagg gcatggccat gaagcgcctg
    55381 caggacatcg gctgcgtccg tggccgtcgt caccgcgtcg gtctgcccgt tcgcggacag
    55441 cgcacccgca ccaatgcccg gacccgccgc ggtagccgca agaccgtggc cggcaagaag
    55501 aagtaagccg cggcttgctc tagccctttg gccccttagc acctgccgtt cggccgattg
    55561 cgtgccgtcg tcaccaggtt gcccccctaa gacccccgat cacctccctg cgaccgcagg
    55621 gctttatcca tggccaagcc cgccaagaaa tctggttcca agaagacgaa gcgcaacgtc
    55681 cctaacggcg ttgcccacat ccagagcacg ttcaacaaca ccatcgtctc catcactgac
    55741 accgctggtg aagtgatctc ctggagctcc gctggtgcca gcggtttcaa gggcgcccgt
    55801 aaaggcaccc ccttcgccgc ccagaccgcc gcagaagcag cagcccgtcg cgcccttgag
    55861 caggggatgc gccaaatcga ggtgctggtt cgcggtcctg gttccggtcg tgaaaccgcc
    55921 atccgtgccc tgcaggttgc cggtctggag atcaccctga tccgtgacgt caccccgctg
    55981 ccccacaacg gttgccgccg ttccaagcgt cgccgggtct gattcgacgc atcgactagc
    56041 cccagagggg gtccatccac ctatctgagc ttcagaccgt gttgcagtac cagatcgatc
    56101 gggttgaaca ccagatcgct gacgatcgtt cccaaaccgg cgtcttcgtc attggccccc
    56161 ttgagcgtgg ccaggcgacg accctcggta attccctgcg ccgcatgctg atgggtgccc
    56221 tggagggcag cgccatcacc gccgtgcgca tcgctggcgt gaaccacgag tacgccaccg
    56281 ttcctggcgt ccgcgaggac gtcctcgaca tccttctcaa ctgcaaggac gttgccgtca
    56341 acagccgcag ccgcgagctg gagatcggcc gcctggtcgt gaatggtcct gcgaccgtca
    56401 ccgccggtga cctgcagttc tcctcacagg tgtcggtgat cgaccccgcc cgcccgattg
    56461 ccaccgtcgc cgaaggccac agcctggagc ttgaggtgca cgtcgagcgt ggcgttggct
    56521 accgccccgt tgaccgccgc gtggaggaca ccagcgctgt cgatcttctc cagatcgacg
    56581 ccgtcttcat gcctgtccag cgggcgaatt acaccatcga cgagaccgct gtcggtgaag
    56641 gtggatcggc ccgtgagcgc ctgcgtctgg agattcagac cgacggctcc ctgacgcctg
    56701 acgacgcgat ggcccaggcc gccaaccagc tgatcacctt gatccagccc atggcgaccc
    56761 tgaccatgga agaggagcaa agccaggagc ccgagccctc cgccgaagct cagattcccc
    56821 tggaagagct gaacctctcg gttcgcgcct acaactgcct gaagcgcgcc caagtcaact
    56881 ccgtgtctga cctgatgggc ttcagctacg aagatctgct cgaaatcaag aacttcggtt
    56941 ccaagtcggc tgacgaggtg atcgaggccc tcgagcgcat cggtatctcc ctgccccaga
    57001 gccgcaccag cgcctgatcg cgcagcaccc tgtctcccgc gttaacccga tttagtcatg
    57061 cgtcaccagt gccgagtccc caagttgggg cgtcccgccg accagcgcaa agccatgctt
    57121 cgcgctctga ccactcagct gatccgtgaa ggtcgtctga ccaccaccaa ggcccgtgcc
    57181 aaggcgcttc gtgatgaagc tgagcgcatg atcaccctgg ccaaggacgg cagccttgcc
    57241 gcccgccgtc gtgccatcgg ctacatctac gacaagcaac tggtccacgc cctgttcgac
    57301 aaggcccagg agcgttacgg cgaccgcaat ggcggttaca cacgcatcat tcgcaccgtt
    57361 cctcgccgtg gcgacaacgc cgaaatggcg atcatcgagc tggtctgagt ccgtgggtcc
    57421 aggcggacct gctgtcgatc atccgcaccg cgtggggggc tctcctccgc gcggtttttt
    57481 atggctttgg tgcagcagct ttgactgacg cgacgccagc aggggggctt aggcgcatcg
    57541 ccctctgcct gcagtacgac ggctcggcct attgcggctg gcagcgccag ccccgggacc
    57601 ccagcgtcca ggaagcgctg gagcgggcct tagctcagtt ggatccagat ggccccgcca
    57661 ccgttgtggc ggccggtcga accgacagcg gcgttcacgc cgctggccag gtggtgcatt
    57721 tcgactgcgc cggcccgatt cctccgcacc gctggcccgc ggccctcaac ggccgcctgc
    57781 cgtccagcat ccgcgtgcgt tcagcatctt ccgttcccgc ggactggcat gcctgcttca
    57841 gcgccaccta caggcgctac cgctacacga tctacaacgc ccgcatcccc aatctgttcc
    57901 tggccccctg gagctggcac cgctatcagt tcaggctcga tgaggaccgg atgcgcgagg
    57961 ccctcgaggg aatgctcggg gagcacgatt ttgcggcgtt tgagagggcg ggtagcgccc
    58021 gttcacactc ccgtacgacc ctccaggagg tctcggtgca gcgccgcggt gacctgctgg
    58081 aggtggagct tcaggccagc ggctttctct acgggatggt gcgccttgtg atggggcagc
    58141 tggtggccgt cggggaggga cgcctcagcc tggaggcctt cagtcgccgc tggcgaaacc
    58201 aggcccgtga ggaggtcaaa gaagccgctc ccccgcaggg gttatgcctg ctgagggtgg
    58261 gctactcgag tgaggtgttc ccccaggctg cctggtacga ttgtcaaccg cggtatttgc
    58321 tggagggctc tgatgcaccg ccagcagcac cgggtcagtc cttgcactga ctgggtctgc
    58381 cggtctcaga gttgacctgc cgatgtccat cggcggccag cccctgcctg taaaccctgt
    58441 cccccgaagt ggggatcggc gaagcggtag gttcactcaa cgagcgattg acacccgagt
    58501 gatcgggtgg ctgccgtcat tagtcgagac ccacagtcca gacaccctgt ccaaccccac
    58561 ccgcctaagc gtggtgatgg ggtcctatcc gaaccggccc gccggcgcga tgaacaagac
    58621 tctcgtcccc ccccaggatt cctcagcacg ccagtggtat ctggtggacg ctgagaacca
    58681 gaccctcggc cggcttgcca ccgaggtcgc ttcggttctg cggggtaaga acaaccccaa
    58741 cttcgcccct cacatcgacg ccggcgactt cgtcgtggtg atcaatgctg agaaggtgcg
    58801 tgtgagcggc aacaaggctt ccgacaaggt ctaccgccgt cactccggtc gccccggtgg
    58861 catgaagacc gaaaccttcg ctgcgctgca ggcacggatc cccgagcgga tcatcgagaa
    58921 ggccgttaag ggcatgcttc cccacaacgc tctcggtcgt cagctcttcc gcaagctgaa
    58981 ggtttacaag ggtgctgagc acccccacgc cgcccaacag cccaaggccc tggccctcga
    59041 tcccgccgct tccgccaaat gagcaccacc aaagtcgtct actggggaac cggccgtcgt
    59101 aagaccgccg tggcacgcgt ccgcgtcgtt cctggcaatg gcaccgtgac catcaacggt
    59161 cgtcccggtg acaactacct gaactacaac cccgcctacc tgacggcagt caaggctccc
    59221 ctgcagaccc ttggtctggg cggtgagtac gacctgctgg tcaacgtccg cggtggtggt
    59281 ctgaccggtc aggcggatgc catcaagcaa ggcgctgccc gtgccctgtg cgagctgtcc
    59341 cccgacaacc gcaagcccct caagactgaa gggcacctca gccgtgaccc gcgcgccaag
    59401 gagcgccgca agtacggcct gaagaaagcc cgtaaggctc ctcagttctc caagcgctga
    59461 ttgcgctttc gcccctcagc cccgtacccg tcatgccgaa ggccgacatt caccccacct
    59521 ggtatcccga tgccaaggtg atctgcaacg gagaagtggt gatgaccact ggctccacct
    59581 cccccgagat ccacgtcgac gtctggagcg gcaaccaccc cttctatacc gggacccaaa
    59641 agatcctgga caccgagggt cgtgtggatc gcttcatgcg caagtacggc atgggcagcg
    59701 ccgctggcgc cgatgccaaa gccgagccca aggccgaagc agccgagaag gcctgatcgt
    59761 ccactcacgt ctgacgtgac attcattccc caagccggat gctctagggc gtccggcttt
    59821 ttgctggctt gagccgcttc catggatgct tctttcctgc gtgaacgtct ggagacggca
    59881 cggaccacct ttgaaaccct ggagcggcag ctggcagacc cggatgtggc tgccaaccca
    59941 gcgcagctgg agcccatcgc gcgggagcgg gcccggctgg agcccctggt gctgggctac
    60001 gaccagcttt gccagtggcg caaacaggaa caggaggcca ggcagctcct gaaggagtcc
    60061 cgcagcgacc aggagatgga ggccctggcc caagaggagc tcagcggtct ggcgacacag
    60121 attgccgcca tggaggagca gctgaccttg gcgcttctgc cccgtgatcc ccgggacgaa
    60181 cgcagcgtga tgctcgagat tcgcgccggt gcgggtggcg atgaggcggc gatctgggcg
    60241 ggggatctgg ctcggatgta cgagcgctac gcccagagcg tcggttggaa agtgcagccc
    60301 gtcagtgcct cggaggcgga actggggggc tacaaggaac tgatcctggc gatccagggc
    60361 gacagcgtct tcagtcagct caagtacgaa gccggtgtgc accgggtgca gcgggtgccc
    60421 gccaccgagt cccagggccg ggttcacacc tcgacggcca cggtggcggt catgcccgag
    60481 gccgacccgg tggaggttca gatcgacccg acggacctgg agatcagcac cgcccgctcg
    60541 ggcggcgccg gcggccagaa cgtcaacaag gtggagacgg ccgtggacct gctgcacaaa
    60601 cccaccggca tccgggtgtt ctgcacccaa gagcgctccc agctgcagaa ccgtgaacga
    60661 gccctggaga tcctgcgggc caagctctac gagcgcgagc tggccgaggc caacgccaag
    60721 gagcgctcgg cccgtctggc ccaggtgggc agtggggatc gcagcgagaa gatccgcacc
    60781 tacaactaca aggacaaccg cacgaccgat caccgcctcg gccgcaactt ctcactggag
    60841 ccggtgctgc agggccaact ggctgagttg atcggcgcct gcgtctccgc tgaccaacgg
    60901 cggcagttgg aggaactggc tgatcaggcc agcggggtca actagcgagc gggttctccc
    60961 agccgtccac gtacttggcc cattccaggt ggccgccctt ggccatctgc cgttgggcct
    61021 caaagaccgc accgctgagc ggccgccggg gtgccgattg caggggcatg ctcgcttcct
    61081 tgggcgtgcg attgcccttg tgcacgttgc agcgcaggca ggccgtggtg acgttgtccc
    61141 agctgtggct gccgccgcgg ctgcggggca ggacgtgatc gatcgagagc ctttcgctgc
    61201 tgctgccgca gtactggcag cgctgaccat cgcggtggaa gacgttccgg cgggtcaggg
    61261 gcagtggccg gaagggcacg cggacgaatt gccgtagacg aatcaccgtt ggcagtccca
    61321 ggcctggccg cagttgccgc ccgggggagt gctccagccc ctcggctttt cccttaagca
    61381 ccatcactgt tgccctgcgc caggtggtga cgttcagggg ctcgtaggag gcgttcagaa
    61441 ccagaaccga gcccatggga gcgctgcctg gggagctgcg ctgggcaacc ccgtaatttc
    61501 tatgcatgct aggtgcactg ccaagggcgg atggttgacg catcgcctgc tgctgccttc
    61561 gaggacccgg cggccgctgc cttggcgccg cagccccatc cccgtcagcg cgcctgggtg
    61621 gaaatcgatg aggcggcgat ccaggccaac gccgaggccc tgaggcgctc gctgcagccg
    61681 ggctctgcgc tgatggcggt ggtcaaggcc gatggctatg gccacggcgc ggtcccggtc
    61741 gcccgttctg ccgccgccgg tggtgccagc tgctttgggg tggccacgct tcaggagggg
    61801 gtggagttgc gccaggcggg cctggatcag cccgtcctgg tgctgggcaa cctcagccat
    61861 ccggatgagt tgcgggcctg cctgcattgg cagttgatgc ccaccctcag cggcatgcg
//
