# Supplementary material for: Picocyanobacteria containing a novel pigment gene cluster dominate the brackish water Baltic Sea
Source: ISME J. 2014 Mar 13;8(9):1892–903. doi: 10.1038/ismej.2014.35 (PMC4139726; doi:10.1038/ismej.2014.35)
Supplement: Supplementary dataset 2 [file ismej201435x11.zip › GS824_0p8_contig-65.gbk]

LOCUS       65                      2425 bp    DNA              UNK 01-JAN-1980
DEFINITION  Picocyanobacterial phycobilisome operon, metagenomic contig, partial
            sequence.
ACCESSION   65
VERSION     65
KEYWORDS    cyanobacteria; phycobilisome; pigment; horizontal gene transfer;
            Baltic Sea; ecology.
SOURCE      GS824_0p8|contig-65
  ORGANISM  Synechococcus/Cyanobium
            Bacteria; Cyanobacteria; Oscillatoriophycideae; Chroococcales.
REFERENCE   1
  AUTHORS   Larsson, J., Celepli, N., Ininbergs, K., Dupont, C., Yooseph, S.,
            Bergman, B., Ekman, M.
  TITLE     Picocyanobacteria containing a novel pigment gene cluster dominate
            the brackish water Baltic Sea
FEATURES             Location/Qualifiers
     source          1..2425
                     /mol_type="assembled metagenomic DNA"
                     /collection_date="2011-08-17"
                     /filter_size="0p8"
                     /assembly method="Ray-Meta"
                     /location="lat:58.82 lon:17.63"
                     /sample_name="GS824"
                     /organism="Synechococcus/Cyanobium"
     gene            255..773
                     /translation="LALTQPSPLQAGAFDGRLRSDAGGDCLLRGSWLGWLLADNXLHQV
                     DNSQIAAPCPHGAMRSSCALASLATYPPCRLFVATRSFPMFDAFTKVVAQADARGEFIN
                     AGQIDALAAMVAESNKRMDAVNRITSNASKIVTNAARDFLRLSRRLQLLEXNAYTSRRM
                     AACLRDMDIILRYITYAVFNGDASVLEDRCLNGLRETYLALGVPGASVAEGVRKMKAAA
                     IAIANDRNGITQGDCSALISEIGTYFDRAAAAVG"
                     /gene="cpcB"
                     /blast_species="Synechococcus sp. RS9917"
                     /locus_tag="GS824_0p8|contig-658000051_1652_2423_-"
                     /description="phycocyanin beta subunit "
     CDS             255..773
                     /translation="MFDAFTKVVAQADARGEFINAGQIDALAAMVAESNKRMDAVNRIT
                     SNASKIVTNAARDLFEAQPALTAPGGNAYTSRRMAACLRDMDIILRYITYAVFNGDASV
                     LEDRCLNGLRETYLALGVPGASVAEGVRKMKAAAIAIANDRNGITQGDCSALISEIGTY
                     FDRAAAAVG"
                     /locus_tag="GS824_0p8|contig-658000051_1652_2423_-"
                     /gene="cpcB"
                     /blast_species="Synechococcus sp. RS9917"
                     /description="phycocyanin beta subunit "
     gene            816..1304
                     /translation="KTPLTEAVATADSQGRFLSNTELNSAFGRFDRAKNALAAAKGLTA
                     NADNLVNGAAQAVYNKFPYTTQMQGANYAADARGKAKCSRDIGYYLRMVTYCLVAGGTG
                     PMDEYLIAGIDEINRAFELSPSWYVEALNYIKANHGLAGEAATEANNYLDYAINALV"
                     /gene="cpcA"
                     /blast_species="Cyanobium gracile PCC 6307"
                     /locus_tag="GS824_0p8|contig-658000051_1121_1609_-"
                     /description="phycocyanin, alpha subunit "
     CDS             816..1304
                     /translation="KTPLTEAVATADSQGRFLSNTELNSAFGRFDRAKNALAAAKGLTA
                     NADNLVNGAAQAVYNKFPYTTQMQGANYAADARGKAKCSRDIGYYLRMVTYCLVAGGTG
                     PMDEYLIAGIDEINRAFELSPSWYVEALNYIKANHGLAGEAATEANNYLDYAINALV"
                     /gene="cpcA"
                     /blast_species="Cyanobium gracile PCC 6307"
                     /locus_tag="GS824_0p8|contig-658000051_1121_1609_-"
                     /description="phycocyanin, alpha subunit "
     gene            1507..1923
                     /gene="unk4"
     CDS             1507..1923
                     /gene="unk4"
     gene            1926..2421
                     /translation="LPKGNLSIKDLIKQAGEEQELQYGTGEARLRIDLRIDDIDLWKSH
                     SAKHPGYSNLLLACENNGGELSETNLTWVVGAAIRSAQVEGTAQAKYLLKSLGVSEQLV
                     NLASEHCPGLGGAAIWAFHLERHGWLTATPVXIVNLTIEAQRQLRISELAKAAQVCGIT
                     KRNSLPNEVRGLIANADTSKQPLNVDELKKVCACCNTSEHAVSLLIAETINVTDAARRK
                     LLDQQPNLILPGGELYPEKRAEACWRDCQQFLRVVIYGVACDCAEITDTAGMAALRLLY
                     KEMKVPVPAMMYALAQMRKLTTLI"
                     /gene="aplA"
                     /blast_species="Synechococcus sp. WH 7803"
                     /locus_tag="GS824_0p8|contig-658000051_1_919_-"
                     /description="phycobilisome polypeptide "
     CDS             1926..2421
                     /translation="LTIEAQRQLRISELAKAAQVCGITKRNSLPNEVRGLIANADTSKQ
                     PLNVDELKKVCACCNTSEHAVSLLIAETINVTDAARRKLLDQQPNLILPGGELYPEKRA
                     EACWRDCQQFLRVVIYGVACDCAEITDTAGMAALRLLYKEMKVPVPAMMYALAQMRKLT
                     TL"
                     /locus_tag="GS824_0p8|contig-658000051_1_919_-"
                     /gene="aplA"
                     /blast_species="Synechococcus sp. WH 7803"
                     /description="phycobilisome polypeptide "
ORIGIN
        1 gacctagcgc tgacccagcc ctcgcctctg caggcggggg cttttgatgg gcgcctcagg
       61 agcgacgctg gcggtgactg tttgttacgc ggatcgtggc tgggctggct tcttgccgac
      121 aatggttgca ccaagttgac aacagccaga tagctgcgcc ctgcccacat ggggcaatgc
      181 gtagctcctg tgccctggcc agcctggcaa cttatccacc ctgccgactc ttcgtcgcga
      241 ctaggagctt cccaatgttc gacgccttca ccaaggttgt agcccaggcc gacgcccgtg
      301 gcgaattcat caacgccggt cagatcgacg cgcttgccgc gatggttgcc gagagcaaca
      361 agcgtatgga tgctgtgaac cgcatcacct caaacgcttc aaagatcgtt accaatgcgg
      421 cgcgcgatct ttttgaggct cagccggcgc ttacagctcc tggagggaac gcctacacca
      481 gccgccgcat ggctgcgtgc ctgcgcgaca tggacatcat tctccgttac atcacctacg
      541 ccgttttcaa cggcgatgca tccgtactgg aagaccgctg cctcaacggc cttcgggaaa
      601 cctatctggc cctcggcgtg cctggcgctt ccgttgctga aggcgttcgc aaaatgaagg
      661 ccgccgccat tgcaattgcc aacgaccgca acggcatcac ccagggggac tgctccgctt
      721 taatcagcga aatcggcacc tacttcgacc gcgctgcggc agccgtcggc tgatcagctc
      781 actaaaaaag tcaatccaac ctatcccccc ttcccatgaa gactcccctt accgaagccg
      841 tcgccaccgc tgattcccag ggtcgcttcc tctccaatac tgaactcaac tctgcttttg
      901 gtcgctttga ccgcgccaaa aatgctcttg cagcggctaa gggcctgaca gcgaacgcag
      961 acaacctagt aaacggagcc gcccaagccg tttacaataa attcccttac accacccaga
     1021 tgcagggtgc aaactatgcc gctgacgccc gcggcaaggc aaagtgctcc cgtgacatcg
     1081 gttactacct ccgcatggtc acctactgcc tcgtagctgg tgggaccggc cccatggatg
     1141 agtacctgat tgccggaatt gatgaaatca atcgcgcttt tgagctctcc ccctcctggt
     1201 acgtggaagc tcttaactat atcaaggcaa accatggcct tgccggcgaa gcagcgacag
     1261 aagcaaacaa ttatctcgac tacgcaatca acgcgcttgt ttgattaagc ttcttgccaa
     1321 attgcaacaa aagcctcccc attagcgggg ggctattttt attgattaaa aacacaaacg
     1381 aacagccttg gccttagccc aaatccgcat caggatgata gccacaaaaa tttaagcact
     1441 cccgagcaca aggcaagata gatatagagc ccggggcaac taacaccatg caaaagaaaa
     1501 cccatcatgc tgcccaaagg aaatttaagc ataaaagatt taattaaaca agccggcgag
     1561 gagcaggagc ttcagtacgg aacaggcgag gcccgcttgc gcatagacct cagaattgac
     1621 gacattgacc tttggaaatc ccatagcgcc aagcatcctg gctatagcaa tcttctgctt
     1681 gcatgcgaaa ataatggcgg tgaactgtcg gaaaccaatc tgacctgggt agttggagcg
     1741 gcaatacgtt ctgcccaggt tgaaggaacg gcccaagcaa aatatctgct caaaagcctc
     1801 ggtgtgtcag aacaacttgt taatctcgca tcggaacatt gtccaggcct aggtggagca
     1861 gccatctggg cgttccactt ggagagacat ggctggctta ctgctactcc tgtaggatcg
     1921 tgaacctgac gatagaagct cagcgacaac taagaataag cgaacttgcc aaggcagcac
     1981 aagtatgcgg cataacaaag cgcaacagcc tccccaatga agtgagaggg ttgatagcaa
     2041 atgcggatac ctcaaaacag cctctaaacg tcgatgaatt gaaaaaggta tgcgcctgtt
     2101 gcaatacctc agagcatgcc gttagcctac tgattgctga gacaatcaat gtaactgatg
     2161 cggcaaggcg aaaattgctg gaccaacaac ctaatctgat actgccaggt ggggagctat
     2221 acccggagaa aagagcagaa gcctgctggc gagattgcca acaatttcta cgagtagtca
     2281 tctacggagt ggcatgcgat tgcgcagaga taacagacac cgccggaatg gctgcattgc
     2341 ggttattata caaagaaatg aaagtaccag ttccagcgat gatgtacgct ttagcccaaa
     2401 tgcgtaaact gactacactt atcct
//
