# Supplementary material for: Picocyanobacteria containing a novel pigment gene cluster dominate the brackish water Baltic Sea
Source: ISME J. 2014 Mar 13;8(9):1892–903. doi: 10.1038/ismej.2014.35 (PMC4139726; doi:10.1038/ismej.2014.35)
Supplement: Supplementary dataset 2 [file ismej201435x11.zip › GS832_0p1_contig-24000290.gbk]

LOCUS       24000290                5199 bp    DNA              UNK 01-JAN-1980
DEFINITION  Picocyanobacterial phycobilisome operon, metagenomic contig, partial
            sequence.
ACCESSION   24000290
VERSION     24000290
KEYWORDS    cyanobacteria; phycobilisome; pigment; horizontal gene transfer;
            Baltic Sea; ecology.
SOURCE      GS832_0p1|contig-24000290
  ORGANISM  Synechococcus/Cyanobium
            Bacteria; Cyanobacteria; Oscillatoriophycideae; Chroococcales.
REFERENCE   1
  AUTHORS   Larsson, J., Celepli, N., Ininbergs, K., Dupont, C., Yooseph, S.,
            Bergman, B., Ekman, M.
  TITLE     Picocyanobacteria containing a novel pigment gene cluster dominate
            the brackish water Baltic Sea
FEATURES             Location/Qualifiers
     source          1..5199
                     /mol_type="assembled metagenomic DNA"
                     /collection_date="2011-08-30"
                     /note="PC/PE gene(s) identical to GS832_0p8|contig-29"
                     /filter_size="0p1"
                     /assembly method="Ray-Meta"
                     /location="lat:58.82 lon:17.63"
                     /sample_name="GS832"
                     /organism="Synechococcus/Cyanobium"
     CDS             377..592
                     /gene="cpcC"
     gene            377..592
                     /gene="cpcC"
     CDS             744..1007
                     /translation="MKVSAGTRGTSFSSGRQVTFTVTGMNNNNYSRTADMVLNVPYTRM
                     NETMRMVQRMGGKITGIAVNGGDSGSAPAPARKKTVSTAAKG"
                     /gene="cpcD"
     gene            744..1007
                     /gene="cpcD"
     gene            1304..1822
                     /translation="TLANAAHLNIERFTNTPAKANWANATENGKAALVRAMYRQVLGNQ
                     YAMASERLKGPESLFKNGVVVQQFVEGDKAHLAAALLHAVVADPERKPPLCQDYFDEMS
                     WPAPHRLPLTQPIAVKAMKVSAGTRGTSFSSGRQVTFTVTGMNNNNYSRTADMVLNVPY
                     TRMNETMRMVQRMGGKITGIAVNGGDSGSAPAPARKKTVSTAARVKPPWDQKPGQQAQK
                     PPAGGWLMLRCPGLAASEGLSPTGAIQAVTICNGPLIQAPITAKNTRVVLTSVLSLPGF
                     TPGDPKHRQPASHHPPDSSSRLGDSQMFDAFTKVIAQADARGEFISAGQIDALAAMVSD
                     SNKRMDTVNRITSNASAIVTNAARDLFDSQPSLIAPGGNAYTSRRMAACLRDMDIILRY
                     ITYAVFNGDASVLEDRCLNGLRETYLALGVPGASVAEGVRKMKTAAIAIVNDRNGITQG
                     DCSALMSEIGTYFDRAAAAVG"
                     /gene="cpcB"
                     /blast_species="Cyanobium sp. PCC 7001"
                     /locus_tag="GS832_0p1|contig-24000290_377_1821_+"
                     /description="phycocyanin, beta subunit "
     CDS             1304..1822
                     /translation="MFDAFTKVIAQADARGEFISAGQIDALAAMVSDSNKRMDTVNRIT
                     SNASAIVTNAARDLFDSQPSLIAPGGNAYTSRRMAACLRDMDIILRYITYAVFNGDASV
                     LEDRCLNGLRETYLALGVPGASVAEGVRKMKTAAIAIVNDRNGITQGDCSALMSEIGTY
                     FDRAAAAVG"
                     /locus_tag="GS832_0p1|contig-24000290_377_1821_+"
                     /gene="cpcB"
                     /blast_species="Cyanobium sp. PCC 7001"
                     /description="phycocyanin, beta subunit "
     gene            1865..2353
                     /translation="KTPLTEAVSAADSQGRFLSNTELNSAFGRFERAKNALAAAKGLXA
                     NADNLVNGASQAVYNKFPYTTQMQGANYAADARGKAKCARDIGYYLRMVTYCLVAGGTG
                     PMDEYLIAGIDEINRAFELSPSWYVEALNYIKANHGLSGEAATEANNYLDYAINALV"
                     /gene="cpcA"
                     /blast_species="Cyanobium gracile PCC 6307"
                     /locus_tag="GS832_0p1|contig-24000290_1864_2351_+"
                     /description="phycocyanin, alpha subunit "
     CDS             1865..2353
                     /translation="MKTPLTEAVSAADSQGRFLSNTELNSAFGRFERAKNALAAAKGLT
                     ANADNLVNGASQAVYNKFPYTTQMQGANYAADARGKAKCARDIGYYLRMVTYCLVAGGT
                     GPMDEYLIAGIDEINRAFELSPSWYVEALNYIKANHGLSGEAATEANNYLDYAINALV"
                     /locus_tag="GS832_0p1|contig-24000290_1864_2351_+"
                     /gene="cpcA"
                     /blast_species="Cyanobium gracile PCC 6307"
                     /description="phycocyanin, alpha subunit "
     gene            2560..2982
                     /gene="unk4"
     CDS             2560..2982
                     /gene="unk4"
     gene            3003..3581
                     /translation="LPEEILSIKDLIKQSGAEQELQYGTSEARLRINLRIDDIGLWESH
                     RAKHPGKCNLLLACESNSGELSETYLTWVVGSAIRSAWVEGSTKAKDLLKTLGVSEQLM
                     GLVSKHCPGLGGKTIWAFHLERHGWLTARLWNRGTDKRSSKRLKISQLAKATQVCGISN
                     RNSLPTTARALVAKADASKQPLSLDELKTVCDCCKTSESAVALLIAKSNQVVDAARQQL
                     LEQQPHLILPGGELYPENRAEACWRDCQQFLRVIIYGVACDCAEITDSDGMAALRQLYE
                     VMEVPVPAMMYALNQMRCLTTQALETSEHIRELACLNMAFDNLIKALXTYPVPDATKLT
                     VPDSQFPYQATVQIQNGYSLQQSKSSPKMNNTQVHTGLLPEDPSKWNPPEEREPHPSQL
                     PPVDARGASWGNRVLPPLDLRQANLCRTDIRGTDLTACLLEGCKLTLARYDRKTRVPDG
                     FNLEKSGAVGPGAALNGAF"
                     /gene="aplA"
                     /blast_species="Synechococcus sp. WH 8109"
                     /locus_tag="GS832_0p1|contig-24000290_2558_3995_+"
                     /description="putative phycobilisome polypeptide "
     CDS             3003..3581
                     /translation="LKISQLAKATQVCGISNRNSLPTTARALVAKADASKQPLSLDELK
                     TVCDCCKTSESAVALLIAKSNQVVDAARQQLLEQQPHLILPGGELYPENRAEACWRDCQ
                     QFLRVIIYGVACDCAEITDSDGMAALRQLYEVMEVPVPAMMYALNQMRCLTTQALETSE
                     HIRELACLNMAFDNLIKALLPTQSLMPRN"
                     /locus_tag="GS832_0p1|contig-24000290_2558_3995_+"
                     /gene="aplA"
                     /blast_species="Synechococcus sp. WH 8109"
                     /description="putative phycobilisome polypeptide "
     gene            3669..4448
                     /gene="unk5"
     CDS             3669..4448
                     /gene="unk5"
     gene            4571..4993
                     /translation="DLRNTNFMGAYLSGCDLSSAVLDGARFVGADLRFAKMQGCRCVGT
                     RFTGSQLQQADFRAADLTEAILDSAENIQGADFSLSTGMDRMQLANLLTRSHNELDCWN
                     PLTRGTTRTTLERFKGRTGRPKIWREPKNATNTACVASDWQGEGQVLGACLKQKMEVYK
                     ATVKGDWMPVIIAEIAKTAMPFGPSSILGVERFSQECEAPLELIPGDDDQAKETVIRAV
                     YRQVLGNAYVMESERQVVAESQFKLGEISVRELVRRIAKSDLYRTRFFDSCARYRYIEL
                     AFRHLLGRAPADFEEMRSHAERLDTSGYEADIDSFLESDEYQTPLVSGLSHINVAGERN
                     PVQLFKIHLVIPVAAGQQQQ"
                     /gene="cpeC"
                     /blast_species="Synechococcus sp. WH 8102"
                     /locus_tag="GS832_0p1|contig-24000290_4016_5104_+"
                     /description="phycobilisome linker polypeptide "
     CDS             4571..4993
                     /translation="DLRNTNFMGAYLSGCDLSSAVLDGARFVGADLRFAKMQGCRCVGT
                     RFTGSQLQQADFRAADLTEAILDSAENIQGADFSLSTGMDRMQLANLLTRSHNELDCWN
                     PLTRGTTRTTLERFKGRTGRPKIWREPKNATNTACVASDWQGEGQVLGACLKQKMEVYK
                     ATVKGDWMPVIIAEIAKTAMPFGPSSILGVERFSQECEAPLELIPGDDDQAKETVIRAV
                     YRQVLGNAYVMESERQVVAESQFKLGEISVRELVRRIAKSDLYRTRFFDSCARYRYIEL
                     AFRHLLGRAPADFEEMRSHAERLDTSGYEADIDSFLESDEYQTPLVSGLSHINVAGERN
                     PVQLFKIHLVIPVAAGQQQQ"
                     /gene="cpeC"
                     /blast_species="Synechococcus sp. WH 8102"
                     /locus_tag="GS832_0p1|contig-24000290_4016_5104_+"
                     /description="phycobilisome linker polypeptide "
ORIGIN
        1 cttcggccat ggggccgcct ggggtcaagg ctgcctccag gagatgctcc agccggacct
       61 cttgccccgc caggcgctcc tccagttcca acagcctgaa ggtgaggatt tcagcgacct
      121 gagacagggt ttgcaactgg tcggccagtc gctgggtgga atctgccgcc ttcagctctg
      181 gagccatggg ccttaccagg ggtttggccg gatggtatcg gcggagcatg gaaacgccag
      241 ggggctggcg gccccaggca gcccttgatt tgtaacgatt gtgaaagcct ttggattcgg
      301 tcgaaacaga cccaaaggat ccgcctgccg ccgtttagcg cggctccggc ttacctccct
      361 ccggcctctc acgcccatga cactcgccaa cgctgcccac ctgaacatcg agcgttttac
      421 caatacccct gccaaggcaa actgggcaaa cgccaccgag aacggcaagg cagccctggt
      481 ccgcgccatg tatcgccagg tgctgggcaa ccaatacgcg atggccagtg agcggctgaa
      541 aggcccggaa tcactgttca agaacggggg tggtagtcca gcaatttgtt gaaggggata
      601 aagcacactt ggctgctgcg cttctgcacg cggtagttgc agatccagaa agaaagccgc
      661 cgctttgcca ggattacttc gatgaaatga gctggcctgc gccccaccgc ctccctctca
      721 cccaacccat tgctgtcaaa gccatgaaag tttctgcagg cacccgaggc accagcttca
      781 gtagcggtcg ccaggtcacc ttcaccgtga ccggcatgaa caacaacaac tattcccgga
      841 ccgcggacat ggtgctgaat gtgccctaca cccgcatgaa cgaaaccatg cgcatggtgc
      901 agcgcatggg cggcaagatc acagggattg ccgtgaacgg cggcgacagt ggcagcgccc
      961 cagcgcctgc ccgtaagaaa accgtcagca cggctgccaa gggttaagcc accctgggac
     1021 caaaaaccgg ggcaacaggc tcaaaagccc ccagccgggg gctggttgat gctccgatgc
     1081 cctgggttgg cggccagcga aggcctgtct ccaactggcg ccatccaggc ggtgaccatt
     1141 tgtaacgggc cgctcatcca ggcccccatt accgccaaaa atacgcgggt cgtgttgacg
     1201 tctgttttgt ctttgcccgg gcttcacccc cggcgatccg aaacaccggc aacctgcttc
     1261 ccatcaccct cccgactctt cgtcgcgact aggagactcc caaatgttcg acgccttcac
     1321 caaggtcata gcccaggctg atgcccgtgg cgaattcatc agtgccggtc agatcgacgc
     1381 cctcgcggcg atggtcagcg acagcaacaa gcgcatggac acggtgaacc gcatcacctc
     1441 caacgcttcg gccatcgtca ccaacgcagc tcgcgatctg tttgattcgc agccctcgct
     1501 gatcgccccc ggcggcaacg cctacaccag ccgccgcatg gctgcgtgcc tacgcgacat
     1561 ggatatcatc ctccgttaca tcacctacgc cgttttcaat ggcgatgcat cagttctgga
     1621 agaccgttgc ctcaacggcc tgcgtgagac ctacctcgcc ctcggcgttc ctggagcttc
     1681 cgtagctgaa ggcgttcgca agatgaagac cgccgccatt gcaattgtca atgaccgcaa
     1741 cggcatcacc caaggagact gctcagcttt gatgagtgaa atcgggacct acttcgaccg
     1801 cgctgcagca gccgtaggct aatcagcaca ctcataacgt caaatcaacc catctcccct
     1861 tcccatgaag actcccctta ccgaagccgt ctccgccgct gattcccagg gtcggttcct
     1921 atcaaatact gaactcaact ccgctttcgg tcgttttgag cgcgccaaaa atgctcttgc
     1981 agcagcaaaa ggtctgactg ccaacgcaga caacttagtg aacggcgcct cccaggccgt
     2041 ttacaacaag ttcccctaca ccacccagat gcagggtgcc aactatgccg ctgacgcccg
     2101 tggcaaagcc aagtgcgccc gagacatcgg ttactacctc cgcatggtca cctactgcct
     2161 cgtggcaggt ggcaccggcc caatggatga gtacctgatt gccgggattg atgagatcaa
     2221 tcgcgctttc gagctctccc cctcttggta cgtggaagct cttaactaca tcaaggccaa
     2281 ccatggcctt tccggtgaag cagcgacaga agcaaacaac tacctcgatt acgcaatcaa
     2341 cgcgcttgtt tgattaagct tctagagaaa acaaacgcag ccaccaccag cctccccctc
     2401 gacggggagg ctgtttttat tggtttagaa tgaaggagaa caggcatgga aatacactgc
     2461 gaatcaagac gagaagacca aagcactaag cattctcaag gatgcggtaa gatcaaaata
     2521 taattcaggg acatcgttct tttaccaaaa ccaaacacca tgctacccga agaaattcta
     2581 agcataaaag acttaattaa acaatccgga gcagaacagg aacttcagta cggaactagc
     2641 gaagcccgat tgcgcatcaa cctaagaatt gacgacattg gtctttggga gtcgcatcgg
     2701 gcaaagcatc ctggcaaatg caatcttctg cttgcctgcg aaagtaatag cggcgagcta
     2761 tccgaaacct atctgacctg ggtcgtcggt tcagcgatac gttcagcctg ggtagaagga
     2821 tcgaccaaag caaaggatct actcaaaacc ctcggggtgt cagaacaact tatgggactg
     2881 gtatcgaaac actgtccagg cctgggcggg aaaaccatct gggcattcca tttagagcgg
     2941 catggctggc tcaccgctac gcctgtggaa tcgtggaact gacaaaagaa gctcaagaac
     3001 gactgaagat aagccaactc gccaaggcga cacaagtatg cggaataagc aatcgcaaca
     3061 gcctccccac tacagcgaga gcgttggtag caaaagcaga tgcatccaag caacccctaa
     3121 gcctcgatga attaaaaacg gtatgcgact gttgcaaaac ctcagagagt gccgttgcgt
     3181 tactgatagc gaagtcaaac caggtggttg atgctgcaag gcaacaattg ctagagcaac
     3241 agccccatct catcttgcca gggggagagc tataccctga aaaccgcgca gaagcttgct
     3301 ggcgggattg ccaacagttt ctgcgggtga taatctacgg cgtggcgtgt gattgcgcgg
     3361 agataacaga ctcagacggc atggcagcat tgcgtcagtt atacgaagta atggaagtac
     3421 cagttcctgc gatgatgtat gccctaaatc aaatgcgttg ccttactaca caagcactag
     3481 aaacttctga gcatattcgt gagctggcct gcctgaacat ggcttttgac aatctgatca
     3541 aagctctgct acctacccag tccctgatgc cacgaaactg accgtgcccg acaagccaat
     3601 tcccctacca ggcgacagta caaatccaaa atggatacag tttacagcaa agcaaatctt
     3661 ctccaaaaat gaataacacg caagtacata caggcttgtt accagaagac cccagcaagt
     3721 ggaatcctcc tgaggaacgg gaacctcatc catcgcagct tccacccgta gacgcgcgag
     3781 gggccagctg gggtaaccgt gttctgccgc ctcttgacct gcgccaggca aacctttgcc
     3841 gtacggacat aagaggcact gatctaactg cctgccttct ggagggctgc aaattaacac
     3901 ttgctcgtta tgacagaaag acaagggtgc ctgatggttt taatcttgaa aagtcgggag
     3961 cagtggggcc aggagcagct cttaatgggg cttttttaaa tggcgcagat ctcaggggta
     4021 tggaccttcg aaacaccaac ttcatgggtg cctacctaag cggctgtgac ctaagtagtg
     4081 cagtattgga tggagcacgc tttgtaggtg cagacttaag gtttgcgaaa atgcaaggct
     4141 gtcgctgcgt gggcacacgc tttacaggca gtcagttgca acaggccgac tttagggctg
     4201 ctgatctaac agaggctatc ctagatagcg cagaaaatat tcagggcgct gacttcagtc
     4261 tgtctacggg tatggacagg atgcagcttg caaacctact gactcggtct cacaacgaac
     4321 tggattgctg gaaccccctc acccggggaa cgacccgtac aaccctggaa tcgcttcaag
     4381 ggtcgtacgg gtcggcctaa aatctggcga gaacccaaaa acgcgaccaa cacagcctgt
     4441 gtcgctagcg actggcaggg cgaagggcaa gtactagggg cgtgtttgaa acaaaagatg
     4501 gaggtttata aagctacggt caaaggggat tggatgccgg tgataattgc cgagtatcgc
     4561 caagacagcc atgccgtttg gtccatcctc catcctaggc gtggagcgct tctcccaaga
     4621 gtgcgaagcc ccactggagc taatccccgg agacgatgac caagcgaagg agacggtaat
     4681 ccgggctgtc tacagacagg tgcttgggaa tgcctacgtc atggagagcg aacgacaagt
     4741 agttgcggaa tcgcagttca agcttggcga aatcagcgtt agagagctgg tgcgtcgcat
     4801 cgccaagagc gatctatacc gcacacgatt ttttgattca tgtgcacgct accgctatat
     4861 tgagctggca tttcgtcatc ttcttggccg tgctccggct gactttgagg aaatgcgcag
     4921 ccatgccgag cgactagata caagtggcta tgaagcagac atagacagtt tcttggaatc
     4981 tgatgaatat caaaacacct ttggtgagtg gactgtccca tatcaacgtg gctggagaac
     5041 ggaatcctgt gcaactcttc aagagttcac ctggtcattc cagttgctgc ggggcaacag
     5101 cagcagtagc ctaaaaggta atctggcggg gattaggagc cgtcttggtg gagctgctta
     5161 tcaaaatcgg cccattccag tgatagctcc atcatccca
//
