# Supplementary material for: Picocyanobacteria containing a novel pigment gene cluster dominate the brackish water Baltic Sea
Source: ISME J. 2014 Mar 13;8(9):1892–903. doi: 10.1038/ismej.2014.35 (PMC4139726; doi:10.1038/ismej.2014.35)
Supplement: Supplementary dataset 2 [file ismej201435x11.zip › GS832_0p8_contig-29.gbk]

LOCUS       29                     55204 bp    DNA              UNK 01-JAN-1980
DEFINITION  Picocyanobacterial phycobilisome operon, metagenomic contig, partial
            sequence.
ACCESSION   29
VERSION     29
KEYWORDS    cyanobacteria; phycobilisome; pigment; horizontal gene transfer;
            Baltic Sea; ecology.
SOURCE      GS832_0p8|contig-29
  ORGANISM  Synechococcus/Cyanobium
            Bacteria; Cyanobacteria; Oscillatoriophycideae; Chroococcales.
REFERENCE   1
  AUTHORS   Larsson, J., Celepli, N., Ininbergs, K., Dupont, C., Yooseph, S.,
            Bergman, B., Ekman, M.
  TITLE     Picocyanobacteria containing a novel pigment gene cluster dominate
            the brackish water Baltic Sea
FEATURES             Location/Qualifiers
     source          1..55204
                     /mol_type="assembled metagenomic DNA"
                     /collection_date="2011-08-30"
                     /filter_size="0p8"
                     /assembly method="Ray-Meta"
                     /location="lat:58.82 lon:17.63"
                     /sample_name="GS832"
                     /organism="Synechococcus/Cyanobium"
     CDS             1183..1356
                     /translation="MTYQIAFRDEYGRYRCDETRPDLASAIMTTLTKAKETLKRHYIFD
                     AKGKLVDIVNPL"
                     /gene="hyp"
                     /blast_species="Synechococcus sp. CB0101"
     gene            1183..1356
                     /gene="hyp"
     gene            1768..2892
                     /translation="VDVLIPRERDSGEQRVAATPETVRRLLAKGLNLHVEQGAGEAAGY
                     VDADFAAAGAVLLASADGLWANSDAVLCVNPPAPESLAQLKPGALLAGLLSPYGATPLV
                     EALNSRQVSALALELLPRISRAQSMDVLSSQANIAGYKAVLLAAAAMDRYVPMLMTAAG
                     TIQPARALILGAGVAGLQALATARRLGAVVYVSDVRAAAKEQVESLGGRFVSPPEQEER
                     PAESGGYAQAATEAFLAAQRQQLAEQLALADMVICTALVPGRRAPLLIDEAMLDGMRPG
                     SVVVDLAVAQGGNCAGTQPGTTVLRKGVQLIGADGLPSTVANHASALYARNIAALIEHV
                     VGKANADQPPTTGQQSFVLDLDDPIVAGCLLTHGG"
                     /locus_tag="GS832_0p8|contig-29000388_51905_53715_-"
                     /gene="pntA"
                     /blast_species="Cyanobium gracile PCC 6307"
                     /description="NAD/NADP transhydrogenase subunit alpha "
     CDS             1768..2892
                     /translation="VDVLIPRERDSGEQRVAATPETVRRLLAKGLNLHVEQGAGEAAGY
                     VDADFAAAGAVLLASADGLWANSDAVLCVNPPAPESLAQLKPGALLAGLLSPYGATPLV
                     EALNSRQVSALALELLPRISRAQSMDVLSSQANIAGYKAVLLAAAAMDRYVPMLMTAAG
                     TIQPARALILGAGVAGLQALATARRLGAVVYVSDVRAAAKEQVESLGGRFVSPPEQEER
                     PAESGGYAQAATEAFLAAQRQQLAEQLALADMVICTALVPGRRAPLLIDEAMLDGMRPG
                     SVVVDLAVAQGGNCAGTQPGTTVLRKGVQLIGADGLPSTVANHASALYARNIAALIEHV
                     VGKANADQPPTTGQQSFVLDLDDPIVAGCLLTHGG"
                     /locus_tag="GS832_0p8|contig-29000388_51905_53715_-"
                     /gene="GS832_0p8|contig-29000388_51905_53715_-"
                     /blast_species="Cyanobium gracile PCC 6307"
                     /description="NAD/NADP transhydrogenase subunit alpha "
     gene            3274..4709
                     /locus_tag="GS832_0p8|contig-29000388_50445_51880_-"
                     /gene="pntB"
                     /blast_species="Cyanobium gracile PCC 6307"
                     /translation="MDVFPYAIDLVAVLLLALGIKGLSKVSSARSANGLAALAIGLAIV
                     GLLVQLQPGSSAWLWIAAGTVLGGLAGLITAQRVPMTAMPETVALFNGCGGMASLLVAL
                     GVALFQSSEPNLVSRISIVISVFVGAITFSGSIVAMAKLQGWLDTPGWTQSSLRHAVNL
                     ALAILCLVGAIGLPIEPSGWALWVLLAASTLLGIGVTLPIGGADMPVVISLLNSYSGVA
                     AAAAGFVVGSQLLIVAGAMVGAAGLILTQVMCTAMNRSLVSVLFGGALGATGGGGSGAS
                     SDAGYTRITSCSAEECAMALEQAERVVFVPGYGLAVAQAQHSLRELSKLLEAHGVEVTY
                     AIHPVAGRMPGHMNVLLAEADVPYEQLLEMDTINPEFPRTDVVIVLGANDVVNPDAKSD
                     PTSPLYGMPVLEVDQARQVFVVKRSLGAGYAGIANALFELPQTAMVFGDAKAVLNGLLT
                     ELRGMGVGKTPVGSAAKGKS"
                     /description="NAD/NADP transhydrogenase subunit beta"
     CDS             3274..4709
                     /translation="MDVFPYAIDLVAVLLLALGIKGLSKVSSARSANGLAALAIGLAIV
                     GLLVQLQPGSSAWLWIAAGTVLGGLAGLITAQRVPMTAMPETVALFNGCGGMASLLVAL
                     GVALFQSSEPNLVSRISIVISVFVGAITFSGSIVAMAKLQGWLDTPGWTQSSLRHAVNL
                     ALAILCLVGAIGLPIEPSGWALWVLLAASTLLGIGVTLPIGGADMPVVISLLNSYSGVA
                     AAAAGFVVGSQLLIVAGAMVGAAGLILTQVMCTAMNRSLVSVLFGGALGATGGGGSGAS
                     SDAGYTRITSCSAEECAMALEQAERVVFVPGYGLAVAQAQHSLRELSKLLEAHGVEVTY
                     AIHPVAGRMPGHMNVLLAEADVPYEQLLEMDTINPEFPRTDVVIVLGANDVVNPDAKSD
                     PTSPLYGMPVLEVDQARQVFVVKRSLGAGYAGIANALFELPQTAMVFGDAKAVLNGLLT
                     ELRGMGVGKTPVGSAAKGKS"
                     /locus_tag="GS832_0p8|contig-29000388_50445_51880_-"
                     /gene="GS832_0p8|contig-29000388_50445_51880_-"
                     /blast_species="Cyanobium gracile PCC 6307"
                     /description="NAD/NADP transhydrogenase subunit beta "
     gene            complement(4904..5716)
                     /translation="MPAPTVLVTGASSGIGAATARLLLERGWRVFAAARRLEAMEPLAA
                     LGAEVLALDLNEERSRRELAEQLTSKVGALDALVNNAGFGEVGPLETLPLDRARAIFEV
                     NVFGLMGLTQQLLPAMRERGRGRIINISSIAGRWVSPGSGWYGASKFALEALSDALRLE
                     LKAFGLQVVVVEPGVIATDFANVAGPSIERSLSCNTYSTMMRAVRKSWDSVYRGASQPL
                     EVALTIERALSEPNPQARYLCGHQSTSVIASRILPTRLWDSLVSLQMT*"
                     /locus_tag="GS832_0p8|contig-29000388_49440_50251_+"
                     /gene="sdh"
                     /blast_species="Synechococcus sp. WH 7803"
                     /description="short-chain dehydrogenase/reductase family
                     protein "
     CDS             complement(4904..5716)
                     /translation="MPAPTVLVTGASSGIGAATARLLLERGWRVFAAARRLEAMEPLAA
                     LGAEVLALDLNEERSRRELAEQLTSKVGALDALVNNAGFGEVGPLETLPLDRARAIFEV
                     NVFGLMGLTQQLLPAMRERGRGRIINISSIAGRWVSPGSGWYGASKFALEALSDALRLE
                     LKAFGLQVVVVEPGVIATDFANVAGPSIERSLSCNTYSTMMRAVRKSWDSVYRGASQPL
                     EVALTIERALSEPNPQARYLCGHQSTSVIASRILPTRLWDSLVSLQMT*"
                     /locus_tag="GS832_0p8|contig-29000388_49440_50251_+"
                     /gene="GS832_0p8|contig-29000388_49440_50251_+"
                     /blast_species="Synechococcus sp. WH 7803"
                     /description="short-chain dehydrogenase/reductase family
                     protein "
     gene            5860..6381
                     /translation="LLIPPMILLIPWLQELVDQLIFGGNWNLPMTPGSSFLGVLTAPFS
                     HSGFGHLLANSLTFLPLSWLVLVRGRRDYLAVWLGVYATAIPVWLLWPNGSHGLSGVVY
                     GLLGYLLLIGWIEKRPLSLLLSVLALVTYAGVLPSLLPIFSPPGVSWIGHLSGFGGGLL
                     AALAVARETP*"
                     /locus_tag="GS832_0p8|contig-29000388_48776_49401_-"
                     /gene="protease"
                     /blast_species="Cyanobium gracile PCC 6307"
                     /description="hypothetical protein Cyagr_0986 "
     CDS             5860..6381
                     /translation="LLIPPMILLIPWLQELVDQLIFGGNWNLPMTPGSSFLGVLTAPFS
                     HSGFGHLLANSLTFLPLSWLVLVRGRRDYLAVWLGVYATAIPVWLLWPNGSHGLSGVVY
                     GLLGYLLLIGWIEKRPLSLLLSVLALVTYAGVLPSLLPIFSPPGVSWIGHLSGFGGGLL
                     AALAVARETP*"
                     /locus_tag="GS832_0p8|contig-29000388_48776_49401_-"
                     /gene="protease"
                     /blast_species="Cyanobium gracile PCC 6307"
                     /description="hypothetical protein Cyagr_0986 "
     gene            complement(6758..7078)
                     /translation="ASLLIGWNLLIFDVTSSRFVLITQLLFFLPYSLLVWGWVYWRLDT
                     DAGRGQQQLFRLDIEGEIPRPIDYLVASFSSVFSASIRGIKGRSAWARVLILLHGFALM
                     M"
                     /gene="hyp"
                     /blast_species="Unknown"
                     /locus_tag="GS832_0p8|contig-29000388_48127_48447_+"
                     /description="NA"
     CDS             complement(6758..7078)
                     /translation="ASLLIGWNLLIFDVTSSRFVLITQLLFFLPYSLLVWGWVYWRLDT
                     DAGRGQQQLFRLDIEGEIPRPIDYLVASFSSVFSASIRGIKGRSAWARVLILLHGFALM
                     M"
                     /gene="hyp"
                     /blast_species="Unknown"
                     /locus_tag="GS832_0p8|contig-29000388_48127_48447_+"
                     /description="NA"
     gene            7490..8275
                     /translation="DSSIQVTAVITIAFALAAXTGYEEWLKGIASDSRNFDGYLGAHIL
                     RPELGVTSDHVVVLQFDTCQHLETWMQSESRKGWVERVKPLIREPEAIKTLTGLEPWFQ
                     LPGQPSHSSPKLYKQAILVWIGVAVTFLVVSPLVAALLASWPGILMMLVKLTIMVGLLT
                     YVVMPFLTRRFQGWLFKDELETDEVAXAESLYFSGITFTTVGYGDITLEKCWRLLRVGE
                     AINGVPMAGWSTAQLIFVVQRAMTLQCRPEEQRSVGRR"
                     /gene="hyp"
                     /blast_species="Leptolyngbya sp. PCC 7375"
                     /locus_tag="GS832_0p8|contig-29000388_46930_47715_-"
                     /description="hypothetical protein Lepto7375DRAFT_2387 "
     CDS             7490..8275
                     /translation="DSSIQVTAVITIAFALAAXTGYEEWLKGIASDSRNFDGYLGAHIL
                     RPELGVTSDHVVVLQFDTCQHLETWMQSESRKGWVERVKPLIREPEAIKTLTGLEPWFQ
                     LPGQPSHSSPKLYKQAILVWIGVAVTFLVVSPLVAALLASWPGILMMLVKLTIMVGLLT
                     YVVMPFLTRRFQGWLFKDELETDEVAXAESLYFSGITFTTVGYGDITLEKCWRLLRVGE
                     AINGVPMAGWSTAQLIFVVQRAMTLQCRPEEQRSVGRR"
                     /gene="hyp"
                     /blast_species="Leptolyngbya sp. PCC 7375"
                     /locus_tag="GS832_0p8|contig-29000388_46930_47715_-"
                     /description="hypothetical protein Lepto7375DRAFT_2387 "
     gene            complement(8274..8552)
                     /translation="ASERYLCDGDALVAMPHNGAVDASEIPNSEGGTVPGAFIVLQWRG
                     LSLQLPRTNNAGIPSYTDGRWWWQAVDADRPDFREHRGSFKTYACSR*"
                     /locus_tag="GS832_0p8|contig-29000388_46526_46885_+"
                     /gene="hyp"
                     /blast_species="Cyanobium sp. PCC 7001"
                     /description="conserved hypothetical protein "
     CDS             complement(8274..8552)
                     /translation="ASERYLCDGDALVAMPHNGAVDASEIPNSEGGTVPGAFIVLQWRG
                     LSLQLPRTNNAGIPSYTDGRWWWQAVDADRPDFREHRGSFKTYACSR*"
                     /locus_tag="GS832_0p8|contig-29000388_46526_46885_+"
                     /gene="hyp"
                     /blast_species="Cyanobium sp. PCC 7001"
                     /description="conserved hypothetical protein "
     gene            9202..10647
                     /translation="MERLQIVWFKRDLRVVDHQPLLQASRQGPVLPLAIVEPELWQQGD
                     CSSRQWNFCAEGLEELRFALAGLGQPLVVRIGGAVEVLERARRQFGITGLWSHEETGNG
                     WTYARDRAVAQWAKGHCITWHEIPQFGVVRRLPSRNGWAGRWEGRMAEPMAPPPQALQP
                     LVGIDPGPIPAAADLGLTPDPCPGRQPGGRQQGLALLESFLSERGANYHRELSSPRTAF
                     ESCSRLSPHLAWGTLSMREVVQHSRRCRDGLQARSSHGRGQWLRALRGFEARLHWHCHF
                     IQKLESEPDLEFRELHPLTAGLRPSNPERLELWAGGRTGLPFVDACMRALHATGWINFR
                     MRAMLMSVASHHLWLPWRDSGLHLARLFVDYEPGIHWSQCQMQSGTTGINTIRIYNPIK
                     QGQDHDPTGDFIRQWLPELAAVPAVHLHEPWLMAEITQQRVGCVLGIDYPLPVVEPAAA
                     AREARERIWALRQELGFRELAQSI"
                     /locus_tag="GS832_0p8|contig-29000388_43991_46493_-"
                     /gene="photolyase"
                     /blast_species="Synechococcus sp. WH 5701"
                     /description="Deoxyribodipyrimidine photolyase "
     CDS             9202..10647
                     /translation="MERLQIVWFKRDLRVVDHQPLLQASRQGPVLPLAIVEPELWQQGD
                     CSSRQWNFCAEGLEELRFALAGLGQPLVVRIGGAVEVLERARRQFGITGLWSHEETGNG
                     WTYARDRAVAQWAKGHCITWHEIPQFGVVRRLPSRNGWAGRWEGRMAEPMAPPPQALQP
                     LVGIDPGPIPAAADLGLTPDPCPGRQPGGRQQGLALLESFLSERGANYHRELSSPRTAF
                     ESCSRLSPHLAWGTLSMREVVQHSRRCRDGLQARSSHGRGQWLRALRGFEARLHWHCHF
                     IQKLESEPDLEFRELHPLTAGLRPSNPERLELWAGGRTGLPFVDACMRALHATGWINFR
                     MRAMLMSVASHHLWLPWRDSGLHLARLFVDYEPGIHWSQCQMQSGTTGINTIRIYNPIK
                     QGQDHDPTGDFIRQWLPELAAVPAVHLHEPWLMAEITQQRVGCVLGIDYPLPVVEPAAA
                     AREARERIWALRQELGFRELAQSI"
                     /locus_tag="GS832_0p8|contig-29000388_43991_46493_-"
                     /gene="GS832_0p8|contig-29000388_43991_46493_-"
                     /blast_species="Synechococcus sp. WH 5701"
                     /description="Deoxyribodipyrimidine photolyase "
     gene            complement(11909..12637)
                     /gene="superoxide dismutase"
     CDS             complement(11909..12637)
                     /translation="MGWLGSLISFGLSLVVGLGVVLAAPLQAAADFSLPPLPYAANALE
                     PSIDARTMTIHHDRHHAAYVANLNAQIPTFPALASVDLTTLQGSISNYSPAVRNNGGGH
                     YNHSLFWTLMAPKGRGGQPSRDLSQAITASFGSQKAMEQQFNQAAVSRFGSGWAWLIVK
                     PDGALAITSTPNQDNPLMDLPGIERGTPILALDVWEHAYYLNYQNRRPDYISAWWDVVN
                     WKAVNSLYAAAPSAKPGINP*"
                     /blast_species="Cyanobium sp. PCC 7001"
     gene            complement(12700..14157)
                     /translation="MPAARALEEIVIKIPLLDTDFTVRVGELRDPRTLRTGTSDLAELD
                     RASGGAVGRELLALLNQPVPLSLAQVANGSVGSPLLEQAMFVLSSLGTLEGRSPDLSGK
                     TLRDALIKASKNGEPTLLSLIEAIPGKRVILNLGRARQIVSRMAQQRQRAEQLLAATPP
                     ANARVAPLLPRNDVLQSSYRLAVPHRAQPIELEVLQPRQGGNGHLVLVSHGLWDGPASF
                     QGWGTFLAGQGYTVILPRHPGSDKTQQQEVLTGEAPPPGPEELALRPKDLKAVMDAVEA
                     GRLGGFIGVDASHVVVIGHSWGATSALQLAGVRPKQGDLLARCGKKDDPSRNLSWTLQC
                     SWLKGVDQAALQDSRVIAVAAVSPPVSLLFPRGSGQNLSARVLLVSGGRDWVVPPDPEA
                     VTPMEWGSRLGNRLVLVQGGDHFNLRPGSSANGGVLGPLLLAWTNAAFASGAAVRPSQG
                     AVNLLPANGWGSALMPMADVTDKLNRP"
                     /locus_tag="GS832_0p8|contig-29000388_40445_43702_+"
                     /gene="esterase"
                     /blast_species="Cyanobium gracile PCC 6307"
                     /description="dienelactone hydrolase "
     CDS             complement(12700..14157)
                     /translation="MPAARALEEIVIKIPLLDTDFTVRVGELRDPRTLRTGTSDLAELD
                     RASGGAVGRELLALLNQPVPLSLAQVANGSVGSPLLEQAMFVLSSLGTLEGRSPDLSGK
                     TLRDALIKASKNGEPTLLSLIEAIPGKRVILNLGRARQIVSRMAQQRQRAEQLLAATPP
                     ANARVAPLLPRNDVLQSSYRLAVPHRAQPIELEVLQPRQGGNGHLVLVSHGLWDGPASF
                     QGWGTFLAGQGYTVILPRHPGSDKTQQQEVLTGEAPPPGPEELALRPKDLKAVMDAVEA
                     GRLGGFIGVDASHVVVIGHSWGATSALQLAGVRPKQGDLLARCGKKDDPSRNLSWTLQC
                     SWLKGVDQAALQDSRVIAVAAVSPPVSLLFPRGSGQNLSARVLLVSGGRDWVVPPDPEA
                     VTPMEWGSRLGNRLVLVQGGDHFNLRPGSSANGGVLGPLLLAWTNAAFASGAAVRPSQG
                     AVNLLPANGWGSALMPMADVTDKLNRP"
                     /locus_tag="GS832_0p8|contig-29000388_40445_43702_+"
                     /gene="GS832_0p8|contig-29000388_40445_43702_+"
                     /blast_species="Cyanobium gracile PCC 6307"
                     /description="dienelactone hydrolase "
     gene            complement(14786..15048)
                     /translation="TPVSIPSCRPGLLALLAASLLGTPLLARAEVLYKLSTHLXSDYSL
                     YYGSVQPSADCNAGMINGEEPKTVSQAELLNVACQVAFGST"
                     /gene="hyp"
                     /blast_species="Unknown"
                     /locus_tag="GS832_0p8|contig-29000388_40157_40419_+"
                     /description="NA"
     CDS             complement(14786..15048)
                     /translation="TPVSIPSCRPGLLALLAASLLGTPLLARAEVLYKLSTHLXSDYSL
                     YYGSVQPSADCNAGMINGEEPKTVSQAELLNVACQVAFGST"
                     /gene="GS832_0p8|contig-29000388_40157_40419_+"
                     /blast_species="Unknown"
                     /locus_tag="GS832_0p8|contig-29000388_40157_40419_+"
                     /description="NA"
     gene            15250..15981
                     /translation="MYGRLLATEVIALLGLRLMQQEPRLTSLVYLLISGVAVLTTTPIL
                     QMSWSSPTEARPTSRTIYFERGGLPTLLTLKWMWLSAVLTEAIWQYAIWFRPGLGTHIS
                     ILHMLTWLALMLALLRRMLHALVAESVINEYVVMGAVAGYLLIGFTGGVMMNSLLTIDP
                     GAFLLNTDNLIINGQLLPASIYYSATILGTAFSSLTTLGTTIINPNNMGGQTIQICIAI
                     LGQLYIAILIAGILGKARQWK"
                     /locus_tag="GS832_0p8|contig-29000388_39185_39916_-"
                     /gene="hyp"
                     /blast_species="Unknown"
                     /description="NA"
     CDS             15250..15981
                     /translation="MYGRLLATEVIALLGLRLMQQEPRLTSLVYLLISGVAVLTTTPIL
                     QMSWSSPTEARPTSRTIYFERGGLPTLLTLKWMWLSAVLTEAIWQYAIWFRPGLGTHIS
                     ILHMLTWLALMLALLRRMLHALVAESVINEYVVMGAVAGYLLIGFTGGVMMNSLLTIDP
                     GAFLLNTDNLIINGQLLPASIYYSATILGTAFSSLTTLGTTIINPNNMGGQTIQICIAI
                     LGQLYIAILIAGILGKARQWK"
                     /locus_tag="GS832_0p8|contig-29000388_39185_39916_-"
                     /gene="GS832_0p8|contig-29000388_39185_39916_-"
                     /blast_species="Unknown"
                     /description="NA"
     gene            complement(16004..16567)
                     /translation="MRCEKNLHCRANRQAQLASVRLARSSLLPSVGLLLGGGFNGDKLS
                     VQGEGASSTFSGTFYDVGALINVRQPLFDGGVSQQSTALAQRRVEQSAVAIEVAKQAIT
                     QSVQTWFAIHGASGLQIEAAAAAVRAGNVAVADALLRFRAGIAPITDCLIAQRNLQAAR
                     SAEAAALHRWNLARAGLAYETGLP*"
                     /locus_tag="GS832_0p8|contig-29000388_38600_39162_+"
                     /gene="hyp"
                     /blast_species="Synechococcus sp. RS9917"
                     /description="hypothetical protein RS9917_03393 "
     CDS             complement(16004..16567)
                     /translation="MRCEKNLHCRANRQAQLASVRLARSSLLPSVGLLLGGGFNGDKLS
                     VQGEGASSTFSGTFYDVGALINVRQPLFDGGVSQQSTALAQRRVEQSAVAIEVAKQAIT
                     QSVQTWFAIHGASGLQIEAAAAAVRAGNVAVADALLRFRAGIAPITDCLIAQRNLQAAR
                     SAEAAALHRWNLARAGLAYETGLP"
                     /locus_tag="GS832_0p8|contig-29000388_38600_39162_+"
                     /gene="GS832_0p8|contig-29000388_38600_39162_+"
                     /blast_species="Synechococcus sp. RS9917"
                     /description="hypothetical protein RS9917_03393 "
     gene            16631..17168
                     /translation="AGLRSPFFWRKLICASLALAIGEGLGAVEPKYLYFGVVLLLNDSI
                     GDTLFKVRDRMVGVSLGILMPLLVYNTIGGGSLSNGLVMGGTAALAMALNQTSHLGTAL
                     ISSGVAFIGYGPLVAWYIPNRWIGYSLGCALSVVIAILIFPSSSLKRYNELKALPDTTP
                     EQLLEPYQEQKKRLYSWAFNPLPPEVIGERETDDLETIQVPLLAGIAAALIGFSSYRAT
                     PQPSSCPGIGTVAGIVVGMLVATTTIHAWVTSIHVELNNSRKISAWCAKSSARHLLAIA
                     LGALLTAATLALEIVLWALVYHHVGAIHGLEESLYFSGITFTTVGYGDSTLVQCWRLLS
                     VGEAINGVLMAGWSTALLIFVVQRAMTLQFRNEEGKSTD"
                     /gene="hyp"
                     /blast_species="Synechococcus sp. RS9917"
                     /locus_tag="GS832_0p8|contig-29000388_37393_38536_-"
                     /description="hypothetical protein RS9917_03378 "
     CDS             16631..17168
                     /translation="AGLRSPFFWRKLICASLALAIGEGLGAVEPKYLYFGVVLLLNDSI
                     GDTLFKVRDRMVGVSLGILMPLLVYNTIGGGSLSNGLVMGGTAALAMALNQTSHLGTAL
                     ISSGVAFIGYGPLVAWYIPNRWIGYSLGCALSVVIAILIFPSSSLKRYNELKALPDTTP
                     EQLLEPYQEQKKRLYSWAFNPLPPEVIGERETDDLETIQVPLLAGIAAALIGFSSYRAT
                     PQPSSCPGIGTVAGIVVGMLVATTTIHAWVTSIHVELNNSRKISAWCAKSSARHLLAIA
                     LGALLTAATLALEIVLWALVYHHVGAIHGLEESLYFSGITFTTVGYGDSTLVQCWRLLS
                     VGEAINGVLMAGWSTALLIFVVQRAMTLQFRNEEGKSTD"
                     /gene="GS832_0p8|contig-29000388_37393_38536_-"
                     /blast_species="Synechococcus sp. RS9917"
                     /locus_tag="GS832_0p8|contig-29000388_37393_38536_-"
                     /description="hypothetical protein RS9917_03378 "
     CDS             17221..17775
     gene            17221..17775
                     /gene="ion transport"
     gene            complement(17802..18386)
                     /translation="MRIAITGSHSLGKSTVVNQWVDSHPSYRREEEPYRALGLYGPYTI
                     DFREASTRLQNGLQLYYNIGRVQRYCLATDNVIFDRAPVDYLAYSMYTAAQGLSDIDDC
                     FVDSMVPAVRESLDRLDILAFVPKSSEWPVAMEDDGIRPVDHAYRDDVDTIFKQIYRDG
                     HFGLFPNPEGPRLIELVGPPEQRLGQLELAIE"
                     /locus_tag="GS832_0p8|contig-29000388_36783_37384_+"
                     /gene="hyp"
                     /blast_species="Synechococcus sp. RCC307"
                     /description="hypothetical protein SynRCC307_1411 "
     CDS             complement(17802..18386)
                     /translation="MRIAITGSHSLGKSTVVNQWVDSHPSYRREEEPYRALGLYGPYTI
                     DFREASTRLQNGLQLYYNIGRVQRYCLATDNVIFDRAPVDYLAYSMYTAAQGLSDIDDC
                     FVDSMVPAVRESLDRLDILAFVPKSSEWPVAMEDDGIRPVDHAYRDDVDTIFKQIYRDG
                     HFGLFPNPEGPRLIELVGPPEQRLGQLELAIE"
                     /locus_tag="GS832_0p8|contig-29000388_36783_37384_+"
                     /gene="GS832_0p8|contig-29000388_36783_37384_+"
                     /blast_species="Synechococcus sp. RCC307"
                     /description="hypothetical protein SynRCC307_1411 "
     gene            complement(18413..18796)
                     /translation="MRPMALVVTRKAEEEAREPRAKSSEVRNGFGGGNPARGAKRKGGK
                     KKAPSLSKADWGPLGKHPDLDAIVARQRLHLPLSGRITEVDVTRAWKAAAGEHHPDRGG
                     EHDTMQLVNGARDLLLGRGVAGK"
                     /locus_tag="GS832_0p8|contig-29000388_36277_36756_+"
                     /gene="hypothetical protein WH5701_11679"
                     /blast_species="Synechococcus sp. WH 5701"
                     /description="hypothetical protein WH5701_11679"
     CDS             complement(18413..18796)
                     /translation="MRPMALVVTRKAEEEAREPRAKSSEVRNGFGGGNPARGAKRKGGK
                     KKAPSLSKADWGPLGKHPDLDAIVARQRLHLPLSGRITEVDVTRAWKAAAGEHHPDRGG
                     EHDTMQLVNGARDLLLGRGVAGK"
                     /locus_tag="GS832_0p8|contig-29000388_36277_36756_+"
                     /gene="hyp"
                     /blast_species="Synechococcus sp. WH 5701"
                     /description="hypothetical protein WH5701_11679 "
     gene            18928..20304
                     /translation="MALNDRSDHLGLNTFAEGKLVAANLPTEVPRNRLADSGLEANLAY
                     QIIHDHLMLDGNARLNLATFVGTWMEPEARRLMEECADKNMIDKDEYPQTAELEEXLFT
                     HLAELWHAEDPAKAIGTSTTGSSEGCMLGGMVLKWHWRQKRKAAGLDDRRPNLVMGTNT
                     QICWDKFCAYFDVEPRMVPITPTRLHLTGEEAVAQCDENTIGVVGILGSTFDGSYEPIA
                     GIQRCLDELQERTGLDLPIHVDAASGGFVAPFNYXDLPWDFRLPRVKSINTSGHKYGGV
                     LPGVGWVLWREQSALPEELRFNVNYLGGEMPTIGMNFSRPGAQVVGQYFNFLHLGRSGY
                     AHRMAALEAIACRLADGIAAMPQFRLISHPMGQLPVFAVELDQTVTGWTVFQLSDKLRE
                     RGWLIPAYTMPADCEQMAVLRFVIRAGFSRDMAEQLLTEFNVPCSGLRASPAPCPNPSR
                     P"
                     /locus_tag="GS832_0p8|contig-29000388_34145_36241_-"
                     /gene="glutamate decarboxylase"
                     /blast_species="Synechococcus sp. RCC307"
                     /description="glutamate decarboxylase "
     CDS             18928..20304
                     /locus_tag="GS832_0p8|contig-29000388_34145_36241_-"
                     /gene="glutamate decarboxylase"
                     /blast_species="Synechococcus sp. RCC307"
                     /translation="MALNDRSDHLGLNTFAEGKLVAANLPTEVPRNRLADSGLEANLAY
                     QIIHDHLMLDGNARLNLATFVGTWMEPEARRLMEECADKNMIDKDEYPQTAELEEXLFT
                     HLAELWHAEDPAKAIGTSTTGSSEGCMLGGMVLKWHWRQKRKAAGLDDRRPNLVMGTNT
                     QICWDKFCAYFDVEPRMVPITPTRLHLTGEEAVAQCDENTIGVVGILGSTFDGSYEPIA
                     GIQRCLDELQERTGLDLPIHVDAASGGFVAPFNYXDLPWDFRLPRVKSINTSGHKYGGV
                     LPGVGWVLWREQSALPEELRFNVNYLGGEMPTIGMNFSRPGAQVVGQYFNFLHLGRSGY
                     AHRMAALEAIACRLADGIAAMPQFRLISHPMGQLPVFAVELDQTVTGWTVFQLSDKLRE
                     RGWLIPAYTMPADCEQMAVLRFVIRAGFSRDMAEQLLTEFNVPCSGLRASPAPCPNPSR
                     P"
                     /description="glutamate decarboxylase"
     gene            complement(21086..23188)
                     /translation="MPHDQLPPFVLKNGETFAMLDSRAEINPVTHPDSGIFYHGMRHVS
                     RLELLLWDHPANVLSSTERGEMGVHVSHLSNQDGTVHLERSSILTATSFLQQMSFTSYA
                     EAPLCVPIRLLFDTDFRDIFEVRGYQRPHRGRTVRSLTPDGLEVVYHGLDDCSRCTMVR
                     ISGPVDAIDEESMGLSLQLEPKQPTRLCLVLDFALQSGVDHDGPEEAFDRGLSATIDRF
                     RDARRRSASVHSDNSAFNGWITRSYSDVHLLSSHLEHGLYPYAGVPWFSCPFGRDGLIT
                     ARQLLLFEPRLARGVLGFLAQQQARHLDPASDAEPGKILHESRLGEMAALKEVPFAQYY
                     GSVDATPLFLSLASDYLQRTADQAFIAELKPSLDAAMAWIRQAESREKDGFLRYSRAAQ
                     GGLRNQGWKDSDDAVHHADGRLAEGSIALCEVQAYSYGARLAMAAIQRQWGNRAEADQL
                     LAEAAMLRRRFEKAFWCEEIGTYALAIDGAGEPCCVRSSNAGHCLWTGIASPEAASSIA
                     RQLLGPSFFNGWGIRTLDEREARYNPMSYHNGSVWPHDNALIAMGLARYGYSGEAMRVL
                     TGVFDTARSMPLSRLPELFCGFPRQPDEGPTHYPVACSPQAWASGTAFGLLEAITGMRM
                     GRDPETGRVNVLFRNPVLPEHINLLEIQGLRLGDEEIDLQLHRGEHDTGVLVKRRTSGV
                     DVVIQK"
                     /locus_tag="GS832_0p8|contig-29000388_30974_34085_+"
                     /gene="GS832_0p8|contig-29000388_30974_34085_+"
                     /blast_species="Synechococcus sp. WH 5701"
                     /description="Amylo-alpha-1,6-glucosidase "
     CDS             complement(21086..23188)
                     /translation="MPHDQLPPFVLKNGETFAMLDSRAEINPVTHPDSGIFYHGMRHVS
                     RLELLLWDHPANVLSSTERGEMGVHVSHLSNQDGTVHLERSSILTATSFLQQMSFTSYA
                     EAPLCVPIRLLFDTDFRDIFEVRGYQRPHRGRTVRSLTPDGLEVVYHGLDDCSRCTMVR
                     ISGPVDAIDEESMGLSLQLEPKQPTRLCLVLDFALQSGVDHDGPEEAFDRGLSATIDRF
                     RDARRRSASVHSDNSAFNGWITRSYSDVHLLSSHLEHGLYPYAGVPWFSCPFGRDGLIT
                     ARQLLLFEPRLARGVLGFLAQQQARHLDPASDAEPGKILHESRLGEMAALKEVPFAQYY
                     GSVDATPLFLSLASDYLQRTADQAFIAELKPSLDAAMAWIRQAESREKDGFLRYSRAAQ
                     GGLRNQGWKDSDDAVHHADGRLAEGSIALCEVQAYSYGARLAMAAIQRQWGNRAEADQL
                     LAEAAMLRRRFEKAFWCEEIGTYALAIDGAGEPCCVRSSNAGHCLWTGIASPEAASSIA
                     RQLLGPSFFNGWGIRTLDEREARYNPMSYHNGSVWPHDNALIAMGLARYGYSGEAMRVL
                     TGVFDTARSMPLSRLPELFCGFPRQPDEGPTHYPVACSPQAWASGTAFGLLEAITGMRM
                     GRDPETGRVNVLFRNPVLPEHINLLEIQGLRLGDEEIDLQLHRGEHDTGVLVKRRTSGV
                     DVVIQK"
                     /locus_tag="GS832_0p8|contig-29000388_30974_34085_+"
                     /gene="GS832_0p8|contig-29000388_30974_34085_+"
                     /blast_species="Synechococcus sp. WH 5701"
                     /description="Amylo-alpha-1,6-glucosidase "
     gene            24453..25097
                     /translation="VRKRFGSLASLGALAWVLAMPAAQAREVIVVAGDTLEAIAHTYGV
                     SLETLIQANGIQDPSRLQIGQKLLLPKPALGGSSRAQPASRGSEAIAPPPPPGSDGSSA
                     AALLLSPAERRDRAEIDLRDQSGRSRWKWFSATAVDWAGWTLHPGGVRIALVKPAIQDV
                     GLRTSGATAIAVQCESLRQTWRIDGNWSPWTTPAPGSIGQRIVLDLCSNTLE"
                     /locus_tag="GS832_0p8|contig-29000388_29489_30832_-"
                     /gene="hyp"
                     /blast_species="Cyanobium sp. PCC 7001"
                     /description="conserved hypothetical protein "
     CDS             24453..25097
                     /translation="VRKRFGSLASLGALAWVLAMPAAQAREVIVVAGDTLEAIAHTYGV
                     SLETLIQANGIQDPSRLQIGQKLLLPKPALGGSSRAQPASRGSEAIAPPPPPGSDGSSA
                     AALLLSPAERRDRAEIDLRDQSGRSRWKWFSATAVDWAGWTLHPGGVRIALVKPAIQDV
                     GLRTSGATAIAVQCESLRQTWRIDGNWSPWTTPAPGSIGQRIVLDLCSNTLE"
                     /locus_tag="GS832_0p8|contig-29000388_29489_30832_-"
                     /gene="GS832_0p8|contig-29000388_29489_30832_-"
                     /blast_species="Cyanobium sp. PCC 7001"
                     /description="conserved hypothetical protein "
     gene            25766..27232
                     /translation="PRWWVASDFDGFLGLGLDNLIQILLIMGLCRGVLGYPDALIFGTI
                     LPATGISLVIGNLAYARQAFQLAKREQRSDRTALPYGINTVSLFAYVFLVMLPVKLTAL
                     GQGVAEADAVRLSWQAGLVACLGSGLIEASCAFGADLLRRWLPRAALLSTLAGIALGYI
                     ALGFLLRTYAHPVVGLAVLGVILITYYGKVRLPLPGGLVAVLVGIPLAWASGLISIDAA
                     SWSSNAQQVGLRIPHLELASLWQARGQLLPWLGVIVPMGLFNVLGSLQNIESAEAAGDR
                     YPVRSSLLINGIGTIAAAGLGSCFPTTIYIGHPGWKAMGARIGYSWLNGMVMGLACLSG
                     IFGLVGQLVPIEAGMAIVLYIGIVIAAQAFQATPAAHAPAVVIGLMPGLAGWGSLMLKA
                     GLRAGGAGTSAEPFGPSLVTTLAQADVWASGAFALEQGQIITAMLLAGLLVFVIEQRFL
                     AASACALAAALGSWFGVIHAWQFSQADTVLQ"
                     /locus_tag="GS832_0p8|contig-29000388_27900_29437_-"
                     /gene="permease"
                     /blast_species="Prochlorococcus marinus str. MIT 9303"
                     /description="permease "
     CDS             25766..27232
                     /translation="PRWWVASDFDGFLGLGLDNLIQILLIMGLCRGVLGYPDALIFGTI
                     LPATGISLVIGNLAYARQAFQLAKREQRSDRTALPYGINTVSLFAYVFLVMLPVKLTAL
                     GQGVAEADAVRLSWQAGLVACLGSGLIEASCAFGADLLRRWLPRAALLSTLAGIALGYI
                     ALGFLLRTYAHPVVGLAVLGVILITYYGKVRLPLPGGLVAVLVGIPLAWASGLISIDAA
                     SWSSNAQQVGLRIPHLELASLWQARGQLLPWLGVIVPMGLFNVLGSLQNIESAEAAGDR
                     YPVRSSLLINGIGTIAAAGLGSCFPTTIYIGHPGWKAMGARIGYSWLNGMVMGLACLSG
                     IFGLVGQLVPIEAGMAIVLYIGIVIAAQAFQATPAAHAPAVVIGLMPGLAGWGSLMLKA
                     GLRAGGAGTSAEPFGPSLVTTLAQADVWASGAFALEQGQIITAMLLAGLLVFVIEQRFL
                     AASACALAAALGSWFGVIHAWQFSQADTVLQ"
                     /locus_tag="GS832_0p8|contig-29000388_27900_29437_-"
                     /gene="GS832_0p8|contig-29000388_27900_29437_-"
                     /blast_species="Prochlorococcus marinus str. MIT 9303"
                     /description="permease "
     gene            complement(27332..27496)
                     /translation="AALLLLLFITLGLCHLVLTPLLHIGTGIFEAGWLPWLLVPAGLWL
                     VAGRPADR"
                     /gene="hyp"
                     /blast_species="Unknown"
                     /locus_tag="GS832_0p8|contig-29000388_27709_27873_+"
                     /description="NA"
     CDS             complement(27332..27496)
                     /translation="AALLLLLFITLGLCHLVLTPLLHIGTGIFEAGWLPWLLVPAGLWL
                     VAGRPADR"
                     /gene="GS832_0p8|contig-29000388_27709_27873_+"
                     /blast_species="Unknown"
                     /locus_tag="GS832_0p8|contig-29000388_27709_27873_+"
                     /description="NA"
     gene            complement(28105..28971)
                     /translation="AQECSGNPPFGEPATSELHPGQQILGWRQEQLAKGGQSSDLDWLL
                     DLGGGLCWRELQLLHLNPGRQVLLSRSMDALAALWDRHLRSAEPLQYLVGLCPWRDLQL
                     DVAPGVLIPRQETELLVELALGLMGGSGPGLWADLGTGSGCLALALARAWPGSRGFAVE
                     HSPEAIAIATGNLQAPREGPMALVELLLGSWWEPLQPFWGQLELVVSNPPYIPTAIWAA
                     LDPVVRDHEPAGALDGGRDGLDAIRSIGQGAVKALAPGGWLLLELTTTKXLAVQGLFLD
                     AGLEQVRSFPDLEGIQRFAAARRPPAAGPEGLQXMSGLGLERLLGPEDLALRLAAGEAA
                     LFPTDTLPALAARPAQAAELWRLKQRPSDKPLILMGADLEQLQGVLGVPWRPEWLAMAE
                     QGWPGALTLVLPAQGATLEALHPGGTSLGLRVPACPRAQELLRCSGPLATTSANPSGEP
                     AAATPEDAARMFPELALLGPLPWPQGGGQASTVLAWQQGEAAPGGWQVLRVGALLPAGI
                     "
                     /gene="hemK"
                     /blast_species="Synechococcus sp. WH 8109"
                     /locus_tag="GS832_0p8|contig-29000388_26145_27699_+"
                     /description="modification methylase, HemK family "
     CDS             complement(28105..28971)
                     /translation="AQECSGNPPFGEPATSELHPGQQILGWRQEQLAKGGQSSDLDWLL
                     DLGGGLCWRELQLLHLNPGRQVLLSRSMDALAALWDRHLRSAEPLQYLVGLCPWRDLQL
                     DVAPGVLIPRQETELLVELALGLMGGSGPGLWADLGTGSGCLALALARAWPGSRGFAVE
                     HSPEAIAIATGNLQAPREGPMALVELLLGSWWEPLQPFWGQLELVVSNPPYIPTAIWAA
                     LDPVVRDHEPAGALDGGRDGLDAIRSIGQGAVKALAPGGWLLLELTTTKXLAVQGLFLD
                     AGLEQVRSFPDLEGIQRFAAARRPPAAGPEGLQXMSGLGLERLLGPEDLALRLAAGEAA
                     LFPTDTLPALAARPAQAAELWRLKQRPSDKPLILMGADLEQLQGVLGVPWRPEWLAMAE
                     QGWPGALTLVLPAQGATLEALHPGGTSLGLRVPACPRAQELLRCSGPLATTSANPSGEP
                     AAATPEDAARMFPELALLGPLPWPQGGGQASTVLAWQQGEAAPGGWQVLRVGALLPAGI
                     "
                     /gene="GS832_0p8|contig-29000388_26145_27699_+"
                     /blast_species="Synechococcus sp. WH 8109"
                     /locus_tag="GS832_0p8|contig-29000388_26145_27699_+"
                     /description="modification methylase, HemK family "
     gene            complement(29044..30093)
                     /translation="QTVMESHPPRGWHLERRVLPQHTDHAGVMWHGAYLAWLEEARVEA
                     LAAVGLAYSDLSAQGLELPLVHVAVDYKQALLHGDIVQLWSEVLPRRGVKLPWRSWFVT
                     PGGALAAEARVDLVLVDCSAGPGHRKVLRRLPAELAAAVDSLVRGRNKLQYKCTDGMGA
                     LLQFPGAGPVGQGAWPEQSRLWWLLWSGCPGLGWSRLAQIQALFGSWAEAWQAPIGLFE
                     ALPGFGPRLGQRLGHYRERWGSEPLDQLRRKGVARRVLLPGDRPFPRAMGELERPPLAL
                     YWQGQGSLWPLLQRRRAIAVVGTRRPSLHGQSMAHAIGAALAKAGWPVVSGLAEGIDGA
                     AHRGCLAAGGRPVAVLGTPLERVYPRHHAELQRQVGVSGLLVSEHGPGAPVKAGHFAAR
                     NRLQVVLASGVVLVECPLKSGALLSAELAWREQLPLWVVPADAGKASAAGSNRLLAQGR
                     SVLLDPADLIRQLGPGPLAALGPAEAAALGXLAAVRPDLELMVAVGQGASLEQLCLALD
                     QPAATLASRLLQLELAGELRAEPGLCWSPL"
                     /gene="SMF"
                     /blast_species="Cyanobium sp. PCC 7001"
                     /locus_tag="GS832_0p8|contig-29000388_24489_26135_+"
                     /description="SMF family protein "
     CDS             complement(29044..30093)
                     /translation="QTVMESHPPRGWHLERRVLPQHTDHAGVMWHGAYLAWLEEARVEA
                     LAAVGLAYSDLSAQGLELPLVHVAVDYKQALLHGDIVQLWSEVLPRRGVKLPWRSWFVT
                     PGGALAAEARVDLVLVDCSAGPGHRKVLRRLPAELAAAVDSLVRGRNKLQYKCTDGMGA
                     LLQFPGAGPVGQGAWPEQSRLWWLLWSGCPGLGWSRLAQIQALFGSWAEAWQAPIGLFE
                     ALPGFGPRLGQRLGHYRERWGSEPLDQLRRKGVARRVLLPGDRPFPRAMGELERPPLAL
                     YWQGQGSLWPLLQRRRAIAVVGTRRPSLHGQSMAHAIGAALAKAGWPVVSGLAEGIDGA
                     AHRGCLAAGGRPVAVLGTPLERVYPRHHAELQRQVGVSGLLVSEHGPGAPVKAGHFAAR
                     NRLQVVLASGVVLVECPLKSGALLSAELAWREQLPLWVVPADAGKASAAGSNRLLAQGR
                     SVLLDPADLIRQLGPGPLAALGPAEAAALGXLAAVRPDLELMVAVGQGASLEQLCLALD
                     QPAATLASRLLQLELAGELRAEPGLCWSPL"
                     /gene="GS832_0p8|contig-29000388_24489_26135_+"
                     /blast_species="Cyanobium sp. PCC 7001"
                     /locus_tag="GS832_0p8|contig-29000388_24489_26135_+"
                     /description="SMF family protein "
     gene            30753..31598
                     /translation="VFRNVLIADSGKGHVEEMVRMLRDIPAVRQARLNLLHVVPEQVGE
                     SFTEHSQKAAGIAAEAVQRLGLNPSDVNTIIRQGDTKQTVLKVADELDSDLIVMGSRGM
                     SRLQSILSNSASQYVFQLSTRPMLLVRDDLYIRHINRVLVTIDGTGVGDDALKLACELV
                     RDIPGGSLTGVHVSRQDITPSRGGKSPSDLVLEKAVQRARSFGVELQPIHRSGDIGRTV
                     CNAADEIKADLLVIASQDRRPVVAKSLVDIDRLLGSSVSDYIRVHAPAPVLLVREPEQR
                     "
                     /locus_tag="GS832_0p8|contig-29000388_23584_24437_-"
                     /gene="universal stress protein"
                     /blast_species="Synechococcus sp. WH 5701"
                     /description="hypothetical protein WH5701_06015 "
     CDS             30753..31598
                     /translation="VFRNVLIADSGKGHVEEMVRMLRDIPAVRQARLNLLHVVPEQVGE
                     SFTEHSQKAAGIAAEAVQRLGLNPSDVNTIIRQGDTKQTVLKVADELDSDLIVMGSRGM
                     SRLQSILSNSASQYVFQLSTRPMLLVRDDLYIRHINRVLVTIDGTGVGDDALKLACELV
                     RDIPGGSLTGVHVSRQDITPSRGGKSPSDLVLEKAVQRARSFGVELQPIHRSGDIGRTV
                     CNAADEIKADLLVIASQDRRPVVAKSLVDIDRLLGSSVSDYIRVHAPAPVLLVREPEQR
                     "
                     /locus_tag="GS832_0p8|contig-29000388_23584_24437_-"
                     /gene="GS832_0p8|contig-29000388_23584_24437_-"
                     /blast_species="Synechococcus sp. WH 5701"
                     /description="hypothetical protein WH5701_06015 "
     gene            complement(31654..31761)
                     /translation="ETNDLGFVASLMFVLVPAVFLIILYIQTNSRQGG"
                     /gene="psbM"
                     /blast_species="Cyanobium gracile PCC 6307"
                     /locus_tag="GS832_0p8|contig-29000388_23444_23551_+"
                     /description="photosystem II reaction center protein PsbM "
     CDS             complement(31654..31761)
                     /translation="ETNDLGFVASLMFVLVPAVFLIILYIQTNSRQGG"
                     /gene="GS832_0p8|contig-29000388_23444_23551_+"
                     /blast_species="Cyanobium gracile PCC 6307"
                     /locus_tag="GS832_0p8|contig-29000388_23444_23551_+"
                     /description="photosystem II reaction center protein PsbM "
     gene            complement(31878..32267)
                     /translation="MPVIRFVREARDVECYPGENLREVALREGIELYGWKGKLGNCGGC
                     GQCITCFVELPESTSPLAMSGRTAVEDQKLRGRPQNWRLACQALVQESLLVLTRPQVGM
                     ANKDDAMATALAQPLGAGPTEWPTPP"
                     /locus_tag="GS832_0p8|contig-29000388_22984_23382_+"
                     /gene="ferredoxin"
                     /blast_species="Cyanobium sp. PCC 7001"
                     /description="ferredoxin "
     CDS             complement(31878..32267)
                     /translation="MPVIRFVREARDVECYPGENLREVALREGIELYGWKGKLGNCGGC
                     GQCITCFVELPESTSPLAMSGRTAVEDQKLRGRPQNWRLACQALVQESLLVLTRPQVGM
                     ANKDDAMATALAQPLGAGPTEWPTPP"
                     /locus_tag="GS832_0p8|contig-29000388_22984_23382_+"
                     /gene="GS832_0p8|contig-29000388_22984_23382_+"
                     /blast_species="Cyanobium sp. PCC 7001"
                     /description="ferredoxin "
     gene            32384..33943
                     /translation="MGLPWYRVHTVVINDPGRLLAVHLMHTALVAGWAGSMALYELAIF
                     DPSDAVLNPMWRQGMFVMPFMARLGVTGSWGGWSITGETGVDPGFWSFEGVAAAHIIFS
                     GLLFLAAIWHWTFWDLEIWQDPRTGEPALDLPKIFGIHLLLAGLGCFGFGAFHLTGVFG
                     PGMWVSDAYGLNGHLEAVQPSWGPEGFNPFNPGGIVAHHIAAGIVGIIAGVFHITSRPP
                     ERLYKALRMGNIETVLASAIAAVFFAAFVVAGTMWYGAAATPVELFGPTRYQWDQSYFK
                     TEINRRVQTALDGGASMEQAYASIPEKLAFYDYVGNSPAKGGLFRVGPMVNGDGLPTGW
                     IGHIVFTDKDGRNLEVRRLPNFFENFPVILQDQEGIVRADIPFRRAEAKYSFEQTGVTA
                     TVYGGALNGQTFTDPADVKRLARKAQLGEGFEFDREKYHSDGTFRSSPRGWFTFGHATF
                     ALLFFFGHIWHGARTLYRDVFAGIDPDLGEQVEFGLFQKLGDRSTRRLPEGYVPPAGTT
                     LS"
                     /locus_tag="GS832_0p8|contig-29000388_21241_22926_-"
                     /gene="psbB"
                     /blast_species="Synechococcus sp. RS9916"
                     /description="photosystem II chlorophyll-binding protein
                     CP47 "
     CDS             32384..33943
                     /translation="MGLPWYRVHTVVINDPGRLLAVHLMHTALVAGWAGSMALYELAIF
                     DPSDAVLNPMWRQGMFVMPFMARLGVTGSWGGWSITGETGVDPGFWSFEGVAAAHIIFS
                     GLLFLAAIWHWTFWDLEIWQDPRTGEPALDLPKIFGIHLLLAGLGCFGFGAFHLTGVFG
                     PGMWVSDAYGLNGHLEAVQPSWGPEGFNPFNPGGIVAHHIAAGIVGIIAGVFHITSRPP
                     ERLYKALRMGNIETVLASAIAAVFFAAFVVAGTMWYGAAATPVELFGPTRYQWDQSYFK
                     TEINRRVQTALDGGASMEQAYASIPEKLAFYDYVGNSPAKGGLFRVGPMVNGDGLPTGW
                     IGHIVFTDKDGRNLEVRRLPNFFENFPVILQDQEGIVRADIPFRRAEAKYSFEQTGVTA
                     TVYGGALNGQTFTDPADVKRLARKAQLGEGFEFDREKYHSDGTFRSSPRGWFTFGHATF
                     ALLFFFGHIWHGARTLYRDVFAGIDPDLGEQVEFGLFQKLGDRSTRRLPEGYVPPAGTT
                     LS"
                     /locus_tag="GS832_0p8|contig-29000388_21241_22926_-"
                     /gene="GS832_0p8|contig-29000388_21241_22926_-"
                     /blast_species="Synechococcus sp. RS9916"
                     /description="photosystem II chlorophyll-binding protein
                     CP47 "
     gene            33980..34075
                     /translation="MESFAYILILALAISTLFFAIAFRDPPKIGK"
                     /gene="psbT"
                     /blast_species="Cyanobium gracile PCC 6307"
                     /locus_tag="GS832_0p8|contig-29000388_21109_21204_-"
                     /description="Photosystem II reaction centre T protein "
     CDS             33980..34075
                     /translation="MESFAYILILALAISTLFFAIAFRDPPKIGK"
                     /gene="GS832_0p8|contig-29000388_21109_21204_-"
                     /blast_species="Cyanobium gracile PCC 6307"
                     /locus_tag="GS832_0p8|contig-29000388_21109_21204_-"
                     /description="Photosystem II reaction centre T protein "
     CDS             34311..34808
                     /translation="MQCPSCQHTDSRVLESRAADCGRSVRRRRECLNCDFRFTTYERVE
                     TVPITVVKRNSNRETFNRSKLLHGVLRACEKTGLEPARLEVVVDEIELQLQQRSGREVT
                     SSEIGELVLAQLGEMSEVAYVRFASVYRQFQGVSDFVATLEGLNQRTKLRSKTKPSLAA
                     IG*"
                     /blast_species="Cyanobium gracile PCC 6307"
     gene            34311..34808
                     /gene="nrdR"
     gene            34949..36022
                     /translation="MTVTPSEVSTNQSPEELGQEADLDLTLDAELDLAIPEEVPTADDP
                     SSRASRSDTDGVGFTLDEFASLLSKYDYNFKPGDVVNGTVFALESKGAMIDIGAKTAAF
                     MPLQEVSINRVEGLSDVLQPGEIREFFIMSEENEDGQLSLSIRRIEYQRAWERVRQLQK
                     EDATIYSEVFATNRGGALVRVEGLRGFIPGSHISTRKVKEELVADFLPLKFLEVDEERN
                     RLVLSHRRALVERKMNRLEVGEVVIGTVRGIKPYGAFIDIGGVSGLLHISEISHEHIET
                     PHTVLNVNDQMKVMIIDLDAERGRISLSTKALEPEPGDMLTDPAKVFEKAEEMAARYKQ
                     MLLEQAEDGEPMEVTVD*"
                     /locus_tag="GS832_0p8|contig-29000388_19164_20802_-"
                     /gene="ribosomal protein S1"
                     /blast_species="Cyanobium sp. PCC 7001"
                     /description="ribosomal protein S1 "
     CDS             34949..36022
                     /translation="MTVTPSEVSTNQSPEELGQEADLDLTLDAELDLAIPEEVPTADDP
                     SSRASRSDTDGVGFTLDEFASLLSKYDYNFKPGDVVNGTVFALESKGAMIDIGAKTAAF
                     MPLQEVSINRVEGLSDVLQPGEIREFFIMSEENEDGQLSLSIRRIEYQRAWERVRQLQK
                     EDATIYSEVFATNRGGALVRVEGLRGFIPGSHISTRKVKEELVADFLPLKFLEVDEERN
                     RLVLSHRRALVERKMNRLEVGEVVIGTVRGIKPYGAFIDIGGVSGLLHISEISHEHIET
                     PHTVLNVNDQMKVMIIDLDAERGRISLSTKALEPEPGDMLTDPAKVFEKAEEMAARYKQ
                     MLLEQAEDGEPMEVTVD*"
                     /locus_tag="GS832_0p8|contig-29000388_19164_20802_-"
                     /gene="ribosomal protein S1"
                     /blast_species="Cyanobium sp. PCC 7001"
                     /description="ribosomal protein S1"
     gene            36059..36837
                     /translation="AKLLLRGIELGQVEAVLFDKDGTLSISEPQLITLAKARVFLCLEQ
                     VGPALRPQLQDLLXTGYGLRNEGKTLCPAGITAVAHRDHNLISTATALAQTGIGWPDAL
                     AISELVFAKADQCDGRREGRHTSVATEGLLPFLQQLQGQGVRCAVISNDDVAGIEHFLA
                     SHQLSSYFSGLWSAEHQPRKPDPQAVHGLCSVMGVAVEHCALIGDANSDLRMAVAAGIP
                     HQRALGYTAAWSSAPPLSEPHPLIHHWDELRVEAAF"
                     /gene="GS832_0p8|contig-29000388_18368_19146_-"
                     /blast_species="Synechococcus sp. WH 5701"
                     /locus_tag="GS832_0p8|contig-29000388_18368_19146_-"
                     /description="hypothetical protein WH5701_05980 "
     CDS             36059..36837
                     /translation="AKLLLRGIELGQVEAVLFDKDGTLSISEPQLITLAKARVFLCLEQ
                     VGPALRPQLQDLLXTGYGLRNEGKTLCPAGITAVAHRDHNLISTATALAQTGIGWPDAL
                     AISELVFAKADQCDGRREGRHTSVATEGLLPFLQQLQGQGVRCAVISNDDVAGIEHFLA
                     SHQLSSYFSGLWSAEHQPRKPDPQAVHGLCSVMGVAVEHCALIGDANSDLRMAVAAGIP
                     HQRALGYTAAWSSAPPLSEPHPLIHHWDELRVEAAF"
                     /gene="GS832_0p8|contig-29000388_18368_19146_-"
                     /blast_species="Synechococcus sp. WH 5701"
                     /locus_tag="GS832_0p8|contig-29000388_18368_19146_-"
                     /description="hypothetical protein WH5701_05980 "
     gene            36880..39560
                     /translation="GSRHVFTSESVTEGHPDKICDQVSDAVLDALLAQDPASRVACETV
                     VNTGLCLITGEVTTNARVDFNTLVRGVINQIGYSGARAGGFDANSAAVLVALDQQSPDI
                     AQGVNEADDHSGDPLXLIGAGDQGIMFGYACNETPELMPLPISLAHRLARRLAEVRHNG
                     SLEYLLPDGKTQVSVVYEDDVPVAIDTILISTQHTAEIDGVSEEKAMRERIAADLWSHV
                     VEPATADLPLKPHREASGDKPATRFLVNPTGKFVVGGPQGDAGLTGRKIIVDTYGGYAR
                     HGGGAFSGKDPTKVDRSAAYAARYVAKALVAAGLARKAEVQLSYAIGVARPVSILVESF
                     GTGAISNADLTALVQEHFDLRPGAIIETFGLRHLPQQRGGRFYQDVAAYGHFGRTDLNL
                     PWENVDAIVATLKQATARGSPLKXQLISSRHLGLGIDLGSSGIRLAVVDGLGELWLRLQ
                     ALTXEAFANPVGWRSGLIDLCRQLPGRVRGAIGALAIDGTSGTLLLCRPNGDLVGGGLD
                     LALPYSQACPEHKDHACALAGANSPAASASGSLARALRLLTSAEDMGLAGPWLLRHQAD
                     WLMGWLLGDWRWGEEGNNLRLGWDLQAQCWGGSIPSQPWSSALPEICPSGRRIGQITLT
                     SAEALGLSPTCQVIAGSTDANAGVLAASPGAGDGIAVLGTTLVLKQFSPRPIQGPGISC
                     HRVAGQWLVGGASNGGAGILRRFFSDSQITELSRQINPSQATGLQLRPLSAPGERFPVD
                     DPQLQPVLEPRPISDARYLQALLEGITALEVEXWATLGALGAPPVQRVISLGGGARNPQ
                     WRALREKALGMPVLNRPHCTAALGMAKLAARQDGPIFXSPTAMNERLRTVISMGLFVVL
                     AGYVGFSGIRLGLLLWQRFGAS"
                     /gene="S-adenosylmethionine synthetase"
                     /blast_species="Cyanobium gracile PCC 6307"
                     /locus_tag="GS832_0p8|contig-29000388_15645_18325_-"
                     /description="S-adenosylmethionine synthetase "
     CDS             36880..39560
                     /translation="GSRHVFTSESVTEGHPDKICDQVSDAVLDALLAQDPASRVACETV
                     VNTGLCLITGEVTTNARVDFNTLVRGVINQIGYSGARAGGFDANSAAVLVALDQQSPDI
                     AQGVNEADDHSGDPLXLIGAGDQGIMFGYACNETPELMPLPISLAHRLARRLAEVRHNG
                     SLEYLLPDGKTQVSVVYEDDVPVAIDTILISTQHTAEIDGVSEEKAMRERIAADLWSHV
                     VEPATADLPLKPHREASGDKPATRFLVNPTGKFVVGGPQGDAGLTGRKIIVDTYGGYAR
                     HGGGAFSGKDPTKVDRSAAYAARYVAKALVAAGLARKAEVQLSYAIGVARPVSILVESF
                     GTGAISNADLTALVQEHFDLRPGAIIETFGLRHLPQQRGGRFYQDVAAYGHFGRTDLNL
                     PWENVDAIVATLKQATARGSPLKXQLISSRHLGLGIDLGSSGIRLAVVDGLGELWLRLQ
                     ALTXEAFANPVGWRSGLIDLCRQLPGRVRGAIGALAIDGTSGTLLLCRPNGDLVGGGLD
                     LALPYSQACPEHKDHACALAGANSPAASASGSLARALRLLTSAEDMGLAGPWLLRHQAD
                     WLMGWLLGDWRWGEEGNNLRLGWDLQAQCWGGSIPSQPWSSALPEICPSGRRIGQITLT
                     SAEALGLSPTCQVIAGSTDANAGVLAASPGAGDGIAVLGTTLVLKQFSPRPIQGPGISC
                     HRVAGQWLVGGASNGGAGILRRFFSDSQITELSRQINPSQATGLQLRPLSAPGERFPVD
                     DPQLQPVLEPRPISDARYLQALLEGITALEVEXWATLGALGAPPVQRVISLGGGARNPQ
                     WRALREKALGMPVLNRPHCTAALGMAKLAARQDGPIFXSPTAMNERLRTVISMGLFVVL
                     AGYVGFSGIRLGLLLWQRFGAS"
                     /gene="GS832_0p8|contig-29000388_15645_18325_-"
                     /blast_species="Cyanobium gracile PCC 6307"
                     /locus_tag="GS832_0p8|contig-29000388_15645_18325_-"
                     /description="S-adenosylmethionine synthetase"
     gene            39594..40652
                     /translation="AADPLTPEVSDRICKHMNDDHTEAVLAYARHYGGIQGAQAARMVA
                     VAPEAMTLDVDGAPVQVPFDHTLSDSEDAHRTLVAMLRAXAQVVGCGELAAAAVGTLKL
                     PKQEVQCQPXNSIQTNPLTSLLQAWLPLEWVATPARAHSLADRLSLPATGLSGSHPLTW
                     WAAASYAGSLRRELLRLRQQAPGPNWEAGLGTLLEAALPGLVTRLNSDLATWRDRLXLV
                     PVPSWKSRANPLPASITQQLSQRLGWGHRALLQRSRPVLGQHHLGRQLRWANQAGAFAC
                     QPPARAQRGPRQPVLIVDDILTTGATLCGAADVLREQGWRVVGACCLARTPAKGPRVGD
                     LRSAGRSGDGPG"
                     /gene="amidophosphoribosyltransferase"
                     /blast_species="Cyanobium gracile PCC 6307"
                     /locus_tag="GS832_0p8|contig-29000388_14553_15611_-"
                     /description="amidophosphoribosyltransferase "
     CDS             39594..40652
                     /translation="AADPLTPEVSDRICKHMNDDHTEAVLAYARHYGGIQGAQAARMVA
                     VAPEAMTLDVDGAPVQVPFDHTLSDSEDAHRTLVAMLRAXAQVVGCGELAAAAVGTLKL
                     PKQEVQCQPXNSIQTNPLTSLLQAWLPLEWVATPARAHSLADRLSLPATGLSGSHPLTW
                     WAAASYAGSLRRELLRLRQQAPGPNWEAGLGTLLEAALPGLVTRLNSDLATWRDRLXLV
                     PVPSWKSRANPLPASITQQLSQRLGWGHRALLQRSRPVLGQHHLGRQLRWANQAGAFAC
                     QPPARAQRGPRQPVLIVDDILTTGATLCGAADVLREQGWRVVGACCLARTPAKGPRVGD
                     LRSAGRSGDGPG"
                     /gene="GS832_0p8|contig-29000388_14553_15611_-"
                     /blast_species="Cyanobium gracile PCC 6307"
                     /locus_tag="GS832_0p8|contig-29000388_14553_15611_-"
                     /description="amidophosphoribosyltransferase"
     gene            41092..41220
                     /translation="DQDQNALSPTALVWDRNGELCPEDFDRLLERLLPLEVSSQY"
                     /gene="GS832_0p8|contig-29000388_13985_14113_-"
                     /blast_species="Unknown"
                     /locus_tag="GS832_0p8|contig-29000388_13985_14113_-"
                     /description="NA"
     CDS             41092..41220
                     /translation="DQDQNALSPTALVWDRNGELCPEDFDRLLERLLPLEVSSQY"
                     /gene="GS832_0p8|contig-29000388_13985_14113_-"
                     /blast_species="Unknown"
                     /locus_tag="GS832_0p8|contig-29000388_13985_14113_-"
                     /description="NA"
     gene            42252..42434
                     /translation="AKKKIKAISKETIAERIQQVPWEKHLQEFPQRQYKCNPVIITAKR
                     GENQHNAVEYKNDV"
                     /gene="GS832_0p8|contig-29000388_12771_12953_-"
                     /blast_species="Unknown"
                     /locus_tag="GS832_0p8|contig-29000388_12771_12953_-"
                     /description="NA"
     CDS             42252..42434
                     /translation="AKKKIKAISKETIAERIQQVPWEKHLQEFPQRQYKCNPVIITAKR
                     GENQHNAVEYKNDV"
                     /gene="GS832_0p8|contig-29000388_12771_12953_-"
                     /blast_species="Unknown"
                     /locus_tag="GS832_0p8|contig-29000388_12771_12953_-"
                     /description="NA"
     gene            complement(43745..43945)
                     /translation="FDADSHASKFRLDPSKFPKRIDIFVSERVVDHIQAMSAKTGRSFS
                     ESAAFILAQGAKVFNAERSE"
                     /gene="GS832_0p8|contig-29000388_11260_11460_+"
                     /blast_species="Unknown"
                     /locus_tag="GS832_0p8|contig-29000388_11260_11460_+"
                     /description="NA"
     CDS             complement(43745..43945)
                     /translation="FDADSHASKFRLDPSKFPKRIDIFVSERVVDHIQAMSAKTGRSFS
                     ESAAFILAQGAKVFNAERSE"
                     /gene="GS832_0p8|contig-29000388_11260_11460_+"
                     /blast_species="Unknown"
                     /locus_tag="GS832_0p8|contig-29000388_11260_11460_+"
                     /description="NA"
     gene            complement(44205..44934)
                     /translation="LLVVQEGHPLLKLGSQITFEDVARFPFLPLPSGSFPKVQVVLEKL
                     GLWPTTSGPTEFAWRGRSDIADLMVGFSTPLTLPLYGESYRALPLQVPVVVGDALVVAR
                     EWVDSIQIRELVSLLRSRLATLATTAAGVEVLYDSPLSECCPALTIDALLLELCSGIAS
                     FCLFNILVPCIYDVCLLSHAMRRVTFSLEDADHLALKLLAIHERKAMVEVVQEAIKSYL
                     EDKEAYLLAVTKRRGVESF"
                     /gene="GS832_0p8|contig-29000388_10271_11000_+"
                     /blast_species="Unknown"
                     /locus_tag="GS832_0p8|contig-29000388_10271_11000_+"
                     /description="NA"
     CDS             complement(44205..44934)
                     /translation="LLVVQEGHPLLKLGSQITFEDVARFPFLPLPSGSFPKVQVVLEKL
                     GLWPTTSGPTEFAWRGRSDIADLMVGFSTPLTLPLYGESYRALPLQVPVVVGDALVVAR
                     EWVDSIQIRELVSLLRSRLATLATTAAGVEVLYDSPLSECCPALTIDALLLELCSGIAS
                     FCLFNILVPCIYDVCLLSHAMRRVTFSLEDADHLALKLLAIHERKAMVEVVQEAIKSYL
                     EDKEAYLLAVTKRRGVESF"
                     /gene="GS832_0p8|contig-29000388_10271_11000_+"
                     /blast_species="Unknown"
                     /locus_tag="GS832_0p8|contig-29000388_10271_11000_+"
                     /description="NA"
     gene            45937..46331
                     /translation="LKRKMWLLEQWMIRTANEKDRHGRKIDRHQIRVVIRRDIWQSSNA
                     GIDDSFSYKLEIPTYSNNIRXIQEAICLEKEYKAMGPTSRLPQPEFPVTLHRXILVNTT
                     LKEEHGLISDNIPFTINPLKFDVKQF"
                     /gene="GS832_0p8|contig-29000388_8874_9268_-"
                     /blast_species="Unknown"
                     /locus_tag="GS832_0p8|contig-29000388_8874_9268_-"
                     /description="NA"
     CDS             45937..46331
                     /translation="LKRKMWLLEQWMIRTANEKDRHGRKIDRHQIRVVIRRDIWQSSNA
                     GIDDSFSYKLEIPTYSNNIRXIQEAICLEKEYKAMGPTSRLPQPEFPVTLHRXILVNTT
                     LKEEHGLISDNIPFTINPLKFDVKQF"
                     /gene="GS832_0p8|contig-29000388_8874_9268_-"
                     /blast_species="Unknown"
                     /locus_tag="GS832_0p8|contig-29000388_8874_9268_-"
                     /description="NA"
     gene            46770..46994
                     /gene="unk1"
     CDS             46770..46994
                     /translation="MAGQQAQVFNNADSFAQAFDEAWKKHEDSQPNHGLEQGEKLMLIL
                     ELVADHPFRQNEPELSLQVATFRLRLLGL"
                     /gene="unk1"
     gene            47036..47650
                     /translation="RQPPMAGQQAQVFNNADSFAQAFDEAWKKHEDSQPNHGLEQGEKL
                     MLILELVADHPFRQNEPELSLQVATFRLRLLXALGLRPVASPQLQVGAMGSSLGRLVQM
                     LSAGFSNQQQAFDNPPLYAHILVKFRPMPQLQPGSLLLEQSYAINPAALIXIRVLRAER
                     QNGQDGDKLIIHNQALADDQRFWGAVDNPELRQQIQLSDLKPLEGCAYQVREEGGGFIG
                     EVEPGCRCLVERKGAVSYLVSRLELNPQGMRTLDRGHDPQTHEHLWGSLAGPFEFSRTD
                     DYSSEVPQAWLQAWES"
                     /gene="cpcT"
                     /blast_species="Cyanobium sp. PCC 7001"
                     /locus_tag="GS832_0p8|contig-29000388_7548_8442_-"
                     /description="CpeT protein "
     CDS             47036..47650
                     /translation="MGSSLGRLVQMLSAGFSNQQQAFDNPPLYAHILVKFRPMPQLQPG
                     SLLLEQSYAINPAAPYRIRVLRAERQNGQDGDKLIIHNQALADDQRFWGAVDNPELRQQ
                     IQLSDLKPLEGCAYQVREEGGGFIGEVEPGCRCLVERKGAVSYLVSRLELNPQGMRTLD
                     RGHDPQTHEHLWGSLAGPFEFSRTDDYSSEVPQAWLQAWES*"
                     /locus_tag="GS832_0p8|contig-29000388_7548_8442_-"
                     /gene="cpeT"
                     /blast_species="Cyanobium sp. PCC 7001"
                     /description="CpeT protein "
     gene            complement(47785..48201)
                     /translation="APELKAADSTQRLADQLQTLSQVAEILTFRLLELEERLAGQEVRL
                     EHLLEGGLASGAPMAEGTELRLVETEDRLARLESLLNGVADQAPHQDERVAEAEEAPVA
                     EEELVAQEDSNPEEESNPEEESIPEEEPFLDDHEFERPNFERPQFGQQRFERHQVERHQ
                     VEHEQAFMDELSA"
                     /gene="unk2"
                     /blast_species="Unknown"
                     /locus_tag="GS832_0p8|contig-29000388_6997_7530_+"
                     /description="NA"
     CDS             complement(47785..48201)
                     /translation="MAPELKAADSTQRLADQLQTLSQVAEILTFRLLELEERLAGQEVR
                     LEHLLEGGLASGAPMAEGTELRLVETEDRLARLESLLNGVADQAPHQDERVAEAEEAPV
                     AEEELVAQEDSNPEEESNPEEESIPEEEPFLDDHE"
                     /locus_tag="GS832_0p8|contig-29000388_6997_7530_+"
                     /gene="unk2"
                     /blast_species="Unknown"
                     /description="NA"
     CDS             48391..48582
                     /gene="cpcC"
     gene            48391..48582
                     /gene="cpcC"
     CDS             48758..49003
                     /translation="MKVSAGTRGTSFSSGRQVTFTVTGMNNNNYSRTADMVLNVPYTRM
                     NETMRMVQRMGGKITGIAVNGGDSGSAPAPARKKTVS"
                     /gene="cpcD"
     gene            48758..49003
                     /translation="MKVSAGTRGTSFSSGRQVTFTVTGMNNNNYSRTADMVLNVPYTRM
                     NETMRMVQRMGGKITGIAVNGGDSGSAPAPARKKTVS"
                     /gene="cpcD"
     gene            49318..49833
                     /translation="MFDAFTKVIAQADARGEFISAGQIDALAAMVSDSNKRMDTVNRIT
                     SNASAIVTNAARDLFDSQPSLIAPGGNAYTSRRMAACLRDMDIILRYITYAVFNGDASV
                     LEDRCLNGLRETYLALGVPGASVAEGVRKMKTAAIAIVNDRNGITQGDCSALMSEIGTY
                     FDRAAAAVG"
                     /locus_tag="GS832_0p8|contig-29000388_5364_6808_-"
                     /gene="cpcB"
                     /blast_species="Cyanobium sp. PCC 7001"
                     /description="phycocyanin, beta subunit "
     CDS             49318..49833
                     /translation="MFDAFTKVIAQADARGEFISAGQIDALAAMVSDSNKRMDTVNRIT
                     SNASAIVTNAARDLFDSQPSLIAPGGNAYTSRRMAACLRDMDIILRYITYAVFNGDASV
                     LEDRCLNGLRETYLALGVPGASVAEGVRKMKTAAIAIVNDRNGITQGDCSALMSEIGTY
                     FDRAAAAVG"
                     /locus_tag="GS832_0p8|contig-29000388_5364_6808_-"
                     /gene="cpcB"
                     /blast_species="Cyanobium sp. PCC 7001"
                     /description="phycocyanin, beta subunit "
     gene            49879..50364
                     /translation="MKTPLTEAVSAADSQGRFLSNTELNSAFGRFERAKNALAAAKGLT
                     ANADNLVNGASQAVYNKFPYTTQMQGANYAADARGKAKCARDIGYYLRMVTYCLVAGGT
                     GPMDEYXIAGIDEINRAFELSPSWYVEALNYIKANHGLSGEAATEANNYLDYAINALV"
                     /gene="cpcA"
                     /blast_species="Cyanobium gracile PCC 6307"
                     /locus_tag="GS832_0p8|contig-29000388_4834_5321_-"
                     /description="phycocyanin, alpha subunit "
     CDS             49879..50364
                     /translation="MKTPLTEAVSAADSQGRFLSNTELNSAFGRFERAKNALAAAKGLT
                     ANADNLVNGASQAVYNKFPYTTQMQGANYAADARGKAKCARDIGYYLRMVTYCLVAGGT
                     GPMDEYLIAGIDEINRAFELSPSWYVEALNYIKANHGLSGEAATEANNYLDYAINALV"
                     /locus_tag="GS832_0p8|contig-29000388_4834_5321_-"
                     /gene="cpcA"
                     /blast_species="Cyanobium gracile PCC 6307"
                     /description="phycocyanin, alpha subunit "
     gene            50578..51000
                     /translation="LPEEILSIKDLIKKSGAEQELQYGTSEARLRINLRIDDIGLWKSH
                     RAKHPGKCNLLLACESNSGELSETYLTWVVGSAIRSAWVEGSTKAKDLLKTLGVSEQLM
                     GLISEHCPGLGGKTIWAFHLERHGWLTATPVESWN"
                     /gene="unk4"
                     /blast_species="Synechococcus sp. RCC307"
                     /locus_tag="GS832_0p8|contig-29000388_4205_4627_-"
                     /description="hypothetical protein SynRCC307_2034 "
     CDS             50578..51000
                     /translation="LPEEILSIKDLIKKSGAEQELQYGTSEARLRINLRIDDIGLWKSH
                     RAKHPGKCNLLLACESNSGELSETYLTWVVGSAIRSAWVEGSTKAKDLLKTLGVSEQLM
                     GLISEHCPGLGGKTIWAFHLERHGWLTATPVESWN"
                     /gene="unk4"
                     /blast_species="Synechococcus sp. RCC307"
                     /locus_tag="GS832_0p8|contig-29000388_4205_4627_-"
                     /description="hypothetical protein SynRCC307_2034 "
     gene            51161..51598
                     /translation="RLLQNLRECRCVTDSEANQVVDAARQQLLEQQPHLILPGGELYPE
                     NRAEACWRDCQQFLRVIIYGVACDCAEITDSDGMAALRQLYEVMEVPVPAMMYALNQMR
                     CLTTQALETSEHIRELACLNMAFDNLIKALLPTQSLMPRN"
                     /gene="aplA"
                     /blast_species="Synechococcus sp. WH 7803"
                     /locus_tag="GS832_0p8|contig-29000388_3607_4044_-"
                     /description="phycobilisome polypeptide "
     CDS             51161..51598
                     /translation="RLLQNLRECRCVTDSEANQVVDAARQQLLEQQPHLILPGGELYPE
                     NRAEACWRDCQQFLRVIIYGVACDCAEITDSDGMAALRQLYEVMEVPVPAMMYALNQMR
                     CLTTQALETSEHIRELACLNMAFDNLIKALLPTQSLMPRN"
                     /gene="aplA"
                     /blast_species="Synechococcus sp. WH 7803"
                     /locus_tag="GS832_0p8|contig-29000388_3607_4044_-"
                     /description="phycobilisome polypeptide "
     CDS             51683..52045
                     /translation="MNNTQVHTGLLPEDPSKWNPPEEREPHPSQLPPVDARGASWGNRV
                     LPPLDLRQANLCRTDIRGTDLTACLLEGCKLTLARYDRKTRVPDGFNLEKSGAVGPGAA
                     LNGAFLNGADLRGMDLR"
                     /gene="unk5"
     gene            51683..52045
                     /gene="unk5"
     gene            52585..53197
                     /translation="MPFGPSSILGVERFSQECEAPLELIPGDDDQAKETVIRAVYRQVL
                     GNAYVMESERQVVAESQFKLGEISVRELVRRIAKSDLYRTRFFDSCARYRYIELAFRHL
                     LGRAPADFEEMRSHAERLDTSGYEADIDSFLESDEYQNTFGEWTVPYQRGWRTESCATL
                     QEFTWSFQLLRGNSSSSLKGNLAGIRSRLGGAAYQNRPIPV"
                     /locus_tag="GS832_0p8|contig-29000388_2006_3168_-"
                     /gene="cpeC"
                     /blast_species="Synechococcus sp. WH 8102"
                     /description="phycobilisome linker polypeptide "
     CDS             52585..53197
                     /translation="MPFGPSSILGVERFSQECEAPLELIPGDDDQAKETVIRAVYRQVL
                     GNAYVMESERQVVAESQFKLGEISVRELVRRIAKSDLYRTRFFDSCARYRYIELAFRHL
                     LGRAPADFEEMRSHAERLDTSGYEADIDSFLESDEYQNTFGEWTVPYQRGWRTESCATL
                     QEFTWSFQLLRGNSSSSLKGNLAGIRSRLGGAAYQNRPIPV"
                     /locus_tag="GS832_0p8|contig-29000388_2006_3168_-"
                     /gene="cpeC"
                     /blast_species="Synechococcus sp. WH 8102"
                     /description="phycobilisome linker polypeptide "
     gene            53610..55202
                     /translation="MTANQSNSLDFGATQLLEAPARFSRQRADDGETARSEDLFRNQQL
                     LNKPSAFTANDNAAFHIAVRAAYRQVFGNVQPMESERLLSAESKLRNGDINVREFVRRL
                     AQSDFYRSRFFDAVSPHRAVELNFKHLLGRPPQNQAEVASHVALIATSGFTGEINSYLD
                     SDEYLKSFGEDTVPSPTSWNSPVGQPQAAFNRIAALEQNFAGSDTAIGSKSQLLGNLVS
                     GYRLSIKVPAQVYRSGSLSQMGGAAAGSADMFEPVKRKNADGGDSTPLRGDLYVGFGLG
                     QRQQEVFERCSGDSADQITALIRSVYRQVLGNPHVMDSERNLTAESQFAEGRLSTREFI
                     RAIGLSADYRRRFFETNAPYRFVELNFKHILGRAPASQAEMSEHLQRLAIHGYEAEINS
                     YVDSEEYQNTFGENTVPYLRVATENGREQVSFNRHIALVQGYAASDTIQCASSLLNSVA
                     TRSAPTNWTNTTVRTNRLGAASGSADPTSKRFRIVVNAQPTGGRQRNPNASYVVGGNDI
                     TTQLGYIHRRGGRI"
                     /locus_tag="GS832_0p8|contig-29000388_1_1363_-"
                     /gene="mpeD"
                     /blast_species="Synechococcus sp. WH 7805"
                     /description="Phycobilisome linker polypeptide "
     CDS             53610..55202
                     /translation="MTANQSNSLDFGATQLLEAPARFSRQRADDGETARSEDLFRNQQL
                     LNKPSAFTANDNAAFHIAVRAAYRQVFGNVQPMESERLLSAESKLRNGDINVREFVRRL
                     AQSDFYRSRFFDAVSPHRAVELNFKHLLGRPPQNQAEVASHVALIATSGFTGEINSYLD
                     SDEYLKSFGEDTVPSPTSWNSPVGQPQAAFNRIAALEQNFAGSDTAIGSKSQLLGNLVS
                     GYRLSIKVPAQVYRSGSLSQMGGAAAGSADMFEPVKRKNADGGDSTPLRGDLYVGFGLG
                     QRQQEVFERCSGDSADQITALIRSVYRQVLGNPHVMDSERNLTAESQFAEGRLSTREFI
                     RAIGLSADYRRRFFETNAPYRFVELNFKHILGRAPASQAEMSEHLQRLAIHGYEAEINS
                     YVDSEEYQNTFGENTVPYLRVATENGREQVSFNRHIALVQGYAASDTIQCASSLLNSVA
                     TRSAPTNWTNTTVRTNRLGAASGSADPTSKRFRIVVNAQPTGGRQRNPNASYVVGGNDI
                     TTQLGYIHRRGGRI"
                     /locus_tag="GS832_0p8|contig-29000388_1_1363_-"
                     /gene="mpeD"
                     /blast_species="Synechococcus sp. WH 7805"
                     /description="Phycobilisome linker polypeptide "
ORIGIN
        1 tcctttcaag ctagtcgact gttcatcaaa ccgtcctcgc cgcaagcgcc ttggcgctgc
       61 ttcccgtatg gggtttcagt gaggtcccga gcggcttggt tatccggtcc tgggctgcgt
      121 agtcgcagcg ttcaattccc aacgctgcca gctagcccgc cttaaaaaca gcgcaaattt
      181 ccaaggcccc ctatcgacca tcgcagtcca tgcttgtccc cgtgccgggg gtctcggtct
      241 gattcctgtt aggggtggct tggcgtctcg ttctgctgtt ggggctcacc agttctattc
      301 atccccagca agactggctt tcccgggaca aaagccatca atgcctccaa tcaactgcca
      361 tgtcaggggc caaatcgatc caaccgcaat tggtaaacgg actagataac aaccaagcct
      421 gagccaaccc agccaaaagg cttagccatc caacgaagat ttcatttcaa atcattactg
      481 atctgtccct ttgcggcacg cctgcccgtt taccgttccg tttatcaatg attaacaaac
      541 gggctagcaa aagccctgca gtgactggtg tctgaagcgc cagggcacag gtaaagcgaa
      601 ggccatcggt tcaaatccgt tagccggctt tcaggttcag atcggttgcg gggcagtcgt
      661 ggcaatgggt ctcggtgatt gggggactgc caaaggagcc ccatcggttg attaatgagt
      721 tgattaataa cggagggcaa ggcatgggag ccgagggaat taagtgctgg ccgatgcgag
      781 gtgaccaatc gccaatcacc ctcctcagga ggaaggagtg gcggagacta cttacttgcc
      841 tcttgttggt taagaaagcg tcagttggca gtgatacttc ttgctagtac caccttgcaa
      901 ctgctcctca agggcttccc tttgttgacg tttctccagc tcgcgaacaa ctgagccccg
      961 tgggttgatg acgggttgat taacaacttg aagaactcac gcaacctcag gacaccaccc
     1021 cagcgcctgc tgacctgccc ccagcaaaga gggcgatagc acctaaaaca agcattgacc
     1081 tcaacgctta tcaatacctt actcaggaaa cattaaaaaa actggttcaa tttgaaggct
     1141 tgaaactttt cgggtaaaat aaatgaaacc aaattcccat gcatgaccta tcaaattgcc
     1201 ttcagagatg aatacggcag gtatcgctgc gatgaaacaa ggccagacct ggcatcagca
     1261 attatgacaa ctttaacaaa ggcaaaagag accctaaaaa ggcattatat cttcgacgca
     1321 aaagggaaat tggttgatat cgtcaacccg ttgtaattac ttgcatctac ttacctactg
     1381 gtgcaacagc atcagctccc agaaccatct cttcaccatt gaaggtttca tctcccatgt
     1441 ccaaagggtc ctcgccgatg gacgagaaaa ccttccttgc ctcctccaac aactggtagc
     1501 tccggccttg cacgcggttc ggtaggggct gaaccgcaga atccaatatc gctggccgag
     1561 atcaacggtt gcggcaaatg tgaccctacg gttcgctgaa agcaagccca ggcatcagat
     1621 gccgccccaa cccgctggca gcaagacctc caaccagctc tgtcattccc ggccggaggt
     1681 gggcaaacaa acacattgcg tgggattcga tggccagcgc tacgtggatc gattcagatt
     1741 gccgcaattg agctggagtg acctttggtt gacgtgctga taccccgtga gcgagattcc
     1801 ggggaacaac gggtggcagc gaccccagaa accgtgcgtc ggttgctggc caagggcctg
     1861 aacttgcatg tggaacaggg tgctggagag gcagctggct atgtagacgc ggattttgcc
     1921 gccgccggcg ccgttctcct tgccagcgcc gatgggctat gggccaacag cgatgccgtg
     1981 ttgtgcgtca atccacctgc ccccgaatcg ctcgcccagc tcaagccagg agccctgctg
     2041 gcgggcttgc tctctcccta tggcgctacc cctcttgtag aggctctcaa cagccgccag
     2101 gtttcggcgc tggccctgga attgctaccg cggattagcc gagcccagag catggatgtg
     2161 ctctcctccc aggccaatat cgccggctac aaggccgtgc tgctcgcagc cgcagccatg
     2221 gatcgctatg tgccgatgtt gatgacagcg gccggcacga ttcagcccgc ccgggccctg
     2281 atcctggggg ctggggtagc tgggctacag gccttggcca ccgcccgccg attgggtgct
     2341 gtggtgtacg tgagtgatgt gcgcgcagcc gccaaggagc aggtggaatc cctagggggc
     2401 cgctttgttt ctcctccgga acaggaggag cgcccggctg aatccggtgg ctatgcccaa
     2461 gcggcaacgg aggccttcct ggcggcccag cgccagcagc ttgccgagca attggccctg
     2521 gcagacatgg tgatttgtac ggcccttgtg cctgggcgcc gggcgcccct gttgatcgat
     2581 gaggccatgc tcgatggcat gcgccccgga tccgtagtgg tcgatctggc ggtggcccaa
     2641 ggtgggaact gcgccggtac ccagccaggc accaccgtgc tgcgcaaggg ggtgcagttg
     2701 atcggcgccg acggcttgcc gagcacggtg gccaaccatg cgagcgccct ctacgcccgc
     2761 aacattgccg ccctgattga gcacgtggtc ggcaaggcca atgcagacca gccacccacg
     2821 acaggccagc agtcgtttgt actcgacctc gacgacccga ttgtggcggg atgcttgctc
     2881 acccatggcg gcgagtgccg tcgccctgat gttgtttctg gagtgaagtc atgagttcgc
     2941 ttagcgaggc cctctgggtc ctacttctag gcagcctgct gggcctggaa ttgatcggca
     3001 aagtgcctcc aaccctgcat acccccctga tgtctggggc gaatgcgatt agcggaatca
     3061 cggtgttggc gtcgctcacc ttgatcgccc aggccaatgg caatcaggcg cttcttctgc
     3121 taggtgccct gtctttgggc ttcgccctct acaacctcgt agggggattc ctggtgaccg
     3181 atcgcatgtt ggcgatgttc tcacgcaaat ccaaatccaa ttcgaaggcc aaccctggag
     3241 gcacctgaca tggacctgac ccaaatagat ctgatggatg tcttccccta cgccattgac
     3301 ttggtggcgg tgttgctttt agccctaggg attaagggcc tctccaaggt gagttcggcc
     3361 cgttcagcca atggtttggc ggcccttgcg atcggtttgg cgatcgtggg tttgcttgtg
     3421 caactgcagc ctggcagttc cgcctggctg tggattgccg ccggcaccgt cttgggcggg
     3481 ctggctggtt tgatcacagc ccaaagggtg ccgatgacgg ccatgcccga aaccgtggcc
     3541 ctgttcaacg gctgtggggg aatggcctcc ttgctcgtgg cccttggggt ggcgttgttc
     3601 cagagctcgg aacccaacct ggtctcccgc atttcgattg tcatttcagt attcgtgggg
     3661 gcgatcacat tcagcggctc gatcgtggcg atggccaagc tgcagggctg gctcgacacc
     3721 cctggctgga cccagagctc cctgcgccac gcggtcaatc tcgccctggc gattctgtgt
     3781 ttggtgggag cgattggttt gcccatcgag ccctcaggtt gggcgttgtg ggtgctgctg
     3841 gccgcatcga ccttgttggg catcggggtc accctgccga tcggcggagc tgacatgccg
     3901 gtggtgattt cgctgttgaa ttcctattcc ggtgtggctg ctgccgctgc aggttttgtg
     3961 gtgggcagcc agctgctgat tgtcgccggc gccatggtgg gtgcggcggg cctgatcctc
     4021 acccaggtga tgtgtacggc catgaatcgc tccctggtct ctgtgttgtt tggcggcgcc
     4081 ctcggggcca cgggcggtgg cggcagtggg gcttccagtg atgccggtta cacccgcatc
     4141 accagctgca gcgccgaaga atgtgccatg gccctggagc aggccgagcg ggtggtgttt
     4201 gtgcctggct atggcctggc cgtagcccag gcccagcact ccctgcggga actctcaaaa
     4261 ttgcttgagg cccatggcgt ggaagtgacc tatgccatcc atccggtggc gggccgcatg
     4321 ccaggccaca tgaatgtgtt gttggcggag gccgatgtgc cctacgagca gctgctcgaa
     4381 atggacacaa tcaatccgga gtttccccgc accgatgtgg tgatcgtgct cggagccaat
     4441 gatgtggtga accccgatgc caagagcgat cccaccagtc cgttgtatgg aatgcccgtg
     4501 cttgaagtgg accaggcccg ccaggtgttt gtggtgaagc gcagccttgg ggctggctat
     4561 gcgggcattg ccaatgccct gtttgagctg ccccaaaccg ccatggtgtt tggcgatgcc
     4621 aaggccgtgc tcaacggctt actcaccgag ttgcgtggca tgggcgttgg caaaaccccc
     4681 gtgggctcgg ccgccaaagg caagagttag atgtggggtc ccgccaggtt gttcagtgga
     4741 caagggggag cgaggggcac cgatagttaa tcaacagact gaccaatcgg ttgatcacaa
     4801 agtaacttac acagctagaa agccttgccg tgcattggat ctcaaaacta gagccattgc
     4861 acggcaaggc catcggttca aatccgttag ccggcttttc tgttcaggtc atctggaggc
     4921 tgaccagact gtcccatagg cgcgtgggca ggatccggct ggcgatcact gacgttgact
     4981 ggtgaccgca gagatagcga gcctgcggat tgggctcact gagggctcgc tcaatagtga
     5041 gggccacctc aagcggttga gaggcacccc gatagacaga atcccaactt ttgcgcacgg
     5101 cacgcatcat ggtgctgtaa gtgttgcaag acagggatcg ctcgatggaa gggccggcca
     5161 cgttggcaaa gtcggtcgcg atcacgccgg gctcaaccac caccacctgg agaccgaagg
     5221 ccttgagctc gagtcgcaag gcatcgctga gtgcttcgag cgcaaactta ctggcgccgt
     5281 accaccctga tccgggggag acccagcgac cggcaatcga agagatattg atgatgcgac
     5341 cgcggccccg ctcgcgcatg gcaggcaaga gctgctgcgt gagccccatc agcccaaaga
     5401 cattgacttc aaaaatcgcc cgggctcgat ccaagggcaa cgtctcgagc ggaccaacct
     5461 caccgaagcc cgcattattg accagggcat cgagcgcacc caccttgctc gtgagctgtt
     5521 cggcaagctc gcggcgtgag cgttcttcgt tgagatcaag cgccaagacc tcggcgccca
     5581 gggcagccag gggctccatc gcctccagcc gccgagctgc cgcaaacacc cgccaacccc
     5641 gctccagcaa caggcgagct gtcgcagcgc caattccgct ggaggcgccg gtcacaagaa
     5701 cggttggtgc tggcattaga agctcagaat tggactcatc aggcgaaaaa cccgatgcag
     5761 cctttttacc gtaaacaggc gctggagctt caaggacaag ccgtgaatga atctctgccc
     5821 aagcgcctgg atcattggat cgcccgagcc ggattcaatc tgctgatccc accaatgatc
     5881 ctgctgatcc cctggctgca ggaactggtg gaccagctga tcttcggagg caactggaac
     5941 ctgccgatga cgcccgggag ctccttcctt ggggtgctga cagccccatt cagccacagc
     6001 ggttttggcc atctgctggc caattcgctg acctttctgc ccctctcctg gctggtcttg
     6061 gtacgcgggc gccgtgacta tctggctgtt tggctggggg tgtatgcaac ggctattccc
     6121 gtatggctgc tttggcccaa tggcagtcac ggactctccg gggtcgtgta cggactcctt
     6181 ggctacctgt tgctgatcgg ctggattgaa aagcggcccc tttccttact tctgtcggtg
     6241 ctggccctgg tcacctatgc aggagtgttg ccaagcctgc tgccgatttt ttcgccgccg
     6301 ggggtgagct ggatcggcca cctcagcggt tttggcggcg gcctcctggc cgccctggcc
     6361 gtggctcgcg agacgcccta atgggcagca atctccccta gctgatatcc attaggcgca
     6421 gagagctgaa caagtggatg ctgaatcggt ccaattgcaa ataaacctgc ggcacaggaa
     6481 gggcagtgat cgccctatgg atctctgcca caatcgctct atcaagcttc gaagccatta
     6541 ctagcttgtt acacatgttt tgagctcatc tctgaaaagc agccagcccc caaagctccg
     6601 cgagaggcaa tttgtcaagg acacctacgg gcatcgctga cactgcttaa agtgcaaact
     6661 cttacttgga ctagacgaga gcaaccgcac ctggaaagag ttaatcccat cacatcatca
     6721 atgcgaatcc gtgaagaagg attaacactc ttgcccaagc agatctcccc ttgattcctc
     6781 tgatagaagc agaaaaaaca gaagagaagg aagcaaccaa gtagtcaatg ggccgcggaa
     6841 tttcgccttc gatatccaag cggaacaatt gctgctgccc tcttcccgca tccgtgtcca
     6901 atcgccaata gacccacccc caaaccagaa gcgagtaagg aaggaaaaag aggagctggg
     6961 tgatcagcac aaagcgggaa ctcgtcacat caaaaatcag caggttccac ccaatcagaa
     7021 gcgatgccat tcgcaggaag taacagacac ctaaaaagtc acacaaccgt cttggcagcc
     7081 caagcggtgt actccgaaga gtcgcgtaga aacaaaaacc taggaacggg aatgcaagaa
     7141 acctgttggc gaaaagaatg gacgaagtga attgagcgct ttggcaataa ctttttatcc
     7201 ttcaacgact tcaagcaaag acgcaatccc acaaccaggc actatcacga tcttggatgc
     7261 cagacccagc gagttcatcg tgatgccccc ctgactcact acatccgcgt tatagccaat
     7321 ctccaaaaaa cagcacacat ttaggaagcc acctattcgc ctgtctccac caggccagat
     7381 gaaggctcgt tttcgttagg gggttgatac tgacccgtca ggaccattcg aaccctccct
     7441 tgatggattc cagcattcag gtcacagcag taatcaccca tcgcgttcgc cctggccgct
     7501 aaacgggcta tgaagagtgg ctcaagggaa ttgcctcaga ctcacgcaac ttcgacgggt
     7561 acctcggggc ccacatcctg cgccccgaac tcggtgtgac ctctgatcac gtggtcgtgc
     7621 tccagttcga cacatgccag catctggaga cctggatgca atcggagtcc cgaaagggct
     7681 gggtcgagcg cgtgaagccg ttgattcgcg agccagaagc catcaagacg ctcacgggcc
     7741 tggagccctg gtttcagtta cccggacaac cctcccactc ttctcccaag ctctacaagc
     7801 aggccatcct ggtctggatt ggtgtcgcgg ttactttcct ggtggttagc ccccttgtgg
     7861 ccgctctgct ggcctcctgg ccagggattc tcatgatgtt ggtcaaattg acgatcatgg
     7921 tggggctgct cacctatgtg gtgatgccct tcctgacgcg ccgcttccag ggttggctgt
     7981 tcagaggatg aactggaaac agatgaggtg gcctggcaga aagcctgtat ttctcaggga
     8041 tcacattcac cactgttggc tatggagaca tcacgctgga gaagtgctgg cgactactgc
     8101 gtgttggcga agcaatcaac ggtgtaccca tggccggctg gagcaccgcc cagctcatct
     8161 ttgttgttca gcgggcgatg acgttgcagt gtcgccctga agagcaacga tcagttggcc
     8221 gtcgttgacc cagcctcccg aagggagccg cgacccaacg gccccacaac gccttagcgg
     8281 gaacaggcat aggttttgaa gctgcctcga tgttcccgga agtcgggccg atcggcatcc
     8341 acggcctgcc accaccagcg gccatccgtg tagctgggga tgccggcatt gttggtgcgg
     8401 ggcaactgca gactgaggcc tcgccactgc aacacgatga aggcccctgg cacggtgcca
     8461 ccttcgctat tgggaatctc gctcgcatca acggcaccgt tgtggggcat ggccaccagg
     8521 gcatcgccat cgcacaggta acgctctgac gccgttaccg acggcgacgc ccaagcaact
     8581 ggcgctgaca ggagcagcag cagaaccaag accagcgaaa gcagacgaat cacggggtgg
     8641 gcgtagaggt ggccaggatg gcgcaatgac gctggctctc gtttacgacg gcggctgccc
     8701 cttctgccgc cagttcgccc tcgccaccga gctcacggga ggaatacccc tgcttgagct
     8761 ccgggatggc agggccgatc acgatctgcg cgctgccctg aaggcccggg gtctgaacct
     8821 ggcccacggg gcggtgttgc tcgagggtga ccaggcctgg cacggcgcag aagcgatctc
     8881 tgaactttgc cgtcgcctgg cccccagcgg cccgctgctg caactgttgc ggagcctctt
     8941 tgccgtaccc gatcggacca aacggatcta tccgttgcta ctcctggccc ggcgcctggc
     9001 cctgcaatgg aaaggcctgc cggtggatcc cgatcagaac cgcgggattg ggtgattacg
     9061 ccaacagccc cggtccaggc tttgtagctt ttattcactt gctttccatt ccgttgcaaa
     9121 accgctccct tgcccgccag ttcgagcagg aagcccaggc catgggggcc cctatccgta
     9181 ggggtcagtt gatctgaagc catggagcgg ctccagatcg tctggttcaa acgggatctg
     9241 cgggtcgtag accaccagcc gctgctgcag gcgagtcgcc agggcccggt cttgcctttg
     9301 gccatcgtgg agcccgagct ttggcagcag ggcgactgct catcgcgcca atggaacttc
     9361 tgcgccgagg gcctcgagga gctccggttt gcgcttgcag gtctgggaca gccgctggtg
     9421 gtgcgcatcg gtggggcggt agaggttttg gagcgggctc gacgccaatt cggcatcacg
     9481 gggctctgga gccatgagga aaccggcaac ggctggacct atgcccgcga tcgagccgtg
     9541 gcccaatggg ccaagggcca ctgcatcacc tggcatgaga tcccccaatt tggggtggtt
     9601 cgtcggttgc ccagccgcaa cggctgggcc gggcggtggg agggccgcat ggccgaaccc
     9661 atggcgccac cgccccaggc cctgcaaccc ctggtgggca tcgaccctgg ccccattccc
     9721 gccgccgccg acctcggttt gaccccagat ccctgcccgg gccggcaacc cggggggcgg
     9781 cagcagggcc tagccctact ggaaagcttt ctcagcgagc gcggggcaaa ctaccaccgg
     9841 gagctctcga gcccgcgcac ggcgttcgag agctgttcgc gcctgtcgcc ccacctggcc
     9901 tggggcaccc tgtcgatgcg ggaggtggtg cagcacagcc gacgctgccg cgacgggctc
     9961 caggctcgat cgagccatgg gcgaggccag tggttgcgag ccttgcgggg cttcgaagcg
    10021 cggctgcact ggcactgcca cttcatccag aagctggaaa gcgagcccga tctggagttc
    10081 cgcgagctcc atcccctcac cgccggattg cggccaagca atcctgaacg cctcgagctc
    10141 tgggctgggg gccgcaccgg actgccgttt gtggatgcgt gcatgcgggc gctgcacgcc
    10201 accggctgga tcaacttccg catgcgggcc atgctgatgt cggtggccag ccaccacctc
    10261 tggctgccgt ggcgcgacag cggattacac ctggcgcggc tgttcgtcga ctacgaaccg
    10321 ggcatccact ggagccagtg ccagatgcaa tccggcacca cgggcatcaa caccatccgc
    10381 atctacaacc cgatcaaaca gggccaagac cacgacccca ccggcgactt catccgccaa
    10441 tggttgccgg aactggcggc cgtgcccgcg gtccatctcc atgaaccctg gttgatggcg
    10501 gagatcaccc aacaacgggt gggttgtgtg ctgggcatcg actatcccct gccggtcgtg
    10561 gagcccgccg ccgccgcccg ggaagcaagg gagcggatct gggccctgcg ccaggagctg
    10621 ggctttcggg agttggccca atcgattcat cagcaacacg gatcccgccg ctcaaaccag
    10681 gcaccccgca gccgcaaacg tcggagccga tcgtcgccag gcagctcagg ggtgcagcaa
    10741 ctggatctgg atctcagctg agggcaccgg tgggccccga cgccaaaggt gttgcaaagg
    10801 agggcgggtc gttacaggcc agcgactcat gcaaacctcc agcgatgctt ttctggcctg
    10861 gttcaccaat gctgccggac accatatgta cgtccgtcag ttaagagact ggaagggctc
    10921 cgtggacgtg gcctgcctcg atgcagatgc cttgagcgac tacgaaagac tgtgcggctg
    10981 gaccctcgcc aaagcccatg cccgctccgg tgaccgccga gccattgccg ctcatatcaa
    11041 agactccaaa gccttctcga aggacgtgct caaacaagct ttgagccatg ccgaactggc
    11101 ggaaaatgac catgctgagc tacaaaaggc aatcaatgct ggcgtaattc aggcgagtgc
    11161 tgtcttctga agaaaatcgt ccctcgtaac actttgtaca tcacatttgg acgcagaaga
    11221 ccgcaactct ccagaaacgg taatcaccct gctcccaggg ggctgctcct ccgctacgac
    11281 gactccgcca tcacctacgc cattcgctat tggatcgaaa accccatgga tggggttggc
    11341 gtggccagct aggtaggcat cgccatttag aacgcttttc acagggaggg aatcgaaatt
    11401 ccctttcccc aaagggtgct gcacggtgca ccaagcgatc cagcttgttg agaagctggt
    11461 taacggttga gtttctgcat ccgccaggtc acgaaggtgc ccaccgggct ccaaatcaga
    11521 tagggcaaca gcagcagcca tgccccaaag gagtgctggg ccaccaccag ggtgagggcg
    11581 atgccccaaa cccagcctgc aaagccaatc caggttccac tagccaggga tcgactccgg
    11641 cagatcacca gggtgtagct ctgcaccagc accagcaaag ccaggtagcc catcaacaag
    11701 gtccactgag ctgccgcatt ccagctgagg agcgccgatg cataaaagca ggcgtagatc
    11761 accagccaaa tcaccggaat caatccctca aaaacgagcc accggggccg cctgagccga
    11821 agaaaccagc tgaactcccc cttggtggga ttgaggccaa aggcaaccgc caccatgacg
    11881 atcaggatcc aaaaagcggc catgctgcct atgggttgat gccaggtttg gcggatgggg
    11941 ccgccgcata gaggctattc acagctttcc aattcaccac atcccaccag gcactgatgt
    12001 aatcaggccg gcgattttgg tagttgaggt agtaggcgtg ctcccacaca tccaaggcca
    12061 agatgggcgt accgcgctct atgccaggga gatccatcag gggattgtcc tggttggggg
    12121 tgctggtaat ggccaaggcg ccatcgggct tcacgatcag ccaggcccaa ccagagccga
    12181 agcgactcac agccgcttgg ttgaactgct gctccatggc cttttgggaa ccaaagcttg
    12241 ctgtaatcgc ctggctcagg tcacgggaag gctgaccgcc cctgccctta ggggccatca
    12301 aggtccaaaa caaactgtgg ttgtagtggc cgccaccgtt gttgcgaacg gcaggggaat
    12361 agttcgaaat cgagccttgc aaggtggtga gatccaccga agccaacgct ggaaacgtgg
    12421 ggatctgggc gttgagattg gccacatagg cggcatggtg acggtcatgg tgaatcgtca
    12481 tcgtgcgggc atcaatcgaa ggctccaggg cattggccgc gtagggcaag ggcggcaggc
    12541 tgaagtccgc agccgcctgc aggggagccg ccagcacgac gcccaagccc accaccaggc
    12601 tcagcccaaa actgatcaaa gaacccaacc aacccatagc ccttggcacc gcaggacccc
    12661 agggttctag cgccggaacc caccgcaggg gcattcggct cacggccgat tgagcttgtc
    12721 ggtcacatcc gccatcggca tcagggcact accccagcca ttggcgggca acagattcac
    12781 cgcgccttgg gatggacgca cggccgcacc ggaggcaaag gcggcattgg tccaggcaag
    12841 caacaggggg cccagcaccc caccattggc cgaagatccg ggccgcaggt tgaagtgatc
    12901 gcccccttga accagcacca gccggttgcc caagcgagaa ccccactcca tcggtgtgac
    12961 cgcctctgga tccgggggca cgacccaatc acggccgccg ctcaccagca agacccgggc
    13021 actcaagttc tggcccgaac cccggggaaa cagcagggaa accggagggc tcaccgccgc
    13081 cacggcgatc accctggagt cctgcagagc ggcctggtcc acccctttga gccagctgca
    13141 ctgcagggtc cagctcaagt tgcgactggg gtcatccttc ttgccgcagc gcgccagcaa
    13201 atccccctgc ttgggccgca cccccgccaa ctgcagggcc gaagtggcgc cccaggagtg
    13261 gccaatcacc accacatggc tggcatccac cccgataaaa ccacctaggc gaccggcttc
    13321 cacagcatcc atcacggctt tgagatcctt cggccgcagg gccaattcct ccggccccgg
    13381 cggcggtgcc tcgccggtca aaacctcctg ctgctgggtc ttatcactgc caggatggcg
    13441 gggcaggatc acggtgtagc cctggccggc cagaaaagtc ccccatccct gaaaactggc
    13501 aggcccatcc caaaggccat gggacacaag caccaggtgg ccattgcccc cttggcgggg
    13561 ctgcaacacc tcaagctcga tgggctgggc gcggtgcggc actgccaagc gatagctgct
    13621 ctgcagcaca tcgttccgag gcaagagcgg tgcaacccga gcgttggctg gaggtgtggc
    13681 ggcgagcagc tgttcggccc gctggcgctg ttgggccatg cggctgacga tctggcgagc
    13741 cctgcccaaa ttgaggatca cccgtttgcc ggggatggcc tcgatcaggc tcaacagggt
    13801 tggttcgccg ttcttggagg ccttgatcaa ggcgtcccgc agggtcttgc cgctcagatc
    13861 agggcttcgg ccttccaacg tgcccaagct ggagagcaca aacatggcct gctcgagcaa
    13921 gggggatccc accgaaccat tggccacctg ggcgaggctc agcggcactg gctggttgag
    13981 cagggcgagg agctccctgc ccacagctcc tccgctggcc cgatcgagtt cggcgagatc
    14041 gctcgtgccc gtgcgcagcg tcctggggtc ccttaattcg cccacccgca ccgtgaaatc
    14101 ggtatcgagc aggggaatct tgatcacaat ctcctcaagg gcccgggcag cgggcatcgc
    14161 catcaggggg gagagcaggg cccccagcag caagccgcgc caagccccgg agatcatcgg
    14221 cagccctgca ccgagatgcg atagctgaag cccagggcat tgggatcact gctggcaccc
    14281 accttgaagt tcatctgggt ggcctgcttg cccggcaccg ccgcaaaggg accaaacatc
    14341 ttgcccgtac ccatgggggg gttcatcgag gtgttgatca cctggaggtt ggagccatcg
    14401 ctgaacttca tgaagccctc caccggatat tgggcgttgg catcagaaga attggccgta
    14461 aagaagaact tgtagctggt gtagggctgg gttacgaaaa agtcggtgtt ccaattggtg
    14521 ttgccgatca acttgccgcg ccccaccgac ttactcacaa tcgtgctcac cccattgccg
    14581 cccaccggct ggaggaaagt gcaaaccggc gcggcctgaa caccagatgc caggagaaga
    14641 gcgagaccac ccgcgagggg accagcaaga agtggggcag caaccaggcg cccagcaaac
    14701 aaggaggtaa agcttttcat tgtgatactg gtttaggggt gggggctagg tagaaccaaa
    14761 ggccacctgg caggcgacat tgaggagttc ggcttgggag acagtcttag gctcctcgcc
    14821 attgatcatg ccagcgttgc aatcggcgct gggttggacg gatccgtagt aaagcgagta
    14881 atcgctatga ggtgggtgct gagcttgtag agcacctcgg cccttgccaa caggggcgtg
    14941 ccaagcaggc tcgccgccaa caaagccagg agcccagggc gacaggaggg gatggagacg
    15001 ggagtcatag aaaaagaaag ggccctggac tgtggcgagc caaatcgttg atctatcctg
    15061 accaggttgc gccttggcgc ctgagggctg tggcttttct ctataaatta tgccctcgaa
    15121 ccgaaatcca ctagccacgc tgggattggt gttggttgtt gatgcttctc tgacaacctt
    15181 gactgaagcc ccaatttgac gatgcccacg acggaaagga gcaaatcagg ccaaaggatg
    15241 cgccaaacca tgtacgggcg gttgctggcc actgaagtga tcgcccttct tggcctccgc
    15301 ctgatgcagc aggagccacg cctgacaagc ctcgtttatt tgctgatttc aggagtggct
    15361 gtcctcacga caacacccat cctccaaatg tcatggtctt ctccaacgga ggcgagacca
    15421 acatcgagaa cgatttattt tgagaggggc gggcttccaa cccttttgac cctgaaatgg
    15481 atgtggctca gcgctgtact aacagaggct atttggcagt acgccatttg gtttcgccct
    15541 ggcctcggga ctcacatcag catccttcac atgctgacat ggcttgccct catgctggct
    15601 ttgctgcggc gcatgctcca cgccttggtg gctgagtcag tgattaacga gtacgtcgtc
    15661 atgggcgccg tagctggcta cctgctcatt ggcttcaccg gcggggtcat gatgaattcc
    15721 ttactcacca ttgacccagg cgccttccta ctcaataccg acaacctcat cattaacggc
    15781 caactcctgc ccgccagcat ttattattca gccacaatcc ttggaacagc atttagcagc
    15841 cttacgaccc tgggaacaac catcatcaat cccaataata tgggcggtca aacaattcag
    15901 atttgcatcg caatcctggg gcagctctat atcgccattc tcattgcagg cattctcggc
    15961 aaagccaggc aatggaagta acgcctcccg ccaaggtccc tagctagggc aaccccgttt
    16021 cgtaggccaa tccggcgcgg gccaggttcc aacgatgcag cgctgcagct tccgccgagc
    16081 gggccgcctg caggttgcgt tgggcaatca ggcagtcggt gatcggcgca attcccgcgc
    16141 gaaagcgcag cagggcatcc gccacggcca cattgccggc gcgaactgcg gccgcggcgg
    16201 cctcgatctg gagtccggag gccccatgaa tcgcaaacca ggtctgcacg ctttgggtaa
    16261 tggcctgctt ggctacttca atagccacag cgctttgctc cacccgccgc tgggccagtg
    16321 ccgtggactg ctggctcacg cccccatcga acaacggttg acgcacgttg atgagggctc
    16381 ccacgtcgta aaaggtgccc gaaaacgtac tgctcgcccc ttcgccctgc acgctgagct
    16441 tgtcgccgtt gaagccaccg cccagcagca aaccaacgct ggggagcagg cttgagcgcg
    16501 ccaaccgcac cgaggcgagc tgggcctggc gattggcacg gcaatgcaga ttcttttcac
    16561 accgcatacc cccagcccgg gccctaaaaa agatccgaaa ccacccgagc ctgctggggc
    16621 ctacaacccc atggctggct tgcgatctcc tttcttctgg cgcaagttga tctgcgccag
    16681 cctggccctc gccattggcg aaggcttggg agctgtggag cccaagtacc tctacttcgg
    16741 cgtggtgctg ttgctcaacg acagcattgg cgacaccctc ttcaaagtgc gtgatcgcat
    16801 ggttggggta agcctgggca tcctgatgcc cctgctggtt tacaacacca taggaggcgg
    16861 gagtttatcc aatggcttgg tgatgggagg cacggcggcg ctcgccatgg ccctcaacca
    16921 aacgtcccat ctggggacgg ctttgatttc cagcggagtg gccttcattg gctatggccc
    16981 cctcgttgcc tggtatatcc cgaatcgatg gattggctat tccctgggct gtgccctctc
    17041 cgtggtgata gccattctga tttttcccag ctcatccctc aagcgctaca acgagctcaa
    17101 agccctgcca gatacaactc cagagcaact tttagagctc ctaccaggag caaaagaaga
    17161 ggctttactc ttgggccttc aaccccctac cgccggaggt aataggtgag cgtgaaacag
    17221 atgatctgga aacaattcag gtggccccta ttggccggca tagctgctgc attgattggc
    17281 ttcagtagtt atcgagcgac accccaacca tctagctgcc cagggatcgg aaccgttgct
    17341 gggattgttg tggggatgct cgttgccaca acgaccatcc acgcctgggt tacgtccatc
    17401 cacgtagaac tcaataactc gagaaagatc agcgcttggt gcgcaaaaag cagtgcccgt
    17461 cacctcttgg cgattgccct aggagcgcta ctgacggcag caacattagc cctggagatt
    17521 gtcctatggg ccttggtcta tcaccatgtg ggcgccattc atggcctcga agaaagcctg
    17581 tatttctcag gaatcacctt cacaactgtt ggctacggag acagcacact ggtccaatgc
    17641 tggcgcctcc tgagtgttgg cgaggccatc aacggcgtac tgatggcggg ctggagcaca
    17701 gccctactga tctttgttgt acagcgggcg atgacgttac aattccgcaa tgaagagggc
    17761 aaatcaactg actaattccc ctcttaaacc ttctgcaggt cctcgattgc cagctccaac
    17821 tgacccagtc tttgctcggg cgggccaaca agctcgatca agcgagggcc ctccgggttg
    17881 gggaacaaac caaagtggcc atcgcgataa atctgcttaa aaattgtatc cacatcatcc
    17941 cgataggcat ggtccactgg ccgaatgcca tcgtcctcca tggccacagg ccactccgaa
    18001 gatttgggaa cgaaggcgag aatatcgagg cgatcaagag actcccggac agccggcacc
    18061 atcgaatcca caaagcagtc atcaatatcc gatagcccct gggctgccgt atacattgaa
    18121 taggcgagat aatcgactgg tgcgcgatca aaaatgacgt tgtcggtggc taggcaatag
    18181 cgctgaaccc ggccaatatt gtaataaagc tgaagtccat tctggagtct ggtggaggcc
    18241 tctcgaaaat cgattgtgta ggggccatag aggccgaggg cgcgataggg ctcttcttct
    18301 cgccggtagc tggggtggct gtccacccac tggttgacga ccgttgattt accgagggaa
    18361 tgggatcccg taatcgcaat gcgcatgggg tttccggctt gggagcttct ggttacttgc
    18421 ccgccacgcc acggcccagc aagagatcgc gagctccgtt cacaagctgc atggtgtcgt
    18481 gctcaccacc ccgatccggg tggtgttccc ctgcggcagc tttccaagcc cgggtcacat
    18541 caacctccgt gatccggcca gagaggggca gatgcaagcg ctgcctcgcc acgatggcat
    18601 ccaaatccgg gtgcttgccc aaggggcccc aatcggcctt actcagcgac ggcgccttct
    18661 ttttgccgcc cttgcgcttg gcaccgcgag ctggattacc gccaccaaat ccattgcgaa
    18721 cctcagatga cttcgccctg ggctcacgcg cttcctcctc tgccttcctg gtgacaacta
    18781 gggccatggg ccgcatgcac agatcttgga acaatttgaa cgagcacgca tggtttccac
    18841 tgccacgtcc aatacccatc ctacgggccc cgacctgctt gccagccagc aacggtgacc
    18901 ttgaataggc ccacagcacc tcgatacatg gccctgaacg accgctccga tcaccttggc
    18961 ctcaacacgt ttgcggaggg gaagcttgtg gccgcaaatc tgcccaccga ggtgccgcgt
    19021 aaccgcttag ccgacagtgg actggaagcc aacctggctt accaaatcat ccacgatcac
    19081 ttgatgctcg acggcaacgc caggttgaac ctggccacgt tcgtgggcac ctggatggaa
    19141 cccgaggcgc gccgcctgat ggaggagtgc gccgataaga acatgatcga taaggatgaa
    19201 tatccccaaa ccgccgagct tgaggagcgc tgtttacgca tccttgccga gctctggcat
    19261 gccgaggacc ctgccaaggc tatcggaacc tcaacaaccg gatcaagcga aggctgcatg
    19321 ctcgggggga tggtgctcaa gtggcactgg cgtcagaagc gcaaggcagc tggcctcgac
    19381 gatcgccgcc caaatttggt gatgggtacc aacacccaaa tttgctggga caaattctgc
    19441 gcttactttg atgtggaacc tcgcatggtt ccgattacac ccacgcgcct ccatctcacc
    19501 ggggaagagg ccgtagccca atgcgatgaa aatacgattg gggtggtggg aatccttggc
    19561 agcacctttg atggcagcta tgagcccatc gccggcatcc aacgctgcct cgacgagctg
    19621 caagaacgca caggattgga tctaccaatt cacgtggatg ccgcttcagg gggatttgta
    19681 gcacccttca attacccgac ctgccctggg acttccgcct acctcgcgtg aagtcgatta
    19741 acaccagcgg ccacaaatat ggcggggtct taccaggggt gggctgggtt ctgtggcgtg
    19801 agcaatctgc actgccggaa gagctgcgtt tcaatgtgaa ttatctcggc ggcgagatgc
    19861 caaccattgg catgaacttt tcgcggccgg gcgcccaggt ggtgggccaa tacttcaact
    19921 ttctccacct cggcagatcc ggctatgccc accgcatggc ggccctcgaa gccatcgcct
    19981 gccgcctggc cgatggcatc gcggcgatgc cccaattccg gctcatcagc caccccatgg
    20041 gccagctgcc tgtgtttgct gtggagctcg atcagaccgt caccggttgg acggtcttcc
    20101 agctctccga caagctgcgc gagcggggct ggctgattcc cgcttacacc atgcctgccg
    20161 attgcgagca gatggcggtg ctgcgatttg tgatcagggc aggatttagc cgggacatgg
    20221 ccgaacaact actcacagac attcaacgtt ccgtgcagtg gtttgagagc ctctccggcc
    20281 ccatgcccca accccagtcg cccgagcagc atttccacca ctaggcctta cgcggtatcc
    20341 accccctgca tccacccttg acatctctca ttgaacaaag caccttccag catttcctaa
    20401 ttgggttgct ggccatcggc aacaacatct cagccatcgg cgccttcctg attcaaacca
    20461 ggggcttacc ccgtagccag attcagcgga tgattgcgat cagctgcaca gcaagtttgc
    20521 tgatgctgtt gttgtttatg caattcggca cagccgttct gggtttcttt ggcatatcga
    20581 ttagttcctt tcaaattgcg ggcggcatcc tgctcggggg cgtgggcctg gacatgatga
    20641 atgcccgcct atccaatgac gtggatgtca aggcggtcga ttcaagcctt gtcgatcaac
    20701 aagcccgcga caaagcccat ctctatgcct cggcagtggt gccgattgcg atcccactca
    20761 ccgttggggc aggtacattc tccgcggtga ttctttttgc tgatttgggt gctcgaactg
    20821 gctcccaggc cagtcttttc tgtgcaattt tagccctggt tggactgaac tacctcgtct
    20881 ttcagttcag ctcgcgcatc gtgaagtttg tcggtgaagt gggcctcagc gtgttcacca
    20941 agatcatggg tttatttacc ctcgccattg gcgtggagtt catcgtgcgc ggcctgaccg
    21001 ctatctacag gcacctccag cgctgaacag gcacctacgc ttaaaattga agccttaaat
    21061 actagatcaa ccacggacaa tttgatcact tctggatcac cacatccacc cctgatgttc
    21121 ggcgcttcac caacacaccg gtgtcatgtt caccgcgatg caactggaga tcgatttcct
    21181 cgtcacccaa gcgcagacct tggatctcca aaagattgat gtgctccggc aacacaggat
    21241 tacgaaacag cacattcaca cgccctgtct ccggatcgcg gcccatccgc atgcccgtga
    21301 tcgcttccag caaaccaaag gccgtgccac tggcccaggc ctggggacta caggccacgg
    21361 ggtaatgggt gggaccttcg tcgggctgcc tgggaaagcc gcaaaacaat tcaggtagcc
    21421 gcgacaacgg catcgagcgc gccgtgtcaa acacccccgt caagacccgc atggcctcac
    21481 cgctatagcc ataacgggcc aaacccatgg caatcagtgc gttgtcgtgg ggccaaaccg
    21541 agccgttgtg atagctcatc gggttgtagc gggcctcccg ctcatccagg gttcgaatcc
    21601 cccagccgtt gaaaaaactg ggccccagga gttgacgcgc gatcgaactg gccgcttccg
    21661 ggctggcgat gccggtccaa aggcagtggc ccgcattgga tgaacgcacg cagcagggtt
    21721 cccccgcccc atcaatggcc aaggcatagg ttccaatctc ttcgcaccaa aaagcctttt
    21781 caaaccgccg ccgcaacatg gcggcctcgg caagcagttg gtcggcctct gccctgttgc
    21841 cccattgacg ctggatggct gccatcgcca accgggctcc gtagctgtag gcctgcacct
    21901 cacagagggc aatcgagccc tcggccaagc gaccatcggc atggtgcacg gcatcgtcgg
    21961 aatccttcca gccctggttg cgcagaccac cctgggccgc acggctgtac cgcaagaaac
    22021 catccttctc gcgggattct gcctggcgga tccaggccat cgccgcatcc aaggagggct
    22081 tcagctcggc aataaaggcc tggtctgcag tgcgctgcaa gtaatcgctg gccaggctca
    22141 aaaacagggg cgtggcgtcg acgctgccgt agtactgggc gaagggcacc tccttgagcg
    22201 ccgccatttc tcccaagcgg gattcgtgca ggatcttgcc gggttccgca tcactggcgg
    22261 gatccaaatg gcgggcctgt tgttgggcta aaaaccccag gaccccccgg gccaagcggg
    22321 gttcaaacaa cagcaactgc ctggccgtga ttaaaccgtc gcggccaaaa ggacagctaa
    22381 accaaggcac cccggcatag ggatagagcc catgctcaag gtggctagaa agcagatgca
    22441 catccgagta ggagcgcgta atccagccat tgaatgctga gttatcgcta tgcacactgg
    22501 ccgaacgacg gcgggcatcg cgaaaccgat caatcgtggc actcaaacca cgatcaaagg
    22561 cttcttcagg gccgtcatgg tccacgcccg actgcagggc gaaatcaagc accaggcaaa
    22621 gtctggtggg ctgttttggc tccagttgca gcgagaggcc catactctcc tcatcaatgg
    22681 catcgactgg gccagaaatt cgcaccatcg tgcagcgcga gcaatcatcg agtccgtggt
    22741 aaacgacctc taggccatcg ggggtcaagc tgcgaacggt gcgcccacga tgggggcgct
    22801 gatagcccct cacttcaaaa atatcgcgaa aatcagtgtc aaacagcaac ctaatcggca
    22861 cgcacagcgg ggcctctgcg tagctggtaa aactcatttg ctgcaaaaag gatgtggccg
    22921 taagaatcga actccgctcc aggtgaacgg tgccatcttg gttactgaga tggctcacat
    22981 ggacacccat ctcaccccgc tctgtcgagc tcagcacatt ggcgggatgg tcccaaagca
    23041 aaagctcaag ccggctgaca tggcgcatcc cgtgataaaa gatgcctgaa tcaggatggg
    23101 ttacgggatt gatttctgcc cgggaatcaa gcatggcgaa tgtctcgcca tttttgagaa
    23161 caaatggcgg caactgatca tgtggcatgg atcagcagct catggctgag aaccccagat
    23221 cgcttcattc cgcgatcact ttgggcctga atctggtggc catagagacg ctcgtactgc
    23281 tgggccacgc gggtaatact gaaccgtttc tcaaaatcgc gacgtaccac cgcccgatcc
    23341 aaacgttcga tcatgcgaac ggcggccaca gcttccgcca ccgaatcaac caaaatccca
    23401 ttaatcccct ggcgaatcac ttcgggcgtt gccccgtttc tccaggcaat cacaggggtt
    23461 ccacaggcat tcgcctcaat catcaccaga ccaaaaggct cttcccaatc aattgggaag
    23521 agaagtgcca aactgttact cagcagctcc tgctttcccg catcatcaat ttcccccaag
    23581 aactccacca agggattctc cacaagcagc ggctcaacgg attccttgta gtacgcctct
    23641 tccttacaat cgattttcgc ggcaaccttc agagggaggc ccaactccgt tgcaattgca
    23701 atcgcccgat ccaaacgttt ttgcggggag accctgccca caaaagccaa ataattgctt
    23761 ggcgaatact ctggcttgta gaggtcaagg ggcaagccat gataaacatt tccgagccaa
    23821 ttagcgtcag gcagtggttg cctttgggac tcagaaatcg acaccagggg gatctgatta
    23881 aaacggttat ataactccct ctgacctggc acatcgaggg ggccgtgcat ggtggtgaga
    23941 tgggccaccg gcatacgcga catcaagggg taatgggacg ggcccgtatg gaaatgaaga
    24001 atgtcgaagc gatcccacaa atcggccacc acatccacct gaatgagttc gggcgccaca
    24061 gggtcaccgc aataaccggc ttgccgaagg gcttcgggca ctgatgcaaa gagctctgca
    24121 cttgtgcagg agtcgccgct ggcaaagagc accacgtcgt gaccgcggcg caccaattct
    24181 tccgtgaggt agtgcaccac ccgctccgtt cccccatagc agcgaggtgg cacgctctca
    24241 aacaaggggg aaatttgacc gattcgcatt gcgctacgac ggattggatc ccgcctatca
    24301 agatcagcgc ggttagatct ggtctagtca ggttgaatcc ggatgggcct gccagttcag
    24361 atctggggcg aaggcgacgc agtcacctgg ccggggggga aaccatgaaa agaccgacag
    24421 ttttttatgg tgctggagca atccaaaccg ccgtgcgcaa aagatttggt tcgttggcat
    24481 cgcttggcgc cttggcctgg gtgctggcga tgcccgcggc ccaagccagg gaggtgatcg
    24541 tggtggcagg cgacaccttg gaggccatcg cccacaccta cggcgtcagc ctggaaaccc
    24601 tgatccaggc caacgggatt caggatccaa gccgcttgca aattggccag aaactactgc
    24661 tgcccaagcc agcactgggg ggatcaagcc gagcccagcc ggcctccagg ggcagcgaag
    24721 ccatcgcacc gccgccgcca ccagggagcg atggcagctc cgcagccgcc ctgctgctca
    24781 gccccgccga acgccgcgac cgggccgaga tcgacctgcg cgatcaaagc gggcgcagcc
    24841 gctggaaatg gttcagcgcc acggcggtcg actgggctgg ttggaccttg catcccggtg
    24901 gggtgcggat cgccttggtc aaacccgcga ttcaggatgt gggcctacgc acctccggtg
    24961 ccacggccat cgctgtgcaa tgcgaaagcc tgcggcaaac ctggcgcatc gatggcaact
    25021 ggagcccctg gacaacgcca gcgccgggtt caatcggcca acggattgtg ctggacctct
    25081 gcagcaacac cctggagggg ccagccgtac ccgtggcgcc gccgccctag ggcacaccgt
    25141 tgttggatcc ccctactgaa gtgttggatc ccctgctcaa gagcattacc ttgagggcta
    25201 cagccccagc tcgatgtcaa cgcttcaacg gctcttccct gctttatcag ccgcctgcct
    25261 cgccctcggc tcgggctatg cccacgccca aacccctagc gccgcacctg ctgcaactcc
    25321 tgccgcagcc accactggtc ccgcaaccgt taagcccgca tccggcacgt cgattaccga
    25381 catgtccctg tcccatgcgg tgaacatctg cgaattggcc gtaggcgcca aggtgcctgt
    25441 gcaaaccagc ctggccaccg cggcccgggc catggcctac gtgattcaaa accagcacgg
    25501 agcccaggtc gccagcacgg ccaccctcac ccccgaacaa ctattcgatg ggtcgctgat
    25561 cgagatcgtg accaaagtga atagcggttg cctgaccaag ctcaacgccg ccgatcagaa
    25621 aaccgtgagc accctggtcg ctggcattaa tgccgcggcc aagctgcagc ctgccccggc
    25681 cccctaggtg cccctgggag cctaaaaagg cagggcaaca gcgctttggg gaaaaccggt
    25741 gagaaccagc caagccatcg gctccccacg ctggtgggtg gcgagtgatt tcgatggttt
    25801 tttggggcta ggtctcgaca acctgattca gatcctgctg atcatggggc tgtgccgcgg
    25861 cgtgctcggc tacccggacg ccctgatctt tggcaccatc ctccccgcca cgggcatcag
    25921 cctggtgatt ggcaacctgg cctacgcccg ccaggccttc cagctcgcca aacgcgaaca
    25981 acgcagcgac cgcacggccc tgccgtatgg catcaacacg gtgagcctgt ttgcctacgt
    26041 gtttttggtg atgctgccgg tcaagctcac cgccctgggc caaggggtgg cagaggcgga
    26101 cgccgtgcgg ctgtcttggc aagcggggct cgtggcctgc ctgggttcgg gcttgattga
    26161 ggcctcctgt gcctttgggg ccgacctcct ccggcgctgg ctgccccggg cggccctgct
    26221 ctccactctc gctggcattg ccctgggcta catcgccctg ggctttttgc tgcgcaccta
    26281 tgcccacccc gtggtgggac tggcggtgct gggggtgatc ttgatcacct actacggcaa
    26341 ggtgcggttg cccttgcctg ggggtttggt tgccgtgttg gtcggcattc ccttggcctg
    26401 ggccagtggg ctgatctcaa ttgatgccgc cagctggagc agcaatgccc agcaagtggg
    26461 tttgaggatt ccccacctgg aattggccag cctctggcaa gcccgcggcc aactgctccc
    26521 ctggctgggg gtgattgtgc ccatgggcct gttcaacgtg ctcggctccc tccaaaacat
    26581 cgaaagtgct gaagccgccg gggatcgcta cccggtgcgc agctccctat tgatcaatgg
    26641 catcggcacc atcgccgctg cagggctggg atcctgtttt cccaccacga tttacatcgg
    26701 ccatccaggc tggaaagcca tgggagcccg cattggctac tcctggttga acggcatggt
    26761 gatggggttg gcttgtctca gcggcatctt tggtctggtg ggccagctgg tgccgattga
    26821 ggcggggatg gcgatcgtgc tctacatcgg catcgtgatt gcggcccaag cgttccaggc
    26881 caccccggca gcccatgccc ctgccgttgt gatcggcctc atgcctggcc tggcgggctg
    26941 ggggtcgttg atgctcaagg ccggtctacg ggcaggtggg gcgggcacca gcgccgagcc
    27001 attcgggcca agcctggtga ccaccctcgc ccaagcggat gtctgggcca gcggggcctt
    27061 tgcccttgag cagggccaaa tcattacggc catgctcctg gcgggattgc tggtgtttgt
    27121 gatcgagcaa cgcttcctgg cggccagtgc ctgcgccctg gccgctgcgc tgggttcctg
    27181 gtttggcgtg atccacgcct ggcaattcag ccaggccgac accgtgctcc aggtgggctg
    27241 gggtgttggc agccgctggg ccctgggcta tggcttgatg gccctgatgt tggccctgag
    27301 ccacctagcg atccgccgga cgcccggcca ccagccatag gcctgccggt acgagcaacc
    27361 aaggcaacca accagcttca aagatccccg tgccgatgtg caggagcggc gtgagcacca
    27421 ggtggcaaag ccccagggtg atgaagagca gcaagagaag ggcagccatc gcgatcgcct
    27481 aaatccctgc aggcagtaga gcaccgacgc ggagcacctg ccagccgcct ggggccgcct
    27541 cgccctgttg ccaggccagc accgtgctcg cctgcccgcc cccctggggc cagggcagcg
    27601 gccccagcag ggccagctca ggaaacatcc gggcagcgtc ttctggcgtg gccgccgccg
    27661 gctccccaga gggattcgca ctcgtggtag cgaggggccc actgcagcgc aagagctcct
    27721 gggccctggg gcaggccggc acccgaagcc ccaggctggt gcctcccggg tggagggcct
    27781 cgagggtggc tccttgggct ggcaacacca gggtgagggc cccgggccat ccctgctcgg
    27841 ccatcgccaa ccactccggg cgccaaggca cccccagcac gccctgcaac tgctccaggt
    27901 ctgcgcccat caggatcaag ggcttgtcgg agggtcgctg cttcaagcgc caaagctcgg
    27961 cggcctgcgc ggggcgagcc gccagggccg gcagggtatc ggtgggaaac agcgccgcct
    28021 cgccggcggc cagccgcagg gccaaatcct cgggccccag caaccgctcc aaaccaaggc
    28081 cactcatggc tgcagccctt cggggccagc ggctgggggg cgccgggcgg ccgcaaagcg
    28141 ctggatgccc tccaaatccg ggaagctcct cacctgctcc aagccggcat ccagaaacag
    28201 cccctgaacc gccaggcttt ggtcgtggtg atgctccagc agcaaccagc cgcctggggc
    28261 caaggccttg acggctcctt ggccaatgct gcgaatcgca tcgaggccat cgcggccccc
    28321 atccagggcc ccggccggtt cgtggtcacg caccaccgga tccaaggccg cccaaatggc
    28381 cgtggggatg tacgggggat tggaaaccac caactccagc tgcccccaaa agggctgcag
    28441 cggctcccac caactgccca gcagcagctc aaccaaggcc atgggcccct ctcttggagc
    28501 ttgcaggttg ccggtggcga tggcgatggc ttccgggctg tgctccaccg caaagccccg
    28561 gctccctggc caagcccgcg ccaaggccag ggctaaacaa cccgaccccg tgcccaaatc
    28621 agcccaaagc cctggcccgg aaccacccat caaccccagg gccaactcca ccagcaactc
    28681 cgtttcctgc cgggggatca acacgcctgg ggcgacgtcc agctgcagat cgcgccacgg
    28741 acatagaccc accaggtatt ggaggggttc agccgatcgg agatggcgat cccaaagggc
    28801 cgccaaggca tccatcgacc tgctgaggag cacctggcgg ccaggattca agtgcaggag
    28861 ctgcagctcg cgccagcaca gaccaccacc caaatcaagc aaccaatcga gatcactgga
    28921 ttggccaccc ttcgccaatt gctcctggcg ccagcccaag atctgctggc ctgggtgcag
    28981 ctcactggtg gcaggttcac caaagggagg attgccgctg cactcctggg ccatggccag
    29041 attttaaagg ggactccagc agaggccggg ctccgcccgc aactccccgg ccaattccag
    29101 ctgaagcagg cgtgaggcca gggttgccgc cggctgatcc aaagccaggc atagctgctc
    29161 caaggacgca ccctgcccca cggccaccat caactcgaga tccgggcgca ccgccgcgag
    29221 gcgcctaggg cctgctgcct cggctggccc tagggccgcc aagggaccag ggcccaactg
    29281 gcgaatcaaa tccgccggat ccaaaagcac actgcggccc tgggccaaca ggcgattgct
    29341 gcccgccgca gaggctttcc ccgcatccgc tggcaccacc caaaggggca actgctcgcg
    29401 ccaggccaac tctgccgaca gcagcgcccc actcttaagc gggcactcca ccagcaccac
    29461 ccctgaagcc aggaccacct gcagccggtt tcgggccgcg aagtggcccg ccttcacggg
    29521 agcgccaggc ccatgctcac tcaccagcaa cccggagacc cccacctggc gctgcaattc
    29581 agcgtgatga cgggggtaaa cccgctccag gggcgtgccc aaaacagcga caggcctccc
    29641 tcccgcggcc aagcagcccc ggtgggccgc cccatcaatc ccttctgcca agccactcac
    29701 caccggccag ccagccttgg ccaaagccgc tccaatcgca tgggccatcg actggccatg
    29761 cagggagggg cggcgggtgc ccacgacggc aatggcccgg cgcctctgca agaggggcca
    29821 gagcgatcct tggccctgcc aatagagggc caggggcggc cgctcgagct cacccatggc
    29881 ccgggggaag ggccgatcgc ccggcaacaa aacccgccgg gcaacgccct tgcggcgcaa
    29941 ctggtcgagg ggctcggagc cccagcgctc gcggtagtgg cccaagcgct ggccgagcct
    30001 gggaccaaaa cccggcaacg cctcaaacaa gccgattggg gcctgccacg cctcagccca
    30061 agaaccaaac agggcctgaa tttgggccaa ccgcgaccaa cccagcccag ggcaaccact
    30121 ccagagcaac caccagagcc ggctctgctc cggccacgcc ccctggccga caggaccagc
    30181 cccggggaac tgcagcaacg cgcccatacc atcagtacat ttgtactgaa agcttattgc
    30241 gggccgcgca ccaggctgtc aacggcggca gctagctcgg ccggcaggcg ccgcagcacc
    30301 ttgcgatgcc ccgggcccgc cgagcaatcc accaaaacca aatccacccg ggcctcggcg
    30361 gccagggcgc caccgggcgt cacaaaccaa ctccgccagg gcaacttcac gcccctgcgg
    30421 ggcagcacct cactccacag ctgcacgatg tcgccatgga gcagggcctg cttgtaatca
    30481 acggccacat gcaccaaggg aagctcgagc ccctgggcag acagatcgct gtaggccaat
    30541 ccaacggccg ccaaagcctc cacccgggcc tcctccagcc aggccagata ggcgccatgc
    30601 cacatcacgc cggcatggtc ggtgtgttgg ggcagcaccc gccgctccaa gtgccacccc
    30661 ctgggcggat gggactccat cacggtctgc atggcggctg ctcccaaccc acggatgggc
    30721 cataggctgc cccatagcca agggtgaacc gcgtgtttcg caacgtttta attgccgact
    30781 ccggcaaagg ccatgtcgaa gaaatggttc gcatgctgcg cgacatcccc gccgtgcgcc
    30841 aagcccggtt aaatctgctg cacgtggtgc ccgagcaggt cggcgaaagc ttcaccgagc
    30901 actcccaaaa ggctgccggc atcgcggccg aagcggtgca acggctcggg ctcaacccca
    30961 gcgacgtgaa cacgatcatt cgccagggcg acaccaagca aaccgtgctc aaggtggccg
    31021 atgagctcga tagcgatctg atcgtgatgg gctcccgggg catgagccgg ctgcaatcga
    31081 tcctgagcaa tagcgccagc caatacgtct ttcagctctc caccaggcca atgttgctgg
    31141 tgcgcgacga cctctacatc cgccacatca accgcgtgct ggtgaccatc gatggcaccg
    31201 gagtggggga tgacgccctc aaactggcct gcgagctggt gcgcgacatc ccaggcggca
    31261 gcctcacggg ggtccacgtg agccgccaag acatcacccc ctcaaggggg ggcaagagtc
    31321 cctcggatct ggtgcttgaa aaagcggttc agcgggcccg gagctttggg gtggagctcc
    31381 aaccgattca ccgctctggg gatatcgggc gaaccgtctg caatgccgcc gacgagatca
    31441 aggccgatct cctggtcatt gcctcccagg accgccgccc cgtggtggcc aaaagcttgg
    31501 tcgacatcga ccgcctgttg ggcagctccg tgagcgacta catccgggtt cacgcccccg
    31561 caccggtgtt gctggtgcgg gagccggaac agcgctgaga cgcttgccag aggtgatcag
    31621 gccaggccta tcagccccct tggcggctgt tggtttggat gtaaagaata atcaaaaaga
    31681 cagccggaac caatacgaac atgaggctgg caacaaagcc gagatcgttg gtttccatgg
    31741 ctgcttaaga cggacctttt tggcgtaagt gggacggtat caccggcgaa tggatggatt
    31801 caggagcctt caccgctcgt tgcggttggg acggtctcca caacctctgc ctctccaccc
    31861 tcgggctcct cggcctccgg cggcgttggc cactcggtcg gcccagcccc gagcggctgg
    31921 gccagggccg tcgccatggc gtcgtccttg ttggccatgc ccacctgggg gcgggtgagc
    31981 accaagagcg attcctgaac cagggcctga caggccaggc gccagttttg gggccgcccc
    32041 cgcagcttct gatcttccac agccgtgcgg ccactcatcg ccaaggggga ggtggactca
    32101 ggcagttcga caaaacaggt gatgcactgg ccgcaaccac cgcaattgcc caactttcct
    32161 ttccagccgt agagctcgat gccctccctc agggccactt ctcggagatt ttcccccgga
    32221 taacactcca catcccgagc ttcacgcaca aagcgaatga ctggcatgga cggctcccga
    32281 gttgcgcccc attctgaagc cgccagttgc gctccgtaac caggcgctca ggagggccct
    32341 tctcgccctt acgatcgccg cacccactcc agacctactc cccatgggat tgccctggta
    32401 tcgggtgcac accgttgtca ttaacgaccc aggtcgttta ctggctgtgc acctcatgca
    32461 caccgcgctg gtggccggct gggccggctc catggcgctt tatgagcttg cgatcttcga
    32521 tccttcagat gctgttctga accccatgtg gcgtcagggc atgttcgtca tgccctttat
    32581 ggctcgcctg ggagtcaccg gcagctgggg cggctggagc attaccggag aaaccggtgt
    32641 tgacccaggc ttctggagct ttgaaggtgt ggccgctgcc cacatcattt tcagtggcct
    32701 gctgttcctt gccgccatct ggcactggac cttttgggac ctcgagatct ggcaagaccc
    32761 ccgcaccggg gagcccgccc tcgacctgcc caagattttt ggcatccacc tgctgctcgc
    32821 aggcttgggc tgctttggtt tcggcgcctt ccacctcacc ggagtttttg ggccgggcat
    32881 gtgggtctcc gatgcctatg gcttaaacgg gcacctcgag gcggtacagc cgtcctgggg
    32941 ccctgagggg tttaacccct tcaatccggg cgggatcgtt gcccaccaca tcgccgcagg
    33001 catcgttggc atcattgccg gcgtcttcca catcacctcc cgaccccccg agcgcctcta
    33061 caaggcgctg cgcatgggca acatcgaaac ggttttggcc tcggccattg cggccgtctt
    33121 ctttgcggcc ttcgtggtgg caggaaccat gtggtacggc gctgcagcca cccctgtcga
    33181 gctgtttggc ccaacccgct accagtggga ccagagctac ttcaagaccg aaatcaatcg
    33241 ccgcgtccaa acggccctcg atggcggggc ttcgatggag caggcctatg cctcgattcc
    33301 tgaaaagctg gccttctacg actacgtcgg caacagccct gccaaaggtg gtctgttccg
    33361 cgttggtccg atggtgaatg gcgatggcct gcccaccggc tggattggcc acatcgtctt
    33421 caccgataag gacggccgca accttgaagt gcgccgcctg cccaacttct tcgagaactt
    33481 ccctgtgatt ctccaagacc aggaaggcat tgttcgcgcc gacatcccat tccgccgagc
    33541 tgaagcgaag tactccttcg aacagaccgg ggtcacggca accgtctacg gcggtgccct
    33601 caatggccaa accttcaccg atccagcaga cgtcaagcga ctggcccgca aagcccagct
    33661 gggtgaaggg tttgaattcg atcgcgagaa gtaccactcg gatggcacct tccgcagctc
    33721 accccgcggc tggttcacct tcgggcacgc caccttcgcc ctgctgttct tctttggcca
    33781 catttggcac ggtgctcgca ccctctaccg cgatgtgttc gccggaatcg atccagactt
    33841 gggtgaacag gtggagttcg gtctattcca gaaactgggc gaccgttcca cccgccgcct
    33901 gcctgagggc tacgtgcccc cagctggcac caccctcagc tgatcgccag accctgtacg
    33961 cacgccctga ggagtcccca tggagagctt cgcctacatc ctgattttgg ccctggccat
    34021 ttccaccctg ttcttcgcca tcgccttccg cgatcccccg aagatcggca agtgatctgg
    34081 gcctagggaa ttccccaaaa tccaaagcag tggtgcaagt cactgtccaa aagcccctgg
    34141 tcattcaggg gcttttttgt ggcatagcgg gccgaattgg atgcacaaag agggttgcat
    34201 tcaacaattt gcccaaaatc accccaaaat cacttgtttg ataggtcctg gcccttttca
    34261 aagcgaaaat cgctgtttac acttaaaaaa gttcacccgg aacctcgggc atgcaatgcc
    34321 cctcttgcca acacactgac agtcgggtgc tcgagtctcg ggcagctgat tgcggcagaa
    34381 gtgtgcgcag acgccgggaa tgtctgaact gcgactttcg ttttaccacc tatgagcggg
    34441 tggaaacggt tcccatcacg gtggtcaaac gcaacagcaa ccgtgaaacc ttcaaccgca
    34501 gcaagttgct tcatggggtg ctgagggcct gcgagaaaac aggtttggag ccagcaagac
    34561 tggaagtggt ggtggatgaa attgaattgc agctgcaaca gcgcagcggc cgcgaagtca
    34621 ccagcagtga aatcggcgaa ctcgttttgg cccagctcgg tgagatgagt gaagtggcct
    34681 acgtgcgctt tgcctctgtc tatcgccagt tccagggcgt cagcgacttt gtcgccaccc
    34741 tcgaaggcct gaaccaacgc accaaattgc gcagcaaaac caaaccgtcc ttggctgcca
    34801 tcggttaagc gccaggtttc agcgcgccgg gtcccgtcag aagaccgttg caggcccgtt
    34861 ggctacactg attgattgcg cttgcgctgc tggcgggcag tcactgcgtt cctttcgtac
    34921 tgcccgaggg caggccgcca caacccccat gaccgtgacc ccttccgaag tcagcacgaa
    34981 ccagagtccc gaggaactgg gccaagaagc cgatctcgac ctcaccctcg acgctgagct
    35041 tgacctcgcc atcccggaag aggtgcccac ggccgacgat cccagcagcc gcgcctcccg
    35101 cagcgatacc gatggggtgg gcttcaccct cgatgaattc gcgtccctgc tgagcaagta
    35161 cgactacaac ttcaagcccg gtgacgtcgt caacggcacc gtgttcgccc tggaatccaa
    35221 gggcgcaatg atcgatatcg gcgccaaaac cgcagccttc atgccgctgc aagaggtgtc
    35281 gatcaaccgg gtcgagggcc tgagcgatgt gctccagccc ggcgagatcc gggagttctt
    35341 catcatgagc gaggagaacg aagacggtca gctctcgctc tcgattcgcc ggattgaata
    35401 ccagcgggcc tgggaacggg tgcgtcaact gcagaaagaa gacgccacca tctacagcga
    35461 agtgtttgcc accaaccgcg gtggcgccct ggtccgggtg gagggcctgc gcggcttcat
    35521 ccccggcagc cacatcagca cccggaaggt caaagaggaa ctcgttgccg acttcctgcc
    35581 cctcaagttc ctcgaggtgg atgaggagcg caaccgcctg gtgctcagcc atcgccgcgc
    35641 cctggtggag cgcaagatga accgcctgga agtgggcgaa gtggtgatcg gtaccgtgcg
    35701 cggcatcaag ccctacggag ccttcatcga tatcggtggt gtcagcggcc tgctgcacat
    35761 ttccgagatc agccacgagc acatcgagac accccacacg gtgctcaacg tgaatgatca
    35821 gatgaaggtg atgatcatcg acctcgacgc cgagcgcggt cggatctcgc tgtccaccaa
    35881 ggcgcttgag cccgagcccg gcgacatgct caccgaccct gccaaggtct tcgagaaggc
    35941 cgaagagatg gccgctcgct acaagcaaat gctgctggag caagccgaag acggcgaacc
    36001 catggaagtc accgtcgact aaccccggcg aggcatccca tggccaagct cctgcttcgc
    36061 ggcatcgaac tgggtcaggt ggaagcggtg ctgttcgaca aggacggcac cctcagcatc
    36121 agcgagcccc agctcatcac cctggccaag gccagggttt ttctttgcct tgagcaggtc
    36181 ggccctgccc tgcgccccca gctccaggat ttgctggaac gggcctatgg cctcaggaac
    36241 gagggcaaga cgctctgccc cgctggcatc accgcggtgg cccaccgcga tcacaacctg
    36301 atctccacgg ccacagccct ggcccaaacg gggattggct ggcccgatgc cctggcgatc
    36361 agtgagttgg tgtttgccaa ggccgaccag tgcgatggca ggcgcgaggg gcgccacacc
    36421 agtgtcgcca ccgaagggct gctgcctttt ctgcagcagc tccagggcca gggggtgcgc
    36481 tgcgcggtga tcagcaacga cgatgtggca ggcattgagc acttcctggc cagccaccag
    36541 ctcagcagct atttctccgg gctctggagc gccgaacacc aaccgcgcaa accggatccc
    36601 caggcggtgc atggactatg cagcgtgatg ggcgttgccg tggagcactg cgcgctgatt
    36661 ggcgatgcca acagcgacct gcgcatggcc gtggctgctg gcattcccca tcaacgggcc
    36721 ttgggctaca cggctgcttg gagcagcgcc ccccccctga gcgaacccca tcctctcatc
    36781 catcactggg atgagctcag ggtggaagct gcgttctaag ggctgcagat aaggtaataa
    36841 ccaacgtcat tgtctctagg aatgggtagc cgccatgtct tcacctcgga atcggtgacc
    36901 gaaggtcatc ccgacaagat ctgtgatcag gtgagcgatg cggtgctcga cgccctgctg
    36961 gcccaggacc ccgcctcccg ggtggcatgc gaaaccgtgg tgaacacggg cttatgcctg
    37021 atcaccggcg aagtcaccac taacgcccgg gtcgacttca acaccctggt gcggggcgtg
    37081 atcaaccaga tcggctactc cggcgccagg gccggtggtt tcgatgcaaa cagtgccgcc
    37141 gtgctcgtgg ccctcgatca gcaatcgccc gatattgccc agggagtgaa tgaggccgac
    37201 gaccattccg gcgaccccct cgatctgatt ggggctggcg atcagggcat catgtttggc
    37261 tacgcctgca acgaaacccc agagttgatg cccctgccca tcagcctggc ccaccgactg
    37321 gccaggcggt tggcggaagt gcgccacaac ggcagcctcg agtacctgct gcccgatggc
    37381 aaaacccagg tgagcgttgt ctacgaagac gatgtgcccg tggccatcga caccattttg
    37441 atctccaccc agcacaccgc tgaaattgat ggagtgagtg aagagaaggc catgcgggag
    37501 cgcatcgccg ccgacctctg gagccatgtg gtggagcccg ccaccgccga tctccccctc
    37561 aaaccgcaca gggaagccag cggcgacaaa cccgccaccc gcttcctggt gaaccccacc
    37621 ggcaagttcg tggtgggcgg cccccagggc gatgccggcc tcacgggccg caaaatcatc
    37681 gtggatacct acggcggcta tgcccgccac ggcggcggcg ccttctccgg caaggacccc
    37741 accaaggtgg accgctccgc cgcctatgcc gcccgctatg tggccaaggc gttggtggct
    37801 gcgggattgg cccgcaaggc cgaggtgcag ctcagctacg ccatcggcgt ggccaggccg
    37861 gtgagcatcc tggtggagag ctttggcacc ggtgccatca gcaacgccga cctcaccgcc
    37921 ctcgtgcagg agcactttga cctgcgcccc ggcgcgatca tcgaaacctt cgggctgcgc
    37981 cacctacccc agcaacgggg cggccgcttc taccaagacg tggccgccta cggccacttc
    38041 ggtcgcaccg acctcaacct gccttgggaa aatgtggacg ccatcgtggc aaccctgaaa
    38101 caggccaccg cagcgcgggt cgccgcttaa gggcagctga tcagctcacg ccacctgggg
    38161 ctcgggattg atctgggcag cagcggcatc aggctcgccg tggtggatgg ccttggagag
    38221 cttgtggctg aggctgcagg cccttacccg gaagcctttg ccaatcctgt cggttggcgc
    38281 agcggactga ttgacctctg ccggcagttg cctggaaggg tgcgaggtgc catcggcgcc
    38341 ctcgccatcg atggcacctc gggcaccctg ctgctctgca gacccaatgg tgacttggtg
    38401 ggcggaggtc tcgacctagc cctgccctac agccaagcct gcccagagca caaggatcac
    38461 gcttgcgcct tagccggcgc gaacagtcca gctgccagtg ccagcggcag cctggcccgg
    38521 gccctgcggc tgctgacctc agctgaggac atggggctgg ctggaccttg gttgctgcgc
    38581 catcaagccg attggttgat gggttggcta ttgggagatt ggcgctgggg agaggagggc
    38641 aacaacctgc ggctgggttg ggatctgcag gcccaatgct ggggcggcag catcccgtcc
    38701 caaccctgga gctccgccct gcctgagatc tgccccagcg gccgccggat tggccaaatc
    38761 accctgacca gcgccgaagc cctgggactc agccccacct gccaggtgat cgcaggcagc
    38821 accgacgcca acgccggggt gctggccgca tcccctgggg ccggagacgg aatcgcagtg
    38881 ctgggcacca ccctggtact caagcaattc agccccaggc cgattcaggg cccggggatc
    38941 agctgccacc gggtagcagg ccaatggctc gtgggcggtg cctccaatgg gggtgctggc
    39001 atcctgcgcc gcttcttcag tgacagccaa atcacggagc tcagccgcca aatcaacccc
    39061 agccaagcca ctggcctgca gctacggccc ctgagcgccc ctggggagcg cttccccgtg
    39121 gacgatcccc aactccaacc ggtgctggag cccagaccca tcagcgacgc ccgctatctg
    39181 caggccctgc tcgaggggat tacggccctg gaagtggagg gctgggccac acttggggcc
    39241 ctgggcgctc cccctgtgca gcgggtgatc agccttggtg gcggcgcccg caatccccaa
    39301 tggcgggccc tgcgggagaa ggccctgggc atgcccgtgc tcaaccgccc ccactgcaca
    39361 gctgccctgg gcatggccaa actggccgct cgccaagatg gccccatctt ttctccccca
    39421 cggccatgaa tgagcgcctg cgcacggtga tttcgatggg cctgtttgtg gtcctagcgg
    39481 gctacgtggg tttcagtgga attcgcctgg ggctgctgct ctggcaacgt tttggcgcca
    39541 gctaagccca gaatcacccc accttcgccc cctgccccat ggccgccgac cccctcaccc
    39601 ctgaagtcag cgatcggatc tgcaaacaca tgaacgacga ccacaccgaa gcggtgctgg
    39661 cctatgcccg ccattacggc ggcatccaag gggcccaggc ggcccggatg gtggcagtgg
    39721 ccccggaggc catgaccctg gacgtggatg gtgcaccggt gcaagtgccg tttgatcaca
    39781 ccctgagcga cagcgaggat gcccaccgca ccctggtggc gatgctgcgc gccatgccca
    39841 agtagttggc tgcggcgagt tggctgcagc ggcggtggga accctgaagc tgcccaagca
    39901 agaggtgcag tgccagccca aaacagcatc caaacaaacc ccctaaccag cctgttgcag
    39961 gcctggcttc cgctcgaatg ggtggccacc cctgccaggg cccattccct ggcagacagg
    40021 ctgtccttac ctgccactgg cctgagcggc agccatcccc tgacctggtg ggccgccgcc
    40081 agttatgccg gcagcctgcg cagggagctg ttgcgcctgc ggcagcaggc tccgggcccc
    40141 aattgggagg ctgggctggg aacgctcctc gaagccgccc tgcccggcct ggtcacccgc
    40201 ctcaacagcg acctagccac cctggcgaga ccgcctttgc tcgtgcccgt tcctagctgg
    40261 aaaagccgag ccaatccctt gcccgcctcg atcacccagc agctgagcca acgcttggga
    40321 tgggggcata gggcgttgtt gcagcgaagc cggcccgtac tgggccagca ccacctgggc
    40381 cggcaactgc gctgggcgaa tcaagccggg gcctttgcct gccagccccc ggccagagca
    40441 caacgggggc cgcgccaacc ggtactcatc gtcgacgaca ttctcaccac gggtgcaacc
    40501 ctgtgtggag cggcagacgt cttgcgggaa cagggctgga gggtcgttgg tgcctgctgc
    40561 ctggcccgga ccccagccaa gggcccaagg gtcggtgatt taagatccgc aggtcgctcc
    40621 ggcgacgggc cgggatagct cagttggtag agcaggcgac tgaaaatcgc cgtgtcccca
    40681 gttcaaatct gggtcctggc atgcctaaac ccctgttcca gcaggggttt tccatttgag
    40741 gctgcgggcg ttccgcgtgg gcattagggg tgggccctca ccgccccctc ccctgccaaa
    40801 gggagcaccg ctgcacagcc gccatcgcgc ccgtcagagc cctctgccag atcgagcaga
    40861 tgccatgggg accagaacgg ccagtgaagt gccgacaagt ctcacaggaa ctcaagaggt
    40921 caccatggag cacgccgagc gccaataccc agagagagaa gcaagagcgg gcataagcat
    40981 tggggttctt taggaagtct tcccccacaa attgcttcta agaacaacta gtgacaggtg
    41041 ggtcccttca tgcttgaacc aacgcaatag cgactgaatg gatcaggacc agaacgctct
    41101 ctctccaacg gcgctggtct gggatcggaa cggggaactg tgcccagagg atttcgatcg
    41161 ccttctagag cgtctcctgc cactggaggt cagttcccag tattaggagg agaccacagg
    41221 gcaccatcaa cgaaacccat ttccaaagag ggccttaaga ccgcgccgta tcgatacaca
    41281 cttaatggtg ggccttcgcg cttctttata ggttccttcg caaaatgcac ttggacggca
    41341 ccatcgccaa gcacccgcct cactgaacaa caacgggggc aggaaggtgg caaagatatt
    41401 cttaattaaa atttactctg cgggcacgaa tatttccgta gcaataacta ctgcccgtgc
    41461 atgagaaagc agtcgttgct actgaaagca atatacgaag caaaactgtt catcgcgcta
    41521 cttgacgaag gtatagggga ttaatcacgg taaatactgc ccctgaagaa acagggaatt
    41581 gccacgacct gcagatggaa ggcaaggcag tcaactgatc agcatctgac ccaaatcgcc
    41641 gaggcaatcg gtggaacaca tctttaaaca cactgaaatg gaagcaaatt tcgccaccga
    41701 caaaatcctg acacttaaaa attttcaatc tactgcaaaa ggtacttggc acctatttcg
    41761 ctgtggatca ctttgcttcg aagcaaaacg ggacttacgc gattcggaga gcacacctgg
    41821 atacgctgat cgacaggtga ctacctcttc agaagatctt gtgtgctttg tcaaaaatct
    41881 tctgttttac ggatggcgaa ttgatcacgt acccgatcaa gagaagaatt tctggacaca
    41941 gtgcctgcct aattcctagc actcataaga cccattgctt cttaacttca atgcccaaaa
    42001 agttcggaaa accgcgttta cttgttctca acaataaaca agcaccaagt cgcggttctt
    42061 gggtaattta cccatccatg cctgaaatcg gatttaccgc ctgccacgaa attgagaatg
    42121 agacagaggg gccaagagca atagaggaaa tatttttaaa aacagatctc gagacaagat
    42181 cattttgctt ggatctaatt caaaacggat ggagcatcaa cctaggcgga gcgaagtgaa
    42241 tggcaaaaaa gaagatcaaa gcaatctcca aggagacaat tgccgagagg attcagcaag
    42301 taccttggga aaaacacttg caggagtttc cccagcgaca atacaagtgc aatcctgtca
    42361 ttatcacggc aaaacgaggt gagaatcaac ataatgcagt tgaatacaag aacgacgtct
    42421 aattattttg cggttagaat taccaggaag cgatgcagac ttgtatctga cggcacacct
    42481 tgttaaagtg ctcgccctgg ggaatcagac ccttatgaat cgtgcaggtc agcaggatga
    42541 cgcagtccct tccgacctca taatggaagt actgtcaggt cacaagtgat ggaggcccac
    42601 acggactcct ggggagacct cagtggtggc tttccaatgc tgaaagcgcg aactcctttt
    42661 gccatcgact ctcaaaaaga tctgaacgca caagcaccta accaaccgca acctcccgcc
    42721 tagggatcca ctgagagcac ctccaaatca ggtgctttcg ctgcagattg cgcccaaggg
    42781 aatcggaact acctgaaggc aaaccactcc aatctctaag aagcgccagc atcagcgcct
    42841 tgaaccaact ctaaatcctt gacagttcaa ttgctcttat accgaagatc ttcgcagatc
    42901 gcagaaaaga cctttcccgc ctcctctaac gacttgcaat tcccgatcat cacaacgccc
    42961 caggcaccgt gagtgttaat ggcataggcc atcgcaaagg gtgctgaagg aaatcaaatt
    43021 gggattgcta gcggaaaatc catcatccaa cagatctcat cctcagtcac cttgccaaga
    43081 aatatcaaaa aattcaaccc aaacgatcta aatccttctt gcaggtatag acaaccatat
    43141 cctcaatcga taaggcctat cttttgctat cttgatcaaa tccgaataaa cttttggaga
    43201 aaaatgaacg gccaccatgc atgcttctgc gcctactggt tcgctaccca ttcccgcacc
    43261 agaaccgaaa ggaataacca caatcttctc tgcgcctgaa tctatcctta ggataagtcg
    43321 ttagggatga ttagggctcg gcagaactac tgcgctaaaa agtgaattag aggtctgtct
    43381 gcatcactca ggagcacaaa ggaatcatca tcgagaacct gcaagagaaa gcagcagcaa
    43441 ccacagattg gcaaagcaat gcagttaatc ctgggcatcc ccatcaaggg attgctccag
    43501 aagaaaagca gcaagattgc tcaaagatct accttcaacc agactccgct tcaatagttt
    43561 cttcaatgtc atagcaggca cagtaatcgt gatccgctga ggagaaagga acgcattctc
    43621 tttgcctgtg tccttattaa tccctgacga ggcattcatg cgcctcacct tttatgttta
    43681 gagcatcttc acattacagc agaaaatcag aagcgcatca gtatttatgc ctatcattca
    43741 gagcgctctg cgttgaaaac ctttgcgccc tgggcgagga tgaaggcagc cgactcagaa
    43801 aatgatctgc ctgttttggc actcatggcc tgaatgtggt cgacaacccg ttctgagaca
    43861 aagatatcga tacgcttggg aaacttagat ggatccaacc tgaacttgct tgcatggctg
    43921 tcggcatcaa acatgcgtga gcacccgaga aaatatagaa aaattttcaa cggacgaaga
    43981 ctagcgccat caggcaaacg tttccaggga tgggatatag caaaatgctt ctttcataaa
    44041 ctttacccaa gagcaaccat cccccagaag agagagccgt tacaaagacc aatacatcgc
    44101 aacacccgaa gacagaaagg acttccgcag gtcagtcgaa cagatttggg caaaggatcg
    44161 ccagcggcga aatagggcac ttagcaattg tggttaaaaa ctttcaactc ccctctcgct
    44221 tggtgaccgc aagcaaatag gcctctttat cctcaagata actctttatc gcctcctgaa
    44281 ccacctcgac cattgctttg cgctcatgaa tggcaagcaa cttaagagca aggtgatcgg
    44341 catcttcaag cgaaaaagtg actcgcctca ttgcatggct caacaaacaa acatcataga
    44401 tgcaaggcac caagatgttg aataagcaga aacttgctat gcccgaacaa agctccagca
    44461 gcaaagcatc aattcgtcaa agcagggcag cattcgctca agggagagtc atacagaacc
    44521 tccaccccag ccgctgtcgt tgccagcgtt gccaggcgac tgcgcaaaag agatacaagc
    44581 tcacggattt ggatggaatc aacccactcc cttgcgacaa caagcgcatc tccaacaacc
    44641 acagggactt ggagcggaag ggccctgtaa gactctccat acagtggcaa tgtcaaaggc
    44701 gtagaaaaac caaccattaa atctgcaata tcacttctac cccgccaagc aaactcagtg
    44761 ggtccagaag tagtcggcca gaggccaagt ttctccagta caacctgaac ctttgggaaa
    44821 gagcctgaag ggagtggaag aaatgggaac ctagccacat cctcgaaagt aatttggctg
    44881 ccaagcttaa gcaggggatg cccttcctga acgacaagca acatgggcaa tcgactgagg
    44941 tggatagcag taaagtctgg atcatcatcg cttagagcgt ctggatacga agtaatccag
    45001 gcatctatca ctcgctcctt caacaacttc aggggtcttt cgtattccaa gtaattcaaa
    45061 tttccagata tccacccact tgggattggc gagcacaaga aaggggcaga ccaatgctgc
    45121 gcttctaacc gaagaagctt gttttgacgc catcttgaaa cctgatgcac gtaccgctcc
    45181 agattgagca gtgtcggatc tccatcgata gaccactcag atcgtcgcct aaccagagaa
    45241 agaccaaatt cttgcgcgca cttcttgcta tttctgctca cagtagattg attgagattg
    45301 aagcgagatg caacttgatg cccggtcctc aaccaaatga gaccatcaag cgcctccagc
    45361 agctcaactt ctaccacgct tttagacgaa ttattttcga ttatacatta tttattcagg
    45421 gggggggcag taaaggcata ttcagcaaat ttcacttttt gcataaattt gcgattcaaa
    45481 gcgcaatggc gccaaggcaa gcagccggac tacatttcaa ctatctccac aacggggcct
    45541 tgacagagtc aagaagttcc gctaaaagca atctcgatca agtttgatct cagggtggcg
    45601 agcagaaaag atttccaggc gcgacatcag caaatcacac aaagccgtca tctctggatg
    45661 ctcggcaaat tccctatgaa ccacaatcga ttctcccgat aaaaaaggaa ggtctaatgg
    45721 aagcctgaca agactgcccc cactgatttc tatacttaaa acagtaccat atccaatagt
    45781 cagctctgcc tcgctctttc cctcccatgc atcgcgttga tagcgcgaca tgcgcacaca
    45841 atcattccac aaaccaatcg atttcaggga tgcctccact tttggatagg atcctgttgg
    45901 aagtcccaat gttggatatc tagcaatatg ctcaaaagaa agatgtggct ccttgagcag
    45961 tggatgatca ggactgcaaa cgaaaaagac cggcatggac gaaagattga tcgacaccag
    46021 atccgggtcg tcatcaggcg ggacatctgg cagtccagta acgcaggcat cgacgattct
    46081 ttctcttaca agctggaaat tcctacgtac tccaataata ttcgacaatc caagaagcca
    46141 tctgtctgga gaaggagtac aaagcaatgg gcccgaccag taggttgcct ctaacctgag
    46201 tttccggtga cccatccatc gtgcattctg gtgaacacga cgctcaagga ggagcatggt
    46261 ttgatctccg acaatatccc attcaccatt aacccgttga aattcgacgt caaacaattc
    46321 taggcatttt tttgattgcc tacttacggt tggagaactc atgccaaagc gttgagcaac
    46381 ctcctcaccg gttctcaacc actgaagtgc gtcgagggcg gccaacgcat caagatcaac
    46441 cacctggcgg cattaggtcg cgaatcattc aaccatctta gcgtcggttc gcgccagtcg
    46501 agcacgctta gttccataac atcatcaatg cgaatccatg aagaaaaata agcattcttg
    46561 cccgagtaga cctgcccttg attgcactga tggaagcaga ggaaacggaa gaaaaggcag
    46621 cgaccaagta atcaatgggt cgcggatttc cccccttcac aatccagcac ggctagcgcg
    46681 atcatcgctc tggcaagggt ccgagacata gaattcccag gcgaaggact taactcacca
    46741 gatcggtcac tgcgatgcgt cagcccccca tggcgggcca gcaggctcaa gtgttcaaca
    46801 acgctgacag ctttgcccag gcctttgatg aagcctggaa aaaacacgaa gacagccagc
    46861 ccaaccacgg cctggagcag ggcgaaaaat tgatgctcat ccttgagctc gtagccgatc
    46921 acccattccg gcaaaacgaa cctgagttgt ccttacaggt ggccacattc cgcctcaggc
    46981 tcctggggct ctagggctcc ggccagtagc gtcgccccaa ctgcaagtgg gtgccatggg
    47041 cagctccctt ggtcggttgg tgcagatgct cagtgcgggc ttcagcaacc agcaacaggc
    47101 ctttgacaac cctccgctct atgcccacat cctggtgaag tttcggccga tgccgcaact
    47161 gcagccgggg tccctcctgc tggagcagag ctacgccatc aatccggccg ctccttatcg
    47221 gatccgggtg ttgcgggcgg agcgccagaa cgggcaggac ggcgacaagc tgatcatcca
    47281 caaccaggcc ctggccgacg accaacgctt ttggggggcc gttgacaacc ccgaactgcg
    47341 ccaacagatc caactctccg acctcaagcc cctagagggc tgtgcctatc aggtgcgcga
    47401 ggagggcggc ggcttcattg gcgaggtgga acctggctgc cgctgcctgg tggaacgcaa
    47461 aggggccgtc tcctacctcg tgagtcgcct cgagctcaat ccccaaggga tgcgcaccct
    47521 cgatcgaggc cacgaccccc aaacccatga acacctctgg ggctccctgg caggaccctt
    47581 tgaattcagc cgcaccgacg actacagctc cgaggttccc caagcctggc tccaagcctg
    47641 ggagagctag gggctgcagg gcctggccta ggcgctcaac tcatccataa acgcctgttc
    47701 gtgctcgacc tggtggcgct caacctggtg gcgctcgaac cgctgctgac cgaactgggg
    47761 gcgctcaaaa ttgggccgct cgaactcgtg atcgtccagg aagggctcct cctctgggat
    47821 ggactcttcc tctgggttgg actcttcctc tgggttggaa tcctcctgag cgacgagctc
    47881 ttcctctgcg acgggagctt cctcggcctc ggcgacgcgc tcgtcttgat ggggcgcttg
    47941 atcagccacc ccgttgagga gcgattcaag ccgggccagc cggtcttcgg tttcgaccaa
    48001 acgcagctcg gtgccttcgg ccatgggggc gcctgaggcc aaacctccct ccaggagatg
    48061 ctccagccgg acctcttgcc ccgccaggcg ctcctccagt tccaaaagcc tgaaggtgag
    48121 gatttcagcg acctgagaca gggtttgcaa ctggtcggcc agtcgctggg tggaatctgc
    48181 cgccttcagc tctggagcca tgggccttac caggggtttg gccggatggt atcggcggag
    48241 catggaaacg ccagggggct ggcggcccca ggcagccctt gatttgtaac gattgtgaaa
    48301 gcctttggat tcggtcgaaa cagacccaaa ggatccgcct gccgccgttt agcgcggctc
    48361 cggcttacct ccctccggcc tctcacgccc atgacactcg ccaacgctgc ccacctgaac
    48421 atcgagcgtt ttaccaatac ccctgccaag gcaaactggg caaacgccac cgagaacggc
    48481 aaggcagccc tggtccgcgc catgtatcgc caggtgctgg gcaaccaata cgcgatggcc
    48541 agtgagcggc tgaaaggccc ggaatcactg ttcaagaacg ggggtggtag tccagcaatt
    48601 tgttgaaggg gataaagcac acttggctgc tgcgcttctg cacgcggtag ttgcagatcc
    48661 agaaagaaag ccgccgcttt gccaggatta cttcgatgaa atgagctggc ctgcgcccca
    48721 ccgcctccct ctcacccaac ccattgctgt caaagccatg aaagtttctg caggcacccg
    48781 aggcaccagc ttcagtagcg gtcgccaggt caccttcacc gtgaccggca tgaacaacaa
    48841 caactattcc cggaccgcgg acatggtgct gaatgtgccc tacacccgca tgaacgaaac
    48901 catgcgcatg gtgcagcgca tgggcggcaa gatcacaggg attgccgtga acggcggcga
    48961 cagtggcagc gccccagcgc ctgcccgtaa gaaaaccgtc agcacggctg ccaagggtta
    49021 agccaccctg ggaccaaaaa ccggggcaac aggctcaaaa gcccccagcc gggggctggt
    49081 tgatgctccg atgccctggg ttggcggcca gcgaaggcct gtctccaact ggcgccatcc
    49141 aggcggtgac catttgtaac gggccgctca tccaggcccc cattaccgcc aaaaatacgc
    49201 gggtcgtgtt gacgtctgtt ttgtctttgc ccgggcttca cccccggcga tccgaaacac
    49261 cggcaacctg cttcccatca ccctcccgac tcttcgtcgc gactaggaga ctcccaaatg
    49321 ttcgacgcct tcaccaaggt catagcccag gctgatgccc gtggcgaatt catcagtgcc
    49381 ggtcagatcg acgccctcgc ggcgatggtc agcgacagca acaagcgcat ggacacggtg
    49441 aaccgcatca cctccaacgc ttcggccatc gtcaccaacg cagctcgcga tctgtttgat
    49501 tcgcagccct cgctgatcgc ccccggcggc aacgcctaca ccagccgccg catggctgcg
    49561 tgcctacgcg acatggatat catcctccgt tacatcacct acgccgtttt caatggcgat
    49621 gcatcagttc tggaagaccg ttgcctcaac ggcctgcgtg agacctacct cgccctcggc
    49681 gttcctggag cttccgtagc tgaaggcgtt cgcaagatga agaccgccgc cattgcaatt
    49741 gtcaatgacc gcaacggcat cacccaagga gactgctcag ctttgatgag tgaaatcggg
    49801 acctacttcg accgcgctgc agcagccgta ggctaatcag cacactcata acgtcaaatc
    49861 aacccatctc cccttcccat gaagactccc cttaccgaag ccgtctccgc cgctgattcc
    49921 cagggtcggt tcctatcaaa tactgaactc aactccgctt tcggtcgttt tgagcgcgcc
    49981 aaaaatgctc ttgcagcagc aaaaggtctg actgccaacg cagacaactt agtgaacggc
    50041 gcctcccagg ccgtttacaa caagttcccc tacaccaccc agatgcaggg tgccaactat
    50101 gccgctgacg cccgtggcaa agccaagtgc gcccgagaca tcggttacta cctccgcatg
    50161 gtcacctact gcctcgtggc aggtggcacc ggcccaatgg atgagtacct gattgccggg
    50221 attgatgaga tcaatcgcgc tttcgagctc tccccctctt ggtacgtgga agctcttaac
    50281 tacatcaagg ccaaccatgg cctttccggt gaagcagcga cagaagcaaa caactacctc
    50341 gattacgcaa tcaacgcgct tgtttgatta agcttctaga gaaaacaaac gcagccacca
    50401 ccagcctccc cctcgacggg gaggctgttt ttattggttt agaatgaagg agaacaggca
    50461 tggaaataca ctgcgaatca agacgagaag accaaagcac taagcattct caaggatgcg
    50521 gtaagatcaa aatataattc agggacatcg ttcttttacc aaaaccaaac accatgctac
    50581 ccgaagaaat tctaagcata aaagacttaa ttaaaaaatc cggagcagaa caggaacttc
    50641 agtacggaac tagcgaagcc cgattgcgca tcaacctaag aattgacgac attggtcttt
    50701 ggaagtcgca tcgggcaaag catcctggca aatgcaatct tctgcttgcc tgcgaaagta
    50761 atagcggcga gctatccgaa acctatctga cctgggtcgt cggttcagcg atacgttcag
    50821 cctgggtaga aggatcgacc aaagcaaagg atctactcaa aaccctcggg gtatcagaac
    50881 aacttatggg actgatatct gaacactgtc caggcctggg cgggaaaacc atctgggcat
    50941 tccatttaga gcggcatggc tggctcaccg ctacgcctgt ggaatcgtgg aactgacaaa
    51001 agaagctcaa gaacgactga agataagcca actcgccaag gcgacacaag tatgcggaat
    51061 aagcaatcgc aacagcctcc ccactacagc gagagcgttg gtagcaaaag cagatgcatc
    51121 caagcaaccc ctaagcctcg atgaattaaa aacggtatgc gactgttgca aaacctcaga
    51181 gagtgccgtt gcgttactga tagcgaagtc aaaccaggtg gttgatgctg caaggcaaca
    51241 attgctagag caacagcccc atctcatctt gccaggggga gagctatacc ctgaaaaccg
    51301 cgcagaagct tgctggcggg attgccaaca gtttctgcgg gtgataatct acggcgtggc
    51361 gtgtgattgc gcggagataa cagactcaga cggcatggca gcattgcgtc agttatacga
    51421 agtaatggaa gtaccagttc ctgcgatgat gtatgcccta aatcaaatgc gttgccttac
    51481 tacacaagca ctagaaactt ctgagcatat tcgtgagctg gcctgcctga acatggcttt
    51541 tgacaatctg atcaaagctc tgctacctac ccagtccctg atgccacgaa actgaccgtg
    51601 cccgacaagc caattcccct accaggcgac agtacaaatc caaaatggat acagtttaca
    51661 gcaaagcaaa tcttctccaa aaatgaataa cacgcaagta catacaggct tgttaccaga
    51721 agaccccagc aagtggaatc ctcctgagga acgggaacct catccatcgc agcttccacc
    51781 cgtagacgcg cgaggggcca gctggggtaa ccgtgttctg ccgcctcttg acctgcgcca
    51841 ggcaaacctt tgccgtacgg acataagagg cactgatcta actgcctgcc ttctggaggg
    51901 ctgcaaatta acacttgctc gttatgacag aaagacaagg gtgcctgatg gttttaatct
    51961 tgaaaagtcg ggagcagtgg ggccaggagc agctcttaat ggggcttttt taaatggcgc
    52021 agatctcagg ggtatggacc ttcgaaacac caacttcatg ggtgcctacc taagcggctg
    52081 tgacctaagt agtgcagtat tggatggagc acgctttgta ggtgcagact taaggtttgc
    52141 gaaaatgcaa ggctgtcgct gcgtgggcac acgctttaca ggcagtcagt tgcaacaggc
    52201 cgactttagg gctgctgatc taacagaggc tatcctagat agcgcagaaa atattcaggg
    52261 cgctgacttc agtctgtcta cgggtatgga caggatgcag cttgcaaacc tactgactcg
    52321 gtctcacaac gaactggatt gctggaaccc cctcacccgg ggaacgaccc gtacaaccct
    52381 ggaatcgctt caagggtcgt acgggtcggc ctaaaatctg gcgagaaccc aaaaacgcga
    52441 ccaacacagc ctgtgtcgct agcgactggc agggcgaagg gcaagtacta ggggcgtgtt
    52501 tgaaacaaaa gatggaggtt tataaagcta cggtcaaagg ggattggatg ccggtgataa
    52561 ttgccgagta tcgccaagac agccatgccg tttggtccat cctccatcct aggcgtggag
    52621 cgcttctccc aagagtgcga agccccactg gagctaatcc ccggagacga tgaccaagcg
    52681 aaggagacgg taatccgggc tgtctacaga caggtgcttg ggaatgccta cgtcatggag
    52741 agcgaacgac aagtagttgc ggaatcgcag ttcaagcttg gcgaaatcag cgttagagag
    52801 ctggtgcgtc gcatcgccaa gagcgatcta taccgcacac gattttttga ttcatgtgca
    52861 cgctaccgct atattgagct ggcatttcgt catcttcttg gccgtgctcc ggctgacttt
    52921 gaggaaatgc gcagccatgc cgagcgacta gatacaagtg gctatgaagc agacatagac
    52981 agtttcttgg aatctgatga atatcaaaac acctttggtg agtggactgt cccatatcaa
    53041 cgtggctgga gaacggaatc ctgtgcaact cttcaagagt tcacctggtc attccagttg
    53101 ctgcggggca acagcagcag tagcctaaaa ggtaatctgg cggggattag gagccgtctt
    53161 ggtggagctg cttatcaaaa tcggcccatt ccagtgatag ctccatcatc ccaagaatcc
    53221 caaggctgga gcttccgccc agccgcgaac cttacggatc ccgtaacgcg gactggggta
    53281 atcgcaggag aagcaggcaa agtctaccga gttgaagtaa caggttatag ggcgaataat
    53341 gtacgcccca cgtcacgtta cagaaaagca aaccgagtat acttcgtagc cttcaacaag
    53401 ctatcagagc agtatcaact tattcatcgc gagggaggca agatcgcaag catcacacca
    53461 ttgaactgag caatcagttc aatggtgtga tgcttgccgt gacaagggag ctacaaaatc
    53521 acaccaagca tctttgaaat agggtcttca aaaaaattcc agtaacacac atcgcgcgaa
    53581 caggatcagt tctccaacac catcttccca tgacagcaaa tcaaagcaat tcacttgact
    53641 tcggagccac tcagcttctt gaagcaccag cgagattttc gcgacaaagg gctgatgatg
    53701 gagaaactgc cagaagtgaa gatctatttc gcaaccagca gctattaaat aaaccttctg
    53761 cattcaccgc aaacgacaat gctgcttttc acatcgcagt aagagctgca tatcgccaag
    53821 tatttggcaa tgttcagccc atggaaagcg agcggctact cagtgctgag tcgaaattac
    53881 gcaacggtga tataaacgta cgggaattcg tacgaagatt agcccaatcc gatttttatc
    53941 gctcacgctt ctttgatgcc gtgtctccgc atcgagcagt tgagctgaac ttcaaacatt
    54001 tgctgggccg ccccccccag aatcaagcag aagttgctag ccatgtagcc ctgatcgcca
    54061 caagtggctt cacaggcgag atcaatagct atcttgattc cgatgagtat ctaaagtcct
    54121 ttggcgagga cacagttcca tccccaacaa gctggaactc tccagtaggc cagcctcaag
    54181 cagcgttcaa caggatcgca gcacttgaac agaacttcgc tggtagcgac acagccatag
    54241 ggtccaagag tcagttgctt ggcaatctgg ttagcggcta caggctctca atcaaggtgc
    54301 ctgcacaggt ataccgatct ggttccctta gtcagatggg tggggcagcc gctggttcgg
    54361 ccgacatgtt tgagcctgtc aagcgaaaga atgccgatgg cggcgactca acaccgttgc
    54421 gtggtgatct ctacgttggc tttgggcttg ggcagcgcca acaggaagtg ttcgagcgat
    54481 gcagcggtga ttcagcagat cagattactg cgctgatccg ctcggtatac cgccaagtgc
    54541 tgggcaatcc ccatgtgatg gacagcgaac gcaacctaac agcagaaagt cagtttgctg
    54601 agggaaggct cagcacccgc gaatttataa gagctattgg actctctgca gactatcgcc
    54661 gtcgcttctt cgaaacaaat gctccctacc gttttgttga gctgaacttc aaacatattc
    54721 taggccgagc acccgcatct caggctgaga tgagtgagca cctacaaagg ctagccattc
    54781 acggctatga agcagaaata aacagctatg ttgatagcga agagtatcag aataccttcg
    54841 gcgaaaatac tgttccctat ctgcgtgtag cgacagagaa tggccgcgaa caggtttcct
    54901 ttaatcggca tatagcacta gttcaaggct atgcagccag tgacaccatt caatgtgcct
    54961 caagcctgct gaattcagtg gccacaagat ctgcacctac aaactggaca aatacaacag
    55021 tacggactaa caggcttggt gcagcctctg gatcagctga tcccacatcc aagcggttcc
    55081 gtattgtcgt gaatgcccag cctacaggcg gccgccaacg caacccaaac gccagttacg
    55141 tggttggcgg caacgacata acaacccaac tgggatacat ccatagacgc ggtggtcgga
    55201 tcat
//
