# Supplementary material for: Picocyanobacteria containing a novel pigment gene cluster dominate the brackish water Baltic Sea
Source: ISME J. 2014 Mar 13;8(9):1892–903. doi: 10.1038/ismej.2014.35 (PMC4139726; doi:10.1038/ismej.2014.35)
Supplement: Supplementary dataset 2 [file ismej201435x11.zip › GS832_0p8_contig-30000107.gbk]

LOCUS       30000107               11588 bp    DNA              UNK 01-JAN-1980
DEFINITION  Picocyanobacterial phycobilisome operon, metagenomic contig, partial
            sequence.
ACCESSION   30000107
VERSION     30000107
KEYWORDS    cyanobacteria; phycobilisome; pigment; horizontal gene transfer;
            Baltic Sea; ecology.
SOURCE      GS832_0p8|contig-30000107
  ORGANISM  Synechococcus/Cyanobium
            Bacteria; Cyanobacteria; Oscillatoriophycideae; Chroococcales.
REFERENCE   1
  AUTHORS   Larsson, J., Celepli, N., Ininbergs, K., Dupont, C., Yooseph, S.,
            Bergman, B., Ekman, M.
  TITLE     Picocyanobacteria containing a novel pigment gene cluster dominate
            the brackish water Baltic Sea
FEATURES             Location/Qualifiers
     source          1..11588
                     /mol_type="assembled metagenomic DNA"
                     /collection_date="2011-08-30"
                     /note="PC/PE gene(s) identical to CB0205"
                     /filter_size="0p8"
                     /assembly method="Ray-Meta"
                     /location="lat:58.82 lon:17.63"
                     /sample_name="GS832"
                     /organism="Synechococcus/Cyanobium"
     CDS             complement(3..71)
                     /gene="hemH"
     gene            complement(3..71)
                     /gene="hemH"
     gene            338..856
                     /translation="FDAFTKVVAQADARGQFIGAGELDALAAMVSDSNKRLDAVNRITS
                     NASTIVSAAARQLFAQQPALIAPGGNAYTSRRMAACLRDMXDILRYVTYSIFTGDASVM
                     EDRCLNGLRETYLALGTPGASVAAGVNLMKEAAISIANDKAGITQGDCTALMSEIGTYF
                     DRAAAAVA"
                     /gene="cpcB"
                     /blast_species="Synechococcus sp. CB0205"
                     /locus_tag="GS832_0p8|contig-30000107_10723_11240_-"
                     /description="R-phycocyanin II beta chain "
     CDS             338..856
                     /translation="MFDAFTKVVAQADARGQFIGAGELDALAAMVSDSNKRLDAVNRIT
                     SNASTIVSAAARQLFAQQPALIAPGGNAYTSRRMAACLRDMEIILRYVTYSIFTGDASV
                     MEDRCLNGLRETYLALGTPGASVAAGVNLMKEAAISIANDKAGITQGDCTALMSEIGTY
                     FDRAAAAVA"
                     /locus_tag="GS832_0p8|contig-30000107_10723_11240_-"
                     /gene="cpcB"
                     /blast_species="Synechococcus sp. CB0205"
                     /description="R-phycocyanin II beta chain "
     gene            896..1384
                     /translation="KTPLTEAVAAADSQGRFLGNTEIQGAFGRFNRAKAGLEAAKALTA
                     KADTLVNGAAQAVYSKFPYTTQMQGPAYAATAEGKAKCSRDIGYYLRMVTYCLVAGGTG
                     PMDDYLIAGLDEINRTFELSPSWYVEALNYIKANHGLSGEAATEANNYFDYAINALI"
                     /gene="cpcA"
                     /blast_species="Synechococcus sp. CB0205"
                     /locus_tag="GS832_0p8|contig-30000107_10195_10683_-"
                     /description="phycocyanin, alpha subunit "
     CDS             896..1384
                     /translation="MKTPLTEAVAAADSQGRFLGNTEIQGAFGRFNRAKAGLEAAKALT
                     AKADTLVNGAAQAVYSKFPYTTQMQGPAYAATAEGKAKCSRDIGYYLRMVTYCLVAGGT
                     GPMDDYLIAGLDEINRTFELSPSWYVEALNYIKANHGLSGEAATEANNYFDYAINALI"
                     /locus_tag="GS832_0p8|contig-30000107_10195_10683_-"
                     /gene="cpcA"
                     /blast_species="Synechococcus sp. CB0205"
                     /description="phycocyanin, alpha subunit "
     gene            1488..2285
                     /translation="ADPIDEAEALRRLRATDDPSAQYYAAWWLVATAVSINTLPLLLAA
                     MRQRRARALGDGVEENAVARNATRAVGKLGPSASEAIPVLLELLDDPDYGLREAAARSL
                     GELRAKVALPALVARLRSGPNVAGARASNSANLLEPCEALLEAIGDLGSSDDEVIEVLE
                     SFLAHERPVVQSSACRSLLQLTQEPRWGERLKTLLLHPQLQVRRAALMDLGATGWRPAT
                     QAIAATLAENSLKLIALKGLVESAPSDGLDEEIFDVMDGLL"
                     /gene="cpcE"
                     /blast_species="Cyanobium sp. PCC 7001"
                     /locus_tag="GS832_0p8|contig-30000107_9295_10091_-"
                     /description="phycocyanobilin lyase subunit alpha "
     CDS             1488..2285
                     /translation="ADPIDEAEALRRLRATDDPSAQYYAAWWLVATAVSINTLPLLLAA
                     MRQRRARALGDGVEENAVARNATRAVGKLGPSASEAIPVLLELLDDPDYGLREAAARSL
                     GELRAKVALPALVARLRSGPNVAGARASNSANLLEPCEALLEAIGDLGSSDDEVIEVLE
                     SFLAHERPVVQSSACRSLLQLTQEPRWGERLKTLLLHPQLQVRRAALMDLGATGWRPAT
                     QAIAATLAENSLKLIALKGLVESAPSDGLDEEIFDVMDGLL"
                     /gene="cpcE"
                     /blast_species="Cyanobium sp. PCC 7001"
                     /locus_tag="GS832_0p8|contig-30000107_9295_10091_-"
                     /description="phycocyanobilin lyase subunit alpha "
     gene            2300..2950
                     /gene="cpcF"
     CDS             2300..2950
                     /gene="cpcF"
     gene            2964..3446
                     /translation="AAVDGLIAIGESAVEPILASLGTNNYGARAWSVRALAGIADPRGX
                     EVLERALATDIGPSVRRAAASGLGRLDLRSLPDDQASGLAERCLQALLEACGDGEWIVR
                     YAVVVGLEGLALHQVERVSGLNFEALRQALVGLASGSDPLTPVVVQRRSALALHRMITL
                     EVSMAEQRLLFVCLGNICRSPAAEGVFLHLIAQAGLEDRFVVDSAGTGGWHVGHPADRR
                     MRAAAERRGIHLPSRARQIELADFSSFDRILTMDDDNLQAVRALAAELGSRPGLALVEP
                     MTSHCRRFGDQEVPDPYYGGEQGFEHVLDLLEDACSGLLEP"
                     /gene="phos"
                     /blast_species="Synechococcus sp. WH 8109"
                     /locus_tag="GS832_0p8|contig-30000107_8146_9118_-"
                     /description="Low molecular weight
                     protein-tyrosine-phosphatase "
     CDS             2964..3446
                     /translation="AAVDGLIAIGESAVEPILASLGTNNYGARAWSVRALAGIADPRGX
                     EVLERALATDIGPSVRRAAASGLGRLDLRSLPDDQASGLAERCLQALLEACGDGEWIVR
                     YAVVVGLEGLALHQVERVSGLNFEALRQALVGLASGSDPLTPVVVQRRSALALHRMITL
                     EVSMAEQRLLFVCLGNICRSPAAEGVFLHLIAQAGLEDRFVVDSAGTGGWHVGHPADRR
                     MRAAAERRGIHLPSRARQIELADFSSFDRILTMDDDNLQAVRALAAELGSRPGLALVEP
                     MTSHCRRFGDQEVPDPYYGGEQGFEHVLDLLEDACSGLLEP"
                     /gene="phos"
                     /blast_species="Synechococcus sp. WH 8109"
                     /locus_tag="GS832_0p8|contig-30000107_8146_9118_-"
                     /description="Low molecular weight
                     protein-tyrosine-phosphatase "
     gene            complement(3451..5005)
                     /translation="QLLRTRAELEAWRQACGDRALCCVPTMGALHGGHASLIRRARQPT
                     PVDCNPLVLTSVFVNPLQFGPNEDFARYPRCLDADLQIAQQAGSDALFAPSVEEVYPEG
                     ECELTRDNRGLRCKRNSAADTEPDISMGGTVVVRLLALIRPQVLLLGEKDWQQLQILKS
                     VVQDLGLPVQVWGCPTLREADGLAMSSRNRYLSSDERQRASALPQALQRAAQRCLGQPE
                     LELAPVQAEVQRALEEAGMVVDYVEALKPQSLQAQPRLGGLTLLAAAAHCGPSRLIDHV
                     FLMSRAPIVAIDGPAGAGKSTVTRAFAERLGLIYLDTGAMYRAVTWLVRDRAVDPSKAE
                     EVAPLLADLDLQLSSTSSGQRVSVNGVDVTDAIRSPEVTAQVSVVAAHGCVREALTQQQ
                     QAMGARGGLVAEGRDIGTAVFPDAELKVFLTATVSERARRRALDLEERGFEVPERADLE
                     AQIAERDPXDSTRAVAPLTQAEDALELITDGLAIDAVIQRLVDLFRERVPHDAWPDPN"
                     /gene="cmk"
                     /blast_species="Cyanobium gracile PCC 6307"
                     /locus_tag="GS832_0p8|contig-30000107_6584_8138_+"
                     /description="cytidylate kinase/pantoate--beta-alanine
                     ligase "
     CDS             complement(3451..5005)
                     /translation="QLLRTRAELEAWRQACGDRALCCVPTMGALHGGHASLIRRARQPT
                     PVDCNPLVLTSVFVNPLQFGPNEDFARYPRCLDADLQIAQQAGSDALFAPSVEEVYPEG
                     ECELTRDNRGLRCKRNSAADTEPDISMGGTVVVRLLALIRPQVLLLGEKDWQQLQILKS
                     VVQDLGLPVQVWGCPTLREADGLAMSSRNRYLSSDERQRASALPQALQRAAQRCLGQPE
                     LELAPVQAEVQRALEEAGMVVDYVEALKPQSLQAQPRLGGLTLLAAAAHCGPSRLIDHV
                     FLMSRAPIVAIDGPAGAGKSTVTRAFAERLGLIYLDTGAMYRAVTWLVRDRAVDPSKAE
                     EVAPLLADLDLQLSSTSSGQRVSVNGVDVTDAIRSPEVTAQVSVVAAHGCVREALTQQQ
                     QAMGARGGLVAEGRDIGTAVFPDAELKVFLTATVSERARRRALDLEERGFEVPERADLE
                     AQIAERDPXDSTRAVAPLTQAEDALELITDGLAIDAVIQRLVDLFRERVPHDAWPDPN"
                     /gene="cmk"
                     /blast_species="Cyanobium gracile PCC 6307"
                     /locus_tag="GS832_0p8|contig-30000107_6584_8138_+"
                     /description="cytidylate kinase/pantoate--beta-alanine
                     ligase "
     gene            complement(5023..5523)
                     /translation="RRLSLLGGFALLLSGSSNANPVLATKSPAIPEIPAAKSVALRNVE
                     TPGAESETLKKPAAPALPIAVRSVSTGEASWYGPGFYGNRTANGELFRPGTLTAAHRTL
                     PFGTKVRVTNLWNGRSAIVRINDRGPFHGRRVIDLAHGAASQLGLISSGIAQVKLEVLQ
                     AQ"
                     /gene="lipoprotein"
                     /blast_species="Synechococcus sp. RS9917"
                     /locus_tag="GS832_0p8|contig-30000107_6066_6566_+"
                     /description="possible rare lipoprotein A "
     CDS             complement(5023..5523)
                     /translation="RRLSLLGGFALLLSGSSNANPVLATKSPAIPEIPAAKSVALRNVE
                     TPGAESETLKKPAAPALPIAVRSVSTGEASWYGPGFYGNRTANGELFRPGTLTAAHRTL
                     PFGTKVRVTNLWNGRSAIVRINDRGPFHGRRVIDLAHGAASQLGLISSGIAQVKLEVLQ
                     AQ"
                     /gene="GS832_0p8|contig-30000107_6066_6566_+"
                     /blast_species="Synechococcus sp. RS9917"
                     /locus_tag="GS832_0p8|contig-30000107_6066_6566_+"
                     /description="possible rare lipoprotein A "
     gene            5909..6942
                     /translation="DYRTAGVDVVAGRAFVERIRSSVESTRRPEVVGGLGGFGGLCRIP
                     EGIKKPLLVSGTDGVGTKLELAQAHGRHHGVGIDLVAMCVNDVVTSGAQPLFFLDYIAT
                     GKLTPEAMAEVVEGIADGCRQSGCALLGGETAEMPGFYGPGRYDLAGFCVAVVDEDDLI
                     DGSRVQAGDRIVAVASSGVHSNGFSLVRRILEAHGVTASTPLEGAGLPVLDALLEPTVL
                     YPALVXTVLQDGLALHGMAHITGGGLPENLPRTLPAGVHGRIDPGSWERPSLFRWLQEK
                     GEVPERDLWNTFNLGVGLALVLPEAQVERAIAVCQEAGHRAWLLGSVEAGEAGAEPLAG
                     LPY"
                     /gene="phosphoribosylaminoimidazole synthetase"
                     /blast_species="Synechococcus sp. WH 5701"
                     /locus_tag="GS832_0p8|contig-30000107_4647_5680_-"
                     /description="phosphoribosylaminoimidazole synthetase"
     CDS             5909..6942
                     /translation="DYRTAGVDVVAGRAFVERIRSSVESTRRPEVVGGLGGFGGLCRIP
                     EGIKKPLLVSGTDGVGTKLELAQAHGRHHGVGIDLVAMCVNDVVTSGAQPLFFLDYIAT
                     GKLTPEAMAEVVEGIADGCRQSGCALLGGETAEMPGFYGPGRYDLAGFCVAVVDEDDLI
                     DGSRVQAGDRIVAVASSGVHSNGFSLVRRILEAHGVTASTPLEGAGLPVLDALLEPTVL
                     YPALVXTVLQDGLALHGMAHITGGGLPENLPRTLPAGVHGRIDPGSWERPSLFRWLQEK
                     GEVPERDLWNTFNLGVGLALVLPEAQVERAIAVCQEAGHRAWLLGSVEAGEAGAEPLAG
                     LPY"
                     /gene="GS832_0p8|contig-30000107_4647_5680_-"
                     /blast_species="Synechococcus sp. WH 5701"
                     /locus_tag="GS832_0p8|contig-30000107_4647_5680_-"
                     /description="phosphoribosylaminoimidazole synthetase "
     gene            7119..7810
                     /translation="SFNAQSSAAFVGNSGRITRRRSSAGPVAPNRPLRREPYSGRSNVR
                     PTFLTLRDHGKVFVADLPRLSDGQLAHVGKEAKEVMESLCRRLEELDQQLSLNPQEQET
                     RIRAATKRDVTDRFILAVEEEQEQRRNNPALKAAAGESLARAFLEIARHRLPGAXFDSL
                     LQEALSACDEGASEPEEVTPPEPVAPEPPRARVVPMVRRIETPQAPEREQMTVVLTPDP
                     SPEMGGD"
                     /gene="hyp"
                     /blast_species="Cyanobium sp. PCC 7001"
                     /locus_tag="GS832_0p8|contig-30000107_3779_4470_-"
                     /description="conserved hypothetical protein "
     CDS             7119..7810
                     /translation="SFNAQSSAAFVGNSGRITRRRSSAGPVAPNRPLRREPYSGRSNVR
                     PTFLTLRDHGKVFVADLPRLSDGQLAHVGKEAKEVMESLCRRLEELDQQLSLNPQEQET
                     RIRAATKRDVTDRFILAVEEEQEQRRNNPALKAAAGESLARAFLEIARHRLPGAXFDSL
                     LQEALSACDEGASEPEEVTPPEPVAPEPPRARVVPMVRRIETPQAPEREQMTVVLTPDP
                     SPEMGGD"
                     /gene="GS832_0p8|contig-30000107_3779_4470_-"
                     /blast_species="Cyanobium sp. PCC 7001"
                     /locus_tag="GS832_0p8|contig-30000107_3779_4470_-"
                     /description="conserved hypothetical protein "
     gene            complement(7815..8782)
                     /translation="TSEADQPGIGVGTWAWGNQFLWGYDPQRDDARLEQTFQRCLALGF
                     RFFDTADSYGTGRLNXPSEMLLGQFAMRATADERQQLCIATKLAPFPWRLGRRGYDRAF
                     AASQRRLQGQMKRVQLHWSTARYAPWQEPALIDGLADLVESGAVPSLGLSNVGPKRLRT
                     IHRTLQERGIPISSLQVQFSLLAPQPLADGGVAATCQELGIELIAYSPLALGLLGRSAG
                     DPRPLPQGTRGNLFRRLESSLAPLRQTMEEIANGRPGGLGAVALNWCRAHGAMPIPGLR
                     SSDQVEQAAAARSWSLSSDERRSLDALAAARMPANPFQSA"
                     /gene="aldo/keto reductase"
                     /blast_species="Cyanobium sp. PCC 7001"
                     /locus_tag="GS832_0p8|contig-30000107_2807_3774_+"
                     /description="aldo/keto reductase"
     CDS             complement(7815..8782)
                     /translation="TSEADQPGIGVGTWAWGNQFLWGYDPQRDDARLEQTFQRCLALGF
                     RFFDTADSYGTGRLNXPSEMLLGQFAMRATADERQQLCIATKLAPFPWRLGRRGYDRAF
                     AASQRRLQGQMKRVQLHWSTARYAPWQEPALIDGLADLVESGAVPSLGLSNVGPKRLRT
                     IHRTLQERGIPISSLQVQFSLLAPQPLADGGVAATCQELGIELIAYSPLALGLLGRSAG
                     DPRPLPQGTRGNLFRRLESSLAPLRQTMEEIANGRPGGLGAVALNWCRAHGAMPIPGLR
                     SSDQVEQAAAARSWSLSSDERRSLDALAAARMPANPFQSA"
                     /gene="GS832_0p8|contig-30000107_2807_3774_+"
                     /blast_species="Cyanobium sp. PCC 7001"
                     /locus_tag="GS832_0p8|contig-30000107_2807_3774_+"
                     /description="aldo/keto reductase "
     gene            8808..9472
                     /translation="LNSLPSPAAQTSDPPPQAEESAPARQEQDPVLCGHCGRTASNGLV
                     CIGMCVADSGXLSVARLLLAALCLGVAAPALAAEEKQQGFGRWQVEPRRCELTLFGQAP
                     RPCSSVRLDQRNPSVLRFSWMAPVPQQDLLQEVSFVGERASSGQPLRCSDGVCKLDGSV
                     LLRVRLLRLAQFNPRGLVVGFPKTFPVAGTCEIDGPQARCDAQTQFGERWSAEADLP"
                     /gene="hyp"
                     /blast_species="Synechococcus sp. WH 5701"
                     /locus_tag="GS832_0p8|contig-30000107_2117_2781_-"
                     /description="hypothetical protein WH5701_05845 "
     CDS             8808..9472
                     /translation="LNSLPSPAAQTSDPPPQAEESAPARQEQDPVLCGHCGRTASNGLV
                     CIGMCVADSGXLSVARLLLAALCLGVAAPALAAEEKQQGFGRWQVEPRRCELTLFGQAP
                     RPCSSVRLDQRNPSVLRFSWMAPVPQQDLLQEVSFVGERASSGQPLRCSDGVCKLDGSV
                     LLRVRLLRLAQFNPRGLVVGFPKTFPVAGTCEIDGPQARCDAQTQFGERWSAEADLP"
                     /gene="GS832_0p8|contig-30000107_2117_2781_-"
                     /blast_species="Synechococcus sp. WH 5701"
                     /locus_tag="GS832_0p8|contig-30000107_2117_2781_-"
                     /description="hypothetical protein WH5701_05845 "
     gene            9604..10853
                     /translation="PGRLLVLSNGHGEDLIALRVIQALKQRRPEIEVAVLPMVGEGAAY
                     RGAEEQGLLRRVGPRRQLPSGGFSNQSLRGLLADLGAGVLGLTLRQWRFVRRWGKAGDP
                     VLAVGDLLPLLLAWSGGGPYGFIGTPKSDYTWAGAPGIAALYHRLKGSEWDPWEWALMA
                     GPRCRLAAMRDRLTARGLRRHGVAAIAPGNPMMDGLDLGTLPLALRDWRRVLLLGGSRM
                     PEAAGNLKRLLESLALVPSGAPLLVLAPTGSRPAPHEWEPLLLDLGYEPIEPPEALAEL
                     GAAAAWACGRRLLLIGPGCFSRWACWAELGLASAGTATEQLVGLGIPRFRCLAPGXQFK
                     RGFAERQSRLLGGAVAVCRSSAVLAERAELLLGDPGLARQLGAIGTQRMGMAGGSVALS
                     RAIEERLLGSADGATG"
                     /gene="hyp"
                     /blast_species="Synechococcus sp. RS9916"
                     /locus_tag="GS832_0p8|contig-30000107_736_1985_-"
                     /description="hypothetical protein RS9916_40091 "
     CDS             9604..10853
                     /translation="PGRLLVLSNGHGEDLIALRVIQALKQRRPEIEVAVLPMVGEGAAY
                     RGAEEQGLLRRVGPRRQLPSGGFSNQSLRGLLADLGAGVLGLTLRQWRFVRRWGKAGDP
                     VLAVGDLLPLLLAWSGGGPYGFIGTPKSDYTWAGAPGIAALYHRLKGSEWDPWEWALMA
                     GPRCRLAAMRDRLTARGLRRHGVAAIAPGNPMMDGLDLGTLPLALRDWRRVLLLGGSRM
                     PEAAGNLKRLLESLALVPSGAPLLVLAPTGSRPAPHEWEPLLLDLGYEPIEPPEALAEL
                     GAAAAWACGRRLLLIGPGCFSRWACWAELGLASAGTATEQLVGLGIPRFRCLAPGXQFK
                     RGFAERQSRLLGGAVAVCRSSAVLAERAELLLGDPGLARQLGAIGTQRMGMAGGSVALS
                     RAIEERLLGSADGATG"
                     /gene="GS832_0p8|contig-30000107_736_1985_-"
                     /blast_species="Synechococcus sp. RS9916"
                     /locus_tag="GS832_0p8|contig-30000107_736_1985_-"
                     /description="hypothetical protein RS9916_40091 "
     gene            complement(11157..11588)
                     /translation="LLKELMEAAGIEKVFHFARFDVAALAEGLDIHVSPIFCTKIGSRL
                     ARTYTNRHGLKDLVNELCHVELDKGAQSSDWGRVEELSESQLAYAANDVRYLLAARARL
                     IEMLVREERLDLAQRCFACIPVISDLDRGRFGAIFEHRS"
                     /gene="ribonuclease"
                     /blast_species="Synechococcus sp. RCC307"
                     /locus_tag="GS832_0p8|contig-30000107_1_432_+"
                     /description="ribonuclease "
     CDS             complement(11157..11588)
                     /translation="LLKELMEAAGIEKVFHFARFDVAALAEGLDIHVSPIFCTKIGSRL
                     ARTYTNRHGLKDLVNELCHVELDKGAQSSDWGRVEELSESQLAYAANDVRYLLAARARL
                     IEMLVREERLDLAQRCFACIPVISDLDRGRFGAIFEHRS"
                     /gene="GS832_0p8|contig-30000107_1_432_+"
                     /blast_species="Synechococcus sp. RCC307"
                     /locus_tag="GS832_0p8|contig-30000107_1_432_+"
                     /description="ribonuclease "
ORIGIN
        1 aggaagggac cgacgtcctg aatgcgctca gggccgccga ggttcagcaa caccacgccg
       61 accttggcca tgcccgagtc cactgacaaa cgacggggcc gaccgtaaag ggcctgaagg
      121 ggggcaggcg gaaaacccca tggagctcaa gaacttgtca tgccgcgtca ccactgctca
      181 gccgcacagg ggtggttaaa cattatgaac gccttcgcgg gtgtgcactt ggctgtggcg
      241 acaattcact ccgacgggat gcggtatgcc tcccggcaga cccatccata gcgtctgcag
      301 tcccctccct cagacgaagc caaaaaggag ttaactcatg ttcgacgcct tcaccaaggt
      361 tgtcgcccag gccgacgccc ggggccaatt catcggcgcc ggtgagcttg acgctctggc
      421 cgccatggtt tccgacagca acaagcgtct ggatgccgtc aaccgcatca ccagcaacgc
      481 ctccaccatc gtgtcggccg ctgctcgcca gctgttcgct cagcagcccg ctctgattgc
      541 tcctggcggc aatgcctaca cctcccgccg catggctgct tgcctgcgcg acatggagat
      601 catccttcgc tacgtcacct actcgatctt caccggcgac gcttccgtga tggaagaccg
      661 ctgcctgaac ggtctgcgtg agacctacct ggccctcggc acccccggcg cttccgtagc
      721 cgctggcgtg aacctgatga aggaagccgc catctccatc gctaatgaca aggccggcat
      781 cacccaaggt gattgcaccg ccctcatgag cgagatcggc acctacttcg accgtgctgc
      841 tgccgctgtt gcctgatccg gcaccagttc acgtccaccc ctctctttct ccgtcatgaa
      901 gacgcctctc accgaagccg ttgccgctgc tgattcccag ggccgtttcc tgggtaacac
      961 cgaaatccaa ggcgctttcg gtcgtttcaa ccgcgctaag gctggcctcg aggccgccaa
     1021 ggctctgacc gctaaggccg acaccctggt gaacggcgca gcccaggctg tgtactccaa
     1081 gttcccctac accacccaaa tgcagggtcc cgcctacgcc gctacggcag aaggcaaggc
     1141 caagtgctcc cgcgacatcg gttactacct gcgcatggtg acctactgcc tcgtggcagg
     1201 tggcaccggc cccatggatg actacctgat cgctggtctc gacgagatca accgcacctt
     1261 cgaactgtcc ccctcctggt acgtcgaagc tctgaactac atcaaggcca accacggtct
     1321 gagcggtgag gctgcaaccg aagccaacaa ctacttcgac tacgccatca acgccctgat
     1381 ctgatcagcg cgcgattggc cctcaagacc ccccaatcgg ggggtctttc tttttgtctt
     1441 gcgtttccga gcgggttatg tcggctccct cctccccaac ctttgagatg gctgatccca
     1501 tcgatgaagc ggaggctttg cggcggttga gggcgaccga tgacccctct gctcagtact
     1561 acgccgcctg gtggttaggt cgccaccgca gtcagcatcc agatacgctc ccgttgttgc
     1621 tggctgccat gcgtcagcgg cgggcacgcg cgctcggtga tggcgtggag gagaacgccg
     1681 tcgcccgcaa cgccacccgt gccgtcggca agttgggccc gtccgcgagc gaggcgattc
     1741 cagttctcct cgaattgctg gatgatcctg attacggctt gagggaagct gccgcccgct
     1801 ccctgggtga actgagagcc aaggtggcgc tgccggccct ggttgctcga ttgagatcgg
     1861 gcccgaacgt ggcaggggcc cgggcctcga attcagccaa tttgctcgag ccctgtgagg
     1921 ctctcctgga agccatcggt gatctgggtt cttcagatga tgaggtcatt gaagttctgg
     1981 agtccttctt ggcccatgag cgtcctgtcg ttcaaagttc ggcgtgccgg tcactgctcc
     2041 aactcaccca agagccccgc tggggtgagc gactgaagac tctgttattg cacccccagt
     2101 tgcaggtcag gcgcgctgca ttgatggacc taggagcgac gggttggcgt cccgcgaccc
     2161 aggcgatcgc tgccaccctg gctgaaaaca gcctcaaact catcgcctta aagggcttgg
     2221 ttgagtctgc gccaagtgac ggtctcgatg aggagatttt cgacgtgatg gatgggttgc
     2281 tctgatggtg cctgacgtca tggactccca aacgtccgtt gaacaacgga ttgccaacgt
     2341 tcaatcggct gattccgcgg atgctctctt aagtgccgtt gagcacttgg ctgaagcgaa
     2401 gcacccctcg gccacagcct gtttgttgga aattctcggt ttcaacaatc caggtgcggc
     2461 agtggcggcg gttgatggtc tgattgccat tggagaatcg gctgtggagc cgattcttgc
     2521 ttcgctgggt accaacaact acggcgcgcg ggcatggtcg gttcgtgccc tcgccgggat
     2581 tgctgaccct cgtggccttg aggtgctcga gcgggccttg gcgacggata ttggaccttc
     2641 tgttcggcgc gctgcggcgt cgggcctcgg gcgccttgat ctgagatccc tgcctgacga
     2701 tcaggcctcg ggcctggcgg agaggtgcct gcaggcattg cttgaggcct gtggggacgg
     2761 ggagtggatc gttcgctatg ccgtcgtcgt cggtttagaa gggctggcgc tccatcaagt
     2821 tgaacgggtt tcaggcctca actttgaggc cctgaggcag gccttggttg gcctcgcctc
     2881 aggatcggac ccgctcacgc ccgtcgtggt tcaaaggcgt tcggccttgg ctctgcatcg
     2941 cattgatcac tctggaggtc tccatggctg aacaacgatt gctctttgtc tgtctcggca
     3001 acatctgccg ctcgcctgcc gccgaggggg tctttttgca cctgatcgcc caagcgggtc
     3061 tggaggaccg cttcgtggtc gacagtgccg gcaccggcgg ctggcacgtc ggtcacccag
     3121 cggaccggcg gatgcgcgcc gccgccgagc gccgcggcat tcacctcccc agccgcgccc
     3181 gccagatcga gttggccgac ttcagcagtt ttgatcgcat cctgacgatg gatgacgaca
     3241 acctgcaggc cgttcgcgcc ctcgcggcgg agctgggctc ccgccccggt ttggccctgg
     3301 tggaaccgat gaccagccat tgccgccgct ttggcgatca ggaagtccct gatccctatt
     3361 acggcggtga gcagggcttt gagcacgtcc ttgatctgct cgaggacgcc tgttcaggct
     3421 tgctggagac cctgacgcgg gactagttgg ggtctggcca ggcgtcgtgg ggaacgcgct
     3481 cgcggaacag atccacgagc cgctgaatca ccgcgtcgat ggccaggcca tcggtgatca
     3541 gctcaagggc atcctccgct tgggtcaggg gggccacggc ccgggtggag tccaggtgat
     3601 cgcgctcggc aatctgcgct tccagatccg cccgttccgg cacctcaaaa ccacgctctt
     3661 ccagatcgag ggcccggcgc cgagcccgct cgctcacggt ggcggtcaga aagaccttga
     3721 gttcggcatc tgggaacacg gccgtgccga tgtcgcggcc ttccgccact aggccgccgc
     3781 gcgcacccat cgcttgttgc tgctgggtca gggcctcgcg cacgcagccg tgggctgcaa
     3841 cgacagagac ctgagccgtc acctccgggg agcggatcgc atcggtgaca tccacgccat
     3901 tgacgctcac ccgttgacca ctggatgtgc tgctgagctg cagatcgaga tcggccagga
     3961 gaggagcgac ctcctcagcc ttgctggggt cgacagcgcg gtcccgcacc aaccaggtca
     4021 cggcgcgata catcgccccg gtgtccagat agatcagccc cagccgttcg gcaaaggctc
     4081 gggtcacggt gcttttgccg gcgccggcag ggccatcgat ggcaacgatt ggggctcggc
     4141 tcatgagaaa gacgtggtca atcagtcggc tggggccgca gtgggcagct gccgccagaa
     4201 gggtcagtcc ccccagacgg ggttgggcct ggaggctctg gggcttcagc gcctccacat
     4261 agtccaccac catgccggcc tcctccaggg cccgttggac ctccgcttgc actggcgcga
     4321 gctcgagctc cggctgtccg aggcagcgct gggcggctct ctgcagcgcc tggggcaggg
     4381 cggaggcgcg ctggcgctcg tcgctggaga ggtagcgatt gcgggagctc atggccaagc
     4441 catcggcctc gcgcaaggtg ggacaacccc agacctgaac cggcaagccc aaatcctgga
     4501 cgacgctctt gaggatctgc agttgctgcc agtccttctc gcccagcagc agaacctggg
     4561 ggcggatcag ggccagcagg cgcacgacga ccgtggccac cccatcgaaa tgtccggctc
     4621 ggtgtcggcc gcagagttcc gcttgcagcg aaggccgcgg ttgtacgcgg gtgagttcac
     4681 actccccctc gggatagacc tcttccacgc ttggtgcgaa aagggcgtcg gatccggctt
     4741 gctgggcgat ctgcagatca gcgtctaggc agcgcgggta gcgggcgaag tcctcgttgg
     4801 ggccgaactg cagcgggttc acgaacacgc tggtcagcac cagtgggttg caatccactg
     4861 gggttggctg cctggcccgg cggatcaggc tggcgtggcc cccatgcaag gcccccatcg
     4921 tggggacgca gcacagcgcg cgatcaccgc aggcctggcg ccaggcctcg agttcggcgc
     4981 gggttcgcag cagctgcaca gcgaagggtt gaatccctac tgagcttgca gcacctcaag
     5041 cttcacctgg gcgataccgc tggagatcag acccagctga ctggcggcac cgtgggcgag
     5101 atcgatgacc cggcggccat ggaaggggcc tcggtcgttg atgcgcacga tggcgctgcg
     5161 gccgttccag aggttggtca cgcggacctt ggtgccgaag ggcagggtcc ggtgcgccgc
     5221 ggtcaaggtg ccggggcgga agagttcgcc gttggcggtg cgattgccgt agaaaccggg
     5281 gccgtaccaa ctggcctcac cggtactgac ggagcgaacc gcgatcggaa gagccggcgc
     5341 ggcgggcttc ttcagggttt cggactcagc tcctggggtc tcgacgttcc gcagggcaac
     5401 cgacttggcc gctgggatct cagggatcgc agggctcttg gtggccaaga ccggattggc
     5461 gttgctgctg cccgagagca ggagtgcgaa tccgccgagg agagaaagac gacgcataac
     5521 aaccggaaca cctagtcgcg aagcggcgac tggttggatt gcaactcgtt ggtatcagcg
     5581 tcaaaaacgc gaggtttctg tagctgatgc gctgaggtgt tccttggaac tgagaaggtc
     5641 tggcaaaagt tagtcggact tgcatcaacg ttccctgata tttcggcgtg gtcgtattca
     5701 tcaggattgg caatctcact gggaaacact cttcccgcct gggttgagcg acaacgccct
     5761 gcgtctctct aatcagcagg agtcatggct ttcatcagtg cgactgattg aaatgtggtg
     5821 caattttgga attgtccact tgtttttggg tcttgggggt ggctgacggg gcaggatcag
     5881 agaagtgatc ggccgtctag ggcatggact accgcaccgc tggcgttgat gtggtggctg
     5941 ggcgcgcctt tgtggagcgc atccgctcga gtgttgagtc cacccgccga cctgaggtgg
     6001 tcggcggcct gggcgggttt ggcgggctct gccgaattcc tgaagggatc aaaaagcccc
     6061 tgttggtctc cgggaccgac ggcgtcggca ccaagttgga gttggcccag gcccacggcc
     6121 gtcaccacgg cgtcggcatc gatctggtcg ccatgtgcgt caacgatgtg gtgaccagcg
     6181 gcgcccagcc cctgtttttc ctggactaca tcgccaccgg aaagctcacg cctgaagcga
     6241 tggcggaagt ggtggagggc attgccgatg gctgtcgcca gagcggctgt gccctgttgg
     6301 ggggtgagac cgcagagatg cctggctttt acgggcctgg tcgctacgac ctcgccggtt
     6361 tttgtgtggc tgtggtcgat gaggatgacc tgattgatgg cagccgcgtc caggccggtg
     6421 atcgcatcgt tgctgtggcc agcagcggtg tgcacagcaa cggcttcagc ctggtgcgcc
     6481 gcatcctcga ggcccatgga gtgaccgcct ccaccccgct agagggggct ggcctgccgg
     6541 tcctcgatgc cctgctggag ccgactgtgc tctacccagc acttgtgcaa cggctcctcc
     6601 aggacgggtt ggcgctccac ggcatggcac acatcacggg gggcgggctt ccggagaacc
     6661 tcccgcggac cctgcctgcc ggcgtccatg gccgcattga cccggggagc tgggaacgcc
     6721 cctcgctctt ccgctggctg caggagaagg gggaggtccc agagcgggat ctttggaaca
     6781 ccttcaactt gggggtgggg ctggcgcttg tgctgcctga ggctcaggtg gagcgggcga
     6841 tcgcggtctg ccaggaggcg gggcaccgcg cctggctgct gggcagtgtt gaggccggcg
     6901 aggctggggc agagcccttg gcgggtttgc cgtactgaag cggcggcctg gacctgccaa
     6961 attgcttcag tcatgcacga tcaaggcacc ttctcctgag ttgttgccta ggttccgcgc
     7021 aagctgtttt gtggttgttc cgtaattcag ttctattggc cgttgttcag atttctttct
     7081 gttcaaggtt ctgttgttta tagggttgtt tgagatgtct ttcaacgcgc aatcttctgc
     7141 tgcatttgta ggtaactccg ggcgaatcac ccgccgccgc agctccgccg gaccggtcgc
     7201 cccaaatcgt cccctgcgcc gcgagcccta ctccggtcgc agcaatgtcc ggcccacctt
     7261 cttgaccctg agggaccacg gcaaggtctt cgttgctgac ctccctcgcc tctctgacgg
     7321 ccagctcgcc catgtgggca aagaagccaa ggaggtgatg gagagcctct gccggcgcct
     7381 tgaggaactc gatcaacagc tcagcctcaa cccccaggag caggagacgc gcattcgtgc
     7441 ggccaccaag cgggatgtca cggatcgctt catccttgcc gttgaggagg agcaggagca
     7501 gcgccggaac aacccggccc tgaaggctgc ggctggcgaa tccttggccc gcgccttcct
     7561 ggagatcgcc cggcaccgtc tgcctggtgc cacctttgat tcgctgctgc aggaggcgct
     7621 ctccgcctgt gacgagggtg cgtctgagcc cgaggaggtc acgccgcctg aaccggtcgc
     7681 gcctgagccc ccccgggctc gtgtcgtgcc gatggtccgt cggatcgaaa ccccccaggc
     7741 accggagcgt gagcagatga ccgttgtgct cacccccgat ccctcccctg aaatgggtgg
     7801 tgactagtcg ctcaggcgct ctgaaaggga ttggcaggca tgcgcgcggc cgcgagggca
     7861 tcaaggctgc gccgttcatc gctgctcaag ctccagctcc gggccgccgc ggcttgctca
     7921 acttgatcgc tgcttctgag cccggggatc ggcatggccc catgggctct gcaccagttc
     7981 aaggccacag cccctaagcc ccccggcctg ccgttggcga tctcctccat ggtttggcgc
     8041 aagggggcca gggagctctc gaggcggcgg aagaggttgc cgcgcgttcc ttggggcagc
     8101 ggtctcgggt ccccagcgct gcggcccaac aggccgaggg ccagggggct gtaggcaatg
     8161 agctcaattc ccagctcctg gcaggtggcc gcgacccccc cgtctgcgag gggttgtggg
     8221 gccagcagcg agaactgcac ctgcaggctg ctgatgggaa ttcctcgctc ttggagtgtc
     8281 cggtggatgg ttcgcagccg cttgggcccc acgttcgaga gccccaggct ggggaccgct
     8341 ccgctctcca ccaggtccgc caggccatcg atcagcgccg gttcctgcca gggggcgtag
     8401 cgcgcggtgc tccagtgcag ctgcacccgt ttcatttggc cctgcaggcg ccgctgggag
     8461 gcggcaaagg cccggtcgta gccccgccgg cccaggcgcc aggggaaggg ggccaacttg
     8521 gtggcaatgc agagctgctg gcgctcgtcg gcggttgcgc gcatggcgaa ttgccccagc
     8581 agcatctcgc tgcggccatt cagtcggccg gtcccgtagg agtccgccgt atcgaagaag
     8641 cgaaagccca gtgcgaggca acgttgaaag gtttgctcca gccgagcgtc gtcccgctgc
     8701 gggtcatagc cccagaggaa ttggttgccc caggcccagg tgccaacgcc gatgcccggt
     8761 tggtccgcct cacttgtcat gatcgagcca tcgcggactt gcactgtgct gaattctctg
     8821 cccagcccgg ctgcccagac cagcgatcct ccgccccagg ctgaggagtc cgcgcccgcg
     8881 cgccaggagc aggacccggt gctctgcggt cactgcggcc gcacggccag caatggcttg
     8941 gtctgtattg ggatgtgcgt ggcggattcc ggctattgag cgtggcgcgt ctgctgctgg
     9001 cggccctctg cctcggcgtt gctgctcccg cgctggcggc tgaggagaag caacagggct
     9061 ttgggcgttg gcaggtggag cccaggcgtt gtgaattgac cctgtttggc caggctccac
     9121 ggccctgcag cagcgtgcgc ctggatcagc gcaacccatc ggtgctgcgc ttcagttgga
     9181 tggcgcctgt gccccagcag gacctgctcc aggaggtgag ttttgtgggg gagcgggcga
     9241 gttctgggca gcccctgcgc tgcagcgatg gtgtctgcaa gctcgatggc tccgtgctgc
     9301 tgcgcgtgcg cttgctgcgc ctcgctcagt tcaacccccg cggtctggtg gtgggcttcc
     9361 cgaaaacctt cccggtggct ggcacctgtg agatcgatgg cccccaggcc cgttgcgatg
     9421 cgcagacgca attcggcgaa cgctggtcag cggaagccga tctgccctga cccgcgagcg
     9481 cgattcaaag gcggcaccca gattcgaact gggggtaaag gatttgcaat cctctgcctt
     9541 accacttggc catgccgccg cttgggagca aactcccagg gacggatcgt atcagtcacg
     9601 ggatgcctgg ccgcctgctg gtcctgagca acggccatgg ggaagacctg attgccctgc
     9661 gggtcatcca ggccttgaag cagaggcgcc ccgagatcga ggtggcggtg ctgccgatgg
     9721 tcggagaggg tgccgcctac cggggggctg aggagcaggg gctgctgcgc cgggtggggc
     9781 cgcgccgtca actgcccagc ggtggcttca gcaatcagag cctgaggggg ctcctagcgg
     9841 atcttggcgc tggggttctg ggcttgaccc tgcggcagtg gcgctttgtg cgccgttggg
     9901 gcaaggcggg cgatcccgtt ttggcggtgg gggatctgct gcccctgttg ctggcctggt
     9961 ctggcggcgg gccctatggc ttcatcggca cccccaagag cgactacacc tgggccggcg
    10021 cgccggggat cgcggccctg tatcaccgcc tcaagggcag tgagtgggac ccctgggaat
    10081 gggccctgat ggcaggcccc cgctgccgtc tggcggcgat gagggatcgc ctgacggcgc
    10141 gggggctgcg gcgccatggg gtggcggcca ttgcccctgg taatccaatg atggacggcc
    10201 tggatctggg gaccctgccg ctggccctgc gggattggcg gcgtgtcttg ctgctgggcg
    10261 gcagtcgcat gcccgaggcg gcgggcaacc tcaagcgtct gctggagtcc ctcgccttgg
    10321 tgccgagcgg cgctcccctg ctggtgttgg cgccgaccgg ttcacgcccg gctccccatg
    10381 aatgggaacc gctgctgctg gacctgggct acgagcccat cgagcctcca gaggccctgg
    10441 cggagctggg ggcagccgcg gcctgggcct gcggccgccg cttgctgttg attggccccg
    10501 gttgtttttc gcgctgggcc tgttgggcgg aattgggcct ggcctctgcg ggaacggcca
    10561 ccgagcagct cgttggactc gggattccgg cgctttcgtt gcctggcccc gggccccagt
    10621 tcaagcgggg gtttgcggag cgccagagcc gtttgctcgg cggtgccgtg gcggtctgcc
    10681 gctcctcagc cgtcctggcg gagcgggccg agctgctgct gggtgacccg ggtctcgccc
    10741 ggcagctggg ggccatcggg acccagcgga tggggatggc gggcggcagc gttgccctct
    10801 cgcgggcgat cgaggagcgc ctattgggga gcgcggacgg cgcaacggga tgatgggggc
    10861 ttgatcaacc gccgcgttgc ttcgccccta tggcagctcc ccaggacaag gactacgcaa
    10921 aagcctgcgg acagctcgcc agtgccttga gcatcagcct ggcttcggcc cgccgcaagg
    10981 tggatctggt ggcggccaag gagggggtgc gcgacaaaga ggggcgactg ctgatcgccc
    11041 agcgtctcct gctggaggcc cagggcgtgg gccaggaatc ccgccagctg ttggatgtgc
    11101 tgctcgaggc ggtgaaggag gaggagatgt acctcgggga tgactgagcc tctcgcctag
    11161 gagcggtgct caaagatcgc gccgaagcgg ccgcgatcca gatccgagat cacggggatg
    11221 caggcaaagc agcgctgggc caggtccagc cgctcttcgc gcacgagcat ctcgatcaag
    11281 cgggcgcggg cggctaggag atagcgcacg tcattggcgg cataggccag ctgggactcg
    11341 ctcagttcct caacccgtcc ccagtcactg ctctgggccc ctttgtcgag ttcgacgtgg
    11401 cagagctcgt tgaccaggtc cttgaggccg tggcggttgg tgtaggtccg ggccaggcgg
    11461 ctgccgatct tggtgcaaaa gatggggctg acgtggatgt ccaggccttc agcgagggcg
    11521 gcgacgtcga agcgggcgaa gtgaaagacc ttctcgatgc cggctgcttc catcagctct
    11581 ttgagcag
//
