# Supplementary material for: Picocyanobacteria containing a novel pigment gene cluster dominate the brackish water Baltic Sea
Source: ISME J. 2014 Mar 13;8(9):1892–903. doi: 10.1038/ismej.2014.35 (PMC4139726; doi:10.1038/ismej.2014.35)
Supplement: Supplementary dataset 2 [file ismej201435x11.zip › GS832_0p8_contig-30.gbk]

LOCUS       30                      7297 bp    DNA              UNK 01-JAN-1980
DEFINITION  Picocyanobacterial phycobilisome operon, metagenomic contig, partial
            sequence.
ACCESSION   30
VERSION     30
KEYWORDS    cyanobacteria; phycobilisome; pigment; horizontal gene transfer;
            Baltic Sea; ecology.
SOURCE      GS832_0p8|contig-30
  ORGANISM  Synechococcus/Cyanobium
            Bacteria; Cyanobacteria; Oscillatoriophycideae; Chroococcales.
REFERENCE   1
  AUTHORS   Larsson, J., Celepli, N., Ininbergs, K., Dupont, C., Yooseph, S.,
            Bergman, B., Ekman, M.
  TITLE     Picocyanobacteria containing a novel pigment gene cluster dominate
            the brackish water Baltic Sea
FEATURES             Location/Qualifiers
     source          1..7297
                     /mol_type="assembled metagenomic DNA"
                     /collection_date="2011-08-30"
                     /filter_size="0p8"
                     /assembly method="Ray-Meta"
                     /location="lat:58.82 lon:17.63"
                     /sample_name="GS832"
                     /organism="Synechococcus/Cyanobium"
     CDS             113..634
     gene            113..634
                     /gene="amidophosphoribosyltransferase"
     gene            1144..1715
                     /translation="MAAWTPGPTPLTAGLLKLLPLDWIAKPPSLHADLAAELPEGGRQG
                     SDPIHWWAAGMYSGRLRRQLLYLRTHPNPAMVAVLVQQLAARLGAEPWARPPLLVAIPS
                     WKRRANPLPGLLGRALSWQLGWPQVPLLQRSRAVLGQHHLGRELRWANQAGAFRCSAPG
                     QQQHPRDKPAVVLLDDILTTGATACAAADTLRDQGWQVAGMACLARTPWQGRDLRLPRR
                     LGDXAGIAQLVEQAIENRRVPSSNLGPGILIHYFPAAKNLPGFGMAQLETAEYCGTMRE
                     HPLNSNRVFNNADSFAQAFDEAWQKHEQRDPHHGLDPAAKVDLILEGLGEHPFCKTNQX
                     LAQQVATFRLRLLGLAGPSQSVILTAVNWRDGELLGAIGADVGGGFNNQEQAFENPPLY
                     AHILVKLRPLPQLAPGSLLLEQSYAINPAAPYRIRVLRAEAQNGQLTIVNQALADDQRF
                     WGAVEDSELRGSIQTSDLMPLAGCAYEVREKSKGFVGEVEPGCRCLVERKGSTSYLVSR
                     LELDPAGMRTIDRGHDPITHEHLWGSLAGPFEFARTDDYSDEIPAHWFEQWRD"
                     /gene="cpcT"
                     /blast_species="Cyanobium sp. PCC 7001"
                     /locus_tag="GS832_0p8|contig-3003000428_1_1715_+"
                     /description="CpeT protein "
     CDS             1144..1715
                     /translation="MAAWTPGPTPLTAGLLKLLPLDWIAKPPSLHADLAAELPEGGRQG
                     SDPIHWWAAGMYSGRLRRQLLYLRTHPNPAMVAVLVQQLAARLGAEPWARPPLLVAIPS
                     WKRRANPLPGLLGRALSWQLGWPQVPLLQRSRAVLGQHHLGRELRWANQAGAFRCSAPG
                     QQQHPRDKPAVVLLDDILTTGATACAAADTLRDQGWQVAGMACLARTPWQGRDLRLPRR
                     LGDXAGIAQLVEQAIENRRVPSSNLGPGILIHYFPAAKNLPGFGMAQLETAEYCGTMRE
                     HPLNSNRVFNNADSFAQAFDEAWQKHEQRDPHHGLDPAAKVDLILEGLGEHPFCKTNQX
                     LAQQVATFRLRLLGLAGPSQSVILTAVNWRDGELLGAIGADVGGGFNNQEQAFENPPLY
                     AHILVKLRPLPQLAPGSLLLEQSYAINPAAPYRIRVLRAEAQNGQLTIVNQALADDQRF
                     WGAVEDSELRGSIQTSDLMPLAGCAYEVREKSKGFVGEVEPGCRCLVERKGSTSYLVSR
                     LELDPAGMRTIDRGHDPITHEHLWGSLAGPFEFARTDDYSDEIPAHWFEQWRD"
                     /gene="cpcT"
                     /blast_species="Cyanobium sp. PCC 7001"
                     /locus_tag="GS832_0p8|contig-3003000428_1_1715_+"
                     /description="CpeT protein "
     CDS             complement(1733..2146)
                     /gene="unk2"
     gene            complement(1733..2146)
                     /gene="unk2"
     gene            2574..3092
                     /translation="FDAFTKVVAQADARGEFINAGQIDALAAMVSESNKRMDAVNRITS
                     NASKIVTNAARDLFEAQPALTAPGGNAYTSRRMAACLRDMDIILRYITYAIFNGDASVL
                     EDRCLNGLRETYLALGVPGASVSEGVRKMKDAAIAIXNDRNGITQGDCSALISEIGTYF
                     DRAAAAVG"
                     /gene="cpcB"
                     /blast_species="Cyanobium sp. PCC 7001"
                     /locus_tag="GS832_0p8|contig-3003000428_2572_3089_+"
                     /description="phycocyanin, beta subunit "
     CDS             2574..3092
                     /translation="MFDAFTKVVAQADARGEFINAGQIDALAAMVSESNKRMDAVNRIT
                     SNASKIVTNAARDLFEAQPALTAPGGNAYTSRRMAACLRDMDIILRYITYAIFNGDASV
                     LEDRCLNGLRETYLALGVPGASVSEGVRKMKDAAIAIANDRNGITQGDCSALISEIGTY
                     FDRAAAAVG"
                     /locus_tag="GS832_0p8|contig-3003000428_2572_3089_+"
                     /gene="cpcB"
                     /blast_species="Cyanobium sp. PCC 7001"
                     /description="phycocyanin, beta subunit "
     gene            3135..3623
                     /translation="KTPLTEAVAAADSQGRFLSNTELNSAFGRFDRAKNALAAAKGLTA
                     NADNLVNGAAQAVYNKFPYTTQMQGANYAADARGKAKCSRDIGYYLRMVTYCLVAGGTG
                     PMDEYLIAGIDEINRAFELSPSWYVEALNYIKANHGLAGEAATEANNYLDYAINALV"
                     /gene="cpcA"
                     /blast_species="Cyanobium gracile PCC 6307"
                     /locus_tag="GS832_0p8|contig-3003000428_3132_3620_+"
                     /description="phycocyanin, alpha subunit "
     CDS             3135..3623
                     /translation="MKTPLTEAVAAADSQGRFLSNTELNSAFGRFDRAKNALAAAKGLT
                     ANADNLVNGAAQAVYNKFPYTTQMQGANYAADARGKAKCSRDIGYYLRMVTYCLVAGGT
                     GPMDEYLIAGIDEINRAFELSPSWYVEALNYIKANHGLAGEAATEANNYLDYAINALV"
                     /locus_tag="GS832_0p8|contig-3003000428_3132_3620_+"
                     /gene="cpcA"
                     /blast_species="Cyanobium gracile PCC 6307"
                     /description="phycocyanin, alpha subunit "
     gene            3813..4229
                     /gene="unk4"
     CDS             3813..4229
                     /gene="unk4"
     gene            4256..4813
                     /translation="GDSKHKDSSREKLSAHSNSAKVIQPGNRPLAKKKTVMPPKEVLSI
                     KDLIKQAGEEQEIQYGTSEARLRIDLRIEDIGLWKSHHNKNPDNNNILLACEXNSGELS
                     ETTLTWVVGAAIRSALVEGTAQAKDLLKKLGVSEELVDLASEHCPGLGGKXNMGFPFGA
                     TWLAYRNSCGIVNLTREANRKMEISQLAKAAKVCGISNRDSLPEVVRAVVAKADTSKRF
                     LNTEEIEDICKYCKTSEHAVELLIAESNQVVDKARQQLLAQQPQLILPGGKLHPEPRAE
                     ACWRDCQQFLRVIIYGVACDCTEVTDAAGMTALRQLYKEMEVPIPAMMYVLAQMRTLTT
                     QLLKTSGHFREATCLDKAFDNLIKALQPT"
                     /gene="aplA"
                     /blast_species="Synechococcus sp. CC9902"
                     /locus_tag="GS832_0p8|contig-3003000428_3698_4809_+"
                     /description="phycobilisome polypeptide "
     CDS             4256..4813
                     /translation="MEISQLAKAAKVCGISNRDSLPEVVRAVVAKADTSKRFLNTEEIE
                     DICKYCKTSEHAVELLIAESNQVVDKARQQLLAQQPQLILPGGKLHPEPRAEACWRDCQ
                     QFLRVIIYGVACDCTEVTDAAGMTALRQLYKEMEVPIPAMMYVLAQMRTLTTQLLKTSG
                     HFREATCLDKAFDNLIKALQPT"
                     /locus_tag="GS832_0p8|contig-3003000428_3698_4809_+"
                     /gene="aplA"
                     /blast_species="Synechococcus sp. CC9902"
                     /description="phycobilisome polypeptide "
     gene            4947..5651
                     /gene="unk5"
     CDS             4947..5651
                     /gene="unk5"
     gene            5768..6652
                     /translation="RTSAAQHQPVDARGAGWNNRVLQPLDLRQANLCRMDIRGTDLSNC
                     LLEGCNLTLARYDKKTRVPAGFDLEKSGAVGPGAALNGAFLNGADLRGMDLRNTNFMGA
                     YLSGCDLSGSVLDGTRFVGADLRFAKLQGCRCIATRFTGSQLQQADFRAADLTEAILDG
                     AESIQGADFSQVTGMDKKQLANLLTRSHNELDCWNPLTRQATRATLESLLESATERDSA
                     LALPDKAKRLKQKIEVYKAKVRGYGMPGIIAGIAKKVMPFGPASILGVESFSQECEAPR
                     ELVPGDDDQAKESVIRAVYRQVLGNAYVMESERQVVAESQFKLGEISVRELXTTIAKSD
                     LYSTRFFDSCARYRYIELAFRHLLGRAPADFEEMRGHAERLDTSGYEADIDSFLDSDEY
                     QNTFGEWTVPYQRGWKTESCATLQEFTWSFQLLRGNSSSSLKGNLAGIRSRLGGAAYQN
                     RPLPVVAPSSQDTQGWSFRPAANLTDPVTRIGVLAGEAGKVYRVEVTAYRANNVRPTSR
                     YRKANRVLFVPFNKLSEQYQLIHREGGKIASITPLS"
                     /gene="cpeC"
                     /blast_species="Synechococcus sp. WH 8102"
                     /locus_tag="GS832_0p8|contig-3003000428_4981_6646_+"
                     /description="phycobilisome linker polypeptide "
     CDS             5768..6652
                     /translation="MPFGPASILGVESFSQECEAPRELVPGDDDQAKESVIRAVYRQVL
                     GNAYVMESERQVVAESQFKLGEISVRELVRRIAKSDLYSTRFFDSCARYRYIELAFRHL
                     LGRAPADFEEMRGHAERLDTSGYEADIDSFLDSDEYQNTFGEWTVPYQRGWKTESCATL
                     QEFTWSFQLLRGNSSSSLKGNLAGIRSRLGGAAYQNRPLPVVAPSSQDTQGWSFRPAAN
                     LTDPVTRIGVLAGEAGKVYRVEVTAYRANNVRPTSRYRKANRVLFVPFNKLSEQYQLIH
                     REGGKIASITPLS"
                     /locus_tag="GS832_0p8|contig-3003000428_4981_6646_+"
                     /gene="cpeC"
                     /blast_species="Synechococcus sp. WH 8102"
                     /description="phycobilisome linker polypeptide "
     gene            6786..7293
                     /translation="TANQSNSLDFGATQLLEAPASFSRKRTDDVETATSEDQFRNQQLL
                     NTPSAFTANDNAAFHIXSKSCIPKVFGNVQPMESERLLSAESRLRNGDINVREFVRRLA
                     QSSFYRSRFFDAVSPHRAVELNFKHLLGRPPQNQAEVASHVALIATSGFTGEINSYLDS
                     DEYLKS"
                     /gene="mpeD"
                     /blast_species="Synechococcus sp. WH 7805"
                     /locus_tag="GS832_0p8|contig-3003000428_6780_7290_+"
                     /description="Phycobilisome linker polypeptide "
     CDS             6786..7293
                     /translation="TANQSNSLDFGATQLLEAPASFSRKRTDDVETATSEDQFRNQQLL
                     NTPSAFTANDNAAFHIXSKSCIPKVFGNVQPMESERLLSAESRLRNGDINVREFVRRLA
                     QSSFYRSRFFDAVSPHRAVELNFKHLLGRPPQNQAEVASHVALIATSGFTGEINSYLDS
                     DEYLKS"
                     /gene="mpeD"
                     /blast_species="Synechococcus sp. WH 7805"
                     /locus_tag="GS832_0p8|contig-3003000428_6780_7290_+"
                     /description="Phycobilisome linker polypeptide "
ORIGIN
        1 catggccgcc tggacccctg gcccaactcc cctaacggca gggctgttaa agctgctgcc
       61 cctggactgg atcgccaaac caccaagcct gcacgccgat ctggcggcgg aattacccga
      121 ggggggacgc cagggcagtg atcccatcca ttggtgggcc gctggcatgt actcggggcg
      181 gctgcgccgg cagcttcttt atctgcgcac ccatccgaat ccagcaatgg tggcagttct
      241 ggtacagcaa ctagccgcaa gactgggcgc cgaaccttgg gccagaccac ccctgctagt
      301 tgcgatcccc agctggaagc ggcgggccaa ccctctgccc ggtctgctgg gcagagccct
      361 tagctggcaa ctgggctggc cccaagtacc cctcctgcaa cgcagtcggg cagtgctggg
      421 ccagcaccat ctaggccgcg agctgcgctg ggctaaccag gcaggagcct ttcgctgctc
      481 ggcgcctggg cagcaacagc acccccggga taaacctgcg gtagtgctgt tggacgacat
      541 cctcacgaca ggtgctacgg cctgcgccgc tgcagacacc ctgcgcgacc agggctggca
      601 ggtggctggc atggcctgcc tggcccgaac cccatggcag ggccgtgatc taagattgcc
      661 tcgtcgctta ggcgacgggc cgggatagct cagttggtag agcaggcgat tgaaaatcgc
      721 cgtgtcccca gttcaaatct gggtcctggc attctcatcc cactactttc ctgccgcgaa
      781 aaacctgccc gggtttggaa tggctcaact agaaacggct gaatattgcg gcaccatgcg
      841 tgaacatcca ctgaactcca accgggtgtt caataacgcc gacagctttg cgcaggcttt
      901 cgatgaagcc tggcaaaaac atgagcagcg cgacccccac cacggcctcg atccagccgc
      961 caaggtcgac ctgattctcg aagggcttgg cgagcacccc tttctgcaaa accaaccaga
     1021 gctggctcag caagtagcca cttttcgcct ccgcctcctg gggttggccg ggcccagcca
     1081 gtagcgtcat cctcactgcc gtgaactggc gtgatggcga gctccttgga gcgattggtg
     1141 cggatgttga gcggtggctt caacaaccag gagcaggcct ttgagaatcc gcccctatac
     1201 gcccacatcc tggtcaaatt acgtcccctc ccccagctgg caccgggctc cctgctgctg
     1261 gagcagagct atgcaattaa cccggcagct ccctaccgaa ttcgggtgtt aagggcggaa
     1321 gcacagaacg gccagctgac gatcgtcaac caggcgctgg cagacgatca acgcttctgg
     1381 ggagcggttg aggacagcga actgcgtggc agcattcaaa ccagtgacct catgccccta
     1441 gctggctgcg cctacgaggt gcgcgaaaag agcaaaggat tcgtggggga agtggagcct
     1501 ggatgtcgct gtctggtgga gcgcaaggga agcacctcct acctagtgag ccggctggaa
     1561 ctagacccag ctggcatgcg cacgatcgat aggggccacg atccgatcac ccacgaacat
     1621 ctttggggat cactggcggg tccctttgaa tttgcccgca ccgacgacta cagcgacgaa
     1681 ataccagccc attggtttga gcagtggcgt gattgagtgt cgggattgag tctcaggcgc
     1741 tgagctcatc gaggaagggt tgctcctctt catcaaggaa gggctgctcg accaagctgt
     1801 catccagaaa gctctcctgc tgagcctcct gggcatggtc cagctgggag gcaacaactg
     1861 gacgcaggtg acggcctacc ccttgattct cgatgccttt aagcaggccc tcaaggcgag
     1921 ccagccggtc ttcggtgtca tcgagtcgta gctccgtgtc gtcagcgaac aagccctggc
     1981 tatcggcatg gccctcaagc agaggctcga gcctcaactc ctgggcggca agccgctcct
     2041 ccagttcaag cagccggaag gtgatcgctt cagccacttc cgagagggtc tgcagctggt
     2101 cagccagccg ctgggtgcag tctgcaacct ttagctcaac agccataacc attgcccatg
     2161 gaatgggcgg atggtatcgg cgcagcccgt aagcgccagg ggttggcgcc ccagggcctg
     2221 cagcacagcg tttgtaacga ttgccaaagc cttgtaagcc gatcgaaacg ggcccatgta
     2281 gatcacgcgg ccaagttttt tgaaaaccaa cacacccaac gctttattga gctaaaaatg
     2341 aggtatctgc tgtggtcacc ggcaccgagc aagcccacca gtccctaggg cagtgaccgt
     2401 ttgttaaggg agcagtaggc aggcaggcat cttgaagaga atgggcgaac caagttgaca
     2461 acagccaggt tgctgcaccc tgcccacaag gggcactgcg cagccctggg ccctgaccag
     2521 cctggaaccc ctatccaccc ttccgactct tcgtcgcgac taggagcctc ccaatgttcg
     2581 acgccttcac caaggttgta gcccaggctg atgcccgtgg cgaattcatc aacgccggtc
     2641 aaatcgacgc gcttgcggcg atggtttccg agagcaacaa gcgtatggat gctgtgaacc
     2701 gcatcacctc caacgcatcc aagatcgtca ccaatgcggc ccgcgatctt tttgaagctc
     2761 agccggcgct aacagctcct ggtgggaacg catacaccag ccgccgcatg gctgcgtgcc
     2821 tacgcgacat ggacatcatc ctccgttaca tcacctacgc gattttcaac ggcgatgcat
     2881 ccgtgctgga agaccgctgc ctcaacggcc tgcgggagac ctacctggcg ctcggcgttc
     2941 ctggcgcttc ggtttctgaa ggcgttcgca agatgaagga cgcagccatt gcaattgcca
     3001 acgaccgcaa cggcatcacc cagggagact gctcagcttt gatcagcgaa atcggcacct
     3061 acttcgaccg cgctgcagca gccgtcggct gatcagctca ctaaaaattc aaaccaactt
     3121 atttcctcct tcccatgaag actcccctta ccgaagccgt cgcagcagct gattcccagg
     3181 gacggttcct ctcaaacact gagctcaact cagcttttgg tcgctttgac cgcgccaaaa
     3241 atgctcttgc agctgctaag ggactaacag ccaacgcaga caacttggtg aacggcgctg
     3301 cccaggccgt ttacaacaag ttcccctaca ccacccagat gcagggtgcg aactatgccg
     3361 ctgatgcccg tggcaaggcg aagtgctccc gtgacatcgg ttactacctc cgcatggtca
     3421 cctactgcct cgtggctggt ggcaccggcc ccatggatga gtacctgatt gccgggattg
     3481 atgaaatcaa tcgcgctttt gagctctccc cctcttggta tgtggaagct cttaactata
     3541 tcaaagccaa ccatggcctt gccggcgaag cagcaacaga ggcaaacaat tacctcgatt
     3601 acgcaatcaa cgcacttgtt tgatcaagct gctttttaga acataatcaa tagcctcccc
     3661 gtcgaaggga ggctattttt attgaacaaa agataaaggg atgggcgaca gtaagcataa
     3721 agacagcagt cgtgaaaaat tatccgccca cagcaattcg gcaaaagtca ttcagccggg
     3781 gaaaccgtcc tcttgccaaa aagaaaaccg tcatgccgcc caaagaagtt ttaagcataa
     3841 aagacttaat aaaacaagct ggagaggaac aggagattca gtacggaaca agcgaggcac
     3901 gcttgcgcat agacctcaga attgaagaca ttgggctttg gaaatcccat cacaacaaaa
     3961 atcctgacaa caacaatatt ctgcttgcct gcgagagtaa tagcggcgaa ctatcagaaa
     4021 ccactctgac ctgggtagta ggcgcagcaa tacgttctgc attggtagaa ggaacggccc
     4081 aagcaaagga tctgctcaaa aagctcggag tgtcagaaga actggtggat ctagcatctg
     4141 aacactgtcc aggtctaggc gggaaagcaa tatgggcttt ccatttggag cgacatggct
     4201 ggcttaccgc aactcctgtg gaatcgtgaa cctgacaaga gaagcaaatc gaaaaatgga
     4261 gatcagccaa ctggccaagg ctgcaaaagt atgcggcata agcaatcgag acagtctccc
     4321 cgaagtagtg agagcggtgg tagctaaagc cgatacttca aaacggttcc taaacacaga
     4381 agaaatagaa gatatttgca aatattgcaa aacctcagaa catgccgttg agctactgat
     4441 agctgagtca aaccaggtgg ttgataaagc aagacaacaa ctactagccc aacaaccaca
     4501 gctcatcctg cctggcggga aattacaccc agaaccaagg gcagaagcct gctggcgaga
     4561 ttgccaacag tttctacggg tgatcattta cggggtcgcg tgcgattgca cagaagtaac
     4621 agatgcggca ggcatgacag cattgcgtca gttatacaag gagatggaag tacctatccc
     4681 tgcgatgatg tatgtcctag cccagatgcg aacactaacc acacaactcc taaaaacttc
     4741 tggccatttt cgcgaggcaa cctgcctcga caaggctttt gataatctga tcaaggcctt
     4801 gcaaccaacc tagcccggag aacaggaagc caaataaacc tggcaaccaa ttaccattgc
     4861 atgcgaaacc acagaacact aacccatctg attactagcg aagtgaatcc cgtctaaaca
     4921 tgaatcaaaa gcatcacgca tctttgttgc cggaagatcc aagccaatgg agtgctcctg
     4981 aaaagtgcga acctactgcg gcgcagcatc aacccgtaga cgcgcgcggt gcaggctgga
     5041 acaaccgtgt tctacaacca ctggacctgc gccaggcaaa cctttgtcgc atggatataa
     5101 ggggaacaga cctaagcaac tgtctactag aaggatgcaa tctaacactt gctcgttatg
     5161 acaaaaagac tcgtgtaccc gctggttttg atcttgaaaa atcaggcgca gtaggccctg
     5221 gtgcagcact taatggggct tttctaaatg gtgcagatct caggggtatg gatcttcgga
     5281 acaccaactt catgggtgcc tacctaagcg gatgtgactt aagtggttca gtattagacg
     5341 gaacacgttt tgtcggagca gatctaaggt ttgcgaaatt gcaaggctgt cgctgcatcg
     5401 caacacgctt taccggcagt caattgcagc aggcagactt tagggctgct gatttaacag
     5461 aggcaatcct agatggggct gaaagtattc aaggcgctga cttcagtcag gtaacaggca
     5521 tggacaagaa acagctcgca aacctcctaa ctcgctctca caacgaactg gattgttgga
     5581 acccactcac ccggcaagcc accagggcga cccttgaatc gttgcttgaa tcggcaacga
     5641 gaacgggata gcgcgctggc actgccagac aaagcgaagc gattgaaaca aaagattgag
     5701 gtttataaag ctaaggtcag aggttatggg atgccaggga taattgcaag gtatcgccaa
     5761 gaaagtcatg ccttttggtc cagcatccat cctgggtgtg gagagcttct cccaagagtg
     5821 cgaagcacca cgtgagctag tgccaggaga cgacgaccaa gcgaaggagt cagtaatccg
     5881 ggctgtctac agacaggtgc ttgggaatgc ctacgtcatg gagagcgaac gacaagttgt
     5941 tgcagaatcg cagttcaagc taggcgagat cagcgttaga gagctggtac gacgtatcgc
     6001 caaaagcgat ttgtatagca cccgcttctt tgactcatgc gcgcgctacc gctatatcga
     6061 actagcattt cgccacctac tcggacgtgc tccagcagat tttgaggaaa tgcgaggtca
     6121 tgccgaaaga ctagatacaa gtgggtatga agcagacatc gacagcttcc tagattctga
     6181 cgagtatcag aacacctttg gtgagtggac agtcccatat caacgtggtt ggaaaacaga
     6241 atcctgtgca acgcttcaag aattcacctg gtcattccag ttgctgcgtg gaaacagcag
     6301 cagcagccta aaaggcaact tggctggaat caggagccgc cttggcggtg ctgcttatca
     6361 gaaccgaccc ctccctgtgg tagctccctc atcacaagat acccaaggct ggagcttccg
     6421 cccagctgcc aacctgacag atcctgttac acggataggt gtacttgcag gtgaagcagg
     6481 caaagtctat cgagttgaag taacagccta tagggccaat aacgtgcgac ccacatcacg
     6541 ttacaggaag gcaaacagag tattattcgt ccctttcaac aagctatctg agcagtatca
     6601 acttattcac cgcgagggag gcaagatcgc aagcatcaca ccactgagtt gacccattac
     6661 tcccaccagc cctacttaac cagtaagctg ccaagtctgc gaggatcaga caaattagat
     6721 gactctaaaa agtctagcac cgtataaccc ccacaacaaa gcaagtccat caactccatc
     6781 ttcccatgac agcaaatcaa agcaattcac ttgacttcgg agccactcag cttcttgaag
     6841 ccccagcgag tttttctcgc aaaagaacag atgacgtaga aactgcaacc agcgaagatc
     6901 aatttcgcaa ccagcagcta ctgaatacac cttcagcatt caccgcaaac gacaatgctg
     6961 cttttcacat cgcagtaaga gctgcatacc gacaggtatt cggaaatgtt cagccgatgg
     7021 aaagcgagcg cctgctgagt gccgaatcaa gactacgcaa tggggacata aacgtacgag
     7081 aattcgtacg gagattggcc caatccagtt tttatcgctc acgcttcttt gatgccgtat
     7141 ctccgcatcg agcagttgag cttaacttca agcatttgct gggccgcccc ccccagaatc
     7201 aagcagaggt tgctagccat gtggcattaa tcgccacaag tggcttcaca ggcgagatca
     7261 atagctatct tgattccgat gagtatctaa agtcctt
//
