# Supplementary material for: Picocyanobacteria containing a novel pigment gene cluster dominate the brackish water Baltic Sea
Source: ISME J. 2014 Mar 13;8(9):1892–903. doi: 10.1038/ismej.2014.35 (PMC4139726; doi:10.1038/ismej.2014.35)
Supplement: Supplementary dataset 2 [file ismej201435x11.zip › GS832_0p8_contig-34.gbk]

LOCUS       34                     26796 bp    DNA              UNK 01-JAN-1980
DEFINITION  Picocyanobacterial phycobilisome operon, metagenomic contig, partial
            sequence.
ACCESSION   34
VERSION     34
KEYWORDS    cyanobacteria; phycobilisome; pigment; horizontal gene transfer;
            Baltic Sea; ecology.
SOURCE      GS832_0p8|contig-34
  ORGANISM  Synechococcus/Cyanobium
            Bacteria; Cyanobacteria; Oscillatoriophycideae; Chroococcales.
REFERENCE   1
  AUTHORS   Larsson, J., Celepli, N., Ininbergs, K., Dupont, C., Yooseph, S.,
            Bergman, B., Ekman, M.
  TITLE     Picocyanobacteria containing a novel pigment gene cluster dominate
            the brackish water Baltic Sea
FEATURES             Location/Qualifiers
     source          1..26796
                     /mol_type="assembled metagenomic DNA"
                     /collection_date="2011-08-30"
                     /filter_size="0p8"
                     /assembly method="Ray-Meta"
                     /location="lat:58.82 lon:17.63"
                     /sample_name="GS832"
                     /organism="Synechococcus/Cyanobium"
     gene            7..753
                     /translation="LAMALPLLATKPITQNTRVNNFAIGTDEAPRILVDVDEQIERAYR
                     QIFFHAFKVDREPMLEMQFRNGDITARDFVRGLLLSRKFREGFYRCNSNYRVVEQIVGR
                     VLGRDVNGDQERIAWSIVIANKGLEGFVDALLSSQEIMEAFGLETVPYQRSRVLAGHAK
                     PQLPFNQKAPRYSAYWRDVSAHRAPANPFAGGGAQFSGGQMSPAWVGGQPPKLAQTIWL
                     ALAAIGSLEVLRVLLTSAGAMLGTGSAG"
                     /gene="cpcG"
                     /blast_species="Synechococcus sp. CB0101"
                     /locus_tag="GS832_0p8|contig-348_1_753_+"
                     /description="phycobilisome rod-core linker polypeptide
                     (L-RC 28.5) "
     CDS             7..753
                     /translation="MALPLLATKPITQNTRVNNFAIGTDEAPRILVDVDEQIERAYRQI
                     FFHAFKVDREPMLEMQFRNGDITARDFVRGLLLSRKFREGFYRCNSNYRVVEQIVGRVL
                     GRDVNGDQERIAWSIVIANKGLEGFVDALLSSQEIMEAFGLETVPYQRSRVLAGHAKPQ
                     LPFNQKAPRYSAYWRDVSAHRAPANPFAGGGAQFSGGQMSPAWVGGQPPKLAQTIWLAL
                     AAIGSLEVLRVLLTSAGAMLGTGSAG"
                     /locus_tag="GS832_0p8|contig-348_1_753_+"
                     /gene="cpcGII"
                     /blast_species="Synechococcus sp. CB0101"
                     /description="phycobilisome rod-core linker polypeptide
                     (L-RC 28.5) "
     CDS             complement(757..1161)
                     /gene="unk2"
     gene            complement(757..1161)
                     /gene="unk2"
     gene            1376..2221
                     /translation="TLANAAYLGIERYVNNRVNENWMSASSDDKAALIRAVCQQVLGNQ
                     YVMASERLEGPESLFKRGYLSVRELVRQVAKSGLYRKRFFESSNPYRFIELNFKHLLGR
                     APQNKAEMLHHFTILQEQGYDAEIDSYLDSAEYQDRFGEEGVPYLHGWNYSVGQQGLQF
                     SYMLQLARGAAASVKGDILKNQSRLNPAVHAEQPMPVVAPGSKXAGFRKVASDGVTRQG
                     VGSGEEGCTFRVEITGFNNFRLHKRSNRVRFIPFNKLLEYQQQIHREGGRVASVTPVN"
                     /gene="cpcC"
                     /blast_species="Synechococcus sp. CB0101"
                     /locus_tag="GS832_0p8|contig-348_1375_2219_+"
                     /description="phycobilisome linker polypeptide CpeC "
     CDS             1376..2221
                     /translation="TLANAAYLGIERYVNNRVNENWMSASSDDKAALIRAVCQQVLGNQ
                     YVMASERLEGPESLFKRGYLSVRELVRQVAKSGLYRKRFFESSNPYRFIELNFKHLLGR
                     APQNKAEMLHHFTILQEQGYDAEIDSYLDSAEYQDRFGEEGVPYLHGWNYSVGQQGLQF
                     SYMLQLARGAAASVKGDILKNQSRLNPAVHAEQPMPVVAPGSKXAGFRKVASDGVTRQG
                     VGSGEEGCTFRVEITGFNNFRLHKRSNRVRFIPFNKLLEYQQQIHREGGRVASVTPVN"
                     /gene="cpcC"
                     /blast_species="Synechococcus sp. CB0101"
                     /locus_tag="GS832_0p8|contig-348_1375_2219_+"
                     /description="phycobilisome linker polypeptide CpeC "
     gene            2256..2513
                     /translation="KVSAGNRGTSLSNDRQVTFTVTGIANNDYSRTADVVINVPYTRMN
                     ETMRMVQRMGGKITGVHVSGGIDTNAPKAAAPAKAGKKK"
                     /gene="cpcD"
                     /blast_species="Synechococcus sp. CB0101"
                     /locus_tag="GS832_0p8|contig-348_2256_2513_+"
                     /description="hypothetical protein SCB01_12965 "
     CDS             2256..2513
                     /translation="KVSAGNRGTSLSNDRQVTFTVTGIANNDYSRTADVVINVPYTRMN
                     ETMRMVQRMGGKITGVHVSGGIDTNAPKAAAPAKAGKKK"
                     /gene="cpcD"
                     /blast_species="Synechococcus sp. CB0101"
                     /locus_tag="GS832_0p8|contig-348_2256_2513_+"
                     /description="hypothetical protein SCB01_12965 "
     gene            2932..3450
                     /translation="FDAFTKVVAQADARGEFINAGXLDALGAMVAESNKRMDAVNRITS
                     NASSIVTNAARSLFEAQPALTAPGGNAYTSRRMAACLRDMEIILRYVTYAVFTGDASVL
                     EDRCLNGLRETYLALGVPGASVAEGVRKMKESAISIANDRNGITAGDCSALMSEIGTYF
                     DRAAAAVA"
                     /gene="cpcB"
                     /blast_species="Synechococcus sp. RS9917"
                     /locus_tag="GS832_0p8|contig-348_2930_3447_+"
                     /description="phycocyanin beta subunit "
     CDS             2932..3450
                     /translation="MFDAFTKVVAQADARGEFINAGQLDALGAMVAESNKRMDAVNRIT
                     SNASSIVTNAARSLFEAQPALTAPGGNAYTSRRMAACLRDMEIILRYVTYAVFTGDASV
                     LEDRCLNGLRETYLALGVPGASVAEGVRKMKESAISIANDRNGITAGDCSALMSEIGTY
                     FDRAAAAVA"
                     /locus_tag="GS832_0p8|contig-348_2930_3447_+"
                     /gene="cpcB"
                     /blast_species="Synechococcus sp. RS9917"
                     /description="phycocyanin beta subunit "
     gene            3489..3977
                     /translation="KTPLTEAVSAADSQGRFLSNTEINSAFGRYNRAKSALAAAKGLTA
                     NADSLVNGAAQAVYSKFPYTTQMQGANYAADARGKAKCSRDIGYYLRMVTYCLVAGGTG
                     PMDEYLIAGIDEINRAFELSPSWYVEALNYIKANHGLSGEPATEANNYLDYAINALV"
                     /gene="cpcA"
                     /blast_species="Synechococcus sp. CB0205"
                     /locus_tag="GS832_0p8|contig-348_3486_3974_+"
                     /description="phycocyanin, alpha subunit "
     CDS             3489..3977
                     /translation="MKTPLTEAVSAADSQGRFLSNTEINSAFGRYNRAKSALAAAKGLT
                     ANADSLVNGAAQAVYSKFPYTTQMQGANYAADARGKAKCSRDIGYYLRMVTYCLVAGGT
                     GPMDEYLIAGIDEINRAFELSPSWYVEALNYIKANHGLSGEPATEANNYLDYAINALV"
                     /locus_tag="GS832_0p8|contig-348_3486_3974_+"
                     /gene="cpcA"
                     /blast_species="Synechococcus sp. CB0205"
                     /description="phycocyanin, alpha subunit "
     gene            4222..4650
                     /translation="NMTVQQPEQIIHLIKQAGEGAEIIYNSGAMRLRIDLRSDDISLWR
                     SHFLTDPSEANLLVACEDGDGELKQTRLTWVVGSSIRTTFVSGKKEAKALLEAIGVVAQ
                     LASLACDRCYGLGESTVWAFYLDRNKTLCATPLGSCS"
                     /gene="unk4"
                     /blast_species="Synechococcus sp. BL107"
                     /locus_tag="GS832_0p8|contig-348_4222_4650_+"
                     /description="hypothetical protein BL107_09026 "
     CDS             4222..4650
                     /translation="NMTVQQPEQIIHLIKQAGEGAEIIYNSGAMRLRIDLRSDDISLWR
                     SHFLTDPSEANLLVACEDGDGELKQTRLTWVVGSSIRTTFVSGKKEAKALLEAIGVVAQ
                     LASLACDRCYGLGESTVWAFYLDRNKTLCATPLGSCS"
                     /gene="unk4"
                     /blast_species="Synechococcus sp. BL107"
                     /locus_tag="GS832_0p8|contig-348_4222_4650_+"
                     /description="hypothetical protein BL107_09026 "
     CDS             4687..5238
                     /gene="aplA"
     gene            4687..5238
                     /gene="aplA"
     gene            5359..6078
                     /translation="HPEAQLKITLLPENPQQWHPPETCEPEMVNQVPLDARGARWSHRV
                     LTTLDLRASKLCRADLRGTDLSGCQLDGCDLKLARYDMNSKFPEGFNQFRSGAVGPKAY
                     LNGAFFNGADLRSMDLTESSFMGAYLSGCDLSGSVLVGACLVGADLRFAKLQGCSCKGA
                     RFTGSQLNQADLRAADFSNTSIETAESIQGADFSWASGINSEQLTNLFHGHTPSLIAGT
                     HSLVRQLGPLWSRFGAEGKRHENCEALNCQLGACRA"
                     /gene="unk5"
                     /blast_species="Synechococcus sp. CC9311"
                     /locus_tag="GS832_0p8|contig-348_5354_6133_+"
                     /description="pentapeptide repeat-containing protein "
     CDS             5359..6078
                     /translation="HPEAQLKITLLPENPQQWHPPETCEPEMVNQVPLDARGARWSHRV
                     LTTLDLRASKLCRADLRGTDLSGCQLDGCDLKLARYDMNSKFPEGFNQFRSGAVGPKAY
                     LNGAFFNGADLRSMDLTESSFMGAYLSGCDLSGSVLVGACLVGADLRFAKLQGCSCKGA
                     RFTGSQLNQADLRAADFSNTSIETAESIQGADFSWASGINSEQLTNLFHGHTPSLIAGT
                     HSLVRQLGPLWSRFGAEGKRHENCEALNCQLGACRA"
                     /gene="unk5"
                     /blast_species="Synechococcus sp. CC9311"
                     /locus_tag="GS832_0p8|contig-348_5354_6133_+"
                     /description="pentapeptide repeat-containing protein "
     gene            6223..6831
                     /translation="PKTFRPWQPEQTTLLPPSPSDWLSDDHQVYFLLDLVDELDLSQIL
                     IPAQAKDPRGEKGFDPRMMTLLLLYAYCVGIVSSRKIERACHEDLAFRVLTGNQQPDHS
                     RISEFRRRNLDALKGLFVQILRLCQKAGMVSLGHVALDGTKVQANASKHKAMSHERMLR
                     AEKQLEQEINALMRRAEILDAQEDKRYGKGKLGSDLPDELRRRQDRLTRIRQARKEMEA
                     ETAAATARQRQEEAEEARARAAAARESDAPAAEQXELNRKAETAEAKAKAAREKAIEAA
                     QDAGVEPPDLEPRSAEAMPRRGLARRADGTPTRKTQRNFTDPDSHLMQSGGSYLQGYNC
                     QVAVDSDHQVIVAVGVSNQPPDVEHLEPMLQRIAATAGARPEVMTMDAGYWSEDNAKAC
                     SDQDIDAYIATGRLLHGQSLPPKRGPLPRDADARTRMARKLRSKQGAAIYAQRKAIVEP
                     VNGQIKEARGLRRFLLRGLGKVDGEWHLIAATHNNLLKLFRYRRSQQQGLVAATDEGPW
                     PSRQVPGLIADLSSPRRAGEEGRTCSG"
                     /gene="transposase"
                     /blast_species="Stigmatella aurantiaca DW4/3-1"
                     /locus_tag="GS832_0p8|contig-348_6217_7854_+"
                     /description="transposase "
     CDS             6223..6831
                     /translation="PKTFRPWQPEQTTLLPPSPSDWLSDDHQVYFLLDLVDELDLSQIL
                     IPAQAKDPRGEKGFDPRMMTLLLLYAYCVGIVSSRKIERACHEDLAFRVLTGNQQPDHS
                     RISEFRRRNLDALKGLFVQILRLCQKAGMVSLGHVALDGTKVQANASKHKAMSHERMLR
                     AEKQLEQEINALMRRAEILDAQEDKRYGKGKLGSDLPDELRRRQDRLTRIRQARKEMEA
                     ETAAATARQRQEEAEEARARAAAARESDAPAAEQXELNRKAETAEAKAKAAREKAIEAA
                     QDAGVEPPDLEPRSAEAMPRRGLARRADGTPTRKTQRNFTDPDSHLMQSGGSYLQGYNC
                     QVAVDSDHQVIVAVGVSNQPPDVEHLEPMLQRIAATAGARPEVMTMDAGYWSEDNAKAC
                     SDQDIDAYIATGRLLHGQSLPPKRGPLPRDADARTRMARKLRSKQGAAIYAQRKAIVEP
                     VNGQIKEARGLRRFLLRGLGKVDGEWHLIAATHNNLLKLFRYRRSQQQGLVAATDEGPW
                     PSRQVPGLIADLSSPRRAGEEGRTCSG"
                     /gene="transposase"
                     /blast_species="Stigmatella aurantiaca DW4/3-1"
                     /locus_tag="GS832_0p8|contig-348_6217_7854_+"
                     /description="transposase"
     gene            7084..7767
                     /gene="transposase"
     CDS             7084..7767
                     /gene="transposase"
     gene            8053..8934
                     /translation="PFGPASILGVERFAQDCEAPLELAPGDDDATKEALIRAVYKQVLG
                     NAYVMDSERQLVAESQFKLGEISVREFVRTIAKSELYRTRFFDACARYRYIELAFRHLL
                     GRAPASFEEMRRHAERLDASGYESDIDSFLDSDEYQNTFGEWTVPYQRGWRTESCATLQ
                     EFTWSFQLLRGNSSSSLKGNLAGIQSRLGGAAYQNRPLPVVAPSSIDSQGWSFRPSPNL
                     GDAATRSGVGAGQEGKVYRVEVTAYRANNVRRVSRYTKSNRVYFVPYNKLSEQYQRIHR
                     EGGKIASITPA"
                     /gene="cpeC"
                     /blast_species="Synechococcus sp. WH 7805"
                     /locus_tag="GS832_0p8|contig-348_8045_8926_+"
                     /description="phycobilisome linker polypeptide "
     CDS             8053..8934
                     /translation="PFGPASILGVERFAQDCEAPLELAPGDDDATKEALIRAVYKQVLG
                     NAYVMDSERQLVAESQFKLGEISVREFVRTIAKSELYRTRFFDACARYRYIELAFRHLL
                     GRAPASFEEMRRHAERLDASGYESDIDSFLDSDEYQNTFGEWTVPYQRGWRTESCATLQ
                     EFTWSFQLLRGNSSSSLKGNLAGIQSRLGGAAYQNRPLPVVAPSSIDSQGWSFRPSPNL
                     GDAATRSGVGAGQEGKVYRVEVTAYRANNVRRVSRYTKSNRVYFVPYNKLSEQYQRIHR
                     EGGKIASITPA"
                     /gene="cpeC"
                     /blast_species="Synechococcus sp. WH 7805"
                     /locus_tag="GS832_0p8|contig-348_8045_8926_+"
                     /description="phycobilisome linker polypeptide "
     gene            9083..10699
                     /translation="NQSPALGFGAIQLLDSPASFSRRLNHQATDAATSNDRYRNQQDLN
                     GLGAFTASDNASYQLAVIAAYRQVFGNVQPMESERLLSAESQLRNGDISVREFVRSLAL
                     SSFYRSRYFDAVSPHRAVELNFKHLLGRPPQDEAEISAHVATVATSGFEGEINSYLDSD
                     EYLQTFGEDTVPYPTSWNSPLGQPQSAFNRMAALEQNFAGSDTAVGNKSQLLGNLARGY
                     SLSIKVPAQVYRSGNSGSVNRSLAGGTRGMFEPVRRINADGGDSAPMRGDLYVGFGLGQ
                     RDQEVFERSGGESADQIAGLNVQXYRQVMGNPHLMESERSLTAESQFAEGRLNTREFVR
                     AVALSPDYRRRFFESNAPYRFVELNFKHLLGRAPLTQAEVSEHIQRLANEGYEAEINSY
                     IDSDEYQNLFGENTIPFARISSEQGRSQLAFNRHLLLAGGYASSDTVQSASNLVMSVAT
                     NTVPSNWSNTSQRINRIGANAGTTEPTGKRYRIVVQAQPAGGRQRTPNATYLVSGKDMT
                     SQLGYVHRRGGRILSITEVL"
                     /gene="mpeD"
                     /blast_species="Synechococcus sp. WH 7805"
                     /locus_tag="GS832_0p8|contig-348_9074_10689_+"
                     /description="Phycobilisome linker polypeptide "
     CDS             9083..10699
                     /translation="NQSPALGFGAIQLLDSPASFSRRLNHQATDAATSNDRYRNQQDLN
                     GLGAFTASDNASYQLAVIAAYRQVFGNVQPMESERLLSAESQLRNGDISVREFVRSLAL
                     SSFYRSRYFDAVSPHRAVELNFKHLLGRPPQDEAEISAHVATVATSGFEGEINSYLDSD
                     EYLQTFGEDTVPYPTSWNSPLGQPQSAFNRMAALEQNFAGSDTAVGNKSQLLGNLARGY
                     SLSIKVPAQVYRSGNSGSVNRSLAGGTRGMFEPVRRINADGGDSAPMRGDLYVGFGLGQ
                     RDQEVFERSGGESADQIAGLNVQXYRQVMGNPHLMESERSLTAESQFAEGRLNTREFVR
                     AVALSPDYRRRFFESNAPYRFVELNFKHLLGRAPLTQAEVSEHIQRLANEGYEAEINSY
                     IDSDEYQNLFGENTIPFARISSEQGRSQLAFNRHLLLAGGYASSDTVQSASNLVMSVAT
                     NTVPSNWSNTSQRINRIGANAGTTEPTGKRYRIVVQAQPAGGRQRTPNATYLVSGKDMT
                     SQLGYVHRRGGRILSITEVL"
                     /gene="mpeD"
                     /blast_species="Synechococcus sp. WH 7805"
                     /locus_tag="GS832_0p8|contig-348_9074_10689_+"
                     /description="Phycobilisome linker polypeptide "
     gene            10763..11503
                     /translation="PEATIAIADASLCQESAQAIIRAAYRQVFGNAHLMEEDRNATAES
                     LYINGDLNVQGLVTALALSDSYRRLFLDKMDPIXFVELNFKHLLGRAPRNQAEVSEHVQ
                     RLANEGYEAEINSYTFSVEYIDAFGLDDVPHMRGSQSQIGESNATYVRSKALGNGFAGF
                     DGSHQSVLLSSIGTGTALFAGSKVPGPGNRDSKRYAITWTTANPVGMRRRSVQTSIAPY
                     SSLTTAIQGIQKRGGRILSVANT"
                     /gene="cpeE"
                     /blast_species="Synechococcus sp. WH 7805"
                     /locus_tag="GS832_0p8|contig-348_10753_11492_+"
                     /description="possible phycobilisome linker polypeptide "
     CDS             10763..11503
                     /translation="PEATIAIADASLCQESAQAIIRAAYRQVFGNAHLMEEDRNATAES
                     LYINGDLNVQGLVTALALSDSYRRLFLDKMDPIXFVELNFKHLLGRAPRNQAEVSEHVQ
                     RLANEGYEAEINSYTFSVEYIDAFGLDDVPHMRGSQSQIGESNATYVRSKALGNGFAGF
                     DGSHQSVLLSSIGTGTALFAGSKVPGPGNRDSKRYAITWTTANPVGMRRRSVQTSIAPY
                     SSLTTAIQGIQKRGGRILSVANT"
                     /gene="cpeE"
                     /blast_species="Synechococcus sp. WH 7805"
                     /locus_tag="GS832_0p8|contig-348_10753_11492_+"
                     /description="possible phycobilisome linker polypeptide "
     CDS             11628..11786
                     /gene="unk6"
     gene            11628..11786
                     /gene="unk6"
     gene            11815..12348
                     /gene="cpeS"
     CDS             11815..12348
                     /gene="cpeS"
     gene            12368..12967
                     /translation="NLETFVLQSEGNWRCMRSGHSLAFRQFEEVLSHITIKQLSLDDPK
                     VTDLMAIADXAKVKPCSPFYMEWSAESDWEPDDPSLVSQGSCVLVPFPINAEEGLLLRS
                     VGYAEPEQAIGKYCFLSDGTFTLTTRYGQSIAEERIWFVSEHVRCRSSVLRTSEGLVFY
                     RLHFRQKSGALVFKIGGVLVMDSSLLFAKTLCGHYSNLDQAQQDPSKFARINIFFMPLP
                     WEVLRAPGIYSEQSFDHDPWRPYRQGVHRLSRCDDIHIVENFGLEQPERTAGAGLHPEL
                     LQTIDANALIERCGCAMHFRCVEPGSYLGELEPGQKCLIPRDGKLTYLVSEVELNQDRW
                     SSRDRGFDPLTDAPIWGSEHGMLRFARISSFSDQLDESWVQP"
                     /gene="cpeT"
                     /blast_species="Synechococcus sp. WH 7805"
                     /locus_tag="GS832_0p8|contig-348_11804_12955_+"
                     /description="CpeT-like protein "
     CDS             12368..12967
                     /translation="NLETFVLQSEGNWRCMRSGHSLAFRQFEEVLSHITIKQLSLDDPK
                     VTDLMAIADXAKVKPCSPFYMEWSAESDWEPDDPSLVSQGSCVLVPFPINAEEGLLLRS
                     VGYAEPEQAIGKYCFLSDGTFTLTTRYGQSIAEERIWFVSEHVRCRSSVLRTSEGLVFY
                     RLHFRQKSGALVFKIGGVLVMDSSLLFAKTLCGHYSNLDQAQQDPSKFARINIFFMPLP
                     WEVLRAPGIYSEQSFDHDPWRPYRQGVHRLSRCDDIHIVENFGLEQPERTAGAGLHPEL
                     LQTIDANALIERCGCAMHFRCVEPGSYLGELEPGQKCLIPRDGKLTYLVSEVELNQDRW
                     SSRDRGFDPLTDAPIWGSEHGMLRFARISSFSDQLDESWVQP"
                     /gene="cpeT"
                     /blast_species="Synechococcus sp. WH 7805"
                     /locus_tag="GS832_0p8|contig-348_11804_12955_+"
                     /description="CpeT-like protein "
     gene            12995..13306
                     /translation="HANDAHKLLKAWIRSQHLICLGTDFIFETVDQSHVERFEQCMLDV
                     VDM"
                     /gene="cpeR"
                     /blast_species="Synechococcus sp. RS9916"
                     /locus_tag="GS832_0p8|contig-348_12982_13132_+"
                     /description="CpeR-like, phycoerythrin linker-proteins
                     region "
     CDS             12995..13306
                     /translation="HANDAHKLLKAWIRSQHLICLGTDFIFETVDQSHVERFEQCMLDV
                     VDM"
                     /gene="cpeR"
                     /blast_species="Synechococcus sp. RS9916"
                     /locus_tag="GS832_0p8|contig-348_12982_13132_+"
                     /description="CpeR-like, phycoerythrin linker-proteins
                     region "
     gene            complement(13323..14663)
                     /translation="SRFDNIHLGLTQQEALRILEQPLEALESASDYYMAASHLINFPGD
                     STEKALLQLLAVDSEEQPIRLAQRKAVEVLGRLNAQQAISAIGCCLKSEDPYLVENSAW
                     ALEQLGCMDSMLHQVMIDCLADPAQNRRVLIQSLAGLKVRSALAAIESLQNDSNPGVRG
                     AALCAIAQLSGQRDQLLALEDHLTLPNQMDRQSAIQDVINAVLLIFXQSVLQAPVSPVF
                     RMRALKALWPESATSCEGMVLTDALDALVRDDPSALVLVHRYDDEPDNAFLIQEFFGTD
                     FSRCYLALQTLRQRPAEALWPLLRRGWLEDAHNDYGAHYFFIRLFGSHKRWPMEAMAMI
                     TEWLVEAVDNQRPQFVKSKAAALLALASLDPLLCKRHLSRWEDVDRTPWWECRYAAAMA
                     QELIDSGEDSKVINGKETHPYVEARLQLLRAISG"
                     /gene="cpeY"
                     /blast_species="Synechococcus sp. WH 7805"
                     /locus_tag="GS832_0p8|contig-348_13283_14586_-"
                     /description="putative bilin biosynthesis protein CpeY "
     CDS             complement(13323..14663)
                     /translation="SRFDNIHLGLTQQEALRILEQPLEALESASDYYMAASHLINFPGD
                     STEKALLQLLAVDSEEQPIRLAQRKAVEVLGRLNAQQAISAIGCCLKSEDPYLVENSAW
                     ALEQLGCMDSMLHQVMIDCLADPAQNRRVLIQSLAGLKVRSALAAIESLQNDSNPGVRG
                     AALCAIAQLSGQRDQLLALEDHLTLPNQMDRQSAIQDVINAVLLIFXQSVLQAPVSPVF
                     RMRALKALWPESATSCEGMVLTDALDALVRDDPSALVLVHRYDDEPDNAFLIQEFFGTD
                     FSRCYLALQTLRQRPAEALWPLLRRGWLEDAHNDYGAHYFFIRLFGSHKRWPMEAMAMI
                     TEWLVEAVDNQRPQFVKSKAAALLALASLDPLLCKRHLSRWEDVDRTPWWECRYAAAMA
                     QELIDSGEDSKVINGKETHPYVEARLQLLRAISG"
                     /gene="cpeY"
                     /blast_species="Synechococcus sp. WH 7805"
                     /locus_tag="GS832_0p8|contig-348_13283_14586_-"
                     /description="putative bilin biosynthesis protein CpeY "
     gene            complement(15009..15860)
                     /translation="QEGVQQDWQSLWIFDQREGLGGSTPHRDIVVAVKGLAKGWHGCFA
                     NDTEAFSEGESHQTTPVAQARHHSFDAAAVGIRHLSAPELVLELLRQLAGFLFAQLEGL
                     PADRRALAVIHGCWLAGGSIIKFHWRPPRVVLTHGIGMTCFVLSHNLQVQEPGIPPFNA
                     VRLAAGLKAHASAIVSAEPLDHPHWLIRIESDLAPADLALDLIQAWRGFRRACGHTDGH
                     QLLALGGRKDSPSSAGSPLTLGAWGVDVVETMDGPTFLRAIGWEALKQGRPADAVFAMQ
                     G"
                     /gene="unk12"
                     /blast_species="Synechococcus sp. WH 7805"
                     /locus_tag="GS832_0p8|contig-348_15009_15860_-"
                     /description="hypothetical protein WH7805_06696 "
     CDS             complement(15009..15860)
                     /translation="QEGVQQDWQSLWIFDQREGLGGSTPHRDIVVAVKGLAKGWHGCFA
                     NDTEAFSEGESHQTTPVAQARHHSFDAAAVGIRHLSAPELVLELLRQLAGFLFAQLEGL
                     PADRRALAVIHGCWLAGGSIIKFHWRPPRVVLTHGIGMTCFVLSHNLQVQEPGIPPFNA
                     VRLAAGLKAHASAIVSAEPLDHPHWLIRIESDLAPADLALDLIQAWRGFRRACGHTDGH
                     QLLALGGRKDSPSSAGSPLTLGAWGVDVVETMDGPTFLRAIGWEALKQGRPADAVFAMQ
                     G"
                     /gene="unk12"
                     /blast_species="Synechococcus sp. WH 7805"
                     /locus_tag="GS832_0p8|contig-348_15009_15860_-"
                     /description="hypothetical protein WH7805_06696 "
     gene            15900..16405
                     /translation="AALGAEAVDALLGVLINPXKQFMQLGLASWGLAFVGARAPEALRE
                     AAGSEHAEIRAAAIAALGDQIQAQGDESARDLLICALSDQHVDVRAEATTLLGKLHDSC
                     WATPHLIPLLNDEAGQVRKNAALSLMKLQASDALPALREHLQCEHESDVTAVLRVSISQ
                     LERI"
                     /gene="mpeV"
                     /blast_species="Synechococcus sp. WH 7805"
                     /locus_tag="GS832_0p8|contig-348_15900_16405_+"
                     /description="hypothetical protein WH7805_06701 "
     CDS             15900..16405
                     /translation="AALGAEAVDALLGVLINPXKQFMQLGLASWGLAFVGARAPEALRE
                     AAGSEHAEIRAAAIAALGDQIQAQGDESARDLLICALSDQHVDVRAEATTLLGKLHDSC
                     WATPHLIPLLNDEAGQVRKNAALSLMKLQASDALPALREHLQCEHESDVTAVLRVSISQ
                     LERI"
                     /gene="mpeV"
                     /blast_species="Synechococcus sp. WH 7805"
                     /locus_tag="GS832_0p8|contig-348_15900_16405_+"
                     /description="hypothetical protein WH7805_06701 "
     gene            complement(16425..16961)
                     /translation="VEHWPDEAIPRLIALLDQPDVSLRRASVRGLGAFGARSMQPIAEC
                     FSTSSDDTVRASCIKAYAQLASNYAGQAFTEQAMAVLREALDDRSPVVAVAAVMALGQV
                     GRQAVPLLLQVSRGNNPAQGVAAVNALAQIDHPAIEPALQQLLDDPATDDYVRETVSTA
                     LIRIEDLKARQYGS"
                     /gene="cpeZ"
                     /blast_species="Synechococcus sp. WH 7805"
                     /locus_tag="GS832_0p8|contig-348_16425_16961_-"
                     /description="putative bilin biosynthesis protein cpeZ "
     CDS             complement(16425..16961)
                     /translation="VEHWPDEAIPRLIALLDQPDVSLRRASVRGLGAFGARSMQPIAEC
                     FSTSSDDTVRASCIKAYAQLASNYAGQAFTEQAMAVLREALDDRSPVVAVAAVMALGQV
                     GRQAVPLLLQVSRGNNPAQGVAAVNALAQIDHPAIEPALQQLLDDPATDDYVRETVSTA
                     LIRIEDLKARQYGS"
                     /gene="cpeZ"
                     /blast_species="Synechococcus sp. WH 7805"
                     /locus_tag="GS832_0p8|contig-348_16425_16961_-"
                     /description="putative bilin biosynthesis protein cpeZ "
     gene            complement(17190..17684)
                     /translation="KSVATTVVTAADAAGRFPSQNDLEAVQGNIQRAAARLEAAEKLAE
                     GLDKVTKEAGDACFSKYPYLKQAGEAGENQTKVDKCYRDIAHYLRLINYCLVVGGTGPL
                     DEWGIAGAREVYRTLRLPTAAYVEALTFTRDRACSPRDMSPQALNEFKSYLDYAINALS
                     "
                     /gene="cpeA"
                     /blast_species="Synechococcus sp. CB0205"
                     /locus_tag="GS832_0p8|contig-348_17173_17667_-"
                     /description="C-phycoerythrin class I alpha chain "
     CDS             complement(17190..17684)
                     /translation="MKSVATTVVTAADAAGRFPSQNDLEAVQGNIQRAAARLEAAEKLA
                     EGLDKVTKEAGDACFSKYPYLKQAGEAGENQTKVDKCYRDIAHYLRLINYCLVVGGTGP
                     LDEWGIAGAREVYRTLRLPTAAYVEALTFTRDRACSPRDMSPQALNEFKSYLDYAINAL
                     S"
                     /locus_tag="GS832_0p8|contig-348_17173_17667_-"
                     /gene="cpeA"
                     /blast_species="Synechococcus sp. CB0205"
                     /description="C-phycoerythrin class I alpha chain "
     gene            complement(17745..18305)
                     /translation="LDAFSRAVVSADAKTAPIGGGELAALRNYVAEGNKRLDAVNAITS
                     NASCIVSDAVTGMICENTGLIQAGGNCYPNRRMAACLRDGEIVLRYISYALLAGDASVL
                     DDRXLNGLKETYIALGVPLQSAGRAVAIMKASSTAHINETNTSGTNPVETRFRKMETVK
                     GDCSALVAEAASYFDRVIGALG"
                     /gene="cpeB"
                     /blast_species="Synechococcus sp. WH 7805"
                     /locus_tag="GS832_0p8|contig-348_17728_18287_-"
                     /description="C-phycoerythrin class I beta chain "
     CDS             complement(17745..18305)
                     /translation="MLDAFSRAVVSADAKTAPIGGGELAALRNYVAEGNKRLDAVNAIT
                     SNASCIVSDAVTGMICENTGLIQAGGNCYPNRRMAACLRDGEIVLRYISYALLAGDASV
                     LDDRCLNGLKETYIALGVPLQSAGRAVAIMKASSTAHINETNTSGTNPVETRFRKMETV
                     KGDCSALVAEAASYFDRVIGALG"
                     /locus_tag="GS832_0p8|contig-348_17728_18287_-"
                     /gene="cpeB"
                     /blast_species="Synechococcus sp. WH 7805"
                     /description="C-phycoerythrin class I beta chain "
     gene            18648..18902
                     /translation="SSASFDPVAADAIAEPSPSREELQEAIEQLMSFRDRIVSDVTGMG
                     QKLKMPQQQVAFTLSQHPELQRIESVLAQLQLQIAELA"
                     /gene="unk13"
                     /blast_species="Synechococcus sp. WH 7805"
                     /locus_tag="GS832_0p8|contig-348_18648_18902_+"
                     /description="hypothetical protein WH7805_06726 "
     CDS             18648..18902
                     /translation="SSASFDPVAADAIAEPSPSREELQEAIEQLMSFRDRIVSDVTGMG
                     QKLKMPQQQVAFTLSQHPELQRIESVLAQLQLQIAELA"
                     /gene="unk13"
                     /blast_species="Synechococcus sp. WH 7805"
                     /locus_tag="GS832_0p8|contig-348_18648_18902_+"
                     /description="hypothetical protein WH7805_06726 "
     gene            18935..19533
                     /translation="APAQSMRXVLEASRGVWLTRRAVHHLDHQDDESGDSNLVIEPFSC
                     FDPAVQQICQALDIDPGLAAGGARFWWESNLKPLARTEDQAAVVIDIPIEGDPSRGFLV
                     RDKGYVEKQPVLSEYVFSPDGVMTVTTRYDSNVGTERCWFVTDQVRMRVSSVQCLDGVS
                     MTTYCTELRCPSVEDLQAVRASAEALATCLVPLTH"
                     /gene="cpeU"
                     /blast_species="Synechococcus sp. WH 7803"
                     /locus_tag="GS832_0p8|contig-348_18935_19533_+"
                     /description="hypothetical protein SynWH7803_0483 "
     CDS             18935..19533
                     /translation="APAQSMRXVLEASRGVWLTRRAVHHLDHQDDESGDSNLVIEPFSC
                     FDPAVQQICQALDIDPGLAAGGARFWWESNLKPLARTEDQAAVVIDIPIEGDPSRGFLV
                     RDKGYVEKQPVLSEYVFSPDGVMTVTTRYDSNVGTERCWFVTDQVRMRVSSVQCLDGVS
                     MTTYCTELRCPSVEDLQAVRASAEALATCLVPLTH"
                     /gene="cpeU"
                     /blast_species="Synechococcus sp. WH 7803"
                     /locus_tag="GS832_0p8|contig-348_18935_19533_+"
                     /description="hypothetical protein SynWH7803_0483 "
     gene            19577..20284
                     /gene="pebA"
     CDS             19577..20284
                     /gene="pebA"
     gene            20281..21072
                     /translation="FDPFLQELTSRLKASGGHPLPPPDGLAECRSQKQQSVIRSWLWQV
                     PGFRRWRVTRLDAGDSLQVLNSVAYPDFSNDQPLLGIDLLWFGARGKLVAVLDFQPLLQ
                     DQDYLDRYYQGLRELITHYPDLHGAEAMRSLILISIFHHGCFFAVGELXQAQGSLPSAF
                     TLFLDCYWQLSAAADHRTSQITAEKVQSLQEDYDVYSAERDPAHGLFTSHFGKAWSDRF
                     LHEFLFXRKPSAMTSSRSNSLEPVNFSNWRWQPFLEHAVKVLQQFNPIAYPIPQQFLEQ
                     SGATGSKAQPVAVHTATWACQTEKLRQVRAACVEAGAAASVLNLVINPSCRYDLPFFGA
                     DLVTLPSGHLLALDLQPVDRGDPLHTQPVWNRLLPIFERWKPLLPHGGPIPAEAEPYFS
                     PAFLWARLPLGESSDALISSTLFDAFAEYLNLYVDLVRAAQPVAEERSRFLLDGQRRYT
                     HYRAEKDPAAEXLSRFHGAEWTEAYIHEVLFDLDRHYPA"
                     /gene="pebB"
                     /blast_species="Synechococcus sp. WH 8102"
                     /locus_tag="GS832_0p8|contig-348_19558_21051_+"
                     /description="phycoerythrobilin:ferredoxin oxidoreductase "
     CDS             20281..21072
                     /translation="FDPFLQELTSRLKASGGHPLPPPDGLAECRSQKQQSVIRSWLWQV
                     PGFRRWRVTRLDAGDSLQVLNSVAYPDFSNDQPLLGIDLLWFGARGKLVAVLDFQPLLQ
                     DQDYLDRYYQGLRELITHYPDLHGAEAMRSLILISIFHHGCFFAVGELXQAQGSLPSAF
                     TLFLDCYWQLSAAADHRTSQITAEKVQSLQEDYDVYSAERDPAHGLFTSHFGKAWSDRF
                     LHEFLFXRKPSAMTSSRSNSLEPVNFSNWRWQPFLEHAVKVLQQFNPIAYPIPQQFLEQ
                     SGATGSKAQPVAVHTATWACQTEKLRQVRAACVEAGAAASVLNLVINPSCRYDLPFFGA
                     DLVTLPSGHLLALDLQPVDRGDPLHTQPVWNRLLPIFERWKPLLPHGGPIPAEAEPYFS
                     PAFLWARLPLGESSDALISSTLFDAFAEYLNLYVDLVRAAQPVAEERSRFLLDGQRRYT
                     HYRAEKDPAAEXLSRFHGAEWTEAYIHEVLFDLDRHYPA"
                     /gene="pebB"
                     /blast_species="Synechococcus sp. WH 8102"
                     /locus_tag="GS832_0p8|contig-348_19558_21051_+"
                     /description="phycoerythrobilin:ferredoxin oxidoreductase "
     gene            complement(21080..22267)
                     /translation="SKVCGKVGVLLLNLGGPERIQDVGPFLYNLFADPEIIRLPNPALQ
                     KPLAWLISTLRAGKSQAAYRSIGGGSPLRRITEQQARELQSNLRQRGIEAXSYVAMRYW
                     HPFTESAVADIKADGIDEVVVLPLYPHFSISTSGSSFRELQRLRQADPGFARLPIRCIR
                     SYYNDSGYIGAMAELIAREIRACPEPATAHVFFSAHGVPKSYVEEAGDPYQQEIEACAR
                     LIMERLERDLGHANPFTLAYQSRVGPVEWLKPYTDDALHELGESGVKDLVVVPISFVSE
                     HIETLEEIDIEYREIATEAGITNFRRVPALDTSPAFIDGLAHLVQHALEGPEVNLDQAA
                     ALPTKVKLYPQDKWAWGWNNSSEVWNGRLAMVGFSAFLLELISGRGPLHTLGLL"
                     /gene="hemH"
                     /blast_species="Cyanobium sp. PCC 7001"
                     /locus_tag="GS832_0p8|contig-348_21059_22245_-"
                     /description="ferrochelatase "
     CDS             complement(21080..22267)
                     /translation="SKVCGKVGVLLLNLGGPERIQDVGPFLYNLFADPEIIRLPNPALQ
                     KPLAWLISTLRAGKSQAAYRSIGGGSPLRRITEQQARELQSNLRQRGIEAXSYVAMRYW
                     HPFTESAVADIKADGIDEVVVLPLYPHFSISTSGSSFRELQRLRQADPGFARLPIRCIR
                     SYYNDSGYIGAMAELIAREIRACPEPATAHVFFSAHGVPKSYVEEAGDPYQQEIEACAR
                     LIMERLERDLGHANPFTLAYQSRVGPVEWLKPYTDDALHELGESGVKDLVVVPISFVSE
                     HIETLEEIDIEYREIATEAGITNFRRVPALDTSPAFIDGLAHLVQHALEGPEVNLDQAA
                     ALPTKVKLYPQDKWAWGWNNSSEVWNGRLAMVGFSAFLLELISGRGPLHTLGLL"
                     /gene="ferrochetalase"
                     /blast_species="Cyanobium sp. PCC 7001"
                     /locus_tag="GS832_0p8|contig-348_21059_22245_-"
                     /description="ferrochelatase"
     gene            22874..23272
                     /translation="LVALYQRQCDGRMILDSIAATPFRCQGQDPIXAREQMQSVDALLS
                     AVAGWRGIEQELRPGVQHGAFVSTKGAPEFDVNSFCSQDVNGMFADDLICSLPDEMPKG
                     EFNLQFGCLLNPKSFAHLIIAAMQIIN"
                     /gene="hyp"
                     /blast_species="Synechococcus sp. RS9916"
                     /locus_tag="GS832_0p8|contig-348_22874_23272_+"
                     /description="hypothetical protein RS9916_28414 "
     CDS             22874..23272
                     /translation="LVALYQRQCDGRMILDSIAATPFRCQGQDPIXAREQMQSVDALLS
                     AVAGWRGIEQELRPGVQHGAFVSTKGAPEFDVNSFCSQDVNGMFADDLICSLPDEMPKG
                     EFNLQFGCLLNPKSFAHLIIAAMQIIN"
                     /gene="GS832_0p8|contig-348_22874_23272_+"
                     /blast_species="Synechococcus sp. RS9916"
                     /locus_tag="GS832_0p8|contig-348_22874_23272_+"
                     /description="hypothetical protein RS9916_28414 "
     gene            complement(23295..24247)
                     /translation="LYKYSLVELPAVTTSPDLASLYQLLAKQERPVLPSGERRAILGCG
                     YVGEEVARAWKQEGHALWATTTRRERLGELTELVETPLIFDSTDPSTNLDFTVIXDGIL
                     VSFAPSKGSEVDLGQYRKTFLGGLQRLVETLDRRPRNTPLQIVHLSSCGVYGNRHGALT
                     NETAPISDMHPVNQVLLQAEEMMGSIRSDKIKVCVLRLGGIYGPGRDIPSMLLSAAGGL
                     VQRNGQNVPCWIHRDDIVRGACFAFDQGLDETYNLVNDTQLSGQELTDRLCERAGLPFA
                     KWLTIDTTDRILNARVSNEKLKQIGFTFSYPCMVD"
                     /gene="putative nucleoside-diphosphate-sugar epimerase"
                     /blast_species="Synechococcus sp. RCC307"
                     /locus_tag="GS832_0p8|contig-348_23295_24247_-"
                     /description="putative nucleoside-diphosphate-sugar
                     epimerase"
     CDS             complement(23295..24247)
                     /translation="LYKYSLVELPAVTTSPDLASLYQLLAKQERPVLPSGERRAILGCG
                     YVGEEVARAWKQEGHALWATTTRRERLGELTELVETPLIFDSTDPSTNLDFTVIXDGIL
                     VSFAPSKGSEVDLGQYRKTFLGGLQRLVETLDRRPRNTPLQIVHLSSCGVYGNRHGALT
                     NETAPISDMHPVNQVLLQAEEMMGSIRSDKIKVCVLRLGGIYGPGRDIPSMLLSAAGGL
                     VQRNGQNVPCWIHRDDIVRGACFAFDQGLDETYNLVNDTQLSGQELTDRLCERAGLPFA
                     KWLTIDTTDRILNARVSNEKLKQIGFTFSYPCMVD"
                     /gene="GS832_0p8|contig-348_23295_24247_-"
                     /blast_species="Synechococcus sp. RCC307"
                     /locus_tag="GS832_0p8|contig-348_23295_24247_-"
                     /description="putative nucleoside-diphosphate-sugar
                     epimerase "
     gene            24853..25611
                     /translation="AHGLCAVVDRLPGLQQPCRELVLERTLARCPPQPPINRELVRKIK
                     FFMVFTCPKPEPIAAVNTLFRLLPVCSMTLPVLATKPLTSNARVSNFLAASEETSRQIG
                     RQASQLDXSAADALIEQAYRQVYFHAFKRDRDAMLESQLRSGQISTREFVRQLLRSEKF
                     RNDFYRCNSNYRVVEQVVGRVLGRPVHGQQERIAWSIVIGEQGLPAFIDALIDSTEYLE
                     TFGEDLVPYQRARVLAGQSVGTIPFNQQAPRYDAYWRDTMAVRAPGVGSGSWAGWPRPA
                     WLLNQPTPAVQNAWRYFVATGGFVLTGLVLWIALAMLSTGAKGNPSLRFPDAQPRPQYA
                     RLRYCWFDVTAQAGLPVPLALTGIISV"
                     /gene="cpcGII"
                     /blast_species="Cyanobium gracile PCC 6307"
                     /locus_tag="GS832_0p8|contig-348_24610_25716_+"
                     /description="Phycobilisome Linker polypeptide "
     CDS             24853..25611
                     /translation="MTLPVLATKPLTSNARVSNFLAASEETSRQIGRQASQLDGAAADA
                     LIEQAYRQVYFHAFKRDRDAMLESQLRSGQISTREFVRQLLRSEKFRNDFYRCNSNYRV
                     VEQVVGRVLGRPVHGQQERIAWSIVIGEQGLPAFIDALIDSTEYLETFGEDLVPYQRAR
                     VLAGQSVGTIPFNQQAPRYDAYWRDTMAVRAPGVGSGSWAGWPRPAWLLNQPTPAVQNA
                     WRYFVATGGFVLTGLVLWIALAMLSTGAKG"
                     /locus_tag="GS832_0p8|contig-348_24610_25716_+"
                     /gene="cpcGII"
                     /blast_species="Cyanobium gracile PCC 6307"
                     /description="Phycobilisome Linker polypeptide "
     gene            complement(25728..26540)
                     /translation="SFDCQQFSIIRGTLKLTTCFTGTTDLLIATMTIALASQLREGTKK
                     AHTMAENTGFLSCFLKGVVDKASYRTLVADLYFVYDAMEQEIGKLRAAGHPVVGPVGFP
                     ELNRRESLEQDLAFYFGEGWRNSVKATPAAQEYVARIHQIAQESPELLVGHHYTRYIGD
                     LSGGQILKAIAQKAMNLGEHDGLRFYAFDAIPDNXGFKANYRATLDALPIDQATADRIV
                     TEANHAFHLNMTMFQELEGNLIAAIGKVLFGFLTRRQRSGSTEAVVA"
                     /gene="hmuO"
                     /blast_species="Cyanobium sp. PCC 7001"
                     /locus_tag="GS832_0p8|contig-348_25728_26540_-"
                     /description="hypothetical protein CPCC7001_2021 "
     CDS             complement(25728..26540)
                     /translation="SFDCQQFSIIRGTLKLTTCFTGTTDLLIATMTIALASQLREGTKK
                     AHTMAENTGFLSCFLKGVVDKASYRTLVADLYFVYDAMEQEIGKLRAAGHPVVGPVGFP
                     ELNRRESLEQDLAFYFGEGWRNSVKATPAAQEYVARIHQIAQESPELLVGHHYTRYIGD
                     LSGGQILKAIAQKAMNLGEHDGLRFYAFDAIPDNXGFKANYRATLDALPIDQATADRIV
                     TEANHAFHLNMTMFQELEGNLIAAIGKVLFGFLTRRQRSGSTEAVVA"
                     /gene="hmuO"
                     /blast_species="Cyanobium sp. PCC 7001"
                     /locus_tag="GS832_0p8|contig-348_25728_26540_-"
                     /description="hypothetical protein CPCC7001_2021"
     gene            complement(26625..26770)
                     /translation="MTMSMGGKMTRRIGLARTEAWWGLKNLTYNFLRYLQRTSSLAAVA
                     SH"
                     /gene="transposase"
                     /blast_species="Synechococcus sp. WH 5701"
                     /locus_tag="GS832_0p8|contig-348_26625_26770_-"
                     /description="Transposase (class II) "
     CDS             complement(26625..26770)
                     /translation="MTMSMGGKMTRRIGLARTEAWWGLKNLTYNFLRYLQRTSSLAAVA
                     SH"
                     /gene="GS832_0p8|contig-348_26625_26770_-"
                     /blast_species="Synechococcus sp. WH 5701"
                     /locus_tag="GS832_0p8|contig-348_26625_26770_-"
                     /description="Transposase (class II) "
ORIGIN
        1 cttgccatgg ccctgccgtt gctggccacc aagccgatca cccagaacac ccgggtgaac
       61 aacttcgcga tcggcaccga tgaagcgccg cgcatcctcg tggatgtgga tgagcagatc
      121 gagcgcgcct atcgccagat cttttttcac gccttcaagg tggatcgcga gccgatgctc
      181 gagatgcaat tccgcaacgg cgacatcacc gcccgcgact ttgtgcgcgg tctgttgctc
      241 tcgcgcaagt tccgcgaggg tttctatcgc tgcaatagca actaccgggt ggtggagcag
      301 atcgtgggcc gggtgctcgg ccgcgatgtg aacggcgacc aggagcgcat cgcttggtcg
      361 atcgtgatcg ccaacaaggg attggagggt ttcgttgatg ccctgctcag ctcccaggaa
      421 atcatggagg ccttcggttt ggaaaccgtg ccctaccagc gatcccgcgt gctggccggc
      481 catgcgaagc cccagctccc cttcaatcag aaggcaccgc gctacagcgc ctactggcgc
      541 gatgtcagcg ctcaccgcgc tccggccaat cccttcgccg gcggtggcgc ccagttcagc
      601 ggcggtcaga tgtcgcccgc ctgggtgggc gggcagcctc ccaagctggc gcagacgatc
      661 tggctagcct tggcggcgat cggaagcctg gaggtgctgc gggtgctgct cacgtctgcc
      721 ggcgccatgc tcggtaccgg ttccgccggt tgagcctcag gcgctcagtt catccatgaa
      781 gggctgttcc tcgtcctccg ggaaggggtt cagctcaggc tcgctgtcga tgaactggtt
      841 tgtttcaacg ctggcttcag ccatgccggg gtgcagcgga tgcacagtgg cggaatgggc
      901 gacagggttc tgctcgtcga gcagttcttc cagcctggcg atgcgctctt ccgtggcagc
      961 cagaatctcg gtggattcaa tgctgttgct ctcgctcgga ctatgcgaca gggtctgcaa
     1021 ttggttttcc aaccccgtga gccgctcctc cagctccagc aggcgcaggg tgagggtttc
     1081 gctcaccagg ctgagggact gcagttgctc gctgagccga agctgtaatg ctgccgcggg
     1141 ggcggtttct ctggcagaca tgcctgtggc cgagatgggt ttggccggat ggtatcggcc
     1201 ctgcgggcga tcgccaggtc cgatttttgt aacgtttctg aaaggggctg gaggatgcca
     1261 atcaggcccc ataggatccg gctctagcac caactgcgct ggtagccgtt cggtgcgtct
     1321 tttctttagg cacgccctcc caagcaagcc gtccaagcct gcttcccgta gccccatgac
     1381 cctcgccaac gctgcctacc tgggcatcga gcgttacgtc aacaaccgcg tcaacgaaaa
     1441 ctggatgtcc gcctcgtcgg acgacaaagc agctctgatc cgtgctgtgt gtcagcaggt
     1501 tctcggcaac cagtacgtga tggccagtga gcggctcgaa ggtcctgagt cgctgttcaa
     1561 gcgcgggtac ctgagcgtgc gcgagctcgt gcgccaggtg gctaagagcg gtctgtatcg
     1621 caagcgcttc ttcgagagca gcaatcccta ccgcttcatc gagctcaact tcaagcatct
     1681 gctgggccgc gcgccgcaga acaaggcaga gatgctgcac cacttcacca tcctgcagga
     1741 gcagggctac gacgccgaga ttgattccta tctcgacagc gccgagtatc aggatcgctt
     1801 cggcgaagag ggtgtgccct atctccacgg ctggaattac tccgtgggtc agcagggtct
     1861 gcagttctcc tacatgctgc aactggcccg tggtgccgcc gcctccgtta agggcgacat
     1921 cctcaagaac cagtcccgcc tgaatcccgc ggtgcatgcc gagcagccca tgcccgttgt
     1981 ggctccgggc tccaaggccg ccggtttccg caaggtcgcc agcgatggcg tcacccgtca
     2041 gggtgtgggt tccggcgaag agggctgcac cttccgcgtg gagattaccg gcttcaacaa
     2101 cttccgcctg cacaagcgca gcaatcgtgt gcgcttcatc cccttcaaca agctgctcga
     2161 gtaccagcag cagatccacc gcgaaggcgg ccgggtcgcc agtgtcactc cggtcaactg
     2221 accggagcct tctttccccg ttacccccgt agctctgatg aaggtttctg caggcaatcg
     2281 cggcaccagc ctcagcaatg accgtcaggt gacattcacc gtgactggca tcgccaacaa
     2341 cgactactcc cgcacggcgg atgtggtcat aaacgtgcct tacacccgga tgaacgaaac
     2401 catgcgcatg gtgcagcgca tgggtggcaa gatcaccggc gttcacgtca gcggtggcat
     2461 cgacaccaat gcccccaagg ctgcggctcc ggccaaggct ggcaagaaga agtaagcggg
     2521 ccaaggcccc gatcgtgccc tcgcccccct cttgcagggg gctttttcat ggctgcgcgc
     2581 tgggcaggag ggatcgggga caggcgggga agggtgcgtg ctatcgctcg cgctgttctg
     2641 tggggcacac aaggctccca aggcacccgc ttcgggctgt ttcgcaacca gctttcatcc
     2701 tgtagaggct ttacagcgca ggcgatctga gcctgccaat gactgtttgt taagcgctgc
     2761 tgatgggggc cataggtagg gccaacaata tgtgggccaa gcggtgaggc ggacttcggc
     2821 ctgctcgctc gatttggtgc cgtgatcccc tggtagctgc cgctgccggc agggcgcaca
     2881 ttcccctctt cacccttctc tgaccaagtc gagaacagga gcctcccccc aatgtttgac
     2941 gccttcacca aggtggtcgc ccaggctgat gcccgtggcg aattcatcaa cgccggtcag
     3001 ctcgacgccc tcggcgccat ggtggccgag agcaacaagc gaatggatgc agtgaaccgc
     3061 atcacctcca acgcgtctag catcgtcacc aacgctgccc gcagtctctt cgaggcccaa
     3121 cctgccctga cagccccggg tggcaacgcc tacaccagcc gccgcatggc tgcttgcctg
     3181 cgcgacatgg agatcatcct ccgctacgtc acgtacgccg tgttcaccgg tgacgcttcc
     3241 gtgctggaag accgctgcct gaacggcctg cgcgagacct acctggccct cggcgtgccc
     3301 ggcgcttccg tcgcagaagg cgtccgtaag atgaaagaat ccgccatctc gatcgcaaat
     3361 gatcgcaacg gcattaccgc cggcgactgc tctgcactga tgagcgagat cggcacctac
     3421 ttcgatcgtg ccgctgcggc agtagcctaa attttaagca caaagtaatt ttttagtcag
     3481 gtactcccat gaagacccct ctcaccgaag ctgtttcagc agctgattcc caaggtcgct
     3541 ttctgagcaa cactgagatc aactcggcat tcggtcgata caaccgtgca aagagcgccc
     3601 tcgcagcagc aaagggatta acagcgaatg cggacagtct tgtcaatggt gctgcacaag
     3661 ccgtttacag caagttccct tacaccaccc agatgcaggg tgctaactac gctgctgatg
     3721 cccgtggcaa agcaaaatgc agccgtgata tcggctacta cctgagaatg gttacgtatt
     3781 gcctcgtagc tggtggcact gggccgatgg atgagtatct gattgctggc attgatgaaa
     3841 tcaaccgtgc ctttgagctg tctccttcgt ggtacgtaga agccctcaat tatattaaag
     3901 ccaatcatgg actttctggt gagccagcca ctgaagccaa taactacctg gactatgcaa
     3961 tcaacgccct agtttgattg catataacgg atttttacat tctcgggctc cccatgtggg
     4021 ggccctttct tttgcaggcc agggcttgaa gctgcagttt ataaaacaat aatgcagcta
     4081 gcaagtgcag ctcaggcaag aatgcatgcc atctgctata gcatttgcgc actactgtct
     4141 gaggatatag attattctat tggaccattc gatatcattc tgataagcaa agaaacctcc
     4201 gcatttgtct ttacctcatc ttttcatgaa catgacagtc cagcagcccg agcagatcat
     4261 acacttaata aagcaagcag gagaaggagc ggagattata tacaactcag gagctatgcg
     4321 tcttcgcatt gacctcagga gtgacgacat atcactttgg agatctcatt tcttgactga
     4381 tcccagtgaa gctaatcttc tcgttgcatg cgaggatggc gatggcgagt taaagcagac
     4441 gcgcctcacc tgggtcgtag gttcttctat tcggacaact tttgtgtctg gaaagaaaga
     4501 agccaaggcg cttttggaag caatcggtgt agtagcccag ctggccagcc tagcttgcga
     4561 tcgctgctat ggattaggcg aatcgactgt atgggcattc tacttggacc gcaacaagac
     4621 attgtgcgca actccactcg gctcatgttc ataacaacag aagccgaata tagagcgaag
     4681 attaatcttc ttgtcaggca ggctaatgta tgcggacttg gctcaagaga gacgataccc
     4741 gttgaagttc gaacgattat caggactgct gattcagcaa ggcgtccact gagcctaaac
     4801 gagatagaat atatctgtgc gatttgcaaa ggttcagaga aagctgttat cgaattaatc
     4861 gagaagtcgc ctaagatgat tgctgaagcg agcgcgtcgc tactacacaa gcaaccagga
     4921 ttgatagcgc aagggggaaa gctttttcct gagcacagag cagcggcctg ctggagagac
     4981 tgcgagcaat ttatcagagt agtgacttat ggggtggcgt ctaattgcac ggtaattacc
     5041 gacaaggcag gtatgaaatc attattggaa ctctatatgg tattgggagt tcccgtaaaa
     5101 gcgcttttgt acgtcttgac agcattaaag aatctctcag tcaatagact tagaagatca
     5161 ggctatgagc gtgaaagtac ctgcgctcaa ggtgcgtttg atgacttgat atgcgcgcta
     5221 aacccaaaga gtgaatgact actcgagaac taccatcagg caattaaggt tgtagcatgg
     5281 cattcggcga acccgatttg tcctctagaa tgcaagaggt ataagaaatt cttaagtcaa
     5341 ccagaaagaa ctcttcctat gcatcctgaa gcccaactca aaatcacttt gttaccagag
     5401 aatccacagc agtggcatcc cccagagacc tgcgaacctg aaatggtcaa tcaagtgccg
     5461 cttgatgccc gcggagcccg ttggtcacat cgagtactaa ccactctaga cctaagagca
     5521 tctaaactat gccgagccga tctaaggggc actgatcttt ctggctgcca gcttgatggc
     5581 tgtgatctca agttagctcg ttatgatatg aatagcaagt ttcccgaagg atttaatcaa
     5641 ttcagatctg gagcagtcgg acccaaggct tatctgaatg gggcattttt taatggtgcc
     5701 gacttaagga gtatggactt aactgaaagt agttttatgg gggcctatct cagtggctgc
     5761 gaccttagtg gctctgtgct agttggtgca tgcttggtgg gggctgatct tcgctttgca
     5821 aagctacagg ggtgcagctg taaaggagca cgctttacgg gtagccagct gaatcaggcc
     5881 gatttacgcg cggctgattt cagtaacaca tccatagaga ctgcagagag cattcagggg
     5941 gctgatttta gttgggcctc cgggatcaat tctgagcaac tgacaaacct tttatcacgg
     6001 ccacacaccg agcttgattg ctggaaccca ttcactcgta cgacaactcg ggcctctctg
     6061 gagtcgcttc ggtgctgagg gaaagcgaca cgaaaactgc gaagcgctga actgccaact
     6121 aggagcctgt cgcgcgtagc cccaggcccg gctctccaca gacgcccctg aatccgcccg
     6181 gattccagtt gctgcaatcg atctgggcga gagaatgggg ccatgcccaa gaccttccgc
     6241 ccctggcagc ctgagcagac caccctgctg ccgccatcac cgagtgactg gctctcggat
     6301 gaccatcagg tgtatttcct gctggacctg gtggatgagc tcgatctctc ccagatcctg
     6361 atccctgctc aggccaagga tccccgcggg gagaagggct ttgatccgcg gatgatgacg
     6421 ctgctgctgc tctacgccta ctgcgtcggc atcgtctcgt cccgcaagat cgagcgggcc
     6481 tgccacgagg atctggcctt ccgagtgctg acgggcaacc aacagccgga ccacagccgg
     6541 atcagtgagt tccggcgccg caatctcgat gcgttgaaag gcctgttcgt tcagatcctg
     6601 cgcctctgtc agaaagcggg gatggtgagc ctgggccatg tggcactgga tggcaccaag
     6661 gtgcaggcca atgcctccaa acacaaggcc atgagccatg agcggatgct cagggccgag
     6721 aagcagctgg agcaggaaat caacgccttg atgcgccggg ccgagatcct ggatgcccag
     6781 gaagacaagc gctatggcaa ggggaagctg ggcagtgatc tgccggatga actgaggcgg
     6841 cggcaggacc gtctgacgcg catccgtcag gcccgcaagg agatggaagc ggagaccgcc
     6901 gcagcgaccg cgcggcagcg gcaggaggag gcagaggaag ccagggccag agcagctgcc
     6961 gcccgggaat cggatgcacc agctgcggag caggccgagc tgaacaggaa ggctgagacg
     7021 gcagaagcca aggccaaggc tgccagggag aaggcgatcg aggctgccca ggatgccggt
     7081 gtggaaccgc cggatctgga gccgcgctca gctgaggcga tgccgcggag aggcctggcc
     7141 agaagggccg atggcacccc gaccaggaag acccagcgca acttcacgga tcccgacagc
     7201 catctcatgc agtccggcgg gtcgtacctg cagggctaca actgccaagt ggcggtagac
     7261 agcgatcacc aggtaatcgt ggcggtgggg gtgagcaacc agccgccgga tgtcgagcac
     7321 ctcgagccga tgctgcagcg catcgcggcc acggccggtg cacggccgga ggtgatgacg
     7381 atggatgcgg gctactggag cgaggacaac gccaaggcct gcagcgatca ggacatcgac
     7441 gcctacatcg ccaccggccg gctgctgcac ggtcagtcgc tgccgccgaa acgggggccg
     7501 ttgcccagag atgccgatgc cagaacccgc atggcccgca agctcagaag caagcaggga
     7561 gctgcgatct acgcccagcg caaggcgatc gtggagccgg tgaacggaca gatcaaggag
     7621 gccaggggcc tgcggcgctt cctgctgcgt ggcctgggga aggtcgatgg cgaatggcat
     7681 ctgatcgcgg ccacgcacaa caacctgctc aagctgttcc gataccggcg atcacagcag
     7741 caggggctgg tggcggcgac gggatgaagg gccatggccc tcgcggcagg tgccagggct
     7801 gatcgctgac ctttcatcgc cacgccgagc aggagaggaa ggccgcacct gctccggctg
     7861 atcggtgacg ttcgccggct cgggaggcct gctgcggcgc tatcggcaac aaactcctag
     7921 ggcgtccaag ggacaaaagg gcacccacat cacttgaggg tgcagttagt cagaaaaagt
     7981 tgagttttat aaagtaacca gcaagcttgt ccgatgagtc ttggacaatg atatcgcttc
     8041 gcccacgcac ccatgccatt cggccccgcc tcgattctcg gtgttgaacg cttcgctcaa
     8101 gactgcgagg cacccctgga gttggcgcct ggtgatgatg acgccaccaa ggaagctctg
     8161 atccgtgctg tatacaagca ggtcctcgga aatgcttatg tcatggacag cgagcgtcag
     8221 ctggttgccg aatcacaatt caaattaggc gagatcagcg tgcgtgaatt cgtgcgcacc
     8281 attgcaaaaa gtgaactcta tcgcacacgt ttttttgatg cgtgcgctcg ataccgctat
     8341 atagaactgg cgtttcgcca tttgcttggg cgtgcgcccg ctagctttga ggaaatgcgc
     8401 cgccacgcag agcgacttga tgcaagcggc tatgaatcag acatcgacag ttttctcgac
     8461 tctgacgaat accagaacac ctttggtgaa tggacagtcc cgtaccagcg gggctggagg
     8521 actgaatcct gcgccactct ccaggagttc acatggtcgt tccagctact gcggggaaac
     8581 agcagcagca gcctgaaggg aaacctcgct gggatccaga gtcggctggg cggtgcagcc
     8641 taccaaaacc gcccactccc ggtggtggca ccgtcatcga tcgattcaca gggatggagt
     8701 tttcgtccat caccaaacct cggcgatgcc gctactcgca gtggcgttgg cgcagggcaa
     8761 gaaggaaagg tctatcgggt tgaagtcaca gcatatcgtg caaataatgt gcggcgtgtc
     8821 tcccgataca cgaagtccaa tcgtgtctat tttgttccct acaacaagct atcagagcag
     8881 tatcagcgca ttcatcgtga gggagggaaa atagctagta ttacccctgc ttgacaagtt
     8941 ccgagtgcgg gcagagatcg gctctctttt gcatgaatgt ccatagactt ctgtgcatcc
     9001 acgtcagcac tatgacagct ctaaagtctg ttaaatgcca ggacgaccac accaagtccc
     9061 tcattcctcc ctagccatgt caatgaatca atctccggca cttggatttg gtgccattca
     9121 attactagac tcacctgcca gcttttcgcg aaggctgaac catcaggcta cagatgcagc
     9181 aactagcaat gatcgataca gaaaccagca agacctgaac ggacttgggg cgttcacagc
     9241 cagcgataac gcctcctatc agctagcggt gattgctgcc tatcgccaag tattcggcaa
     9301 tgttcagccg atggagagtg agcgtctgct gagtgccgaa tcacaactcc gtaatggaga
     9361 tatcagcgtt cgtgaattcg tgcgcagcct tgcgctatca agtttttatc gctctcgcta
     9421 ttttgatgcg gtgtctccgc atcgtgctgt tgaactcaac ttcaagcatc tacttggtcg
     9481 cccgccgcag gacgaagccg agatcagtgc ccatgtagca acggttgcca cctctggttt
     9541 tgaaggtgag attaacagct accttgattc cgatgagtat ttgcagacat ttggtgaaga
     9601 cactgttcct tatcccacca gctggaattc tccactgggt cagccacagt ctgccttcaa
     9661 ccggatggcg gctcttgagc agaacttcgc aggaagtgat accgctgtgg ggaataagag
     9721 tcagctattg ggtaaccttg caagaggcta cagcctctcg atcaaggtcc cggctcaagt
     9781 ctacagatct ggaaactcag gcagcgtgaa tcgatcattg gcgggaggta cccgtgggat
     9841 gtttgagccc gtcaggcgta tcaatgccga tgggggtgac tccgcaccga tgcgcggcga
     9901 tctttacgtc ggcttcggtc ttggccaacg agatcaggag gtgtttgagc gcagcggtgg
     9961 tgagtccgct gatcaaattg ccgggctgat acgtgcagcc tatcgccagg tgatgggcaa
    10021 cccccatctg atggaaagcg agcggagcct cacagcagag agccagttcg cggagggtcg
    10081 gctcaacacg cgtgagtttg tacgtgcagt tgctctttct cctgattacc ggcgccgctt
    10141 ctttgagagc aacgcgccct atcgctttgt ggagctcaac ttcaaacatc ttctgggtcg
    10201 agctccactc actcaagcag aggtaagcga gcacatccaa cgactcgcca acgaaggcta
    10261 cgaagccgaa atcaacagct atattgatag cgatgaatac cagaatctgt ttggcgagaa
    10321 caccatcccg tttgctcgta tcagctcaga acaaggtcgc tcccaactag cattcaaccg
    10381 tcatcttttg ctggcagggg gctatgcatc gagcgacaca gtccaatctg catcgaatct
    10441 ggtgatgtcg gtggccacca atacggtgcc cagcaattgg tcaaacacgt cgcaaaggat
    10501 caaccgcatc ggtgccaacg ctggcaccac cgagccaaca ggcaagcgct atcggattgt
    10561 cgttcaggcc cagcctgcgg gaggccggca gcgcacgccg aatgcgacct atctcgtctc
    10621 agggaaagac atgaccagcc agctcggtta tgtccatcgc cgaggtggtc ggatcctctc
    10681 gatcactgaa gtgctctgat tgctacaagg cgatcaagac tacgttctcg ccaactcaaa
    10741 aacattcaat ctgtctcctc ccatgcctga agctacaatc gctatagctg atgccagtct
    10801 ctgtcaagag tcggcacaag ccattatccg tgcggcctac cgccaggtat tcggcaatgc
    10861 ccatctgatg gaggaagatc gtaacgccac tgcagaaagc ctttacatca acggcgatct
    10921 caacgtccag gggctggtga ccgcccttgc cctatcagac agctaccgcc gtcttttcct
    10981 ggacaagaat ggaccctatc gcttcgtgga gctcaacttc aagcacctcc taggtcgcgc
    11041 accccgcaat caagctgagg ttagcgagca tgtgcagcga cttgcaaacg aaggttatga
    11101 agctgaaatc aacagctaca ccttcagcgt ggaatacatc gacgcctttg ggctcgatga
    11161 tgtaccccac atgcgcggca gccaaagcca aatcggtgaa agcaacgcca cttacgtccg
    11221 ttcgaaggcc cttggcaacg gcttcgccgg atttgacgga agccatcagt ccgtgcttct
    11281 gagcagcatt ggcaccggca ctgcactctt tgctggcagc aaggtcccag gacctggaaa
    11341 tcgagacagc aagcgttacg ccatcacctg gaccactgcg aacccagtgg gcatgcgtcg
    11401 ccgttccgtg cagacatcga tcgctcccta cagttccctg acgacagcga ttcaaggcat
    11461 ccagaaacga ggcggacgca tcctttctgt tgcaaacact taacgaccac gggcctggag
    11521 tcaatccagg ccccctttcc cagtagcgtc agtaaacggc tggttagttg ggaatgattg
    11581 ttttcccaaa gttcaatcgc catcgaattc tgctcaggac aagtcaaatg cctctatccc
    11641 cgcgccaata caatcagaaa aagggcccat gtgaaaagcc tgcaggccat tcagggagcg
    11701 gcatttccat ggctacggcc ctaatggtgg agtccattgt ttacatggta cacaactctc
    11761 aaactctgca gaaaggcgaa cgttgaatct gacgcttcga aatcgaggta aggaatgaat
    11821 ctcgaaacat ttgtattgca gagcgaagga aattggcgct gtatgagaag tggccattcg
    11881 cttgcatttc gacaatttga ggaagtactg agccatatta cgatcaagca gctttcactt
    11941 gatgatccca aggtaactga tctaatggca atcgctgacg agccaaaggt caagccttgt
    12001 tcaccctttt atatggagtg gagtgcggag agtgactggg agcctgatga tccatcgctc
    12061 gtcagtcagg gatcatgtgt gttggtgcca tttcctataa atgcagaaga aggacttttg
    12121 cttcgcagtg tagggtatgc tgaacctgag caagctatcg gtaaatattg ctttctttcc
    12181 gatggcacgt ttacactcac aacgcgctac gggcaatcca tcgcagagga gagaatctgg
    12241 ttcgtatcag aacatgtgcg ctgtcgttct tcggtgctga gaacctcgga aggctctggt
    12301 gttctacaga cttcattttc gtcagaagtc cggcgcctta gtctttaaga taggaggtgt
    12361 tctagtcatg gactcctctc tactcttcgc caaaactctt tgcggccatt atagcaacct
    12421 tgatcaggcc cagcaagatc cttcaaaatt cgcgcgcatt aatatcttct tcatgcccct
    12481 cccctgggag gtgctccgtg caccgggcat ttattctgaa cagagcttcg accatgatcc
    12541 gtggcgccca taccgacaag gagttcatcg cctaagccga tgtgatgata ttcacattgt
    12601 tgagaatttt gggcttgagc agccggaacg gaccgccgga gctgggctgc atcctgaact
    12661 tctccaaacg attgatgcca atgccctcat cgagagatgc ggctgcgcca tgcattttcg
    12721 atgtgttgag cctggatcct accttggtga acttgagccg ggtcaaaagt gtttgattcc
    12781 ccgcgatggg aaactcacct atctcgtcag cgaagtggag ctcaatcagg accgttggag
    12841 cagtcgagat cgtgggtttg acccactcac tgacgccccg atctggggtt cagagcatgg
    12901 gatgctccgc tttgcaagga tttcatcctt ttcggaccag ttagacgaaa gctgggtaca
    12961 accataacaa gatgatccgt ggagatgcgc tctaatgcac gcaaatgatg cacataagtt
    13021 gctcaaagcg tggatccgct ctcagcatct gatctgccta ggcacggact tcatctttga
    13081 aaccgttgat caatcacacg tggaacgatt cgagcagtgc atgctggatt gtggtggaca
    13141 tgtgagggaa gtgcgcgccg tgggaaactg gccaatggga cctaaccgat cattcaaagt
    13201 gttgagagct gtggcatcta taccaaggcc tggcggagaa gaacttgtcc agtactgggc
    13261 cagccgtgga ggtaggagca cacgtttctc ggaaatcaac cactgatggc ccgcaacaat
    13321 tgaaggcgag cctccacgta gggatgggtt tctttgccat tgattacttt actatcttcg
    13381 ccagaatcga tcaattcttg agccattgct gccgcgtagc ggcattccca ccagggcgtg
    13441 cgatcgacat cttcccatcg gctgagatgc cgcttacaca gcaggggatc taatgaggcc
    13501 agagccaata gggctgcagc ttttgatttg acgaattgcg gcctttggtt atcaaccgcc
    13561 tcgacgagcc actctgtaat catcgccatg gcttccatcg gccatcgttt atgggaacca
    13621 aaaagtcgaa taaaaaagta atgcgcacca taatcgttat gcgcatcctc gagccagcct
    13681 cgccgcaaca gcggccagag agcctcagct ggccgttgac gcagtgtctg aagtgccaga
    13741 tagcaacggc tgaagtcagt tccaaaaaac tcctggatca ggaatgcatt gtcaggctca
    13801 tcgtcatagc gatgtaccaa caccaaagca cttggatcat cacgcaccaa ggcatcaagc
    13861 gcatctgtca ataccatgcc ctcacaggac gtggcactct ccggccagag agccttaaga
    13921 gcacgcatcc gaaatacggg ggaaaccggt gcctggagga cactctggag aagattaata
    13981 gcaccagcat tgatcacatc ctggatagca gactggcgat ccatctgatt tggcagagtc
    14041 agatggtctt caagggccag tagctgatca cgctgacctg atagctgggc aatggcacac
    14101 agagctgccc cgcgcacacc aggattggaa tcgttctgga ggctttcaat cgctgccaag
    14161 gcagagcgaa ccttcaatcc agccaggctc tggatcaaaa cccggcgatt ctgggcagga
    14221 tcagccaggc aatcgatcat cacctgatgc aacattgaat ccatacagcc caattgctca
    14281 agagcccagg cactattttc aacgaggtag ggatcttcac tcttgaggca acaaccgata
    14341 gccgatattg cttgttgtgc attcagacga ccaagcacct ccaccgcctt acgctgggct
    14401 aaacggatgg gctgctcttc ggaatcaacg gcaaggagtt gcaggagggc tttctcggtg
    14461 gagtctccag gaaaattaat caggtgggag gccgccatgt agtaatcgct ggccgattca
    14521 agtgcctcaa gaggctgttc taaaatccgc agagcctcct gctgggtgag gccaagatgg
    14581 atgttgtcga aacggctcac ggatggcgct gcagggcggg ccctagattc acacctagta
    14641 ccattgcagg tcaggttacc caagcaggcc gttcgttaag aactttccat atattggcgg
    14701 tctgcttgat gttggtggtg catcatggga catcgttgtt cctgccagca tggggccttt
    14761 tctaaccaac tcctacgtga tcaaattgag ccttgacaag ggcgcaaggc tgaattcacc
    14821 acaaaagttg tgcgttcctt acgaactact cagccgcaca ctggatctca tcaatcacca
    14881 aggagcaggg gtgcaggatg tttccgtgca gggggccaca agcactcaag ctcctctagc
    14941 ccagaccccc cctgaagcgg tgtcaacgga gaaacagcct cgggttgctg gaacgaggca
    15001 gcgtcggtcg cgcgtctcct agatcagcct tgcatcgcga acacggcatc ggcaggacgc
    15061 ccctgcttca gggcctccca gccgatagcg cgcaaaaacg ttgggccgtc catcgtttcc
    15121 accacatcca caccccaggc ccccagcgtc aggggagaac ccgctgagct gggactgtcc
    15181 ttgcgcccgc caagggccag caattgatgc ccatcagtat ggccgcaggc ccgccgaaac
    15241 ccccgccatg cctggatcaa gtcaagggcc agatccgcag gtgccagatc cgattcgatg
    15301 cgaatgagcc aatggggatg atccaacggc tctgccgaaa caatcgcaga agcgtgcgcc
    15361 ttcaaccctg ctgcaagtct caccgcgttg aagggtggta tgcccggctc ttgtacctgg
    15421 aggttatggg acagaacgaa gcaggtcatg ccgatgccgt gtgttaaaac gaccctaggc
    15481 ggccgccaat ggaacttgat aatgcttcca cccgctagcc agcaaccgtg aatgacagcc
    15541 aatgctcgcc gatcagcggg caacccctcc aactgagcga agaggaagcc agccaactgg
    15601 cggaggagct caagcaccag ctccggtgcg gacaggtgcc tgatgccaac agcagcagca
    15661 tcgaaagaat ggtggcgggc ctgggcgacc ggcgtggtct gatgcgactc accttcgctg
    15721 aaagcctcgg tgtcgttggc gaagcagccg tgccagccct ttgccaggcc cttgacggcc
    15781 acgacaatgt cacggtgcgg cgtgctgccg ccaagaccct cacgctgatc gaagatccac
    15841 aggctttgcc agtcctgctg aacgccctcc tgcatgaccc tgacccagtg gttcaggggt
    15901 ctgccgtggg tgctatggct gcactgggcg cggaagccgt tgatgcactc ctgggtgtcc
    15961 tgatcaaccc caaaagcagt tcaatgcagc tgggcttggc cagttggggg cttgcttttg
    16021 ttggcgcgcg ggcccctgaa gccttgcgcg aggccgcagg ctccgagcat gcggagatca
    16081 gagctgctgc aattgctgca ttgggcgatc aaatccaggc tcagggggat gaatccgcaa
    16141 gagatctcct gatttgtgcg ctcagcgatc agcatgtcga tgtgcgggcc gaggcaacca
    16201 ccttgctcgg caagctgcat gattcttgtt gggcaacacc acacctcatc ccgctcctca
    16261 atgacgaagc gggccaggtg cgcaagaacg cagctctttc actgatgaag cttcaagcaa
    16321 gcgacgcgtt accagccctg cgcgagcacc tccagtgcga gcacgaatca gatgtgacgg
    16381 ccgttttacg agtttccatt agccagctcg aaaggatctg atcttgatcc tcatgccaag
    16441 tcagctaccg tattgacgcg cctttagatc ctcgatcctg attagggccg tgctcacggt
    16501 ctcccgcacg taatcatcag ttgccgggtc atcaagcagc tgctgtaagg ctggctcaat
    16561 agcaggatga tcgatctgtg ccagcgcatt gaccgctgca actccttgag ctggattgtt
    16621 accgcgactc acctgcagca agagaggcac cgcttggcga cccacctgac ctaacgccat
    16681 gacggctgcg accgcaacca caggtgagcg atcatcaagg gcttcacgca aaaccgccat
    16741 ggcctgctca gtaaacgctt gacctgcgta gttggaagcc aactgggcat aggctttaat
    16801 gcaacttgcc ctcaccgtgt catcgctact ggtgctgaag cactcagcaa tcggctgcat
    16861 cgagcgtgcg ccgaaggccc caagcccccg aacagaagca cgtcgcagag acacatccgg
    16921 ctgatccagg agcgcgatca aacgcgggat tgcttcgtct ggccaatgtt cgaccatagc
    16981 tgtgaaggcg cgcgtttgaa tgtaggggtt gggatgggca agatctgcaa acagttgatc
    17041 gagatcgggg gggtgtggca ttgaagtagt cactgttttg aggctgggaa ggggaaccta
    17101 gaccgccacg acccgccgat ggaaagcctg aaacaagaca tgaaaaaggg ggcctttggg
    17161 cccccagatg gcatcatcaa aaatgaggct caggagagcg cattgatggc gtagtccagg
    17221 taggacttga actcgttcag agcctggggg ctcatgtcac gaggggagca cgcccggtcg
    17281 cgagtgaagg tcagcgcttc cacgtaggca gccgttggca gacgcagggt gcgatagacc
    17341 tcgcgagcgc ctgcgatgcc ccactcatcc agggggccgg taccgccaac cacgaggcag
    17401 tagttgatca gacgcaggta atgagcgatg tcgcggtagc acttgtccac cttggtctga
    17461 ttctcgccag cctcaccggc ctgcttgagg taggggtact tgctgaagca tgcgtcgcca
    17521 gcctccttgg tcaccttgtc cagaccttcg gcaagctttt cagcggcttc caggcgcgca
    17581 gcggcacgct ggatgttgcc ttgaacggcc tcgaggtcgt tctgggaggg gaagcgacca
    17641 gcggcatcag cggcggtcac aacagtggtt gcaacagatt tcattgtgga tctcagcagg
    17701 agaagtttgg attgttaaaa gatcaaagct gatatcttgt gggctcagcc gagcgcgccg
    17761 atcacgcgat caaagtagga ggctgcttca gcaaccaagg cggagcaatc acccttcacg
    17821 gtttccatct tgcggaaacg ggtctcaaca ggattggtgc cgctggtgtt ggtctcgttg
    17881 atgtgagccg tggaagaggc cttcatgatg gccacagcgc gaccagccga ttgcaggggc
    17941 acgccgagtg cgatgtaggt ttccttcagg ccgttcaggc agcggtcatc cagcacggag
    18001 gcatcgccgg ccagcagggc atagctgatg taacgcagaa cgatctcgcc atcacgcagg
    18061 caggcagcca tacggcggtt cggatagcaa ttgccgccag cctggatcag gccggtgttt
    18121 tcgcagatca tgccggtcac ggcatcggac acgatgcagg aggcattgct ggtgatggcg
    18181 ttcacagcgt cgaggcgctt gttgccttca gccacatagt tacggagagc ggccaactca
    18241 ccgccaccga tgggcgcggt tttggcatcg gcgctgacga cagcgcgtga aaaggcgtcg
    18301 agcatggggg tcggaacgag tggagaatgc taggaggagc gtcgggtggt cccgatgggg
    18361 agaaagacca gggcttggcg attccctctc tcttcacctg agcacttgca aaaactacgg
    18421 ccatcccccc cagccctttc ccgatccgat gcatcacgca aactttcgtc attcccgtcg
    18481 ccgaaactct ctggccctag tgctcgcagt ggttctggga gatggtgggc agggatgccg
    18541 ctcgccattg cgagggaaaa ccgacttctt tattctttgt tccggattgg cttccggtgc
    18601 tcgcaggggt tggcgtttga tggacagctc gccaataagc tgaggcacgc cagtgagcta
    18661 tcaccatgtc cagcgccagt tttgacccgg tcgcggccga cgccattgct gagccgtctc
    18721 cgagccgcga ggagctgcag gaggccattg agcagctcat gtcgttccga gatcggattg
    18781 tgagcgacgt cacgggcatg ggccagaagc tgaaaatgcc gcagcagcag gtggccttca
    18841 cactgtccca gcatcccgag cttcagagga tcgagtccgt tctggcccag ctccagctcc
    18901 agatcgctga gctggcctaa ccctgctccc attcactgct gcctctgcaa ccatggcgcc
    18961 tgcccaatcc atgcgtgagt tcctggaggc cagtcgtggg gtctggctga cccgtcgagc
    19021 tgtccatcac ctcgaccatc aggacgacga atctggcgat tccaacctcg tgatcgagcc
    19081 tttcagctgt tttgaccctg ccgtgcagca gatctgccag gccctcgaca ttgacccagg
    19141 tctggccgct ggaggagctc gcttctggtg ggagagcaat ctcaagcccc tggcccgaac
    19201 cgaagaccag gccgctgtag tcattgacat tccgatcgaa ggcgatccat cccggggatt
    19261 cctggtgcgg gacaagggct atgtggagaa acagccggtg ctcagtgaat acgtcttttc
    19321 ccctgatggt gtgatgacgg tgaccactcg ctacgacagc aatgtgggca cggagcgctg
    19381 ctggtttgtg acagatcagg tgcgtatgcg ggtgagttcg gtgcagtgcc tcgatggtgt
    19441 gtcaatgacc acctactgca cagagctgcg ttgcccatcc gttgaggatc ttcaagcggt
    19501 tcgggccagt gccgaggccc tggccacctg tctcgtgccc ctgacccact gaactgctga
    19561 actgctgcgc tcgacgatgt ttgatccctt tctccaggaa ctgaccagca gattgaaagc
    19621 gtcggggggc catcccctgc caccgcccga cgggctggcc gaatgtcgat ctcagaagca
    19681 acagagcgtg atccgaagtt ggctgtggca ggtgccagga tttcggcgct ggcgcgtgac
    19741 cagattggat gcaggtgaca gcctgcaagt gctcaattct gtggcttatc cagatttctc
    19801 caatgatcag ccattgctgg gtatcgatct tctctggttt ggtgcccgcg gaaaactggt
    19861 tgccgtgctc gattttcagc cattgctcca agatcaagac tacctagatc gttattatca
    19921 agggctacgc gagctaatca ctcattaccc agatctacac ggtgccgagg cgatgcgctc
    19981 ctttgatcct catcagtatt tttcaccatg gctgcttttt tgccgtgggg gagctgagca
    20041 ggctcaggga tcacttccca gtgcttttac actctttctt gactgctact ggcaactcag
    20101 cgctgcagcc gaccatcgca cttcacagat caccgctgag aaggttcaaa gcctgcagga
    20161 ggattacgac gtgtatagcg ctgagcgcga tccagcccac ggactcttca ccagccactt
    20221 tggcaaggcc tggtctgatc gttttctgca cgagttcctg ttccccgcaa gccgtcagcc
    20281 atgacctctt cccgctccaa cagtcttgaa cccgtcaatt tctcgaactg gcgatggcag
    20341 ccctttctgg agcatgcggt caaggtgctt cagcagttca atcccatcgc ttacccgata
    20401 ccccaacaat ttcttgagca atccggagcc actgggtcca aggcccaacc cgtagcagtc
    20461 cacaccgcca cctgggcgtg tcaaaccgag aaattgcgcc aggtgagggc tgcctgtgtg
    20521 gaagctggag cagcggcttc cgttctcaac ctggtgatca accccagctg ccggtacgac
    20581 ctgccgttct tcggcgccga tctggtgacc ctgccctccg gacacctgct ggcgttggat
    20641 ttgcaaccgg tcgaccgtgg ggatccactt cacacacagc ctgtctggaa tcgtttgctg
    20701 cccatctttg agcgctggaa accactcttg ccccatggtg ggccaattcc tgcggaagca
    20761 gagccatact tctctccagc attcctctgg gctcgcctgc cactgggtga atcttcagat
    20821 gcactaatta gcagcactct attcgatgct tttgctgagt acctcaatct ctacgtcgat
    20881 ctagtgcgcg cagcacaacc ggtagcagaa gagcgctcaa ggtttctgct tgatggccaa
    20941 cggcgctaca cccactatcg cgcagagaag gatcccgcgc gcggaatgct cagccgcttc
    21001 cacggtgccg agtggaccga agcttatatc cacgaggtgt tatttgatct ggatcgtcac
    21061 taccctgcat agtccgagat caaagcaggc cgagcgtatg gagggggccc cgtccgctga
    21121 tcagctccag caggaaagcg gaaaaaccca ccatcgccaa gcggccgttc cacacctccg
    21181 agctgttgtt ccagccccag gcccacttgt cctggggata gagcttcacc ttggtgggca
    21241 gggccgccgc ctgatccagg ttcacttccg ggccttcgag ggcgtgttgc accaggtggg
    21301 cgaggccatc gatgaaggcg gggctggtgt ccagcgccgg cacgcgccgg aagttggtga
    21361 tgcctgcttc ggtggcgatc tcgcggtact cgatgtcgat ctcttcgagc gtttcgatgt
    21421 gctcgctcac gaaactgatc ggcaccacca ccaggtcctt cacccccgat tcccccagtt
    21481 catgcagggc gtcatcggtg tagggcttca gccactccac cgggccgacg cggctctgat
    21541 aggcgagggt gaacgggttg gcgtggccga gatcccgctc cagccgctcc atgatcagcc
    21601 gggcgcaagc ctcgatctcc tgctggtagg gatcgcccgc ctcctccaca tagctcttgg
    21661 ggacgccgtg ggcgctgaag aacacatggg ccgtggcggg ttcagggcag gcgcggatct
    21721 cgcgggcgat caactcggcc atggcgccga tgtagccgga atcgttgtag tagctgcgaa
    21781 tgcagcggat cggcaggcgg gcaaagccgg gatcggcctg gcgtaaccgc tgcagctcgc
    21841 ggaagcttga cccgctagtg ctaatcgaaa agtgggggta aagcggcagc accaccactt
    21901 catcgatgcc gtcggccttg atatcggcca ccgccgattc cgtgaaggga tgccagtagc
    21961 gcatggccac atagctggtg gcctcgatgc cgcgctggcg caggttgctt tgcagctcgc
    22021 gggcctgctg ctcggtgatg cggcgcaagg gtgagccacc tccgatcgag cgataggccg
    22081 cctgggattt gccggctcgc agggtgctga tcaaccaggc cagaggtttc tgcagggccg
    22141 gattgggcag ccggatgatc tccggatcgg cgaacaggtt gtaaagaaac ggccccacgt
    22201 cctgaatgcg ctcagggccg ccgaggttca gcaacagcac gccgaccttg ccgcacacct
    22261 tggacatggc ctaccgatcc agctatccct tcatggtatg accggatctg gggtcaacag
    22321 tgcgatctca atggaacggt atcagccgcg gaaaagcagt catggttttg cagcagagat
    22381 gacgataatc actgcccact gccaaaggga atcatcttgc atctgggagt tgaggggcaa
    22441 gcattcatct gaggcgatca tcagcctgcc aaaatgggtc agtcaaaaat caaggatgat
    22501 ctcatgaccg aggagggctt atccaaacag actagatcag cttctgatcg gcagtgggag
    22561 ttaatgcgag ccagcttcga tggcgactgg ctggggacga cgacgtggta cgaccgaaac
    22621 gccaacggca tggatctgat ccacggcatg tgcagcccta cagaatcgcg gtacgccatt
    22681 cggttttctg atgctgatac cggagagtgg catggaacag gtcttcgatt tgccccgggt
    22741 ggagaacgcc gattccccct ggatcgacac cactacaacc tcggccatca ctgctggcat
    22801 ttcccggaga ccgcaggtca gtcaagcctt gaggttggcg agagcacaac ccgagcgggc
    22861 catgaagtga attttttcaa tggccgcttc gatcgatgct tgttgccctc tatcagcgcc
    22921 aatgtgacgg ccggatgatc ctggattcaa tcgcagccac cccgtttcgc tgtcaacggg
    22981 caagacccga tcccgcccgt gaacagatgc agtctgtaga cgccttattg tcggctgtcg
    23041 caggatggcg tgggatcgag caggagctga gaccgggcgt gcagcatgga gcgtttgtat
    23101 caaccaaagg ggcacctgaa ttcgatgtaa acagcttctg ctcgcaggat gtaaatggca
    23161 tgtttgcaga tgatttgatt tgcagccttc ccgatgaaat gccaaagggt gaattcaatc
    23221 tccaatttgg ttgcttgtta aatccaaaga gttttgccca tctcatcatc gcttgcgatg
    23281 caaattataa actgagtcgc tgggcagagc gtcgatatca atcaaccatg cacggataac
    23341 tgaaggtgaa gccaatttgc ttcagctttt cgttgctaac gcgcgcattg agaattcgat
    23401 cagtcgtgtc aattgtcaac cacttggcaa aaggcaagcc agctctctcg cagaggcgat
    23461 ctgtaagctc ttggccactc agttgtgtat cgttaacaag attataggtc tcatccaggc
    23521 cttgatcgaa tgcgaagcaa gcaccccgga caatgtcatc gcggtgaatc cagcacggaa
    23581 cattctggcc gttgcgttgc accaatccac cagccgctga taacagcatg gatgggatgt
    23641 cacgcccggg gccgtagatg cctcccagac gaagcacgca gaccttgatt ttgtcagagc
    23701 ggatggatcc catcatctct tctgcttgga gcagaacctg attgacagga tgcatatcgc
    23761 ttatcggggc cgtttcgttg gtgagggcac catggcggtt gccgtacacg ccgcagctgc
    23821 tcagatggac gatctgcaga ggtgtgttgc gagggcgtcg atccagcgtc tcgacgagtc
    23881 gttgcaaacc accgagaaag gttttccggt attggcccag atcaacctcg gaacccttcg
    23941 agggcgcgaa ggaaaccaga atgccatcca gatcagcggt gaagtcaagg ttggtgctgg
    24001 ggtccgtcga gtcaaagatc agcggggttt ccacaagctc ggtcaactcg ccgaggcgct
    24061 cacgccgggt ggtggtagcc cacagcgcgt gaccctcctg cttccaagcc ctggccacct
    24121 cctcgcccac atagccgcag ccgaggatgg cacgccgttc gcccgagggc aggacgggtc
    24181 tctcctgctt ggccagcagc tggtagaggg aggccaaatc tggggaagtt gtcacagcgg
    24241 gcaactcgac aagtgaatat ttgtaaagca taggagccca agtcgctgcc ggtgtgctga
    24301 tgaataccgt ctttccagga caggctgaaa aggccctccc atgggagggt tgatcaccga
    24361 tgcggtgctt tcatgcccac ctatcgcgtt gctgccgcag gcctggaggc catgcaggtc
    24421 aacgtgcccg gctgcagtgg agatgctctc agcctggcac tggggccgct ggggctcagc
    24481 gacttcatgg tcgagcggcg cagtcaggac gggcgccaat ggttttttca ggcaaccttc
    24541 aagcccggcg gcatcgaggc accggccgcc gggcttgtca cgaggttggt gagcgtcgat
    24601 cgcattctcg actgacgcca tgggagcccc gcaatggccc acggcctctg cgcagttgtg
    24661 gatcgcctgc ctggcctgca acagccctgc agggagctgg tcctcgagag gacactagca
    24721 cggtgcccgc ctcagccccc aatcaatcgc gagctggtac ggaagattaa gttctttatg
    24781 gtttttactt gccccaagcc tgagcccatc gcagcagtca atactctctt tcgtttgctt
    24841 cctgtctgct caatgaccct gcctgttctg gccaccaaac ctctcaccag caacgccagg
    24901 gtcagcaact ttctggcagc cagcgaagag acctctcgcc agattggtcg gcaggccagt
    24961 cagcttgatg gagctgccgc cgatgccctg atcgagcagg cctatcgcca ggtgtacttc
    25021 cacgccttca agcgcgaccg cgatgcgatg ctcgagtcgc agctgcgctc cggacagatc
    25081 agcacccgcg agttcgtgcg ccagctgctg cgctcggaga aattccgcaa cgacttctac
    25141 cgctgcaata gcaattaccg cgtggtggaa caggtggttg gccgggtgct gggccggccg
    25201 gtacacggcc agcaggaacg catcgcctgg tcgatcgtga tcggggagca agggctgccg
    25261 gccttcatcg atgccctgat cgattcaacg gaatatctgg aaaccttcgg ggaagacctt
    25321 gtgccctacc aacgcgcccg ggtgctggcc ggccagtcgg tgggcacaat ccccttcaac
    25381 cagcaagccc cccgctacga cgcctactgg cgtgacacca tggccgttcg cgctcccggg
    25441 gtcggcagtg gcagctgggc aggctggccg cgtccggctt ggctgctcaa ccagcccacc
    25501 ccggctgtgc agaacgcttg gcggtatttt gtggcgactg gtggcttcgt gctgaccgga
    25561 ctcgtgctct ggatagccct ggcgatgttg agtacgggag ctaagggcta acccgagtct
    25621 caggtttccc gatgcgcagc cgagaccgca gtacgcgcgg ctccgatact gctggtttga
    25681 cgtgacagcg caagcaggcc tgccggtgcc gctggcgctc accggcatca tcagtgtctg
    25741 acccacccgc cctcaggcca ccactgcctc ggtgctgccg ctgcgctggc ggcgggtgag
    25801 gaagccgaac agcaccttgc cgatggcagc aatcaggttg ccctccagtt cctggaacat
    25861 cgtcatgttc aggtggaagg cgtggttggc ctccgtcacg atccgatcgg ccgtggcctg
    25921 atcgatcggc agggcgtcaa gggtggcgcg gtagttggcc ttgaagccct gttcgtcggg
    25981 aatggcgtcg aacgcgtaga accgcaggcc gtcatgctcg ccgaggttca tcgccttctg
    26041 ggcgatggcc ttgaggatct ggccgccgga gaggtcgcct atgtagcggg tgtagtggtg
    26101 gcccaccagc agttcgggcg actcctgggc gatctgatga atgcgagcga catactcctg
    26161 ggcggccggg gtggccttga cgctgttgcg ccagccttcg ccgaagtaaa aggccaggtc
    26221 ctgctccagg ctctcgcgcc ggttcagttc agggaagccc accgggccca ccaccggatg
    26281 gccggcggct cgcagcttgc cgatttcctg ctccatcgcg tcatacacga agtagaggtc
    26341 ggccaccagg gtgcggtagc tggccttgtc caccacgccc ttgagaaagc agctcaagaa
    26401 gccggtgttt tcggccatgg tgtgggcttt cttggtgcct tcacgcagct gggaggcaag
    26461 ggcaatggtc atggttggcg atcaggaggt cagtcgtgcc ggtaaagcac gtcgtcaact
    26521 taagggtacc tcgaataatc gagaactgct ggcagtcgaa tgacattaaa aaaccgccct
    26581 agaagcggaa catgatgcac agatggacca ctatttcatc tgattggcag ccagattgtg
    26641 ggctctggag tcagtgcgat gcaactgcag ccagactgga ggtgcgctgg agataccgga
    26701 ggaagttgta ggtgaggttc ttgagccccc accacgcctc agttcttgcc agcccaattc
    26761 ttctggtcat ctttccgccc atcgacatcg tcatac
//
