# Supplementary material for: Picocyanobacteria containing a novel pigment gene cluster dominate the brackish water Baltic Sea
Source: ISME J. 2014 Mar 13;8(9):1892–903. doi: 10.1038/ismej.2014.35 (PMC4139726; doi:10.1038/ismej.2014.35)
Supplement: Supplementary dataset 2 [file ismej201435x11.zip › GS832_0p8_contig-3667000092.gbk]

LOCUS       3667000092             11095 bp    DNA              UNK 01-JAN-1980
DEFINITION  Picocyanobacterial phycobilisome operon, metagenomic contig, partial
            sequence.
ACCESSION   3667000092
VERSION     3667000092
KEYWORDS    cyanobacteria; phycobilisome; pigment; horizontal gene transfer;
            Baltic Sea; ecology.
SOURCE      GS832_0p8|contig-3667000092
  ORGANISM  Synechococcus/Cyanobium
            Bacteria; Cyanobacteria; Oscillatoriophycideae; Chroococcales.
REFERENCE   1
  AUTHORS   Larsson, J., Celepli, N., Ininbergs, K., Dupont, C., Yooseph, S.,
            Bergman, B., Ekman, M.
  TITLE     Picocyanobacteria containing a novel pigment gene cluster dominate
            the brackish water Baltic Sea
FEATURES             Location/Qualifiers
     source          1..11095
                     /mol_type="assembled metagenomic DNA"
                     /collection_date="2011-08-30"
                     /note="PC/PE gene(s) identical to GS824_0p8|contig-545"
                     /filter_size="0p8"
                     /assembly method="Ray-Meta"
                     /location="lat:58.82 lon:17.63"
                     /sample_name="GS832"
                     /organism="Synechococcus/Cyanobium"
     gene            complement(207..767)
                     /translation="LDAFSRAVVSADAKTAAIGGGDIAALKGFIAEGNKRLDAVNAITS
                     NASCIVSDAVTGMICENTGLIQAGGNCYPNRRMAACLRDGEIVLRYISYALLAGDASVL
                     DDRCLNGLKETYVALGVPLQSAARAVAIMKASSTAHINETNTTGTNPVETRFRKMETVQ
                     GDCSALVAEAASYFDRVISALS"
                     /gene="cpeB"
                     /blast_species="Synechococcus sp. CB0205"
                     /locus_tag="GS832_0p8|contig-3667000092_10319_10879_+"
                     /description="C-phycoerythrin class I beta chain "
     CDS             complement(207..767)
                     /translation="LDAFSRAVVSADAKTAAIGGGDIAALKGFIAEGNKRLDAVNAITS
                     NASCIVSDAVTGMICENTGLIQAGGNCYPNRRMAACLRDGEIVLRYISYALLAGDASVL
                     DDRCLNGLKETYVALGVPLQSAARAVAIMKASSTAHINETNTTGTNPVETRFRKMETVQ
                     GDCSALVAEAASYFDRVISALS"
                     /gene="cpeB"
                     /blast_species="Synechococcus sp. CB0205"
                     /locus_tag="GS832_0p8|contig-3667000092_10319_10879_+"
                     /description="C-phycoerythrin class I beta chain "
     CDS             1163..1372
                     /gene="unk13"
     gene            1163..1372
                     /gene="unk13"
     gene            1399..1995
                     /translation="ISSNIGFRRCAAIVLRAVDEDSPPLGVALVVFISDLPLLVGGGCP
                     LVASLQFSGFEMDPNPQDIQESIEQLVAYRDRLRQDVIAMGQKLKLPQAKIDRTLVDHP
                     ELTRLEEVLGQLQSQLAQPQXLIVGVPFVVPMSMRDFFQASRGQWMTRRAVHHLDHQDD
                     EFADSNLIIEPFNQQDPVSAKVCESLSFNISEAAGGARFWWESNLKESSRSEDYAAVLV
                     DAPNPSDPTRGFLLRDKGYVEKKPVLSQYSFAADGLLTITTRYDTNVGIERCWFVTDQV
                     RMRVSSVQFLDGVSMTTYCTEFRCPSADDLAETRRQAEALALRYSTQERVMFDPFLEHL
                     HAGLQDRGATAQQVDPQFAVKQSDKQSSTIVAGSGMFLAFAVGALHXLDAGDTLQVLNS
                     VAYPDCSLDHPILGVDLLWFGVRQKLVAVLDFQPLQQGEAYLQRHYKELTALHDRYPNL
                     SGEETMRSFDPNQYFSPWLLFCRGGAEEAQTSLPPAFEGFMAAYWQMHDRARSEAGQLK
                     AEEVAELQLEYDRYSAERDPAHGLFSSHFGKPWADAFLSEFLFPARL"
                     /gene="cpeU"
                     /blast_species="Synechococcus sp. CC9902"
                     /locus_tag="GS832_0p8|contig-3667000092_8399_10095_-"
                     /description="hypothetical protein Syncc9902_1905 "
     CDS             1399..1995
                     /translation="MSMRDFFQASRGQWMTRRAVHHLDHQDDEFADSNLIIEPFNQQDP
                     VSAKVCESLSFNISEAAGGARFWWESNLKESSRSEDYAAVLVDAPNPSDPTRGFLLRDK
                     GYVEKKPVLSQYSFAADGLLTITTRYDTNVGIERCWFVTDQVRMRVSSVQFLDGVSMTT
                     YCTEFRCPSADDLAETRRQAEALALRYSTSGESDV*"
                     /locus_tag="GS832_0p8|contig-3667000092_8399_10095_-"
                     /gene="cpeU"
                     /blast_species="Synechococcus sp. CC9902"
                     /description="hypothetical protein Syncc9902_1905 "
     gene            1988..2689
                     /gene="pebA"
     CDS             1988..2689
                     /gene="pebA"
     gene            2703..3465
                     /translation="SVPAAPRATSLDPVQLPDWRWQWFLDEAVAALQPLGPEPYSIDPQ
                     FLIREGVSGSKAKPVPVATATWACQTEKFRQVRAACVSAGSAASVLNFVINPRTHYDLP
                     FFGADLVTLPNGHLLALDLQPVDRGDRLHTEGFXTELLTIFERWKQALPDGGPIPEEAQ
                     PYFSPGFLWTRIPLGAEGDALIDAVIRPAFQEYLQLYLKLESSASPVAAERSELLLAGQ
                     KRYTRYRAEKDPARGMLSRFYGSEWTEAYIX"
                     /gene="pebB"
                     /blast_species="Synechococcus sp. WH 8102"
                     /locus_tag="GS832_0p8|contig-3667000092_7631_8393_-"
                     /description="phycoerythrobilin:ferredoxin oxidoreductase "
     CDS             2703..3465
                     /translation="SVPAAPRATSLDPVQLPDWRWQWFLDEAVAALQPLGPEPYSIDPQ
                     FLIREGVSGSKAKPVPVATATWACQTEKFRQVRAACVSAGSAASVLNFVINPRTHYDLP
                     FFGADLVTLPNGHLLALDLQPVDRGDRLHTEGFXTELLTIFERWKQALPDGGPIPEEAQ
                     PYFSPGFLWTRIPLGAEGDALIDAVIRPAFQEYLQLYLKLESSASPVAAERSELLLAGQ
                     KRYTRYRAEKDPARGMLSRFYGSEWTEAYIX"
                     /gene="pebB"
                     /blast_species="Synechococcus sp. WH 8102"
                     /locus_tag="GS832_0p8|contig-3667000092_7631_8393_-"
                     /description="phycoerythrobilin:ferredoxin oxidoreductase "
     gene            complement(3489..4664)
                     /translation="AKVGVVLLNLGGPERIQDVGPFLYNLFADPEIIRLPNTALQKPLA
                     WLISSLRASKSQAAYRSIGGGSPLRRITEQQARELQSTLRQRGIEATSYVAMRYWHPFT
                     ESAVADIKADGIDEVVVLPLYPHFSISTSGSSFRELQRLRQSDPAFSKLPIRCIRSYYD
                     DPGYVGAMAELIAREIQAXPEPQQAHVFFSAHGVPKSYVSEAGDPYQREIETCAQLIMD
                     KLAADLGHANPFTLAYQSRVGPVEWLKPYTDDALNELGDSGVKDLVVVPISFVSEHIET
                     LEEIDIEYREIATEAGITNFRRVPALDTTPSFIDGLANLVQHALEGPEVKLDQAAALPT
                     QVKLYPQDKWAWGWNNSSEVWNGRLAMLGFSAFLLELLSGRGPLHSIGLL"
                     /gene="hemH"
                     /blast_species="Cyanobium sp. PCC 7001"
                     /locus_tag="GS832_0p8|contig-3667000092_6426_7600_+"
                     /description="ferrochelatase "
     CDS             complement(3489..4664)
                     /translation="AKVGVVLLNLGGPERIQDVGPFLYNLFADPEIIRLPNTALQKPLA
                     WLISSLRASKSQAAYRSIGGGSPLRRITEQQARELQSTLRQRGIEATSYVAMRYWHPFT
                     ESAVADIKADGIDEVVVLPLYPHFSISTSGSSFRELQRLRQSDPAFSKLPIRCIRSYYD
                     DPGYVGAMAELIAREIQAXPEPQQAHVFFSAHGVPKSYVSEAGDPYQREIETCAQLIMD
                     KLAADLGHANPFTLAYQSRVGPVEWLKPYTDDALNELGDSGVKDLVVVPISFVSEHIET
                     LEEIDIEYREIATEAGITNFRRVPALDTTPSFIDGLANLVQHALEGPEVKLDQAAALPT
                     QVKLYPQDKWAWGWNNSSEVWNGRLAMLGFSAFLLELLSGRGPLHSIGLL"
                     /gene="hemH"
                     /blast_species="Cyanobium sp. PCC 7001"
                     /locus_tag="GS832_0p8|contig-3667000092_6426_7600_+"
                     /description="ferrochelatase "
     gene            4929..5447
                     /translation="FDAFTKVVAQADARGQFIGAGELDALAAMVSDSNKRLDAVNRITS
                     NASAIVSAAARHSSLSSLLXIAPGGNAYTSRRMAACLRDMEIILRYVTYSIFTGDASVM
                     EDRCLNGLRETYLALGTPGASVAAGVKLMKEAAISIANDRAGISQGDCTALMSEIGTYF
                     DRAASSVA"
                     /gene="cpcB"
                     /blast_species="Synechococcus sp. CB0205"
                     /locus_tag="GS832_0p8|contig-3667000092_5644_6161_-"
                     /description="R-phycocyanin II beta chain "
     CDS             4929..5447
                     /translation="MFDAFTKVVAQADARGQFIGAGELDALAAMVSDSNKRLDAVNRIT
                     SNASAIVSAAARQLFAQQPSLIAPGGNAYTSRRMAACLRDMEIILRYVTYSIFTGDASV
                     MEDRCLNGLRETYLALGTPGASVAAGVKLMKEAAISIANDRAGISQGDCTALMSEIGTY
                     FDRAASSVA"
                     /locus_tag="GS832_0p8|contig-3667000092_5644_6161_-"
                     /gene="cpcB"
                     /blast_species="Synechococcus sp. CB0205"
                     /description="R-phycocyanin II beta chain "
     gene            5487..5975
                     /translation="KTPLTEAVSAADSQGRFLGNTEIQGAFGRFNRAKAGLEAAKALTA
                     KADTLVNGAAQAVYSKFPYTTQMQGPAYAATEVGKSKCSRDIGYYLRMVTYCLVAGGTG
                     PMDEYLIAGLDEINRTFELSPSWYVEALNYIKANHGLSGEAATEANNYFDYAINALI"
                     /gene="cpcA"
                     /blast_species="Synechococcus sp. CB0205"
                     /locus_tag="GS832_0p8|contig-3667000092_5116_5604_-"
                     /description="phycocyanin, alpha subunit "
     CDS             5487..5975
                     /translation="MKTPLTEAVSAADSQGRFLGNTEIQGAFGRFNRAKAGLEAAKALT
                     AKADTLVNGAAQAVYSKFPYTTQMQGPAYAATEVGKSKCSRDIGYYLRMVTYCLVAGGT
                     GPMDEYLIAGLDEINRTFELSPSWYVEALNYIKANHGLSGEAATEANNYFDYAINALI"
                     /locus_tag="GS832_0p8|contig-3667000092_5116_5604_-"
                     /gene="cpcA"
                     /blast_species="Synechococcus sp. CB0205"
                     /description="phycocyanin, alpha subunit "
     gene            6078..6875
                     /translation="KRGFAAVEGDDDPSAQYYAAWWLGRHRSQHPDTLPLLLAAMRQRR
                     ARQLGDGVEENAVARNATRAVGKLGPSASEAFPVLLELLDDPDYGLREAAARSLGELKA
                     TVALPALVARLRSGPNVAGARASDSANLVEPCEALLEAIGDLGASDEEVIGVLESFLAH
                     ERPVVQCSACRSLLQLTQEPRWGERLKTLLSHPQLQVRRAALMDLGATGWRPATQAIAA
                     TLAENSLKLIALRGLVESAPSDGLDVEIFDVMDGLL"
                     /gene="cpcE"
                     /blast_species="Cyanobium sp. PCC 7001"
                     /locus_tag="GS832_0p8|contig-3667000092_4217_4997_-"
                     /description="phycocyanobilin lyase subunit alpha "
     CDS             6078..6875
                     /translation="KRGFAAVEGDDDPSAQYYAAWWLGRHRSQHPDTLPLLLAAMRQRR
                     ARQLGDGVEENAVARNATRAVGKLGPSASEAFPVLLELLDDPDYGLREAAARSLGELKA
                     TVALPALVARLRSGPNVAGARASDSANLVEPCEALLEAIGDLGASDEEVIGVLESFLAH
                     ERPVVQCSACRSLLQLTQEPRWGERLKTLLSHPQLQVRRAALMDLGATGWRPATQAIAA
                     TLAENSLKLIALRGLVESAPSDGLDVEIFDVMDGLL"
                     /gene="cpcE"
                     /blast_species="Cyanobium sp. PCC 7001"
                     /locus_tag="GS832_0p8|contig-3667000092_4217_4997_-"
                     /description="phycocyanobilin lyase subunit alpha "
     gene            6891..7559
                     /translation="VPDDMNSQTSVEQWIANVQSADSAEALLSAVEHLAEAKHPSGTAC
                     LLEILGFNNPGAAVAAVDGLIAMENLLWTDFASLGTNNYGARAWSVRALAGIADPRGLE
                     VLERALETDIGPSVRRAAASGLGRLDLRSLSDDQASGVAERCLQALLAACGDGEWIVRY
                     AVVVGLEALALHQVERVSGLSFEALRQALVDLAAGPTPVTPKWFKGVRL"
                     /gene="cpcF"
                     /blast_species="Synechococcus sp. WH 5701"
                     /locus_tag="GS832_0p8|contig-3667000092_3572_4216_-"
                     /description="phycocyanin alpha phycocyanobilin lyase;
                     CpcF"
     CDS             6891..7559
                     /translation="VPDDMNSQTSVEQWIANVQSADSAEALLSAVEHLAEAKHPSGTAC
                     LLEILGFNNPGAAVAAVDGLIAMENLLWTDFASLGTNNYGARAWSVRALAGIADPRGLE
                     VLERALETDIGPSVRRAAASGLGRLDLRSLSDDQASGVAERCLQALLAACGDGEWIVRY
                     AVVVGLEALALHQVERVSGLSFEALRQALVDLAAGPTPVTPKWFKGVRL"
                     /gene="cpcF"
                     /blast_species="Synechococcus sp. WH 5701"
                     /locus_tag="GS832_0p8|contig-3667000092_3572_4216_-"
                     /description="phycocyanin alpha phycocyanobilin lyase;
                     CpcF"
     gene            complement(7887..8605)
                     /translation="STNLALKLREGTKKAHTMAENTGFVSCFLKGVVDKASYRTLVADL
                     FFVYSAMEEEIGRLRSTGHPVVGPVGFPELNRRNSLEQDLAYYFGDNWRNSVKPTSAAQ
                     QYVARLHQLAQEAPELLVGHHYTRYIGDLSGGQILKNIAQKAMGLGEHDGLRFYEFDAI
                     PDEKDXKTIYRATLDNLPIDQAMADRIVEEANHAFHLNMKMFQELEGNLIAAIGKLLFG
                     FLTRRQRAGSTEAVTA"
                     /gene="hmuO"
                     /blast_species="Cyanobium sp. PCC 7001"
                     /locus_tag="GS832_0p8|contig-3667000092_2491_3209_+"
                     /description="hypothetical protein CPCC7001_2021 "
     CDS             complement(7887..8605)
                     /translation="STNLALKLREGTKKAHTMAENTGFVSCFLKGVVDKASYRTLVADL
                     FFVYSAMEEEIGRLRSTGHPVVGPVGFPELNRRNSLEQDLAYYFGDNWRNSVKPTSAAQ
                     QYVARLHQLAQEAPELLVGHHYTRYIGDLSGGQILKNIAQKAMGLGEHDGLRFYEFDAI
                     PDEKDXKTIYRATLDNLPIDQAMADRIVEEANHAFHLNMKMFQELEGNLIAAIGKLLFG
                     FLTRRQRAGSTEAVTA"
                     /gene="hmuO"
                     /blast_species="Cyanobium sp. PCC 7001"
                     /locus_tag="GS832_0p8|contig-3667000092_2491_3209_+"
                     /description="hypothetical protein CPCC7001_2021 "
     gene            8808..9225
                     /translation="ALQHLLFVCLGNICRSPAAEGVFLHLIASEGLEERFVVDSAGTGG
                     WHVGNPADRRMRAAAERRGIHLPSRARQIELADFTSFDRILTMDDDNFRNXASLARELG
                     ERPALARIEPMTSHCRVHQVSEVPDPYYGGEQXF"
                     /gene="phos"
                     /blast_species="Synechococcus sp. WH 7803"
                     /locus_tag="GS832_0p8|contig-3667000092_1871_2288_-"
                     /description="low molecular weight
                     protein-tyrosine-phosphatase "
     CDS             8808..9225
                     /translation="ALQHLLFVCLGNICRSPAAEGVFLHLIASEGLEERFVVDSAGTGG
                     WHVGNPADRRMRAAAERRGIHLPSRARQIELADFTSFDRILTMDDDNFRNXASLARELG
                     ERPALARIEPMTSHCRVHQVSEVPDPYYGGEQXF"
                     /gene="phos"
                     /blast_species="Synechococcus sp. WH 7803"
                     /locus_tag="GS832_0p8|contig-3667000092_1871_2288_-"
                     /description="low molecular weight
                     protein-tyrosine-phosphatase "
     gene            complement(9289..10844)
                     /translation="RLLRHCTELEAWRREARQAPLHFVPTMGALHPGHQSLISRAARPC
                     AGGQPRVLVSVFVNPLQFGPQEDFARYPRQLEADAALAEAAGADALFAPSLEELYPAGE
                     QELTRIQPPLSLQQGLCGRHRSGHFNGVATVVARLLGLIRPNQLLLGEKDWQQLVILRR
                     VVADLGLPVQVIGCATQREADGLALSSRNRYLSPEQRLQAATLPQALHNAAAAARQPGT
                     ALAPLLAAVQRELEQAGLVLDYVEAVARXSLQPRSALTGLTLLAAAAHCGPSRLIDHVF
                     LMSRAPIVAIDGPAGAGKSTVTRAFAERMGLIYLDTGAMYRAVTWLVQQSGADAADANT
                     VAPLLEGLDLQLSTAAAGSQRVSVNGTDVTEAIRSPEVTAQVSVVAAHGCVREALTRQQ
                     QGMGERGGLVAEGRDIGTAVFPDAELKVFLTATVAERARRRALDFEQRGFPVPALAELE
                     AQIAERDHLDSSREVAPLTQAADAVELITDGLSIEAVIEQLVQLFRQRVPHDAWPEPAA
                     "
                     /gene="cmk"
                     /blast_species="Synechococcus sp. WH 5701"
                     /locus_tag="GS832_0p8|contig-3667000092_252_1807_+"
                     /description="putative bifunctional enzyme; pantothenate
                     synthetase/cytidylatekinase "
     CDS             complement(9289..10844)
                     /translation="RLLRHCTELEAWRREARQAPLHFVPTMGALHPGHQSLISRAARPC
                     AGGQPRVLVSVFVNPLQFGPQEDFARYPRQLEADAALAEAAGADALFAPSLEELYPAGE
                     QELTRIQPPLSLQQGLCGRHRSGHFNGVATVVARLLGLIRPNQLLLGEKDWQQLVILRR
                     VVADLGLPVQVIGCATQREADGLALSSRNRYLSPEQRLQAATLPQALHNAAAAARQPGT
                     ALAPLLAAVQRELEQAGLVLDYVEAVARXSLQPRSALTGLTLLAAAAHCGPSRLIDHVF
                     LMSRAPIVAIDGPAGAGKSTVTRAFAERMGLIYLDTGAMYRAVTWLVQQSGADAADANT
                     VAPLLEGLDLQLSTAAAGSQRVSVNGTDVTEAIRSPEVTAQVSVVAAHGCVREALTRQQ
                     QGMGERGGLVAEGRDIGTAVFPDAELKVFLTATVAERARRRALDFEQRGFPVPALAELE
                     AQIAERDHLDSSREVAPLTQAADAVELITDGLSIEAVIEQLVQLFRQRVPHDAWPEPAA
                     "
                     /gene="cmk"
                     /blast_species="Synechococcus sp. WH 5701"
                     /locus_tag="GS832_0p8|contig-3667000092_252_1807_+"
                     /description="putative bifunctional enzyme; pantothenate
                     synthetase/cytidylatekinase "
     gene            complement(10949..11095)
                     /translation="RNGLSTVVRINDRGPFHGNRVIDLAHGAAHHLGLISSGVANVKLE
                     VLQ"
                     /gene="lipoprotein"
                     /blast_species="Synechococcus sp. WH 5701"
                     /locus_tag="GS832_0p8|contig-3667000092_1_147_+"
                     /description="possible rare lipoprotein A "
     CDS             complement(10949..11095)
                     /translation="RNGLSTVVRINDRGPFHGNRVIDLAHGAAHHLGLISSGVANVKLE
                     VLQ"
                     /gene="GS832_0p8|contig-3667000092_1_147_+"
                     /blast_species="Synechococcus sp. WH 5701"
                     /locus_tag="GS832_0p8|contig-3667000092_1_147_+"
                     /description="possible rare lipoprotein A "
ORIGIN
        1 gcgtcgaggc cggcagccag cttttcagcg gcttccaggc gagcagcggc gcgctggatg
       61 ttgccctgaa cggcttcgag gtcgttctgg gaagggaagc gaccggctgc gtcagcggcg
      121 gtcacaacgg tggttgcaac ggatttcatc gatgagatcc ttagatggag gtttgcgttg
      181 aaaagagaga gttatctctt gttgattcag ctgagggcgc tgatcacgcg atcgaagtag
      241 gaagcagctt cggcaaccag tgcagagcaa tcgccctgga cggtttccat cttgcggaaa
      301 cgagtttcca cggggttggt gccggtggtg ttggtctcgt tgatgtgagc ggtcgaggag
      361 gccttcatga tcgccacagc gcgagctgcg gactgcaggg gcacacccag agccacatag
      421 gtctccttga ggccattcag gcagcggtca tccagcacgg atgcgtcgcc agccagcagt
      481 gcataggaga tgtagcggag aacgatctca ccgtcgcgca ggcaagcagc catgcggcga
      541 ttggggtagc agttgccgcc ggcttggatc aggccagtgt tctcgcaaat catgccggtc
      601 actgcgtcgg agacgatgca ggaagcattg gacgtgattg cgttaacagc gtcgagacgc
      661 ttgttgcctt cggcgataaa gcctttgagg gcagcaatgt cgccaccgcc gatggcggca
      721 gttttggcgt cggcgctaac gacggcgcgg gagaatgcgt cgagcataag agagcaggac
      781 tttgaggggt gtgtgctgag gtcaccttga gcagttgtcg caaccgctgg aaaatccatt
      841 ggtcgttaga cgctcccggc acgatctcca caagagtgaa gtcaagacgg tgatgacttt
      901 gcgttggccc accgggtcaa ggcacgtgct gaacataaag gcaatcctgt tcggtccccc
      961 cgagtctccg tcgatacgca aaccttcgtt atgatcagtt ctaatatcgg cttcaggcgt
     1021 tgcgctgcaa tcgttttacg cgccgtcgac gaggattcgc cgcccctggg ggtcgctctc
     1081 gttgtcttta tttcagattt gccccgtcct tgtgggtggt ggttgccccc tcgtagcttc
     1141 actccagttc agtggcttcg agatggatcc aaacccccag gacatacagg agtccatcga
     1201 gcagctcgtg gcctaccgcg atcgtctgcg ccaggacgtc attgccatgg ggcaaaagct
     1261 gaagctgccc caagccaaga tcgaccgcac cctggtggat cacccggagc tcactcgcct
     1321 tgaagaggtg ctgggtcagc tccagagcca gttggcccaa ccccagggtt gatcgtgggg
     1381 gttccgtttg tcgtcccgat gtcgatgcgg gacttcttcc aagccagtcg cggccaatgg
     1441 atgacccgcc gggccgtcca ccacctggat catcaggacg acgagtttgc cgattcgaac
     1501 ctgatcatcg agccctttaa tcagcaggat ccggtgtcgg cgaaggtctg cgagagcctt
     1561 tcttttaaca ttagcgaggc agctggaggc gctcgatttt ggtgggagag caacctgaaa
     1621 gagagcagcc gatcagagga ttacgctgcg gtcctcgtcg atgctccaaa tccttcagat
     1681 cccacccgtg gctttttgct gagggataag gggtatgtcg agaagaagcc ggtcttgagt
     1741 cagtacagct tcgcggcgga tggcctgctg accatcacaa cgcgctacga caccaacgtt
     1801 ggaattgaac gctgctggtt cgtcaccgat caggtgcgca tgcgagtgag ttccgtccaa
     1861 ttcctggatg gggtctccat gacgacgtac tgcaccgagt tccgctgccc gtcagccgat
     1921 gacttggctg agacccgtcg tcaggccgag gcacttgctt tgcgctactc cacctcagga
     1981 gagagtgatg tttgatcctt ttctggagca tttgcacgcc ggtcttcagg accgtggtgc
     2041 cacggcgcag caggtcgacc ctcaattcgc cgtcaagcag tcggataagc agagcagcac
     2101 cattcgtagc tggctctggg atgttcctgg ctttcgccgt tggcgcgtta cacgcctaga
     2161 tgccggcgac accctgcagg ttctgaactc agtcgcctac ccggactgca gcctggacca
     2221 tccgattctt ggcgtggacc tgctgtggtt tggtgtccgc caaaagctgg tggctgtctt
     2281 ggatttccag cccctgcagc aaggagaggc ctatctccag cgccattaca aggaattgac
     2341 cgccctgcat gatcgctatc ccaatctcag tggcgaggag accatgcgct cctttgaccc
     2401 caaccagtac ttctcccctt ggctgctgtt ctgtcgcggc ggtgcagagg aagcgcagac
     2461 ctctctcccc cctgcttttg aggggttcat ggctgcctac tggcagatgc acgatcgcgc
     2521 ccgtagcgaa gcgggccagc tcaaggccga ggaggtggct gagttgcagc tggagtacga
     2581 ccgctacagc gccgagcggg accccgccca cgggctgttc tcaagccatt tcggcaagcc
     2641 atgggccgat gcttttttga gtgagtttct ctttcccgcc cgcctttgaa tccgatgtct
     2701 gttcctgcgg caccacgggc gaccagcctc gaccctgttc aactccccga ttggcgttgg
     2761 cagtggtttt tggatgaagc ggttgctgct ctgcaaccgc tgggcccaga gccctattcc
     2821 attgatcctc agttcctcat ccgtgagggg gtgtcgggat ccaaggcgaa gccggtgcct
     2881 gtggcgacag caacctgggc ttgccagacc gagaaatttc gccaagtccg tgccgcgtgt
     2941 gtgtctgcgg ggagcgctgc ttcggtgctc aacttcgtta tcaatccacg gacgcactac
     3001 gacctgccgt tctttggcgc cgatttggtg accctcccca atggccactt gctggccttg
     3061 gatcttcagc cggttgaccg gggagatcgc cttcataccg aagcggtttg gacggagctc
     3121 ctgacgatct ttgagcggtg gaagcaggcc ttgcctgacg gaggcccaat ccccgaagaa
     3181 gcccagccct acttctcgcc aggattcctg tggacgcgga ttcccctggg ggccgaggga
     3241 gatgccctca tcgatgcagt gattcgtccg gcctttcagg agtatctcca gctctatctc
     3301 aagctggagt cttccgcgag cccagtagca gcggagcgat cagagctgtt gctggctggc
     3361 caaaagcgct acacgcgcta ccgcgctgag aaggatccgg cccgaggcat gctcagccgt
     3421 ttctacggct cggaatggac cgaggcctac atccatgatg ttctgttcga tctcgagtct
     3481 cagacctttt agagcagacc gatggaatgc agcggaccac gaccgctcag caactccagc
     3541 agaaaagcgg agaagccgag cattgccaag cgcccgttcc agacctcaga gctgttgttc
     3601 caaccccagg cccacttgtc ctggggatag agcttgacct gggtgggtag agcggcggcc
     3661 tggtccagtt tgacctcggg gccttctagg gcgtgttgga cgaggttggc cagaccatca
     3721 ataaaggatg gggtggtgtc cagggccggg acgcggcgga agttggtgat gccggcttcc
     3781 gttgcgattt cccggtactc aatgtcgatt tcttcgagcg tttcgatgtg ctcactgaca
     3841 aagctgatgg ggacgaccac cagatccttg actccggaat cccccaattc attgagggcg
     3901 tcatcggtgt agggcttcag ccactccacc ggacccaccc ggctctggta ggccagggtg
     3961 aacggattgg cgtggccgag atcggcggcc agcttgtcca tgatcagctg ggcgcaggtt
     4021 tcgatctccc gctggtaggg atcgcccgct tccgacacat agctcttcgg caccccgtgg
     4081 gcgctgaaga acacgtgggc ctcgctgggg ttcgggcagg cctggatctc acgggcgatc
     4141 agctcagcca tggcccccac atagccgggg tcgtcgtagt agctgcggat gcagcggatc
     4201 ggcagtttcg agaaggcggg atcgctttgg cgtaggcgtt gcagctcccg gaagctggag
     4261 ccgctggtgc tgatggagaa gtggggatag aggggaagca ccaccacctc atcgatccca
     4321 tcggccttga tgtcagccac cgccgactcg gtgaaggggt gccagtagcg catggccaca
     4381 tagctggtgg cctcaatccc gcgttgccgc agggtgctct ggagttcccg tgcctgctgt
     4441 tcggtgatgc gccgcagcgg ggaaccaccg ccgatggagc gataggccgc ttgggacttg
     4501 ctggcccgca gactgctgat cagccaggcc aggggtttct gaagggccgt gttcggcagg
     4561 cggatgatct ccggatcagc gaacaggttg tagaggaagg gccccacgtc ctggatgcgc
     4621 tcaggcccgc cgaggttcag cagcaccacg ccgaccttgg ccatgcccaa gtcactgaca
     4681 aacgatgagg ccgaccgtaa ggggcatgag gggggggcag gcggaaaagc gcatggtcct
     4741 caagaacttg tcatcccgcg ccaccgcttc tcagttgagc aaagctggtt aaacattatg
     4801 aacgcctgcg cgggtctgca ctgggctgtg gcgacaatca caccgacggg atgcggtatg
     4861 cctcccggca gacccatcca aagcgtctgc agtcccctcc ctcagacgaa gcccaaagga
     4921 gttaactcat gttcgacgcc ttcaccaagg ttgtcgccca ggccgacgcc cggggccaat
     4981 tcatcggcgc cggcgagctt gatgctctgg ccgccatggt ttccgatagc aacaagcgtc
     5041 tggatgctgt caaccgcatc acaagcaacg cctccgcaat cgtgtcggcc gctgctcgcc
     5101 agctcttcgc tcagcagcct tctctcattg cccctggcgg caatgcctac acctcccgcc
     5161 gcatggctgc ttgcctacgc gacatggaga tcatccttcg ctacgtcacc tactcgatct
     5221 tcaccggcga cgcttccgtg atggaagacc gctgcctgaa cggtctgcgt gagacctacc
     5281 tggccctcgg cacccccggc gcttccgtcg ctgctggcgt gaagctgatg aaggaagccg
     5341 ccatctcgat cgccaatgac agggccggca tctcccaggg tgattgcaca gccctcatga
     5401 gcgagatcgg cacctacttc gaccgtgctg cttcttctgt tgcctgatcc ggcaccagtt
     5461 cacgtccacc cctctctttc tccgtcatga agacgcctct cactgaagcc gtatctgcag
     5521 ctgattccca gggtcgtttc ctgggtaaca ccgaaatcca aggcgctttc ggtcgtttca
     5581 accgcgctaa ggctggcctt gaagccgcta aggcgctgac tgcaaaggcc gacaccttgg
     5641 tgaacggcgc agcccaggct gtgtactcca agttccccta caccacccaa atgcagggac
     5701 ccgcctacgc cgccacggaa gtaggcaaat ctaagtgctc gcgcgacatc ggttactacc
     5761 tgcgcatggt gacctactgc ctcgtggcag gcggtaccgg ccccatggat gaatacctta
     5821 ttgctggtct cgacgagatc aaccgcacct tcgaactgtc cccctcctgg tatgtcgaag
     5881 ctctgaacta catcaaagcc aaccatggtc tgagcggtga ggctgccacc gaagccaaca
     5941 actacttcga ctacgccatc aacgccctga tctaatcagc gtacgattgg ccttcaagac
     6001 ccccccatcg ggggtctttc tttttgtctt gcgtttccga gcgggttatg tcggctccct
     6061 cctccacaac ctttgagatg gctgacccaa tcgatgaagc ggaggctttg cggcggttga
     6121 gggcgaccga tgacccctct gctcagtact acgctgcctg gtggttgggt cgccatcgca
     6181 gtcagcatcc agacacgctc ccgttgttac tggctgccat gcgtcagcgg cgggcgcgcc
     6241 agctcggtga tggcgtggag gagaacgccg tcgcccgcaa cgctacccgt gccgtcggaa
     6301 agttgggccc gtccgcgagt gaggcatttc cagttctcct tgaattactg gatgaccctg
     6361 attacggctt gagggaagct gccgcccgct cccttggtga attgaaggcc acggtggcgc
     6421 taccggccct agttgctcga ctgagatcgg gcccgaacgt ggccggagcc cgggcctccg
     6481 attcggccaa tttggtcgag ccctgtgagg ctctcctgga agccatcggt gatctggggg
     6541 cctcagatga ggaggttatt ggagttctgg agtcgttctt ggctcatgag cgtcctgtcg
     6601 ttcaatgttc ggcgtgccga tcactgcttc aactcaccca agagccccgc tggggtgagc
     6661 gactgaagac cctgttgtcg cacccccagt tgcaggtcag gcgcgctgca ttgatggacc
     6721 tcggagcgac gggttggcgt cccgcgaccc aggcgattgc tgccaccctg gctgaaaaca
     6781 gcctcaaact cattgcctta agggggttgg ttgagtctgc tccgagtgac ggtcttgatg
     6841 tggagatttt cgacgtgatg gatgggttgc tctagatggt gcctgacgac atgaactccc
     6901 aaacgtccgt tgaacaatgg attgccaatg tgcaatcggc tgattctgcg gaggctctct
     6961 taagcgccgt tgagcacttg gctgaagcga agcatccctc gggaacagcc tgtttgttgg
     7021 aaatccttgg tttcaacaat ccaggtgcgg cagtagcagc ggttgatggt ctgattgcta
     7081 ttggagaacc tgctgtggag ccgattcttg cttcgctagg taccaacaac tatggcgctc
     7141 gggcatggtc ggttcgtgct ctcgccggga ttgctgaccc ccgtggtctg gaggtgcttg
     7201 agcgggcctt ggagacggat attgggcctt ccgttcggcg cgctgcggcg tcgggtctcg
     7261 gacgtctcga tctgagatcc ctgtctgatg accaggcctc gggcgtggcc gagaggtgcc
     7321 tgcaggcatt gctggcggct tgtggggacg gggagtggat cgttcgctat gccgtcgtcg
     7381 ttggtttaga agcgttagcg ctgcatcaag ttgagcgggt ttcaggcctc agttttgaag
     7441 ccctgaggca ggccctggtt gacctggccg caggaccgac tccggtcacg cccatagtgg
     7501 ttcaaaggcg tgcggcttta gctctccatc gtattgctca cttgtgtccc catggctgaa
     7561 taacggctgc tctttgtctg cctcggtcac agttgttgtt ctccagtggc cgagggcatc
     7621 tgtctgcgcc tcatccccaa gcggggtgag atgtctgttt tgtggtcgtt agcgccggca
     7681 ctgctgtcgg ctggcatgtg ggtaacgcgg cgaatcggcg catccacgct gcccccgagc
     7741 gccgcgccac ctagggaagg tctgtacaac ctcctgccaa gaaatcaccg ttaagacggg
     7801 agcatgagtc tcagtccctg ccttgggcaa tttcctaggt tatccagagc ctgcctagcg
     7861 gcttgtggtt ccgctgctca tcctcaggcg gtcaccgcct ctgtgctgcc ggcgcgctgg
     7921 cgtcgcgtga ggaagccaaa cagcaacttg ccaatggcag cgatcagatt gccctccagc
     7981 tcctggaaca tcttcatatt gaggtggaag gcgtggttcg cttcctccac gatccgatcg
     8041 gccatggcct gatcgatcgg caggttgtcg agggtggcgc ggtagatggt cttgaatccc
     8101 ttttcgtcgg ggatggcgtc gaactcgtaa aagcgcaggc catcatgttc gccgaggccc
     8161 atggctttct gggcgatgtt cttgaggatc tggccaccgg agagatcacc gatgtagcgc
     8221 gtgtagtggt gacccaccag cagctcgggg gcctcctgcg ccaactggtg cagacgggcc
     8281 acgtactgtt gggcggcgga cgtaggcttt acggaattgc gccagttgtc accgaagtaa
     8341 taggcgagat cctgctcgag gctgttgcgt cggttgagct ccgggaatcc cacaggacca
     8401 accacaggat ggcctgtaga ccgcaggcga ccgatctcct cctccatggc ggagtacacg
     8461 aagaagaggt cggccaccag ggtgcggtag ctggccttgt ccaccacccc tttgaggaaa
     8521 cagctcacga agccggtgtt ctcagccatg gtgtgggcct ttttggtgcc ctcacgcagc
     8581 ttcagagcta ggttggtgga catgggttct gatctaaggg tcggcgctcc tagcaagata
     8641 agggcttcct ccgcgttagg aagcggtccg tcgcgaacca ttgctggccc cgccgctgca
     8701 accctctcga ttgtggaggc cgcggcaacc tggtgcgaat ttcgagttac cttgtctcgg
     8761 gcgcttgttt tgggctcctg atgcctcagc tactcgtggt tagcgatggc cttgcagcac
     8821 ttgttgtttg tgtgcctcgg caatatctgc cgttcaccgg ccgccgaggg ggtgtttctg
     8881 cacctgatcg ccagcgaagg cctggaggag cgctttgtgg tggatagcgc cggcaccggg
     8941 ggctggcatg tgggcaatcc agccgatcgg cgcatgcggg ccgccgcgga gcgccgcggc
     9001 attcacctgc ccagccgcgc ccgccagatc gagttggcgg atttcaccag cttcgatcgc
     9061 atcctcacca tggatgacga caacttccgc aacgtgcgct cgctggcgcg cgaactgggc
     9121 gagcgccctg cgctggcgcg catcgagccg atgaccagcc actgccgcgt ccaccaggtc
     9181 agcgaggtgc ctgatcccta ttacgggggt gagcagggtt ttgaggatgt gctcgatctg
     9241 ctcgaggatg cctgcggcgg cctgctcgag acgctgcttc gctcgcctta ggccgccggt
     9301 tcgggccagg cgtcgtgggg cacgcgctgg cggaacagct gcaccagctg ctcaatcacc
     9361 gcctcgatgc tcaggccatc ggtgatcagc tccaccgcat cggcggcctg agtgagcggt
     9421 gccacctccc ggctggaatc gagatggtcg cgttcggcga tctgggcctc gagctccgct
     9481 agcgctggca cagggaagcc ccgctgctca aaatcgaggg cccgccggcg ggcccgttcg
     9541 gccacggtgg cggtgaggaa caccttcagc tcggcatccg ggaagacggc ggtgccgatg
     9601 tcgcgccctt cagccaccag gccgccgcgc tcgcccatgc cctgctgctg gcgggtgagc
     9661 gcttcgcgca cgcagccatg ggctgccacc accgacacct gcgctgtcac ctcaggcgat
     9721 cggatcgctt cggttacgtc ggtgccgttc acgctcaccc gttggcttcc ggcggcagcg
     9781 gtgctcagct gtagatccag cccctcgagt agcggcgcca cggtgttggc atcggcggca
     9841 tccgcgccgc tctgctgcac cagccaggtc acggcccggt acatggcgcc ggtgtcgaga
     9901 tagatcagcc ccatccgctc ggcaaaggcg cgggtcacgg tgcttttgcc ggcgccggca
     9961 gggccatcga tggcaacgat cggggctcga ctcatcagaa acacgtgatc gatcaggcgg
    10021 ctggggccgc agtgggcggc ggcggccagc aaggtgaggc ccgtgagtgc gctgcggggc
    10081 tgcaggctgc gcgggcatac cgcttctaca tagtcgagca ccaggccggc ttgctcgagc
    10141 tcgcgctgca ccgctgccaa aaggggcgcc aaggccgtgc ctggctgccg ggcagctgct
    10201 gcagcgttgt gcagggcctg gggcagcgtt gccgcctgga ggcgttgctc ggggctgaga
    10261 tagcgattgc gggagctgag ggccaggcca tcggcctccc gctgcgtggc gcagccgatc
    10321 acctgcaccg gcaggcccaa atcggccacc acgcgccgca ggatcaccag ctgctgccaa
    10381 tccttttcgc cgagcagcag ctgattgggg cggatcaggc ctagcagccg tgccaccacg
    10441 gtggctacac cattgaaatg gccgctccgg tgccggccgc acagcccttg ctgcagcgat
    10501 aggggcggct gaatgcgggt gagctcttgt tctccagctg ggtagagctc ctccaggctc
    10561 ggggcgaaca aggcatcggc cccggcggcc tctgccaggg ccgcatcagc ctcaagctgg
    10621 cgcgggtagc gggcgaaatc ctcttgcggg ccgaattgca gagggttcac gaacacgctc
    10681 accagcacgc gcggttgtcc accagcgcag ggacgcgccg cccggctgat caggctctgg
    10741 tgccccggat gcaaggcgcc catcgtgggc acgaagtgca gaggcgcctg cctggcttcg
    10801 cggcgccaag cctccagttc ggtgcaatgg cgcagcaggc gcaagggcgc tccaggatcg
    10861 atttggaccc taccggaccc aatgttggct catcaaaaag cccaccgtca caagggcggt
    10921 gggctcgcag cgtcagcagg cactccagct actggagcac ttccagcttc acgttggcca
    10981 cgccactgga gatgagtccg aggtgatgag cagccccatg ggccaggtcg atcacgcgat
    11041 tgccgtggaa ggggccgcgg tcgttgatgc gcacgacagt gctgaggccg ttgcg
//
