# Supplementary material for: Picocyanobacteria containing a novel pigment gene cluster dominate the brackish water Baltic Sea
Source: ISME J. 2014 Mar 13;8(9):1892–903. doi: 10.1038/ismej.2014.35 (PMC4139726; doi:10.1038/ismej.2014.35)
Supplement: Supplementary dataset 2 [file ismej201435x11.zip › GS832_0p8_contig-36.gbk]

LOCUS       36                     14952 bp    DNA              UNK 01-JAN-1980
DEFINITION  Picocyanobacterial phycobilisome operon, metagenomic contig, partial
            sequence.
ACCESSION   36
VERSION     36
KEYWORDS    cyanobacteria; phycobilisome; pigment; horizontal gene transfer;
            Baltic Sea; ecology.
SOURCE      GS832_0p8|contig-36
  ORGANISM  Synechococcus/Cyanobium
            Bacteria; Cyanobacteria; Oscillatoriophycideae; Chroococcales.
REFERENCE   1
  AUTHORS   Larsson, J., Celepli, N., Ininbergs, K., Dupont, C., Yooseph, S.,
            Bergman, B., Ekman, M.
  TITLE     Picocyanobacteria containing a novel pigment gene cluster dominate
            the brackish water Baltic Sea
FEATURES             Location/Qualifiers
     source          1..14952
                     /mol_type="assembled metagenomic DNA"
                     /collection_date="2011-08-30"
                     /filter_size="0p8"
                     /assembly method="Ray-Meta"
                     /location="lat:58.82 lon:17.63"
                     /sample_name="GS832"
                     /organism="Synechococcus/Cyanobium"
     CDS             1..228
                     /gene="cpcT"
     gene            1..228
                     /gene="cpcT"
     CDS             complement(255..788)
                     /gene="unk2"
     gene            complement(255..788)
                     /gene="unk2"
     gene            978..1169
                     /gene="cpcC"
     CDS             978..1169
                     /gene="cpcC"
     CDS             1345..1578
                     /gene="cpcD"
     gene            1345..1578
                     /gene="cpcD"
     gene            1905..2422
                     /translation="TLANAAHLNIERFTNTPAKANWANATENGKAALVRAMYRQVLGNQ
                     YAMASERLKGPESLFKNGVVVQQFVEGDKAHLAAALLHAVVADPERKPPLCQDYFDEMS
                     WPAPHRLPLTQPIAVKAMKVSAGTRGTSFSSGRQVTFTVTGMNNNNYSRTADMVLNVPY
                     TRMNETMRMVQRMGGKITGIAVNGGDSGSAPAPARKKTVSTAAKAKPPWDQKPGQQAQK
                     PPAGGWLMLRCPGLAASEGLSPTGAIQAVTICNGPLIQAPITAKNTRVVLTSVLSLPGF
                     TPGDPKHRQPASHHPPDSSSRLGDSQMFDAFTKVIAQADARGEFISAVXIDALAAMVSD
                     SNKRMDTVNRITSNASAIVTNAARDLFDSQPSLIAPGGNAYTSRRMAACLRDMDIILRY
                     ITYAVFNGDASVLEDRCLNGLRETYLALGVPGASVAEGVRKMKAAAIAIVNDRNGITQG
                     DCSALMSEIGTYFDRAAAAVG"
                     /gene="cpcB"
                     /blast_species="Cyanobium sp. PCC 7001"
                     /locus_tag="GS832_0p8|contig-3678000497_12518_13962_-"
                     /description="phycocyanin, beta subunit "
     CDS             1905..2422
                     /translation="MFDAFTKVIAQADARGEFISAGQIDALAAMVSDSNKRMDTVNRIT
                     SNASAIVTNAARDLFDSQPSLIAPGGNAYTSRRMAACLRDMDIILRYITYAVFNGDASV
                     LEDRCLNGLRETYLALGVPGASVAEGVRKMKAAAIAIVNDRNGITQGDCSALMSEIGTY
                     FDRAAAAVG"
                     /locus_tag="GS832_0p8|contig-3678000497_12518_13962_-"
                     /gene="cpcB"
                     /blast_species="Cyanobium sp. PCC 7001"
                     /description="phycocyanin, beta subunit "
     gene            2466..2954
                     /translation="KTPLTEAVSAADSQGRFLSNTELNSAFGRFERAKNALAAAKGLTA
                     NADNLVNGASQAVYNKFPYTTQMQGANYAADARGKAKCARDIGYYLRMVTYCLVAGGTG
                     PMDEYLIAGIDEINRAFELSPSWYVEALNYIKANHGLSGEAATEANNYLDYAINALV"
                     /gene="cpcA"
                     /blast_species="Cyanobium gracile PCC 6307"
                     /locus_tag="GS832_0p8|contig-3678000497_11987_12475_-"
                     /description="phycocyanin, alpha subunit "
     CDS             2466..2954
                     /translation="MKTPLTEAVSAADSQGRFLSNTELNSAFGRFERAKNALAAAKGLT
                     ANADNLVNGASQAVYNKFPYTTQMQGANYAADARGKAKCARDIGYYLRMVTYCLVAGGT
                     GPMDEYLIAGIDEINRAFELSPSWYVEALNYIKANHGLSGEAATEANNYLDYAINALV"
                     /locus_tag="GS832_0p8|contig-3678000497_11987_12475_-"
                     /gene="cpcA"
                     /blast_species="Cyanobium gracile PCC 6307"
                     /description="phycocyanin, alpha subunit "
     CDS             3161..3583
                     /gene="unk4"
     gene            3161..3583
                     /gene="unk4"
     CDS             3592..4182
                     /gene="aplA"
     gene            3592..4182
                     /gene="aplA"
     gene            4270..5001
                     /gene="unk5"
     CDS             4270..5001
                     /gene="unk5"
     gene            5172..6056
                     /translation="LPEEILSIKDLIKKSGAEQELQYGTSEARLRINLRIDDIGLWKSH
                     RAKHPGKCNLLLACESNSGELSETYLTWVVGSAIRSAWVEGSTKAKDLLKTLGVSEQLM
                     GLVSKHCPGLGGKTIWAFHLERHGWLTATPVXIVELTKEAQERLKISQLAKATQVCGIS
                     NRNSLPTTARALVAKADASKQPLSLDELKTVCDCCKTSESAVALLIAKSNQVVDAARQQ
                     LLEQQPHLILPGGELYPENRAEACWRDCQQFLRVIIYGVACDXRGVTDSDGMAALRQLY
                     EVMEVPVPAMMYALNQMRCLTTQALETSEHIRELACLNMAFDNLIKALLPTQSXDATKL
                     TVPDKPIPYQATVQIQNGYSLQQSKSSPKMNNTQVHTGLLPEDPSKWNPPEEREPHPSQ
                     LPPVDARGASWGNRVLPPLDLRQANLCRTDIRGTDLTACLLEGCKLTLARYDRKTRVPD
                     GFNLEKSGAVGPEAALNGAFLNGADLRGMDLRNTNFMGAYLSGCDLSSAVLDGARFVGA
                     DLRFAKMQGCRCVGTRFTGSQLQQADFRAADLTEAILDSAENIQGADFSLSTGMDRMQL
                     ANLLTRSHNELDCWNPLTRGTTRTPWNRFKGRTGRPKIWREPKNATNTACVASDWQGEG
                     QVLGACLKQKMEVYKATVKGDWMPVIIAEYRQDSHAVWSIPILGVERFSQECEAPLELI
                     PGDDDQAKETVIRAVYRQVLGNAYVMESERQVVAESQFKLGEISVRELVRRIAKSDLYR
                     TRFFDSCARYRYIELAFRHLLGRAPADFEEMRSHAERLDTSGYEADIDSFLESDEYQNT
                     FGEWTVPYQRGWRTESCATLQEFTWSFQLLRGNSSSSLKGNLAGIRSRLGGAAYQNRPI
                     PVIAPSSQESQGWSFRPAANLTDPVTRTGVIAGEAGKVYRVEVTGYRANNVRPXVTLQK
                     SKPVYFVAFNKLSEQYQLIHREGGKIASITPLN"
                     /gene="cpeC"
                     /blast_species="Synechococcus sp. WH 8102"
                     /locus_tag="GS832_0p8|contig-3678000497_8889_11781_-"
                     /description="phycobilisome linker polypeptide "
     CDS             5172..6056
                     /translation="MPFGPSSILGVERFSQECEAPLELIPGDDDQAKETVIRAVYRQVL
                     GNAYVMESERQVVAESQFKLGEISVRELVRRIAKSDLYRTRFFDSCARYRYIELAFRHL
                     LGRAPADFEEMRSHAERLDTSGYEADIDSFLESDEYQNTFGEWTVPYQRGWRTESCATL
                     QEFTWSFQLLRGNSSSSLKGNLAGIRSRLGGAAYQNRPIPVIAPSSQESQGWSFRPAAN
                     LTDPVTRTGVIAGEAGKVYRVEVTGYRANNVRPTSRYRKANRVYFVAFNKLSEQYQLIH
                     REGGKIASITPLN*"
                     /locus_tag="GS832_0p8|contig-3678000497_8889_11781_-"
                     /gene="cpeC"
                     /blast_species="Synechococcus sp. WH 8102"
                     /description="phycobilisome linker polypeptide "
     gene            6197..7813
                     /translation="TANQSNSLDFGATQLLEAPARFSRQRADDGETARSEDLFRNQQLL
                     NKPSAFTANDNAAFHIAVRAAYRQVFGNVQPMESERLLSAESKLRNGDINVREFVRRLA
                     QSDFYRSRFFDAVSPHRAVELNFKHLLGRPPQNQAEVASHVALIATSGFTGEINSYLDS
                     DEYLKSFGEDTVPSPTSWNSPVGQPQAAFNRIAALEQNFAGSDTAIGSKSQLLGNLVSG
                     YRLSIKVPAQVYRSGSLSQMGGAAAGSADMFDLSSXKNADGGDSTPLRGDLYVGFGLGQ
                     RQQEVFERCSGDSADQITALIRSVYRQVLGNPHVMDSERNLTAESQFAEGRLSTREFIR
                     AIGLSADYRRRFFETNAPYRFVELNFKHILGRAPASQAEMSEHLQRLAIHGYEAEINSY
                     VDSEEYQNTFGENTVPYLRVATENGREQVSFNRHIALVQGYAASDTIQCASSLLNSVAT
                     RSAPTNWTNTTVRTNRLGAASGSADPTSKRFRIVVNAQPTGGRQRNPNASYVVGGNDIT
                     TQLGYIHRRGGRIISVTEIT"
                     /gene="mpeD"
                     /blast_species="Synechococcus sp. WH 7805"
                     /locus_tag="GS832_0p8|contig-3678000497_7133_8748_-"
                     /description="Phycobilisome linker polypeptide "
     CDS             6197..7813
                     /translation="TANQSNSLDFGATQLLEAPARFSRQRADDGETARSEDLFRNQQLL
                     NKPSAFTANDNAAFHIAVRAAYRQVFGNVQPMESERLLSAESKLRNGDINVREFVRRLA
                     QSDFYRSRFFDAVSPHRAVELNFKHLLGRPPQNQAEVASHVALIATSGFTGEINSYLDS
                     DEYLKSFGEDTVPSPTSWNSPVGQPQAAFNRIAALEQNFAGSDTAIGSKSQLLGNLVSG
                     YRLSIKVPAQVYRSGSLSQMGGAAAGSADMFDLSSXKNADGGDSTPLRGDLYVGFGLGQ
                     RQQEVFERCSGDSADQITALIRSVYRQVLGNPHVMDSERNLTAESQFAEGRLSTREFIR
                     AIGLSADYRRRFFETNAPYRFVELNFKHILGRAPASQAEMSEHLQRLAIHGYEAEINSY
                     VDSEEYQNTFGENTVPYLRVATENGREQVSFNRHIALVQGYAASDTIQCASSLLNSVAT
                     RSAPTNWTNTTVRTNRLGAASGSADPTSKRFRIVVNAQPTGGRQRNPNASYVVGGNDIT
                     TQLGYIHRRGGRIISVTEIT"
                     /gene="mpeD"
                     /blast_species="Synechococcus sp. WH 7805"
                     /locus_tag="GS832_0p8|contig-3678000497_7133_8748_-"
                     /description="Phycobilisome linker polypeptide "
     gene            7881..8514
                     /translation="DIKTLARPDSDLRQSEAQAQLKAAYXQVFGNAHLFEGERSLSAES
                     LFINGNLTVQGLINALALSDSYRRLFFEANGPYRFVELNFKHLLGRAPRNQAELSEHVQ
                     ILATKGYEAEINSYIYGAEYLKTFGFDTVPYNQGTATINGNSNVTYNRTLAMASGIAGF
                     DGDKQSQLLFSIATNQHPELLEELQALETAMASAIQLAGQTRIQLD"
                     /gene="cpeE"
                     /blast_species="Synechococcus sp. WH 7805"
                     /locus_tag="GS832_0p8|contig-3678000497_6433_7065_-"
                     /description="possible phycobilisome linker polypeptide "
     CDS             7881..8514
                     /translation="DIKTLARPDSDLRQSEAQAQLKAAYXQVFGNAHLFEGERSLSAES
                     LFINGNLTVQGLINALALSDSYRRLFFEANGPYRFVELNFKHLLGRAPRNQAELSEHVQ
                     ILATKGYEAEINSYIYGAEYLKTFGFDTVPYNQGTATINGNSNVTYNRTLAMASGIAGF
                     DGDKQSQLLFSIATNQHPELLEELQALETAMASAIQLAGQTRIQLD"
                     /gene="cpeE"
                     /blast_species="Synechococcus sp. WH 7805"
                     /locus_tag="GS832_0p8|contig-3678000497_6433_7065_-"
                     /description="possible phycobilisome linker polypeptide "
     gene            8938..9429
                     /translation="NSKLKDLRQAERPQAKQGIAEPQPALNMMIDTWVHMVQGGRHPFX
                     QERQQQGLSSVDAAGNLHSKKPWSLAIHEEWTFPSFQQFEDVRSSVLIEPIGPQDPLVL
                     KLLKDCTIRDAKPFLPFRMEWNAESDWEPDDPSEVSAGSCILVPIPSDNQKGILLRSAG
                     YAEAEQAVSNYTFLEDDTFVLKTQYGQSIAEERIWFVSENVRCRSSVLRTSAGSGILQT
                     SFASEIRRLDSFI"
                     /gene="cpeS"
                     /blast_species="Prochlorococcus marinus str. MIT 9313"
                     /locus_tag="GS832_0p8|contig-3678000497_5519_6228_-"
                     /description="CpeS-like protein "
     CDS             8938..9429
                     /translation="NSKLKDLRQAERPQAKQGIAEPQPALNMMIDTWVHMVQGGRHPFX
                     QERQQQGLSSVDAAGNLHSKKPWSLAIHEEWTFPSFQQFEDVRSSVLIEPIGPQDPLVL
                     KLLKDCTIRDAKPFLPFRMEWNAESDWEPDDPSEVSAGSCILVPIPSDNQKGILLRSAG
                     YAEAEQAVSNYTFLEDDTFVLKTQYGQSIAEERIWFVSENVRCRSSVLRTSAGSGILQT
                     SFASEIRRLDSFI"
                     /gene="cpeS"
                     /blast_species="Prochlorococcus marinus str. MIT 9313"
                     /locus_tag="GS832_0p8|contig-3678000497_5519_6228_-"
                     /description="CpeS-like protein "
     gene            9444..9999
                     /translation="PNIALRFAKILAGHYSNSAQSQHDPVNFAHINIYFRPLPWEVFQG
                     PGFYSEQSYGHDPWRPYRQGVHRLISSEKIQIVENYGFDQPIRLAGAGFTPDLLKLVTI
                     QRLKQRCGCSMHFCETTPGCFRGVVEPGQNCIVPRDGRPTYLVSEVSVDHENWISRDQG
                     FDPITNSLRGAQNTGRCDLNE"
                     /gene="cpeT"
                     /blast_species="Synechococcus sp. WH 7803"
                     /locus_tag="GS832_0p8|contig-3678000497_4950_5507_-"
                     /description="phycoerythrin linker gene region "
     CDS             9444..9999
                     /translation="PNIALRFAKILAGHYSNSAQSQHDPVNFAHINIYFRPLPWEVFQG
                     PGFYSEQSYGHDPWRPYRQGVHRLISSEKIQIVENYGFDQPIRLAGAGFTPDLLKLVTI
                     QRLKQRCGCSMHFCETTPGCFRGVVEPGQNCIVPRDGRPTYLVSEVSVDHENWISRDQG
                     FDPITNSLRGAQNTGRCDLNE"
                     /gene="cpeT"
                     /blast_species="Synechococcus sp. WH 7803"
                     /locus_tag="GS832_0p8|contig-3678000497_4950_5507_-"
                     /description="phycoerythrin linker gene region "
     CDS             10045..10371
                     /gene="cpeR"
     gene            10045..10371
                     /gene="cpeR"
     gene            complement(10374..11735)
                     /translation="TSEDSILASTSSSYDNIHPGLSHHDALAILEQSLESLDSASDYYM
                     AAAHLVNFPGNKTEEALLRLIDNSSNEQAVNLARRKAVEVLGRLGVQRSIPSIGRCLRS
                     DDPYLVENAAWALLQLNCQDVELHQAMFQLLNDPSQSRRVLIQALVGLEVYAALPVLQS
                     LQDEAIPGVRGAALSGVAQLSGDSSRLQELEAHLTLPNQMDRQSAIQDLIDCRATCLLP
                     SILKAPVSPVFRLRALRALWPGQDKAHAGLDLXYLFSTLIWDQPEDLELAHCYDAEPTI
                     SFLFDEFFGTDFSRCYLALSVLKHRPPEELWPFFWKRWQEDAYNDYGAHYFFIQLLRSV
                     DDWPSAASTSIESLLLEAMNSKRPQFGKSKAAACLALNKHFPDIWSKSVQQLLSSDLTA
                     SWELRYAALMGLDAIYVGNTHEISLHLCNDLAMQDPDLFVDRKRQELISENXGLKGTTF
                     SPVALNLQALGSWHSCFNSQDLEGAARSHRPVANGSYRPHLPINHLQTGFKTLKLAMIN
                     SFKNKVLALTD"
                     /gene="cpeY"
                     /blast_species="Synechococcus sp. WH 7805"
                     /locus_tag="GS832_0p8|contig-3678000497_3215_4802_+"
                     /description="putative bilin biosynthesis protein CpeY "
     CDS             complement(10374..11735)
                     /translation="TSEDSILASTSSSYDNIHPGLSHHDALAILEQSLESLDSASDYYM
                     AAAHLVNFPGNKTEEALLRLIDNSSNEQAVNLARRKAVEVLGRLGVQRSIPSIGRCLRS
                     DDPYLVENAAWALLQLNCQDVELHQAMFQLLNDPSQSRRVLIQALVGLEVYAALPVLQS
                     LQDEAIPGVRGAALSGVAQLSGDSSRLQELEAHLTLPNQMDRQSAIQDLIDCRATCLLP
                     SILKAPVSPVFRLRALRALWPGQDKAHAGLDLXYLFSTLIWDQPEDLELAHCYDAEPTI
                     SFLFDEFFGTDFSRCYLALSVLKHRPPEELWPFFWKRWQEDAYNDYGAHYFFIQLLRSV
                     DDWPSAASTSIESLLLEAMNSKRPQFGKSKAAACLALNKHFPDIWSKSVQQLLSSDLTA
                     SWELRYAALMGLDAIYVGNTHEISLHLCNDLAMQDPDLFVDRKRQELISENXGLKGTTF
                     SPVALNLQALGSWHSCFNSQDLEGAARSHRPVANGSYRPHLPINHLQTGFKTLKLAMIN
                     SFKNKVLALTD"
                     /gene="cpeY"
                     /blast_species="Synechococcus sp. WH 7805"
                     /locus_tag="GS832_0p8|contig-3678000497_3215_4802_+"
                     /description="putative bilin biosynthesis protein CpeY "
     gene            complement(12154..12582)
                     /translation="TRFLLSHNLQVVSENLQSLTSADLAAGLVAHLSTDVQVQALSHPH
                     WLVQVEADLLPIDLANAVLLAWRQLRCSAGATDDACQLLALGGRKDDQAASGALLQQSD
                     WGVDVVETLDAVAFLQSINWELLKQGRAPDGVFELQG"
                     /gene="unk12"
                     /blast_species="Synechococcus sp. WH 7805"
                     /locus_tag="GS832_0p8|contig-3678000497_2369_2797_+"
                     /description="hypothetical protein WH7805_06696 "
     CDS             complement(12154..12582)
                     /translation="TRFLLSHNLQVVSENLQSLTSADLAAGLVAHLSTDVQVQALSHPH
                     WLVQVEADLLPIDLANAVLLAWRQLRCSAGATDDACQLLALGGRKDDQAASGALLQQSD
                     WGVDVVETLDAVAFLQSINWELLKQGRAPDGVFELQG"
                     /gene="unk12"
                     /blast_species="Synechococcus sp. WH 7805"
                     /locus_tag="GS832_0p8|contig-3678000497_2369_2797_+"
                     /description="hypothetical protein WH7805_06696 "
     gene            12655..13545
                     /translation="STELSTAPGSGNQQLSVEEANILAAELRSQLRQGLVPSSDSPAIE
                     RMVAGLGDTRGLMRLTFAESLGAVGAAAVPTLCRALRSHDNVTVRRAXSKNINAVGDPA
                     ALPVLLESLLSDSDPVVQGSAVGAMAAVGDQALEALLSVLVHPKASAMQQGLASWGIAF
                     IGAKAPEALRQAASSPDARVRAAAIAALGEQIQALGDEQARQLLLTALDDLDSEVRAEA
                     ATLMGKLQEPEWACPRLLPLLTDSEEQVRKNAALSLMKLGARDALPALKASVDQEEQPS
                     VRLVLELAISQLSK"
                     /gene="mpeV"
                     /blast_species="Synechococcus sp. WH 7805"
                     /locus_tag="GS832_0p8|contig-3678000497_1407_2296_-"
                     /description="hypothetical protein WH7805_06701 "
     CDS             12655..13545
                     /translation="STELSTAPGSGNQQLSVEEANILAAELRSQLRQGLVPSSDSPAIE
                     RMVAGLGDTRGLMRLTFAESLGAVGAAAVPTLCRALRSHDNVTVRRAXSKNINAVGDPA
                     ALPVLLESLLSDSDPVVQGSAVGAMAAVGDQALEALLSVLVHPKASAMQQGLASWGIAF
                     IGAKAPEALRQAASSPDARVRAAAIAALGEQIQALGDEQARQLLLTALDDLDSEVRAEA
                     ATLMGKLQEPEWACPRLLPLLTDSEEQVRKNAALSLMKLGARDALPALKASVDQEEQPS
                     VRLVLELAISQLSK"
                     /gene="mpeV"
                     /blast_species="Synechococcus sp. WH 7805"
                     /locus_tag="GS832_0p8|contig-3678000497_1407_2296_-"
                     /description="hypothetical protein WH7805_06701 "
     gene            complement(13566..14185)
                     /translation="EMEALDILFEDLAHPNPYIQSQAFMAMVRDWPQQALPRLLGLLAQ
                     PDITLRRASVRGIGAFGAAALLPLADLLKAXPDSTIRASCVKAYAQVASNQPGIHFPES
                     AMKALEEALSDDSPVVAVATVMALGQVGGQAMPLLLRVVGGDNPAQAVAAVNALAQIDD
                     PVIERTLRDLQNQPQVDSYVRETIESALARMSDLHARQPQPG"
                     /gene="cpeZ"
                     /blast_species="Synechococcus sp. WH 7805"
                     /locus_tag="GS832_0p8|contig-3678000497_768_1387_+"
                     /description="putative bilin biosynthesis protein cpeZ "
     CDS             complement(13566..14185)
                     /translation="EMEALDILFEDLAHPNPYIQSQAFMAMVRDWPQQALPRLLGLLAQ
                     PDITLRRASVRGIGAFGAAALLPLADLLKAXPDSTIRASCVKAYAQVASNQPGIHFPES
                     AMKALEEALSDDSPVVAVATVMALGQVGGQAMPLLLRVVGGDNPAQAVAAVNALAQIDD
                     PVIERTLRDLQNQPQVDSYVRETIESALARMSDLHARQPQPG"
                     /gene="cpeZ"
                     /blast_species="Synechococcus sp. WH 7805"
                     /locus_tag="GS832_0p8|contig-3678000497_768_1387_+"
                     /description="putative bilin biosynthesis protein cpeZ "
     gene            complement(14279..14773)
                     /translation="KSVVTTVVTAADAAGRFPSQNDLEAVQGNIQRATARLEAAEKLAA
                     GLDKVTKEAGDACFSKYPYLKQAGEAGENQVKVDKCYRDIAHYLRLINYCLVVGGTGPL
                     DEWGIAGAREVYRTLRLPTAAYVEALTFTRDRACSPRDMSPQALNELKSYLDYAINALS
                     "
                     /gene="cpeA"
                     /blast_species="Synechococcus sp. CC9311"
                     /locus_tag="GS832_0p8|contig-3678000497_180_674_+"
                     /description="C-phycoerythrin class I alpha chain "
     CDS             complement(14279..14773)
                     /translation="KSVVTTVVTAADAAGRFPSQNDLEAVQGNIQRATARLEAAEKLAA
                     GLDKVTKEAGDACFSKYPYLKQAGEAGENQVKVDKCYRDIAHYLRLINYCLVVGGTGPL
                     DEWGIAGAREVYRTLRLPTAAYVEALTFTRDRACSPRDMSPQALNELKSYLDYAINALS
                     "
                     /gene="cpeA"
                     /blast_species="Synechococcus sp. CC9311"
                     /locus_tag="GS832_0p8|contig-3678000497_180_674_+"
                     /description="C-phycoerythrin class I alpha chain "
     gene            complement(14835..14952)
                     /translation="GTNPVETRFRKMETVQGDCSALVAEAATYFDRVISGLS"
                     /gene="cpeB"
                     /blast_species="Synechococcus sp. CB0205"
                     /locus_tag="GS832_0p8|contig-3678000497_1_118_+"
                     /description="C-phycoerythrin class I beta chain "
     CDS             complement(14835..14952)
                     /translation="GTNPVETRFRKMETVQGDCSALVAEAATYFDRVISGLS"
                     /gene="cpeB"
                     /blast_species="Synechococcus sp. CB0205"
                     /locus_tag="GS832_0p8|contig-3678000497_1_118_+"
                     /description="C-phycoerythrin class I beta chain "
ORIGIN
        1 ttcattggcg aggtggaacc tggctgccgc tgcctggtgg aacgcaaagg ggccgtctcc
       61 tacctcgtga gtcgcctcga gctcaatccc caagggatgc gcaccctcga tcgaggccac
      121 gacccccaaa cccatgaaca cctctggggc tccctggcag gaccctttga attcagccgc
      181 accgacgact acagctccga ggttccccaa gcctggctcc aagcctggga gagctagggg
      241 ctgcagggcc tggcctaggc gctcaactca tccataaacg cctgttcgtg ctcgacctgg
      301 tggcgctcaa cctggtggcg ctcgaaccgc tgctgaccga actgggggcg ctcaaaattg
      361 ggccgctcga actcgtgatc gtccaggaag ggctcctcct ctgggatgga ctcttcctct
      421 gggttggact cttcctctgg gttggaatcc tcctgagcga cgagctcttc ctctgcgacg
      481 ggagcttcct cggcctcggc gacgcgctcg tcttgatggg gcgcttgatc agccaccccg
      541 ttgaggagcg attcaagccg ggccagccgg tcttcggttt cgaccaaacg cagctcggtg
      601 ccttcggcca tgggggcgcc tgaggccaaa cctccctcca ggagatgctc cagccgcacc
      661 tcttgccccg ccaggcgctc ctccagttcc aaaagcctga aggtgaggat ttcagcgacc
      721 tgagacaggg tttgcaactg gtcggccagt cgctgggtgg aatctgccgc cttcagctct
      781 ggagccatgg gccttaccag gggtttggcc ggatggtatc ggcggagcat ggaaacgcca
      841 gggggctggc ggccccaggc agcccttgat ttgtaacgat tgtgaaagcc tttggattcg
      901 gtcgaaacag acccaaagga tccgcctgcc gccgtttagc gcggctccgg cttacctccc
      961 tccggcctct cacgcccatg acactcgcca acgctgccca cctgaacatc gagcgtttta
     1021 ccaatacccc tgccaaggca aactgggcaa acgccaccga gaacggcaag gcagccctgg
     1081 tccgcgccat gtatcgccag gtgctgggca accaatacgc gatggccagt gagcggctga
     1141 aaggcccgga atcactgttc aagaacgggg gtggtagtcc agcaatttgt tgaaggggat
     1201 aaagcacact tggctgctgc gcttctgcac gcggtagttg cagatccaga aagaaagccg
     1261 ccgctttgcc aggattactt cgatgaaatg agctggcctg cgccccaccg cctccctctc
     1321 acccaaccca ttgctgtcaa agccatgaaa gtttctgcag gcacccgagg caccagcttc
     1381 agtagcggtc gccaggtcac cttcaccgtg accggcatga acaacaacaa ctattcccgg
     1441 accgcggaca tggtgctgaa tgtgccctac acccgcatga acgaaaccat gcgcatggtg
     1501 cagcgcatgg gcggcaagat cacagggatt gccgtgaacg gcggcgacag tggcagcgcc
     1561 ccagcgcctg cccgtaagaa aaccgtcagc acggctgcca agggctaagc caccctggga
     1621 ccaaaaaccg gggcaacagg ctcaaaagcc cccagccggg ggctggttga tgctccgatg
     1681 ccctgggttg gcggccagcg aaggcctgtc tccaactggc gccatccagg cggtgaccat
     1741 ttgtaacggg ccgctcatcc aggcccccat taccgccaaa aatacgcggg tcgtgttgac
     1801 gtctgttttg tctttgcccg ggcttcaccc ccggcgatcc gaaacaccgg caacctgctt
     1861 cccatcaccc tcccgactct tcgtcgcgac taggagactc ccaaatgttc gacgccttca
     1921 ccaaggtcat agcccaggct gatgcccgtg gcgaattcat cagtgccggt cagatcgacg
     1981 ccctcgcggc gatggtcagc gacagcaaca agcgcatgga cacggtgaac cgcatcacct
     2041 ccaacgcttc ggccatcgtc accaacgcag ctcgcgatct gtttgattcg cagccctcgc
     2101 tgatcgcccc cggcggcaac gcctacacca gccgccgcat ggctgcgtgc ctacgcgaca
     2161 tggatatcat cctccgttac atcacctacg ccgttttcaa tggcgatgca tcagttctgg
     2221 aagaccgttg cctcaacggc ctgcgtgaga cctacctcgc cctcggcgtt cctggagctt
     2281 ccgtagctga aggcgttcgc aagatgaagg ccgccgccat tgcaattgtc aatgaccgca
     2341 acggcatcac ccaaggagac tgctcagctt tgatgagtga aatcgggacc tacttcgacc
     2401 gcgctgcagc agccgtaggc taatcagcac actcataacg tcaaatcaac ccatctcccc
     2461 ttcccatgaa gactcccctt accgaagccg tctccgccgc tgattcccag ggtcggttcc
     2521 tatcaaatac tgaactcaac tccgctttcg gtcgttttga gcgcgccaaa aatgctcttg
     2581 cagcagcaaa aggtctgact gccaacgcag acaacttagt gaacggcgcc tcccaggccg
     2641 tttacaacaa gttcccctac accacccaga tgcagggtgc caactatgcc gctgacgccc
     2701 gtggcaaagc caagtgcgcc cgagacatcg gttactacct ccgcatggtc acctactgcc
     2761 tcgtggcagg tggcaccggc ccaatggatg agtacctgat tgccgggatt gatgagatca
     2821 atcgcgcttt cgagctctcc ccctcttggt acgtggaagc tcttaactac atcaaggcca
     2881 accatggcct ttccggtgaa gcagcgacag aagcaaacaa ctacctcgat tacgcaatca
     2941 acgcgcttgt ttgattaagc ttctagagaa aacaaacgca gccaccacca gcctccccct
     3001 cgacggggag gctgttttta ttggtttaga atgaaggaga acaggcatgg aaatacactg
     3061 cgaatcaaga cgagaagacc aaagcactaa gcattctcaa ggatacggta agatcaaaat
     3121 ataattcaag ggcatcgttc ttttaccaaa accaaacacc atgctacccg aagaaattct
     3181 aagcataaaa gacttaatta aaaaatccgg agcagaacag gaacttcagt acggaactag
     3241 cgaagcccga ttgcgcatca acctaagaat tgacgacatt ggtctttgga agtcgcatcg
     3301 ggcaaagcat cctggcaaat gcaatcttct gcttgcctgc gaaagtaata gcggcgagct
     3361 atccgaaacc tatctgacct gggtcgtcgg ttcagcgata cgttcagcct gggtagaagg
     3421 atcgaccaaa gcaaaggatc tactcaaaac cctcggggtg tcagaacaac ttatgggact
     3481 ggtatcgaaa cactgtccag gcctgggcgg gaaaaccatc tgggcattcc atttagagcg
     3541 gcatggctgg ctcaccgcta cgcctgtgga atcgtggaac tgacaaaaga agctcaagaa
     3601 cgactgaaga taagccaact cgccaaggcg acacaagtat gcggaataag caatcgcaac
     3661 agcctcccca ctacagcgag agcgttggta gcaaaagcag atgcatccaa gcaaccccta
     3721 agcctcgatg aattaaaaac ggtatgcgac tgttgcaaaa cctcagagag tgccgttgcg
     3781 ttactgatag cgaagtcaaa ccaggtggtt gatgctgcaa ggcaacaatt gctagagcaa
     3841 cagccccatc tcatcttgcc agggggagag ctataccctg aaaaccgcgc agaagcttgc
     3901 tggcgggatt gccaacagtt tctgcgggtg ataatctacg gcgtggcgtg tgattgcgcg
     3961 gagataacag actcagacgg catggcagca ttgcgtcagt tatacgaagt aatggaagta
     4021 ccagttcctg cgatgatgta tgccctaaat caaatgcgtt gccttactac acaagcacta
     4081 gaaacttctg agcatattcg tgagctggcc tgcctgaaca tggcttttga caatctgatc
     4141 aaagctctgc tacctaccca gtccctgatg ccacgaaact gaccgtgccc gacaagccaa
     4201 ttcccctacc aggcgacagt acaaatccaa aatggataca gtttacagca aagcaaatct
     4261 tctccaaaaa tgaataacac gcaagtacat acaggcttgt taccagaaga ccccagcaag
     4321 tggaatcctc ctgaggaacg ggaacctcat ccatcgcagc ttccacccgt agacgcgcga
     4381 ggggccagct ggggtaaccg tgttctgccg cctcttgacc tgcgccaggc aaacctttgc
     4441 cgtacggaca taagaggcac tgatctaact gcctgccttc tggagggctg caaattaaca
     4501 cttgcccgtt atgacagaaa gacaagggtg cctgatggtt ttaatcttga aaagtcggga
     4561 gcagtggggc cagaagcagc tcttaatggg gcttttttaa atggcgcaga tctcaggggt
     4621 atggaccttc gaaacaccaa cttcatgggt gcctacctaa gcggctgtga cctaagtagt
     4681 gcagtattgg atggagcacg ctttgtaggt gcagacttaa ggtttgcgaa aatgcaaggc
     4741 tgtcgctgcg tgggcacacg ctttacaggc agtcagttgc aacaggccga ctttagggct
     4801 gctgatctaa cagaggctat cctagatagc gcagaaaata ttcagggcgc tgacttcagt
     4861 ctgtctacgg gtatggacag gatgcagctt gcaaacctac tgactcggtc tcacaacgaa
     4921 ctggattgct ggaaccccct cacccgggga acgacccgta caaccctgga atcgcttcaa
     4981 gggtcgtacg ggtcggccta aaatctggcg agaacccaaa aacgcgacca acacagcctg
     5041 tgtcgctagc gactggcagg gcgaagggca agtactaggg gcgtgtttga aacaaaagat
     5101 ggaggtttat aaagctacgg tcaaagggga ttggatgccg gtgataattg ccgagtatcg
     5161 ccaagacagc catgccgttt ggtccatcct ccatcctagg cgtggagcgc ttctcccaag
     5221 agtgcgaagc cccactggag ctaatccccg gagacgatga ccaagcgaag gagacggtaa
     5281 tccgggctgt ctacagacag gtgcttggga atgcctacgt catggagagc gaacgacaag
     5341 tagttgcgga atcgcagttc aagcttggcg aaatcagcgt tagagagctg gtgcgtcgca
     5401 tcgccaagag cgatctatac cgcacacgat tttttgattc atgtgcacgc taccgctata
     5461 ttgagctggc atttcgtcat cttcttggcc gtgctccggc tgactttgag gaaatgcgca
     5521 gccatgccga gcgactagat acaagtggct atgaagcaga catagacagt ttcttggaat
     5581 ctgatgaata tcaaaacacc tttggtgagt ggactgtccc atatcaacgt ggctggagaa
     5641 cggaatcctg tgcaactctt caagagttca cctggtcatt ccagttgctg cggggcaaca
     5701 gcagcagtag cctaaaaggt aatctggcgg ggattaggag ccgtcttggt ggagctgctt
     5761 atcaaaatcg gcccattcca gtgatagctc catcatccca agaatcccaa ggctggagct
     5821 tccgcccagc cgcgaacctt acggatcccg taacgcggac tggggtaatc gcaggagaag
     5881 caggcaaagt ctaccgagtt gaagtaacag gttatagggc gaataatgta cgccccacgt
     5941 cacgttacag aaaagcaaac cgagtatact tcgtagcctt caacaagcta tcagagcagt
     6001 atcaacttat tcatcgcgag ggaggcaaga tcgcaagcat cacaccattg aactgagcaa
     6061 tcagttcaat ggtgtgatgc ttgccgtgac aagggagcta caaaatcaca ccaagcatct
     6121 ttgaaatagg gtcttcaaaa aaattccagt aacacacatc gcgcgaacag gatcagttct
     6181 ccaacaccat cttcccatga cagcaaatca aagcaattca cttgacttcg gagccactca
     6241 gcttcttgaa gcaccagcga gattttcgcg acaaagggct gatgatggag aaactgccag
     6301 aagtgaagat ctatttcgca accagcagct attaaataaa ccttctgcat tcaccgcaaa
     6361 cgacaatgct gcttttcaca tcgcagtaag agctgcatat cgccaagtat ttggcaatgt
     6421 tcagcccatg gaaagcgagc ggctactcag tgctgagtcg aaattacgca acggtgatat
     6481 aaacgtacgg gaattcgtac gaagattagc ccaatccgat ttttatcgct cacgcttctt
     6541 tgatgccgtg tctccgcatc gagcagttga gctgaacttc aaacatttgc tgggccgccc
     6601 cccccagaat caagcagaag ttgctagcca tgtagccctg atcgccacaa gtggcttcac
     6661 aggcgagatc aatagctatc ttgattccga tgagtatcta aagtcctttg gcgaggacac
     6721 agttccatcc ccaacaagct ggaactctcc agtaggccag cctcaagcag cgttcaacag
     6781 gatcgcagca cttgaacaga acttcgctgg tagcgacaca gccatagggt ccaagagtca
     6841 gttgcttggc aatctggtta gcggctacag gctctcaatc aaggtgcctg cacaggtata
     6901 ccgatctggt tcccttagtc agatgggtgg ggcagccgct ggttcggccg acatgtttga
     6961 gcctgtcaag cgaaagaatg ccgatggcgg cgactcaaca ccgttgcgtg gtgatctcta
     7021 cgttggcttt gggcttgggc agcgccaaca ggaagtgttc gagcgatgca gcggtgattc
     7081 agcagatcag attactgcgc tgatccgctc ggtataccgc caagtgctgg gcaatcccca
     7141 tgtgatggac agcgaacgca acctaacagc agaaagtcag tttgctgagg gaaggctcag
     7201 cacccgcgaa tttataagag ctattggact ctctgcagac tatcgccgtc gcttcttcga
     7261 aacaaatgct ccctaccgtt ttgttgagct gaacttcaaa catattctgg gccgagcacc
     7321 cgcatctcag gctgagatga gtgagcacct acaaaggcta gccattcacg gctatgaagc
     7381 agaaataaac agctatgttg atagcgaaga gtatcagaat accttcggcg aaaatactgt
     7441 tccctatctg cgtgtagcga cagagaatgg ccgcgaacag gtttccttta atcggcatat
     7501 agcactagtt caaggctatg cagccagtga caccattcaa tgtgcctcaa gcctgctgaa
     7561 ttcagtggcc acaagatctg cacctacaaa ctggacaaat acaacagtac ggactaacag
     7621 gcttggtgca gcctctggat cagctgatcc cacatccaag cggttccgta ttgtcgtgaa
     7681 tgcccagcct acaggcggcc gccaacgcaa cccaaacgcc agttacgtgg ttggcggcaa
     7741 cgacataaca acccaactgg gatacatcca tagacgcggt ggtcggatca tctctgttac
     7801 cgaaatcacc taaaacgctg gctcactttt tccgggcaac aacacacttc tctccctctc
     7861 acaagccaac ataaacagcc atggacatca aaactcttgc ccggcccgat tcggatttgc
     7921 gccagtcaga agcccaagct cagctgaaag ccgcctaccg ccaggtattt ggcaatgcgc
     7981 acctctttga gggtgagcgc tcactctcgg ccgagagtct cttcatcaac ggcaatctca
     8041 cagtgcaggg gctgatcaat gccctagccc tgtctgatag ctatcggcgt ctcttttttg
     8101 aagcaaatgg cccctatcga tttgttgagc tcaacttcaa gcatctctta gggcgagccc
     8161 cacgaaatca ggctgaactg agcgagcacg tccagatcct ggccacaaaa ggatacgaag
     8221 ctgaaatcaa cagctatata tacggagccg aatatctaaa gaccttcggc tttgatacag
     8281 tgccctataa tcaaggaaca gcaaccataa atggaaactc gaacgttact tataacagaa
     8341 ctcttgcaat ggcttcgggc attgccggct ttgatggtga taagcaatca caattactgt
     8401 ttagcatagc gaccaattca acacccagag ctgctcgaag aactccaggc cctggagacc
     8461 gcaatggcca gcgctataca attagctgga caaacaagaa tccagttgga ctgaatcggc
     8521 gagtgccaca aaccaccact gctcccttca gctcgctaac atcagccatc caatcaattc
     8581 atcgacgtgg gggctgcatc tcctcagtga cagaatccta aatcaaacta atacggggag
     8641 ggttcaaaag tttaagaata tattctcaca acttttccca aacctcccta aactttaaaa
     8701 gcaccccgaa tacaatccat gaattcaaag ctaaaagacc ttcgccaagc agagcggcca
     8761 caggccaagc agggcattgc tgaaccacaa cctgcgctaa atatgatgat tgatacgtgg
     8821 gtacacatgg ttcagggagg tcgtcaccct tttggcagga acgccaacaa caagggctga
     8881 gcagcgttga tgcagctgga aaccttcata gcaagaagcc ttggtcgctg gcgatccatg
     8941 aggagtggac attcccttgc ctttcagcaa tttgaggatg ttcgcagttc agtcttaatc
     9001 gaaccaattg ggccccaaga tccattggtt cttaagctac ttaaggattg cacaatacgc
     9061 gatgcaaaac cttttcttcc ttttcgcatg gaatggaatg ccgaaagcga ctgggaacca
     9121 gatgacccca gcgaagtatc ggctggatca tgcattctcg ttccaattcc atctgataat
     9181 caaaaaggaa tcttgctgcg aagtgctgga tacgcagagg ccgagcaagc agtatcaaac
     9241 tacacatttc ttgaagatga cacttttgta ctaaaaaccc aatacggcca gtccattgcg
     9301 gaggaacgga tctggttcgt atctgagaac gttcgttgcc gttcatcagt gctgcgaact
     9361 tcagcaggct cagggatact gcaaacctcc tttgcctctg aaatccgacg gttagattcc
     9421 ttcatctaac aatatttact gtgccaaata ttgctctgag atttgcaaaa atactggctg
     9481 gccactacag taattctgct caatcacaac atgaccccgt aaattttgca cacatcaaca
     9541 tctattttcg ccctctccca tgggaagtat ttcagggccc tggtttttac tctgagcaaa
     9601 gttacggcca cgacccatgg cgaccctata ggcaaggcgt gcatcgactg atctcatccg
     9661 agaagataca aattgttgag aattatggct tcgaccaacc gattcgcttg gctggagcgg
     9721 gcttcacacc tgatctactc aagctagtta ctattcaacg cctcaaacaa cgctgcggtt
     9781 gttcgatgca tttctgcgag acgacaccgg gttgcttcag gggagtggta gagcctggtc
     9841 aaaactgcat tgtgccacgt gatgggcggc ccacctattt agtgagtgaa gtttcggttg
     9901 accacgaaaa ctggatcagt cgagatcagg gatttgatcc gattaccaat agcttgcagt
     9961 ggggctcaga acacgggccg ctgcgattta aacgaatagc tagctttgaa aatgaagtca
    10021 cagctgagtg gggaagtctg acaaatgatc agcgggaaga gcctaaacac attggataga
    10081 ccaaaaagtt tgcaggctga caggccagct atcaagcaat tccaaagctg gattcgctcg
    10141 cagcatctaa tctgtcaggg ccaagacttt atttttgaaa ctattgatca tagccagctt
    10201 gagcgttttg aagcctgtct gaagatgatt gatgggcagg tgcggtctgt aagagccatt
    10261 ggcaactggc ctatgggacc tcgccgcacc ttcaagatcc tgcgagttga agcagctgtg
    10321 ccaagaccca agggcctgga gattcaacgc tactgggctg aacgtggttc ctttcagacc
    10381 cggttttcgg aaatcagctc ttgacgtttg cgatctacaa aaagatcagg atcctgcata
    10441 gccaagtcat tacacaaatg caaggatatt tcatgggtat tcccaacata aattgcatca
    10501 agacccatca aggcagcata acgtaactcc cagcttgctg taagatcgga tgacaaaagt
    10561 tgctgcacgc ttttactcca tatatctgga aaatgtttat tcaatgccaa acaagcagcc
    10621 gcttttgact tgccgaattg gggacgcttg ctgttcatgg cttccagcag cagcgactca
    10681 atgctagtag aggcagcgga aggccagtcg tcaacactgc gaaggagctg aatgaagaaa
    10741 tagtgagcac cgtaatcatt gtatgcatcc tcctgccatc gcttccagaa aaaaggccag
    10801 agctcctctg gtggcctatg cttcaatacg gacaatgcta aatagcaacg actaaaatca
    10861 gtgccaaaaa actcatcaaa tagaaaagat atggtgggtt ccgcatcgta acagtgcgcc
    10921 aactctaaat cttctggctg atcccagatc agggtatcta aacaagtaag caggtcaaga
    10981 cctgcgtgtg ctttgtcttg gcccggccag agtgcacgca gagcccgcaa cctgaacaca
    11041 ggggaaacgg gcgccttaag gatcgatggc aataagcatg tagcccgaca gtcgattaaa
    11101 tcctgaatcg ccgactgccg gtccatttga ttcggcaggg tcagatgtgc ttccaactct
    11161 tgaaggcgac tgctatcgcc actgagctgt gcaaccccgg acaaagcagc cccacgaacc
    11221 cctggaatcg cttcatcttg cagcgattga agtacgggca acgcggcata cacttctaac
    11281 cccacaagag cctggataag gaccctacgg ctctggcttg gatcattgag tagctggaac
    11341 atcgcctgat ggagttcaac atcttgacaa ttgagctgaa gaagagccca ggcggcattc
    11401 tccacaagat agggatcatc actccttagg cagcgtccga tgctggggat ggacctttga
    11461 accccaagcc ggcccaaaac ttccaccgct tttcggcgcg caaggttgac agcctgttcg
    11521 ttagaagaat tatcgatgag acgcaataaa gcttcctccg ttttattgcc agggaaattc
    11581 acgagatggg cggccgccat gtagtagtcg ctggcggaat caagcgattc aagggattgc
    11641 tcaagaatgg cgagcgcgtc gtggtggctg agccctgggt gaatattgtc ataactgctg
    11701 ctggtgctgg ccaaaatact gtcctcagag gtcaatgtgg tcgaagctgt ggcgctaaag
    11761 ggggagctga ttcctactct gatagccggc agggcaagag tgctgaaagt ttaagagtta
    11821 tgagtcttga cgcaatccag ccaggaagcg atcaatatga ggccacctaa atttagccgc
    11881 gcaatgggac cccatcaatg tggtgcactt cttcttgtta caagcatcaa atctgaaact
    11941 ccccagaggg ttgctcagaa gctgtgggtt caaccccata tgctgggcca cactatgcag
    12001 caactccacc agaacggaat cccagtttcg tcggtgggtc tgatggaggc tgtcaactcg
    12061 gtttccggag tggagaccaa agctgccatg gagccaggcg aatcacccaa gcctgaacag
    12121 caatcacctc gccgccgccg caagtagccc agctcagcct tggagctcga acacaccatc
    12181 aggagcgcgc ccctgcttga ggagttccca attgatcgac tgaaggaaag cgacggcgtc
    12241 cagagtctcc accacatcca ccccccagtc actctgctgc agcaacgctc cagaggcagc
    12301 ttgatcgtcc ttgcgtccac ccaaggccag tagctggcac gcatcatcag tagcacctgc
    12361 agagcagcga agctgtcgcc aggccaggag tacggcattg gccaggtcga tgggaagcag
    12421 atcggcttcc acctgaacca accaatgggg gtggctgagt gcctgaacct ggacatcggt
    12481 ggacaggtga gcaacgaggc cagccgccag atcggcggaa gtcaggcttt gaaggttttc
    12541 cgaaaccacc tgaaggttat gggagagcaa aaagcgtgtc atatcctggt cttgttaagc
    12601 ccagcatagg aacaccacgg ctatccctga taatttgctt aagaggaggg tcccttgtct
    12661 accgagttgt ccactgcccc cggatctggg aaccagcaac tgagcgttga ggaagccaat
    12721 attctggctg cagagcttcg ttcccaactt cgccagggtc tagttccttc ctccgacagc
    12781 ccagcgattg agcgcatggt ggctggcctc ggcgatacca gaggattgat gcggctcacc
    12841 tttgccgaaa gccttggagc agtgggtgct gcagcggtgc caaccctctg ccgtgcattg
    12901 cggtctcacg acaacgtcac cgttcgccgc gccgcagcaa aaacattaac gctgatcgga
    12961 gatcccgctg ccttgcccgt tttgctcgaa agtttgctct cagattcgga tcccgttgtg
    13021 cagggatcag ctgtcggagc gatggctgca gtcggcgacc aggctctcga agcactcctc
    13081 tctgtgcttg ttcatccaaa agcttcggcc atgcagcagg ggctggccag ctgggggatc
    13141 gcttttatcg gcgccaaggc gcccgaggcc ctacgccaag cagccagctc gcctgatgcc
    13201 agggtgagag cggcagccat agcagctctc ggcgaacaga tccaggctct aggagatgaa
    13261 caggcgagac agctgcttct aacagccctg gatgacctgg actccgaggt gcgggcagaa
    13321 gctgcaacgc tgatgggcaa gttgcaggag cccgaatggg cctgcccacg cctactccct
    13381 ctcctcaccg actcggaaga acaggtccgc aagaacgcag ctttatcgct gatgaagcta
    13441 ggtgccaggg atgccttgcc tgccttgaag gcaagtgtgg accaggaaga acaaccaagt
    13501 gtcagattag tactagaact agcaatcagt cagctgagca agtgaggatg gcaatcggct
    13561 cgcgtcagcc cggctgaggt tgacgcgcat gcagatcact cattcgagcc agggctgatt
    13621 caattgtctc ccgcacataa ctatctacct gtggttggtt ctgcagatct ctaagagtcc
    13681 gttcaattac aggatcatca atttgggcga gtgcattgac agcagctacc gcctgggctg
    13741 gattatctcc gcccaccact ctcaacaaca gcggcatcgc ctgcccaccc acctgcccaa
    13801 gggccatcac cgtagctaca gccacaaccg gtgaatcgtc gctgagtgcc tcctcaaggg
    13861 ccttcatcgc tgactcgggg aaatggattc caggctggtt tgaagccacc tgggcatagg
    13921 ccttcacgca gctagcgcgg atagtgctgt ccgtgctggc cttaagaaga tccgctaaag
    13981 gcagcagggc tgccgcgcca aaggcgccga taccacgtac agaagcccgg cgtaaagtta
    14041 tgtccggttg ggccaacaga ccaagcagac gaggcagagc ctgctgaggc caatccctga
    14101 ccatagccat aaaagcctgg ctttgaatat aaggattggg gtgagcaaga tcctcaaaca
    14161 agatatccag cgcttccatt tccatcgagg ggaggggtta cgagagggct tattttctca
    14221 caaaaaagga ggcccgaagg cctccctggt tagtcctcaa caattaatca gaaactgatc
    14281 aggagagggc gttgatggcg taatcaaggt acgacttcaa ctcattgaga gcctgggggc
    14341 tcatgtcacg aggggagcag gcccgatcgc gggtgaaggt gagcgcttcc acgtaagcag
    14401 cggtaggcag acgcagggtg cggtacacct cacgggctcc ggcaatgccc cactcatcga
    14461 gagggccggt gccacctacc accaggcagt agttgatcag acgcagatag tgagcgatgt
    14521 cgcggtagca cttgtccacc ttgacctggt tctcaccagc ttcgccggct tgcttgaggt
    14581 aggggtactt gctgaagcag gcgtcaccag cctccttcgt caccttgtcc agaccggcag
    14641 ccagcttttc agcagcttca agacgtgcag tagctcgctg aatgttgccc tgaacagctt
    14701 ctaggtcgtt ctgggagggg aagcgaccag cggcatcagc ggcggtcaca acagtggtca
    14761 caacagactt catcgtgaag atcctcgttt aattgagttg tagtggttta aaaaaagcaa
    14821 tctcttcgga tgaatcagct gaggccgctg atcacacggt caaagtaggt agcagcttca
    14881 gccactagag cggagcagtc gccctgaacg gtttccatct tgcggaaacg ggtttccaca
    14941 gggttggtac cg
//
